# Supplementary material for: Cell-free systems enable mechanistic characterization of genetically encoded RNA strand exchange circuits for programmable protein expression
Source: bioRxiv preprint, doi:10.1101/2025.09.25.678518, version 2 (2025-09-30)
Supplement: Supplementary File S2 [file 678518_file03.zip › Supplementary File S2/(G_1 MC) Gu1rbs2 s4u R3 CFP PPr Thyb10 - pTwist_KanR_MedCopy_cloning.gb]

LOCUS       (G_1_MC)_G{u1,rbs2}_[s4 3375 bp ds-DNA     circular     15-SEP-2025
DEFINITION  synthetic circular DNA.
SOURCE      synthetic DNA construct
  ORGANISM  synthetic DNA construct
COMMENT     Imported using the Genbank importer. File name: pTwist+Kan+MC.gb
FEATURES             Location/Qualifiers
     misc_feature    4..20
                     /label="T7 promoter"
                     /ApEinfo_revcolor="#c6c9d1"
                     /ApEinfo_fwdcolor="#c6c9d1"
     misc_feature    21..36
                     /label="hp5"
                     /ApEinfo_revcolor="#ff9ccd"
                     /ApEinfo_fwdcolor="#ff9ccd"
     misc_feature    38..53
                     /label=2
                     /ApEinfo_revcolor="#b4abac"
                     /ApEinfo_fwdcolor="#b4abac"
     misc_feature    54..59
                     /label="rbs'"
                     /ApEinfo_revcolor="#f58a5e"
                     /ApEinfo_fwdcolor="#f58a5e"
     misc_feature    60..69
                     /label=1
                     /ApEinfo_revcolor="#b7e6d7"
                     /ApEinfo_fwdcolor="#b7e6d7"
     misc_feature    70..72
                     /label="L"
                     /ApEinfo_revcolor="#b4abac"
                     /ApEinfo_fwdcolor="#b4abac"
     misc_feature    73..136
                     /label="R3"
                     /ApEinfo_revcolor="#d6b295"
                     /ApEinfo_fwdcolor="#d6b295"
     misc_feature    137..140
                     /label="4u"
                     /ApEinfo_revcolor="#b4abac"
                     /ApEinfo_fwdcolor="#b4abac"
     misc_feature    141..146
                     /label="u"
                     /ApEinfo_revcolor="#b7e6d7"
                     /ApEinfo_fwdcolor="#b7e6d7"
     misc_feature    147..156
                     /label="1'"
                     /ApEinfo_revcolor="#c7b0e3"
                     /ApEinfo_fwdcolor="#c7b0e3"
     misc_feature    157..162
                     /label="rbs6s"
                     /ApEinfo_revcolor="#84b0dc"
                     /ApEinfo_fwdcolor="#84b0dc"
     misc_feature    163..168
                     /label="c"
                     /ApEinfo_revcolor="#f58a5e"
                     /ApEinfo_fwdcolor="#f58a5e"
     CDS             169..189
                     /label="linker peptide"
                     /ApEinfo_revcolor="#84b0dc"
                     /ApEinfo_fwdcolor="#84b0dc"
                     /translation="MKQNKEQ"
     CDS             190..912
                     /label="sCFP3A"
                     /ApEinfo_revcolor="#84b0dc"
                     /ApEinfo_fwdcolor="#84b0dc"
                     /translation="LVSKGEELFTGVVPILVELDGDVNGHKFSVSGEGEGDATYGKLTLKFICTTGKLPVPWPTLVTTLTWGVQCFARYPDHMKQHDFFKSAMPEGYVQERTIFFKDDGNYKTRAEVKFEGDTLVNRIELKGIDFKEDGNILGHKLEYNYISDNVYITADKQKNGIKANFKIRHNIEDGGVQLADHYQQNTPIGDGPVLLPDNHYLSTQSKLSKDPNEKRDHMVLLEFVTAAGITLGMDELYK**"
     misc_feature    913..1129
                     /label="2PPrY-tRNA"
                     /ApEinfo_revcolor="#ff9ccd"
                     /ApEinfo_fwdcolor="#ff9ccd"
     misc_feature    1130..1214
                     /label="Thyb10"
                     /ApEinfo_revcolor="#c6c9d1"
                     /ApEinfo_fwdcolor="#c6c9d1"
     misc_feature    1215..1270
                     /label="riboJn"
                     /ApEinfo_revcolor="#b7e6d7"
                     /ApEinfo_fwdcolor="#b7e6d7"
     misc_feature    1271..1291
                     /label="Uni_9 R"
                     /ApEinfo_revcolor="#d59687"
                     /ApEinfo_fwdcolor="#d59687"
     primer_bind     complement(1327..1343)
                     /label="M13 rev"
                     /ApEinfo_revcolor="#faac61"
                     /ApEinfo_fwdcolor="#faac61"
                     /note="common sequencing primer, one of multiple similar variants"
     rep_origin      complement(1523..2068)
                     /label="p15A ori"
                     /ApEinfo_revcolor="#b4abac"
                     /ApEinfo_fwdcolor="#b4abac"
                     /note="Plasmids containing the medium-copy-number p15A origin of replication can be propagated in E. coli cells that contain a second plasmid with the ColE1 origin."
                     /direction="LEFT"
     CDS             complement(2179..2994)
                     /label="KanR"
                     /ApEinfo_revcolor="#84b0dc"
                     /ApEinfo_fwdcolor="#84b0dc"
                     /note="confers resistance to kanamycin in bacteria or G418 (Geneticin(R)) in eukaryotes"
                     /gene="aph(3')-Ia"
                     /product="aminoglycoside phosphotransferase"
                     /translation="MSHIQRETSCSRPRLNSNMDADLYGYKWARDNVGQSGATIYRLYGKPDAPELFLKHGKGSVANDVTDEMVRLNWLTEFMPLPTIKHFIRTPDDAWLLTTAIPGKTAFQVLEEYPDSGENIVDALAVFLRRLHSIPVCNCPFNSDRVFRLAQAQSRMNNGLVDASDFDDERNGWPVEQVWKEMHKLLPFSPDSVVTHGDFSLDNLIFDEGKLIGCIDVGRVGIADRYQDLAILWNCLGEFSPSLQKRLFQKYGIDNPDMNKLQFHLMLDEFF*"
     primer          complement(2188..2222)
                     /label="RSF_kanR_rev"
                     /note="sequence: tgaataaattgcagtttcatttgatgctcgatgag"
                     /ApEinfo_revcolor="#84b0dc"
                     /ApEinfo_fwdcolor="#84b0dc"
     primer_bind     3115..3131
                     /label="SK primer"
                     /ApEinfo_revcolor="#b1ff67"
                     /ApEinfo_fwdcolor="#b1ff67"
                     /note="common sequencing primer, one of multiple similar variants"
     terminator      3132..3178
                     /label="rrnB T1 terminator"
                     /ApEinfo_revcolor="#c7b0e3"
                     /ApEinfo_fwdcolor="#c7b0e3"
                     /note="transcription terminator T1 from the E. coli rrnB gene"
     primer_bind     3307..3323
                     /label="M13 fwd"
                     /ApEinfo_revcolor="#d59687"
                     /ApEinfo_fwdcolor="#d59687"
                     /note="common sequencing primer, one of multiple similar variants"
     misc_feature    3354..3375
                     /label="Uni_9 F"
                     /ApEinfo_revcolor="#b4abac"
                     /ApEinfo_fwdcolor="#b4abac"
ORIGIN
        1 TTCTAATACG ACTCACTATA GGGAGATTCG TCTCCCACTA CATCCACATA CTACCTCCTT
       61 TACTTCACAT TCGGGTCGGC ATGGCATGTG CACCTCCTCG CGGTCCGACC TGGGCTACTT
      121 CGGTAGGCTA AGGCACAGTA TGATGTTGTG AAGTGAAGGA GGATATAAAT GAAACAGAAC
      181 AAAGAACAGT TAGTCAGTAA AGGTGAAGAA TTATTTACCG GTGTTGTACC GATATTAGTC
      241 GAACTGGACG GTGACGTAAA CGGACATAAG TTCTCTGTAA GTGGAGAAGG TGAAGGGGAT
      301 GCCACCTACG GGAAATTGAC GCTGAAATTT ATTTGCACGA CAGGGAAACT GCCAGTCCCC
      361 TGGCCTACTC TGGTAACCAC ACTTACGTGG GGGGTTCAGT GCTTTGCACG CTATCCCGAC
      421 CATATGAAGC AGCACGATTT TTTCAAATCT GCGATGCCGG AGGGCTATGT GCAAGAACGG
      481 ACCATTTTCT TTAAGGACGA TGGTAACTAT AAAACTCGCG CCGAAGTTAA ATTTGAAGGT
      541 GACACTTTGG TCAACCGTAT AGAACTGAAG GGGATAGATT TTAAGGAAGA TGGTAATATC
      601 CTTGGTCACA AGTTGGAATA CAACTACATC AGCGATAATG TATACATCAC AGCCGACAAG
      661 CAAAAAAACG GTATCAAAGC AAACTTCAAA ATACGTCACA ACATCGAGGA CGGTGGAGTC
      721 CAGCTGGCCG ACCACTACCA GCAGAACACC CCAATAGGCG ACGGACCTGT TCTTCTGCCA
      781 GACAACCACT ACCTTTCGAC TCAATCAAAG CTTTCAAAGG ATCCTAACGA GAAACGGGAT
      841 CATATGGTGT TGCTTGAGTT CGTTACGGCA GCTGGTATAA CCTTGGGGAT GGACGAACTT
      901 TACAAATAAT AAAAAGCCCG GATAGCTCAG TCGGTAGAGC AGCGGCCGGT TGCCATGTGT
      961 ATGTGGGCCA ATCGTGGCGT GTCGGCCTGC TTCGGCAGGC ACTGGCGCCG CCCACATACT
     1021 CTGATGATCC CCAATCGTAG CGTGTCGGGG TGCGCTTGCA CCCACTGGCG CTGGGATCAT
     1081 TCATGGCAAC GGCCGCGGGT CCAGGGTTCA AGTCCCTGTT CGGGCGCCAa taatcAGATA
     1141 ACAGATACtt cgGtatctgt tatctgttTT TTTTcAACAG ATAGCCGCGt tcgCGCGGCt
     1201 atctgttTTT TTTtAGCTGT CACCGGATGT GCTTTCCGGT CTGATGAGTC CGTGAGGACG
     1261 AAACAGCCTC aggctaggtg gaggctcagt gatgataagt ctgcgatggt ggatgcatgt
     1321 gtcatggtca tagctgtttc ctgtgtgaaa ttgttatccg ctcagagggc acaatcctat
     1381 tccgcgctat ccgacaatct ccaagacatt aggtggagtt cagttcggcg agcggaaatg
     1441 gcttacgaac ggggcggaga tttcctggaa gatgccagga agatacttaa cagggaagtg
     1501 agagggccgc ggcaaagccg tttttccata ggctccgccc ccctgacaag catcacgaaa
     1561 tctgacgctc aaatcagtgg tggcgaaacc cgacaggact ataaagatac caggcgtttc
     1621 cccctggcgg ctccctcgtg cgctctcctg ttcctgcctt tcggtttacc ggtgtcattc
     1681 cgctgttatg gccgcgtttg tctcattcca cgcctgacac tcagttccgg gtaggcagtt
     1741 cgctccaagc tggactgtat gcacgaaccc cccgttcagt ccgaccgctg cgccttatcc
     1801 ggtaactatc gtcttgagtc caacccggaa agacatgcaa aagcaccact ggcagcagcc
     1861 actggtaatt gatttagagg agttagtctt gaagtcatgc gccggttaag gctaaactga
     1921 aaggacaagt tttggtgact gcgctcctcc aagccagtta cctcggttca aagagttggt
     1981 agctcagaga accttcgaaa aaccgccctg caaggcggtt ttttcgtttt cagagcaaga
     2041 gattacgcgc agaccaaaac gatctcaaga agatcatctt attaagtctg acgctctatt
     2101 caacaaagcc gccgtccatg ggtagggggc ttcaaatcgt ccgctctgcc agtgttacaa
     2161 ccaattaaca aattctgatt agaaaaactc atcgagcatc aaatgaaact gcaatttatt
     2221 catatcagga ttatcaatac catatttttg aaaaagccgt ttctgtaatg aaggagaaaa
     2281 ctcaccgagg cagttccata ggatggcaag atcctggtat cggtctgcga ttccgactcg
     2341 tccaacatca atacaaccta ttaatttccc ctcgtcaaaa ataaggttat caagtgagaa
     2401 atcaccatga gtgacgactg aatccggtga gaatggcaaa agcttatgca tttctttcca
     2461 gacttgttca acaggccagc cattacgctc gtcatcaaaa tcactcgcat caaccaaacc
     2521 gttattcatt cgtgattgcg cctgagcgag acgaaatacg cgatcgctgt taaaaggaca
     2581 attacaaaca ggaatcgaat gcaaccggcg caggaacact gccagcgcat caacaatatt
     2641 ttcacctgaa tcaggatatt cttctaatac ctggaatgct gttttcccgg ggatcgcagt
     2701 ggtgagtaac catgcatcat caggagtacg gataaaatgc ttgatggtcg gaagaggcat
     2761 aaattccgtc agccagttta gtctgaccat ctcatctgta acatcattgg caacgctacc
     2821 tttgccatgt ttcagaaaca actctggcgc atcgggcttc ccatacaatc gatagattgt
     2881 cgcacctgat tgcccgacat tatcgcgagc ccatttatac ccatataaat cagcatccat
     2941 gttggaattt aatcgcggcc tcgagcaaga cgtttcccgt tgaatatggc tcataacacc
     3001 ccttgtatta ctgtttatgt aagcagacag ttttattgtt catgatgata tatttttatc
     3061 ttgtgcaatg taacatcaga gattttgaga cacaacgtgg ctttcccccg ccgctctaga
     3121 actagtggat ccaaataaaa cgaaaggctc agtcgaaaga ctgggccttt cgttttatct
     3181 gttgtttgtc gcattatacg agacgtccag gttgggatac ctgaaacaaa acccatcgta
     3241 cggccaagga agtctccaat aactgtgatc caccacaagc gccagggttt tcccagtcac
     3301 gacgttgtaa aacgacggcc agtcatgcat aatccgcacg catctggaat aaggaagtgc
     3361 cattccgcct gacct
//
