# Supplementary material for: Cell-free systems enable mechanistic characterization of genetically encoded RNA strand exchange circuits for programmable protein expression
Source: bioRxiv preprint, doi:10.1101/2025.09.25.678518, version 2 (2025-09-30)
Supplement: Supplementary File S2 [file 678518_file03.zip › Supplementary File S2/(G_1 T7t) Gu1rbs2 s4u R3 CFP T7t.gb]

LOCUS       (G_1_T7t)_G{u1,rbs2}_[s 3290 bp ds-DNA     circular     15-SEP-2025
DEFINITION  synthetic circular DNA.
SOURCE      synthetic DNA construct
  ORGANISM  synthetic DNA construct
COMMENT     Imported using the Genbank importer. File name: pTwist+Kan+MC.gb
FEATURES             Location/Qualifiers
     misc_feature    1..30
                     /label="Ug"
                     /ApEinfo_revcolor="#b7e6d7"
                     /ApEinfo_fwdcolor="#b7e6d7"
     misc_feature    31..70
                     /label="U1"
                     /ApEinfo_revcolor="#ff9ccd"
                     /ApEinfo_fwdcolor="#ff9ccd"
                     /note="GA homology domain"
     misc_feature    74..90
                     /label="T7 promoter"
                     /ApEinfo_revcolor="#c6c9d1"
                     /ApEinfo_fwdcolor="#c6c9d1"
     misc_feature    91..106
                     /label="hp5"
                     /ApEinfo_revcolor="#ff9ccd"
                     /ApEinfo_fwdcolor="#ff9ccd"
     misc_feature    108..123
                     /label=2
                     /ApEinfo_revcolor="#b4abac"
                     /ApEinfo_fwdcolor="#b4abac"
     misc_feature    124..129
                     /label="rbs'"
                     /ApEinfo_revcolor="#f58a5e"
                     /ApEinfo_fwdcolor="#f58a5e"
     misc_feature    130..139
                     /label=1
                     /ApEinfo_revcolor="#b7e6d7"
                     /ApEinfo_fwdcolor="#b7e6d7"
     misc_feature    140..142
                     /label="L"
                     /ApEinfo_revcolor="#b4abac"
                     /ApEinfo_fwdcolor="#b4abac"
     misc_feature    143..206
                     /label="R3"
                     /ApEinfo_revcolor="#d6b295"
                     /ApEinfo_fwdcolor="#d6b295"
     misc_feature    207..210
                     /label="4u"
                     /ApEinfo_revcolor="#b4abac"
                     /ApEinfo_fwdcolor="#b4abac"
     misc_feature    211..216
                     /label="u"
                     /ApEinfo_revcolor="#b7e6d7"
                     /ApEinfo_fwdcolor="#b7e6d7"
     misc_feature    217..226
                     /label="1'"
                     /ApEinfo_revcolor="#c7b0e3"
                     /ApEinfo_fwdcolor="#c7b0e3"
     misc_feature    227..232
                     /label="rbs6s"
                     /ApEinfo_revcolor="#84b0dc"
                     /ApEinfo_fwdcolor="#84b0dc"
     misc_feature    233..238
                     /label="c"
                     /ApEinfo_revcolor="#f58a5e"
                     /ApEinfo_fwdcolor="#f58a5e"
     CDS             239..259
                     /label="linker peptide"
                     /ApEinfo_revcolor="#84b0dc"
                     /ApEinfo_fwdcolor="#84b0dc"
                     /translation="MKQNKEQ"
     CDS             260..982
                     /label="sCFP3A"
                     /ApEinfo_revcolor="#84b0dc"
                     /ApEinfo_fwdcolor="#84b0dc"
                     /translation="LVSKGEELFTGVVPILVELDGDVNGHKFSVSGEGEGDATYGKLTLKFICTTGKLPVPWPTLVTTLTWGVQCFARYPDHMKQHDFFKSAMPEGYVQERTIFFKDDGNYKTRAEVKFEGDTLVNRIELKGIDFKEDGNILGHKLEYNYISDNVYITADKQKNGIKANFKIRHNIEDGGVQLADHYQQNTPIGDGPVLLPDNHYLSTQSKLSKDPNEKRDHMVLLEFVTAAGITLGMDELYK**"
     misc_feature    983..1029
                     /label="T7t"
                     /ApEinfo_revcolor="#c7b0e3"
                     /ApEinfo_fwdcolor="#c7b0e3"
     misc_feature    1030..1069
                     /label="Ux"
                     /ApEinfo_revcolor="#ffef86"
                     /ApEinfo_fwdcolor="#ffef86"
                     /note="GA homology domain"
     misc_feature    1070..1090
                     /label="Uni_9 R"
                     /ApEinfo_revcolor="#b7e6d7"
                     /ApEinfo_fwdcolor="#b7e6d7"
     primer_bind     complement(1126..1142)
                     /label="M13 rev"
                     /ApEinfo_revcolor="#d59687"
                     /ApEinfo_fwdcolor="#d59687"
                     /note="common sequencing primer, one of multiple similar variants"
     rep_origin      complement(1314..1902)
                     /label="ori"
                     /ApEinfo_revcolor="#d6b295"
                     /ApEinfo_fwdcolor="#d6b295"
                     /note="high-copy-number ColE1/pMB1/pBR322/pUC origin of replication"
                     /direction="LEFT"
     protein_bind    complement(2019..2043)
                     /label="attB1"
                     /ApEinfo_revcolor="#b1ff67"
                     /ApEinfo_fwdcolor="#b1ff67"
                     /note="recombination site for the Gateway(R) BP reaction"
                     /gene="mutant version of attB"
                     /bound_moiety="BP Clonase(TM)"
     CDS             complement(2143..3003)
                     /label="AmpR"
                     /ApEinfo_revcolor="#84b0dc"
                     /ApEinfo_fwdcolor="#84b0dc"
                     /note="confers resistance to ampicillin, carbenicillin, andrelated antibiotics"
                     /gene="bla"
                     /product="beta-lactamase"
                     /translation="MSIQHFRVALIPFFAAFCLPVFAHPETLVKVKDAEDQLGARVGYIELDLNSGKILESFRPEERFPMMSTFKVLLCGAVLSRIDAGQEQLGRRIHYSQNDLVEYSPVTEKHLTDGMTVRELCSAAITMSDNTAANLLLTTIGGPKELTAFLHNMGDHVTRLDRWEPELNEAIPNDERDTTMPVAMATTLRKLLTGELLTLASRQQLIDWMEADKVAGPLLRSALPAGWFIADKSGAGERGSRGIIAALGPDGKPSRIVVIYTTGSQATMDERNRQIAEIGASLIKHW*"
     primer          complement(2146..2174)
                     /label="pET_ampR_rev"
                     /note="sequence: agataggtgcctcactgattaagcattgg"
                     /ApEinfo_revcolor="#d6b295"
                     /ApEinfo_fwdcolor="#d6b295"
     promoter        complement(3004..3108)
                     /label="AmpR promoter"
                     /ApEinfo_revcolor="#f58a5e"
                     /ApEinfo_fwdcolor="#f58a5e"
                     /gene="bla"
     primer_bind     3222..3238
                     /label="M13 fwd"
                     /ApEinfo_revcolor="#75c6a9"
                     /ApEinfo_fwdcolor="#75c6a9"
                     /note="common sequencing primer, one of multiple similar variants"
     misc_feature    3269..3290
                     /label="Uni_9 F"
                     /ApEinfo_revcolor="#b4abac"
                     /ApEinfo_fwdcolor="#b4abac"
ORIGIN
        1 gaagtctaac gctgctctgg gctaactgtc CATTACTCGC ATCCATTCTC AGGCTGTCTC
       61 GTCTCGTCTC TTCTAATACG ACTCACTATA GGGAGATTCG TCTCCCACTA CATCCACATA
      121 CTACCTCCTT TACTTCACAT TCGGGTCGGC ATGGCATGTG CACCTCCTCG CGGTCCGACC
      181 TGGGCTACTT CGGTAGGCTA AGGCACAGTA TGATGTTGTG AAGTGAAGGA GGATATAAAT
      241 GAAACAGAAC AAAGAACAGT TAGTCAGTAA AGGTGAAGAA TTATTTACCG GTGTTGTACC
      301 GATATTAGTC GAACTGGACG GTGACGTAAA CGGACATAAG TTCTCTGTAA GTGGAGAAGG
      361 TGAAGGGGAT GCCACCTACG GGAAATTGAC GCTGAAATTT ATTTGCACGA CAGGGAAACT
      421 GCCAGTCCCC TGGCCTACTC TGGTAACCAC ACTTACGTGG GGGGTTCAGT GCTTTGCACG
      481 CTATCCCGAC CATATGAAGC AGCACGATTT TTTCAAATCT GCGATGCCGG AGGGCTATGT
      541 GCAAGAACGG ACCATTTTCT TTAAGGACGA TGGTAACTAT AAAACTCGCG CCGAAGTTAA
      601 ATTTGAAGGT GACACTTTGG TCAACCGTAT AGAACTGAAG GGGATAGATT TTAAGGAAGA
      661 TGGTAATATC CTTGGTCACA AGTTGGAATA CAACTACATC AGCGATAATG TATACATCAC
      721 AGCCGACAAG CAAAAAAACG GTATCAAAGC AAACTTCAAA ATACGTCACA ACATCGAGGA
      781 CGGTGGAGTC CAGCTGGCCG ACCACTACCA GCAGAACACC CCAATAGGCG ACGGACCTGT
      841 TCTTCTGCCA GACAACCACT ACCTTTCGAC TCAATCAAAG CTTTCAAAGG ATCCTAACGA
      901 GAAACGGGAT CATATGGTGT TGCTTGAGTT CGTTACGGCA GCTGGTATAA CCTTGGGGAT
      961 GGACGAACTT TACAAATAAT AAtagcataa ccccttgggg cctctaaacg ggtcttgagg
     1021 ggttttttgC CAGGATACAT AGATTACCAC AACTCCGAGC CCTTCCACCa ggctaggtgg
     1081 aggctcagtg atgataagtc tgcgatggtg gatgcatgtg tcatggtcat agctgtttcc
     1141 tgtgtgaaat tgttatccgc tcagagggca caatcctatt ccgcgctatc cgacaatctc
     1201 caagacatta ggtggagttc agttcggcgt atggcatatg tcgctggaaa gaacatgtga
     1261 gcaaaaggcc agcaaaaggc caggaaccgt aaaaaggccg cgttgctggc gtttttccat
     1321 aggctccgcc cccctgacga gcatcacaaa aatcgacgct caagtcagag gtggcgaaac
     1381 ccgacaggac tataaagata ccaggcgttt ccccctggaa gctccctcgt gcgctctcct
     1441 gttccgaccc tgccgcttac cggatacctg tccgcctttc tcccttcggg aagcgtggcg
     1501 ctttctcata gctcacgctg taggtatctc agttcggtgt aggtcgttcg ctccaagctg
     1561 ggctgtgtgc acgaaccccc cgttcagccc gaccgctgcg ccttatccgg taactatcgt
     1621 cttgagtcca acccggtaag acacgactta tcgccactgg cagcagccac tggtaacagg
     1681 attagcagag cgaggtatgt aggcggtgct acagagttct tgaagtggtg gcctaactac
     1741 ggctacacta gaagaacagt atttggtatc tgcgctctgc tgaagccagt taccttcgga
     1801 aaaagagttg gtagctcttg atccggcaaa caaaccaccg ctggtagcgg tggttttttt
     1861 gtttgcaagc agcagattac gcgcagaaaa aaaggatctc aagaagatcc tttgatcttt
     1921 tctacggggt ctgacgctct attcaacaaa gccgccgtcc cgtcaagtca gcgtaaatgg
     1981 gtagggggct tcaaatcgtc ctcgtgatac caattcggag cctgcttttt tgtacaaact
     2041 tgttgataat ggcaattcaa ggatcttcac ctagatcctt ttaaattaaa aatgaagttt
     2101 taaatcaatc taaagtatat atgagtaaac ttggtctgac agttaccaat gcttaatcag
     2161 tgaggcacct atctcagcga tctgtctatt tcgttcatcc atagttgcct gactccccgt
     2221 cgtgtagata actacgatac gggagggctt accatctggc cccagtgctg caatgatacc
     2281 gcgagagcca cgctcaccgg ctccagattt atcagcaata aaccagccag ccggaagggc
     2341 cgagcgcaga agtggtcctg caactttatc cgcctccatc cagtctatta attgttgccg
     2401 ggaagctaga gtaagtagtt cgccagttaa tagtttgcgc aacgttgttg ccattgctac
     2461 aggcatcgtg gtgtcacgct cgtcgtttgg tatggcttca ttcagctccg gttcccaacg
     2521 atcaaggcga gttacatgat cccccatgtt gtgcaaaaaa gcggttagct ccttcggtcc
     2581 tccgatcgtt gtcagaagta agttggccgc agtgttatca ctcatggtta tggcagcact
     2641 gcataattct cttactgtca tgccatccgt aagatgcttt tctgtgactg gtgagtactc
     2701 aaccaagtca ttctgagaat agtgtatgcg gcgaccgagt tgctcttgcc cggcgtcaat
     2761 acgggataat accgcgccac atagcagaac tttaaaagtg ctcatcattg gaaaacgttc
     2821 ttcggggcga aaactctcaa ggatcttacc gctgttgaga tccagttcga tgtaacccac
     2881 tcgtgcaccc aactgatctt cagcatcttt tactttcacc agcgtttctg ggtgagcaaa
     2941 aacaggaagg caaaatgccg caaaaaaggg aataagggcg acacggaaat gttgaatact
     3001 catactcttc ctttttcaat attattgaag catttatcag ggttattgtc tcatgagcgg
     3061 atacatattt gaatgtattt agaaaaataa acaaataggg gttccgcgca catttccccg
     3121 aaaagtgcca gatacctgaa acaaaaccca tcgtacggcc aaggaagtct ccaataactg
     3181 tgatccacca caagcgccag ggttttccca gtcacgacgt tgtaaaacga cggccagtca
     3241 tgcataatcc gcacgcatct ggaataagga agtgccattc cgcctgacct
//
