# Supplementary material for: Cell-free systems enable mechanistic characterization of genetically encoded RNA strand exchange circuits for programmable protein expression
Source: bioRxiv preprint, doi:10.1101/2025.09.25.678518, version 2 (2025-09-30)
Supplement: Supplementary File S2 [file 678518_file03.zip › Supplementary File S2/(G_1 Thyb10) Gu1rbs2 s4u R3 CFP Thyb10.gb]

LOCUS       (G_1_Thyb10)_G{u1,rbs2} 3279 bp ds-DNA     circular     15-SEP-2025
DEFINITION  synthetic circular DNA.
SOURCE      synthetic DNA construct
  ORGANISM  synthetic DNA construct
COMMENT     Imported using the Genbank importer. File name: pTwist+Kan+MC.gb
FEATURES             Location/Qualifiers
     misc_feature    4..20
                     /label="T7 promoter"
                     /ApEinfo_revcolor="#c6c9d1"
                     /ApEinfo_fwdcolor="#c6c9d1"
     misc_feature    21..36
                     /label="hp5"
                     /ApEinfo_revcolor="#ff9ccd"
                     /ApEinfo_fwdcolor="#ff9ccd"
     misc_feature    38..53
                     /label=2
                     /ApEinfo_revcolor="#b4abac"
                     /ApEinfo_fwdcolor="#b4abac"
     misc_feature    54..59
                     /label="rbs'"
                     /ApEinfo_revcolor="#f58a5e"
                     /ApEinfo_fwdcolor="#f58a5e"
     misc_feature    60..69
                     /label=1
                     /ApEinfo_revcolor="#b7e6d7"
                     /ApEinfo_fwdcolor="#b7e6d7"
     misc_feature    70..72
                     /label="L"
                     /ApEinfo_revcolor="#b4abac"
                     /ApEinfo_fwdcolor="#b4abac"
     misc_feature    73..136
                     /label="R3"
                     /ApEinfo_revcolor="#d6b295"
                     /ApEinfo_fwdcolor="#d6b295"
     misc_feature    137..140
                     /label="4u"
                     /ApEinfo_revcolor="#b4abac"
                     /ApEinfo_fwdcolor="#b4abac"
     misc_feature    141..146
                     /label="u"
                     /ApEinfo_revcolor="#b7e6d7"
                     /ApEinfo_fwdcolor="#b7e6d7"
     misc_feature    147..156
                     /label="1'"
                     /ApEinfo_revcolor="#c7b0e3"
                     /ApEinfo_fwdcolor="#c7b0e3"
     misc_feature    157..162
                     /label="rbs6s"
                     /ApEinfo_revcolor="#84b0dc"
                     /ApEinfo_fwdcolor="#84b0dc"
     misc_feature    163..168
                     /label="c"
                     /ApEinfo_revcolor="#f58a5e"
                     /ApEinfo_fwdcolor="#f58a5e"
     CDS             169..189
                     /label="linker peptide"
                     /ApEinfo_revcolor="#84b0dc"
                     /ApEinfo_fwdcolor="#84b0dc"
                     /translation="MKQNKEQ"
     CDS             190..912
                     /label="sCFP3A"
                     /ApEinfo_revcolor="#84b0dc"
                     /ApEinfo_fwdcolor="#84b0dc"
                     /translation="LVSKGEELFTGVVPILVELDGDVNGHKFSVSGEGEGDATYGKLTLKFICTTGKLPVPWPTLVTTLTWGVQCFARYPDHMKQHDFFKSAMPEGYVQERTIFFKDDGNYKTRAEVKFEGDTLVNRIELKGIDFKEDGNILGHKLEYNYISDNVYITADKQKNGIKANFKIRHNIEDGGVQLADHYQQNTPIGDGPVLLPDNHYLSTQSKLSKDPNEKRDHMVLLEFVTAAGITLGMDELYK**"
     primer          complement(882..912)
                     /label="sCFP3A_C_term_rev"
                     /note="sequence: TTATTATTTGTAAAGTTCGTCCATCCCCAAG"
                     /ApEinfo_revcolor="#ff9ccd"
                     /ApEinfo_fwdcolor="#ff9ccd"
     misc_feature    913..917
                     /label="2PPrY-tRNA"
                     /ApEinfo_revcolor="#ff9ccd"
                     /ApEinfo_fwdcolor="#ff9ccd"
     primer          913..941
                     /label="Thyb10_fwd"
                     /note="sequence: CGCCAataatcAGATAACAGATACttcgG"
                     /ApEinfo_revcolor="#c6c9d1"
                     /ApEinfo_fwdcolor="#c6c9d1"
     misc_feature    918..1002
                     /label="Thyb10"
                     /ApEinfo_revcolor="#c6c9d1"
                     /ApEinfo_fwdcolor="#c6c9d1"
     misc_feature    1003..1058
                     /label="riboJn"
                     /ApEinfo_revcolor="#b7e6d7"
                     /ApEinfo_fwdcolor="#b7e6d7"
     misc_feature    1059..1079
                     /label="Uni_9 R"
                     /ApEinfo_revcolor="#b7e6d7"
                     /ApEinfo_fwdcolor="#b7e6d7"
     primer_bind     complement(1115..1131)
                     /label="M13 rev"
                     /ApEinfo_revcolor="#d59687"
                     /ApEinfo_fwdcolor="#d59687"
                     /note="common sequencing primer, one of multiple similar variants"
     rep_origin      complement(1303..1891)
                     /label="ori"
                     /ApEinfo_revcolor="#d6b295"
                     /ApEinfo_fwdcolor="#d6b295"
                     /note="high-copy-number ColE1/pMB1/pBR322/pUC origin of replication"
                     /direction="LEFT"
     protein_bind    complement(2008..2032)
                     /label="attB1"
                     /ApEinfo_revcolor="#b1ff67"
                     /ApEinfo_fwdcolor="#b1ff67"
                     /note="recombination site for the Gateway(R) BP reaction"
                     /gene="mutant version of attB"
                     /bound_moiety="BP Clonase(TM)"
     CDS             complement(2132..2992)
                     /label="AmpR"
                     /ApEinfo_revcolor="#84b0dc"
                     /ApEinfo_fwdcolor="#84b0dc"
                     /note="confers resistance to ampicillin, carbenicillin, andrelated antibiotics"
                     /gene="bla"
                     /product="beta-lactamase"
                     /translation="MSIQHFRVALIPFFAAFCLPVFAHPETLVKVKDAEDQLGARVGYIELDLNSGKILESFRPEERFPMMSTFKVLLCGAVLSRIDAGQEQLGRRIHYSQNDLVEYSPVTEKHLTDGMTVRELCSAAITMSDNTAANLLLTTIGGPKELTAFLHNMGDHVTRLDRWEPELNEAIPNDERDTTMPVAMATTLRKLLTGELLTLASRQQLIDWMEADKVAGPLLRSALPAGWFIADKSGAGERGSRGIIAALGPDGKPSRIVVIYTTGSQATMDERNRQIAEIGASLIKHW*"
     primer          complement(2135..2163)
                     /label="pET_ampR_rev"
                     /note="sequence: agataggtgcctcactgattaagcattgg"
                     /ApEinfo_revcolor="#d6b295"
                     /ApEinfo_fwdcolor="#d6b295"
     promoter        complement(2993..3097)
                     /label="AmpR promoter"
                     /ApEinfo_revcolor="#f58a5e"
                     /ApEinfo_fwdcolor="#f58a5e"
                     /gene="bla"
     primer_bind     3211..3227
                     /label="M13 fwd"
                     /ApEinfo_revcolor="#75c6a9"
                     /ApEinfo_fwdcolor="#75c6a9"
                     /note="common sequencing primer, one of multiple similar variants"
     misc_feature    3258..3279
                     /label="Uni_9 F"
                     /ApEinfo_revcolor="#b4abac"
                     /ApEinfo_fwdcolor="#b4abac"
ORIGIN
        1 TTCTAATACG ACTCACTATA GGGAGATTCG TCTCCCACTA CATCCACATA CTACCTCCTT
       61 TACTTCACAT TCGGGTCGGC ATGGCATGTG CACCTCCTCG CGGTCCGACC TGGGCTACTT
      121 CGGTAGGCTA AGGCACAGTA TGATGTTGTG AAGTGAAGGA GGATATAAAT GAAACAGAAC
      181 AAAGAACAGT TAGTCAGTAA AGGTGAAGAA TTATTTACCG GTGTTGTACC GATATTAGTC
      241 GAACTGGACG GTGACGTAAA CGGACATAAG TTCTCTGTAA GTGGAGAAGG TGAAGGGGAT
      301 GCCACCTACG GGAAATTGAC GCTGAAATTT ATTTGCACGA CAGGGAAACT GCCAGTCCCC
      361 TGGCCTACTC TGGTAACCAC ACTTACGTGG GGGGTTCAGT GCTTTGCACG CTATCCCGAC
      421 CATATGAAGC AGCACGATTT TTTCAAATCT GCGATGCCGG AGGGCTATGT GCAAGAACGG
      481 ACCATTTTCT TTAAGGACGA TGGTAACTAT AAAACTCGCG CCGAAGTTAA ATTTGAAGGT
      541 GACACTTTGG TCAACCGTAT AGAACTGAAG GGGATAGATT TTAAGGAAGA TGGTAATATC
      601 CTTGGTCACA AGTTGGAATA CAACTACATC AGCGATAATG TATACATCAC AGCCGACAAG
      661 CAAAAAAACG GTATCAAAGC AAACTTCAAA ATACGTCACA ACATCGAGGA CGGTGGAGTC
      721 CAGCTGGCCG ACCACTACCA GCAGAACACC CCAATAGGCG ACGGACCTGT TCTTCTGCCA
      781 GACAACCACT ACCTTTCGAC TCAATCAAAG CTTTCAAAGG ATCCTAACGA GAAACGGGAT
      841 CATATGGTGT TGCTTGAGTT CGTTACGGCA GCTGGTATAA CCTTGGGGAT GGACGAACTT
      901 TACAAATAAT AACGCCAata atcAGATAAC AGATACttcg Gtatctgtta tctgttTTTT
      961 TTcAACAGAT AGCCGCGttc gCGCGGCtat ctgttTTTTT TtAGCTGTCA CCGGATGTGC
     1021 TTTCCGGTCT GATGAGTCCG TGAGGACGAA ACAGCCTCag gctaggtgga ggctcagtga
     1081 tgataagtct gcgatggtgg atgcatgtgt catggtcata gctgtttcct gtgtgaaatt
     1141 gttatccgct cagagggcac aatcctattc cgcgctatcc gacaatctcc aagacattag
     1201 gtggagttca gttcggcgta tggcatatgt cgctggaaag aacatgtgag caaaaggcca
     1261 gcaaaaggcc aggaaccgta aaaaggccgc gttgctggcg tttttccata ggctccgccc
     1321 ccctgacgag catcacaaaa atcgacgctc aagtcagagg tggcgaaacc cgacaggact
     1381 ataaagatac caggcgtttc cccctggaag ctccctcgtg cgctctcctg ttccgaccct
     1441 gccgcttacc ggatacctgt ccgcctttct cccttcggga agcgtggcgc tttctcatag
     1501 ctcacgctgt aggtatctca gttcggtgta ggtcgttcgc tccaagctgg gctgtgtgca
     1561 cgaacccccc gttcagcccg accgctgcgc cttatccggt aactatcgtc ttgagtccaa
     1621 cccggtaaga cacgacttat cgccactggc agcagccact ggtaacagga ttagcagagc
     1681 gaggtatgta ggcggtgcta cagagttctt gaagtggtgg cctaactacg gctacactag
     1741 aagaacagta tttggtatct gcgctctgct gaagccagtt accttcggaa aaagagttgg
     1801 tagctcttga tccggcaaac aaaccaccgc tggtagcggt ggtttttttg tttgcaagca
     1861 gcagattacg cgcagaaaaa aaggatctca agaagatcct ttgatctttt ctacggggtc
     1921 tgacgctcta ttcaacaaag ccgccgtccc gtcaagtcag cgtaaatggg tagggggctt
     1981 caaatcgtcc tcgtgatacc aattcggagc ctgctttttt gtacaaactt gttgataatg
     2041 gcaattcaag gatcttcacc tagatccttt taaattaaaa atgaagtttt aaatcaatct
     2101 aaagtatata tgagtaaact tggtctgaca gttaccaatg cttaatcagt gaggcaccta
     2161 tctcagcgat ctgtctattt cgttcatcca tagttgcctg actccccgtc gtgtagataa
     2221 ctacgatacg ggagggctta ccatctggcc ccagtgctgc aatgataccg cgagagccac
     2281 gctcaccggc tccagattta tcagcaataa accagccagc cggaagggcc gagcgcagaa
     2341 gtggtcctgc aactttatcc gcctccatcc agtctattaa ttgttgccgg gaagctagag
     2401 taagtagttc gccagttaat agtttgcgca acgttgttgc cattgctaca ggcatcgtgg
     2461 tgtcacgctc gtcgtttggt atggcttcat tcagctccgg ttcccaacga tcaaggcgag
     2521 ttacatgatc ccccatgttg tgcaaaaaag cggttagctc cttcggtcct ccgatcgttg
     2581 tcagaagtaa gttggccgca gtgttatcac tcatggttat ggcagcactg cataattctc
     2641 ttactgtcat gccatccgta agatgctttt ctgtgactgg tgagtactca accaagtcat
     2701 tctgagaata gtgtatgcgg cgaccgagtt gctcttgccc ggcgtcaata cgggataata
     2761 ccgcgccaca tagcagaact ttaaaagtgc tcatcattgg aaaacgttct tcggggcgaa
     2821 aactctcaag gatcttaccg ctgttgagat ccagttcgat gtaacccact cgtgcaccca
     2881 actgatcttc agcatctttt actttcacca gcgtttctgg gtgagcaaaa acaggaaggc
     2941 aaaatgccgc aaaaaaggga ataagggcga cacggaaatg ttgaatactc atactcttcc
     3001 tttttcaata ttattgaagc atttatcagg gttattgtct catgagcgga tacatatttg
     3061 aatgtattta gaaaaataaa caaatagggg ttccgcgcac atttccccga aaagtgccag
     3121 atacctgaaa caaaacccat cgtacggcca aggaagtctc caataactgt gatccaccac
     3181 aagcgccagg gttttcccag tcacgacgtt gtaaaacgac ggccagtcat gcataatccg
     3241 cacgcatctg gaataaggaa gtgccattcc gcctgacct
//
