# Supplementary material for: Cell-free systems enable mechanistic characterization of genetically encoded RNA strand exchange circuits for programmable protein expression
Source: bioRxiv preprint, doi:10.1101/2025.09.25.678518, version 2 (2025-09-30)
Supplement: Supplementary File S2 [file 678518_file03.zip › Supplementary File S2/(G_1) Gu1rbs2 s4u R3 CFP PPr Thyb10 - pTwist_AmpR_HighCopy_cloning.gb]

LOCUS       (G_1)_G{u1,rbs2}_[s4u], 3491 bp ds-DNA     circular     15-SEP-2025
DEFINITION  synthetic circular DNA.
SOURCE      synthetic DNA construct
  ORGANISM  synthetic DNA construct
COMMENT     Imported using the Genbank importer. File name: pTwist+Kan+MC.gb
FEATURES             Location/Qualifiers
     misc_feature    4..20
                     /label="T7 promoter"
                     /ApEinfo_revcolor="#c6c9d1"
                     /ApEinfo_fwdcolor="#c6c9d1"
     misc_feature    21..36
                     /label="hp5"
                     /ApEinfo_revcolor="#ff9ccd"
                     /ApEinfo_fwdcolor="#ff9ccd"
     misc_feature    38..53
                     /label=2
                     /ApEinfo_revcolor="#b4abac"
                     /ApEinfo_fwdcolor="#b4abac"
     misc_feature    54..59
                     /label="rbs'"
                     /ApEinfo_revcolor="#f58a5e"
                     /ApEinfo_fwdcolor="#f58a5e"
     misc_feature    60..69
                     /label=1
                     /ApEinfo_revcolor="#b7e6d7"
                     /ApEinfo_fwdcolor="#b7e6d7"
     misc_feature    70..72
                     /label="L"
                     /ApEinfo_revcolor="#b4abac"
                     /ApEinfo_fwdcolor="#b4abac"
     misc_feature    73..136
                     /label="R3"
                     /ApEinfo_revcolor="#d6b295"
                     /ApEinfo_fwdcolor="#d6b295"
     misc_feature    137..140
                     /label="4u"
                     /ApEinfo_revcolor="#b4abac"
                     /ApEinfo_fwdcolor="#b4abac"
     misc_feature    141..146
                     /label="u"
                     /ApEinfo_revcolor="#b7e6d7"
                     /ApEinfo_fwdcolor="#b7e6d7"
     misc_feature    147..156
                     /label="1'"
                     /ApEinfo_revcolor="#c7b0e3"
                     /ApEinfo_fwdcolor="#c7b0e3"
     misc_feature    157..162
                     /label="rbs6s"
                     /ApEinfo_revcolor="#84b0dc"
                     /ApEinfo_fwdcolor="#84b0dc"
     misc_feature    163..168
                     /label="c"
                     /ApEinfo_revcolor="#f58a5e"
                     /ApEinfo_fwdcolor="#f58a5e"
     CDS             169..189
                     /label="linker peptide"
                     /ApEinfo_revcolor="#84b0dc"
                     /ApEinfo_fwdcolor="#84b0dc"
                     /translation="MKQNKEQ"
     CDS             190..912
                     /label="sCFP3A"
                     /ApEinfo_revcolor="#84b0dc"
                     /ApEinfo_fwdcolor="#84b0dc"
                     /translation="LVSKGEELFTGVVPILVELDGDVNGHKFSVSGEGEGDATYGKLTLKFICTTGKLPVPWPTLVTTLTWGVQCFARYPDHMKQHDFFKSAMPEGYVQERTIFFKDDGNYKTRAEVKFEGDTLVNRIELKGIDFKEDGNILGHKLEYNYISDNVYITADKQKNGIKANFKIRHNIEDGGVQLADHYQQNTPIGDGPVLLPDNHYLSTQSKLSKDPNEKRDHMVLLEFVTAAGITLGMDELYK**"
     primer          complement(882..912)
                     /label="sCFP3A_C_term_rev"
                     /note="sequence: TTATTATTTGTAAAGTTCGTCCATCCCCAAG"
                     /ApEinfo_revcolor="#ff9ccd"
                     /ApEinfo_fwdcolor="#ff9ccd"
     misc_feature    913..1129
                     /label="2PPrY-tRNA"
                     /ApEinfo_revcolor="#ff9ccd"
                     /ApEinfo_fwdcolor="#ff9ccd"
     primer          1125..1153
                     /label="Thyb10_fwd"
                     /note="sequence: CGCCAataatcAGATAACAGATACttcgG"
                     /ApEinfo_revcolor="#c6c9d1"
                     /ApEinfo_fwdcolor="#c6c9d1"
     misc_feature    1130..1214
                     /label="Thyb10"
                     /ApEinfo_revcolor="#c6c9d1"
                     /ApEinfo_fwdcolor="#c6c9d1"
     misc_feature    1215..1270
                     /label="riboJn"
                     /ApEinfo_revcolor="#b7e6d7"
                     /ApEinfo_fwdcolor="#b7e6d7"
     misc_feature    1271..1291
                     /label="Uni_9 R"
                     /ApEinfo_revcolor="#b7e6d7"
                     /ApEinfo_fwdcolor="#b7e6d7"
     primer_bind     complement(1327..1343)
                     /label="M13 rev"
                     /ApEinfo_revcolor="#d59687"
                     /ApEinfo_fwdcolor="#d59687"
                     /note="common sequencing primer, one of multiple similar variants"
     rep_origin      complement(1515..2103)
                     /label="ori"
                     /ApEinfo_revcolor="#d6b295"
                     /ApEinfo_fwdcolor="#d6b295"
                     /note="high-copy-number ColE1/pMB1/pBR322/pUC origin of replication"
                     /direction="LEFT"
     protein_bind    complement(2220..2244)
                     /label="attB1"
                     /ApEinfo_revcolor="#b1ff67"
                     /ApEinfo_fwdcolor="#b1ff67"
                     /note="recombination site for the Gateway(R) BP reaction"
                     /gene="mutant version of attB"
                     /bound_moiety="BP Clonase(TM)"
     CDS             complement(2344..3204)
                     /label="AmpR"
                     /ApEinfo_revcolor="#84b0dc"
                     /ApEinfo_fwdcolor="#84b0dc"
                     /note="confers resistance to ampicillin, carbenicillin, andrelated antibiotics"
                     /gene="bla"
                     /product="beta-lactamase"
                     /translation="MSIQHFRVALIPFFAAFCLPVFAHPETLVKVKDAEDQLGARVGYIELDLNSGKILESFRPEERFPMMSTFKVLLCGAVLSRIDAGQEQLGRRIHYSQNDLVEYSPVTEKHLTDGMTVRELCSAAITMSDNTAANLLLTTIGGPKELTAFLHNMGDHVTRLDRWEPELNEAIPNDERDTTMPVAMATTLRKLLTGELLTLASRQQLIDWMEADKVAGPLLRSALPAGWFIADKSGAGERGSRGIIAALGPDGKPSRIVVIYTTGSQATMDERNRQIAEIGASLIKHW*"
     primer          complement(2347..2375)
                     /label="pET_ampR_rev"
                     /note="sequence: agataggtgcctcactgattaagcattgg"
                     /ApEinfo_revcolor="#d6b295"
                     /ApEinfo_fwdcolor="#d6b295"
     promoter        complement(3205..3309)
                     /label="AmpR promoter"
                     /ApEinfo_revcolor="#f58a5e"
                     /ApEinfo_fwdcolor="#f58a5e"
                     /gene="bla"
     primer_bind     3423..3439
                     /label="M13 fwd"
                     /ApEinfo_revcolor="#75c6a9"
                     /ApEinfo_fwdcolor="#75c6a9"
                     /note="common sequencing primer, one of multiple similar variants"
     misc_feature    3470..3491
                     /label="Uni_9 F"
                     /ApEinfo_revcolor="#b4abac"
                     /ApEinfo_fwdcolor="#b4abac"
ORIGIN
        1 TTCTAATACG ACTCACTATA GGGAGATTCG TCTCCCACTA CATCCACATA CTACCTCCTT
       61 TACTTCACAT TCGGGTCGGC ATGGCATGTG CACCTCCTCG CGGTCCGACC TGGGCTACTT
      121 CGGTAGGCTA AGGCACAGTA TGATGTTGTG AAGTGAAGGA GGATATAAAT GAAACAGAAC
      181 AAAGAACAGT TAGTCAGTAA AGGTGAAGAA TTATTTACCG GTGTTGTACC GATATTAGTC
      241 GAACTGGACG GTGACGTAAA CGGACATAAG TTCTCTGTAA GTGGAGAAGG TGAAGGGGAT
      301 GCCACCTACG GGAAATTGAC GCTGAAATTT ATTTGCACGA CAGGGAAACT GCCAGTCCCC
      361 TGGCCTACTC TGGTAACCAC ACTTACGTGG GGGGTTCAGT GCTTTGCACG CTATCCCGAC
      421 CATATGAAGC AGCACGATTT TTTCAAATCT GCGATGCCGG AGGGCTATGT GCAAGAACGG
      481 ACCATTTTCT TTAAGGACGA TGGTAACTAT AAAACTCGCG CCGAAGTTAA ATTTGAAGGT
      541 GACACTTTGG TCAACCGTAT AGAACTGAAG GGGATAGATT TTAAGGAAGA TGGTAATATC
      601 CTTGGTCACA AGTTGGAATA CAACTACATC AGCGATAATG TATACATCAC AGCCGACAAG
      661 CAAAAAAACG GTATCAAAGC AAACTTCAAA ATACGTCACA ACATCGAGGA CGGTGGAGTC
      721 CAGCTGGCCG ACCACTACCA GCAGAACACC CCAATAGGCG ACGGACCTGT TCTTCTGCCA
      781 GACAACCACT ACCTTTCGAC TCAATCAAAG CTTTCAAAGG ATCCTAACGA GAAACGGGAT
      841 CATATGGTGT TGCTTGAGTT CGTTACGGCA GCTGGTATAA CCTTGGGGAT GGACGAACTT
      901 TACAAATAAT AAAAAGCCCG GATAGCTCAG TCGGTAGAGC AGCGGCCGGT TGCCATGTGT
      961 ATGTGGGCCA ATCGTGGCGT GTCGGCCTGC TTCGGCAGGC ACTGGCGCCG CCCACATACT
     1021 CTGATGATCC CCAATCGTAG CGTGTCGGGG TGCGCTTGCA CCCACTGGCG CTGGGATCAT
     1081 TCATGGCAAC GGCCGCGGGT CCAGGGTTCA AGTCCCTGTT CGGGCGCCAa taatcAGATA
     1141 ACAGATACtt cgGtatctgt tatctgttTT TTTTcAACAG ATAGCCGCGt tcgCGCGGCt
     1201 atctgttTTT TTTtAGCTGT CACCGGATGT GCTTTCCGGT CTGATGAGTC CGTGAGGACG
     1261 AAACAGCCTC aggctaggtg gaggctcagt gatgataagt ctgcgatggt ggatgcatgt
     1321 gtcatggtca tagctgtttc ctgtgtgaaa ttgttatccg ctcagagggc acaatcctat
     1381 tccgcgctat ccgacaatct ccaagacatt aggtggagtt cagttcggcg tatggcatat
     1441 gtcgctggaa agaacatgtg agcaaaaggc cagcaaaagg ccaggaaccg taaaaaggcc
     1501 gcgttgctgg cgtttttcca taggctccgc ccccctgacg agcatcacaa aaatcgacgc
     1561 tcaagtcaga ggtggcgaaa cccgacagga ctataaagat accaggcgtt tccccctgga
     1621 agctccctcg tgcgctctcc tgttccgacc ctgccgctta ccggatacct gtccgccttt
     1681 ctcccttcgg gaagcgtggc gctttctcat agctcacgct gtaggtatct cagttcggtg
     1741 taggtcgttc gctccaagct gggctgtgtg cacgaacccc ccgttcagcc cgaccgctgc
     1801 gccttatccg gtaactatcg tcttgagtcc aacccggtaa gacacgactt atcgccactg
     1861 gcagcagcca ctggtaacag gattagcaga gcgaggtatg taggcggtgc tacagagttc
     1921 ttgaagtggt ggcctaacta cggctacact agaagaacag tatttggtat ctgcgctctg
     1981 ctgaagccag ttaccttcgg aaaaagagtt ggtagctctt gatccggcaa acaaaccacc
     2041 gctggtagcg gtggtttttt tgtttgcaag cagcagatta cgcgcagaaa aaaaggatct
     2101 caagaagatc ctttgatctt ttctacgggg tctgacgctc tattcaacaa agccgccgtc
     2161 ccgtcaagtc agcgtaaatg ggtagggggc ttcaaatcgt cctcgtgata ccaattcgga
     2221 gcctgctttt ttgtacaaac ttgttgataa tggcaattca aggatcttca cctagatcct
     2281 tttaaattaa aaatgaagtt ttaaatcaat ctaaagtata tatgagtaaa cttggtctga
     2341 cagttaccaa tgcttaatca gtgaggcacc tatctcagcg atctgtctat ttcgttcatc
     2401 catagttgcc tgactccccg tcgtgtagat aactacgata cgggagggct taccatctgg
     2461 ccccagtgct gcaatgatac cgcgagagcc acgctcaccg gctccagatt tatcagcaat
     2521 aaaccagcca gccggaaggg ccgagcgcag aagtggtcct gcaactttat ccgcctccat
     2581 ccagtctatt aattgttgcc gggaagctag agtaagtagt tcgccagtta atagtttgcg
     2641 caacgttgtt gccattgcta caggcatcgt ggtgtcacgc tcgtcgtttg gtatggcttc
     2701 attcagctcc ggttcccaac gatcaaggcg agttacatga tcccccatgt tgtgcaaaaa
     2761 agcggttagc tccttcggtc ctccgatcgt tgtcagaagt aagttggccg cagtgttatc
     2821 actcatggtt atggcagcac tgcataattc tcttactgtc atgccatccg taagatgctt
     2881 ttctgtgact ggtgagtact caaccaagtc attctgagaa tagtgtatgc ggcgaccgag
     2941 ttgctcttgc ccggcgtcaa tacgggataa taccgcgcca catagcagaa ctttaaaagt
     3001 gctcatcatt ggaaaacgtt cttcggggcg aaaactctca aggatcttac cgctgttgag
     3061 atccagttcg atgtaaccca ctcgtgcacc caactgatct tcagcatctt ttactttcac
     3121 cagcgtttct gggtgagcaa aaacaggaag gcaaaatgcc gcaaaaaagg gaataagggc
     3181 gacacggaaa tgttgaatac tcatactctt cctttttcaa tattattgaa gcatttatca
     3241 gggttattgt ctcatgagcg gatacatatt tgaatgtatt tagaaaaata aacaaatagg
     3301 ggttccgcgc acatttcccc gaaaagtgcc agatacctga aacaaaaccc atcgtacggc
     3361 caaggaagtc tccaataact gtgatccacc acaagcgcca gggttttccc agtcacgacg
     3421 ttgtaaaacg acggccagtc atgcataatc cgcacgcatc tggaataagg aagtgccatt
     3481 ccgcctgacc t
//
