# Supplementary material for: Cell-free systems enable mechanistic characterization of genetically encoded RNA strand exchange circuits for programmable protein expression
Source: bioRxiv preprint, doi:10.1101/2025.09.25.678518, version 2 (2025-09-30)
Supplement: Supplementary File S2 [file 678518_file03.zip › Supplementary File S2/(G_11 L) Gv4u1d s4 d20 Rg Thyb6.gb]

LOCUS       (G_11_L)_G{v4,u1d}_[s4], 376 bp ds-DNA     linear       16-SEP-2025
DEFINITION  .
FEATURES             Location/Qualifiers
     Homology domain 1..40
                     /label="U1"
                     /ApEinfo_revcolor="#b1ff67"
                     /ApEinfo_fwdcolor="#b1ff67"
     Promoter        44..60
                     /label="T7 promoter"
                     /ApEinfo_revcolor="#75c6a9"
                     /ApEinfo_fwdcolor="#75c6a9"
     Hairpin         61..76
                     /label="5hp"
                     /ApEinfo_revcolor="#c6c9d1"
                     /ApEinfo_fwdcolor="#c6c9d1"
     Distal          78..97
                     /label="d20"
                     /ApEinfo_revcolor="#c6c9d1"
                     /ApEinfo_fwdcolor="#c6c9d1"
     misc_feature    98..107
                     /label=1
                     /ApEinfo_revcolor="#f8d3a9"
                     /ApEinfo_fwdcolor="#f8d3a9"
     misc_feature    108..113
                     /label="u"
                     /ApEinfo_revcolor="#c6c9d1"
                     /ApEinfo_fwdcolor="#c6c9d1"
     misc_feature    114..123
                     /label=4
                     /ApEinfo_revcolor="#c7b0e3"
                     /ApEinfo_fwdcolor="#c7b0e3"
     misc_feature    124..126
                     /label="L"
                     /ApEinfo_revcolor="#d6b295"
                     /ApEinfo_fwdcolor="#d6b295"
     Ribozyme        127..210
                     /label="Rg"
                     /ApEinfo_revcolor="#c6c9d1"
                     /ApEinfo_fwdcolor="#c6c9d1"
     misc_feature    211..214
                     /label="s4"
                     /ApEinfo_revcolor="#faac61"
                     /ApEinfo_fwdcolor="#faac61"
     misc_feature    215..220
                     /label="v'"
                     /ApEinfo_revcolor="#b7e6d7"
                     /ApEinfo_fwdcolor="#b7e6d7"
     misc_feature    221..230
                     /label="4'"
                     /ApEinfo_revcolor="#c7b0e3"
                     /ApEinfo_fwdcolor="#c7b0e3"
     misc_feature    231..236
                     /label="u'"
                     /ApEinfo_revcolor="#c6c9d1"
                     /ApEinfo_fwdcolor="#c6c9d1"
     Terminator      242..280
                     /label="Thyb6"
                     /ApEinfo_revcolor="#c6c9d1"
                     /ApEinfo_fwdcolor="#c6c9d1"
     Ribozyme        281..336
                     /label="riboJn"
                     /ApEinfo_revcolor="#c6c9d1"
                     /ApEinfo_fwdcolor="#c6c9d1"
     Homology domain 337..376
                     /label="Ux"
                     /ApEinfo_revcolor="#b1ff67"
                     /ApEinfo_fwdcolor="#b1ff67"
ORIGIN
        1 CATTACTCGC ATCCATTCTC AGGCTGTCTC GTCTCGTCTC TTCTAATACG ACTCACTATA
       61 GGGAGATTCG TCTCCCAAAA TACTTAATAC AAAATAATCA CTTCACAACA TCAACTACTA
      121 AACTACGGCC GGCATGGTCC CAGCCTCCTC GCTGGCGCCG GCTGGGCAAC ATTCCGAGGG
      181 GACCGTCCCC TCGGTAATGG CGAATGGGAC AATCAGGATT GTTTAGTGGT TGATGTatat
      241 cAGATAACAG ATACttcgGt atctgttatc tgttTTTTTT AGCTGTCACC GGATGTGCTT
      301 TCCGGTCTGA TGAGTCCGTG AGGACGAAAC AGCCTCCCAG GATACATAGA TTACCACAAC
      361 TCCGAGCCCT TCCACC
//
