# Supplementary material for: Cell-free systems enable mechanistic characterization of genetically encoded RNA strand exchange circuits for programmable protein expression
Source: bioRxiv preprint, doi:10.1101/2025.09.25.678518, version 2 (2025-09-30)
Supplement: Supplementary File S2 [file 678518_file03.zip › Supplementary File S2/(G_12 L) Gv4u1d s4 d20 3hp4 Rg Thyb6.gb]

LOCUS       (G_12_L)_G{v4,u1d}_[s4], 410 bp ds-DNA     linear       16-SEP-2025
DEFINITION  .
FEATURES             Location/Qualifiers
     Homology domain 1..40
                     /label="U1"
                     /ApEinfo_revcolor="#b1ff67"
                     /ApEinfo_fwdcolor="#b1ff67"
     Promoter        44..60
                     /label="T7 promoter"
                     /ApEinfo_revcolor="#75c6a9"
                     /ApEinfo_fwdcolor="#75c6a9"
     Hairpin         61..76
                     /label="5hp"
                     /ApEinfo_revcolor="#c6c9d1"
                     /ApEinfo_fwdcolor="#c6c9d1"
     Distal          78..97
                     /label="d20"
                     /ApEinfo_revcolor="#c6c9d1"
                     /ApEinfo_fwdcolor="#c6c9d1"
     misc_feature    98..107
                     /label=1
                     /ApEinfo_revcolor="#f58a5e"
                     /ApEinfo_fwdcolor="#f58a5e"
     misc_feature    108..113
                     /label="u"
                     /ApEinfo_revcolor="#b4abac"
                     /ApEinfo_fwdcolor="#b4abac"
     misc_feature    114..123
                     /label=4
                     /ApEinfo_revcolor="#c7b0e3"
                     /ApEinfo_fwdcolor="#c7b0e3"
     Hairpin         124..160
                     /label="pHP4"
                     /ApEinfo_revcolor="#c6c9d1"
                     /ApEinfo_fwdcolor="#c6c9d1"
     Ribozyme        161..244
                     /label="Rg"
                     /ApEinfo_revcolor="#c6c9d1"
                     /ApEinfo_fwdcolor="#c6c9d1"
     misc_feature    245..248
                     /label="s4"
                     /ApEinfo_revcolor="#ff9ccd"
                     /ApEinfo_fwdcolor="#ff9ccd"
     misc_feature    249..254
                     /label="v'"
                     /ApEinfo_revcolor="#f8d3a9"
                     /ApEinfo_fwdcolor="#f8d3a9"
     misc_feature    255..264
                     /label="4'"
                     /ApEinfo_revcolor="#c7b0e3"
                     /ApEinfo_fwdcolor="#c7b0e3"
     misc_feature    265..270
                     /label="u'"
                     /ApEinfo_revcolor="#b4abac"
                     /ApEinfo_fwdcolor="#b4abac"
     Terminator      276..314
                     /label="Thyb6"
                     /ApEinfo_revcolor="#c6c9d1"
                     /ApEinfo_fwdcolor="#c6c9d1"
     Ribozyme        315..370
                     /label="riboJn"
                     /ApEinfo_revcolor="#c6c9d1"
                     /ApEinfo_fwdcolor="#c6c9d1"
     Homology domain 371..410
                     /label="Ux"
                     /ApEinfo_revcolor="#b1ff67"
                     /ApEinfo_fwdcolor="#b1ff67"
ORIGIN
        1 CATTACTCGC ATCCATTCTC AGGCTGTCTC GTCTCGTCTC TTCTAATACG ACTCACTATA
       61 GGGAGATTCG TCTCCCAAAA TACTTAATAC AAAATAATCA CTTCACAACA TCAACTACTA
      121 AACTCGTCGA CTTATCTCGA GTGAGATATT GTTGACGTAC GGCCGGCATG GTCCCAGCCT
      181 CCTCGCTGGC GCCGGCTGGG CAACATTCCG AGGGGACCGT CCCCTCGGTA ATGGCGAATG
      241 GGACAATCAG GATTGTTTAG TGGTTGATGT atatcAGATA ACAGATACtt cgGtatctgt
      301 tatctgttTT TTTTAGCTGT CACCGGATGT GCTTTCCGGT CTGATGAGTC CGTGAGGACG
      361 AAACAGCCTC CCAGGATACA TAGATTACCA CAACTCCGAG CCCTTCCACC
//
