# Supplementary material for: Cell-free systems enable mechanistic characterization of genetically encoded RNA strand exchange circuits for programmable protein expression
Source: bioRxiv preprint, doi:10.1101/2025.09.25.678518, version 2 (2025-09-30)
Supplement: Supplementary File S2 [file 678518_file03.zip › Supplementary File S2/(G_13 L) Gv5u1d s4 d20 Rg Thyb6.gb]

LOCUS       (G_13_L)_G{v5,u1d}_[s4], 376 bp ds-DNA     linear       16-SEP-2025
DEFINITION  .
FEATURES             Location/Qualifiers
     Homology domain 1..40
                     /label="U1"
                     /ApEinfo_revcolor="#b1ff67"
                     /ApEinfo_fwdcolor="#b1ff67"
     Promoter        44..60
                     /label="T7 promoter"
                     /ApEinfo_revcolor="#75c6a9"
                     /ApEinfo_fwdcolor="#75c6a9"
     Hairpin         61..76
                     /label="5hp"
                     /ApEinfo_revcolor="#c6c9d1"
                     /ApEinfo_fwdcolor="#c6c9d1"
     Distal          78..97
                     /label="d20"
                     /ApEinfo_revcolor="#c6c9d1"
                     /ApEinfo_fwdcolor="#c6c9d1"
     Ribozyme        127..210
                     /label="Rg"
                     /ApEinfo_revcolor="#c6c9d1"
                     /ApEinfo_fwdcolor="#c6c9d1"
     Terminator      242..280
                     /label="Thyb6"
                     /ApEinfo_revcolor="#c6c9d1"
                     /ApEinfo_fwdcolor="#c6c9d1"
     Ribozyme        281..336
                     /label="riboJn"
                     /ApEinfo_revcolor="#c6c9d1"
                     /ApEinfo_fwdcolor="#c6c9d1"
     Homology domain 337..376
                     /label="Ux"
                     /ApEinfo_revcolor="#b1ff67"
                     /ApEinfo_fwdcolor="#b1ff67"
ORIGIN
        1 CATTACTCGC ATCCATTCTC AGGCTGTCTC GTCTCGTCTC TTCTAATACG ACTCACTATA
       61 GGGAGATTCG TCTCCCAAAA TACTTAATAC AAAATAATCA CTTCACAACA TCAACTATAC
      121 TACTTCGGCC GGCATGGTCC CAGCCTCCTC GCTGGCGCCG GCTGGGCAAC ATTCCGAGGG
      181 GACCGTCCCC TCGGTAATGG CGAATGGGAC AATCAGGATT GTAGTATGGT TGATGTatat
      241 cAGATAACAG ATACttcgGt atctgttatc tgttTTTTTT AGCTGTCACC GGATGTGCTT
      301 TCCGGTCTGA TGAGTCCGTG AGGACGAAAC AGCCTCCCAG GATACATAGA TTACCACAAC
      361 TCCGAGCCCT TCCACC
//
