# Supplementary material for: Cell-free systems enable mechanistic characterization of genetically encoded RNA strand exchange circuits for programmable protein expression
Source: bioRxiv preprint, doi:10.1101/2025.09.25.678518, version 2 (2025-09-30)
Supplement: Supplementary File S2 [file 678518_file03.zip › Supplementary File S2/(G_14 L) Gv5u1d s4 d20 3hp4 Rg Thyb6.gb]

LOCUS       (G_14_L)_G{v5,u1d}_[s4], 410 bp ds-DNA     linear       16-SEP-2025
DEFINITION  .
FEATURES             Location/Qualifiers
     Homology domain 1..40
                     /label="U1"
                     /ApEinfo_revcolor="#b1ff67"
                     /ApEinfo_fwdcolor="#b1ff67"
     Promoter        44..60
                     /label="T7 promoter"
                     /ApEinfo_revcolor="#75c6a9"
                     /ApEinfo_fwdcolor="#75c6a9"
     Hairpin         61..76
                     /label="5hp"
                     /ApEinfo_revcolor="#c6c9d1"
                     /ApEinfo_fwdcolor="#c6c9d1"
     Distal          78..97
                     /label="d20"
                     /ApEinfo_revcolor="#c6c9d1"
                     /ApEinfo_fwdcolor="#c6c9d1"
     Hairpin         124..160
                     /label="pHP4"
                     /ApEinfo_revcolor="#c6c9d1"
                     /ApEinfo_fwdcolor="#c6c9d1"
     Ribozyme        161..244
                     /label="Rg"
                     /ApEinfo_revcolor="#c6c9d1"
                     /ApEinfo_fwdcolor="#c6c9d1"
     Terminator      276..314
                     /label="Thyb6"
                     /ApEinfo_revcolor="#c6c9d1"
                     /ApEinfo_fwdcolor="#c6c9d1"
     Ribozyme        315..370
                     /label="riboJn"
                     /ApEinfo_revcolor="#c6c9d1"
                     /ApEinfo_fwdcolor="#c6c9d1"
     Homology domain 371..410
                     /label="Ux"
                     /ApEinfo_revcolor="#b1ff67"
                     /ApEinfo_fwdcolor="#b1ff67"
ORIGIN
        1 CATTACTCGC ATCCATTCTC AGGCTGTCTC GTCTCGTCTC TTCTAATACG ACTCACTATA
       61 GGGAGATTCG TCTCCCAAAA TACTTAATAC AAAATAATCA CTTCACAACA TCAACTATAC
      121 TACTCGTCGA CTTATCTCGA GTGAGATATT GTTGACGTAC GGCCGGCATG GTCCCAGCCT
      181 CCTCGCTGGC GCCGGCTGGG CAACATTCCG AGGGGACCGT CCCCTCGGTA ATGGCGAATG
      241 GGACAATCAG GATTGTAGTA TGGTTGATGT atatcAGATA ACAGATACtt cgGtatctgt
      301 tatctgttTT TTTTAGCTGT CACCGGATGT GCTTTCCGGT CTGATGAGTC CGTGAGGACG
      361 AAACAGCCTC CCAGGATACA TAGATTACCA CAACTCCGAG CCCTTCCACC
//
