# Supplementary material for: Cell-free systems enable mechanistic characterization of genetically encoded RNA strand exchange circuits for programmable protein expression
Source: bioRxiv preprint, doi:10.1101/2025.09.25.678518, version 2 (2025-09-30)
Supplement: Supplementary File S2 [file 678518_file03.zip › Supplementary File S2/(G_15 L) Gv5u1d s4 d20 R3 Thyb6.gb]

LOCUS       (G_15_L)_G{v5,u1d}_[s4], 315 bp ds-DNA     linear       16-SEP-2025
DEFINITION  .
FEATURES             Location/Qualifiers
     Promoter        4..20
                     /label="T7 promoter"
                     /ApEinfo_revcolor="#75c6a9"
                     /ApEinfo_fwdcolor="#75c6a9"
     Hairpin         21..36
                     /label="5hp"
                     /ApEinfo_revcolor="#c6c9d1"
                     /ApEinfo_fwdcolor="#c6c9d1"
     Distal          37..56
                     /label="d20"
                     /ApEinfo_revcolor="#c6c9d1"
                     /ApEinfo_fwdcolor="#c6c9d1"
     Ribozyme        86..149
                     /label="R3"
                     /ApEinfo_revcolor="#c6c9d1"
                     /ApEinfo_fwdcolor="#c6c9d1"
     Terminator      181..219
                     /label="Thyb6"
                     /ApEinfo_revcolor="#c6c9d1"
                     /ApEinfo_fwdcolor="#c6c9d1"
     Ribozyme        220..275
                     /label="riboJn"
                     /ApEinfo_revcolor="#c6c9d1"
                     /ApEinfo_fwdcolor="#c6c9d1"
     Homology domain 276..315
                     /label="Ux"
                     /ApEinfo_revcolor="#b1ff67"
                     /ApEinfo_fwdcolor="#b1ff67"
ORIGIN
        1 TTCTAATACG ACTCACTATA GGGAGATTCG TCTCCCAAAT ACTTAATACA AAATAATCAC
       61 TTCACAACAT CAACTATACT ACTTCGGGTC GGCATGGCAT GTGCACCTCC TCGCGGTCCG
      121 ACCTGGGCTA CTTCGGTAGG CTAAGGCACA ATCAGGATTG TAGTATGGTT GATGTatatc
      181 AGATAACAGA TACttcgGta tctgttatct gttTTTTTTA GCTGTCACCG GATGTGCTTT
      241 CCGGTCTGAT GAGTCCGTGA GGACGAAACA GCCTCCCAGG ATACATAGAT TACCACAACT
      301 CCGAGCCCTT CCACC
//
