# Supplementary material for: Cell-free systems enable mechanistic characterization of genetically encoded RNA strand exchange circuits for programmable protein expression
Source: bioRxiv preprint, doi:10.1101/2025.09.25.678518, version 2 (2025-09-30)
Supplement: Supplementary File S2 [file 678518_file03.zip › Supplementary File S2/(G_16 L) Gv5u1d s4 d20 3hp4 R3 Thyb6.gb]

LOCUS       (G_16_L)_G{v5,u1d}_[s4], 349 bp ds-DNA     linear       16-SEP-2025
DEFINITION  .
FEATURES             Location/Qualifiers
     Promoter        4..20
                     /label="T7 promoter"
                     /ApEinfo_revcolor="#75c6a9"
                     /ApEinfo_fwdcolor="#75c6a9"
     Hairpin         21..36
                     /label="5hp"
                     /ApEinfo_revcolor="#c6c9d1"
                     /ApEinfo_fwdcolor="#c6c9d1"
     Distal          37..56
                     /label="d20"
                     /ApEinfo_revcolor="#c6c9d1"
                     /ApEinfo_fwdcolor="#c6c9d1"
     Hairpin         83..119
                     /label="pHP4"
                     /ApEinfo_revcolor="#c6c9d1"
                     /ApEinfo_fwdcolor="#c6c9d1"
     Ribozyme        120..183
                     /label="R3"
                     /ApEinfo_revcolor="#c6c9d1"
                     /ApEinfo_fwdcolor="#c6c9d1"
     Terminator      215..253
                     /label="Thyb6"
                     /ApEinfo_revcolor="#c6c9d1"
                     /ApEinfo_fwdcolor="#c6c9d1"
     Ribozyme        254..309
                     /label="riboJn"
                     /ApEinfo_revcolor="#c6c9d1"
                     /ApEinfo_fwdcolor="#c6c9d1"
     Homology domain 310..349
                     /label="Ux"
                     /ApEinfo_revcolor="#b1ff67"
                     /ApEinfo_fwdcolor="#b1ff67"
ORIGIN
        1 TTCTAATACG ACTCACTATA GGGAGATTCG TCTCCCAAAT ACTTAATACA AAATAATCAC
       61 TTCACAACAT CAACTATACT ACTCGTCGAC TTATCTCGAG TGAGATATTG TTGACGTACG
      121 GGTCGGCATG GCATGTGCAC CTCCTCGCGG TCCGACCTGG GCTACTTCGG TAGGCTAAGG
      181 CACAATCAGG ATTGTAGTAT GGTTGATGTa tatcAGATAA CAGATACttc gGtatctgtt
      241 atctgttTTT TTTAGCTGTC ACCGGATGTG CTTTCCGGTC TGATGAGTCC GTGAGGACGA
      301 AACAGCCTCC CAGGATACAT AGATTACCAC AACTCCGAGC CCTTCCACC
//
