# Supplementary material for: Cell-free systems enable mechanistic characterization of genetically encoded RNA strand exchange circuits for programmable protein expression
Source: bioRxiv preprint, doi:10.1101/2025.09.25.678518, version 2 (2025-09-30)
Supplement: Supplementary File S2 [file 678518_file03.zip › Supplementary File S2/(G_17 L) Gv5u1d s4 d20 3hpR1 Rg Thyb6.gb]

LOCUS       (G_17_L)_G{v5,u1d}_[s4], 366 bp ds-DNA     linear       16-SEP-2025
DEFINITION  .
FEATURES             Location/Qualifiers
     Promoter        4..20
                     /label="T7 promoter"
                     /ApEinfo_revcolor="#75c6a9"
                     /ApEinfo_fwdcolor="#75c6a9"
     Hairpin         21..36
                     /label="5hp"
                     /ApEinfo_revcolor="#c6c9d1"
                     /ApEinfo_fwdcolor="#c6c9d1"
     Distal          37..56
                     /label="d20"
                     /ApEinfo_revcolor="#c6c9d1"
                     /ApEinfo_fwdcolor="#c6c9d1"
     Hairpin         83..116
                     /label="pHPR1"
                     /ApEinfo_revcolor="#c6c9d1"
                     /ApEinfo_fwdcolor="#c6c9d1"
     Ribozyme        117..200
                     /label="Rg"
                     /ApEinfo_revcolor="#c6c9d1"
                     /ApEinfo_fwdcolor="#c6c9d1"
     Terminator      232..270
                     /label="Thyb6"
                     /ApEinfo_revcolor="#c6c9d1"
                     /ApEinfo_fwdcolor="#c6c9d1"
     Ribozyme        271..326
                     /label="riboJn"
                     /ApEinfo_revcolor="#c6c9d1"
                     /ApEinfo_fwdcolor="#c6c9d1"
     Homology domain 327..366
                     /label="Ux"
                     /ApEinfo_revcolor="#b1ff67"
                     /ApEinfo_fwdcolor="#b1ff67"
ORIGIN
        1 TTCTAATACG ACTCACTATA GGGAGATTCG TCTCCCAAAT ACTTAATACA AAATAATCAC
       61 TTCACAACAT CAACTATACT ACTCCGTGTT ATCTCGTTGG AGATATTCAT GGATACGGCC
      121 GGCATGGTCC CAGCCTCCTC GCTGGCGCCG GCTGGGCAAC ATTCCGAGGG GACCGTCCCC
      181 TCGGTAATGG CGAATGGGAC AATCAGGATT GTAGTATGGT TGATGTatat cAGATAACAG
      241 ATACttcgGt atctgttatc tgttTTTTTT AGCTGTCACC GGATGTGCTT TCCGGTCTGA
      301 TGAGTCCGTG AGGACGAAAC AGCCTCCCAG GATACATAGA TTACCACAAC TCCGAGCCCT
      361 TCCACC
//
