# Supplementary material for: Cell-free systems enable mechanistic characterization of genetically encoded RNA strand exchange circuits for programmable protein expression
Source: bioRxiv preprint, doi:10.1101/2025.09.25.678518, version 2 (2025-09-30)
Supplement: Supplementary File S2 [file 678518_file03.zip › Supplementary File S2/(G_18 L) Gv5u3d s4 d20 Rg Thyb6.gb]

LOCUS       (G_18_L)_G{v5,u3d}_[s4], 336 bp ds-DNA     linear       16-SEP-2025
DEFINITION  .
FEATURES             Location/Qualifiers
     Promoter        4..20
                     /label="T7 promoter"
                     /ApEinfo_revcolor="#75c6a9"
                     /ApEinfo_fwdcolor="#75c6a9"
     Hairpin         21..36
                     /label="5hp"
                     /ApEinfo_revcolor="#c6c9d1"
                     /ApEinfo_fwdcolor="#c6c9d1"
     Distal          38..57
                     /label="d20"
                     /ApEinfo_revcolor="#c6c9d1"
                     /ApEinfo_fwdcolor="#c6c9d1"
     Ribozyme        87..170
                     /label="Rg"
                     /ApEinfo_revcolor="#c6c9d1"
                     /ApEinfo_fwdcolor="#c6c9d1"
     Terminator      202..240
                     /label="Thyb6"
                     /ApEinfo_revcolor="#c6c9d1"
                     /ApEinfo_fwdcolor="#c6c9d1"
     Ribozyme        241..296
                     /label="riboJn"
                     /ApEinfo_revcolor="#c6c9d1"
                     /ApEinfo_fwdcolor="#c6c9d1"
     Homology domain 297..336
                     /label="Ux"
                     /ApEinfo_revcolor="#b1ff67"
                     /ApEinfo_fwdcolor="#b1ff67"
ORIGIN
        1 TTCTAATACG ACTCACTATA GGGAGATTCG TCTCCCAAAA TACTTAATAC AAAATAACAC
       61 ATTCAATACA TCAACTATAC TACTACGGCC GGCATGGTCC CAGCCTCCTC GCTGGCGCCG
      121 GCTGGGCAAC ATTCCGAGGG GACCGTCCCC TCGGTAATGG CGAATGGGAC AATCAGGATT
      181 GTAGTATGGT TGATGTttat cAGATAACAG ATACttcgGt atctgttatc tgttTTTTTT
      241 AGCTGTCACC GGATGTGCTT TCCGGTCTGA TGAGTCCGTG AGGACGAAAC AGCCTCCCAG
      301 GATACATAGA TTACCACAAC TCCGAGCCCT TCCACC
//
