# Supplementary material for: Cell-free systems enable mechanistic characterization of genetically encoded RNA strand exchange circuits for programmable protein expression
Source: bioRxiv preprint, doi:10.1101/2025.09.25.678518, version 2 (2025-09-30)
Supplement: Supplementary File S2 [file 678518_file03.zip › Supplementary File S2/(G_19 L) Gv5u3d s4 d20 3hp4 Rg Thyb6.gb]

LOCUS       (G_19_L)_G{v5,u3d}_[s4], 370 bp ds-DNA     linear       16-SEP-2025
DEFINITION  .
FEATURES             Location/Qualifiers
     Promoter        4..20
                     /label="T7 promoter"
                     /ApEinfo_revcolor="#75c6a9"
                     /ApEinfo_fwdcolor="#75c6a9"
     Hairpin         21..36
                     /label="5hp"
                     /ApEinfo_revcolor="#c6c9d1"
                     /ApEinfo_fwdcolor="#c6c9d1"
     Distal          38..57
                     /label="d20"
                     /ApEinfo_revcolor="#c6c9d1"
                     /ApEinfo_fwdcolor="#c6c9d1"
     Hairpin         84..120
                     /label="pHP4"
                     /ApEinfo_revcolor="#c6c9d1"
                     /ApEinfo_fwdcolor="#c6c9d1"
     Ribozyme        121..204
                     /label="Rg"
                     /ApEinfo_revcolor="#c6c9d1"
                     /ApEinfo_fwdcolor="#c6c9d1"
     Terminator      236..274
                     /label="Thyb6"
                     /ApEinfo_revcolor="#c6c9d1"
                     /ApEinfo_fwdcolor="#c6c9d1"
     Ribozyme        275..330
                     /label="riboJn"
                     /ApEinfo_revcolor="#c6c9d1"
                     /ApEinfo_fwdcolor="#c6c9d1"
     Homology domain 331..370
                     /label="Ux"
                     /ApEinfo_revcolor="#b1ff67"
                     /ApEinfo_fwdcolor="#b1ff67"
ORIGIN
        1 TTCTAATACG ACTCACTATA GGGAGATTCG TCTCCCAAAA TACTTAATAC AAAATAACAC
       61 ATTCAATACA TCAACTATAC TACTCGTCGA CTTATCTCGA GTGAGATATT GTTGACGTAC
      121 GGCCGGCATG GTCCCAGCCT CCTCGCTGGC GCCGGCTGGG CAACATTCCG AGGGGACCGT
      181 CCCCTCGGTA ATGGCGAATG GGACAATCAG GATTGTAGTA TGGTTGATGT ttatcAGATA
      241 ACAGATACtt cgGtatctgt tatctgttTT TTTTAGCTGT CACCGGATGT GCTTTCCGGT
      301 CTGATGAGTC CGTGAGGACG AAACAGCCTC CCAGGATACA TAGATTACCA CAACTCCGAG
      361 CCCTTCCACC
//
