# Supplementary material for: Cell-free systems enable mechanistic characterization of genetically encoded RNA strand exchange circuits for programmable protein expression
Source: bioRxiv preprint, doi:10.1101/2025.09.25.678518, version 2 (2025-09-30)
Supplement: Supplementary File S2 [file 678518_file03.zip › Supplementary File S2/(G_1h) Gu1rbs2 s4o Rh CFP PPr Thyb10.gb]

LOCUS       (G_1h)_G{u1,rbs2}_[s4o] 3494 bp ds-DNA     circular     15-SEP-2025
DEFINITION  synthetic circular DNA.
SOURCE      synthetic DNA construct
  ORGANISM  synthetic DNA construct
COMMENT     Imported using the Genbank importer. File name: pTwist+Kan+MC.gb
FEATURES             Location/Qualifiers
     misc_feature    4..20
                     /label="T7 promoter"
                     /ApEinfo_revcolor="#c6c9d1"
                     /ApEinfo_fwdcolor="#c6c9d1"
     misc_feature    21..36
                     /label="hp5"
                     /ApEinfo_revcolor="#ff9ccd"
                     /ApEinfo_fwdcolor="#ff9ccd"
     misc_feature    38..53
                     /label=2
                     /ApEinfo_revcolor="#b4abac"
                     /ApEinfo_fwdcolor="#b4abac"
     misc_feature    54..59
                     /label="rbs'"
                     /ApEinfo_revcolor="#f58a5e"
                     /ApEinfo_fwdcolor="#f58a5e"
     misc_feature    60..69
                     /label=1
                     /ApEinfo_revcolor="#b7e6d7"
                     /ApEinfo_fwdcolor="#b7e6d7"
     misc_feature    70..72
                     /label="L"
                     /ApEinfo_revcolor="#b4abac"
                     /ApEinfo_fwdcolor="#b4abac"
     misc_feature    144..149
                     /label="u"
                     /ApEinfo_revcolor="#b7e6d7"
                     /ApEinfo_fwdcolor="#b7e6d7"
     misc_feature    150..159
                     /label="1'"
                     /ApEinfo_revcolor="#c7b0e3"
                     /ApEinfo_fwdcolor="#c7b0e3"
     misc_feature    160..165
                     /label="rbs6s"
                     /ApEinfo_revcolor="#84b0dc"
                     /ApEinfo_fwdcolor="#84b0dc"
     misc_feature    166..171
                     /label="c"
                     /ApEinfo_revcolor="#f58a5e"
                     /ApEinfo_fwdcolor="#f58a5e"
     CDS             172..192
                     /label="linker peptide"
                     /ApEinfo_revcolor="#84b0dc"
                     /ApEinfo_fwdcolor="#84b0dc"
                     /translation="MKQNKEQ"
     CDS             193..915
                     /label="sCFP3A"
                     /ApEinfo_revcolor="#84b0dc"
                     /ApEinfo_fwdcolor="#84b0dc"
                     /translation="LVSKGEELFTGVVPILVELDGDVNGHKFSVSGEGEGDATYGKLTLKFICTTGKLPVPWPTLVTTLTWGVQCFARYPDHMKQHDFFKSAMPEGYVQERTIFFKDDGNYKTRAEVKFEGDTLVNRIELKGIDFKEDGNILGHKLEYNYISDNVYITADKQKNGIKANFKIRHNIEDGGVQLADHYQQNTPIGDGPVLLPDNHYLSTQSKLSKDPNEKRDHMVLLEFVTAAGITLGMDELYK**"
     misc_feature    916..1132
                     /label="2PPrY-tRNA"
                     /ApEinfo_revcolor="#ff9ccd"
                     /ApEinfo_fwdcolor="#ff9ccd"
     misc_feature    1133..1217
                     /label="Thyb10"
                     /ApEinfo_revcolor="#c6c9d1"
                     /ApEinfo_fwdcolor="#c6c9d1"
     misc_feature    1218..1273
                     /label="riboJn"
                     /ApEinfo_revcolor="#b7e6d7"
                     /ApEinfo_fwdcolor="#b7e6d7"
     misc_feature    1274..1294
                     /label="Uni_9 R"
                     /ApEinfo_revcolor="#b7e6d7"
                     /ApEinfo_fwdcolor="#b7e6d7"
     primer_bind     complement(1330..1346)
                     /label="M13 rev"
                     /ApEinfo_revcolor="#d59687"
                     /ApEinfo_fwdcolor="#d59687"
                     /note="common sequencing primer, one of multiple similar variants"
     rep_origin      complement(1518..2106)
                     /label="ori"
                     /ApEinfo_revcolor="#d6b295"
                     /ApEinfo_fwdcolor="#d6b295"
                     /note="high-copy-number ColE1/pMB1/pBR322/pUC origin of replication"
                     /direction="LEFT"
     protein_bind    complement(2223..2247)
                     /label="attB1"
                     /ApEinfo_revcolor="#b1ff67"
                     /ApEinfo_fwdcolor="#b1ff67"
                     /note="recombination site for the Gateway(R) BP reaction"
                     /gene="mutant version of attB"
                     /bound_moiety="BP Clonase(TM)"
     CDS             complement(2347..3207)
                     /label="AmpR"
                     /ApEinfo_revcolor="#84b0dc"
                     /ApEinfo_fwdcolor="#84b0dc"
                     /note="confers resistance to ampicillin, carbenicillin, andrelated antibiotics"
                     /gene="bla"
                     /product="beta-lactamase"
                     /translation="MSIQHFRVALIPFFAAFCLPVFAHPETLVKVKDAEDQLGARVGYIELDLNSGKILESFRPEERFPMMSTFKVLLCGAVLSRIDAGQEQLGRRIHYSQNDLVEYSPVTEKHLTDGMTVRELCSAAITMSDNTAANLLLTTIGGPKELTAFLHNMGDHVTRLDRWEPELNEAIPNDERDTTMPVAMATTLRKLLTGELLTLASRQQLIDWMEADKVAGPLLRSALPAGWFIADKSGAGERGSRGIIAALGPDGKPSRIVVIYTTGSQATMDERNRQIAEIGASLIKHW*"
     primer          complement(2350..2378)
                     /label="pET_ampR_rev"
                     /note="sequence: agataggtgcctcactgattaagcattgg"
                     /ApEinfo_revcolor="#d6b295"
                     /ApEinfo_fwdcolor="#d6b295"
     promoter        complement(3208..3312)
                     /label="AmpR promoter"
                     /ApEinfo_revcolor="#f58a5e"
                     /ApEinfo_fwdcolor="#f58a5e"
                     /gene="bla"
     primer_bind     3426..3442
                     /label="M13 fwd"
                     /ApEinfo_revcolor="#75c6a9"
                     /ApEinfo_fwdcolor="#75c6a9"
                     /note="common sequencing primer, one of multiple similar variants"
     misc_feature    3473..3494
                     /label="Uni_9 F"
                     /ApEinfo_revcolor="#b4abac"
                     /ApEinfo_fwdcolor="#b4abac"
ORIGIN
        1 TTCTAATACG ACTCACTATA GGGAGATTCG TCTCCCACTA CATCCACATA CTACCTCCTT
       61 TACTTCACAT TCGGGGGCCA CAGCAGAAGC GTTCACGTCG CAGCCCCTGT CAGATTCTGG
      121 TGAATCTGCG AATTCTGCTT TACTGATGTT GTGAAGTGAA GGAGGATATA AATGAAACAG
      181 AACAAAGAAC AGTTAGTCAG TAAAGGTGAA GAATTATTTA CCGGTGTTGT ACCGATATTA
      241 GTCGAACTGG ACGGTGACGT AAACGGACAT AAGTTCTCTG TAAGTGGAGA AGGTGAAGGG
      301 GATGCCACCT ACGGGAAATT GACGCTGAAA TTTATTTGCA CGACAGGGAA ACTGCCAGTC
      361 CCCTGGCCTA CTCTGGTAAC CACACTTACG TGGGGGGTTC AGTGCTTTGC ACGCTATCCC
      421 GACCATATGA AGCAGCACGA TTTTTTCAAA TCTGCGATGC CGGAGGGCTA TGTGCAAGAA
      481 CGGACCATTT TCTTTAAGGA CGATGGTAAC TATAAAACTC GCGCCGAAGT TAAATTTGAA
      541 GGTGACACTT TGGTCAACCG TATAGAACTG AAGGGGATAG ATTTTAAGGA AGATGGTAAT
      601 ATCCTTGGTC ACAAGTTGGA ATACAACTAC ATCAGCGATA ATGTATACAT CACAGCCGAC
      661 AAGCAAAAAA ACGGTATCAA AGCAAACTTC AAAATACGTC ACAACATCGA GGACGGTGGA
      721 GTCCAGCTGG CCGACCACTA CCAGCAGAAC ACCCCAATAG GCGACGGACC TGTTCTTCTG
      781 CCAGACAACC ACTACCTTTC GACTCAATCA AAGCTTTCAA AGGATCCTAA CGAGAAACGG
      841 GATCATATGG TGTTGCTTGA GTTCGTTACG GCAGCTGGTA TAACCTTGGG GATGGACGAA
      901 CTTTACAAAT AATAAAAAGC CCGGATAGCT CAGTCGGTAG AGCAGCGGCC GGTTGCCATG
      961 TGTATGTGGG CCAATCGTGG CGTGTCGGCC TGCTTCGGCA GGCACTGGCG CCGCCCACAT
     1021 ACTCTGATGA TCCCCAATCG TAGCGTGTCG GGGTGCGCTT GCACCCACTG GCGCTGGGAT
     1081 CATTCATGGC AACGGCCGCG GGTCCAGGGT TCAAGTCCCT GTTCGGGCGC CAataatcAG
     1141 ATAACAGATA CttcgGtatc tgttatctgt tTTTTTTcAA CAGATAGCCG CGttcgCGCG
     1201 GCtatctgtt TTTTTTtAGC TGTCACCGGA TGTGCTTTCC GGTCTGATGA GTCCGTGAGG
     1261 ACGAAACAGC CTCaggctag gtggaggctc agtgatgata agtctgcgat ggtggatgca
     1321 tgtgtcatgg tcatagctgt ttcctgtgtg aaattgttat ccgctcagag ggcacaatcc
     1381 tattccgcgc tatccgacaa tctccaagac attaggtgga gttcagttcg gcgtatggca
     1441 tatgtcgctg gaaagaacat gtgagcaaaa ggccagcaaa aggccaggaa ccgtaaaaag
     1501 gccgcgttgc tggcgttttt ccataggctc cgcccccctg acgagcatca caaaaatcga
     1561 cgctcaagtc agaggtggcg aaacccgaca ggactataaa gataccaggc gtttccccct
     1621 ggaagctccc tcgtgcgctc tcctgttccg accctgccgc ttaccggata cctgtccgcc
     1681 tttctccctt cgggaagcgt ggcgctttct catagctcac gctgtaggta tctcagttcg
     1741 gtgtaggtcg ttcgctccaa gctgggctgt gtgcacgaac cccccgttca gcccgaccgc
     1801 tgcgccttat ccggtaacta tcgtcttgag tccaacccgg taagacacga cttatcgcca
     1861 ctggcagcag ccactggtaa caggattagc agagcgaggt atgtaggcgg tgctacagag
     1921 ttcttgaagt ggtggcctaa ctacggctac actagaagaa cagtatttgg tatctgcgct
     1981 ctgctgaagc cagttacctt cggaaaaaga gttggtagct cttgatccgg caaacaaacc
     2041 accgctggta gcggtggttt ttttgtttgc aagcagcaga ttacgcgcag aaaaaaagga
     2101 tctcaagaag atcctttgat cttttctacg gggtctgacg ctctattcaa caaagccgcc
     2161 gtcccgtcaa gtcagcgtaa atgggtaggg ggcttcaaat cgtcctcgtg ataccaattc
     2221 ggagcctgct tttttgtaca aacttgttga taatggcaat tcaaggatct tcacctagat
     2281 ccttttaaat taaaaatgaa gttttaaatc aatctaaagt atatatgagt aaacttggtc
     2341 tgacagttac caatgcttaa tcagtgaggc acctatctca gcgatctgtc tatttcgttc
     2401 atccatagtt gcctgactcc ccgtcgtgta gataactacg atacgggagg gcttaccatc
     2461 tggccccagt gctgcaatga taccgcgaga gccacgctca ccggctccag atttatcagc
     2521 aataaaccag ccagccggaa gggccgagcg cagaagtggt cctgcaactt tatccgcctc
     2581 catccagtct attaattgtt gccgggaagc tagagtaagt agttcgccag ttaatagttt
     2641 gcgcaacgtt gttgccattg ctacaggcat cgtggtgtca cgctcgtcgt ttggtatggc
     2701 ttcattcagc tccggttccc aacgatcaag gcgagttaca tgatccccca tgttgtgcaa
     2761 aaaagcggtt agctccttcg gtcctccgat cgttgtcaga agtaagttgg ccgcagtgtt
     2821 atcactcatg gttatggcag cactgcataa ttctcttact gtcatgccat ccgtaagatg
     2881 cttttctgtg actggtgagt actcaaccaa gtcattctga gaatagtgta tgcggcgacc
     2941 gagttgctct tgcccggcgt caatacggga taataccgcg ccacatagca gaactttaaa
     3001 agtgctcatc attggaaaac gttcttcggg gcgaaaactc tcaaggatct taccgctgtt
     3061 gagatccagt tcgatgtaac ccactcgtgc acccaactga tcttcagcat cttttacttt
     3121 caccagcgtt tctgggtgag caaaaacagg aaggcaaaat gccgcaaaaa agggaataag
     3181 ggcgacacgg aaatgttgaa tactcatact cttccttttt caatattatt gaagcattta
     3241 tcagggttat tgtctcatga gcggatacat atttgaatgt atttagaaaa ataaacaaat
     3301 aggggttccg cgcacatttc cccgaaaagt gccagatacc tgaaacaaaa cccatcgtac
     3361 ggccaaggaa gtctccaata actgtgatcc accacaagcg ccagggtttt cccagtcacg
     3421 acgttgtaaa acgacggcca gtcatgcata atccgcacgc atctggaata aggaagtgcc
     3481 attccgcctg acct
//
