# Supplementary material for: Cell-free systems enable mechanistic characterization of genetically encoded RNA strand exchange circuits for programmable protein expression
Source: bioRxiv preprint, doi:10.1101/2025.09.25.678518, version 2 (2025-09-30)
Supplement: Supplementary File S2 [file 678518_file03.zip › Supplementary File S2/(G_1s) Gu1rbs2 s4 R3 CFP PPr Thyb10.gb]

LOCUS       (G_1s)_G{u1,rbs2}_[s4], 3491 bp ds-DNA     circular     15-SEP-2025
DEFINITION  synthetic circular DNA.
SOURCE      synthetic DNA construct
  ORGANISM  synthetic DNA construct
COMMENT     Imported using the Genbank importer. File name: pTwist+Kan+MC.gb
FEATURES             Location/Qualifiers
     misc_feature    4..20
                     /label="T7 promoter"
                     /ApEinfo_revcolor="#c6c9d1"
                     /ApEinfo_fwdcolor="#c6c9d1"
     misc_feature    21..36
                     /label="hp5"
                     /ApEinfo_revcolor="#ff9ccd"
                     /ApEinfo_fwdcolor="#ff9ccd"
     misc_feature    38..53
                     /label=2
                     /ApEinfo_revcolor="#b4abac"
                     /ApEinfo_fwdcolor="#b4abac"
     misc_feature    54..59
                     /label="rbs'"
                     /ApEinfo_revcolor="#f58a5e"
                     /ApEinfo_fwdcolor="#f58a5e"
     misc_feature    60..69
                     /label=1
                     /ApEinfo_revcolor="#b7e6d7"
                     /ApEinfo_fwdcolor="#b7e6d7"
     misc_feature    70..72
                     /label="L"
                     /ApEinfo_revcolor="#b4abac"
                     /ApEinfo_fwdcolor="#b4abac"
     misc_feature    73..136
                     /label="R3"
                     /ApEinfo_revcolor="#d6b295"
                     /ApEinfo_fwdcolor="#d6b295"
     misc_feature    141..146
                     /label="u"
                     /ApEinfo_revcolor="#b7e6d7"
                     /ApEinfo_fwdcolor="#b7e6d7"
     misc_feature    147..156
                     /label="1'"
                     /ApEinfo_revcolor="#c7b0e3"
                     /ApEinfo_fwdcolor="#c7b0e3"
     misc_feature    157..162
                     /label="rbs6s"
                     /ApEinfo_revcolor="#84b0dc"
                     /ApEinfo_fwdcolor="#84b0dc"
     misc_feature    163..168
                     /label="c"
                     /ApEinfo_revcolor="#f58a5e"
                     /ApEinfo_fwdcolor="#f58a5e"
     CDS             169..189
                     /label="linker peptide"
                     /ApEinfo_revcolor="#84b0dc"
                     /ApEinfo_fwdcolor="#84b0dc"
                     /translation="MKQNKEQ"
     CDS             190..912
                     /label="sCFP3A"
                     /ApEinfo_revcolor="#84b0dc"
                     /ApEinfo_fwdcolor="#84b0dc"
                     /translation="LVSKGEELFTGVVPILVELDGDVNGHKFSVSGEGEGDATYGKLTLKFICTTGKLPVPWPTLVTTLTWGVQCFARYPDHMKQHDFFKSAMPEGYVQERTIFFKDDGNYKTRAEVKFEGDTLVNRIELKGIDFKEDGNILGHKLEYNYISDNVYITADKQKNGIKANFKIRHNIEDGGVQLADHYQQNTPIGDGPVLLPDNHYLSTQSKLSKDPNEKRDHMVLLEFVTAAGITLGMDELYK**"
     misc_feature    913..1129
                     /label="2PPrY-tRNA"
                     /ApEinfo_revcolor="#ff9ccd"
                     /ApEinfo_fwdcolor="#ff9ccd"
     misc_feature    1130..1214
                     /label="Thyb10"
                     /ApEinfo_revcolor="#c6c9d1"
                     /ApEinfo_fwdcolor="#c6c9d1"
     misc_feature    1215..1270
                     /label="riboJn"
                     /ApEinfo_revcolor="#b7e6d7"
                     /ApEinfo_fwdcolor="#b7e6d7"
     misc_feature    1271..1291
                     /label="Uni_9 R"
                     /ApEinfo_revcolor="#b7e6d7"
                     /ApEinfo_fwdcolor="#b7e6d7"
     primer_bind     complement(1327..1343)
                     /label="M13 rev"
                     /ApEinfo_revcolor="#d59687"
                     /ApEinfo_fwdcolor="#d59687"
                     /note="common sequencing primer, one of multiple similar variants"
     rep_origin      complement(1515..2103)
                     /label="ori"
                     /ApEinfo_revcolor="#d6b295"
                     /ApEinfo_fwdcolor="#d6b295"
                     /note="high-copy-number ColE1/pMB1/pBR322/pUC origin of replication"
                     /direction="LEFT"
     protein_bind    complement(2220..2244)
                     /label="attB1"
                     /ApEinfo_revcolor="#b1ff67"
                     /ApEinfo_fwdcolor="#b1ff67"
                     /note="recombination site for the Gateway(R) BP reaction"
                     /gene="mutant version of attB"
                     /bound_moiety="BP Clonase(TM)"
     CDS             complement(2344..3204)
                     /label="AmpR"
                     /ApEinfo_revcolor="#84b0dc"
                     /ApEinfo_fwdcolor="#84b0dc"
                     /note="confers resistance to ampicillin, carbenicillin, andrelated antibiotics"
                     /gene="bla"
                     /product="beta-lactamase"
                     /translation="MSIQHFRVALIPFFAAFCLPVFAHPETLVKVKDAEDQLGARVGYIELDLNSGKILESFRPEERFPMMSTFKVLLCGAVLSRIDAGQEQLGRRIHYSQNDLVEYSPVTEKHLTDGMTVRELCSAAITMSDNTAANLLLTTIGGPKELTAFLHNMGDHVTRLDRWEPELNEAIPNDERDTTMPVAMATTLRKLLTGELLTLASRQQLIDWMEADKVAGPLLRSALPAGWFIADKSGAGERGSRGIIAALGPDGKPSRIVVIYTTGSQATMDERNRQIAEIGASLIKHW*"
     primer          complement(2347..2375)
                     /label="pET_ampR_rev"
                     /note="sequence: agataggtgcctcactgattaagcattgg"
                     /ApEinfo_revcolor="#d6b295"
                     /ApEinfo_fwdcolor="#d6b295"
     promoter        complement(3205..3309)
                     /label="AmpR promoter"
                     /ApEinfo_revcolor="#f58a5e"
                     /ApEinfo_fwdcolor="#f58a5e"
                     /gene="bla"
     primer_bind     3423..3439
                     /label="M13 fwd"
                     /ApEinfo_revcolor="#75c6a9"
                     /ApEinfo_fwdcolor="#75c6a9"
                     /note="common sequencing primer, one of multiple similar variants"
     misc_feature    3470..3491
                     /label="Uni_9 F"
                     /ApEinfo_revcolor="#b4abac"
                     /ApEinfo_fwdcolor="#b4abac"
ORIGIN
        1 TTCTAATACG ACTCACTATA GGGAGATTCG TCTCCCACTA CATCCACATA CTACCTCCTT
       61 TACTTCACAT TCGGGTCGGC ATGGCATGTG CACCTCCTCG CGGTCCGACC TGGGCTACTT
      121 CGGTAGGCTA AGGCACAATC TGATGTTGTG AAGTGAAGGA GGATATAAAT GAAACAGAAC
      181 AAAGAACAGT TAGTCAGTAA AGGTGAAGAA TTATTTACCG GTGTTGTACC GATATTAGTC
      241 GAACTGGACG GTGACGTAAA CGGACATAAG TTCTCTGTAA GTGGAGAAGG TGAAGGGGAT
      301 GCCACCTACG GGAAATTGAC GCTGAAATTT ATTTGCACGA CAGGGAAACT GCCAGTCCCC
      361 TGGCCTACTC TGGTAACCAC ACTTACGTGG GGGGTTCAGT GCTTTGCACG CTATCCCGAC
      421 CATATGAAGC AGCACGATTT TTTCAAATCT GCGATGCCGG AGGGCTATGT GCAAGAACGG
      481 ACCATTTTCT TTAAGGACGA TGGTAACTAT AAAACTCGCG CCGAAGTTAA ATTTGAAGGT
      541 GACACTTTGG TCAACCGTAT AGAACTGAAG GGGATAGATT TTAAGGAAGA TGGTAATATC
      601 CTTGGTCACA AGTTGGAATA CAACTACATC AGCGATAATG TATACATCAC AGCCGACAAG
      661 CAAAAAAACG GTATCAAAGC AAACTTCAAA ATACGTCACA ACATCGAGGA CGGTGGAGTC
      721 CAGCTGGCCG ACCACTACCA GCAGAACACC CCAATAGGCG ACGGACCTGT TCTTCTGCCA
      781 GACAACCACT ACCTTTCGAC TCAATCAAAG CTTTCAAAGG ATCCTAACGA GAAACGGGAT
      841 CATATGGTGT TGCTTGAGTT CGTTACGGCA GCTGGTATAA CCTTGGGGAT GGACGAACTT
      901 TACAAATAAT AAAAAGCCCG GATAGCTCAG TCGGTAGAGC AGCGGCCGGT TGCCATGTGT
      961 ATGTGGGCCA ATCGTGGCGT GTCGGCCTGC TTCGGCAGGC ACTGGCGCCG CCCACATACT
     1021 CTGATGATCC CCAATCGTAG CGTGTCGGGG TGCGCTTGCA CCCACTGGCG CTGGGATCAT
     1081 TCATGGCAAC GGCCGCGGGT CCAGGGTTCA AGTCCCTGTT CGGGCGCCAa taatcAGATA
     1141 ACAGATACtt cgGtatctgt tatctgttTT TTTTcAACAG ATAGCCGCGt tcgCGCGGCt
     1201 atctgttTTT TTTtAGCTGT CACCGGATGT GCTTTCCGGT CTGATGAGTC CGTGAGGACG
     1261 AAACAGCCTC aggctaggtg gaggctcagt gatgataagt ctgcgatggt ggatgcatgt
     1321 gtcatggtca tagctgtttc ctgtgtgaaa ttgttatccg ctcagagggc acaatcctat
     1381 tccgcgctat ccgacaatct ccaagacatt aggtggagtt cagttcggcg tatggcatat
     1441 gtcgctggaa agaacatgtg agcaaaaggc cagcaaaagg ccaggaaccg taaaaaggcc
     1501 gcgttgctgg cgtttttcca taggctccgc ccccctgacg agcatcacaa aaatcgacgc
     1561 tcaagtcaga ggtggcgaaa cccgacagga ctataaagat accaggcgtt tccccctgga
     1621 agctccctcg tgcgctctcc tgttccgacc ctgccgctta ccggatacct gtccgccttt
     1681 ctcccttcgg gaagcgtggc gctttctcat agctcacgct gtaggtatct cagttcggtg
     1741 taggtcgttc gctccaagct gggctgtgtg cacgaacccc ccgttcagcc cgaccgctgc
     1801 gccttatccg gtaactatcg tcttgagtcc aacccggtaa gacacgactt atcgccactg
     1861 gcagcagcca ctggtaacag gattagcaga gcgaggtatg taggcggtgc tacagagttc
     1921 ttgaagtggt ggcctaacta cggctacact agaagaacag tatttggtat ctgcgctctg
     1981 ctgaagccag ttaccttcgg aaaaagagtt ggtagctctt gatccggcaa acaaaccacc
     2041 gctggtagcg gtggtttttt tgtttgcaag cagcagatta cgcgcagaaa aaaaggatct
     2101 caagaagatc ctttgatctt ttctacgggg tctgacgctc tattcaacaa agccgccgtc
     2161 ccgtcaagtc agcgtaaatg ggtagggggc ttcaaatcgt cctcgtgata ccaattcgga
     2221 gcctgctttt ttgtacaaac ttgttgataa tggcaattca aggatcttca cctagatcct
     2281 tttaaattaa aaatgaagtt ttaaatcaat ctaaagtata tatgagtaaa cttggtctga
     2341 cagttaccaa tgcttaatca gtgaggcacc tatctcagcg atctgtctat ttcgttcatc
     2401 catagttgcc tgactccccg tcgtgtagat aactacgata cgggagggct taccatctgg
     2461 ccccagtgct gcaatgatac cgcgagagcc acgctcaccg gctccagatt tatcagcaat
     2521 aaaccagcca gccggaaggg ccgagcgcag aagtggtcct gcaactttat ccgcctccat
     2581 ccagtctatt aattgttgcc gggaagctag agtaagtagt tcgccagtta atagtttgcg
     2641 caacgttgtt gccattgcta caggcatcgt ggtgtcacgc tcgtcgtttg gtatggcttc
     2701 attcagctcc ggttcccaac gatcaaggcg agttacatga tcccccatgt tgtgcaaaaa
     2761 agcggttagc tccttcggtc ctccgatcgt tgtcagaagt aagttggccg cagtgttatc
     2821 actcatggtt atggcagcac tgcataattc tcttactgtc atgccatccg taagatgctt
     2881 ttctgtgact ggtgagtact caaccaagtc attctgagaa tagtgtatgc ggcgaccgag
     2941 ttgctcttgc ccggcgtcaa tacgggataa taccgcgcca catagcagaa ctttaaaagt
     3001 gctcatcatt ggaaaacgtt cttcggggcg aaaactctca aggatcttac cgctgttgag
     3061 atccagttcg atgtaaccca ctcgtgcacc caactgatct tcagcatctt ttactttcac
     3121 cagcgtttct gggtgagcaa aaacaggaag gcaaaatgcc gcaaaaaagg gaataagggc
     3181 gacacggaaa tgttgaatac tcatactctt cctttttcaa tattattgaa gcatttatca
     3241 gggttattgt ctcatgagcg gatacatatt tgaatgtatt tagaaaaata aacaaatagg
     3301 ggttccgcgc acatttcccc gaaaagtgcc agatacctga aacaaaaccc atcgtacggc
     3361 caaggaagtc tccaataact gtgatccacc acaagcgcca gggttttccc agtcacgacg
     3421 ttgtaaaacg acggccagtc atgcataatc cgcacgcatc tggaataagg aagtgccatt
     3481 ccgcctgacc t
//
