# Supplementary material for: Cell-free systems enable mechanistic characterization of genetically encoded RNA strand exchange circuits for programmable protein expression
Source: bioRxiv preprint, doi:10.1101/2025.09.25.678518, version 2 (2025-09-30)
Supplement: Supplementary File S2 [file 678518_file03.zip › Supplementary File S2/(G_1v) Gu1v2 s4u R3 CFP PPr Thyb10.gb]

LOCUS       (G_1v)_G{u1,v2}_[s4u],_ 3490 bp ds-DNA     circular     15-SEP-2025
DEFINITION  synthetic circular DNA.
SOURCE      synthetic DNA construct
  ORGANISM  synthetic DNA construct
COMMENT     Imported using the Genbank importer. File name: pTwist+Kan+MC.gb
FEATURES             Location/Qualifiers
     misc_feature    4..20
                     /label="T7 promoter"
                     /ApEinfo_revcolor="#c6c9d1"
                     /ApEinfo_fwdcolor="#c6c9d1"
     misc_feature    21..36
                     /label="hp5"
                     /ApEinfo_revcolor="#ff9ccd"
                     /ApEinfo_fwdcolor="#ff9ccd"
     misc_feature    38..53
                     /label="2r"
                     /ApEinfo_revcolor="#9eafd2"
                     /ApEinfo_fwdcolor="#9eafd2"
     misc_feature    54..59
                     /label="v"
                     /ApEinfo_revcolor="#75c6a9"
                     /ApEinfo_fwdcolor="#75c6a9"
     misc_feature    60..69
                     /label=1
                     /ApEinfo_revcolor="#84b0dc"
                     /ApEinfo_fwdcolor="#84b0dc"
     misc_feature    70..72
                     /label="L"
                     /ApEinfo_revcolor="#c7b0e3"
                     /ApEinfo_fwdcolor="#c7b0e3"
     misc_feature    73..136
                     /label="R3"
                     /ApEinfo_revcolor="#b7e6d7"
                     /ApEinfo_fwdcolor="#b7e6d7"
     misc_feature    137..140
                     /label="s4u"
                     /ApEinfo_revcolor="#f8d3a9"
                     /ApEinfo_fwdcolor="#f8d3a9"
     misc_feature    141..146
                     /label="u"
                     /ApEinfo_revcolor="#faac61"
                     /ApEinfo_fwdcolor="#faac61"
     misc_feature    147..156
                     /label="1'"
                     /ApEinfo_revcolor="#f8d3a9"
                     /ApEinfo_fwdcolor="#f8d3a9"
     misc_feature    157..162
                     /label="v'"
                     /ApEinfo_revcolor="#85dae9"
                     /ApEinfo_fwdcolor="#85dae9"
     misc_feature    163..168
                     /label="c'"
                     /ApEinfo_revcolor="#9eafd2"
                     /ApEinfo_fwdcolor="#9eafd2"
     CDS             169..189
                     /label="linker peptide"
                     /ApEinfo_revcolor="#84b0dc"
                     /ApEinfo_fwdcolor="#84b0dc"
                     /translation="MKQNKEQ"
     CDS             190..912
                     /label="sCFP3A"
                     /ApEinfo_revcolor="#84b0dc"
                     /ApEinfo_fwdcolor="#84b0dc"
                     /translation="LVSKGEELFTGVVPILVELDGDVNGHKFSVSGEGEGDATYGKLTLKFICTTGKLPVPWPTLVTTLTWGVQCFARYPDHMKQHDFFKSAMPEGYVQERTIFFKDDGNYKTRAEVKFEGDTLVNRIELKGIDFKEDGNILGHKLEYNYISDNVYITADKQKNGIKANFKIRHNIEDGGVQLADHYQQNTPIGDGPVLLPDNHYLSTQSKLSKDPNEKRDHMVLLEFVTAAGITLGMDELYK**"
     primer          complement(882..912)
                     /label="sCFP3A_C_term_rev"
                     /note="sequence: TTATTATTTGTAAAGTTCGTCCATCCCCAAG"
                     /ApEinfo_revcolor="#ff9ccd"
                     /ApEinfo_fwdcolor="#ff9ccd"
     misc_feature    913..1129
                     /label="2PPrY-tRNA"
                     /ApEinfo_revcolor="#ff9ccd"
                     /ApEinfo_fwdcolor="#ff9ccd"
     misc_feature    1130..1213
                     /label="Thyb10"
                     /ApEinfo_revcolor="#c6c9d1"
                     /ApEinfo_fwdcolor="#c6c9d1"
     misc_feature    1214..1269
                     /label="riboJn"
                     /ApEinfo_revcolor="#b7e6d7"
                     /ApEinfo_fwdcolor="#b7e6d7"
     misc_feature    1270..1290
                     /label="Uni_9 R"
                     /ApEinfo_revcolor="#b7e6d7"
                     /ApEinfo_fwdcolor="#b7e6d7"
     primer_bind     complement(1326..1342)
                     /label="M13 rev"
                     /ApEinfo_revcolor="#d59687"
                     /ApEinfo_fwdcolor="#d59687"
                     /note="common sequencing primer, one of multiple similar variants"
     rep_origin      complement(1514..2102)
                     /label="ori"
                     /ApEinfo_revcolor="#d6b295"
                     /ApEinfo_fwdcolor="#d6b295"
                     /note="high-copy-number ColE1/pMB1/pBR322/pUC origin of replication"
                     /direction="LEFT"
     protein_bind    complement(2219..2243)
                     /label="attB1"
                     /ApEinfo_revcolor="#b1ff67"
                     /ApEinfo_fwdcolor="#b1ff67"
                     /note="recombination site for the Gateway(R) BP reaction"
                     /gene="mutant version of attB"
                     /bound_moiety="BP Clonase(TM)"
     CDS             complement(2343..3203)
                     /label="AmpR"
                     /ApEinfo_revcolor="#84b0dc"
                     /ApEinfo_fwdcolor="#84b0dc"
                     /note="confers resistance to ampicillin, carbenicillin, andrelated antibiotics"
                     /gene="bla"
                     /product="beta-lactamase"
                     /translation="MSIQHFRVALIPFFAAFCLPVFAHPETLVKVKDAEDQLGARVGYIELDLNSGKILESFRPEERFPMMSTFKVLLCGAVLSRIDAGQEQLGRRIHYSQNDLVEYSPVTEKHLTDGMTVRELCSAAITMSDNTAANLLLTTIGGPKELTAFLHNMGDHVTRLDRWEPELNEAIPNDERDTTMPVAMATTLRKLLTGELLTLASRQQLIDWMEADKVAGPLLRSALPAGWFIADKSGAGERGSRGIIAALGPDGKPSRIVVIYTTGSQATMDERNRQIAEIGASLIKHW*"
     primer          complement(2346..2374)
                     /label="pET_ampR_rev"
                     /note="sequence: agataggtgcctcactgattaagcattgg"
                     /ApEinfo_revcolor="#d6b295"
                     /ApEinfo_fwdcolor="#d6b295"
     promoter        complement(3204..3308)
                     /label="AmpR promoter"
                     /ApEinfo_revcolor="#f58a5e"
                     /ApEinfo_fwdcolor="#f58a5e"
                     /gene="bla"
     primer_bind     3422..3438
                     /label="M13 fwd"
                     /ApEinfo_revcolor="#75c6a9"
                     /ApEinfo_fwdcolor="#75c6a9"
                     /note="common sequencing primer, one of multiple similar variants"
     misc_feature    3469..3490
                     /label="Uni_9 F"
                     /ApEinfo_revcolor="#b4abac"
                     /ApEinfo_fwdcolor="#b4abac"
ORIGIN
        1 TTCTAATACG ACTCACTATA GGGAGATTCG TCTCCCACTA CATCCACATA CTAAATCCTT
       61 TACTTCACAT TCGGGTCGGC ATGGCATGTG CACCTCCTCG CGGTCCGACC TGGGCTACTT
      121 CGGTAGGCTA AGGCACAGTA TGATGTTGTG AAGTGAAGGA TTATATAAAT GAAACAGAAC
      181 AAAGAACAGT TAGTCAGTAA AGGTGAAGAA TTATTTACCG GTGTTGTACC GATATTAGTC
      241 GAACTGGACG GTGACGTAAA CGGACATAAG TTCTCTGTAA GTGGAGAAGG TGAAGGGGAT
      301 GCCACCTACG GGAAATTGAC GCTGAAATTT ATTTGCACGA CAGGGAAACT GCCAGTCCCC
      361 TGGCCTACTC TGGTAACCAC ACTTACGTGG GGGGTTCAGT GCTTTGCACG CTATCCCGAC
      421 CATATGAAGC AGCACGATTT TTTCAAATCT GCGATGCCGG AGGGCTATGT GCAAGAACGG
      481 ACCATTTTCT TTAAGGACGA TGGTAACTAT AAAACTCGCG CCGAAGTTAA ATTTGAAGGT
      541 GACACTTTGG TCAACCGTAT AGAACTGAAG GGGATAGATT TTAAGGAAGA TGGTAATATC
      601 CTTGGTCACA AGTTGGAATA CAACTACATC AGCGATAATG TATACATCAC AGCCGACAAG
      661 CAAAAAAACG GTATCAAAGC AAACTTCAAA ATACGTCACA ACATCGAGGA CGGTGGAGTC
      721 CAGCTGGCCG ACCACTACCA GCAGAACACC CCAATAGGCG ACGGACCTGT TCTTCTGCCA
      781 GACAACCACT ACCTTTCGAC TCAATCAAAG CTTTCAAAGG ATCCTAACGA GAAACGGGAT
      841 CATATGGTGT TGCTTGAGTT CGTTACGGCA GCTGGTATAA CCTTGGGGAT GGACGAACTT
      901 TACAAATAAT AAAAAGCCCG GATAGCTCAG TCGGTAGAGC AGCGGCCGGT TGCCATGTGT
      961 ATGTGGGCCA ATCGTGGCGT GTCGGCCTGC TTCGGCAGGC ACTGGCGCCG CCCACATACT
     1021 CTGATGATCC CCAATCGTAG CGTGTCGGGG TGCGCTTGCA CCCACTGGCG CTGGGATCAT
     1081 TCATGGCAAC GGCCGCGGGT CCAGGGTTCA AGTCCCTGTT CGGGCGCCAa tatcAGATAA
     1141 CAGATACttc gGtatctgtt atctgttTTT TTTcAACAGA TAGCCGCGtt cgCGCGGCta
     1201 tctgttTTTT TTtAGCTGTC ACCGGATGTG CTTTCCGGTC TGATGAGTCC GTGAGGACGA
     1261 AACAGCCTCa ggctaggtgg aggctcagtg atgataagtc tgcgatggtg gatgcatgtg
     1321 tcatggtcat agctgtttcc tgtgtgaaat tgttatccgc tcagagggca caatcctatt
     1381 ccgcgctatc cgacaatctc caagacatta ggtggagttc agttcggcgt atggcatatg
     1441 tcgctggaaa gaacatgtga gcaaaaggcc agcaaaaggc caggaaccgt aaaaaggccg
     1501 cgttgctggc gtttttccat aggctccgcc cccctgacga gcatcacaaa aatcgacgct
     1561 caagtcagag gtggcgaaac ccgacaggac tataaagata ccaggcgttt ccccctggaa
     1621 gctccctcgt gcgctctcct gttccgaccc tgccgcttac cggatacctg tccgcctttc
     1681 tcccttcggg aagcgtggcg ctttctcata gctcacgctg taggtatctc agttcggtgt
     1741 aggtcgttcg ctccaagctg ggctgtgtgc acgaaccccc cgttcagccc gaccgctgcg
     1801 ccttatccgg taactatcgt cttgagtcca acccggtaag acacgactta tcgccactgg
     1861 cagcagccac tggtaacagg attagcagag cgaggtatgt aggcggtgct acagagttct
     1921 tgaagtggtg gcctaactac ggctacacta gaagaacagt atttggtatc tgcgctctgc
     1981 tgaagccagt taccttcgga aaaagagttg gtagctcttg atccggcaaa caaaccaccg
     2041 ctggtagcgg tggttttttt gtttgcaagc agcagattac gcgcagaaaa aaaggatctc
     2101 aagaagatcc tttgatcttt tctacggggt ctgacgctct attcaacaaa gccgccgtcc
     2161 cgtcaagtca gcgtaaatgg gtagggggct tcaaatcgtc ctcgtgatac caattcggag
     2221 cctgcttttt tgtacaaact tgttgataat ggcaattcaa ggatcttcac ctagatcctt
     2281 ttaaattaaa aatgaagttt taaatcaatc taaagtatat atgagtaaac ttggtctgac
     2341 agttaccaat gcttaatcag tgaggcacct atctcagcga tctgtctatt tcgttcatcc
     2401 atagttgcct gactccccgt cgtgtagata actacgatac gggagggctt accatctggc
     2461 cccagtgctg caatgatacc gcgagagcca cgctcaccgg ctccagattt atcagcaata
     2521 aaccagccag ccggaagggc cgagcgcaga agtggtcctg caactttatc cgcctccatc
     2581 cagtctatta attgttgccg ggaagctaga gtaagtagtt cgccagttaa tagtttgcgc
     2641 aacgttgttg ccattgctac aggcatcgtg gtgtcacgct cgtcgtttgg tatggcttca
     2701 ttcagctccg gttcccaacg atcaaggcga gttacatgat cccccatgtt gtgcaaaaaa
     2761 gcggttagct ccttcggtcc tccgatcgtt gtcagaagta agttggccgc agtgttatca
     2821 ctcatggtta tggcagcact gcataattct cttactgtca tgccatccgt aagatgcttt
     2881 tctgtgactg gtgagtactc aaccaagtca ttctgagaat agtgtatgcg gcgaccgagt
     2941 tgctcttgcc cggcgtcaat acgggataat accgcgccac atagcagaac tttaaaagtg
     3001 ctcatcattg gaaaacgttc ttcggggcga aaactctcaa ggatcttacc gctgttgaga
     3061 tccagttcga tgtaacccac tcgtgcaccc aactgatctt cagcatcttt tactttcacc
     3121 agcgtttctg ggtgagcaaa aacaggaagg caaaatgccg caaaaaaggg aataagggcg
     3181 acacggaaat gttgaatact catactcttc ctttttcaat attattgaag catttatcag
     3241 ggttattgtc tcatgagcgg atacatattt gaatgtattt agaaaaataa acaaataggg
     3301 gttccgcgca catttccccg aaaagtgcca gatacctgaa acaaaaccca tcgtacggcc
     3361 aaggaagtct ccaataactg tgatccacca caagcgccag ggttttccca gtcacgacgt
     3421 tgtaaaacga cggccagtca tgcataatcc gcacgcatct ggaataagga agtgccattc
     3481 cgcctgacct
//
