# Supplementary material for: Cell-free systems enable mechanistic characterization of genetically encoded RNA strand exchange circuits for programmable protein expression
Source: bioRxiv preprint, doi:10.1101/2025.09.25.678518, version 2 (2025-09-30)
Supplement: Supplementary File S2 [file 678518_file03.zip › Supplementary File S2/(G_1_3) Gu3rbs2 s4 R3 CFP PPr Thyb10.gb]

LOCUS       (G_1_3)_G{u3,rbs2}_[s4] 3491 bp ds-DNA     circular     15-SEP-2025
DEFINITION  synthetic circular DNA.
SOURCE      synthetic DNA construct
  ORGANISM  synthetic DNA construct
COMMENT     Imported using the Genbank importer. File name: pTwist+Kan+MC.gb
FEATURES             Location/Qualifiers
     misc_feature    4..20
                     /label="T7 promoter"
                     /ApEinfo_revcolor="#c6c9d1"
                     /ApEinfo_fwdcolor="#c6c9d1"
     misc_feature    21..36
                     /label="hp5"
                     /ApEinfo_revcolor="#ff9ccd"
                     /ApEinfo_fwdcolor="#ff9ccd"
     misc_feature    157..162
                     /label="rbs6s"
                     /ApEinfo_revcolor="#84b0dc"
                     /ApEinfo_fwdcolor="#84b0dc"
     misc_feature    163..168
                     /label="c"
                     /ApEinfo_revcolor="#f58a5e"
                     /ApEinfo_fwdcolor="#f58a5e"
     CDS             169..189
                     /label="linker peptide"
                     /ApEinfo_revcolor="#84b0dc"
                     /ApEinfo_fwdcolor="#84b0dc"
                     /translation="MKQNKEQ"
     CDS             190..912
                     /label="sCFP3A"
                     /ApEinfo_revcolor="#84b0dc"
                     /ApEinfo_fwdcolor="#84b0dc"
                     /translation="LVSKGEELFTGVVPILVELDGDVNGHKFSVSGEGEGDATYGKLTLKFICTTGKLPVPWPTLVTTLTWGVQCFARYPDHMKQHDFFKSAMPEGYVQERTIFFKDDGNYKTRAEVKFEGDTLVNRIELKGIDFKEDGNILGHKLEYNYISDNVYITADKQKNGIKANFKIRHNIEDGGVQLADHYQQNTPIGDGPVLLPDNHYLSTQSKLSKDPNEKRDHMVLLEFVTAAGITLGMDELYK**"
     misc_feature    913..1129
                     /label="2PPrY-tRNA"
                     /ApEinfo_revcolor="#ff9ccd"
                     /ApEinfo_fwdcolor="#ff9ccd"
     misc_feature    1130..1214
                     /label="Thyb10"
                     /ApEinfo_revcolor="#c6c9d1"
                     /ApEinfo_fwdcolor="#c6c9d1"
     misc_feature    1215..1270
                     /label="riboJn"
                     /ApEinfo_revcolor="#b7e6d7"
                     /ApEinfo_fwdcolor="#b7e6d7"
     misc_feature    1271..1291
                     /label="Uni_9 R"
                     /ApEinfo_revcolor="#b7e6d7"
                     /ApEinfo_fwdcolor="#b7e6d7"
     primer_bind     complement(1327..1343)
                     /label="M13 rev"
                     /ApEinfo_revcolor="#d59687"
                     /ApEinfo_fwdcolor="#d59687"
                     /note="common sequencing primer, one of multiple similar variants"
     rep_origin      complement(1515..2103)
                     /label="ori"
                     /ApEinfo_revcolor="#d6b295"
                     /ApEinfo_fwdcolor="#d6b295"
                     /note="high-copy-number ColE1/pMB1/pBR322/pUC origin of replication"
                     /direction="LEFT"
     protein_bind    complement(2220..2244)
                     /label="attB1"
                     /ApEinfo_revcolor="#b1ff67"
                     /ApEinfo_fwdcolor="#b1ff67"
                     /note="recombination site for the Gateway(R) BP reaction"
                     /gene="mutant version of attB"
                     /bound_moiety="BP Clonase(TM)"
     CDS             complement(2344..3204)
                     /label="AmpR"
                     /ApEinfo_revcolor="#84b0dc"
                     /ApEinfo_fwdcolor="#84b0dc"
                     /note="confers resistance to ampicillin, carbenicillin, andrelated antibiotics"
                     /gene="bla"
                     /product="beta-lactamase"
                     /translation="MSIQHFRVALIPFFAAFCLPVFAHPETLVKVKDAEDQLGARVGYIELDLNSGKILESFRPEERFPMMSTFKVLLCGAVLSRIDAGQEQLGRRIHYSQNDLVEYSPVTEKHLTDGMTVRELCSAAITMSDNTAANLLLTTIGGPKELTAFLHNMGDHVTRLDRWEPELNEAIPNDERDTTMPVAMATTLRKLLTGELLTLASRQQLIDWMEADKVAGPLLRSALPAGWFIADKSGAGERGSRGIIAALGPDGKPSRIVVIYTTGSQATMDERNRQIAEIGASLIKHW*"
     primer          complement(2347..2375)
                     /label="pET_ampR_rev"
                     /note="sequence: agataggtgcctcactgattaagcattgg"
                     /ApEinfo_revcolor="#d6b295"
                     /ApEinfo_fwdcolor="#d6b295"
     promoter        complement(3205..3309)
                     /label="AmpR promoter"
                     /ApEinfo_revcolor="#f58a5e"
                     /ApEinfo_fwdcolor="#f58a5e"
                     /gene="bla"
     primer_bind     3423..3439
                     /label="M13 fwd"
                     /ApEinfo_revcolor="#75c6a9"
                     /ApEinfo_fwdcolor="#75c6a9"
                     /note="common sequencing primer, one of multiple similar variants"
     misc_feature    3470..3491
                     /label="Uni_9 F"
                     /ApEinfo_revcolor="#b4abac"
                     /ApEinfo_fwdcolor="#b4abac"
ORIGIN
        1 TTCTAATACG ACTCACTATA GGGAGATTCG TCTCCCACTA CATCCACATA CTACCTCCTC
       61 ATATTCAATT TCGGGTCGGC ATGGCATGTG CACCTCCTCG CGGTCCGACC TGGGCTACTT
      121 CGGTAGGCTA AGGCACAATC TGATGTATTG AATGTGAGGA GGATATAAAT GAAACAGAAC
      181 AAAGAACAGT TAGTCAGTAA AGGTGAAGAA TTATTTACCG GTGTTGTACC GATATTAGTC
      241 GAACTGGACG GTGACGTAAA CGGACATAAG TTCTCTGTAA GTGGAGAAGG TGAAGGGGAT
      301 GCCACCTACG GGAAATTGAC GCTGAAATTT ATTTGCACGA CAGGGAAACT GCCAGTCCCC
      361 TGGCCTACTC TGGTAACCAC ACTTACGTGG GGGGTTCAGT GCTTTGCACG CTATCCCGAC
      421 CATATGAAGC AGCACGATTT TTTCAAATCT GCGATGCCGG AGGGCTATGT GCAAGAACGG
      481 ACCATTTTCT TTAAGGACGA TGGTAACTAT AAAACTCGCG CCGAAGTTAA ATTTGAAGGT
      541 GACACTTTGG TCAACCGTAT AGAACTGAAG GGGATAGATT TTAAGGAAGA TGGTAATATC
      601 CTTGGTCACA AGTTGGAATA CAACTACATC AGCGATAATG TATACATCAC AGCCGACAAG
      661 CAAAAAAACG GTATCAAAGC AAACTTCAAA ATACGTCACA ACATCGAGGA CGGTGGAGTC
      721 CAGCTGGCCG ACCACTACCA GCAGAACACC CCAATAGGCG ACGGACCTGT TCTTCTGCCA
      781 GACAACCACT ACCTTTCGAC TCAATCAAAG CTTTCAAAGG ATCCTAACGA GAAACGGGAT
      841 CATATGGTGT TGCTTGAGTT CGTTACGGCA GCTGGTATAA CCTTGGGGAT GGACGAACTT
      901 TACAAATAAT AAAAAGCCCG GATAGCTCAG TCGGTAGAGC AGCGGCCGGT TGCCATGTGT
      961 ATGTGGGCCA ATCGTGGCGT GTCGGCCTGC TTCGGCAGGC ACTGGCGCCG CCCACATACT
     1021 CTGATGATCC CCAATCGTAG CGTGTCGGGG TGCGCTTGCA CCCACTGGCG CTGGGATCAT
     1081 TCATGGCAAC GGCCGCGGGT CCAGGGTTCA AGTCCCTGTT CGGGCGCCAa taatcAGATA
     1141 ACAGATACtt cgGtatctgt tatctgttTT TTTTcAACAG ATAGCCGCGt tcgCGCGGCt
     1201 atctgttTTT TTTtAGCTGT CACCGGATGT GCTTTCCGGT CTGATGAGTC CGTGAGGACG
     1261 AAACAGCCTC aggctaggtg gaggctcagt gatgataagt ctgcgatggt ggatgcatgt
     1321 gtcatggtca tagctgtttc ctgtgtgaaa ttgttatccg ctcagagggc acaatcctat
     1381 tccgcgctat ccgacaatct ccaagacatt aggtggagtt cagttcggcg tatggcatat
     1441 gtcgctggaa agaacatgtg agcaaaaggc cagcaaaagg ccaggaaccg taaaaaggcc
     1501 gcgttgctgg cgtttttcca taggctccgc ccccctgacg agcatcacaa aaatcgacgc
     1561 tcaagtcaga ggtggcgaaa cccgacagga ctataaagat accaggcgtt tccccctgga
     1621 agctccctcg tgcgctctcc tgttccgacc ctgccgctta ccggatacct gtccgccttt
     1681 ctcccttcgg gaagcgtggc gctttctcat agctcacgct gtaggtatct cagttcggtg
     1741 taggtcgttc gctccaagct gggctgtgtg cacgaacccc ccgttcagcc cgaccgctgc
     1801 gccttatccg gtaactatcg tcttgagtcc aacccggtaa gacacgactt atcgccactg
     1861 gcagcagcca ctggtaacag gattagcaga gcgaggtatg taggcggtgc tacagagttc
     1921 ttgaagtggt ggcctaacta cggctacact agaagaacag tatttggtat ctgcgctctg
     1981 ctgaagccag ttaccttcgg aaaaagagtt ggtagctctt gatccggcaa acaaaccacc
     2041 gctggtagcg gtggtttttt tgtttgcaag cagcagatta cgcgcagaaa aaaaggatct
     2101 caagaagatc ctttgatctt ttctacgggg tctgacgctc tattcaacaa agccgccgtc
     2161 ccgtcaagtc agcgtaaatg ggtagggggc ttcaaatcgt cctcgtgata ccaattcgga
     2221 gcctgctttt ttgtacaaac ttgttgataa tggcaattca aggatcttca cctagatcct
     2281 tttaaattaa aaatgaagtt ttaaatcaat ctaaagtata tatgagtaaa cttggtctga
     2341 cagttaccaa tgcttaatca gtgaggcacc tatctcagcg atctgtctat ttcgttcatc
     2401 catagttgcc tgactccccg tcgtgtagat aactacgata cgggagggct taccatctgg
     2461 ccccagtgct gcaatgatac cgcgagagcc acgctcaccg gctccagatt tatcagcaat
     2521 aaaccagcca gccggaaggg ccgagcgcag aagtggtcct gcaactttat ccgcctccat
     2581 ccagtctatt aattgttgcc gggaagctag agtaagtagt tcgccagtta atagtttgcg
     2641 caacgttgtt gccattgcta caggcatcgt ggtgtcacgc tcgtcgtttg gtatggcttc
     2701 attcagctcc ggttcccaac gatcaaggcg agttacatga tcccccatgt tgtgcaaaaa
     2761 agcggttagc tccttcggtc ctccgatcgt tgtcagaagt aagttggccg cagtgttatc
     2821 actcatggtt atggcagcac tgcataattc tcttactgtc atgccatccg taagatgctt
     2881 ttctgtgact ggtgagtact caaccaagtc attctgagaa tagtgtatgc ggcgaccgag
     2941 ttgctcttgc ccggcgtcaa tacgggataa taccgcgcca catagcagaa ctttaaaagt
     3001 gctcatcatt ggaaaacgtt cttcggggcg aaaactctca aggatcttac cgctgttgag
     3061 atccagttcg atgtaaccca ctcgtgcacc caactgatct tcagcatctt ttactttcac
     3121 cagcgtttct gggtgagcaa aaacaggaag gcaaaatgcc gcaaaaaagg gaataagggc
     3181 gacacggaaa tgttgaatac tcatactctt cctttttcaa tattattgaa gcatttatca
     3241 gggttattgt ctcatgagcg gatacatatt tgaatgtatt tagaaaaata aacaaatagg
     3301 ggttccgcgc acatttcccc gaaaagtgcc agatacctga aacaaaaccc atcgtacggc
     3361 caaggaagtc tccaataact gtgatccacc acaagcgcca gggttttccc agtcacgacg
     3421 ttgtaaaacg acggccagtc atgcataatc cgcacgcatc tggaataagg aagtgccatt
     3481 ccgcctgacc t
//
