# Supplementary material for: Cell-free systems enable mechanistic characterization of genetically encoded RNA strand exchange circuits for programmable protein expression
Source: bioRxiv preprint, doi:10.1101/2025.09.25.678518, version 2 (2025-09-30)
Supplement: Supplementary File S2 [file 678518_file03.zip › Supplementary File S2/(G_1_4 T7t) Gu4rbs2 s4 R3 CFP PPr T7t.gb]

LOCUS       (G_1_4_T7t)_G{u4,rbs2}_ 3290 bp ds-DNA     circular     15-SEP-2025
DEFINITION  synthetic circular DNA.
SOURCE      synthetic DNA construct
  ORGANISM  synthetic DNA construct
COMMENT     Imported using the Genbank importer. File name: pTwist+Kan+MC.gb
FEATURES             Location/Qualifiers
     misc_feature    1..30
                     /label="Ug"
                     /ApEinfo_revcolor="#b7e6d7"
                     /ApEinfo_fwdcolor="#b7e6d7"
     misc_feature    31..70
                     /label="U1"
                     /ApEinfo_revcolor="#ff9ccd"
                     /ApEinfo_fwdcolor="#ff9ccd"
                     /note="GA homology domain"
     misc_feature    74..90
                     /label="T7 promoter"
                     /ApEinfo_revcolor="#c6c9d1"
                     /ApEinfo_fwdcolor="#c6c9d1"
     misc_feature    91..106
                     /label="hp5"
                     /ApEinfo_revcolor="#ff9ccd"
                     /ApEinfo_fwdcolor="#ff9ccd"
     misc_feature    227..232
                     /label="rbs6s"
                     /ApEinfo_revcolor="#84b0dc"
                     /ApEinfo_fwdcolor="#84b0dc"
     misc_feature    233..238
                     /label="c"
                     /ApEinfo_revcolor="#f58a5e"
                     /ApEinfo_fwdcolor="#f58a5e"
     CDS             239..259
                     /label="linker peptide"
                     /ApEinfo_revcolor="#84b0dc"
                     /ApEinfo_fwdcolor="#84b0dc"
                     /translation="MKQNKEQ"
     CDS             260..982
                     /label="sCFP3A"
                     /ApEinfo_revcolor="#84b0dc"
                     /ApEinfo_fwdcolor="#84b0dc"
                     /translation="LVSKGEELFTGVVPILVELDGDVNGHKFSVSGEGEGDATYGKLTLKFICTTGKLPVPWPTLVTTLTWGVQCFARYPDHMKQHDFFKSAMPEGYVQERTIFFKDDGNYKTRAEVKFEGDTLVNRIELKGIDFKEDGNILGHKLEYNYISDNVYITADKQKNGIKANFKIRHNIEDGGVQLADHYQQNTPIGDGPVLLPDNHYLSTQSKLSKDPNEKRDHMVLLEFVTAAGITLGMDELYK**"
     misc_feature    983..1029
                     /label="T7t"
                     /ApEinfo_revcolor="#c7b0e3"
                     /ApEinfo_fwdcolor="#c7b0e3"
     misc_feature    1030..1069
                     /label="Ux"
                     /ApEinfo_revcolor="#ffef86"
                     /ApEinfo_fwdcolor="#ffef86"
                     /note="GA homology domain"
     misc_feature    1070..1090
                     /label="Uni_9 R"
                     /ApEinfo_revcolor="#b7e6d7"
                     /ApEinfo_fwdcolor="#b7e6d7"
     primer_bind     complement(1126..1142)
                     /label="M13 rev"
                     /ApEinfo_revcolor="#d59687"
                     /ApEinfo_fwdcolor="#d59687"
                     /note="common sequencing primer, one of multiple similar variants"
     rep_origin      complement(1314..1902)
                     /label="ori"
                     /ApEinfo_revcolor="#d6b295"
                     /ApEinfo_fwdcolor="#d6b295"
                     /note="high-copy-number ColE1/pMB1/pBR322/pUC origin of replication"
                     /direction="LEFT"
     protein_bind    complement(2019..2043)
                     /label="attB1"
                     /ApEinfo_revcolor="#b1ff67"
                     /ApEinfo_fwdcolor="#b1ff67"
                     /note="recombination site for the Gateway(R) BP reaction"
                     /gene="mutant version of attB"
                     /bound_moiety="BP Clonase(TM)"
     CDS             complement(2143..3003)
                     /label="AmpR"
                     /ApEinfo_revcolor="#84b0dc"
                     /ApEinfo_fwdcolor="#84b0dc"
                     /note="confers resistance to ampicillin, carbenicillin, andrelated antibiotics"
                     /gene="bla"
                     /product="beta-lactamase"
                     /translation="MSIQHFRVALIPFFAAFCLPVFAHPETLVKVKDAEDQLGARVGYIELDLNSGKILESFRPEERFPMMSTFKVLLCGAVLSRIDAGQEQLGRRIHYSQNDLVEYSPVTEKHLTDGMTVRELCSAAITMSDNTAANLLLTTIGGPKELTAFLHNMGDHVTRLDRWEPELNEAIPNDERDTTMPVAMATTLRKLLTGELLTLASRQQLIDWMEADKVAGPLLRSALPAGWFIADKSGAGERGSRGIIAALGPDGKPSRIVVIYTTGSQATMDERNRQIAEIGASLIKHW*"
     primer          complement(2146..2174)
                     /label="pET_ampR_rev"
                     /note="sequence: agataggtgcctcactgattaagcattgg"
                     /ApEinfo_revcolor="#d6b295"
                     /ApEinfo_fwdcolor="#d6b295"
     promoter        complement(3004..3108)
                     /label="AmpR promoter"
                     /ApEinfo_revcolor="#f58a5e"
                     /ApEinfo_fwdcolor="#f58a5e"
                     /gene="bla"
     primer_bind     3222..3238
                     /label="M13 fwd"
                     /ApEinfo_revcolor="#75c6a9"
                     /ApEinfo_fwdcolor="#75c6a9"
                     /note="common sequencing primer, one of multiple similar variants"
     misc_feature    3269..3290
                     /label="Uni_9 F"
                     /ApEinfo_revcolor="#b4abac"
                     /ApEinfo_fwdcolor="#b4abac"
ORIGIN
        1 gaagtctaac gctgctctgg gctaactgtc CATTACTCGC ATCCATTCTC AGGCTGTCTC
       61 GTCTCGTCTC TTCTAATACG ACTCACTATA GGGAGATTCG TCTCCCACTA CATCCACATA
      121 CTACCTCCTA CTACTAAACT TCGGGTCGGC ATGGCATGTG CACCTCCTCG CGGTCCGACC
      181 TGGGCTACTT CGGTAGGCTA AGGCACAATC TGATGTGTTT AGTGGTAGGA GGATATAAAT
      241 GAAACAGAAC AAAGAACAGT TAGTCAGTAA AGGTGAAGAA TTATTTACCG GTGTTGTACC
      301 GATATTAGTC GAACTGGACG GTGACGTAAA CGGACATAAG TTCTCTGTAA GTGGAGAAGG
      361 TGAAGGGGAT GCCACCTACG GGAAATTGAC GCTGAAATTT ATTTGCACGA CAGGGAAACT
      421 GCCAGTCCCC TGGCCTACTC TGGTAACCAC ACTTACGTGG GGGGTTCAGT GCTTTGCACG
      481 CTATCCCGAC CATATGAAGC AGCACGATTT TTTCAAATCT GCGATGCCGG AGGGCTATGT
      541 GCAAGAACGG ACCATTTTCT TTAAGGACGA TGGTAACTAT AAAACTCGCG CCGAAGTTAA
      601 ATTTGAAGGT GACACTTTGG TCAACCGTAT AGAACTGAAG GGGATAGATT TTAAGGAAGA
      661 TGGTAATATC CTTGGTCACA AGTTGGAATA CAACTACATC AGCGATAATG TATACATCAC
      721 AGCCGACAAG CAAAAAAACG GTATCAAAGC AAACTTCAAA ATACGTCACA ACATCGAGGA
      781 CGGTGGAGTC CAGCTGGCCG ACCACTACCA GCAGAACACC CCAATAGGCG ACGGACCTGT
      841 TCTTCTGCCA GACAACCACT ACCTTTCGAC TCAATCAAAG CTTTCAAAGG ATCCTAACGA
      901 GAAACGGGAT CATATGGTGT TGCTTGAGTT CGTTACGGCA GCTGGTATAA CCTTGGGGAT
      961 GGACGAACTT TACAAATAAT AAtagcataa ccccttgggg cctctaaacg ggtcttgagg
     1021 ggttttttgC CAGGATACAT AGATTACCAC AACTCCGAGC CCTTCCACCa ggctaggtgg
     1081 aggctcagtg atgataagtc tgcgatggtg gatgcatgtg tcatggtcat agctgtttcc
     1141 tgtgtgaaat tgttatccgc tcagagggca caatcctatt ccgcgctatc cgacaatctc
     1201 caagacatta ggtggagttc agttcggcgt atggcatatg tcgctggaaa gaacatgtga
     1261 gcaaaaggcc agcaaaaggc caggaaccgt aaaaaggccg cgttgctggc gtttttccat
     1321 aggctccgcc cccctgacga gcatcacaaa aatcgacgct caagtcagag gtggcgaaac
     1381 ccgacaggac tataaagata ccaggcgttt ccccctggaa gctccctcgt gcgctctcct
     1441 gttccgaccc tgccgcttac cggatacctg tccgcctttc tcccttcggg aagcgtggcg
     1501 ctttctcata gctcacgctg taggtatctc agttcggtgt aggtcgttcg ctccaagctg
     1561 ggctgtgtgc acgaaccccc cgttcagccc gaccgctgcg ccttatccgg taactatcgt
     1621 cttgagtcca acccggtaag acacgactta tcgccactgg cagcagccac tggtaacagg
     1681 attagcagag cgaggtatgt aggcggtgct acagagttct tgaagtggtg gcctaactac
     1741 ggctacacta gaagaacagt atttggtatc tgcgctctgc tgaagccagt taccttcgga
     1801 aaaagagttg gtagctcttg atccggcaaa caaaccaccg ctggtagcgg tggttttttt
     1861 gtttgcaagc agcagattac gcgcagaaaa aaaggatctc aagaagatcc tttgatcttt
     1921 tctacggggt ctgacgctct attcaacaaa gccgccgtcc cgtcaagtca gcgtaaatgg
     1981 gtagggggct tcaaatcgtc ctcgtgatac caattcggag cctgcttttt tgtacaaact
     2041 tgttgataat ggcaattcaa ggatcttcac ctagatcctt ttaaattaaa aatgaagttt
     2101 taaatcaatc taaagtatat atgagtaaac ttggtctgac agttaccaat gcttaatcag
     2161 tgaggcacct atctcagcga tctgtctatt tcgttcatcc atagttgcct gactccccgt
     2221 cgtgtagata actacgatac gggagggctt accatctggc cccagtgctg caatgatacc
     2281 gcgagagcca cgctcaccgg ctccagattt atcagcaata aaccagccag ccggaagggc
     2341 cgagcgcaga agtggtcctg caactttatc cgcctccatc cagtctatta attgttgccg
     2401 ggaagctaga gtaagtagtt cgccagttaa tagtttgcgc aacgttgttg ccattgctac
     2461 aggcatcgtg gtgtcacgct cgtcgtttgg tatggcttca ttcagctccg gttcccaacg
     2521 atcaaggcga gttacatgat cccccatgtt gtgcaaaaaa gcggttagct ccttcggtcc
     2581 tccgatcgtt gtcagaagta agttggccgc agtgttatca ctcatggtta tggcagcact
     2641 gcataattct cttactgtca tgccatccgt aagatgcttt tctgtgactg gtgagtactc
     2701 aaccaagtca ttctgagaat agtgtatgcg gcgaccgagt tgctcttgcc cggcgtcaat
     2761 acgggataat accgcgccac atagcagaac tttaaaagtg ctcatcattg gaaaacgttc
     2821 ttcggggcga aaactctcaa ggatcttacc gctgttgaga tccagttcga tgtaacccac
     2881 tcgtgcaccc aactgatctt cagcatcttt tactttcacc agcgtttctg ggtgagcaaa
     2941 aacaggaagg caaaatgccg caaaaaaggg aataagggcg acacggaaat gttgaatact
     3001 catactcttc ctttttcaat attattgaag catttatcag ggttattgtc tcatgagcgg
     3061 atacatattt gaatgtattt agaaaaataa acaaataggg gttccgcgca catttccccg
     3121 aaaagtgcca gatacctgaa acaaaaccca tcgtacggcc aaggaagtct ccaataactg
     3181 tgatccacca caagcgccag ggttttccca gtcacgacgt tgtaaaacga cggccagtca
     3241 tgcataatcc gcacgcatct ggaataagga agtgccattc cgcctgacct
//
