# Supplementary material for: Cell-free systems enable mechanistic characterization of genetically encoded RNA strand exchange circuits for programmable protein expression
Source: bioRxiv preprint, doi:10.1101/2025.09.25.678518, version 2 (2025-09-30)
Supplement: Supplementary File S2 [file 678518_file03.zip › Supplementary File S2/(G_1_4) Gu4rbs2 s4 R3 CFP PPr Thyb10.gb]

LOCUS       (G_1_4)_G{u4,rbs2}_[s4] 3491 bp ds-DNA     circular     15-SEP-2025
DEFINITION  synthetic circular DNA.
SOURCE      synthetic DNA construct
  ORGANISM  synthetic DNA construct
COMMENT     Imported using the Genbank importer. File name: pTwist+Kan+MC.gb
FEATURES             Location/Qualifiers
     misc_feature    4..20
                     /label="T7 promoter"
                     /ApEinfo_revcolor="#c6c9d1"
                     /ApEinfo_fwdcolor="#c6c9d1"
     misc_feature    21..36
                     /label="hp5"
                     /ApEinfo_revcolor="#ff9ccd"
                     /ApEinfo_fwdcolor="#ff9ccd"
     misc_feature    157..162
                     /label="rbs6s"
                     /ApEinfo_revcolor="#84b0dc"
                     /ApEinfo_fwdcolor="#84b0dc"
     misc_feature    163..168
                     /label="c"
                     /ApEinfo_revcolor="#f58a5e"
                     /ApEinfo_fwdcolor="#f58a5e"
     CDS             169..189
                     /label="linker peptide"
                     /ApEinfo_revcolor="#84b0dc"
                     /ApEinfo_fwdcolor="#84b0dc"
                     /translation="MKQNKEQ"
     CDS             190..912
                     /label="sCFP3A"
                     /ApEinfo_revcolor="#84b0dc"
                     /ApEinfo_fwdcolor="#84b0dc"
                     /translation="LVSKGEELFTGVVPILVELDGDVNGHKFSVSGEGEGDATYGKLTLKFICTTGKLPVPWPTLVTTLTWGVQCFARYPDHMKQHDFFKSAMPEGYVQERTIFFKDDGNYKTRAEVKFEGDTLVNRIELKGIDFKEDGNILGHKLEYNYISDNVYITADKQKNGIKANFKIRHNIEDGGVQLADHYQQNTPIGDGPVLLPDNHYLSTQSKLSKDPNEKRDHMVLLEFVTAAGITLGMDELYK**"
     misc_feature    913..1129
                     /label="2PPrY-tRNA"
                     /ApEinfo_revcolor="#ff9ccd"
                     /ApEinfo_fwdcolor="#ff9ccd"
     misc_feature    1130..1214
                     /label="Thyb10"
                     /ApEinfo_revcolor="#c6c9d1"
                     /ApEinfo_fwdcolor="#c6c9d1"
     misc_feature    1215..1270
                     /label="riboJn"
                     /ApEinfo_revcolor="#b7e6d7"
                     /ApEinfo_fwdcolor="#b7e6d7"
     misc_feature    1271..1291
                     /label="Uni_9 R"
                     /ApEinfo_revcolor="#b7e6d7"
                     /ApEinfo_fwdcolor="#b7e6d7"
     primer_bind     complement(1327..1343)
                     /label="M13 rev"
                     /ApEinfo_revcolor="#d59687"
                     /ApEinfo_fwdcolor="#d59687"
                     /note="common sequencing primer, one of multiple similar variants"
     rep_origin      complement(1515..2103)
                     /label="ori"
                     /ApEinfo_revcolor="#d6b295"
                     /ApEinfo_fwdcolor="#d6b295"
                     /note="high-copy-number ColE1/pMB1/pBR322/pUC origin of replication"
                     /direction="LEFT"
     protein_bind    complement(2220..2244)
                     /label="attB1"
                     /ApEinfo_revcolor="#b1ff67"
                     /ApEinfo_fwdcolor="#b1ff67"
                     /note="recombination site for the Gateway(R) BP reaction"
                     /gene="mutant version of attB"
                     /bound_moiety="BP Clonase(TM)"
     CDS             complement(2344..3204)
                     /label="AmpR"
                     /ApEinfo_revcolor="#84b0dc"
                     /ApEinfo_fwdcolor="#84b0dc"
                     /note="confers resistance to ampicillin, carbenicillin, andrelated antibiotics"
                     /gene="bla"
                     /product="beta-lactamase"
                     /translation="MSIQHFRVALIPFFAAFCLPVFAHPETLVKVKDAEDQLGARVGYIELDLNSGKILESFRPEERFPMMSTFKVLLCGAVLSRIDAGQEQLGRRIHYSQNDLVEYSPVTEKHLTDGMTVRELCSAAITMSDNTAANLLLTTIGGPKELTAFLHNMGDHVTRLDRWEPELNEAIPNDERDTTMPVAMATTLRKLLTGELLTLASRQQLIDWMEADKVAGPLLRSALPAGWFIADKSGAGERGSRGIIAALGPDGKPSRIVVIYTTGSQATMDERNRQIAEIGASLIKHW*"
     primer          complement(2347..2375)
                     /label="pET_ampR_rev"
                     /note="sequence: agataggtgcctcactgattaagcattgg"
                     /ApEinfo_revcolor="#d6b295"
                     /ApEinfo_fwdcolor="#d6b295"
     promoter        complement(3205..3309)
                     /label="AmpR promoter"
                     /ApEinfo_revcolor="#f58a5e"
                     /ApEinfo_fwdcolor="#f58a5e"
                     /gene="bla"
     primer_bind     3423..3439
                     /label="M13 fwd"
                     /ApEinfo_revcolor="#75c6a9"
                     /ApEinfo_fwdcolor="#75c6a9"
                     /note="common sequencing primer, one of multiple similar variants"
     misc_feature    3470..3491
                     /label="Uni_9 F"
                     /ApEinfo_revcolor="#b4abac"
                     /ApEinfo_fwdcolor="#b4abac"
ORIGIN
        1 TTCTAATACG ACTCACTATA GGGAGATTCG TCTCCCACTA CATCCACATA CTACCTCCTA
       61 CTACTAAACT TCGGGTCGGC ATGGCATGTG CACCTCCTCG CGGTCCGACC TGGGCTACTT
      121 CGGTAGGCTA AGGCACAATC TGATGTGTTT AGTGGTAGGA GGATATAAAT GAAACAGAAC
      181 AAAGAACAGT TAGTCAGTAA AGGTGAAGAA TTATTTACCG GTGTTGTACC GATATTAGTC
      241 GAACTGGACG GTGACGTAAA CGGACATAAG TTCTCTGTAA GTGGAGAAGG TGAAGGGGAT
      301 GCCACCTACG GGAAATTGAC GCTGAAATTT ATTTGCACGA CAGGGAAACT GCCAGTCCCC
      361 TGGCCTACTC TGGTAACCAC ACTTACGTGG GGGGTTCAGT GCTTTGCACG CTATCCCGAC
      421 CATATGAAGC AGCACGATTT TTTCAAATCT GCGATGCCGG AGGGCTATGT GCAAGAACGG
      481 ACCATTTTCT TTAAGGACGA TGGTAACTAT AAAACTCGCG CCGAAGTTAA ATTTGAAGGT
      541 GACACTTTGG TCAACCGTAT AGAACTGAAG GGGATAGATT TTAAGGAAGA TGGTAATATC
      601 CTTGGTCACA AGTTGGAATA CAACTACATC AGCGATAATG TATACATCAC AGCCGACAAG
      661 CAAAAAAACG GTATCAAAGC AAACTTCAAA ATACGTCACA ACATCGAGGA CGGTGGAGTC
      721 CAGCTGGCCG ACCACTACCA GCAGAACACC CCAATAGGCG ACGGACCTGT TCTTCTGCCA
      781 GACAACCACT ACCTTTCGAC TCAATCAAAG CTTTCAAAGG ATCCTAACGA GAAACGGGAT
      841 CATATGGTGT TGCTTGAGTT CGTTACGGCA GCTGGTATAA CCTTGGGGAT GGACGAACTT
      901 TACAAATAAT AAAAAGCCCG GATAGCTCAG TCGGTAGAGC AGCGGCCGGT TGCCATGTGT
      961 ATGTGGGCCA ATCGTGGCGT GTCGGCCTGC TTCGGCAGGC ACTGGCGCCG CCCACATACT
     1021 CTGATGATCC CCAATCGTAG CGTGTCGGGG TGCGCTTGCA CCCACTGGCG CTGGGATCAT
     1081 TCATGGCAAC GGCCGCGGGT CCAGGGTTCA AGTCCCTGTT CGGGCGCCAa taatcAGATA
     1141 ACAGATACtt cgGtatctgt tatctgttTT TTTTcAACAG ATAGCCGCGt tcgCGCGGCt
     1201 atctgttTTT TTTtAGCTGT CACCGGATGT GCTTTCCGGT CTGATGAGTC CGTGAGGACG
     1261 AAACAGCCTC aggctaggtg gaggctcagt gatgataagt ctgcgatggt ggatgcatgt
     1321 gtcatggtca tagctgtttc ctgtgtgaaa ttgttatccg ctcagagggc acaatcctat
     1381 tccgcgctat ccgacaatct ccaagacatt aggtggagtt cagttcggcg tatggcatat
     1441 gtcgctggaa agaacatgtg agcaaaaggc cagcaaaagg ccaggaaccg taaaaaggcc
     1501 gcgttgctgg cgtttttcca taggctccgc ccccctgacg agcatcacaa aaatcgacgc
     1561 tcaagtcaga ggtggcgaaa cccgacagga ctataaagat accaggcgtt tccccctgga
     1621 agctccctcg tgcgctctcc tgttccgacc ctgccgctta ccggatacct gtccgccttt
     1681 ctcccttcgg gaagcgtggc gctttctcat agctcacgct gtaggtatct cagttcggtg
     1741 taggtcgttc gctccaagct gggctgtgtg cacgaacccc ccgttcagcc cgaccgctgc
     1801 gccttatccg gtaactatcg tcttgagtcc aacccggtaa gacacgactt atcgccactg
     1861 gcagcagcca ctggtaacag gattagcaga gcgaggtatg taggcggtgc tacagagttc
     1921 ttgaagtggt ggcctaacta cggctacact agaagaacag tatttggtat ctgcgctctg
     1981 ctgaagccag ttaccttcgg aaaaagagtt ggtagctctt gatccggcaa acaaaccacc
     2041 gctggtagcg gtggtttttt tgtttgcaag cagcagatta cgcgcagaaa aaaaggatct
     2101 caagaagatc ctttgatctt ttctacgggg tctgacgctc tattcaacaa agccgccgtc
     2161 ccgtcaagtc agcgtaaatg ggtagggggc ttcaaatcgt cctcgtgata ccaattcgga
     2221 gcctgctttt ttgtacaaac ttgttgataa tggcaattca aggatcttca cctagatcct
     2281 tttaaattaa aaatgaagtt ttaaatcaat ctaaagtata tatgagtaaa cttggtctga
     2341 cagttaccaa tgcttaatca gtgaggcacc tatctcagcg atctgtctat ttcgttcatc
     2401 catagttgcc tgactccccg tcgtgtagat aactacgata cgggagggct taccatctgg
     2461 ccccagtgct gcaatgatac cgcgagagcc acgctcaccg gctccagatt tatcagcaat
     2521 aaaccagcca gccggaaggg ccgagcgcag aagtggtcct gcaactttat ccgcctccat
     2581 ccagtctatt aattgttgcc gggaagctag agtaagtagt tcgccagtta atagtttgcg
     2641 caacgttgtt gccattgcta caggcatcgt ggtgtcacgc tcgtcgtttg gtatggcttc
     2701 attcagctcc ggttcccaac gatcaaggcg agttacatga tcccccatgt tgtgcaaaaa
     2761 agcggttagc tccttcggtc ctccgatcgt tgtcagaagt aagttggccg cagtgttatc
     2821 actcatggtt atggcagcac tgcataattc tcttactgtc atgccatccg taagatgctt
     2881 ttctgtgact ggtgagtact caaccaagtc attctgagaa tagtgtatgc ggcgaccgag
     2941 ttgctcttgc ccggcgtcaa tacgggataa taccgcgcca catagcagaa ctttaaaagt
     3001 gctcatcatt ggaaaacgtt cttcggggcg aaaactctca aggatcttac cgctgttgag
     3061 atccagttcg atgtaaccca ctcgtgcacc caactgatct tcagcatctt ttactttcac
     3121 cagcgtttct gggtgagcaa aaacaggaag gcaaaatgcc gcaaaaaagg gaataagggc
     3181 gacacggaaa tgttgaatac tcatactctt cctttttcaa tattattgaa gcatttatca
     3241 gggttattgt ctcatgagcg gatacatatt tgaatgtatt tagaaaaata aacaaatagg
     3301 ggttccgcgc acatttcccc gaaaagtgcc agatacctga aacaaaaccc atcgtacggc
     3361 caaggaagtc tccaataact gtgatccacc acaagcgcca gggttttccc agtcacgacg
     3421 ttgtaaaacg acggccagtc atgcataatc cgcacgcatc tggaataagg aagtgccatt
     3481 ccgcctgacc t
//
