# Supplementary material for: Cell-free systems enable mechanistic characterization of genetically encoded RNA strand exchange circuits for programmable protein expression
Source: bioRxiv preprint, doi:10.1101/2025.09.25.678518, version 2 (2025-09-30)
Supplement: Supplementary File S2 [file 678518_file03.zip › Supplementary File S2/(G_1_PPr T7t) Gu1rbs2 s4u R3 CFP PPr T7t.gb]

LOCUS       (G_1_PPr_T7t)_G{u1,rbs2 3433 bp ds-DNA     circular     15-SEP-2025
DEFINITION  synthetic circular DNA.
SOURCE      synthetic DNA construct
  ORGANISM  synthetic DNA construct
COMMENT     Imported using the Genbank importer. File name: pTwist+Kan+MC.gb
FEATURES             Location/Qualifiers
     misc_feature    1..30
                     /label="Ug"
                     /ApEinfo_revcolor="#b7e6d7"
                     /ApEinfo_fwdcolor="#b7e6d7"
     misc_feature    31..70
                     /label="U1"
                     /ApEinfo_revcolor="#ff9ccd"
                     /ApEinfo_fwdcolor="#ff9ccd"
                     /note="GA homology domain"
     misc_feature    74..90
                     /label="T7 promoter"
                     /ApEinfo_revcolor="#c6c9d1"
                     /ApEinfo_fwdcolor="#c6c9d1"
     misc_feature    91..106
                     /label="hp5"
                     /ApEinfo_revcolor="#ff9ccd"
                     /ApEinfo_fwdcolor="#ff9ccd"
     misc_feature    108..123
                     /label=2
                     /ApEinfo_revcolor="#b4abac"
                     /ApEinfo_fwdcolor="#b4abac"
     misc_feature    124..129
                     /label="rbs'"
                     /ApEinfo_revcolor="#f58a5e"
                     /ApEinfo_fwdcolor="#f58a5e"
     misc_feature    130..139
                     /label=1
                     /ApEinfo_revcolor="#b7e6d7"
                     /ApEinfo_fwdcolor="#b7e6d7"
     misc_feature    140..142
                     /label="L"
                     /ApEinfo_revcolor="#b4abac"
                     /ApEinfo_fwdcolor="#b4abac"
     misc_feature    143..206
                     /label="R3"
                     /ApEinfo_revcolor="#d6b295"
                     /ApEinfo_fwdcolor="#d6b295"
     misc_feature    207..210
                     /label="4u"
                     /ApEinfo_revcolor="#b4abac"
                     /ApEinfo_fwdcolor="#b4abac"
     misc_feature    211..216
                     /label="u"
                     /ApEinfo_revcolor="#b7e6d7"
                     /ApEinfo_fwdcolor="#b7e6d7"
     misc_feature    217..226
                     /label="1'"
                     /ApEinfo_revcolor="#c7b0e3"
                     /ApEinfo_fwdcolor="#c7b0e3"
     misc_feature    227..232
                     /label="rbs6s"
                     /ApEinfo_revcolor="#84b0dc"
                     /ApEinfo_fwdcolor="#84b0dc"
     misc_feature    233..238
                     /label="c"
                     /ApEinfo_revcolor="#f58a5e"
                     /ApEinfo_fwdcolor="#f58a5e"
     CDS             239..259
                     /label="linker peptide"
                     /ApEinfo_revcolor="#84b0dc"
                     /ApEinfo_fwdcolor="#84b0dc"
                     /translation="MKQNKEQ"
     CDS             260..982
                     /label="sCFP3A"
                     /ApEinfo_revcolor="#84b0dc"
                     /ApEinfo_fwdcolor="#84b0dc"
                     /translation="LVSKGEELFTGVVPILVELDGDVNGHKFSVSGEGEGDATYGKLTLKFICTTGKLPVPWPTLVTTLTWGVQCFARYPDHMKQHDFFKSAMPEGYVQERTIFFKDDGNYKTRAEVKFEGDTLVNRIELKGIDFKEDGNILGHKLEYNYISDNVYITADKQKNGIKANFKIRHNIEDGGVQLADHYQQNTPIGDGPVLLPDNHYLSTQSKLSKDPNEKRDHMVLLEFVTAAGITLGMDELYK**"
     misc_feature    983..1125
                     /label="2PPrY"
                     /ApEinfo_revcolor="#c7b0e3"
                     /ApEinfo_fwdcolor="#c7b0e3"
     misc_feature    1126..1172
                     /label="T7t"
                     /ApEinfo_revcolor="#c7b0e3"
                     /ApEinfo_fwdcolor="#c7b0e3"
     misc_feature    1173..1212
                     /label="Ux"
                     /ApEinfo_revcolor="#ffef86"
                     /ApEinfo_fwdcolor="#ffef86"
                     /note="GA homology domain"
     misc_feature    1213..1233
                     /label="Uni_9 R"
                     /ApEinfo_revcolor="#b7e6d7"
                     /ApEinfo_fwdcolor="#b7e6d7"
     primer_bind     complement(1269..1285)
                     /label="M13 rev"
                     /ApEinfo_revcolor="#d59687"
                     /ApEinfo_fwdcolor="#d59687"
                     /note="common sequencing primer, one of multiple similar variants"
     rep_origin      complement(1457..2045)
                     /label="ori"
                     /ApEinfo_revcolor="#d6b295"
                     /ApEinfo_fwdcolor="#d6b295"
                     /note="high-copy-number ColE1/pMB1/pBR322/pUC origin of replication"
                     /direction="LEFT"
     protein_bind    complement(2162..2186)
                     /label="attB1"
                     /ApEinfo_revcolor="#b1ff67"
                     /ApEinfo_fwdcolor="#b1ff67"
                     /note="recombination site for the Gateway(R) BP reaction"
                     /gene="mutant version of attB"
                     /bound_moiety="BP Clonase(TM)"
     CDS             complement(2286..3146)
                     /label="AmpR"
                     /ApEinfo_revcolor="#84b0dc"
                     /ApEinfo_fwdcolor="#84b0dc"
                     /note="confers resistance to ampicillin, carbenicillin, andrelated antibiotics"
                     /gene="bla"
                     /product="beta-lactamase"
                     /translation="MSIQHFRVALIPFFAAFCLPVFAHPETLVKVKDAEDQLGARVGYIELDLNSGKILESFRPEERFPMMSTFKVLLCGAVLSRIDAGQEQLGRRIHYSQNDLVEYSPVTEKHLTDGMTVRELCSAAITMSDNTAANLLLTTIGGPKELTAFLHNMGDHVTRLDRWEPELNEAIPNDERDTTMPVAMATTLRKLLTGELLTLASRQQLIDWMEADKVAGPLLRSALPAGWFIADKSGAGERGSRGIIAALGPDGKPSRIVVIYTTGSQATMDERNRQIAEIGASLIKHW*"
     primer          complement(2289..2317)
                     /label="pET_ampR_rev"
                     /note="sequence: agataggtgcctcactgattaagcattgg"
                     /ApEinfo_revcolor="#d6b295"
                     /ApEinfo_fwdcolor="#d6b295"
     promoter        complement(3147..3251)
                     /label="AmpR promoter"
                     /ApEinfo_revcolor="#f58a5e"
                     /ApEinfo_fwdcolor="#f58a5e"
                     /gene="bla"
     primer_bind     3365..3381
                     /label="M13 fwd"
                     /ApEinfo_revcolor="#75c6a9"
                     /ApEinfo_fwdcolor="#75c6a9"
                     /note="common sequencing primer, one of multiple similar variants"
     misc_feature    3412..3433
                     /label="Uni_9 F"
                     /ApEinfo_revcolor="#b4abac"
                     /ApEinfo_fwdcolor="#b4abac"
ORIGIN
        1 gaagtctaac gctgctctgg gctaactgtc CATTACTCGC ATCCATTCTC AGGCTGTCTC
       61 GTCTCGTCTC TTCTAATACG ACTCACTATA GGGAGATTCG TCTCCCACTA CATCCACATA
      121 CTACCTCCTT TACTTCACAT TCGGGTCGGC ATGGCATGTG CACCTCCTCG CGGTCCGACC
      181 TGGGCTACTT CGGTAGGCTA AGGCACAGTA TGATGTTGTG AAGTGAAGGA GGATATAAAT
      241 GAAACAGAAC AAAGAACAGT TAGTCAGTAA AGGTGAAGAA TTATTTACCG GTGTTGTACC
      301 GATATTAGTC GAACTGGACG GTGACGTAAA CGGACATAAG TTCTCTGTAA GTGGAGAAGG
      361 TGAAGGGGAT GCCACCTACG GGAAATTGAC GCTGAAATTT ATTTGCACGA CAGGGAAACT
      421 GCCAGTCCCC TGGCCTACTC TGGTAACCAC ACTTACGTGG GGGGTTCAGT GCTTTGCACG
      481 CTATCCCGAC CATATGAAGC AGCACGATTT TTTCAAATCT GCGATGCCGG AGGGCTATGT
      541 GCAAGAACGG ACCATTTTCT TTAAGGACGA TGGTAACTAT AAAACTCGCG CCGAAGTTAA
      601 ATTTGAAGGT GACACTTTGG TCAACCGTAT AGAACTGAAG GGGATAGATT TTAAGGAAGA
      661 TGGTAATATC CTTGGTCACA AGTTGGAATA CAACTACATC AGCGATAATG TATACATCAC
      721 AGCCGACAAG CAAAAAAACG GTATCAAAGC AAACTTCAAA ATACGTCACA ACATCGAGGA
      781 CGGTGGAGTC CAGCTGGCCG ACCACTACCA GCAGAACACC CCAATAGGCG ACGGACCTGT
      841 TCTTCTGCCA GACAACCACT ACCTTTCGAC TCAATCAAAG CTTTCAAAGG ATCCTAACGA
      901 GAAACGGGAT CATATGGTGT TGCTTGAGTT CGTTACGGCA GCTGGTATAA CCTTGGGGAT
      961 GGACGAACTT TACAAATAAT AATATTTGCC ATGTGTATGT GGGCCAATCG TGGCGTGTCG
     1021 GCCTGCTTCG GCAGGCACTG GCGCCGCCCA CATACTCTGA TGATCCCCAA TCGTAGCGTG
     1081 TCGGGGTGCG CTTGCACCCA CTGGCGCTGG GATCATTCAT GGCAAtagca taaccccttg
     1141 gggcctctaa acgggtcttg aggggttttt tgCCAGGATA CATAGATTAC CACAACTCCG
     1201 AGCCCTTCCA CCaggctagg tggaggctca gtgatgataa gtctgcgatg gtggatgcat
     1261 gtgtcatggt catagctgtt tcctgtgtga aattgttatc cgctcagagg gcacaatcct
     1321 attccgcgct atccgacaat ctccaagaca ttaggtggag ttcagttcgg cgtatggcat
     1381 atgtcgctgg aaagaacatg tgagcaaaag gccagcaaaa ggccaggaac cgtaaaaagg
     1441 ccgcgttgct ggcgtttttc cataggctcc gcccccctga cgagcatcac aaaaatcgac
     1501 gctcaagtca gaggtggcga aacccgacag gactataaag ataccaggcg tttccccctg
     1561 gaagctccct cgtgcgctct cctgttccga ccctgccgct taccggatac ctgtccgcct
     1621 ttctcccttc gggaagcgtg gcgctttctc atagctcacg ctgtaggtat ctcagttcgg
     1681 tgtaggtcgt tcgctccaag ctgggctgtg tgcacgaacc ccccgttcag cccgaccgct
     1741 gcgccttatc cggtaactat cgtcttgagt ccaacccggt aagacacgac ttatcgccac
     1801 tggcagcagc cactggtaac aggattagca gagcgaggta tgtaggcggt gctacagagt
     1861 tcttgaagtg gtggcctaac tacggctaca ctagaagaac agtatttggt atctgcgctc
     1921 tgctgaagcc agttaccttc ggaaaaagag ttggtagctc ttgatccggc aaacaaacca
     1981 ccgctggtag cggtggtttt tttgtttgca agcagcagat tacgcgcaga aaaaaaggat
     2041 ctcaagaaga tcctttgatc ttttctacgg ggtctgacgc tctattcaac aaagccgccg
     2101 tcccgtcaag tcagcgtaaa tgggtagggg gcttcaaatc gtcctcgtga taccaattcg
     2161 gagcctgctt ttttgtacaa acttgttgat aatggcaatt caaggatctt cacctagatc
     2221 cttttaaatt aaaaatgaag ttttaaatca atctaaagta tatatgagta aacttggtct
     2281 gacagttacc aatgcttaat cagtgaggca cctatctcag cgatctgtct atttcgttca
     2341 tccatagttg cctgactccc cgtcgtgtag ataactacga tacgggaggg cttaccatct
     2401 ggccccagtg ctgcaatgat accgcgagag ccacgctcac cggctccaga tttatcagca
     2461 ataaaccagc cagccggaag ggccgagcgc agaagtggtc ctgcaacttt atccgcctcc
     2521 atccagtcta ttaattgttg ccgggaagct agagtaagta gttcgccagt taatagtttg
     2581 cgcaacgttg ttgccattgc tacaggcatc gtggtgtcac gctcgtcgtt tggtatggct
     2641 tcattcagct ccggttccca acgatcaagg cgagttacat gatcccccat gttgtgcaaa
     2701 aaagcggtta gctccttcgg tcctccgatc gttgtcagaa gtaagttggc cgcagtgtta
     2761 tcactcatgg ttatggcagc actgcataat tctcttactg tcatgccatc cgtaagatgc
     2821 ttttctgtga ctggtgagta ctcaaccaag tcattctgag aatagtgtat gcggcgaccg
     2881 agttgctctt gcccggcgtc aatacgggat aataccgcgc cacatagcag aactttaaaa
     2941 gtgctcatca ttggaaaacg ttcttcgggg cgaaaactct caaggatctt accgctgttg
     3001 agatccagtt cgatgtaacc cactcgtgca cccaactgat cttcagcatc ttttactttc
     3061 accagcgttt ctgggtgagc aaaaacagga aggcaaaatg ccgcaaaaaa gggaataagg
     3121 gcgacacgga aatgttgaat actcatactc ttcctttttc aatattattg aagcatttat
     3181 cagggttatt gtctcatgag cggatacata tttgaatgta tttagaaaaa taaacaaata
     3241 ggggttccgc gcacatttcc ccgaaaagtg ccagatacct gaaacaaaac ccatcgtacg
     3301 gccaaggaag tctccaataa ctgtgatcca ccacaagcgc cagggttttc ccagtcacga
     3361 cgttgtaaaa cgacggccag tcatgcataa tccgcacgca tctggaataa ggaagtgcca
     3421 ttccgcctga cct
//
