# Supplementary material for: Cell-free systems enable mechanistic characterization of genetically encoded RNA strand exchange circuits for programmable protein expression
Source: bioRxiv preprint, doi:10.1101/2025.09.25.678518, version 2 (2025-09-30)
Supplement: Supplementary File S2 [file 678518_file03.zip › Supplementary File S2/(G_1_v) Gv1rbs2 s4 R3 CFP PPr Thyb10.gb]

LOCUS       (G_1_v)_G{v1,rbs2}_[s4] 3491 bp ds-DNA     circular     15-SEP-2025
DEFINITION  synthetic circular DNA.
SOURCE      synthetic DNA construct
  ORGANISM  synthetic DNA construct
COMMENT     Imported using the Genbank importer. File name: pTwist+Kan+MC.gb
FEATURES             Location/Qualifiers
     misc_feature    4..20
                     /label="T7 promoter"
                     /ApEinfo_revcolor="#c6c9d1"
                     /ApEinfo_fwdcolor="#c6c9d1"
     misc_feature    21..36
                     /label="hp5"
                     /ApEinfo_revcolor="#ff9ccd"
                     /ApEinfo_fwdcolor="#ff9ccd"
     misc_feature    38..53
                     /label=2
                     /ApEinfo_revcolor="#b4abac"
                     /ApEinfo_fwdcolor="#b4abac"
     misc_feature    54..59
                     /label="rbs'"
                     /ApEinfo_revcolor="#f58a5e"
                     /ApEinfo_fwdcolor="#f58a5e"
     misc_feature    60..69
                     /label=1
                     /ApEinfo_revcolor="#b7e6d7"
                     /ApEinfo_fwdcolor="#b7e6d7"
     misc_feature    70..72
                     /label="L"
                     /ApEinfo_revcolor="#b4abac"
                     /ApEinfo_fwdcolor="#b4abac"
     misc_feature    73..136
                     /label="R3"
                     /ApEinfo_revcolor="#d6b295"
                     /ApEinfo_fwdcolor="#d6b295"
     misc_feature    141..146
                     /label="v'"
                     /ApEinfo_revcolor="#b1ff67"
                     /ApEinfo_fwdcolor="#b1ff67"
     misc_feature    147..156
                     /label="1'"
                     /ApEinfo_revcolor="#c7b0e3"
                     /ApEinfo_fwdcolor="#c7b0e3"
     misc_feature    157..162
                     /label="rbs6s"
                     /ApEinfo_revcolor="#84b0dc"
                     /ApEinfo_fwdcolor="#84b0dc"
     misc_feature    163..168
                     /label="c"
                     /ApEinfo_revcolor="#f58a5e"
                     /ApEinfo_fwdcolor="#f58a5e"
     CDS             169..189
                     /label="linker peptide"
                     /ApEinfo_revcolor="#84b0dc"
                     /ApEinfo_fwdcolor="#84b0dc"
                     /translation="MKQNKEQ"
     CDS             190..912
                     /label="sCFP3A"
                     /ApEinfo_revcolor="#84b0dc"
                     /ApEinfo_fwdcolor="#84b0dc"
                     /translation="LVSKGEELFTGVVPILVELDGDVNGHKFSVSGEGEGDATYGKLTLKFICTTGKLPVPWPTLVTTLTWGVQCFARYPDHMKQHDFFKSAMPEGYVQERTIFFKDDGNYKTRAEVKFEGDTLVNRIELKGIDFKEDGNILGHKLEYNYISDNVYITADKQKNGIKANFKIRHNIEDGGVQLADHYQQNTPIGDGPVLLPDNHYLSTQSKLSKDPNEKRDHMVLLEFVTAAGITLGMDELYK**"
     misc_feature    913..1129
                     /label="2PPrY-tRNA"
                     /ApEinfo_revcolor="#ff9ccd"
                     /ApEinfo_fwdcolor="#ff9ccd"
     misc_feature    1130..1214
                     /label="Thyb10"
                     /ApEinfo_revcolor="#c6c9d1"
                     /ApEinfo_fwdcolor="#c6c9d1"
     misc_feature    1215..1270
                     /label="riboJn"
                     /ApEinfo_revcolor="#b7e6d7"
                     /ApEinfo_fwdcolor="#b7e6d7"
     misc_feature    1271..1291
                     /label="Uni_9 R"
                     /ApEinfo_revcolor="#b7e6d7"
                     /ApEinfo_fwdcolor="#b7e6d7"
     primer_bind     complement(1327..1343)
                     /label="M13 rev"
                     /ApEinfo_revcolor="#d59687"
                     /ApEinfo_fwdcolor="#d59687"
                     /note="common sequencing primer, one of multiple similar variants"
     rep_origin      complement(1515..2103)
                     /label="ori"
                     /ApEinfo_revcolor="#d6b295"
                     /ApEinfo_fwdcolor="#d6b295"
                     /note="high-copy-number ColE1/pMB1/pBR322/pUC origin of replication"
                     /direction="LEFT"
     protein_bind    complement(2220..2244)
                     /label="attB1"
                     /ApEinfo_revcolor="#b1ff67"
                     /ApEinfo_fwdcolor="#b1ff67"
                     /note="recombination site for the Gateway(R) BP reaction"
                     /gene="mutant version of attB"
                     /bound_moiety="BP Clonase(TM)"
     CDS             complement(2344..3204)
                     /label="AmpR"
                     /ApEinfo_revcolor="#84b0dc"
                     /ApEinfo_fwdcolor="#84b0dc"
                     /note="confers resistance to ampicillin, carbenicillin, andrelated antibiotics"
                     /gene="bla"
                     /product="beta-lactamase"
                     /translation="MSIQHFRVALIPFFAAFCLPVFAHPETLVKVKDAEDQLGARVGYIELDLNSGKILESFRPEERFPMMSTFKVLLCGAVLSRIDAGQEQLGRRIHYSQNDLVEYSPVTEKHLTDGMTVRELCSAAITMSDNTAANLLLTTIGGPKELTAFLHNMGDHVTRLDRWEPELNEAIPNDERDTTMPVAMATTLRKLLTGELLTLASRQQLIDWMEADKVAGPLLRSALPAGWFIADKSGAGERGSRGIIAALGPDGKPSRIVVIYTTGSQATMDERNRQIAEIGASLIKHW*"
     primer          complement(2347..2375)
                     /label="pET_ampR_rev"
                     /note="sequence: agataggtgcctcactgattaagcattgg"
                     /ApEinfo_revcolor="#d6b295"
                     /ApEinfo_fwdcolor="#d6b295"
     promoter        complement(3205..3309)
                     /label="AmpR promoter"
                     /ApEinfo_revcolor="#f58a5e"
                     /ApEinfo_fwdcolor="#f58a5e"
                     /gene="bla"
     primer_bind     3423..3439
                     /label="M13 fwd"
                     /ApEinfo_revcolor="#75c6a9"
                     /ApEinfo_fwdcolor="#75c6a9"
                     /note="common sequencing primer, one of multiple similar variants"
     misc_feature    3470..3491
                     /label="Uni_9 F"
                     /ApEinfo_revcolor="#b4abac"
                     /ApEinfo_fwdcolor="#b4abac"
ORIGIN
        1 TTCTAATACG ACTCACTATA GGGAGATTCG TCTCCCACTA CATCCACATA CTACCTCCTT
       61 TACTTCACAT TCGGGTCGGC ATGGCATGTG CACCTCCTCG CGGTCCGACC TGGGCTACTT
      121 CGGTAGGCTA AGGCACAATC AGGATTTGTG AAGTGAAGGA GGATATAAAT GAAACAGAAC
      181 AAAGAACAGT TAGTCAGTAA AGGTGAAGAA TTATTTACCG GTGTTGTACC GATATTAGTC
      241 GAACTGGACG GTGACGTAAA CGGACATAAG TTCTCTGTAA GTGGAGAAGG TGAAGGGGAT
      301 GCCACCTACG GGAAATTGAC GCTGAAATTT ATTTGCACGA CAGGGAAACT GCCAGTCCCC
      361 TGGCCTACTC TGGTAACCAC ACTTACGTGG GGGGTTCAGT GCTTTGCACG CTATCCCGAC
      421 CATATGAAGC AGCACGATTT TTTCAAATCT GCGATGCCGG AGGGCTATGT GCAAGAACGG
      481 ACCATTTTCT TTAAGGACGA TGGTAACTAT AAAACTCGCG CCGAAGTTAA ATTTGAAGGT
      541 GACACTTTGG TCAACCGTAT AGAACTGAAG GGGATAGATT TTAAGGAAGA TGGTAATATC
      601 CTTGGTCACA AGTTGGAATA CAACTACATC AGCGATAATG TATACATCAC AGCCGACAAG
      661 CAAAAAAACG GTATCAAAGC AAACTTCAAA ATACGTCACA ACATCGAGGA CGGTGGAGTC
      721 CAGCTGGCCG ACCACTACCA GCAGAACACC CCAATAGGCG ACGGACCTGT TCTTCTGCCA
      781 GACAACCACT ACCTTTCGAC TCAATCAAAG CTTTCAAAGG ATCCTAACGA GAAACGGGAT
      841 CATATGGTGT TGCTTGAGTT CGTTACGGCA GCTGGTATAA CCTTGGGGAT GGACGAACTT
      901 TACAAATAAT AAAAAGCCCG GATAGCTCAG TCGGTAGAGC AGCGGCCGGT TGCCATGTGT
      961 ATGTGGGCCA ATCGTGGCGT GTCGGCCTGC TTCGGCAGGC ACTGGCGCCG CCCACATACT
     1021 CTGATGATCC CCAATCGTAG CGTGTCGGGG TGCGCTTGCA CCCACTGGCG CTGGGATCAT
     1081 TCATGGCAAC GGCCGCGGGT CCAGGGTTCA AGTCCCTGTT CGGGCGCCAa taatcAGATA
     1141 ACAGATACtt cgGtatctgt tatctgttTT TTTTcAACAG ATAGCCGCGt tcgCGCGGCt
     1201 atctgttTTT TTTtAGCTGT CACCGGATGT GCTTTCCGGT CTGATGAGTC CGTGAGGACG
     1261 AAACAGCCTC aggctaggtg gaggctcagt gatgataagt ctgcgatggt ggatgcatgt
     1321 gtcatggtca tagctgtttc ctgtgtgaaa ttgttatccg ctcagagggc acaatcctat
     1381 tccgcgctat ccgacaatct ccaagacatt aggtggagtt cagttcggcg tatggcatat
     1441 gtcgctggaa agaacatgtg agcaaaaggc cagcaaaagg ccaggaaccg taaaaaggcc
     1501 gcgttgctgg cgtttttcca taggctccgc ccccctgacg agcatcacaa aaatcgacgc
     1561 tcaagtcaga ggtggcgaaa cccgacagga ctataaagat accaggcgtt tccccctgga
     1621 agctccctcg tgcgctctcc tgttccgacc ctgccgctta ccggatacct gtccgccttt
     1681 ctcccttcgg gaagcgtggc gctttctcat agctcacgct gtaggtatct cagttcggtg
     1741 taggtcgttc gctccaagct gggctgtgtg cacgaacccc ccgttcagcc cgaccgctgc
     1801 gccttatccg gtaactatcg tcttgagtcc aacccggtaa gacacgactt atcgccactg
     1861 gcagcagcca ctggtaacag gattagcaga gcgaggtatg taggcggtgc tacagagttc
     1921 ttgaagtggt ggcctaacta cggctacact agaagaacag tatttggtat ctgcgctctg
     1981 ctgaagccag ttaccttcgg aaaaagagtt ggtagctctt gatccggcaa acaaaccacc
     2041 gctggtagcg gtggtttttt tgtttgcaag cagcagatta cgcgcagaaa aaaaggatct
     2101 caagaagatc ctttgatctt ttctacgggg tctgacgctc tattcaacaa agccgccgtc
     2161 ccgtcaagtc agcgtaaatg ggtagggggc ttcaaatcgt cctcgtgata ccaattcgga
     2221 gcctgctttt ttgtacaaac ttgttgataa tggcaattca aggatcttca cctagatcct
     2281 tttaaattaa aaatgaagtt ttaaatcaat ctaaagtata tatgagtaaa cttggtctga
     2341 cagttaccaa tgcttaatca gtgaggcacc tatctcagcg atctgtctat ttcgttcatc
     2401 catagttgcc tgactccccg tcgtgtagat aactacgata cgggagggct taccatctgg
     2461 ccccagtgct gcaatgatac cgcgagagcc acgctcaccg gctccagatt tatcagcaat
     2521 aaaccagcca gccggaaggg ccgagcgcag aagtggtcct gcaactttat ccgcctccat
     2581 ccagtctatt aattgttgcc gggaagctag agtaagtagt tcgccagtta atagtttgcg
     2641 caacgttgtt gccattgcta caggcatcgt ggtgtcacgc tcgtcgtttg gtatggcttc
     2701 attcagctcc ggttcccaac gatcaaggcg agttacatga tcccccatgt tgtgcaaaaa
     2761 agcggttagc tccttcggtc ctccgatcgt tgtcagaagt aagttggccg cagtgttatc
     2821 actcatggtt atggcagcac tgcataattc tcttactgtc atgccatccg taagatgctt
     2881 ttctgtgact ggtgagtact caaccaagtc attctgagaa tagtgtatgc ggcgaccgag
     2941 ttgctcttgc ccggcgtcaa tacgggataa taccgcgcca catagcagaa ctttaaaagt
     3001 gctcatcatt ggaaaacgtt cttcggggcg aaaactctca aggatcttac cgctgttgag
     3061 atccagttcg atgtaaccca ctcgtgcacc caactgatct tcagcatctt ttactttcac
     3121 cagcgtttct gggtgagcaa aaacaggaag gcaaaatgcc gcaaaaaagg gaataagggc
     3181 gacacggaaa tgttgaatac tcatactctt cctttttcaa tattattgaa gcatttatca
     3241 gggttattgt ctcatgagcg gatacatatt tgaatgtatt tagaaaaata aacaaatagg
     3301 ggttccgcgc acatttcccc gaaaagtgcc agatacctga aacaaaaccc atcgtacggc
     3361 caaggaagtc tccaataact gtgatccacc acaagcgcca gggttttccc agtcacgacg
     3421 ttgtaaaacg acggccagtc atgcataatc cgcacgcatc tggaataagg aagtgccatt
     3481 ccgcctgacc t
//
