# Supplementary material for: Cell-free systems enable mechanistic characterization of genetically encoded RNA strand exchange circuits for programmable protein expression
Source: bioRxiv preprint, doi:10.1101/2025.09.25.678518, version 2 (2025-09-30)
Supplement: Supplementary File S2 [file 678518_file03.zip › Supplementary File S2/(G_2) Gu1rbs2 s2u R3 CFP PPr Thyb10.gb]

LOCUS       (G_2)_G{u1,rbs2}_[s2u], 3489 bp ds-DNA     circular     15-SEP-2025
DEFINITION  synthetic circular DNA.
SOURCE      synthetic DNA construct
  ORGANISM  synthetic DNA construct
COMMENT     Imported using the Genbank importer. File name: pTwist+Kan+MC.gb
FEATURES             Location/Qualifiers
     misc_feature    4..20
                     /label="T7 promoter"
                     /ApEinfo_revcolor="#c6c9d1"
                     /ApEinfo_fwdcolor="#c6c9d1"
     misc_feature    21..36
                     /label="hp5"
                     /ApEinfo_revcolor="#ff9ccd"
                     /ApEinfo_fwdcolor="#ff9ccd"
     misc_feature    38..53
                     /label=2
                     /ApEinfo_revcolor="#ffef86"
                     /ApEinfo_fwdcolor="#ffef86"
     misc_feature    54..59
                     /label="rbs'"
                     /ApEinfo_revcolor="#75c6a9"
                     /ApEinfo_fwdcolor="#75c6a9"
     misc_feature    60..69
                     /label=1
                     /ApEinfo_revcolor="#9eafd2"
                     /ApEinfo_fwdcolor="#9eafd2"
     misc_feature    70..72
                     /label="L"
                     /ApEinfo_revcolor="#b4abac"
                     /ApEinfo_fwdcolor="#b4abac"
     misc_feature    73..136
                     /label="R3"
                     /ApEinfo_revcolor="#b1ff67"
                     /ApEinfo_fwdcolor="#b1ff67"
     misc_feature    137..138
                     /label="2u"
                     /ApEinfo_revcolor="#faac61"
                     /ApEinfo_fwdcolor="#faac61"
     misc_feature    139..144
                     /label="u"
                     /ApEinfo_revcolor="#85dae9"
                     /ApEinfo_fwdcolor="#85dae9"
     misc_feature    145..154
                     /label="1'"
                     /ApEinfo_revcolor="#c7b0e3"
                     /ApEinfo_fwdcolor="#c7b0e3"
     misc_feature    155..160
                     /label="rbs"
                     /ApEinfo_revcolor="#faac61"
                     /ApEinfo_fwdcolor="#faac61"
     misc_feature    161..166
                     /label="c"
                     /ApEinfo_revcolor="#b1ff67"
                     /ApEinfo_fwdcolor="#b1ff67"
     CDS             167..187
                     /label="linker peptide"
                     /ApEinfo_revcolor="#84b0dc"
                     /ApEinfo_fwdcolor="#84b0dc"
                     /translation="MKQNKEQ"
     CDS             188..910
                     /label="sCFP3A"
                     /ApEinfo_revcolor="#84b0dc"
                     /ApEinfo_fwdcolor="#84b0dc"
                     /translation="LVSKGEELFTGVVPILVELDGDVNGHKFSVSGEGEGDATYGKLTLKFICTTGKLPVPWPTLVTTLTWGVQCFARYPDHMKQHDFFKSAMPEGYVQERTIFFKDDGNYKTRAEVKFEGDTLVNRIELKGIDFKEDGNILGHKLEYNYISDNVYITADKQKNGIKANFKIRHNIEDGGVQLADHYQQNTPIGDGPVLLPDNHYLSTQSKLSKDPNEKRDHMVLLEFVTAAGITLGMDELYK**"
     misc_feature    911..1127
                     /label="2PPrY-tRNA"
                     /ApEinfo_revcolor="#ff9ccd"
                     /ApEinfo_fwdcolor="#ff9ccd"
     misc_feature    1128..1212
                     /label="Thyb10"
                     /ApEinfo_revcolor="#c6c9d1"
                     /ApEinfo_fwdcolor="#c6c9d1"
     misc_feature    1213..1268
                     /label="riboJn"
                     /ApEinfo_revcolor="#b7e6d7"
                     /ApEinfo_fwdcolor="#b7e6d7"
     misc_feature    1269..1289
                     /label="Uni_9 R"
                     /ApEinfo_revcolor="#b7e6d7"
                     /ApEinfo_fwdcolor="#b7e6d7"
     primer_bind     complement(1325..1341)
                     /label="M13 rev"
                     /ApEinfo_revcolor="#d59687"
                     /ApEinfo_fwdcolor="#d59687"
                     /note="common sequencing primer, one of multiple similar variants"
     rep_origin      complement(1513..2101)
                     /label="ori"
                     /ApEinfo_revcolor="#d6b295"
                     /ApEinfo_fwdcolor="#d6b295"
                     /note="high-copy-number ColE1/pMB1/pBR322/pUC origin of replication"
                     /direction="LEFT"
     protein_bind    complement(2218..2242)
                     /label="attB1"
                     /ApEinfo_revcolor="#b1ff67"
                     /ApEinfo_fwdcolor="#b1ff67"
                     /note="recombination site for the Gateway(R) BP reaction"
                     /gene="mutant version of attB"
                     /bound_moiety="BP Clonase(TM)"
     CDS             complement(2342..3202)
                     /label="AmpR"
                     /ApEinfo_revcolor="#84b0dc"
                     /ApEinfo_fwdcolor="#84b0dc"
                     /note="confers resistance to ampicillin, carbenicillin, andrelated antibiotics"
                     /gene="bla"
                     /product="beta-lactamase"
                     /translation="MSIQHFRVALIPFFAAFCLPVFAHPETLVKVKDAEDQLGARVGYIELDLNSGKILESFRPEERFPMMSTFKVLLCGAVLSRIDAGQEQLGRRIHYSQNDLVEYSPVTEKHLTDGMTVRELCSAAITMSDNTAANLLLTTIGGPKELTAFLHNMGDHVTRLDRWEPELNEAIPNDERDTTMPVAMATTLRKLLTGELLTLASRQQLIDWMEADKVAGPLLRSALPAGWFIADKSGAGERGSRGIIAALGPDGKPSRIVVIYTTGSQATMDERNRQIAEIGASLIKHW*"
     primer          complement(2345..2373)
                     /label="pET_ampR_rev"
                     /note="sequence: agataggtgcctcactgattaagcattgg"
                     /ApEinfo_revcolor="#d6b295"
                     /ApEinfo_fwdcolor="#d6b295"
     promoter        complement(3203..3307)
                     /label="AmpR promoter"
                     /ApEinfo_revcolor="#f58a5e"
                     /ApEinfo_fwdcolor="#f58a5e"
                     /gene="bla"
     primer_bind     3421..3437
                     /label="M13 fwd"
                     /ApEinfo_revcolor="#75c6a9"
                     /ApEinfo_fwdcolor="#75c6a9"
                     /note="common sequencing primer, one of multiple similar variants"
     misc_feature    3468..3489
                     /label="Uni_9 F"
                     /ApEinfo_revcolor="#b4abac"
                     /ApEinfo_fwdcolor="#b4abac"
ORIGIN
        1 TTCTAATACG ACTCACTATA GGGAGATTCG TCTCCCACTA CATCCACATA CTACCTCCTT
       61 TACTTCACAT TCGGGTCGGC ATGGCATGTG CACCTCCTCG CGGTCCGACC TGGGCTACTT
      121 CGGTAGGCTA AGGCACTATG ATGTTGTGAA GTGAAGGAGG ATATAAATGA AACAGAACAA
      181 AGAACAGTTA GTCAGTAAAG GTGAAGAATT ATTTACCGGT GTTGTACCGA TATTAGTCGA
      241 ACTGGACGGT GACGTAAACG GACATAAGTT CTCTGTAAGT GGAGAAGGTG AAGGGGATGC
      301 CACCTACGGG AAATTGACGC TGAAATTTAT TTGCACGACA GGGAAACTGC CAGTCCCCTG
      361 GCCTACTCTG GTAACCACAC TTACGTGGGG GGTTCAGTGC TTTGCACGCT ATCCCGACCA
      421 TATGAAGCAG CACGATTTTT TCAAATCTGC GATGCCGGAG GGCTATGTGC AAGAACGGAC
      481 CATTTTCTTT AAGGACGATG GTAACTATAA AACTCGCGCC GAAGTTAAAT TTGAAGGTGA
      541 CACTTTGGTC AACCGTATAG AACTGAAGGG GATAGATTTT AAGGAAGATG GTAATATCCT
      601 TGGTCACAAG TTGGAATACA ACTACATCAG CGATAATGTA TACATCACAG CCGACAAGCA
      661 AAAAAACGGT ATCAAAGCAA ACTTCAAAAT ACGTCACAAC ATCGAGGACG GTGGAGTCCA
      721 GCTGGCCGAC CACTACCAGC AGAACACCCC AATAGGCGAC GGACCTGTTC TTCTGCCAGA
      781 CAACCACTAC CTTTCGACTC AATCAAAGCT TTCAAAGGAT CCTAACGAGA AACGGGATCA
      841 TATGGTGTTG CTTGAGTTCG TTACGGCAGC TGGTATAACC TTGGGGATGG ACGAACTTTA
      901 CAAATAATAA AAAGCCCGGA TAGCTCAGTC GGTAGAGCAG CGGCCGGTTG CCATGTGTAT
      961 GTGGGCCAAT CGTGGCGTGT CGGCCTGCTT CGGCAGGCAC TGGCGCCGCC CACATACTCT
     1021 GATGATCCCC AATCGTAGCG TGTCGGGGTG CGCTTGCACC CACTGGCGCT GGGATCATTC
     1081 ATGGCAACGG CCGCGGGTCC AGGGTTCAAG TCCCTGTTCG GGCGCCAata atcAGATAAC
     1141 AGATACttcg Gtatctgtta tctgttTTTT TTcAACAGAT AGCCGCGttc gCGCGGCtat
     1201 ctgttTTTTT TtAGCTGTCA CCGGATGTGC TTTCCGGTCT GATGAGTCCG TGAGGACGAA
     1261 ACAGCCTCag gctaggtgga ggctcagtga tgataagtct gcgatggtgg atgcatgtgt
     1321 catggtcata gctgtttcct gtgtgaaatt gttatccgct cagagggcac aatcctattc
     1381 cgcgctatcc gacaatctcc aagacattag gtggagttca gttcggcgta tggcatatgt
     1441 cgctggaaag aacatgtgag caaaaggcca gcaaaaggcc aggaaccgta aaaaggccgc
     1501 gttgctggcg tttttccata ggctccgccc ccctgacgag catcacaaaa atcgacgctc
     1561 aagtcagagg tggcgaaacc cgacaggact ataaagatac caggcgtttc cccctggaag
     1621 ctccctcgtg cgctctcctg ttccgaccct gccgcttacc ggatacctgt ccgcctttct
     1681 cccttcggga agcgtggcgc tttctcatag ctcacgctgt aggtatctca gttcggtgta
     1741 ggtcgttcgc tccaagctgg gctgtgtgca cgaacccccc gttcagcccg accgctgcgc
     1801 cttatccggt aactatcgtc ttgagtccaa cccggtaaga cacgacttat cgccactggc
     1861 agcagccact ggtaacagga ttagcagagc gaggtatgta ggcggtgcta cagagttctt
     1921 gaagtggtgg cctaactacg gctacactag aagaacagta tttggtatct gcgctctgct
     1981 gaagccagtt accttcggaa aaagagttgg tagctcttga tccggcaaac aaaccaccgc
     2041 tggtagcggt ggtttttttg tttgcaagca gcagattacg cgcagaaaaa aaggatctca
     2101 agaagatcct ttgatctttt ctacggggtc tgacgctcta ttcaacaaag ccgccgtccc
     2161 gtcaagtcag cgtaaatggg tagggggctt caaatcgtcc tcgtgatacc aattcggagc
     2221 ctgctttttt gtacaaactt gttgataatg gcaattcaag gatcttcacc tagatccttt
     2281 taaattaaaa atgaagtttt aaatcaatct aaagtatata tgagtaaact tggtctgaca
     2341 gttaccaatg cttaatcagt gaggcaccta tctcagcgat ctgtctattt cgttcatcca
     2401 tagttgcctg actccccgtc gtgtagataa ctacgatacg ggagggctta ccatctggcc
     2461 ccagtgctgc aatgataccg cgagagccac gctcaccggc tccagattta tcagcaataa
     2521 accagccagc cggaagggcc gagcgcagaa gtggtcctgc aactttatcc gcctccatcc
     2581 agtctattaa ttgttgccgg gaagctagag taagtagttc gccagttaat agtttgcgca
     2641 acgttgttgc cattgctaca ggcatcgtgg tgtcacgctc gtcgtttggt atggcttcat
     2701 tcagctccgg ttcccaacga tcaaggcgag ttacatgatc ccccatgttg tgcaaaaaag
     2761 cggttagctc cttcggtcct ccgatcgttg tcagaagtaa gttggccgca gtgttatcac
     2821 tcatggttat ggcagcactg cataattctc ttactgtcat gccatccgta agatgctttt
     2881 ctgtgactgg tgagtactca accaagtcat tctgagaata gtgtatgcgg cgaccgagtt
     2941 gctcttgccc ggcgtcaata cgggataata ccgcgccaca tagcagaact ttaaaagtgc
     3001 tcatcattgg aaaacgttct tcggggcgaa aactctcaag gatcttaccg ctgttgagat
     3061 ccagttcgat gtaacccact cgtgcaccca actgatcttc agcatctttt actttcacca
     3121 gcgtttctgg gtgagcaaaa acaggaaggc aaaatgccgc aaaaaaggga ataagggcga
     3181 cacggaaatg ttgaatactc atactcttcc tttttcaata ttattgaagc atttatcagg
     3241 gttattgtct catgagcgga tacatatttg aatgtattta gaaaaataaa caaatagggg
     3301 ttccgcgcac atttccccga aaagtgccag atacctgaaa caaaacccat cgtacggcca
     3361 aggaagtctc caataactgt gatccaccac aagcgccagg gttttcccag tcacgacgtt
     3421 gtaaaacgac ggccagtcat gcataatccg cacgcatctg gaataaggaa gtgccattcc
     3481 gcctgacct
//
