# Supplementary material for: Cell-free systems enable mechanistic characterization of genetically encoded RNA strand exchange circuits for programmable protein expression
Source: bioRxiv preprint, doi:10.1101/2025.09.25.678518, version 2 (2025-09-30)
Supplement: Supplementary File S2 [file 678518_file03.zip › Supplementary File S2/(G_20 L) iGv4u1d s4 d20 Rg Thyb6.gb]

LOCUS       (G_20_L)_iG{v4,u1d}_[s4] 336 bp ds-DNA     linear       16-SEP-2025
DEFINITION  .
FEATURES             Location/Qualifiers
     Promoter        4..20
                     /label="T7 promoter"
                     /ApEinfo_revcolor="#75c6a9"
                     /ApEinfo_fwdcolor="#75c6a9"
     Hairpin         21..36
                     /label="5hp"
                     /ApEinfo_revcolor="#c6c9d1"
                     /ApEinfo_fwdcolor="#c6c9d1"
     Ribozyme        66..149
                     /label="Rg"
                     /ApEinfo_revcolor="#c6c9d1"
                     /ApEinfo_fwdcolor="#c6c9d1"
     Distal          151..170
                     /label="d20"
                     /ApEinfo_revcolor="#c6c9d1"
                     /ApEinfo_fwdcolor="#c6c9d1"
     Terminator      202..240
                     /label="Thyb6"
                     /ApEinfo_revcolor="#c6c9d1"
                     /ApEinfo_fwdcolor="#c6c9d1"
     Ribozyme        241..296
                     /label="riboJn"
                     /ApEinfo_revcolor="#c6c9d1"
                     /ApEinfo_fwdcolor="#c6c9d1"
     Homology domain 297..336
                     /label="Ux"
                     /ApEinfo_revcolor="#b1ff67"
                     /ApEinfo_fwdcolor="#b1ff67"
ORIGIN
        1 TTCTAATACG ACTCACTATA GGGAGATTCG TCTCCCAATC AGGATTGTTT AGTGGTTGAT
       61 GTATCGGCCG GCATGGTCCC AGCCTCCTCG CTGGCGCCGG CTGGGCAACA TTCCGAGGGG
      121 ACCGTCCCCT CGGTAATGGC GAATGGGACA AAATACTTAA TACAAAATAA TCACTTCACA
      181 ACATCAACTA CTAAACttat cAGATAACAG ATACttcgGt atctgttatc tgttTTTTTT
      241 AGCTGTCACC GGATGTGCTT TCCGGTCTGA TGAGTCCGTG AGGACGAAAC AGCCTCCCAG
      301 GATACATAGA TTACCACAAC TCCGAGCCCT TCCACC
//
