# Supplementary material for: Cell-free systems enable mechanistic characterization of genetically encoded RNA strand exchange circuits for programmable protein expression
Source: bioRxiv preprint, doi:10.1101/2025.09.25.678518, version 2 (2025-09-30)
Supplement: Supplementary File S2 [file 678518_file03.zip › Supplementary File S2/(G_21 L) Gu3v4 s4o Rh Thyb1.gb]

LOCUS       (G_21_L)_G{u3,v4}_[s4o], 309 bp ds-DNA     linear       15-SEP-2025
DEFINITION  .
FEATURES             Location/Qualifiers
     Promoter        4..20
                     /label="T7 promoter"
                     /ApEinfo_revcolor="#75c6a9"
                     /ApEinfo_fwdcolor="#75c6a9"
     Hairpin         21..36
                     /label="5hp"
                     /ApEinfo_revcolor="#c6c9d1"
                     /ApEinfo_fwdcolor="#c6c9d1"
     misc_feature    38..47
                     /label=4
                     /ApEinfo_revcolor="#c7b0e3"
                     /ApEinfo_fwdcolor="#c7b0e3"
     misc_feature    48..53
                     /label="v"
                     /ApEinfo_revcolor="#b4abac"
                     /ApEinfo_fwdcolor="#b4abac"
     misc_feature    54..63
                     /label=3
                     /ApEinfo_revcolor="#faac61"
                     /ApEinfo_fwdcolor="#faac61"
     misc_feature    64..66
                     /label="L"
                     /ApEinfo_revcolor="#c7b0e3"
                     /ApEinfo_fwdcolor="#c7b0e3"
     Ribozyme        67..133
                     /label="Rh"
                     /ApEinfo_revcolor="#c6c9d1"
                     /ApEinfo_fwdcolor="#c6c9d1"
     misc_feature    134..137
                     /label="s4o"
                     /ApEinfo_revcolor="#ffef86"
                     /ApEinfo_fwdcolor="#ffef86"
     misc_feature    138..143
                     /label="u'"
                     /ApEinfo_revcolor="#b4abac"
                     /ApEinfo_fwdcolor="#b4abac"
     misc_feature    144..153
                     /label="3'"
                     /ApEinfo_revcolor="#faac61"
                     /ApEinfo_fwdcolor="#faac61"
     misc_feature    154..159
                     /label="v'"
                     /ApEinfo_revcolor="#b1ff67"
                     /ApEinfo_fwdcolor="#b1ff67"
     Terminator      165..206
                     /label="Thyb1"
                     /ApEinfo_revcolor="#c6c9d1"
                     /ApEinfo_fwdcolor="#c6c9d1"
     Ribozyme        207..269
                     /label="plmJn"
                     /ApEinfo_revcolor="#c6c9d1"
                     /ApEinfo_fwdcolor="#c6c9d1"
     Homology domain 270..309
                     /label="U2"
                     /ApEinfo_revcolor="#b1ff67"
                     /ApEinfo_fwdcolor="#b1ff67"
ORIGIN
        1 TTCTAATACG ACTCACTATA GGGAGATTCG TCTCCCAACC ACTAAACAAT CCTCATATTC
       61 AATTTCGGGG GCCACAGCAG AAGCGTTCAC GTCGCAGCCC CTGTCAGATT CTGGTGAATC
      121 TGCGAATTCT GCTTTACTGA TGTATTGAAT GTGAGGATTa tatcAAACAG ATAGGCCCTC
      181 ttcgGAGGGC CtatctgttT TTTTTTAGTC ATAAGTCTGG GCTAAGCCCA CTGATGAGTC
      241 GCTGAAATGC GACGAAACTT ATGACCCTCG CTGGGAGTTC GTAGACGGAA ACAAACGCAG
      301 AATCCAAGC
//
