# Supplementary material for: Cell-free systems enable mechanistic characterization of genetically encoded RNA strand exchange circuits for programmable protein expression
Source: bioRxiv preprint, doi:10.1101/2025.09.25.678518, version 2 (2025-09-30)
Supplement: Supplementary File S2 [file 678518_file03.zip › Supplementary File S2/(G_22 L) Gu3v4 s4o 3hp14 Rh Thyb1.gb]

LOCUS       (G_22_L)_G{u3,v4}_[s4o], 338 bp ds-DNA     linear       15-SEP-2025
DEFINITION  .
FEATURES             Location/Qualifiers
     Promoter        4..20
                     /label="T7 promoter"
                     /ApEinfo_revcolor="#75c6a9"
                     /ApEinfo_fwdcolor="#75c6a9"
     Hairpin         21..36
                     /label="5hp"
                     /ApEinfo_revcolor="#c6c9d1"
                     /ApEinfo_fwdcolor="#c6c9d1"
     misc_feature    38..47
                     /label=4
                     /ApEinfo_revcolor="#c7b0e3"
                     /ApEinfo_fwdcolor="#c7b0e3"
     misc_feature    48..53
                     /label="v"
                     /ApEinfo_revcolor="#b4abac"
                     /ApEinfo_fwdcolor="#b4abac"
     misc_feature    54..63
                     /label=3
                     /ApEinfo_revcolor="#faac61"
                     /ApEinfo_fwdcolor="#faac61"
     Hairpin         64..95
                     /label="pHP14"
                     /ApEinfo_revcolor="#c6c9d1"
                     /ApEinfo_fwdcolor="#c6c9d1"
     Ribozyme        96..162
                     /label="Rh"
                     /ApEinfo_revcolor="#c6c9d1"
                     /ApEinfo_fwdcolor="#c6c9d1"
     misc_feature    163..166
                     /label="s4o"
                     /ApEinfo_revcolor="#c6c9d1"
                     /ApEinfo_fwdcolor="#c6c9d1"
     misc_feature    167..172
                     /label="u'"
                     /ApEinfo_revcolor="#b4abac"
                     /ApEinfo_fwdcolor="#b4abac"
     misc_feature    173..182
                     /label=3
                     /ApEinfo_revcolor="#faac61"
                     /ApEinfo_fwdcolor="#faac61"
     misc_feature    183..188
                     /label="v'"
                     /ApEinfo_revcolor="#b4abac"
                     /ApEinfo_fwdcolor="#b4abac"
     Terminator      194..235
                     /label="Thyb1"
                     /ApEinfo_revcolor="#c6c9d1"
                     /ApEinfo_fwdcolor="#c6c9d1"
     Ribozyme        236..298
                     /label="plmJn"
                     /ApEinfo_revcolor="#c6c9d1"
                     /ApEinfo_fwdcolor="#c6c9d1"
     Homology domain 299..338
                     /label="U2"
                     /ApEinfo_revcolor="#b1ff67"
                     /ApEinfo_fwdcolor="#b1ff67"
ORIGIN
        1 TTCTAATACG ACTCACTATA GGGAGATTCG TCTCCCAACC ACTAAACAAT CCTCATATTC
       61 AATTCGTCGA CTCTCGAGTG AGATTGTTGA CGTACGGGGG CCACAGCAGA AGCGTTCACG
      121 TCGCAGCCCC TGTCAGATTC TGGTGAATCT GCGAATTCTG CTTTACTGAT GTATTGAATG
      181 TGAGGATTat atcAAACAGA TAGGCCCTCt tcgGAGGGCC tatctgttTT TTTTTAGTCA
      241 TAAGTCTGGG CTAAGCCCAC TGATGAGTCG CTGAAATGCG ACGAAACTTA TGACCCTCGC
      301 TGGGAGTTCG TAGACGGAAA CAAACGCAGA ATCCAAGC
//
