# Supplementary material for: Cell-free systems enable mechanistic characterization of genetically encoded RNA strand exchange circuits for programmable protein expression
Source: bioRxiv preprint, doi:10.1101/2025.09.25.678518, version 2 (2025-09-30)
Supplement: Supplementary File S2 [file 678518_file03.zip › Supplementary File S2/(G_23 L) Gu4v5 s4o Rh Thyb1.gb]

LOCUS       (G_23_L)_G{u4,v5}_[s4o], 309 bp ds-DNA     linear       15-SEP-2025
DEFINITION  .
FEATURES             Location/Qualifiers
     Promoter        4..20
                     /label="T7 promoter"
                     /ApEinfo_revcolor="#75c6a9"
                     /ApEinfo_fwdcolor="#75c6a9"
     Hairpin         21..36
                     /label="5hp"
                     /ApEinfo_revcolor="#c6c9d1"
                     /ApEinfo_fwdcolor="#c6c9d1"
     Ribozyme        67..133
                     /label="Rh"
                     /ApEinfo_revcolor="#c6c9d1"
                     /ApEinfo_fwdcolor="#c6c9d1"
     Terminator      165..206
                     /label="Thyb1"
                     /ApEinfo_revcolor="#c6c9d1"
                     /ApEinfo_fwdcolor="#c6c9d1"
     Ribozyme        207..269
                     /label="plmJn"
                     /ApEinfo_revcolor="#c6c9d1"
                     /ApEinfo_fwdcolor="#c6c9d1"
     Homology domain 270..309
                     /label="U2"
                     /ApEinfo_revcolor="#b1ff67"
                     /ApEinfo_fwdcolor="#b1ff67"
ORIGIN
        1 TTCTAATACG ACTCACTATA GGGAGATTCG TCTCCCAACC ATACTACAAT CCTACTACTA
       61 AACTTCGGGG GCCACAGCAG AAGCGTTCAC GTCGCAGCCC CTGTCAGATT CTGGTGAATC
      121 TGCGAATTCT GCTTTACTGA TGTGTTTAGT GGTAGGATTa tatcAAACAG ATAGGCCCTC
      181 ttcgGAGGGC CtatctgttT TTTTTTAGTC ATAAGTCTGG GCTAAGCCCA CTGATGAGTC
      241 GCTGAAATGC GACGAAACTT ATGACCCTCG CTGGGAGTTC GTAGACGGAA ACAAACGCAG
      301 AATCCAAGC
//
