# Supplementary material for: Cell-free systems enable mechanistic characterization of genetically encoded RNA strand exchange circuits for programmable protein expression
Source: bioRxiv preprint, doi:10.1101/2025.09.25.678518, version 2 (2025-09-30)
Supplement: Supplementary File S2 [file 678518_file03.zip › Supplementary File S2/(G_24 L) Gu4v5 s4o 3hp14 Rh Thyb1.gb]

LOCUS       (G_24_L)_G{u4,v5}_[s4o], 338 bp ds-DNA     linear       15-SEP-2025
DEFINITION  .
FEATURES             Location/Qualifiers
ORIGIN
        1 TTCTAATACG ACTCACTATA GGGAGATTCG TCTCCCAACC ATACTACAAT CCTACTACTA
       61 AACTCGTCGA CTCTCGAGTG AGATTGTTGA CGTACGGGGG CCACAGCAGA AGCGTTCACG
      121 TCGCAGCCCC TGTCAGATTC TGGTGAATCT GCGAATTCTG CTTTACTGAT GTGTTTAGTG
      181 GTAGGATTat atcAAACAGA TAGGCCCTCt tcgGAGGGCC tatctgttTT TTTTTAGTCA
      241 TAAGTCTGGG CTAAGCCCAC TGATGAGTCG CTGAAATGCG ACGAAACTTA TGACCCTCGC
      301 TGGGAGTTCG TAGACGGAAA CAAACGCAGA ATCCAAGC
//
