# Supplementary material for: Cell-free systems enable mechanistic characterization of genetically encoded RNA strand exchange circuits for programmable protein expression
Source: bioRxiv preprint, doi:10.1101/2025.09.25.678518, version 2 (2025-09-30)
Supplement: Supplementary File S2 [file 678518_file03.zip › Supplementary File S2/(G_25 L) iGu3v4 s4o Rh Thyb1.gb]

LOCUS       (G_25_L)_iG{u3,v4}_[s4o] 309 bp ds-DNA     linear       15-SEP-2025
DEFINITION  .
FEATURES             Location/Qualifiers
     Promoter        4..20
                     /label="T7 promoter"
                     /ApEinfo_revcolor="#75c6a9"
                     /ApEinfo_fwdcolor="#75c6a9"
     Hairpin         21..36
                     /label="5hp"
                     /ApEinfo_revcolor="#c6c9d1"
                     /ApEinfo_fwdcolor="#c6c9d1"
     Ribozyme        66..132
                     /label="Rh"
                     /ApEinfo_revcolor="#c6c9d1"
                     /ApEinfo_fwdcolor="#c6c9d1"
     Terminator      165..206
                     /label="Thyb1"
                     /ApEinfo_revcolor="#c6c9d1"
                     /ApEinfo_fwdcolor="#c6c9d1"
     Ribozyme        207..269
                     /label="plmJn"
                     /ApEinfo_revcolor="#c6c9d1"
                     /ApEinfo_fwdcolor="#c6c9d1"
     Homology domain 270..309
                     /label="U2"
                     /ApEinfo_revcolor="#b1ff67"
                     /ApEinfo_fwdcolor="#b1ff67"
ORIGIN
        1 TTCTAATACG ACTCACTATA GGGAGATTCG TCTCCCTTAC TGATGTATTG AATGTGAGGA
       61 TTATCGGGGG CCACAGCAGA AGCGTTCACG TCGCAGCCCC TGTCAGATTC TGGTGAATCT
      121 GCGAATTCTG CTAACCACTA AACAATCCTC ATATTCAATt taacAAACAG ATAGGCCCTC
      181 ttcgGAGGGC CtatctgttT TTTTTTAGTC ATAAGTCTGG GCTAAGCCCA CTGATGAGTC
      241 GCTGAAATGC GACGAAACTT ATGACCCTCG CTGGGAGTTC GTAGACGGAA ACAAACGCAG
      301 AATCCAAGC
//
