# Supplementary material for: Cell-free systems enable mechanistic characterization of genetically encoded RNA strand exchange circuits for programmable protein expression
Source: bioRxiv preprint, doi:10.1101/2025.09.25.678518, version 2 (2025-09-30)
Supplement: Supplementary File S2 [file 678518_file03.zip › Supplementary File S2/(G_26 L) Gv6u3 s4 R3 Thyb3.gb]

LOCUS       (G_26_L)_G{v6,u3}_[s4],_ 300 bp ds-DNA     linear       15-SEP-2025
DEFINITION  .
FEATURES             Location/Qualifiers
     Promoter        4..20
                     /label="T7 promoter"
                     /ApEinfo_revcolor="#75c6a9"
                     /ApEinfo_fwdcolor="#75c6a9"
     Hairpin         21..36
                     /label="5hp"
                     /ApEinfo_revcolor="#c6c9d1"
                     /ApEinfo_fwdcolor="#c6c9d1"
     misc_feature    38..47
                     /label=3
                     /ApEinfo_revcolor="#faac61"
                     /ApEinfo_fwdcolor="#faac61"
     misc_feature    48..53
                     /label="u"
                     /ApEinfo_revcolor="#b4abac"
                     /ApEinfo_fwdcolor="#b4abac"
     misc_feature    54..63
                     /label=6
                     /ApEinfo_revcolor="#75c6a9"
                     /ApEinfo_fwdcolor="#75c6a9"
     misc_feature    64..66
                     /label="L"
                     /ApEinfo_revcolor="#b4abac"
                     /ApEinfo_fwdcolor="#b4abac"
     Ribozyme        67..130
                     /label="R3"
                     /ApEinfo_revcolor="#c6c9d1"
                     /ApEinfo_fwdcolor="#c6c9d1"
     misc_feature    131..134
                     /label="s4"
                     /ApEinfo_revcolor="#b1ff67"
                     /ApEinfo_fwdcolor="#b1ff67"
     misc_feature    135..140
                     /label="v'"
                     /ApEinfo_revcolor="#b4abac"
                     /ApEinfo_fwdcolor="#b4abac"
     misc_feature    141..150
                     /label="6'"
                     /ApEinfo_revcolor="#75c6a9"
                     /ApEinfo_fwdcolor="#75c6a9"
     misc_feature    151..156
                     /label="u'"
                     /ApEinfo_revcolor="#b4abac"
                     /ApEinfo_fwdcolor="#b4abac"
     Terminator      162..199
                     /label="Thyb3"
                     /ApEinfo_revcolor="#c6c9d1"
                     /ApEinfo_fwdcolor="#c6c9d1"
     Terminator      165..199
                     /label="Thyb5"
                     /ApEinfo_revcolor="#c6c9d1"
                     /ApEinfo_fwdcolor="#c6c9d1"
     Ribozyme        200..259
                     /label="sarJn"
                     /ApEinfo_revcolor="#c6c9d1"
                     /ApEinfo_fwdcolor="#c6c9d1"
     Homology domain 260..299
                     /label="U3"
                     /ApEinfo_revcolor="#b1ff67"
                     /ApEinfo_fwdcolor="#b1ff67"
ORIGIN
        1 TTCTAATACG ACTCACTATA GGGAGATTCG TCTCCCACAC ATTCAATACA TCATTATCTT
       61 ACTTACGGGT CGGCATGGCA TGTGCACCTC CTCGCGGTCC GACCTGGGCT ACTTCGGTAG
      121 GCTAAGGCAC AATCAGGATT AGTAAGGTAA TGATGTttat cAACAGATAG GCCGCttcgG
      181 CGGCCtatct gttTTTTTTA GACTGTCGCC GGATGTGTAT CCGACCTGAC GATGGCCCAA
      241 AAGGGCCGAA ACAGTCCTCG CACTGAAGGT CCTCAATCGC ACTGGAAACA TCAAGGTCGa
//
