# Supplementary material for: Cell-free systems enable mechanistic characterization of genetically encoded RNA strand exchange circuits for programmable protein expression
Source: bioRxiv preprint, doi:10.1101/2025.09.25.678518, version 2 (2025-09-30)
Supplement: Supplementary File S2 [file 678518_file03.zip › Supplementary File S2/(G_27 L) Gv6u3 s4 3hpR1 R3 Thyb3.gb]

LOCUS       (G_27_L)_G{v6,u3}_[s4],_ 331 bp ds-DNA     linear       15-SEP-2025
DEFINITION  .
FEATURES             Location/Qualifiers
     Promoter        4..20
                     /label="T7 promoter"
                     /ApEinfo_revcolor="#75c6a9"
                     /ApEinfo_fwdcolor="#75c6a9"
     Hairpin         21..36
                     /label="5hp"
                     /ApEinfo_revcolor="#c6c9d1"
                     /ApEinfo_fwdcolor="#c6c9d1"
     misc_feature    38..47
                     /label=3
                     /ApEinfo_revcolor="#faac61"
                     /ApEinfo_fwdcolor="#faac61"
     misc_feature    48..53
                     /label="u"
                     /ApEinfo_revcolor="#b4abac"
                     /ApEinfo_fwdcolor="#b4abac"
     misc_feature    54..64
                     /label=6
                     /ApEinfo_revcolor="#75c6a9"
                     /ApEinfo_fwdcolor="#75c6a9"
     Hairpin         65..98
                     /label="pHPR1"
                     /ApEinfo_revcolor="#c6c9d1"
                     /ApEinfo_fwdcolor="#c6c9d1"
     Ribozyme        99..162
                     /label="R3"
                     /ApEinfo_revcolor="#c6c9d1"
                     /ApEinfo_fwdcolor="#c6c9d1"
     misc_feature    163..166
                     /label="s4"
                     /ApEinfo_revcolor="#ffef86"
                     /ApEinfo_fwdcolor="#ffef86"
     misc_feature    167..172
                     /label="v'"
                     /ApEinfo_revcolor="#b4abac"
                     /ApEinfo_fwdcolor="#b4abac"
     misc_feature    173..182
                     /label="6'"
                     /ApEinfo_revcolor="#75c6a9"
                     /ApEinfo_fwdcolor="#75c6a9"
     misc_feature    183..188
                     /label="u'"
                     /ApEinfo_revcolor="#b4abac"
                     /ApEinfo_fwdcolor="#b4abac"
     Terminator      194..231
                     /label="Thyb3"
                     /ApEinfo_revcolor="#c6c9d1"
                     /ApEinfo_fwdcolor="#c6c9d1"
     Terminator      197..231
                     /label="Thyb5"
                     /ApEinfo_revcolor="#c6c9d1"
                     /ApEinfo_fwdcolor="#c6c9d1"
     Ribozyme        232..291
                     /label="sarJn"
                     /ApEinfo_revcolor="#c6c9d1"
                     /ApEinfo_fwdcolor="#c6c9d1"
     Homology domain 292..331
                     /label="U3"
                     /ApEinfo_revcolor="#b1ff67"
                     /ApEinfo_fwdcolor="#b1ff67"
ORIGIN
        1 TTCTAATACG ACTCACTATA GGGAGATTCG TCTCCCACAC ATTCAATACA TCATTATCTT
       61 ACTTTCCGTG TTATCTCGTT GGAGATATTC ATGGATACGG GTCGGCATGG CATGTGCACC
      121 TCCTCGCGGT CCGACCTGGG CTACTTCGGT AGGCTAAGGC ACAATCAGGA TTAGTAAGGT
      181 AATGATGTtt atcAACAGAT AGGCCGCttc gGCGGCCtat ctgttTTTTT TAGACTGTCG
      241 CCGGATGTGT ATCCGACCTG ACGATGGCCC AAAAGGGCCG AAACAGTCCT CGCACTGAAG
      301 GTCCTCAATC GCACTGGAAA CATCAAGGTC G
//
