# Supplementary material for: Cell-free systems enable mechanistic characterization of genetically encoded RNA strand exchange circuits for programmable protein expression
Source: bioRxiv preprint, doi:10.1101/2025.09.25.678518, version 2 (2025-09-30)
Supplement: Supplementary File S2 [file 678518_file03.zip › Supplementary File S2/(G_28 L) iGv6u3 s4 R3 Thyb3.gb]

LOCUS       (G_28_L)_iG{v6,u3}_[s4], 300 bp ds-DNA     linear       15-SEP-2025
DEFINITION  .
FEATURES             Location/Qualifiers
     Promoter        4..20
                     /label="T7 promoter"
                     /ApEinfo_revcolor="#75c6a9"
                     /ApEinfo_fwdcolor="#75c6a9"
     Hairpin         21..36
                     /label="5hp"
                     /ApEinfo_revcolor="#c6c9d1"
                     /ApEinfo_fwdcolor="#c6c9d1"
     Ribozyme        66..129
                     /label="R3"
                     /ApEinfo_revcolor="#c6c9d1"
                     /ApEinfo_fwdcolor="#c6c9d1"
     Terminator      162..199
                     /label="Thyb3"
                     /ApEinfo_revcolor="#c6c9d1"
                     /ApEinfo_fwdcolor="#c6c9d1"
     Terminator      165..199
                     /label="Thyb5"
                     /ApEinfo_revcolor="#c6c9d1"
                     /ApEinfo_fwdcolor="#c6c9d1"
     Ribozyme        200..259
                     /label="sarJn"
                     /ApEinfo_revcolor="#c6c9d1"
                     /ApEinfo_fwdcolor="#c6c9d1"
     Homology domain 260..299
                     /label="U3"
                     /ApEinfo_revcolor="#b1ff67"
                     /ApEinfo_fwdcolor="#b1ff67"
ORIGIN
        1 TTCTAATACG ACTCACTATA GGGAGATTCG TCTCCCAATC AGGATTAGTA AGGTAATGAT
       61 GTTACGGGTC GGCATGGCAT GTGCACCTCC TCGCGGTCCG ACCTGGGCTA CTTCGGTAGG
      121 CTAAGGCACA CACATTCAAT ACATCATTAT CTTACTttaa cAACAGATAG GCCGCttcgG
      181 CGGCCtatct gttTTTTTTA GACTGTCGCC GGATGTGTAT CCGACCTGAC GATGGCCCAA
      241 AAGGGCCGAA ACAGTCCTCG CACTGAAGGT CCTCAATCGC ACTGGAAACA TCAAGGTCGa
//
