# Supplementary material for: Cell-free systems enable mechanistic characterization of genetically encoded RNA strand exchange circuits for programmable protein expression
Source: bioRxiv preprint, doi:10.1101/2025.09.25.678518, version 2 (2025-09-30)
Supplement: Supplementary File S2 [file 678518_file03.zip › Supplementary File S2/(G_29 L) iGv5u1d s4 d20 Rg Thyb6.gb]

LOCUS       (G_29_L)_iG{v5,u1d}_[s4] 336 bp ds-DNA     linear       16-SEP-2025
DEFINITION  .
FEATURES             Location/Qualifiers
     Promoter        4..20
                     /label="T7 promoter"
                     /ApEinfo_revcolor="#75c6a9"
                     /ApEinfo_fwdcolor="#75c6a9"
     Hairpin         21..36
                     /label="5hp"
                     /ApEinfo_revcolor="#c6c9d1"
                     /ApEinfo_fwdcolor="#c6c9d1"
     Ribozyme        66..149
                     /label="Rg"
                     /ApEinfo_revcolor="#c6c9d1"
                     /ApEinfo_fwdcolor="#c6c9d1"
     Distal          151..170
                     /label="d20"
                     /ApEinfo_revcolor="#c6c9d1"
                     /ApEinfo_fwdcolor="#c6c9d1"
     Terminator      202..240
                     /label="Thyb6"
                     /ApEinfo_revcolor="#c6c9d1"
                     /ApEinfo_fwdcolor="#c6c9d1"
     Ribozyme        241..296
                     /label="riboJn"
                     /ApEinfo_revcolor="#c6c9d1"
                     /ApEinfo_fwdcolor="#c6c9d1"
     Homology domain 297..336
                     /label="Ux"
                     /ApEinfo_revcolor="#b1ff67"
                     /ApEinfo_fwdcolor="#b1ff67"
ORIGIN
        1 TTCTAATACG ACTCACTATA GGGAGATTCG TCTCCCAATC AGGATTGTAG TATGGTTGAT
       61 GTATCGGCCG GCATGGTCCC AGCCTCCTCG CTGGCGCCGG CTGGGCAACA TTCCGAGGGG
      121 ACCGTCCCCT CGGTAATGGC GAATGGGACA AAATACTTAA TACAAAATAA TCACTTCACA
      181 ACATCAACTA TACTACttat cAGATAACAG ATACttcgGt atctgttatc tgttTTTTTT
      241 AGCTGTCACC GGATGTGCTT TCCGGTCTGA TGAGTCCGTG AGGACGAAAC AGCCTCCCAG
      301 GATACATAGA TTACCACAAC TCCGAGCCCT TCCACC
//
