# Supplementary material for: Cell-free systems enable mechanistic characterization of genetically encoded RNA strand exchange circuits for programmable protein expression
Source: bioRxiv preprint, doi:10.1101/2025.09.25.678518, version 2 (2025-09-30)
Supplement: Supplementary File S2 [file 678518_file03.zip › Supplementary File S2/(G_3) Gu1rbs2 R3 CFP PPr Thyb10.gb]

LOCUS       (G_3)_G{u1,rbs2}_[],_[] 3487 bp ds-DNA     circular     15-SEP-2025
DEFINITION  synthetic circular DNA.
SOURCE      synthetic DNA construct
  ORGANISM  synthetic DNA construct
COMMENT     Imported using the Genbank importer. File name: pTwist+Kan+MC.gb
FEATURES             Location/Qualifiers
     misc_feature    4..20
                     /label="T7 promoter"
                     /ApEinfo_revcolor="#c6c9d1"
                     /ApEinfo_fwdcolor="#c6c9d1"
     misc_feature    21..36
                     /label="hp5"
                     /ApEinfo_revcolor="#ff9ccd"
                     /ApEinfo_fwdcolor="#ff9ccd"
     misc_feature    38..53
                     /label=2
                     /ApEinfo_revcolor="#84b0dc"
                     /ApEinfo_fwdcolor="#84b0dc"
     misc_feature    54..59
                     /label="rbs'"
                     /ApEinfo_revcolor="#75c6a9"
                     /ApEinfo_fwdcolor="#75c6a9"
     misc_feature    60..69
                     /label=1
                     /ApEinfo_revcolor="#b4abac"
                     /ApEinfo_fwdcolor="#b4abac"
     misc_feature    70..72
                     /label="L"
                     /ApEinfo_revcolor="#b1ff67"
                     /ApEinfo_fwdcolor="#b1ff67"
     misc_feature    73..136
                     /label="R3"
                     /ApEinfo_revcolor="#85dae9"
                     /ApEinfo_fwdcolor="#85dae9"
     misc_feature    137..142
                     /label="u"
                     /ApEinfo_revcolor="#b1ff67"
                     /ApEinfo_fwdcolor="#b1ff67"
     misc_feature    143..152
                     /label="1'"
                     /ApEinfo_revcolor="#b7e6d7"
                     /ApEinfo_fwdcolor="#b7e6d7"
     misc_feature    153..158
                     /label="rbs"
                     /ApEinfo_revcolor="#f8d3a9"
                     /ApEinfo_fwdcolor="#f8d3a9"
     misc_feature    159..164
                     /label="c"
                     /ApEinfo_revcolor="#d59687"
                     /ApEinfo_fwdcolor="#d59687"
     CDS             165..185
                     /label="linker peptide"
                     /ApEinfo_revcolor="#84b0dc"
                     /ApEinfo_fwdcolor="#84b0dc"
                     /translation="MKQNKEQ"
     CDS             186..908
                     /label="sCFP3A"
                     /ApEinfo_revcolor="#84b0dc"
                     /ApEinfo_fwdcolor="#84b0dc"
                     /translation="LVSKGEELFTGVVPILVELDGDVNGHKFSVSGEGEGDATYGKLTLKFICTTGKLPVPWPTLVTTLTWGVQCFARYPDHMKQHDFFKSAMPEGYVQERTIFFKDDGNYKTRAEVKFEGDTLVNRIELKGIDFKEDGNILGHKLEYNYISDNVYITADKQKNGIKANFKIRHNIEDGGVQLADHYQQNTPIGDGPVLLPDNHYLSTQSKLSKDPNEKRDHMVLLEFVTAAGITLGMDELYK**"
     misc_feature    909..1125
                     /label="2PPrY-tRNA"
                     /ApEinfo_revcolor="#ff9ccd"
                     /ApEinfo_fwdcolor="#ff9ccd"
     misc_feature    1126..1210
                     /label="Thyb10"
                     /ApEinfo_revcolor="#c6c9d1"
                     /ApEinfo_fwdcolor="#c6c9d1"
     misc_feature    1211..1266
                     /label="riboJn"
                     /ApEinfo_revcolor="#b7e6d7"
                     /ApEinfo_fwdcolor="#b7e6d7"
     misc_feature    1267..1287
                     /label="Uni_9 R"
                     /ApEinfo_revcolor="#b7e6d7"
                     /ApEinfo_fwdcolor="#b7e6d7"
     primer_bind     complement(1323..1339)
                     /label="M13 rev"
                     /ApEinfo_revcolor="#d59687"
                     /ApEinfo_fwdcolor="#d59687"
                     /note="common sequencing primer, one of multiple similar variants"
     rep_origin      complement(1511..2099)
                     /label="ori"
                     /ApEinfo_revcolor="#d6b295"
                     /ApEinfo_fwdcolor="#d6b295"
                     /note="high-copy-number ColE1/pMB1/pBR322/pUC origin of replication"
                     /direction="LEFT"
     protein_bind    complement(2216..2240)
                     /label="attB1"
                     /ApEinfo_revcolor="#b1ff67"
                     /ApEinfo_fwdcolor="#b1ff67"
                     /note="recombination site for the Gateway(R) BP reaction"
                     /gene="mutant version of attB"
                     /bound_moiety="BP Clonase(TM)"
     CDS             complement(2340..3200)
                     /label="AmpR"
                     /ApEinfo_revcolor="#84b0dc"
                     /ApEinfo_fwdcolor="#84b0dc"
                     /note="confers resistance to ampicillin, carbenicillin, andrelated antibiotics"
                     /gene="bla"
                     /product="beta-lactamase"
                     /translation="MSIQHFRVALIPFFAAFCLPVFAHPETLVKVKDAEDQLGARVGYIELDLNSGKILESFRPEERFPMMSTFKVLLCGAVLSRIDAGQEQLGRRIHYSQNDLVEYSPVTEKHLTDGMTVRELCSAAITMSDNTAANLLLTTIGGPKELTAFLHNMGDHVTRLDRWEPELNEAIPNDERDTTMPVAMATTLRKLLTGELLTLASRQQLIDWMEADKVAGPLLRSALPAGWFIADKSGAGERGSRGIIAALGPDGKPSRIVVIYTTGSQATMDERNRQIAEIGASLIKHW*"
     primer          complement(2343..2371)
                     /label="pET_ampR_rev"
                     /note="sequence: agataggtgcctcactgattaagcattgg"
                     /ApEinfo_revcolor="#d6b295"
                     /ApEinfo_fwdcolor="#d6b295"
     promoter        complement(3201..3305)
                     /label="AmpR promoter"
                     /ApEinfo_revcolor="#f58a5e"
                     /ApEinfo_fwdcolor="#f58a5e"
                     /gene="bla"
     primer_bind     3419..3435
                     /label="M13 fwd"
                     /ApEinfo_revcolor="#75c6a9"
                     /ApEinfo_fwdcolor="#75c6a9"
                     /note="common sequencing primer, one of multiple similar variants"
     misc_feature    3466..3487
                     /label="Uni_9 F"
                     /ApEinfo_revcolor="#b4abac"
                     /ApEinfo_fwdcolor="#b4abac"
ORIGIN
        1 TTCTAATACG ACTCACTATA GGGAGATTCG TCTCCCACTA CATCCACATA CTACCTCCTT
       61 TACTTCACAT TCGGGTCGGC ATGGCATGTG CACCTCCTCG CGGTCCGACC TGGGCTACTT
      121 CGGTAGGCTA AGGCACTGAT GTTGTGAAGT GAAGGAGGAT ATAAATGAAA CAGAACAAAG
      181 AACAGTTAGT CAGTAAAGGT GAAGAATTAT TTACCGGTGT TGTACCGATA TTAGTCGAAC
      241 TGGACGGTGA CGTAAACGGA CATAAGTTCT CTGTAAGTGG AGAAGGTGAA GGGGATGCCA
      301 CCTACGGGAA ATTGACGCTG AAATTTATTT GCACGACAGG GAAACTGCCA GTCCCCTGGC
      361 CTACTCTGGT AACCACACTT ACGTGGGGGG TTCAGTGCTT TGCACGCTAT CCCGACCATA
      421 TGAAGCAGCA CGATTTTTTC AAATCTGCGA TGCCGGAGGG CTATGTGCAA GAACGGACCA
      481 TTTTCTTTAA GGACGATGGT AACTATAAAA CTCGCGCCGA AGTTAAATTT GAAGGTGACA
      541 CTTTGGTCAA CCGTATAGAA CTGAAGGGGA TAGATTTTAA GGAAGATGGT AATATCCTTG
      601 GTCACAAGTT GGAATACAAC TACATCAGCG ATAATGTATA CATCACAGCC GACAAGCAAA
      661 AAAACGGTAT CAAAGCAAAC TTCAAAATAC GTCACAACAT CGAGGACGGT GGAGTCCAGC
      721 TGGCCGACCA CTACCAGCAG AACACCCCAA TAGGCGACGG ACCTGTTCTT CTGCCAGACA
      781 ACCACTACCT TTCGACTCAA TCAAAGCTTT CAAAGGATCC TAACGAGAAA CGGGATCATA
      841 TGGTGTTGCT TGAGTTCGTT ACGGCAGCTG GTATAACCTT GGGGATGGAC GAACTTTACA
      901 AATAATAAAA AGCCCGGATA GCTCAGTCGG TAGAGCAGCG GCCGGTTGCC ATGTGTATGT
      961 GGGCCAATCG TGGCGTGTCG GCCTGCTTCG GCAGGCACTG GCGCCGCCCA CATACTCTGA
     1021 TGATCCCCAA TCGTAGCGTG TCGGGGTGCG CTTGCACCCA CTGGCGCTGG GATCATTCAT
     1081 GGCAACGGCC GCGGGTCCAG GGTTCAAGTC CCTGTTCGGG CGCCAataat cAGATAACAG
     1141 ATACttcgGt atctgttatc tgttTTTTTT cAACAGATAG CCGCGttcgC GCGGCtatct
     1201 gttTTTTTTt AGCTGTCACC GGATGTGCTT TCCGGTCTGA TGAGTCCGTG AGGACGAAAC
     1261 AGCCTCaggc taggtggagg ctcagtgatg ataagtctgc gatggtggat gcatgtgtca
     1321 tggtcatagc tgtttcctgt gtgaaattgt tatccgctca gagggcacaa tcctattccg
     1381 cgctatccga caatctccaa gacattaggt ggagttcagt tcggcgtatg gcatatgtcg
     1441 ctggaaagaa catgtgagca aaaggccagc aaaaggccag gaaccgtaaa aaggccgcgt
     1501 tgctggcgtt tttccatagg ctccgccccc ctgacgagca tcacaaaaat cgacgctcaa
     1561 gtcagaggtg gcgaaacccg acaggactat aaagatacca ggcgtttccc cctggaagct
     1621 ccctcgtgcg ctctcctgtt ccgaccctgc cgcttaccgg atacctgtcc gcctttctcc
     1681 cttcgggaag cgtggcgctt tctcatagct cacgctgtag gtatctcagt tcggtgtagg
     1741 tcgttcgctc caagctgggc tgtgtgcacg aaccccccgt tcagcccgac cgctgcgcct
     1801 tatccggtaa ctatcgtctt gagtccaacc cggtaagaca cgacttatcg ccactggcag
     1861 cagccactgg taacaggatt agcagagcga ggtatgtagg cggtgctaca gagttcttga
     1921 agtggtggcc taactacggc tacactagaa gaacagtatt tggtatctgc gctctgctga
     1981 agccagttac cttcggaaaa agagttggta gctcttgatc cggcaaacaa accaccgctg
     2041 gtagcggtgg tttttttgtt tgcaagcagc agattacgcg cagaaaaaaa ggatctcaag
     2101 aagatccttt gatcttttct acggggtctg acgctctatt caacaaagcc gccgtcccgt
     2161 caagtcagcg taaatgggta gggggcttca aatcgtcctc gtgataccaa ttcggagcct
     2221 gcttttttgt acaaacttgt tgataatggc aattcaagga tcttcaccta gatcctttta
     2281 aattaaaaat gaagttttaa atcaatctaa agtatatatg agtaaacttg gtctgacagt
     2341 taccaatgct taatcagtga ggcacctatc tcagcgatct gtctatttcg ttcatccata
     2401 gttgcctgac tccccgtcgt gtagataact acgatacggg agggcttacc atctggcccc
     2461 agtgctgcaa tgataccgcg agagccacgc tcaccggctc cagatttatc agcaataaac
     2521 cagccagccg gaagggccga gcgcagaagt ggtcctgcaa ctttatccgc ctccatccag
     2581 tctattaatt gttgccggga agctagagta agtagttcgc cagttaatag tttgcgcaac
     2641 gttgttgcca ttgctacagg catcgtggtg tcacgctcgt cgtttggtat ggcttcattc
     2701 agctccggtt cccaacgatc aaggcgagtt acatgatccc ccatgttgtg caaaaaagcg
     2761 gttagctcct tcggtcctcc gatcgttgtc agaagtaagt tggccgcagt gttatcactc
     2821 atggttatgg cagcactgca taattctctt actgtcatgc catccgtaag atgcttttct
     2881 gtgactggtg agtactcaac caagtcattc tgagaatagt gtatgcggcg accgagttgc
     2941 tcttgcccgg cgtcaatacg ggataatacc gcgccacata gcagaacttt aaaagtgctc
     3001 atcattggaa aacgttcttc ggggcgaaaa ctctcaagga tcttaccgct gttgagatcc
     3061 agttcgatgt aacccactcg tgcacccaac tgatcttcag catcttttac tttcaccagc
     3121 gtttctgggt gagcaaaaac aggaaggcaa aatgccgcaa aaaagggaat aagggcgaca
     3181 cggaaatgtt gaatactcat actcttcctt tttcaatatt attgaagcat ttatcagggt
     3241 tattgtctca tgagcggata catatttgaa tgtatttaga aaaataaaca aataggggtt
     3301 ccgcgcacat ttccccgaaa agtgccagat acctgaaaca aaacccatcg tacggccaag
     3361 gaagtctcca ataactgtga tccaccacaa gcgccagggt tttcccagtc acgacgttgt
     3421 aaaacgacgg ccagtcatgc ataatccgca cgcatctgga ataaggaagt gccattccgc
     3481 ctgacct
//
