# Supplementary material for: Cell-free systems enable mechanistic characterization of genetically encoded RNA strand exchange circuits for programmable protein expression
Source: bioRxiv preprint, doi:10.1101/2025.09.25.678518, version 2 (2025-09-30)
Supplement: Supplementary File S2 [file 678518_file03.zip › Supplementary File S2/(G_30 L) iGu4v5 s4o Rh Thyb1.gb]

LOCUS       (G_30_L)_iG{u4,v5}_[s4o] 309 bp ds-DNA     linear       15-SEP-2025
DEFINITION  .
FEATURES             Location/Qualifiers
     Promoter        4..20
                     /label="T7 promoter"
                     /ApEinfo_revcolor="#75c6a9"
                     /ApEinfo_fwdcolor="#75c6a9"
     Hairpin         21..36
                     /label="5hp"
                     /ApEinfo_revcolor="#c6c9d1"
                     /ApEinfo_fwdcolor="#c6c9d1"
     Ribozyme        66..132
                     /label="Rh"
                     /ApEinfo_revcolor="#c6c9d1"
                     /ApEinfo_fwdcolor="#c6c9d1"
     Terminator      165..206
                     /label="Thyb1"
                     /ApEinfo_revcolor="#c6c9d1"
                     /ApEinfo_fwdcolor="#c6c9d1"
     Ribozyme        207..269
                     /label="plmJn"
                     /ApEinfo_revcolor="#c6c9d1"
                     /ApEinfo_fwdcolor="#c6c9d1"
     Homology domain 270..309
                     /label="U2"
                     /ApEinfo_revcolor="#b1ff67"
                     /ApEinfo_fwdcolor="#b1ff67"
ORIGIN
        1 TTCTAATACG ACTCACTATA GGGAGATTCG TCTCCCTTAC TGATGTGTTT AGTGGTAGGA
       61 TTATCGGGGG CCACAGCAGA AGCGTTCACG TCGCAGCCCC TGTCAGATTC TGGTGAATCT
      121 GCGAATTCTG CTAACCATAC TACAATCCTA CTACTAAACt taacAAACAG ATAGGCCCTC
      181 ttcgGAGGGC CtatctgttT TTTTTTAGTC ATAAGTCTGG GCTAAGCCCA CTGATGAGTC
      241 GCTGAAATGC GACGAAACTT ATGACCCTCG CTGGGAGTTC GTAGACGGAA ACAAACGCAG
      301 AATCCAAGC
//
