# Supplementary material for: Cell-free systems enable mechanistic characterization of genetically encoded RNA strand exchange circuits for programmable protein expression
Source: bioRxiv preprint, doi:10.1101/2025.09.25.678518, version 2 (2025-09-30)
Supplement: Supplementary File S2 [file 678518_file03.zip › Supplementary File S2/(G_31 L) iGv6u4 s4 R3 Thyb3.gb]

LOCUS       (G_31_L)_iG{v6,u4}_[s4], 300 bp ds-DNA     linear       15-SEP-2025
DEFINITION  .
FEATURES             Location/Qualifiers
     Promoter        4..20
                     /label="T7 promoter"
                     /ApEinfo_revcolor="#75c6a9"
                     /ApEinfo_fwdcolor="#75c6a9"
     Hairpin         21..36
                     /label="5hp"
                     /ApEinfo_revcolor="#c6c9d1"
                     /ApEinfo_fwdcolor="#c6c9d1"
     Ribozyme        66..129
                     /label="R3"
                     /ApEinfo_revcolor="#c6c9d1"
                     /ApEinfo_fwdcolor="#c6c9d1"
     Terminator      162..199
                     /label="Thyb3"
                     /ApEinfo_revcolor="#c6c9d1"
                     /ApEinfo_fwdcolor="#c6c9d1"
     Terminator      165..199
                     /label="Thyb5"
                     /ApEinfo_revcolor="#c6c9d1"
                     /ApEinfo_fwdcolor="#c6c9d1"
     Ribozyme        200..259
                     /label="sarJn"
                     /ApEinfo_revcolor="#c6c9d1"
                     /ApEinfo_fwdcolor="#c6c9d1"
     Homology domain 260..299
                     /label="U3"
                     /ApEinfo_revcolor="#b1ff67"
                     /ApEinfo_fwdcolor="#b1ff67"
ORIGIN
        1 TTCTAATACG ACTCACTATA GGGAGATTCG TCTCCCAATC AGGATTAGTA AGGTAATGAT
       61 GTATCGGGTC GGCATGGCAT GTGCACCTCC TCGCGGTCCG ACCTGGGCTA CTTCGGTAGG
      121 CTAAGGCACA ACCACTAAAC ACATCATTAT CTTACTttaa cAACAGATAG GCCGCttcgG
      181 CGGCCtatct gttTTTTTTA GACTGTCGCC GGATGTGTAT CCGACCTGAC GATGGCCCAA
      241 AAGGGCCGAA ACAGTCCTCG CACTGAAGGT CCTCAATCGC ACTGGAAACA TCAAGGTCGa
//
