# Supplementary material for: Cell-free systems enable mechanistic characterization of genetically encoded RNA strand exchange circuits for programmable protein expression
Source: bioRxiv preprint, doi:10.1101/2025.09.25.678518, version 2 (2025-09-30)
Supplement: Supplementary File S2 [file 678518_file03.zip › Supplementary File S2/(G_4 L) Gu1rbs2 s6u R3 CFP PPr T7t.gb]

LOCUS       (G_4_L)_G{u1,rbs2}_[s6u 1104 bp ds-DNA     linear       15-SEP-2025
DEFINITION  synthetic circular DNA.
SOURCE      synthetic DNA construct
  ORGANISM  synthetic DNA construct
COMMENT     Imported using the Genbank importer. File name: pTwist+Kan+MC.gb
FEATURES             Location/Qualifiers
     misc_feature    4..20
                     /label="T7 promoter"
                     /ApEinfo_revcolor="#c6c9d1"
                     /ApEinfo_fwdcolor="#c6c9d1"
     misc_feature    21..36
                     /label="hp5"
                     /ApEinfo_revcolor="#ff9ccd"
                     /ApEinfo_fwdcolor="#ff9ccd"
     misc_feature    38..53
                     /label=2
                     /ApEinfo_revcolor="#b4abac"
                     /ApEinfo_fwdcolor="#b4abac"
     misc_feature    54..59
                     /label="rbs'"
                     /ApEinfo_revcolor="#f58a5e"
                     /ApEinfo_fwdcolor="#f58a5e"
     misc_feature    60..69
                     /label=1
                     /ApEinfo_revcolor="#b7e6d7"
                     /ApEinfo_fwdcolor="#b7e6d7"
     misc_feature    70..72
                     /label="L"
                     /ApEinfo_revcolor="#b4abac"
                     /ApEinfo_fwdcolor="#b4abac"
     misc_feature    73..136
                     /label="R3"
                     /ApEinfo_revcolor="#d6b295"
                     /ApEinfo_fwdcolor="#d6b295"
     misc_feature    137..142
                     /label="6u"
                     /ApEinfo_revcolor="#faac61"
                     /ApEinfo_fwdcolor="#faac61"
     misc_feature    143..148
                     /label="u"
                     /ApEinfo_revcolor="#b7e6d7"
                     /ApEinfo_fwdcolor="#b7e6d7"
     misc_feature    149..158
                     /label="1'"
                     /ApEinfo_revcolor="#c7b0e3"
                     /ApEinfo_fwdcolor="#c7b0e3"
     misc_feature    159..164
                     /label="rbs6s"
                     /ApEinfo_revcolor="#84b0dc"
                     /ApEinfo_fwdcolor="#84b0dc"
     misc_feature    165..170
                     /label="c"
                     /ApEinfo_revcolor="#f58a5e"
                     /ApEinfo_fwdcolor="#f58a5e"
     CDS             171..191
                     /label="linker peptide"
                     /ApEinfo_revcolor="#84b0dc"
                     /ApEinfo_fwdcolor="#84b0dc"
                     /translation="MKQNKEQ"
     CDS             192..914
                     /label="sCFP3A"
                     /ApEinfo_revcolor="#84b0dc"
                     /ApEinfo_fwdcolor="#84b0dc"
                     /translation="LVSKGEELFTGVVPILVELDGDVNGHKFSVSGEGEGDATYGKLTLKFICTTGKLPVPWPTLVTTLTWGVQCFARYPDHMKQHDFFKSAMPEGYVQERTIFFKDDGNYKTRAEVKFEGDTLVNRIELKGIDFKEDGNILGHKLEYNYISDNVYITADKQKNGIKANFKIRHNIEDGGVQLADHYQQNTPIGDGPVLLPDNHYLSTQSKLSKDPNEKRDHMVLLEFVTAAGITLGMDELYK**"
     misc_feature    915..1057
                     /label="DF30PPr"
                     /ApEinfo_revcolor="#c7b0e3"
                     /ApEinfo_fwdcolor="#c7b0e3"
     misc_feature    1058..1104
                     /label="T7t"
                     /ApEinfo_revcolor="#c7b0e3"
                     /ApEinfo_fwdcolor="#c7b0e3"
ORIGIN
        1 TTCTAATACG ACTCACTATA GGGAGATTCG TCTCCCACTA CATCCACATA CTACCTCCTT
       61 TACTTCACAT TCGGGTCGGC ATGGCATGTG CACCTCCTCG CGGTCCGACC TGGGCTACTT
      121 CGGTAGGCTA AGGCACAGAG TATGATGTTG TGAAGTGAAG GAGGATATAA ATGAAACAGA
      181 ACAAAGAACA GTTAGTCAGT AAAGGTGAAG AATTATTTAC CGGTGTTGTA CCGATATTAG
      241 TCGAACTGGA CGGTGACGTA AACGGACATA AGTTCTCTGT AAGTGGAGAA GGTGAAGGGG
      301 ATGCCACCTA CGGGAAATTG ACGCTGAAAT TTATTTGCAC GACAGGGAAA CTGCCAGTCC
      361 CCTGGCCTAC TCTGGTAACC ACACTTACGT GGGGGGTTCA GTGCTTTGCA CGCTATCCCG
      421 ACCATATGAA GCAGCACGAT TTTTTCAAAT CTGCGATGCC GGAGGGCTAT GTGCAAGAAC
      481 GGACCATTTT CTTTAAGGAC GATGGTAACT ATAAAACTCG CGCCGAAGTT AAATTTGAAG
      541 GTGACACTTT GGTCAACCGT ATAGAACTGA AGGGGATAGA TTTTAAGGAA GATGGTAATA
      601 TCCTTGGTCA CAAGTTGGAA TACAACTACA TCAGCGATAA TGTATACATC ACAGCCGACA
      661 AGCAAAAAAA CGGTATCAAA GCAAACTTCA AAATACGTCA CAACATCGAG GACGGTGGAG
      721 TCCAGCTGGC CGACCACTAC CAGCAGAACA CCCCAATAGG CGACGGACCT GTTCTTCTGC
      781 CAGACAACCA CTACCTTTCG ACTCAATCAA AGCTTTCAAA GGATCCTAAC GAGAAACGGG
      841 ATCATATGGT GTTGCTTGAG TTCGTTACGG CAGCTGGTAT AACCTTGGGG ATGGACGAAC
      901 TTTACAAATA ATAATATTTG CCATGTGTAT GTGGGCCAAT CGTGGCGTGT CGGCCTGCTT
      961 CGGCAGGCAC TGGCGCCGCC CACATACTCT GATGATCCCC AATCGTAGCG TGTCGGGGTG
     1021 CGCTTGCACC CACTGGCGCT GGGATCATTC ATGGCAAtag cataacccct tggggcctct
     1081 aaacgggtct tgaggggttt tttg
//
