# Supplementary material for: Cell-free systems enable mechanistic characterization of genetically encoded RNA strand exchange circuits for programmable protein expression
Source: bioRxiv preprint, doi:10.1101/2025.09.25.678518, version 2 (2025-09-30)
Supplement: Supplementary File S2 [file 678518_file03.zip › Supplementary File S2/(G_4) Gu1rbs2 s6u R3 CFP PPr Thyb10.gb]

LOCUS       (G_4)_G{u1,rbs2}_[s6u], 3493 bp ds-DNA     circular     15-SEP-2025
DEFINITION  synthetic circular DNA.
SOURCE      synthetic DNA construct
  ORGANISM  synthetic DNA construct
COMMENT     Imported using the Genbank importer. File name: pTwist+Kan+MC.gb
FEATURES             Location/Qualifiers
     misc_feature    4..20
                     /label="T7 promoter"
                     /ApEinfo_revcolor="#c6c9d1"
                     /ApEinfo_fwdcolor="#c6c9d1"
     misc_feature    21..36
                     /label="hp5"
                     /ApEinfo_revcolor="#ff9ccd"
                     /ApEinfo_fwdcolor="#ff9ccd"
     misc_feature    38..53
                     /label=2
                     /ApEinfo_revcolor="#84b0dc"
                     /ApEinfo_fwdcolor="#84b0dc"
     misc_feature    54..59
                     /label="rbs'"
                     /ApEinfo_revcolor="#c7b0e3"
                     /ApEinfo_fwdcolor="#c7b0e3"
     misc_feature    60..69
                     /label=1
                     /ApEinfo_revcolor="#b4abac"
                     /ApEinfo_fwdcolor="#b4abac"
     misc_feature    70..72
                     /label="L"
                     /ApEinfo_revcolor="#9eafd2"
                     /ApEinfo_fwdcolor="#9eafd2"
     misc_feature    73..136
                     /label="R3"
                     /ApEinfo_revcolor="#b1ff67"
                     /ApEinfo_fwdcolor="#b1ff67"
     misc_feature    137..142
                     /label="6u"
                     /ApEinfo_revcolor="#b7e6d7"
                     /ApEinfo_fwdcolor="#b7e6d7"
     misc_feature    143..148
                     /label="u"
                     /ApEinfo_revcolor="#b4abac"
                     /ApEinfo_fwdcolor="#b4abac"
     misc_feature    149..158
                     /label="1'"
                     /ApEinfo_revcolor="#ffef86"
                     /ApEinfo_fwdcolor="#ffef86"
     misc_feature    159..164
                     /label="rbs"
                     /ApEinfo_revcolor="#c7b0e3"
                     /ApEinfo_fwdcolor="#c7b0e3"
     misc_feature    165..170
                     /label="c"
                     /ApEinfo_revcolor="#75c6a9"
                     /ApEinfo_fwdcolor="#75c6a9"
     CDS             171..191
                     /label="linker peptide"
                     /ApEinfo_revcolor="#84b0dc"
                     /ApEinfo_fwdcolor="#84b0dc"
                     /translation="MKQNKEQ"
     CDS             192..914
                     /label="sCFP3A"
                     /ApEinfo_revcolor="#84b0dc"
                     /ApEinfo_fwdcolor="#84b0dc"
                     /translation="LVSKGEELFTGVVPILVELDGDVNGHKFSVSGEGEGDATYGKLTLKFICTTGKLPVPWPTLVTTLTWGVQCFARYPDHMKQHDFFKSAMPEGYVQERTIFFKDDGNYKTRAEVKFEGDTLVNRIELKGIDFKEDGNILGHKLEYNYISDNVYITADKQKNGIKANFKIRHNIEDGGVQLADHYQQNTPIGDGPVLLPDNHYLSTQSKLSKDPNEKRDHMVLLEFVTAAGITLGMDELYK**"
     misc_feature    915..1131
                     /label="2PPrY-tRNA"
                     /ApEinfo_revcolor="#ff9ccd"
                     /ApEinfo_fwdcolor="#ff9ccd"
     misc_feature    1132..1216
                     /label="Thyb10"
                     /ApEinfo_revcolor="#c6c9d1"
                     /ApEinfo_fwdcolor="#c6c9d1"
     misc_feature    1217..1272
                     /label="riboJn"
                     /ApEinfo_revcolor="#b7e6d7"
                     /ApEinfo_fwdcolor="#b7e6d7"
     misc_feature    1273..1293
                     /label="Uni_9 R"
                     /ApEinfo_revcolor="#b7e6d7"
                     /ApEinfo_fwdcolor="#b7e6d7"
     primer_bind     complement(1329..1345)
                     /label="M13 rev"
                     /ApEinfo_revcolor="#d59687"
                     /ApEinfo_fwdcolor="#d59687"
                     /note="common sequencing primer, one of multiple similar variants"
     rep_origin      complement(1517..2105)
                     /label="ori"
                     /ApEinfo_revcolor="#d6b295"
                     /ApEinfo_fwdcolor="#d6b295"
                     /note="high-copy-number ColE1/pMB1/pBR322/pUC origin of replication"
                     /direction="LEFT"
     protein_bind    complement(2222..2246)
                     /label="attB1"
                     /ApEinfo_revcolor="#b1ff67"
                     /ApEinfo_fwdcolor="#b1ff67"
                     /note="recombination site for the Gateway(R) BP reaction"
                     /gene="mutant version of attB"
                     /bound_moiety="BP Clonase(TM)"
     CDS             complement(2346..3206)
                     /label="AmpR"
                     /ApEinfo_revcolor="#84b0dc"
                     /ApEinfo_fwdcolor="#84b0dc"
                     /note="confers resistance to ampicillin, carbenicillin, andrelated antibiotics"
                     /gene="bla"
                     /product="beta-lactamase"
                     /translation="MSIQHFRVALIPFFAAFCLPVFAHPETLVKVKDAEDQLGARVGYIELDLNSGKILESFRPEERFPMMSTFKVLLCGAVLSRIDAGQEQLGRRIHYSQNDLVEYSPVTEKHLTDGMTVRELCSAAITMSDNTAANLLLTTIGGPKELTAFLHNMGDHVTRLDRWEPELNEAIPNDERDTTMPVAMATTLRKLLTGELLTLASRQQLIDWMEADKVAGPLLRSALPAGWFIADKSGAGERGSRGIIAALGPDGKPSRIVVIYTTGSQATMDERNRQIAEIGASLIKHW*"
     primer          complement(2349..2377)
                     /label="pET_ampR_rev"
                     /note="sequence: agataggtgcctcactgattaagcattgg"
                     /ApEinfo_revcolor="#d6b295"
                     /ApEinfo_fwdcolor="#d6b295"
     promoter        complement(3207..3311)
                     /label="AmpR promoter"
                     /ApEinfo_revcolor="#f58a5e"
                     /ApEinfo_fwdcolor="#f58a5e"
                     /gene="bla"
     primer_bind     3425..3441
                     /label="M13 fwd"
                     /ApEinfo_revcolor="#75c6a9"
                     /ApEinfo_fwdcolor="#75c6a9"
                     /note="common sequencing primer, one of multiple similar variants"
     misc_feature    3472..3493
                     /label="Uni_9 F"
                     /ApEinfo_revcolor="#b4abac"
                     /ApEinfo_fwdcolor="#b4abac"
ORIGIN
        1 TTCTAATACG ACTCACTATA GGGAGATTCG TCTCCCACTA CATCCACATA CTACCTCCTT
       61 TACTTCACAT TCGGGTCGGC ATGGCATGTG CACCTCCTCG CGGTCCGACC TGGGCTACTT
      121 CGGTAGGCTA AGGCACAGAG TATGATGTTG TGAAGTGAAG GAGGATATAA ATGAAACAGA
      181 ACAAAGAACA GTTAGTCAGT AAAGGTGAAG AATTATTTAC CGGTGTTGTA CCGATATTAG
      241 TCGAACTGGA CGGTGACGTA AACGGACATA AGTTCTCTGT AAGTGGAGAA GGTGAAGGGG
      301 ATGCCACCTA CGGGAAATTG ACGCTGAAAT TTATTTGCAC GACAGGGAAA CTGCCAGTCC
      361 CCTGGCCTAC TCTGGTAACC ACACTTACGT GGGGGGTTCA GTGCTTTGCA CGCTATCCCG
      421 ACCATATGAA GCAGCACGAT TTTTTCAAAT CTGCGATGCC GGAGGGCTAT GTGCAAGAAC
      481 GGACCATTTT CTTTAAGGAC GATGGTAACT ATAAAACTCG CGCCGAAGTT AAATTTGAAG
      541 GTGACACTTT GGTCAACCGT ATAGAACTGA AGGGGATAGA TTTTAAGGAA GATGGTAATA
      601 TCCTTGGTCA CAAGTTGGAA TACAACTACA TCAGCGATAA TGTATACATC ACAGCCGACA
      661 AGCAAAAAAA CGGTATCAAA GCAAACTTCA AAATACGTCA CAACATCGAG GACGGTGGAG
      721 TCCAGCTGGC CGACCACTAC CAGCAGAACA CCCCAATAGG CGACGGACCT GTTCTTCTGC
      781 CAGACAACCA CTACCTTTCG ACTCAATCAA AGCTTTCAAA GGATCCTAAC GAGAAACGGG
      841 ATCATATGGT GTTGCTTGAG TTCGTTACGG CAGCTGGTAT AACCTTGGGG ATGGACGAAC
      901 TTTACAAATA ATAAAAAGCC CGGATAGCTC AGTCGGTAGA GCAGCGGCCG GTTGCCATGT
      961 GTATGTGGGC CAATCGTGGC GTGTCGGCCT GCTTCGGCAG GCACTGGCGC CGCCCACATA
     1021 CTCTGATGAT CCCCAATCGT AGCGTGTCGG GGTGCGCTTG CACCCACTGG CGCTGGGATC
     1081 ATTCATGGCA ACGGCCGCGG GTCCAGGGTT CAAGTCCCTG TTCGGGCGCC AataatcAGA
     1141 TAACAGATAC ttcgGtatct gttatctgtt TTTTTTcAAC AGATAGCCGC GttcgCGCGG
     1201 CtatctgttT TTTTTtAGCT GTCACCGGAT GTGCTTTCCG GTCTGATGAG TCCGTGAGGA
     1261 CGAAACAGCC TCaggctagg tggaggctca gtgatgataa gtctgcgatg gtggatgcat
     1321 gtgtcatggt catagctgtt tcctgtgtga aattgttatc cgctcagagg gcacaatcct
     1381 attccgcgct atccgacaat ctccaagaca ttaggtggag ttcagttcgg cgtatggcat
     1441 atgtcgctgg aaagaacatg tgagcaaaag gccagcaaaa ggccaggaac cgtaaaaagg
     1501 ccgcgttgct ggcgtttttc cataggctcc gcccccctga cgagcatcac aaaaatcgac
     1561 gctcaagtca gaggtggcga aacccgacag gactataaag ataccaggcg tttccccctg
     1621 gaagctccct cgtgcgctct cctgttccga ccctgccgct taccggatac ctgtccgcct
     1681 ttctcccttc gggaagcgtg gcgctttctc atagctcacg ctgtaggtat ctcagttcgg
     1741 tgtaggtcgt tcgctccaag ctgggctgtg tgcacgaacc ccccgttcag cccgaccgct
     1801 gcgccttatc cggtaactat cgtcttgagt ccaacccggt aagacacgac ttatcgccac
     1861 tggcagcagc cactggtaac aggattagca gagcgaggta tgtaggcggt gctacagagt
     1921 tcttgaagtg gtggcctaac tacggctaca ctagaagaac agtatttggt atctgcgctc
     1981 tgctgaagcc agttaccttc ggaaaaagag ttggtagctc ttgatccggc aaacaaacca
     2041 ccgctggtag cggtggtttt tttgtttgca agcagcagat tacgcgcaga aaaaaaggat
     2101 ctcaagaaga tcctttgatc ttttctacgg ggtctgacgc tctattcaac aaagccgccg
     2161 tcccgtcaag tcagcgtaaa tgggtagggg gcttcaaatc gtcctcgtga taccaattcg
     2221 gagcctgctt ttttgtacaa acttgttgat aatggcaatt caaggatctt cacctagatc
     2281 cttttaaatt aaaaatgaag ttttaaatca atctaaagta tatatgagta aacttggtct
     2341 gacagttacc aatgcttaat cagtgaggca cctatctcag cgatctgtct atttcgttca
     2401 tccatagttg cctgactccc cgtcgtgtag ataactacga tacgggaggg cttaccatct
     2461 ggccccagtg ctgcaatgat accgcgagag ccacgctcac cggctccaga tttatcagca
     2521 ataaaccagc cagccggaag ggccgagcgc agaagtggtc ctgcaacttt atccgcctcc
     2581 atccagtcta ttaattgttg ccgggaagct agagtaagta gttcgccagt taatagtttg
     2641 cgcaacgttg ttgccattgc tacaggcatc gtggtgtcac gctcgtcgtt tggtatggct
     2701 tcattcagct ccggttccca acgatcaagg cgagttacat gatcccccat gttgtgcaaa
     2761 aaagcggtta gctccttcgg tcctccgatc gttgtcagaa gtaagttggc cgcagtgtta
     2821 tcactcatgg ttatggcagc actgcataat tctcttactg tcatgccatc cgtaagatgc
     2881 ttttctgtga ctggtgagta ctcaaccaag tcattctgag aatagtgtat gcggcgaccg
     2941 agttgctctt gcccggcgtc aatacgggat aataccgcgc cacatagcag aactttaaaa
     3001 gtgctcatca ttggaaaacg ttcttcgggg cgaaaactct caaggatctt accgctgttg
     3061 agatccagtt cgatgtaacc cactcgtgca cccaactgat cttcagcatc ttttactttc
     3121 accagcgttt ctgggtgagc aaaaacagga aggcaaaatg ccgcaaaaaa gggaataagg
     3181 gcgacacgga aatgttgaat actcatactc ttcctttttc aatattattg aagcatttat
     3241 cagggttatt gtctcatgag cggatacata tttgaatgta tttagaaaaa taaacaaata
     3301 ggggttccgc gcacatttcc ccgaaaagtg ccagatacct gaaacaaaac ccatcgtacg
     3361 gccaaggaag tctccaataa ctgtgatcca ccacaagcgc cagggttttc ccagtcacga
     3421 cgttgtaaaa cgacggccag tcatgcataa tccgcacgca tctggaataa ggaagtgcca
     3481 ttccgcctga cct
//
