# Supplementary material for: Cell-free systems enable mechanistic characterization of genetically encoded RNA strand exchange circuits for programmable protein expression
Source: bioRxiv preprint, doi:10.1101/2025.09.25.678518, version 2 (2025-09-30)
Supplement: Supplementary File S2 [file 678518_file03.zip › Supplementary File S2/(G_4v L) Gu1v2 s6u R3 CFP PPr T7t.gb]

LOCUS       (G_4v_L)_G{u1,v2}_[s6u] 1104 bp ds-DNA     linear       15-SEP-2025
DEFINITION  synthetic circular DNA.
SOURCE      synthetic DNA construct
  ORGANISM  synthetic DNA construct
COMMENT     Imported using the Genbank importer. File name: pTwist+Kan+MC.gb
FEATURES             Location/Qualifiers
     misc_feature    4..20
                     /label="T7 promoter"
                     /ApEinfo_revcolor="#c6c9d1"
                     /ApEinfo_fwdcolor="#c6c9d1"
     misc_feature    21..36
                     /label="hp5"
                     /ApEinfo_revcolor="#ff9ccd"
                     /ApEinfo_fwdcolor="#ff9ccd"
     misc_feature    38..53
                     /label=2
                     /ApEinfo_revcolor="#b4abac"
                     /ApEinfo_fwdcolor="#b4abac"
     misc_feature    54..59
                     /label="v"
                     /ApEinfo_revcolor="#75c6a9"
                     /ApEinfo_fwdcolor="#75c6a9"
     misc_feature    60..69
                     /label=1
                     /ApEinfo_revcolor="#b7e6d7"
                     /ApEinfo_fwdcolor="#b7e6d7"
     misc_feature    70..72
                     /label="L"
                     /ApEinfo_revcolor="#b4abac"
                     /ApEinfo_fwdcolor="#b4abac"
     misc_feature    73..136
                     /label="R3"
                     /ApEinfo_revcolor="#d6b295"
                     /ApEinfo_fwdcolor="#d6b295"
     misc_feature    137..142
                     /label="6u"
                     /ApEinfo_revcolor="#faac61"
                     /ApEinfo_fwdcolor="#faac61"
     misc_feature    143..148
                     /label="u"
                     /ApEinfo_revcolor="#b7e6d7"
                     /ApEinfo_fwdcolor="#b7e6d7"
     misc_feature    149..158
                     /label="1'"
                     /ApEinfo_revcolor="#c7b0e3"
                     /ApEinfo_fwdcolor="#c7b0e3"
     misc_feature    159..164
                     /label="v'"
                     /ApEinfo_revcolor="#85dae9"
                     /ApEinfo_fwdcolor="#85dae9"
     misc_feature    165..170
                     /label="c"
                     /ApEinfo_revcolor="#f58a5e"
                     /ApEinfo_fwdcolor="#f58a5e"
     CDS             171..191
                     /label="linker peptide"
                     /ApEinfo_revcolor="#84b0dc"
                     /ApEinfo_fwdcolor="#84b0dc"
                     /translation="MKQNKEQ"
     CDS             192..914
                     /label="sCFP3A"
                     /ApEinfo_revcolor="#84b0dc"
                     /ApEinfo_fwdcolor="#84b0dc"
                     /translation="LVSKGEELFTGVVPILVELDGDVNGHKFSVSGEGEGDATYGKLTLKFICTTGKLPVPWPTLVTTLTWGVQCFARYPDHMKQHDFFKSAMPEGYVQERTIFFKDDGNYKTRAEVKFEGDTLVNRIELKGIDFKEDGNILGHKLEYNYISDNVYITADKQKNGIKANFKIRHNIEDGGVQLADHYQQNTPIGDGPVLLPDNHYLSTQSKLSKDPNEKRDHMVLLEFVTAAGITLGMDELYK**"
     misc_feature    915..1057
                     /label="DF30PPr"
                     /ApEinfo_revcolor="#c7b0e3"
                     /ApEinfo_fwdcolor="#c7b0e3"
     misc_feature    1058..1104
                     /label="T7t"
                     /ApEinfo_revcolor="#c7b0e3"
                     /ApEinfo_fwdcolor="#c7b0e3"
ORIGIN
        1 TTCTAATACG ACTCACTATA GGGAGATTCG TCTCCCACTA CATCCACATA CTAAATCCTT
       61 TACTTCACAT TCGGGTCGGC ATGGCATGTG CACCTCCTCG CGGTCCGACC TGGGCTACTT
      121 CGGTAGGCTA AGGCACAGAG TATGATGTTG TGAAGTGAAG GATTATATAA ATGAAACAGA
      181 ACAAAGAACA GTTAGTCAGT AAAGGTGAAG AATTATTTAC CGGTGTTGTA CCGATATTAG
      241 TCGAACTGGA CGGTGACGTA AACGGACATA AGTTCTCTGT AAGTGGAGAA GGTGAAGGGG
      301 ATGCCACCTA CGGGAAATTG ACGCTGAAAT TTATTTGCAC GACAGGGAAA CTGCCAGTCC
      361 CCTGGCCTAC TCTGGTAACC ACACTTACGT GGGGGGTTCA GTGCTTTGCA CGCTATCCCG
      421 ACCATATGAA GCAGCACGAT TTTTTCAAAT CTGCGATGCC GGAGGGCTAT GTGCAAGAAC
      481 GGACCATTTT CTTTAAGGAC GATGGTAACT ATAAAACTCG CGCCGAAGTT AAATTTGAAG
      541 GTGACACTTT GGTCAACCGT ATAGAACTGA AGGGGATAGA TTTTAAGGAA GATGGTAATA
      601 TCCTTGGTCA CAAGTTGGAA TACAACTACA TCAGCGATAA TGTATACATC ACAGCCGACA
      661 AGCAAAAAAA CGGTATCAAA GCAAACTTCA AAATACGTCA CAACATCGAG GACGGTGGAG
      721 TCCAGCTGGC CGACCACTAC CAGCAGAACA CCCCAATAGG CGACGGACCT GTTCTTCTGC
      781 CAGACAACCA CTACCTTTCG ACTCAATCAA AGCTTTCAAA GGATCCTAAC GAGAAACGGG
      841 ATCATATGGT GTTGCTTGAG TTCGTTACGG CAGCTGGTAT AACCTTGGGG ATGGACGAAC
      901 TTTACAAATA ATAATATTTG CCATGTGTAT GTGGGCCAAT CGTGGCGTGT CGGCCTGCTT
      961 CGGCAGGCAC TGGCGCCGCC CACATACTCT GATGATCCCC AATCGTAGCG TGTCGGGGTG
     1021 CGCTTGCACC CACTGGCGCT GGGATCATTC ATGGCAAtag cataacccct tggggcctct
     1081 aaacgggtct tgaggggttt tttg
//
