# Supplementary material for: Cell-free systems enable mechanistic characterization of genetically encoded RNA strand exchange circuits for programmable protein expression
Source: bioRxiv preprint, doi:10.1101/2025.09.25.678518, version 2 (2025-09-30)
Supplement: Supplementary File S2 [file 678518_file03.zip › Supplementary File S2/(G_4w L) Gu1w2 s6u R3 CFP PPr T7t.gb]

LOCUS       (G_4w_L)_G{u1,w2}_[s6u] 1104 bp ds-DNA     linear       15-SEP-2025
DEFINITION  synthetic circular DNA.
SOURCE      synthetic DNA construct
  ORGANISM  synthetic DNA construct
COMMENT     Imported using the Genbank importer. File name: pTwist+Kan+MC.gb
FEATURES             Location/Qualifiers
     misc_feature    4..20
                     /label="T7 promoter"
                     /ApEinfo_revcolor="#c6c9d1"
                     /ApEinfo_fwdcolor="#c6c9d1"
     misc_feature    21..36
                     /label="hp5"
                     /ApEinfo_revcolor="#ff9ccd"
                     /ApEinfo_fwdcolor="#ff9ccd"
     misc_feature    38..53
                     /label=2
                     /ApEinfo_revcolor="#b4abac"
                     /ApEinfo_fwdcolor="#b4abac"
     misc_feature    54..59
                     /label="w"
                     /ApEinfo_revcolor="#75c6a9"
                     /ApEinfo_fwdcolor="#75c6a9"
     misc_feature    60..69
                     /label=1
                     /ApEinfo_revcolor="#b7e6d7"
                     /ApEinfo_fwdcolor="#b7e6d7"
     misc_feature    70..72
                     /label="L"
                     /ApEinfo_revcolor="#b4abac"
                     /ApEinfo_fwdcolor="#b4abac"
     misc_feature    73..136
                     /label="R3"
                     /ApEinfo_revcolor="#d6b295"
                     /ApEinfo_fwdcolor="#d6b295"
     misc_feature    137..142
                     /label="6u"
                     /ApEinfo_revcolor="#faac61"
                     /ApEinfo_fwdcolor="#faac61"
     misc_feature    143..148
                     /label="u"
                     /ApEinfo_revcolor="#b7e6d7"
                     /ApEinfo_fwdcolor="#b7e6d7"
     misc_feature    149..158
                     /label="1'"
                     /ApEinfo_revcolor="#c7b0e3"
                     /ApEinfo_fwdcolor="#c7b0e3"
     misc_feature    159..164
                     /label="w'"
                     /ApEinfo_revcolor="#85dae9"
                     /ApEinfo_fwdcolor="#85dae9"
     misc_feature    165..170
                     /label="c"
                     /ApEinfo_revcolor="#f58a5e"
                     /ApEinfo_fwdcolor="#f58a5e"
     CDS             171..191
                     /label="linker peptide"
                     /ApEinfo_revcolor="#84b0dc"
                     /ApEinfo_fwdcolor="#84b0dc"
                     /translation="MKQNKEQ"
     CDS             192..914
                     /label="sCFP3A"
                     /ApEinfo_revcolor="#84b0dc"
                     /ApEinfo_fwdcolor="#84b0dc"
                     /translation="LVSKGEELFTGVVPILVELDGDVNGHKFSVSGEGEGDATYGKLTLKFICTTGKLPVPWPTLVTTLTWGVQCFARYPDHMKQHDFFKSAMPEGYVQERTIFFKDDGNYKTRAEVKFEGDTLVNRIELKGIDFKEDGNILGHKLEYNYISDNVYITADKQKNGIKANFKIRHNIEDGGVQLADHYQQNTPIGDGPVLLPDNHYLSTQSKLSKDPNEKRDHMVLLEFVTAAGITLGMDELYK**"
     misc_feature    915..1057
                     /label="DF30PPr"
                     /ApEinfo_revcolor="#c7b0e3"
                     /ApEinfo_fwdcolor="#c7b0e3"
     misc_feature    1058..1104
                     /label="T7t"
                     /ApEinfo_revcolor="#c7b0e3"
                     /ApEinfo_fwdcolor="#c7b0e3"
ORIGIN
        1 TTCTAATACG ACTCACTATA GGGAGATTCG TCTCCCACTA CATCCACATA CTAATTAACT
       61 TACTTCACAT TCGGGTCGGC ATGGCATGTG CACCTCCTCG CGGTCCGACC TGGGCTACTT
      121 CGGTAGGCTA AGGCACAGAG TATGATGTTG TGAAGTGAGT TAATATATAA ATGAAACAGA
      181 ACAAAGAACA GTTAGTCAGT AAAGGTGAAG AATTATTTAC CGGTGTTGTA CCGATATTAG
      241 TCGAACTGGA CGGTGACGTA AACGGACATA AGTTCTCTGT AAGTGGAGAA GGTGAAGGGG
      301 ATGCCACCTA CGGGAAATTG ACGCTGAAAT TTATTTGCAC GACAGGGAAA CTGCCAGTCC
      361 CCTGGCCTAC TCTGGTAACC ACACTTACGT GGGGGGTTCA GTGCTTTGCA CGCTATCCCG
      421 ACCATATGAA GCAGCACGAT TTTTTCAAAT CTGCGATGCC GGAGGGCTAT GTGCAAGAAC
      481 GGACCATTTT CTTTAAGGAC GATGGTAACT ATAAAACTCG CGCCGAAGTT AAATTTGAAG
      541 GTGACACTTT GGTCAACCGT ATAGAACTGA AGGGGATAGA TTTTAAGGAA GATGGTAATA
      601 TCCTTGGTCA CAAGTTGGAA TACAACTACA TCAGCGATAA TGTATACATC ACAGCCGACA
      661 AGCAAAAAAA CGGTATCAAA GCAAACTTCA AAATACGTCA CAACATCGAG GACGGTGGAG
      721 TCCAGCTGGC CGACCACTAC CAGCAGAACA CCCCAATAGG CGACGGACCT GTTCTTCTGC
      781 CAGACAACCA CTACCTTTCG ACTCAATCAA AGCTTTCAAA GGATCCTAAC GAGAAACGGG
      841 ATCATATGGT GTTGCTTGAG TTCGTTACGG CAGCTGGTAT AACCTTGGGG ATGGACGAAC
      901 TTTACAAATA ATAATATTTG CCATGTGTAT GTGGGCCAAT CGTGGCGTGT CGGCCTGCTT
      961 CGGCAGGCAC TGGCGCCGCC CACATACTCT GATGATCCCC AATCGTAGCG TGTCGGGGTG
     1021 CGCTTGCACC CACTGGCGCT GGGATCATTC ATGGCAAtag cataacccct tggggcctct
     1081 aaacgggtct tgaggggttt tttg
//
