# Supplementary material for: Cell-free systems enable mechanistic characterization of genetically encoded RNA strand exchange circuits for programmable protein expression
Source: bioRxiv preprint, doi:10.1101/2025.09.25.678518, version 2 (2025-09-30)
Supplement: Supplementary File S2 [file 678518_file03.zip › Supplementary File S2/(G_5 T7t) Gu1erbs2 e6 s6u R3 CFP T7t.gb]

LOCUS       (G_5_T7t)_G{u1e,rbs2}_[ 3304 bp ds-DNA     circular     15-SEP-2025
DEFINITION  synthetic circular DNA.
SOURCE      synthetic DNA construct
  ORGANISM  synthetic DNA construct
COMMENT     Imported using the Genbank importer. File name: pTwist+Kan+MC.gb
FEATURES             Location/Qualifiers
     misc_feature    1..30
                     /label="Ug"
                     /ApEinfo_revcolor="#b7e6d7"
                     /ApEinfo_fwdcolor="#b7e6d7"
     misc_feature    31..70
                     /label="U1"
                     /ApEinfo_revcolor="#ff9ccd"
                     /ApEinfo_fwdcolor="#ff9ccd"
                     /note="GA homology domain"
     misc_feature    74..90
                     /label="T7 promoter"
                     /ApEinfo_revcolor="#c6c9d1"
                     /ApEinfo_fwdcolor="#c6c9d1"
     misc_feature    91..106
                     /label="hp5"
                     /ApEinfo_revcolor="#ff9ccd"
                     /ApEinfo_fwdcolor="#ff9ccd"
     misc_feature    108..123
                     /label=2
                     /ApEinfo_revcolor="#75c6a9"
                     /ApEinfo_fwdcolor="#75c6a9"
     misc_feature    124..129
                     /label="rbs'"
                     /ApEinfo_revcolor="#b1ff67"
                     /ApEinfo_fwdcolor="#b1ff67"
     misc_feature    130..135
                     /label="e6"
                     /ApEinfo_revcolor="#d6b295"
                     /ApEinfo_fwdcolor="#d6b295"
     misc_feature    136..145
                     /label=1
                     /ApEinfo_revcolor="#d59687"
                     /ApEinfo_fwdcolor="#d59687"
     misc_feature    146..148
                     /label="L"
                     /ApEinfo_revcolor="#84b0dc"
                     /ApEinfo_fwdcolor="#84b0dc"
     misc_feature    149..212
                     /label="R3"
                     /ApEinfo_revcolor="#c7b0e3"
                     /ApEinfo_fwdcolor="#c7b0e3"
     misc_feature    213..218
                     /label="6u"
                     /ApEinfo_revcolor="#faac61"
                     /ApEinfo_fwdcolor="#faac61"
     misc_feature    219..224
                     /label="u"
                     /ApEinfo_revcolor="#f58a5e"
                     /ApEinfo_fwdcolor="#f58a5e"
     misc_feature    225..234
                     /label="1'"
                     /ApEinfo_revcolor="#85dae9"
                     /ApEinfo_fwdcolor="#85dae9"
     misc_feature    235..240
                     /label="e6'"
                     /ApEinfo_revcolor="#d59687"
                     /ApEinfo_fwdcolor="#d59687"
     misc_feature    241..246
                     /label="rbs"
                     /ApEinfo_revcolor="#c7b0e3"
                     /ApEinfo_fwdcolor="#c7b0e3"
     misc_feature    247..252
                     /label="c"
                     /ApEinfo_revcolor="#84b0dc"
                     /ApEinfo_fwdcolor="#84b0dc"
     CDS             253..273
                     /label="linker peptide"
                     /ApEinfo_revcolor="#84b0dc"
                     /ApEinfo_fwdcolor="#84b0dc"
                     /translation="MKQNKEQ"
     CDS             274..996
                     /label="sCFP3A"
                     /ApEinfo_revcolor="#84b0dc"
                     /ApEinfo_fwdcolor="#84b0dc"
                     /translation="LVSKGEELFTGVVPILVELDGDVNGHKFSVSGEGEGDATYGKLTLKFICTTGKLPVPWPTLVTTLTWGVQCFARYPDHMKQHDFFKSAMPEGYVQERTIFFKDDGNYKTRAEVKFEGDTLVNRIELKGIDFKEDGNILGHKLEYNYISDNVYITADKQKNGIKANFKIRHNIEDGGVQLADHYQQNTPIGDGPVLLPDNHYLSTQSKLSKDPNEKRDHMVLLEFVTAAGITLGMDELYK**"
     misc_feature    997..1043
                     /label="T7t"
                     /ApEinfo_revcolor="#c7b0e3"
                     /ApEinfo_fwdcolor="#c7b0e3"
     misc_feature    1044..1083
                     /label="Ux"
                     /ApEinfo_revcolor="#ffef86"
                     /ApEinfo_fwdcolor="#ffef86"
                     /note="GA homology domain"
     misc_feature    1084..1104
                     /label="Uni_9 R"
                     /ApEinfo_revcolor="#b7e6d7"
                     /ApEinfo_fwdcolor="#b7e6d7"
     primer_bind     complement(1140..1156)
                     /label="M13 rev"
                     /ApEinfo_revcolor="#d59687"
                     /ApEinfo_fwdcolor="#d59687"
                     /note="common sequencing primer, one of multiple similar variants"
     rep_origin      complement(1328..1916)
                     /label="ori"
                     /ApEinfo_revcolor="#d6b295"
                     /ApEinfo_fwdcolor="#d6b295"
                     /note="high-copy-number ColE1/pMB1/pBR322/pUC origin of replication"
                     /direction="LEFT"
     protein_bind    complement(2033..2057)
                     /label="attB1"
                     /ApEinfo_revcolor="#b1ff67"
                     /ApEinfo_fwdcolor="#b1ff67"
                     /note="recombination site for the Gateway(R) BP reaction"
                     /gene="mutant version of attB"
                     /bound_moiety="BP Clonase(TM)"
     CDS             complement(2157..3017)
                     /label="AmpR"
                     /ApEinfo_revcolor="#84b0dc"
                     /ApEinfo_fwdcolor="#84b0dc"
                     /note="confers resistance to ampicillin, carbenicillin, andrelated antibiotics"
                     /gene="bla"
                     /product="beta-lactamase"
                     /translation="MSIQHFRVALIPFFAAFCLPVFAHPETLVKVKDAEDQLGARVGYIELDLNSGKILESFRPEERFPMMSTFKVLLCGAVLSRIDAGQEQLGRRIHYSQNDLVEYSPVTEKHLTDGMTVRELCSAAITMSDNTAANLLLTTIGGPKELTAFLHNMGDHVTRLDRWEPELNEAIPNDERDTTMPVAMATTLRKLLTGELLTLASRQQLIDWMEADKVAGPLLRSALPAGWFIADKSGAGERGSRGIIAALGPDGKPSRIVVIYTTGSQATMDERNRQIAEIGASLIKHW*"
     primer          complement(2160..2188)
                     /label="pET_ampR_rev"
                     /note="sequence: agataggtgcctcactgattaagcattgg"
                     /ApEinfo_revcolor="#d6b295"
                     /ApEinfo_fwdcolor="#d6b295"
     promoter        complement(3018..3122)
                     /label="AmpR promoter"
                     /ApEinfo_revcolor="#f58a5e"
                     /ApEinfo_fwdcolor="#f58a5e"
                     /gene="bla"
     primer_bind     3236..3252
                     /label="M13 fwd"
                     /ApEinfo_revcolor="#75c6a9"
                     /ApEinfo_fwdcolor="#75c6a9"
                     /note="common sequencing primer, one of multiple similar variants"
     misc_feature    3283..3304
                     /label="Uni_9 F"
                     /ApEinfo_revcolor="#b4abac"
                     /ApEinfo_fwdcolor="#b4abac"
ORIGIN
        1 gaagtctaac gctgctctgg gctaactgtc CATTACTCGC ATCCATTCTC AGGCTGTCTC
       61 GTCTCGTCTC TTCTAATACG ACTCACTATA GGGAGATTCG TCTCCCACTA CATCCACATA
      121 CTACCTCCTC TACTTTTACT TCACATTCGG GTCGGCATGG CATGTGCACC TCCTCGCGGT
      181 CCGACCTGGG CTACTTCGGT AGGCTAAGGC ACAGAGTATG ATGTTGTGAA GTGAAAGTAG
      241 AGGAGGATAT AAATGAAACA GAACAAAGAA CAGTTAGTCA GTAAAGGTGA AGAATTATTT
      301 ACCGGTGTTG TACCGATATT AGTCGAACTG GACGGTGACG TAAACGGACA TAAGTTCTCT
      361 GTAAGTGGAG AAGGTGAAGG GGATGCCACC TACGGGAAAT TGACGCTGAA ATTTATTTGC
      421 ACGACAGGGA AACTGCCAGT CCCCTGGCCT ACTCTGGTAA CCACACTTAC GTGGGGGGTT
      481 CAGTGCTTTG CACGCTATCC CGACCATATG AAGCAGCACG ATTTTTTCAA ATCTGCGATG
      541 CCGGAGGGCT ATGTGCAAGA ACGGACCATT TTCTTTAAGG ACGATGGTAA CTATAAAACT
      601 CGCGCCGAAG TTAAATTTGA AGGTGACACT TTGGTCAACC GTATAGAACT GAAGGGGATA
      661 GATTTTAAGG AAGATGGTAA TATCCTTGGT CACAAGTTGG AATACAACTA CATCAGCGAT
      721 AATGTATACA TCACAGCCGA CAAGCAAAAA AACGGTATCA AAGCAAACTT CAAAATACGT
      781 CACAACATCG AGGACGGTGG AGTCCAGCTG GCCGACCACT ACCAGCAGAA CACCCCAATA
      841 GGCGACGGAC CTGTTCTTCT GCCAGACAAC CACTACCTTT CGACTCAATC AAAGCTTTCA
      901 AAGGATCCTA ACGAGAAACG GGATCATATG GTGTTGCTTG AGTTCGTTAC GGCAGCTGGT
      961 ATAACCTTGG GGATGGACGA ACTTTACAAA TAATAAtagc ataacccctt ggggcctcta
     1021 aacgggtctt gaggggtttt ttgCCAGGAT ACATAGATTA CCACAACTCC GAGCCCTTCC
     1081 ACCaggctag gtggaggctc agtgatgata agtctgcgat ggtggatgca tgtgtcatgg
     1141 tcatagctgt ttcctgtgtg aaattgttat ccgctcagag ggcacaatcc tattccgcgc
     1201 tatccgacaa tctccaagac attaggtgga gttcagttcg gcgtatggca tatgtcgctg
     1261 gaaagaacat gtgagcaaaa ggccagcaaa aggccaggaa ccgtaaaaag gccgcgttgc
     1321 tggcgttttt ccataggctc cgcccccctg acgagcatca caaaaatcga cgctcaagtc
     1381 agaggtggcg aaacccgaca ggactataaa gataccaggc gtttccccct ggaagctccc
     1441 tcgtgcgctc tcctgttccg accctgccgc ttaccggata cctgtccgcc tttctccctt
     1501 cgggaagcgt ggcgctttct catagctcac gctgtaggta tctcagttcg gtgtaggtcg
     1561 ttcgctccaa gctgggctgt gtgcacgaac cccccgttca gcccgaccgc tgcgccttat
     1621 ccggtaacta tcgtcttgag tccaacccgg taagacacga cttatcgcca ctggcagcag
     1681 ccactggtaa caggattagc agagcgaggt atgtaggcgg tgctacagag ttcttgaagt
     1741 ggtggcctaa ctacggctac actagaagaa cagtatttgg tatctgcgct ctgctgaagc
     1801 cagttacctt cggaaaaaga gttggtagct cttgatccgg caaacaaacc accgctggta
     1861 gcggtggttt ttttgtttgc aagcagcaga ttacgcgcag aaaaaaagga tctcaagaag
     1921 atcctttgat cttttctacg gggtctgacg ctctattcaa caaagccgcc gtcccgtcaa
     1981 gtcagcgtaa atgggtaggg ggcttcaaat cgtcctcgtg ataccaattc ggagcctgct
     2041 tttttgtaca aacttgttga taatggcaat tcaaggatct tcacctagat ccttttaaat
     2101 taaaaatgaa gttttaaatc aatctaaagt atatatgagt aaacttggtc tgacagttac
     2161 caatgcttaa tcagtgaggc acctatctca gcgatctgtc tatttcgttc atccatagtt
     2221 gcctgactcc ccgtcgtgta gataactacg atacgggagg gcttaccatc tggccccagt
     2281 gctgcaatga taccgcgaga gccacgctca ccggctccag atttatcagc aataaaccag
     2341 ccagccggaa gggccgagcg cagaagtggt cctgcaactt tatccgcctc catccagtct
     2401 attaattgtt gccgggaagc tagagtaagt agttcgccag ttaatagttt gcgcaacgtt
     2461 gttgccattg ctacaggcat cgtggtgtca cgctcgtcgt ttggtatggc ttcattcagc
     2521 tccggttccc aacgatcaag gcgagttaca tgatccccca tgttgtgcaa aaaagcggtt
     2581 agctccttcg gtcctccgat cgttgtcaga agtaagttgg ccgcagtgtt atcactcatg
     2641 gttatggcag cactgcataa ttctcttact gtcatgccat ccgtaagatg cttttctgtg
     2701 actggtgagt actcaaccaa gtcattctga gaatagtgta tgcggcgacc gagttgctct
     2761 tgcccggcgt caatacggga taataccgcg ccacatagca gaactttaaa agtgctcatc
     2821 attggaaaac gttcttcggg gcgaaaactc tcaaggatct taccgctgtt gagatccagt
     2881 tcgatgtaac ccactcgtgc acccaactga tcttcagcat cttttacttt caccagcgtt
     2941 tctgggtgag caaaaacagg aaggcaaaat gccgcaaaaa agggaataag ggcgacacgg
     3001 aaatgttgaa tactcatact cttccttttt caatattatt gaagcattta tcagggttat
     3061 tgtctcatga gcggatacat atttgaatgt atttagaaaa ataaacaaat aggggttccg
     3121 cgcacatttc cccgaaaagt gccagatacc tgaaacaaaa cccatcgtac ggccaaggaa
     3181 gtctccaata actgtgatcc accacaagcg ccagggtttt cccagtcacg acgttgtaaa
     3241 acgacggcca gtcatgcata atccgcacgc atctggaata aggaagtgcc attccgcctg
     3301 acct
//
