# Supplementary material for: Cell-free systems enable mechanistic characterization of genetically encoded RNA strand exchange circuits for programmable protein expression
Source: bioRxiv preprint, doi:10.1101/2025.09.25.678518, version 2 (2025-09-30)
Supplement: Supplementary File S2 [file 678518_file03.zip › Supplementary File S2/(G_5 Thyb10) Gu1erbs2 e6 s6u R3 CFP Thyb10.gb]

LOCUS       (G_5_Thyb10)_G{u1e,rbs2 3293 bp ds-DNA     circular     15-SEP-2025
DEFINITION  synthetic circular DNA.
SOURCE      synthetic DNA construct
  ORGANISM  synthetic DNA construct
COMMENT     Imported using the Genbank importer. File name: pTwist+Kan+MC.gb
FEATURES             Location/Qualifiers
     misc_feature    4..20
                     /label="T7 promoter"
                     /ApEinfo_revcolor="#c6c9d1"
                     /ApEinfo_fwdcolor="#c6c9d1"
     misc_feature    21..36
                     /label="hp5"
                     /ApEinfo_revcolor="#ff9ccd"
                     /ApEinfo_fwdcolor="#ff9ccd"
     misc_feature    38..53
                     /label=2
                     /ApEinfo_revcolor="#75c6a9"
                     /ApEinfo_fwdcolor="#75c6a9"
     misc_feature    54..59
                     /label="rbs'"
                     /ApEinfo_revcolor="#b1ff67"
                     /ApEinfo_fwdcolor="#b1ff67"
     misc_feature    60..65
                     /label="e6"
                     /ApEinfo_revcolor="#d6b295"
                     /ApEinfo_fwdcolor="#d6b295"
     misc_feature    66..75
                     /label=1
                     /ApEinfo_revcolor="#d59687"
                     /ApEinfo_fwdcolor="#d59687"
     misc_feature    76..78
                     /label="L"
                     /ApEinfo_revcolor="#84b0dc"
                     /ApEinfo_fwdcolor="#84b0dc"
     misc_feature    79..142
                     /label="R3"
                     /ApEinfo_revcolor="#c7b0e3"
                     /ApEinfo_fwdcolor="#c7b0e3"
     misc_feature    143..148
                     /label="6u"
                     /ApEinfo_revcolor="#faac61"
                     /ApEinfo_fwdcolor="#faac61"
     misc_feature    149..154
                     /label="u"
                     /ApEinfo_revcolor="#f58a5e"
                     /ApEinfo_fwdcolor="#f58a5e"
     misc_feature    155..164
                     /label="1'"
                     /ApEinfo_revcolor="#85dae9"
                     /ApEinfo_fwdcolor="#85dae9"
     misc_feature    165..170
                     /label="e6'"
                     /ApEinfo_revcolor="#d59687"
                     /ApEinfo_fwdcolor="#d59687"
     misc_feature    171..176
                     /label="rbs"
                     /ApEinfo_revcolor="#c7b0e3"
                     /ApEinfo_fwdcolor="#c7b0e3"
     misc_feature    177..182
                     /label="c"
                     /ApEinfo_revcolor="#84b0dc"
                     /ApEinfo_fwdcolor="#84b0dc"
     CDS             183..203
                     /label="linker peptide"
                     /ApEinfo_revcolor="#84b0dc"
                     /ApEinfo_fwdcolor="#84b0dc"
                     /translation="MKQNKEQ"
     CDS             204..926
                     /label="sCFP3A"
                     /ApEinfo_revcolor="#84b0dc"
                     /ApEinfo_fwdcolor="#84b0dc"
                     /translation="LVSKGEELFTGVVPILVELDGDVNGHKFSVSGEGEGDATYGKLTLKFICTTGKLPVPWPTLVTTLTWGVQCFARYPDHMKQHDFFKSAMPEGYVQERTIFFKDDGNYKTRAEVKFEGDTLVNRIELKGIDFKEDGNILGHKLEYNYISDNVYITADKQKNGIKANFKIRHNIEDGGVQLADHYQQNTPIGDGPVLLPDNHYLSTQSKLSKDPNEKRDHMVLLEFVTAAGITLGMDELYK**"
     misc_feature    927..931
                     /label="2PPrY-tRNA"
                     /ApEinfo_revcolor="#ff9ccd"
                     /ApEinfo_fwdcolor="#ff9ccd"
     misc_feature    932..1016
                     /label="Thyb10"
                     /ApEinfo_revcolor="#c6c9d1"
                     /ApEinfo_fwdcolor="#c6c9d1"
     misc_feature    1017..1072
                     /label="riboJn"
                     /ApEinfo_revcolor="#b7e6d7"
                     /ApEinfo_fwdcolor="#b7e6d7"
     misc_feature    1073..1093
                     /label="Uni_9 R"
                     /ApEinfo_revcolor="#b7e6d7"
                     /ApEinfo_fwdcolor="#b7e6d7"
     primer_bind     complement(1129..1145)
                     /label="M13 rev"
                     /ApEinfo_revcolor="#d59687"
                     /ApEinfo_fwdcolor="#d59687"
                     /note="common sequencing primer, one of multiple similar variants"
     rep_origin      complement(1317..1905)
                     /label="ori"
                     /ApEinfo_revcolor="#d6b295"
                     /ApEinfo_fwdcolor="#d6b295"
                     /note="high-copy-number ColE1/pMB1/pBR322/pUC origin of replication"
                     /direction="LEFT"
     protein_bind    complement(2022..2046)
                     /label="attB1"
                     /ApEinfo_revcolor="#b1ff67"
                     /ApEinfo_fwdcolor="#b1ff67"
                     /note="recombination site for the Gateway(R) BP reaction"
                     /gene="mutant version of attB"
                     /bound_moiety="BP Clonase(TM)"
     CDS             complement(2146..3006)
                     /label="AmpR"
                     /ApEinfo_revcolor="#84b0dc"
                     /ApEinfo_fwdcolor="#84b0dc"
                     /note="confers resistance to ampicillin, carbenicillin, andrelated antibiotics"
                     /gene="bla"
                     /product="beta-lactamase"
                     /translation="MSIQHFRVALIPFFAAFCLPVFAHPETLVKVKDAEDQLGARVGYIELDLNSGKILESFRPEERFPMMSTFKVLLCGAVLSRIDAGQEQLGRRIHYSQNDLVEYSPVTEKHLTDGMTVRELCSAAITMSDNTAANLLLTTIGGPKELTAFLHNMGDHVTRLDRWEPELNEAIPNDERDTTMPVAMATTLRKLLTGELLTLASRQQLIDWMEADKVAGPLLRSALPAGWFIADKSGAGERGSRGIIAALGPDGKPSRIVVIYTTGSQATMDERNRQIAEIGASLIKHW*"
     primer          complement(2149..2177)
                     /label="pET_ampR_rev"
                     /note="sequence: agataggtgcctcactgattaagcattgg"
                     /ApEinfo_revcolor="#d6b295"
                     /ApEinfo_fwdcolor="#d6b295"
     promoter        complement(3007..3111)
                     /label="AmpR promoter"
                     /ApEinfo_revcolor="#f58a5e"
                     /ApEinfo_fwdcolor="#f58a5e"
                     /gene="bla"
     primer_bind     3225..3241
                     /label="M13 fwd"
                     /ApEinfo_revcolor="#75c6a9"
                     /ApEinfo_fwdcolor="#75c6a9"
                     /note="common sequencing primer, one of multiple similar variants"
     misc_feature    3272..3293
                     /label="Uni_9 F"
                     /ApEinfo_revcolor="#b4abac"
                     /ApEinfo_fwdcolor="#b4abac"
ORIGIN
        1 TTCTAATACG ACTCACTATA GGGAGATTCG TCTCCCACTA CATCCACATA CTACCTCCTC
       61 TACTTTTACT TCACATTCGG GTCGGCATGG CATGTGCACC TCCTCGCGGT CCGACCTGGG
      121 CTACTTCGGT AGGCTAAGGC ACAGAGTATG ATGTTGTGAA GTGAAAGTAG AGGAGGATAT
      181 AAATGAAACA GAACAAAGAA CAGTTAGTCA GTAAAGGTGA AGAATTATTT ACCGGTGTTG
      241 TACCGATATT AGTCGAACTG GACGGTGACG TAAACGGACA TAAGTTCTCT GTAAGTGGAG
      301 AAGGTGAAGG GGATGCCACC TACGGGAAAT TGACGCTGAA ATTTATTTGC ACGACAGGGA
      361 AACTGCCAGT CCCCTGGCCT ACTCTGGTAA CCACACTTAC GTGGGGGGTT CAGTGCTTTG
      421 CACGCTATCC CGACCATATG AAGCAGCACG ATTTTTTCAA ATCTGCGATG CCGGAGGGCT
      481 ATGTGCAAGA ACGGACCATT TTCTTTAAGG ACGATGGTAA CTATAAAACT CGCGCCGAAG
      541 TTAAATTTGA AGGTGACACT TTGGTCAACC GTATAGAACT GAAGGGGATA GATTTTAAGG
      601 AAGATGGTAA TATCCTTGGT CACAAGTTGG AATACAACTA CATCAGCGAT AATGTATACA
      661 TCACAGCCGA CAAGCAAAAA AACGGTATCA AAGCAAACTT CAAAATACGT CACAACATCG
      721 AGGACGGTGG AGTCCAGCTG GCCGACCACT ACCAGCAGAA CACCCCAATA GGCGACGGAC
      781 CTGTTCTTCT GCCAGACAAC CACTACCTTT CGACTCAATC AAAGCTTTCA AAGGATCCTA
      841 ACGAGAAACG GGATCATATG GTGTTGCTTG AGTTCGTTAC GGCAGCTGGT ATAACCTTGG
      901 GGATGGACGA ACTTTACAAA TAATAACGCC AataatcAGA TAACAGATAC ttcgGtatct
      961 gttatctgtt TTTTTTcAAC AGATAGCCGC GttcgCGCGG CtatctgttT TTTTTtAGCT
     1021 GTCACCGGAT GTGCTTTCCG GTCTGATGAG TCCGTGAGGA CGAAACAGCC TCaggctagg
     1081 tggaggctca gtgatgataa gtctgcgatg gtggatgcat gtgtcatggt catagctgtt
     1141 tcctgtgtga aattgttatc cgctcagagg gcacaatcct attccgcgct atccgacaat
     1201 ctccaagaca ttaggtggag ttcagttcgg cgtatggcat atgtcgctgg aaagaacatg
     1261 tgagcaaaag gccagcaaaa ggccaggaac cgtaaaaagg ccgcgttgct ggcgtttttc
     1321 cataggctcc gcccccctga cgagcatcac aaaaatcgac gctcaagtca gaggtggcga
     1381 aacccgacag gactataaag ataccaggcg tttccccctg gaagctccct cgtgcgctct
     1441 cctgttccga ccctgccgct taccggatac ctgtccgcct ttctcccttc gggaagcgtg
     1501 gcgctttctc atagctcacg ctgtaggtat ctcagttcgg tgtaggtcgt tcgctccaag
     1561 ctgggctgtg tgcacgaacc ccccgttcag cccgaccgct gcgccttatc cggtaactat
     1621 cgtcttgagt ccaacccggt aagacacgac ttatcgccac tggcagcagc cactggtaac
     1681 aggattagca gagcgaggta tgtaggcggt gctacagagt tcttgaagtg gtggcctaac
     1741 tacggctaca ctagaagaac agtatttggt atctgcgctc tgctgaagcc agttaccttc
     1801 ggaaaaagag ttggtagctc ttgatccggc aaacaaacca ccgctggtag cggtggtttt
     1861 tttgtttgca agcagcagat tacgcgcaga aaaaaaggat ctcaagaaga tcctttgatc
     1921 ttttctacgg ggtctgacgc tctattcaac aaagccgccg tcccgtcaag tcagcgtaaa
     1981 tgggtagggg gcttcaaatc gtcctcgtga taccaattcg gagcctgctt ttttgtacaa
     2041 acttgttgat aatggcaatt caaggatctt cacctagatc cttttaaatt aaaaatgaag
     2101 ttttaaatca atctaaagta tatatgagta aacttggtct gacagttacc aatgcttaat
     2161 cagtgaggca cctatctcag cgatctgtct atttcgttca tccatagttg cctgactccc
     2221 cgtcgtgtag ataactacga tacgggaggg cttaccatct ggccccagtg ctgcaatgat
     2281 accgcgagag ccacgctcac cggctccaga tttatcagca ataaaccagc cagccggaag
     2341 ggccgagcgc agaagtggtc ctgcaacttt atccgcctcc atccagtcta ttaattgttg
     2401 ccgggaagct agagtaagta gttcgccagt taatagtttg cgcaacgttg ttgccattgc
     2461 tacaggcatc gtggtgtcac gctcgtcgtt tggtatggct tcattcagct ccggttccca
     2521 acgatcaagg cgagttacat gatcccccat gttgtgcaaa aaagcggtta gctccttcgg
     2581 tcctccgatc gttgtcagaa gtaagttggc cgcagtgtta tcactcatgg ttatggcagc
     2641 actgcataat tctcttactg tcatgccatc cgtaagatgc ttttctgtga ctggtgagta
     2701 ctcaaccaag tcattctgag aatagtgtat gcggcgaccg agttgctctt gcccggcgtc
     2761 aatacgggat aataccgcgc cacatagcag aactttaaaa gtgctcatca ttggaaaacg
     2821 ttcttcgggg cgaaaactct caaggatctt accgctgttg agatccagtt cgatgtaacc
     2881 cactcgtgca cccaactgat cttcagcatc ttttactttc accagcgttt ctgggtgagc
     2941 aaaaacagga aggcaaaatg ccgcaaaaaa gggaataagg gcgacacgga aatgttgaat
     3001 actcatactc ttcctttttc aatattattg aagcatttat cagggttatt gtctcatgag
     3061 cggatacata tttgaatgta tttagaaaaa taaacaaata ggggttccgc gcacatttcc
     3121 ccgaaaagtg ccagatacct gaaacaaaac ccatcgtacg gccaaggaag tctccaataa
     3181 ctgtgatcca ccacaagcgc cagggttttc ccagtcacga cgttgtaaaa cgacggccag
     3241 tcatgcataa tccgcacgca tctggaataa ggaagtgcca ttccgcctga cct
//
