# Supplementary material for: Cell-free systems enable mechanistic characterization of genetically encoded RNA strand exchange circuits for programmable protein expression
Source: bioRxiv preprint, doi:10.1101/2025.09.25.678518, version 2 (2025-09-30)
Supplement: Supplementary File S2 [file 678518_file03.zip › Supplementary File S2/(G_5) Gu1erbs2 e6 s6u R3 CFP PPr Thyb10.gb]

LOCUS       (G_5)_G{u1e,rbs2}_[e6_s 3505 bp ds-DNA     circular     15-SEP-2025
DEFINITION  synthetic circular DNA.
SOURCE      synthetic DNA construct
  ORGANISM  synthetic DNA construct
COMMENT     Imported using the Genbank importer. File name: pTwist+Kan+MC.gb
FEATURES             Location/Qualifiers
     misc_feature    4..20
                     /label="T7 promoter"
                     /ApEinfo_revcolor="#c6c9d1"
                     /ApEinfo_fwdcolor="#c6c9d1"
     misc_feature    21..36
                     /label="hp5"
                     /ApEinfo_revcolor="#ff9ccd"
                     /ApEinfo_fwdcolor="#ff9ccd"
     misc_feature    38..53
                     /label=2
                     /ApEinfo_revcolor="#75c6a9"
                     /ApEinfo_fwdcolor="#75c6a9"
     misc_feature    54..59
                     /label="rbs'"
                     /ApEinfo_revcolor="#b1ff67"
                     /ApEinfo_fwdcolor="#b1ff67"
     misc_feature    60..65
                     /label="e6"
                     /ApEinfo_revcolor="#d6b295"
                     /ApEinfo_fwdcolor="#d6b295"
     misc_feature    66..75
                     /label=1
                     /ApEinfo_revcolor="#d59687"
                     /ApEinfo_fwdcolor="#d59687"
     misc_feature    76..78
                     /label="L"
                     /ApEinfo_revcolor="#84b0dc"
                     /ApEinfo_fwdcolor="#84b0dc"
     misc_feature    79..142
                     /label="R3"
                     /ApEinfo_revcolor="#c7b0e3"
                     /ApEinfo_fwdcolor="#c7b0e3"
     misc_feature    143..148
                     /label="6u"
                     /ApEinfo_revcolor="#faac61"
                     /ApEinfo_fwdcolor="#faac61"
     misc_feature    149..154
                     /label="u"
                     /ApEinfo_revcolor="#f58a5e"
                     /ApEinfo_fwdcolor="#f58a5e"
     misc_feature    155..164
                     /label="1'"
                     /ApEinfo_revcolor="#85dae9"
                     /ApEinfo_fwdcolor="#85dae9"
     misc_feature    165..170
                     /label="e6'"
                     /ApEinfo_revcolor="#d59687"
                     /ApEinfo_fwdcolor="#d59687"
     misc_feature    171..176
                     /label="rbs"
                     /ApEinfo_revcolor="#c7b0e3"
                     /ApEinfo_fwdcolor="#c7b0e3"
     misc_feature    177..182
                     /label="c"
                     /ApEinfo_revcolor="#84b0dc"
                     /ApEinfo_fwdcolor="#84b0dc"
     CDS             183..203
                     /label="linker peptide"
                     /ApEinfo_revcolor="#84b0dc"
                     /ApEinfo_fwdcolor="#84b0dc"
                     /translation="MKQNKEQ"
     CDS             204..926
                     /label="sCFP3A"
                     /ApEinfo_revcolor="#84b0dc"
                     /ApEinfo_fwdcolor="#84b0dc"
                     /translation="LVSKGEELFTGVVPILVELDGDVNGHKFSVSGEGEGDATYGKLTLKFICTTGKLPVPWPTLVTTLTWGVQCFARYPDHMKQHDFFKSAMPEGYVQERTIFFKDDGNYKTRAEVKFEGDTLVNRIELKGIDFKEDGNILGHKLEYNYISDNVYITADKQKNGIKANFKIRHNIEDGGVQLADHYQQNTPIGDGPVLLPDNHYLSTQSKLSKDPNEKRDHMVLLEFVTAAGITLGMDELYK**"
     misc_feature    927..1143
                     /label="2PPrY-tRNA"
                     /ApEinfo_revcolor="#ff9ccd"
                     /ApEinfo_fwdcolor="#ff9ccd"
     misc_feature    1144..1228
                     /label="Thyb10"
                     /ApEinfo_revcolor="#c6c9d1"
                     /ApEinfo_fwdcolor="#c6c9d1"
     misc_feature    1229..1284
                     /label="riboJn"
                     /ApEinfo_revcolor="#b7e6d7"
                     /ApEinfo_fwdcolor="#b7e6d7"
     misc_feature    1285..1305
                     /label="Uni_9 R"
                     /ApEinfo_revcolor="#b7e6d7"
                     /ApEinfo_fwdcolor="#b7e6d7"
     primer_bind     complement(1341..1357)
                     /label="M13 rev"
                     /ApEinfo_revcolor="#d59687"
                     /ApEinfo_fwdcolor="#d59687"
                     /note="common sequencing primer, one of multiple similar variants"
     rep_origin      complement(1529..2117)
                     /label="ori"
                     /ApEinfo_revcolor="#d6b295"
                     /ApEinfo_fwdcolor="#d6b295"
                     /note="high-copy-number ColE1/pMB1/pBR322/pUC origin of replication"
                     /direction="LEFT"
     protein_bind    complement(2234..2258)
                     /label="attB1"
                     /ApEinfo_revcolor="#b1ff67"
                     /ApEinfo_fwdcolor="#b1ff67"
                     /note="recombination site for the Gateway(R) BP reaction"
                     /gene="mutant version of attB"
                     /bound_moiety="BP Clonase(TM)"
     CDS             complement(2358..3218)
                     /label="AmpR"
                     /ApEinfo_revcolor="#84b0dc"
                     /ApEinfo_fwdcolor="#84b0dc"
                     /note="confers resistance to ampicillin, carbenicillin, andrelated antibiotics"
                     /gene="bla"
                     /product="beta-lactamase"
                     /translation="MSIQHFRVALIPFFAAFCLPVFAHPETLVKVKDAEDQLGARVGYIELDLNSGKILESFRPEERFPMMSTFKVLLCGAVLSRIDAGQEQLGRRIHYSQNDLVEYSPVTEKHLTDGMTVRELCSAAITMSDNTAANLLLTTIGGPKELTAFLHNMGDHVTRLDRWEPELNEAIPNDERDTTMPVAMATTLRKLLTGELLTLASRQQLIDWMEADKVAGPLLRSALPAGWFIADKSGAGERGSRGIIAALGPDGKPSRIVVIYTTGSQATMDERNRQIAEIGASLIKHW*"
     primer          complement(2361..2389)
                     /label="pET_ampR_rev"
                     /note="sequence: agataggtgcctcactgattaagcattgg"
                     /ApEinfo_revcolor="#d6b295"
                     /ApEinfo_fwdcolor="#d6b295"
     promoter        complement(3219..3323)
                     /label="AmpR promoter"
                     /ApEinfo_revcolor="#f58a5e"
                     /ApEinfo_fwdcolor="#f58a5e"
                     /gene="bla"
     primer_bind     3437..3453
                     /label="M13 fwd"
                     /ApEinfo_revcolor="#75c6a9"
                     /ApEinfo_fwdcolor="#75c6a9"
                     /note="common sequencing primer, one of multiple similar variants"
     misc_feature    3484..3505
                     /label="Uni_9 F"
                     /ApEinfo_revcolor="#b4abac"
                     /ApEinfo_fwdcolor="#b4abac"
ORIGIN
        1 TTCTAATACG ACTCACTATA GGGAGATTCG TCTCCCACTA CATCCACATA CTACCTCCTC
       61 TACTTTTACT TCACATTCGG GTCGGCATGG CATGTGCACC TCCTCGCGGT CCGACCTGGG
      121 CTACTTCGGT AGGCTAAGGC ACAGAGTATG ATGTTGTGAA GTGAAAGTAG AGGAGGATAT
      181 AAATGAAACA GAACAAAGAA CAGTTAGTCA GTAAAGGTGA AGAATTATTT ACCGGTGTTG
      241 TACCGATATT AGTCGAACTG GACGGTGACG TAAACGGACA TAAGTTCTCT GTAAGTGGAG
      301 AAGGTGAAGG GGATGCCACC TACGGGAAAT TGACGCTGAA ATTTATTTGC ACGACAGGGA
      361 AACTGCCAGT CCCCTGGCCT ACTCTGGTAA CCACACTTAC GTGGGGGGTT CAGTGCTTTG
      421 CACGCTATCC CGACCATATG AAGCAGCACG ATTTTTTCAA ATCTGCGATG CCGGAGGGCT
      481 ATGTGCAAGA ACGGACCATT TTCTTTAAGG ACGATGGTAA CTATAAAACT CGCGCCGAAG
      541 TTAAATTTGA AGGTGACACT TTGGTCAACC GTATAGAACT GAAGGGGATA GATTTTAAGG
      601 AAGATGGTAA TATCCTTGGT CACAAGTTGG AATACAACTA CATCAGCGAT AATGTATACA
      661 TCACAGCCGA CAAGCAAAAA AACGGTATCA AAGCAAACTT CAAAATACGT CACAACATCG
      721 AGGACGGTGG AGTCCAGCTG GCCGACCACT ACCAGCAGAA CACCCCAATA GGCGACGGAC
      781 CTGTTCTTCT GCCAGACAAC CACTACCTTT CGACTCAATC AAAGCTTTCA AAGGATCCTA
      841 ACGAGAAACG GGATCATATG GTGTTGCTTG AGTTCGTTAC GGCAGCTGGT ATAACCTTGG
      901 GGATGGACGA ACTTTACAAA TAATAAAAAG CCCGGATAGC TCAGTCGGTA GAGCAGCGGC
      961 CGGTTGCCAT GTGTATGTGG GCCAATCGTG GCGTGTCGGC CTGCTTCGGC AGGCACTGGC
     1021 GCCGCCCACA TACTCTGATG ATCCCCAATC GTAGCGTGTC GGGGTGCGCT TGCACCCACT
     1081 GGCGCTGGGA TCATTCATGG CAACGGCCGC GGGTCCAGGG TTCAAGTCCC TGTTCGGGCG
     1141 CCAataatcA GATAACAGAT ACttcgGtat ctgttatctg ttTTTTTTcA ACAGATAGCC
     1201 GCGttcgCGC GGCtatctgt tTTTTTTtAG CTGTCACCGG ATGTGCTTTC CGGTCTGATG
     1261 AGTCCGTGAG GACGAAACAG CCTCaggcta ggtggaggct cagtgatgat aagtctgcga
     1321 tggtggatgc atgtgtcatg gtcatagctg tttcctgtgt gaaattgtta tccgctcaga
     1381 gggcacaatc ctattccgcg ctatccgaca atctccaaga cattaggtgg agttcagttc
     1441 ggcgtatggc atatgtcgct ggaaagaaca tgtgagcaaa aggccagcaa aaggccagga
     1501 accgtaaaaa ggccgcgttg ctggcgtttt tccataggct ccgcccccct gacgagcatc
     1561 acaaaaatcg acgctcaagt cagaggtggc gaaacccgac aggactataa agataccagg
     1621 cgtttccccc tggaagctcc ctcgtgcgct ctcctgttcc gaccctgccg cttaccggat
     1681 acctgtccgc ctttctccct tcgggaagcg tggcgctttc tcatagctca cgctgtaggt
     1741 atctcagttc ggtgtaggtc gttcgctcca agctgggctg tgtgcacgaa ccccccgttc
     1801 agcccgaccg ctgcgcctta tccggtaact atcgtcttga gtccaacccg gtaagacacg
     1861 acttatcgcc actggcagca gccactggta acaggattag cagagcgagg tatgtaggcg
     1921 gtgctacaga gttcttgaag tggtggccta actacggcta cactagaaga acagtatttg
     1981 gtatctgcgc tctgctgaag ccagttacct tcggaaaaag agttggtagc tcttgatccg
     2041 gcaaacaaac caccgctggt agcggtggtt tttttgtttg caagcagcag attacgcgca
     2101 gaaaaaaagg atctcaagaa gatcctttga tcttttctac ggggtctgac gctctattca
     2161 acaaagccgc cgtcccgtca agtcagcgta aatgggtagg gggcttcaaa tcgtcctcgt
     2221 gataccaatt cggagcctgc ttttttgtac aaacttgttg ataatggcaa ttcaaggatc
     2281 ttcacctaga tccttttaaa ttaaaaatga agttttaaat caatctaaag tatatatgag
     2341 taaacttggt ctgacagtta ccaatgctta atcagtgagg cacctatctc agcgatctgt
     2401 ctatttcgtt catccatagt tgcctgactc cccgtcgtgt agataactac gatacgggag
     2461 ggcttaccat ctggccccag tgctgcaatg ataccgcgag agccacgctc accggctcca
     2521 gatttatcag caataaacca gccagccgga agggccgagc gcagaagtgg tcctgcaact
     2581 ttatccgcct ccatccagtc tattaattgt tgccgggaag ctagagtaag tagttcgcca
     2641 gttaatagtt tgcgcaacgt tgttgccatt gctacaggca tcgtggtgtc acgctcgtcg
     2701 tttggtatgg cttcattcag ctccggttcc caacgatcaa ggcgagttac atgatccccc
     2761 atgttgtgca aaaaagcggt tagctccttc ggtcctccga tcgttgtcag aagtaagttg
     2821 gccgcagtgt tatcactcat ggttatggca gcactgcata attctcttac tgtcatgcca
     2881 tccgtaagat gcttttctgt gactggtgag tactcaacca agtcattctg agaatagtgt
     2941 atgcggcgac cgagttgctc ttgcccggcg tcaatacggg ataataccgc gccacatagc
     3001 agaactttaa aagtgctcat cattggaaaa cgttcttcgg ggcgaaaact ctcaaggatc
     3061 ttaccgctgt tgagatccag ttcgatgtaa cccactcgtg cacccaactg atcttcagca
     3121 tcttttactt tcaccagcgt ttctgggtga gcaaaaacag gaaggcaaaa tgccgcaaaa
     3181 aagggaataa gggcgacacg gaaatgttga atactcatac tcttcctttt tcaatattat
     3241 tgaagcattt atcagggtta ttgtctcatg agcggataca tatttgaatg tatttagaaa
     3301 aataaacaaa taggggttcc gcgcacattt ccccgaaaag tgccagatac ctgaaacaaa
     3361 acccatcgta cggccaagga agtctccaat aactgtgatc caccacaagc gccagggttt
     3421 tcccagtcac gacgttgtaa aacgacggcc agtcatgcat aatccgcacg catctggaat
     3481 aaggaagtgc cattccgcct gacct
//
