# Supplementary material for: Cell-free systems enable mechanistic characterization of genetically encoded RNA strand exchange circuits for programmable protein expression
Source: bioRxiv preprint, doi:10.1101/2025.09.25.678518, version 2 (2025-09-30)
Supplement: Supplementary File S2 [file 678518_file03.zip › Supplementary File S2/(G_5a T7t) Gu1erbs2 e6 s6u R3 CFP T7t.gb]

LOCUS       (G_5a_T7t)_G{u1e,rbs2}_ 3304 bp ds-DNA     circular     15-SEP-2025
DEFINITION  synthetic circular DNA.
SOURCE      synthetic DNA construct
  ORGANISM  synthetic DNA construct
COMMENT     Imported using the Genbank importer. File name: pTwist+Kan+MC.gb
FEATURES             Location/Qualifiers
     misc_feature    1..30
                     /label="Ug"
                     /ApEinfo_revcolor="#b7e6d7"
                     /ApEinfo_fwdcolor="#b7e6d7"
     Homology domain 31..70
                     /label="U1"
                     /ApEinfo_revcolor="#b1ff67"
                     /ApEinfo_fwdcolor="#b1ff67"
     misc_feature    74..90
                     /label="T7 promoter"
                     /ApEinfo_revcolor="#9eafd2"
                     /ApEinfo_fwdcolor="#9eafd2"
     Hairpin         91..106
                     /label="5hp"
                     /ApEinfo_revcolor="#c6c9d1"
                     /ApEinfo_fwdcolor="#c6c9d1"
     Ribozyme        149..212
                     /label="R3"
                     /ApEinfo_revcolor="#c6c9d1"
                     /ApEinfo_fwdcolor="#c6c9d1"
     misc_feature    247..252
                     /label="c"
                     /ApEinfo_revcolor="#84b0dc"
                     /ApEinfo_fwdcolor="#84b0dc"
     CDS             253..273
                     /label="linker peptide"
                     /ApEinfo_revcolor="#84b0dc"
                     /ApEinfo_fwdcolor="#84b0dc"
                     /translation="MKQNKEQ"
     CDS             274..996
                     /label="sCFP3A"
                     /ApEinfo_revcolor="#84b0dc"
                     /ApEinfo_fwdcolor="#84b0dc"
                     /translation="LVSKGEELFTGVVPILVELDGDVNGHKFSVSGEGEGDATYGKLTLKFICTTGKLPVPWPTLVTTLTWGVQCFARYPDHMKQHDFFKSAMPEGYVQERTIFFKDDGNYKTRAEVKFEGDTLVNRIELKGIDFKEDGNILGHKLEYNYISDNVYITADKQKNGIKANFKIRHNIEDGGVQLADHYQQNTPIGDGPVLLPDNHYLSTQSKLSKDPNEKRDHMVLLEFVTAAGITLGMDELYK**"
     primer          complement(997..1000)
                     /label="T7\Terminator\primer"
                     /ApEinfo_revcolor="#ffef86"
                     /ApEinfo_fwdcolor="#ffef86"
     terminator      997..1043
                     /label="T7\Terminator"
                     /ApEinfo_revcolor="#f8d3a9"
                     /ApEinfo_fwdcolor="#f8d3a9"
     primer          1014..1033
                     /label="Duet_BB_T7t_fwd"
                     /note="sequence: gcctctaaacgggtcttgag"
                     /ApEinfo_revcolor="#c7b0e3"
                     /ApEinfo_fwdcolor="#c7b0e3"
     Homology domain 1044..1083
                     /label="Ux"
                     /ApEinfo_revcolor="#b1ff67"
                     /ApEinfo_fwdcolor="#b1ff67"
     misc_feature    1084..1104
                     /label="Uni_9 R"
                     /ApEinfo_revcolor="#b7e6d7"
                     /ApEinfo_fwdcolor="#b7e6d7"
     primer_bind     complement(1140..1156)
                     /label="M13 rev"
                     /ApEinfo_revcolor="#d59687"
                     /ApEinfo_fwdcolor="#d59687"
                     /note="common sequencing primer, one of multiple similar variants"
     rep_origin      complement(1328..1916)
                     /label="ori"
                     /ApEinfo_revcolor="#d6b295"
                     /ApEinfo_fwdcolor="#d6b295"
                     /note="high-copy-number ColE1/pMB1/pBR322/pUC origin of replication"
                     /direction="LEFT"
     protein_bind    complement(2033..2057)
                     /label="attB1"
                     /ApEinfo_revcolor="#b1ff67"
                     /ApEinfo_fwdcolor="#b1ff67"
                     /note="recombination site for the Gateway(R) BP reaction"
                     /gene="mutant version of attB"
                     /bound_moiety="BP Clonase(TM)"
     CDS             complement(2157..3017)
                     /label="AmpR"
                     /ApEinfo_revcolor="#84b0dc"
                     /ApEinfo_fwdcolor="#84b0dc"
                     /note="confers resistance to ampicillin, carbenicillin, andrelated antibiotics"
                     /gene="bla"
                     /product="beta-lactamase"
                     /translation="MSIQHFRVALIPFFAAFCLPVFAHPETLVKVKDAEDQLGARVGYIELDLNSGKILESFRPEERFPMMSTFKVLLCGAVLSRIDAGQEQLGRRIHYSQNDLVEYSPVTEKHLTDGMTVRELCSAAITMSDNTAANLLLTTIGGPKELTAFLHNMGDHVTRLDRWEPELNEAIPNDERDTTMPVAMATTLRKLLTGELLTLASRQQLIDWMEADKVAGPLLRSALPAGWFIADKSGAGERGSRGIIAALGPDGKPSRIVVIYTTGSQATMDERNRQIAEIGASLIKHW*"
     primer          complement(2160..2188)
                     /label="pET_ampR_rev"
                     /note="sequence: agataggtgcctcactgattaagcattgg"
                     /ApEinfo_revcolor="#d6b295"
                     /ApEinfo_fwdcolor="#d6b295"
     promoter        complement(3018..3122)
                     /label="AmpR promoter"
                     /ApEinfo_revcolor="#f58a5e"
                     /ApEinfo_fwdcolor="#f58a5e"
                     /gene="bla"
     primer_bind     3236..3252
                     /label="M13 fwd"
                     /ApEinfo_revcolor="#75c6a9"
                     /ApEinfo_fwdcolor="#75c6a9"
                     /note="common sequencing primer, one of multiple similar variants"
     misc_feature    3283..3304
                     /label="Uni_9 F"
                     /ApEinfo_revcolor="#b4abac"
                     /ApEinfo_fwdcolor="#b4abac"
ORIGIN
        1 gaagtctaac gctgctctgg gctaactgtc CATTACTCGC ATCCATTCTC AGGCTGTCTC
       61 GTCTCGTCTC TTCTAATACG ACTCACTATA GGGAGATTCG TCTCCCACTA CATCCACATA
      121 CTACCTCCTA TCTATTTACT TCACATTCGG GTCGGCATGG CATGTGCACC TCCTCGCGGT
      181 CCGACCTGGG CTACTTCGGT AGGCTAAGGC ACAGAGTATG ATGTTGTGAA GTGAATAGAT
      241 AGGAGGATAT AAATGAAACA GAACAAAGAA CAGTTAGTCA GTAAAGGTGA AGAATTATTT
      301 ACCGGTGTTG TACCGATATT AGTCGAACTG GACGGTGACG TAAACGGACA TAAGTTCTCT
      361 GTAAGTGGAG AAGGTGAAGG GGATGCCACC TACGGGAAAT TGACGCTGAA ATTTATTTGC
      421 ACGACAGGGA AACTGCCAGT CCCCTGGCCT ACTCTGGTAA CCACACTTAC GTGGGGGGTT
      481 CAGTGCTTTG CACGCTATCC CGACCATATG AAGCAGCACG ATTTTTTCAA ATCTGCGATG
      541 CCGGAGGGCT ATGTGCAAGA ACGGACCATT TTCTTTAAGG ACGATGGTAA CTATAAAACT
      601 CGCGCCGAAG TTAAATTTGA AGGTGACACT TTGGTCAACC GTATAGAACT GAAGGGGATA
      661 GATTTTAAGG AAGATGGTAA TATCCTTGGT CACAAGTTGG AATACAACTA CATCAGCGAT
      721 AATGTATACA TCACAGCCGA CAAGCAAAAA AACGGTATCA AAGCAAACTT CAAAATACGT
      781 CACAACATCG AGGACGGTGG AGTCCAGCTG GCCGACCACT ACCAGCAGAA CACCCCAATA
      841 GGCGACGGAC CTGTTCTTCT GCCAGACAAC CACTACCTTT CGACTCAATC AAAGCTTTCA
      901 AAGGATCCTA ACGAGAAACG GGATCATATG GTGTTGCTTG AGTTCGTTAC GGCAGCTGGT
      961 ATAACCTTGG GGATGGACGA ACTTTACAAA TAATAAtagc ataacccctt ggggcctcta
     1021 aacgggtctt gaggggtttt ttgCCAGGAT ACATAGATTA CCACAACTCC GAGCCCTTCC
     1081 ACCaggctag gtggaggctc agtgatgata agtctgcgat ggtggatgca tgtgtcatgg
     1141 tcatagctgt ttcctgtgtg aaattgttat ccgctcagag ggcacaatcc tattccgcgc
     1201 tatccgacaa tctccaagac attaggtgga gttcagttcg gcgtatggca tatgtcgctg
     1261 gaaagaacat gtgagcaaaa ggccagcaaa aggccaggaa ccgtaaaaag gccgcgttgc
     1321 tggcgttttt ccataggctc cgcccccctg acgagcatca caaaaatcga cgctcaagtc
     1381 agaggtggcg aaacccgaca ggactataaa gataccaggc gtttccccct ggaagctccc
     1441 tcgtgcgctc tcctgttccg accctgccgc ttaccggata cctgtccgcc tttctccctt
     1501 cgggaagcgt ggcgctttct catagctcac gctgtaggta tctcagttcg gtgtaggtcg
     1561 ttcgctccaa gctgggctgt gtgcacgaac cccccgttca gcccgaccgc tgcgccttat
     1621 ccggtaacta tcgtcttgag tccaacccgg taagacacga cttatcgcca ctggcagcag
     1681 ccactggtaa caggattagc agagcgaggt atgtaggcgg tgctacagag ttcttgaagt
     1741 ggtggcctaa ctacggctac actagaagaa cagtatttgg tatctgcgct ctgctgaagc
     1801 cagttacctt cggaaaaaga gttggtagct cttgatccgg caaacaaacc accgctggta
     1861 gcggtggttt ttttgtttgc aagcagcaga ttacgcgcag aaaaaaagga tctcaagaag
     1921 atcctttgat cttttctacg gggtctgacg ctctattcaa caaagccgcc gtcccgtcaa
     1981 gtcagcgtaa atgggtaggg ggcttcaaat cgtcctcgtg ataccaattc ggagcctgct
     2041 tttttgtaca aacttgttga taatggcaat tcaaggatct tcacctagat ccttttaaat
     2101 taaaaatgaa gttttaaatc aatctaaagt atatatgagt aaacttggtc tgacagttac
     2161 caatgcttaa tcagtgaggc acctatctca gcgatctgtc tatttcgttc atccatagtt
     2221 gcctgactcc ccgtcgtgta gataactacg atacgggagg gcttaccatc tggccccagt
     2281 gctgcaatga taccgcgaga gccacgctca ccggctccag atttatcagc aataaaccag
     2341 ccagccggaa gggccgagcg cagaagtggt cctgcaactt tatccgcctc catccagtct
     2401 attaattgtt gccgggaagc tagagtaagt agttcgccag ttaatagttt gcgcaacgtt
     2461 gttgccattg ctacaggcat cgtggtgtca cgctcgtcgt ttggtatggc ttcattcagc
     2521 tccggttccc aacgatcaag gcgagttaca tgatccccca tgttgtgcaa aaaagcggtt
     2581 agctccttcg gtcctccgat cgttgtcaga agtaagttgg ccgcagtgtt atcactcatg
     2641 gttatggcag cactgcataa ttctcttact gtcatgccat ccgtaagatg cttttctgtg
     2701 actggtgagt actcaaccaa gtcattctga gaatagtgta tgcggcgacc gagttgctct
     2761 tgcccggcgt caatacggga taataccgcg ccacatagca gaactttaaa agtgctcatc
     2821 attggaaaac gttcttcggg gcgaaaactc tcaaggatct taccgctgtt gagatccagt
     2881 tcgatgtaac ccactcgtgc acccaactga tcttcagcat cttttacttt caccagcgtt
     2941 tctgggtgag caaaaacagg aaggcaaaat gccgcaaaaa agggaataag ggcgacacgg
     3001 aaatgttgaa tactcatact cttccttttt caatattatt gaagcattta tcagggttat
     3061 tgtctcatga gcggatacat atttgaatgt atttagaaaa ataaacaaat aggggttccg
     3121 cgcacatttc cccgaaaagt gccagatacc tgaaacaaaa cccatcgtac ggccaaggaa
     3181 gtctccaata actgtgatcc accacaagcg ccagggtttt cccagtcacg acgttgtaaa
     3241 acgacggcca gtcatgcata atccgcacgc atctggaata aggaagtgcc attccgcctg
     3301 acct
//
