# Supplementary material for: Cell-free systems enable mechanistic characterization of genetically encoded RNA strand exchange circuits for programmable protein expression
Source: bioRxiv preprint, doi:10.1101/2025.09.25.678518, version 2 (2025-09-30)
Supplement: Supplementary File S2 [file 678518_file03.zip › Supplementary File S2/(G_5a) Gu1erbs2 e6 s6u R3 CFP PPr Thyb10.gb]

LOCUS       (G_5a)_G{u1e,rbs2}_[e6_ 3615 bp ds-DNA     circular     15-SEP-2025
DEFINITION  synthetic circular DNA.
SOURCE      synthetic DNA construct
  ORGANISM  synthetic DNA construct
COMMENT     Imported using the Genbank importer. File name: pTwist+Kan+MC.gb
FEATURES             Location/Qualifiers
     misc_feature    1..30
                     /label="Ug"
                     /ApEinfo_revcolor="#b7e6d7"
                     /ApEinfo_fwdcolor="#b7e6d7"
     misc_feature    74..90
                     /label="T7 promoter"
                     /ApEinfo_revcolor="#9eafd2"
                     /ApEinfo_fwdcolor="#9eafd2"
     misc_feature    247..252
                     /label="c"
                     /ApEinfo_revcolor="#84b0dc"
                     /ApEinfo_fwdcolor="#84b0dc"
     CDS             253..273
                     /label="linker peptide"
                     /ApEinfo_revcolor="#84b0dc"
                     /ApEinfo_fwdcolor="#84b0dc"
                     /translation="MKQNKEQ"
     CDS             274..996
                     /label="sCFP3A"
                     /ApEinfo_revcolor="#84b0dc"
                     /ApEinfo_fwdcolor="#84b0dc"
                     /translation="LVSKGEELFTGVVPILVELDGDVNGHKFSVSGEGEGDATYGKLTLKFICTTGKLPVPWPTLVTTLTWGVQCFARYPDHMKQHDFFKSAMPEGYVQERTIFFKDDGNYKTRAEVKFEGDTLVNRIELKGIDFKEDGNILGHKLEYNYISDNVYITADKQKNGIKANFKIRHNIEDGGVQLADHYQQNTPIGDGPVLLPDNHYLSTQSKLSKDPNEKRDHMVLLEFVTAAGITLGMDELYK**"
     misc_feature    997..1213
                     /label="2PPrY-tRNA"
                     /ApEinfo_revcolor="#ff9ccd"
                     /ApEinfo_fwdcolor="#ff9ccd"
     misc_feature    1214..1298
                     /label="Thyb10"
                     /ApEinfo_revcolor="#c6c9d1"
                     /ApEinfo_fwdcolor="#c6c9d1"
     misc_feature    1299..1354
                     /label="riboJn"
                     /ApEinfo_revcolor="#b7e6d7"
                     /ApEinfo_fwdcolor="#b7e6d7"
     misc_feature    1395..1415
                     /label="Uni_9 R"
                     /ApEinfo_revcolor="#b7e6d7"
                     /ApEinfo_fwdcolor="#b7e6d7"
     primer_bind     complement(1451..1467)
                     /label="M13 rev"
                     /ApEinfo_revcolor="#d59687"
                     /ApEinfo_fwdcolor="#d59687"
                     /note="common sequencing primer, one of multiple similar variants"
     rep_origin      complement(1639..2227)
                     /label="ori"
                     /ApEinfo_revcolor="#d6b295"
                     /ApEinfo_fwdcolor="#d6b295"
                     /note="high-copy-number ColE1/pMB1/pBR322/pUC origin of replication"
                     /direction="LEFT"
     protein_bind    complement(2344..2368)
                     /label="attB1"
                     /ApEinfo_revcolor="#b1ff67"
                     /ApEinfo_fwdcolor="#b1ff67"
                     /note="recombination site for the Gateway(R) BP reaction"
                     /gene="mutant version of attB"
                     /bound_moiety="BP Clonase(TM)"
     CDS             complement(2468..3328)
                     /label="AmpR"
                     /ApEinfo_revcolor="#84b0dc"
                     /ApEinfo_fwdcolor="#84b0dc"
                     /note="confers resistance to ampicillin, carbenicillin, andrelated antibiotics"
                     /gene="bla"
                     /product="beta-lactamase"
                     /translation="MSIQHFRVALIPFFAAFCLPVFAHPETLVKVKDAEDQLGARVGYIELDLNSGKILESFRPEERFPMMSTFKVLLCGAVLSRIDAGQEQLGRRIHYSQNDLVEYSPVTEKHLTDGMTVRELCSAAITMSDNTAANLLLTTIGGPKELTAFLHNMGDHVTRLDRWEPELNEAIPNDERDTTMPVAMATTLRKLLTGELLTLASRQQLIDWMEADKVAGPLLRSALPAGWFIADKSGAGERGSRGIIAALGPDGKPSRIVVIYTTGSQATMDERNRQIAEIGASLIKHW*"
     primer          complement(2471..2499)
                     /label="pET_ampR_rev"
                     /note="sequence: agataggtgcctcactgattaagcattgg"
                     /ApEinfo_revcolor="#d6b295"
                     /ApEinfo_fwdcolor="#d6b295"
     promoter        complement(3329..3433)
                     /label="AmpR promoter"
                     /ApEinfo_revcolor="#f58a5e"
                     /ApEinfo_fwdcolor="#f58a5e"
                     /gene="bla"
     primer_bind     3547..3563
                     /label="M13 fwd"
                     /ApEinfo_revcolor="#75c6a9"
                     /ApEinfo_fwdcolor="#75c6a9"
                     /note="common sequencing primer, one of multiple similar variants"
     misc_feature    3594..3615
                     /label="Uni_9 F"
                     /ApEinfo_revcolor="#b4abac"
                     /ApEinfo_fwdcolor="#b4abac"
ORIGIN
        1 gaagtctaac gctgctctgg gctaactgtc CATTACTCGC ATCCATTCTC AGGCTGTCTC
       61 GTCTCGTCTC TTCTAATACG ACTCACTATA GGGAGATTCG TCTCCCACTA CATCCACATA
      121 CTACCTCCTA TCTATTTACT TCACATTCGG GTCGGCATGG CATGTGCACC TCCTCGCGGT
      181 CCGACCTGGG CTACTTCGGT AGGCTAAGGC ACAGAGTATG ATGTTGTGAA GTGAATAGAT
      241 AGGAGGATAT AAATGAAACA GAACAAAGAA CAGTTAGTCA GTAAAGGTGA AGAATTATTT
      301 ACCGGTGTTG TACCGATATT AGTCGAACTG GACGGTGACG TAAACGGACA TAAGTTCTCT
      361 GTAAGTGGAG AAGGTGAAGG GGATGCCACC TACGGGAAAT TGACGCTGAA ATTTATTTGC
      421 ACGACAGGGA AACTGCCAGT CCCCTGGCCT ACTCTGGTAA CCACACTTAC GTGGGGGGTT
      481 CAGTGCTTTG CACGCTATCC CGACCATATG AAGCAGCACG ATTTTTTCAA ATCTGCGATG
      541 CCGGAGGGCT ATGTGCAAGA ACGGACCATT TTCTTTAAGG ACGATGGTAA CTATAAAACT
      601 CGCGCCGAAG TTAAATTTGA AGGTGACACT TTGGTCAACC GTATAGAACT GAAGGGGATA
      661 GATTTTAAGG AAGATGGTAA TATCCTTGGT CACAAGTTGG AATACAACTA CATCAGCGAT
      721 AATGTATACA TCACAGCCGA CAAGCAAAAA AACGGTATCA AAGCAAACTT CAAAATACGT
      781 CACAACATCG AGGACGGTGG AGTCCAGCTG GCCGACCACT ACCAGCAGAA CACCCCAATA
      841 GGCGACGGAC CTGTTCTTCT GCCAGACAAC CACTACCTTT CGACTCAATC AAAGCTTTCA
      901 AAGGATCCTA ACGAGAAACG GGATCATATG GTGTTGCTTG AGTTCGTTAC GGCAGCTGGT
      961 ATAACCTTGG GGATGGACGA ACTTTACAAA TAATAAAAAG CCCGGATAGC TCAGTCGGTA
     1021 GAGCAGCGGC CGGTTGCCAT GTGTATGTGG GCCAATCGTG GCGTGTCGGC CTGCTTCGGC
     1081 AGGCACTGGC GCCGCCCACA TACTCTGATG ATCCCCAATC GTAGCGTGTC GGGGTGCGCT
     1141 TGCACCCACT GGCGCTGGGA TCATTCATGG CAACGGCCGC GGGTCCAGGG TTCAAGTCCC
     1201 TGTTCGGGCG CCAataatcA GATAACAGAT ACttcgGtat ctgttatctg ttTTTTTTcA
     1261 ACAGATAGCC GCGttcgCGC GGCtatctgt tTTTTTTtAG CTGTCACCGG ATGTGCTTTC
     1321 CGGTCTGATG AGTCCGTGAG GACGAAACAG CCTCCCAGGA TACATAGATT ACCACAACTC
     1381 CGAGCCCTTC CACCaggcta ggtggaggct cagtgatgat aagtctgcga tggtggatgc
     1441 atgtgtcatg gtcatagctg tttcctgtgt gaaattgtta tccgctcaga gggcacaatc
     1501 ctattccgcg ctatccgaca atctccaaga cattaggtgg agttcagttc ggcgtatggc
     1561 atatgtcgct ggaaagaaca tgtgagcaaa aggccagcaa aaggccagga accgtaaaaa
     1621 ggccgcgttg ctggcgtttt tccataggct ccgcccccct gacgagcatc acaaaaatcg
     1681 acgctcaagt cagaggtggc gaaacccgac aggactataa agataccagg cgtttccccc
     1741 tggaagctcc ctcgtgcgct ctcctgttcc gaccctgccg cttaccggat acctgtccgc
     1801 ctttctccct tcgggaagcg tggcgctttc tcatagctca cgctgtaggt atctcagttc
     1861 ggtgtaggtc gttcgctcca agctgggctg tgtgcacgaa ccccccgttc agcccgaccg
     1921 ctgcgcctta tccggtaact atcgtcttga gtccaacccg gtaagacacg acttatcgcc
     1981 actggcagca gccactggta acaggattag cagagcgagg tatgtaggcg gtgctacaga
     2041 gttcttgaag tggtggccta actacggcta cactagaaga acagtatttg gtatctgcgc
     2101 tctgctgaag ccagttacct tcggaaaaag agttggtagc tcttgatccg gcaaacaaac
     2161 caccgctggt agcggtggtt tttttgtttg caagcagcag attacgcgca gaaaaaaagg
     2221 atctcaagaa gatcctttga tcttttctac ggggtctgac gctctattca acaaagccgc
     2281 cgtcccgtca agtcagcgta aatgggtagg gggcttcaaa tcgtcctcgt gataccaatt
     2341 cggagcctgc ttttttgtac aaacttgttg ataatggcaa ttcaaggatc ttcacctaga
     2401 tccttttaaa ttaaaaatga agttttaaat caatctaaag tatatatgag taaacttggt
     2461 ctgacagtta ccaatgctta atcagtgagg cacctatctc agcgatctgt ctatttcgtt
     2521 catccatagt tgcctgactc cccgtcgtgt agataactac gatacgggag ggcttaccat
     2581 ctggccccag tgctgcaatg ataccgcgag agccacgctc accggctcca gatttatcag
     2641 caataaacca gccagccgga agggccgagc gcagaagtgg tcctgcaact ttatccgcct
     2701 ccatccagtc tattaattgt tgccgggaag ctagagtaag tagttcgcca gttaatagtt
     2761 tgcgcaacgt tgttgccatt gctacaggca tcgtggtgtc acgctcgtcg tttggtatgg
     2821 cttcattcag ctccggttcc caacgatcaa ggcgagttac atgatccccc atgttgtgca
     2881 aaaaagcggt tagctccttc ggtcctccga tcgttgtcag aagtaagttg gccgcagtgt
     2941 tatcactcat ggttatggca gcactgcata attctcttac tgtcatgcca tccgtaagat
     3001 gcttttctgt gactggtgag tactcaacca agtcattctg agaatagtgt atgcggcgac
     3061 cgagttgctc ttgcccggcg tcaatacggg ataataccgc gccacatagc agaactttaa
     3121 aagtgctcat cattggaaaa cgttcttcgg ggcgaaaact ctcaaggatc ttaccgctgt
     3181 tgagatccag ttcgatgtaa cccactcgtg cacccaactg atcttcagca tcttttactt
     3241 tcaccagcgt ttctgggtga gcaaaaacag gaaggcaaaa tgccgcaaaa aagggaataa
     3301 gggcgacacg gaaatgttga atactcatac tcttcctttt tcaatattat tgaagcattt
     3361 atcagggtta ttgtctcatg agcggataca tatttgaatg tatttagaaa aataaacaaa
     3421 taggggttcc gcgcacattt ccccgaaaag tgccagatac ctgaaacaaa acccatcgta
     3481 cggccaagga agtctccaat aactgtgatc caccacaagc gccagggttt tcccagtcac
     3541 gacgttgtaa aacgacggcc agtcatgcat aatccgcacg catctggaat aaggaagtgc
     3601 cattccgcct gacct
//
