# Supplementary material for: Cell-free systems enable mechanistic characterization of genetically encoded RNA strand exchange circuits for programmable protein expression
Source: bioRxiv preprint, doi:10.1101/2025.09.25.678518, version 2 (2025-09-30)
Supplement: Supplementary File S2 [file 678518_file03.zip › Supplementary File S2/(G_5_PPr T7t) Gu1erbs2 e6 s6u R3 CFP PPr T7t.gb]

LOCUS       (G_5_PPr_T7t)_G{u1e,rbs 3447 bp ds-DNA     circular     15-SEP-2025
DEFINITION  synthetic circular DNA.
SOURCE      synthetic DNA construct
  ORGANISM  synthetic DNA construct
COMMENT     Imported using the Genbank importer. File name: pTwist+Kan+MC.gb
FEATURES             Location/Qualifiers
     misc_feature    1..30
                     /label="Ug"
                     /ApEinfo_revcolor="#b7e6d7"
                     /ApEinfo_fwdcolor="#b7e6d7"
     misc_feature    31..70
                     /label="U1"
                     /ApEinfo_revcolor="#ff9ccd"
                     /ApEinfo_fwdcolor="#ff9ccd"
                     /note="GA homology domain"
     misc_feature    74..90
                     /label="T7 promoter"
                     /ApEinfo_revcolor="#c6c9d1"
                     /ApEinfo_fwdcolor="#c6c9d1"
     misc_feature    91..106
                     /label="hp5"
                     /ApEinfo_revcolor="#ff9ccd"
                     /ApEinfo_fwdcolor="#ff9ccd"
     misc_feature    108..123
                     /label=2
                     /ApEinfo_revcolor="#75c6a9"
                     /ApEinfo_fwdcolor="#75c6a9"
     misc_feature    124..129
                     /label="rbs'"
                     /ApEinfo_revcolor="#b1ff67"
                     /ApEinfo_fwdcolor="#b1ff67"
     misc_feature    130..135
                     /label="e6"
                     /ApEinfo_revcolor="#d6b295"
                     /ApEinfo_fwdcolor="#d6b295"
     misc_feature    136..145
                     /label=1
                     /ApEinfo_revcolor="#d59687"
                     /ApEinfo_fwdcolor="#d59687"
     misc_feature    146..148
                     /label="L"
                     /ApEinfo_revcolor="#84b0dc"
                     /ApEinfo_fwdcolor="#84b0dc"
     misc_feature    149..212
                     /label="R3"
                     /ApEinfo_revcolor="#c7b0e3"
                     /ApEinfo_fwdcolor="#c7b0e3"
     misc_feature    213..218
                     /label="6u"
                     /ApEinfo_revcolor="#faac61"
                     /ApEinfo_fwdcolor="#faac61"
     misc_feature    219..224
                     /label="u"
                     /ApEinfo_revcolor="#f58a5e"
                     /ApEinfo_fwdcolor="#f58a5e"
     misc_feature    225..234
                     /label="1'"
                     /ApEinfo_revcolor="#85dae9"
                     /ApEinfo_fwdcolor="#85dae9"
     misc_feature    235..240
                     /label="e6'"
                     /ApEinfo_revcolor="#d59687"
                     /ApEinfo_fwdcolor="#d59687"
     misc_feature    241..246
                     /label="rbs"
                     /ApEinfo_revcolor="#c7b0e3"
                     /ApEinfo_fwdcolor="#c7b0e3"
     misc_feature    247..252
                     /label="c"
                     /ApEinfo_revcolor="#84b0dc"
                     /ApEinfo_fwdcolor="#84b0dc"
     CDS             253..273
                     /label="linker peptide"
                     /ApEinfo_revcolor="#84b0dc"
                     /ApEinfo_fwdcolor="#84b0dc"
                     /translation="MKQNKEQ"
     CDS             274..996
                     /label="sCFP3A"
                     /ApEinfo_revcolor="#84b0dc"
                     /ApEinfo_fwdcolor="#84b0dc"
                     /translation="LVSKGEELFTGVVPILVELDGDVNGHKFSVSGEGEGDATYGKLTLKFICTTGKLPVPWPTLVTTLTWGVQCFARYPDHMKQHDFFKSAMPEGYVQERTIFFKDDGNYKTRAEVKFEGDTLVNRIELKGIDFKEDGNILGHKLEYNYISDNVYITADKQKNGIKANFKIRHNIEDGGVQLADHYQQNTPIGDGPVLLPDNHYLSTQSKLSKDPNEKRDHMVLLEFVTAAGITLGMDELYK**"
     misc_feature    997..1139
                     /label="2PPrY"
                     /ApEinfo_revcolor="#c7b0e3"
                     /ApEinfo_fwdcolor="#c7b0e3"
     misc_feature    1140..1186
                     /label="T7t"
                     /ApEinfo_revcolor="#c7b0e3"
                     /ApEinfo_fwdcolor="#c7b0e3"
     misc_feature    1187..1226
                     /label="Ux"
                     /ApEinfo_revcolor="#ffef86"
                     /ApEinfo_fwdcolor="#ffef86"
                     /note="GA homology domain"
     misc_feature    1227..1247
                     /label="Uni_9 R"
                     /ApEinfo_revcolor="#b7e6d7"
                     /ApEinfo_fwdcolor="#b7e6d7"
     primer_bind     complement(1283..1299)
                     /label="M13 rev"
                     /ApEinfo_revcolor="#d59687"
                     /ApEinfo_fwdcolor="#d59687"
                     /note="common sequencing primer, one of multiple similar variants"
     rep_origin      complement(1471..2059)
                     /label="ori"
                     /ApEinfo_revcolor="#d6b295"
                     /ApEinfo_fwdcolor="#d6b295"
                     /note="high-copy-number ColE1/pMB1/pBR322/pUC origin of replication"
                     /direction="LEFT"
     protein_bind    complement(2176..2200)
                     /label="attB1"
                     /ApEinfo_revcolor="#b1ff67"
                     /ApEinfo_fwdcolor="#b1ff67"
                     /note="recombination site for the Gateway(R) BP reaction"
                     /gene="mutant version of attB"
                     /bound_moiety="BP Clonase(TM)"
     CDS             complement(2300..3160)
                     /label="AmpR"
                     /ApEinfo_revcolor="#84b0dc"
                     /ApEinfo_fwdcolor="#84b0dc"
                     /note="confers resistance to ampicillin, carbenicillin, andrelated antibiotics"
                     /gene="bla"
                     /product="beta-lactamase"
                     /translation="MSIQHFRVALIPFFAAFCLPVFAHPETLVKVKDAEDQLGARVGYIELDLNSGKILESFRPEERFPMMSTFKVLLCGAVLSRIDAGQEQLGRRIHYSQNDLVEYSPVTEKHLTDGMTVRELCSAAITMSDNTAANLLLTTIGGPKELTAFLHNMGDHVTRLDRWEPELNEAIPNDERDTTMPVAMATTLRKLLTGELLTLASRQQLIDWMEADKVAGPLLRSALPAGWFIADKSGAGERGSRGIIAALGPDGKPSRIVVIYTTGSQATMDERNRQIAEIGASLIKHW*"
     primer          complement(2303..2331)
                     /label="pET_ampR_rev"
                     /note="sequence: agataggtgcctcactgattaagcattgg"
                     /ApEinfo_revcolor="#d6b295"
                     /ApEinfo_fwdcolor="#d6b295"
     promoter        complement(3161..3265)
                     /label="AmpR promoter"
                     /ApEinfo_revcolor="#f58a5e"
                     /ApEinfo_fwdcolor="#f58a5e"
                     /gene="bla"
     primer_bind     3379..3395
                     /label="M13 fwd"
                     /ApEinfo_revcolor="#75c6a9"
                     /ApEinfo_fwdcolor="#75c6a9"
                     /note="common sequencing primer, one of multiple similar variants"
     misc_feature    3426..3447
                     /label="Uni_9 F"
                     /ApEinfo_revcolor="#b4abac"
                     /ApEinfo_fwdcolor="#b4abac"
ORIGIN
        1 gaagtctaac gctgctctgg gctaactgtc CATTACTCGC ATCCATTCTC AGGCTGTCTC
       61 GTCTCGTCTC TTCTAATACG ACTCACTATA GGGAGATTCG TCTCCCACTA CATCCACATA
      121 CTACCTCCTC TACTTTTACT TCACATTCGG GTCGGCATGG CATGTGCACC TCCTCGCGGT
      181 CCGACCTGGG CTACTTCGGT AGGCTAAGGC ACAGAGTATG ATGTTGTGAA GTGAAAGTAG
      241 AGGAGGATAT AAATGAAACA GAACAAAGAA CAGTTAGTCA GTAAAGGTGA AGAATTATTT
      301 ACCGGTGTTG TACCGATATT AGTCGAACTG GACGGTGACG TAAACGGACA TAAGTTCTCT
      361 GTAAGTGGAG AAGGTGAAGG GGATGCCACC TACGGGAAAT TGACGCTGAA ATTTATTTGC
      421 ACGACAGGGA AACTGCCAGT CCCCTGGCCT ACTCTGGTAA CCACACTTAC GTGGGGGGTT
      481 CAGTGCTTTG CACGCTATCC CGACCATATG AAGCAGCACG ATTTTTTCAA ATCTGCGATG
      541 CCGGAGGGCT ATGTGCAAGA ACGGACCATT TTCTTTAAGG ACGATGGTAA CTATAAAACT
      601 CGCGCCGAAG TTAAATTTGA AGGTGACACT TTGGTCAACC GTATAGAACT GAAGGGGATA
      661 GATTTTAAGG AAGATGGTAA TATCCTTGGT CACAAGTTGG AATACAACTA CATCAGCGAT
      721 AATGTATACA TCACAGCCGA CAAGCAAAAA AACGGTATCA AAGCAAACTT CAAAATACGT
      781 CACAACATCG AGGACGGTGG AGTCCAGCTG GCCGACCACT ACCAGCAGAA CACCCCAATA
      841 GGCGACGGAC CTGTTCTTCT GCCAGACAAC CACTACCTTT CGACTCAATC AAAGCTTTCA
      901 AAGGATCCTA ACGAGAAACG GGATCATATG GTGTTGCTTG AGTTCGTTAC GGCAGCTGGT
      961 ATAACCTTGG GGATGGACGA ACTTTACAAA TAATAATATT TGCCATGTGT ATGTGGGCCA
     1021 ATCGTGGCGT GTCGGCCTGC TTCGGCAGGC ACTGGCGCCG CCCACATACT CTGATGATCC
     1081 CCAATCGTAG CGTGTCGGGG TGCGCTTGCA CCCACTGGCG CTGGGATCAT TCATGGCAAt
     1141 agcataaccc cttggggcct ctaaacgggt cttgaggggt tttttgCCAG GATACATAGA
     1201 TTACCACAAC TCCGAGCCCT TCCACCaggc taggtggagg ctcagtgatg ataagtctgc
     1261 gatggtggat gcatgtgtca tggtcatagc tgtttcctgt gtgaaattgt tatccgctca
     1321 gagggcacaa tcctattccg cgctatccga caatctccaa gacattaggt ggagttcagt
     1381 tcggcgtatg gcatatgtcg ctggaaagaa catgtgagca aaaggccagc aaaaggccag
     1441 gaaccgtaaa aaggccgcgt tgctggcgtt tttccatagg ctccgccccc ctgacgagca
     1501 tcacaaaaat cgacgctcaa gtcagaggtg gcgaaacccg acaggactat aaagatacca
     1561 ggcgtttccc cctggaagct ccctcgtgcg ctctcctgtt ccgaccctgc cgcttaccgg
     1621 atacctgtcc gcctttctcc cttcgggaag cgtggcgctt tctcatagct cacgctgtag
     1681 gtatctcagt tcggtgtagg tcgttcgctc caagctgggc tgtgtgcacg aaccccccgt
     1741 tcagcccgac cgctgcgcct tatccggtaa ctatcgtctt gagtccaacc cggtaagaca
     1801 cgacttatcg ccactggcag cagccactgg taacaggatt agcagagcga ggtatgtagg
     1861 cggtgctaca gagttcttga agtggtggcc taactacggc tacactagaa gaacagtatt
     1921 tggtatctgc gctctgctga agccagttac cttcggaaaa agagttggta gctcttgatc
     1981 cggcaaacaa accaccgctg gtagcggtgg tttttttgtt tgcaagcagc agattacgcg
     2041 cagaaaaaaa ggatctcaag aagatccttt gatcttttct acggggtctg acgctctatt
     2101 caacaaagcc gccgtcccgt caagtcagcg taaatgggta gggggcttca aatcgtcctc
     2161 gtgataccaa ttcggagcct gcttttttgt acaaacttgt tgataatggc aattcaagga
     2221 tcttcaccta gatcctttta aattaaaaat gaagttttaa atcaatctaa agtatatatg
     2281 agtaaacttg gtctgacagt taccaatgct taatcagtga ggcacctatc tcagcgatct
     2341 gtctatttcg ttcatccata gttgcctgac tccccgtcgt gtagataact acgatacggg
     2401 agggcttacc atctggcccc agtgctgcaa tgataccgcg agagccacgc tcaccggctc
     2461 cagatttatc agcaataaac cagccagccg gaagggccga gcgcagaagt ggtcctgcaa
     2521 ctttatccgc ctccatccag tctattaatt gttgccggga agctagagta agtagttcgc
     2581 cagttaatag tttgcgcaac gttgttgcca ttgctacagg catcgtggtg tcacgctcgt
     2641 cgtttggtat ggcttcattc agctccggtt cccaacgatc aaggcgagtt acatgatccc
     2701 ccatgttgtg caaaaaagcg gttagctcct tcggtcctcc gatcgttgtc agaagtaagt
     2761 tggccgcagt gttatcactc atggttatgg cagcactgca taattctctt actgtcatgc
     2821 catccgtaag atgcttttct gtgactggtg agtactcaac caagtcattc tgagaatagt
     2881 gtatgcggcg accgagttgc tcttgcccgg cgtcaatacg ggataatacc gcgccacata
     2941 gcagaacttt aaaagtgctc atcattggaa aacgttcttc ggggcgaaaa ctctcaagga
     3001 tcttaccgct gttgagatcc agttcgatgt aacccactcg tgcacccaac tgatcttcag
     3061 catcttttac tttcaccagc gtttctgggt gagcaaaaac aggaaggcaa aatgccgcaa
     3121 aaaagggaat aagggcgaca cggaaatgtt gaatactcat actcttcctt tttcaatatt
     3181 attgaagcat ttatcagggt tattgtctca tgagcggata catatttgaa tgtatttaga
     3241 aaaataaaca aataggggtt ccgcgcacat ttccccgaaa agtgccagat acctgaaaca
     3301 aaacccatcg tacggccaag gaagtctcca ataactgtga tccaccacaa gcgccagggt
     3361 tttcccagtc acgacgttgt aaaacgacgg ccagtcatgc ataatccgca cgcatctgga
     3421 ataaggaagt gccattccgc ctgacct
//
