# Supplementary material for: Cell-free systems enable mechanistic characterization of genetically encoded RNA strand exchange circuits for programmable protein expression
Source: bioRxiv preprint, doi:10.1101/2025.09.25.678518, version 2 (2025-09-30)
Supplement: Supplementary File S2 [file 678518_file03.zip › Supplementary File S2/(G_6) Gu1erbs2 e4 s4u R3 CFP PPr Thyb10.gb]

LOCUS       (G_6)_G{u1e,rbs2}_[e4_s 3499 bp ds-DNA     circular     15-SEP-2025
DEFINITION  synthetic circular DNA.
SOURCE      synthetic DNA construct
  ORGANISM  synthetic DNA construct
COMMENT     Imported using the Genbank importer. File name: pTwist+Kan+MC.gb
FEATURES             Location/Qualifiers
     misc_feature    4..20
                     /label="T7 promoter"
                     /ApEinfo_revcolor="#c6c9d1"
                     /ApEinfo_fwdcolor="#c6c9d1"
     misc_feature    21..36
                     /label="hp5"
                     /ApEinfo_revcolor="#ff9ccd"
                     /ApEinfo_fwdcolor="#ff9ccd"
     misc_feature    38..53
                     /label=2
                     /ApEinfo_revcolor="#75c6a9"
                     /ApEinfo_fwdcolor="#75c6a9"
     misc_feature    54..59
                     /label="rbs'"
                     /ApEinfo_revcolor="#b1ff67"
                     /ApEinfo_fwdcolor="#b1ff67"
     misc_feature    60..63
                     /label="e4"
                     /ApEinfo_revcolor="#d6b295"
                     /ApEinfo_fwdcolor="#d6b295"
     misc_feature    64..73
                     /label=1
                     /ApEinfo_revcolor="#d59687"
                     /ApEinfo_fwdcolor="#d59687"
     misc_feature    74..76
                     /label="L"
                     /ApEinfo_revcolor="#84b0dc"
                     /ApEinfo_fwdcolor="#84b0dc"
     misc_feature    77..140
                     /label="R3"
                     /ApEinfo_revcolor="#c7b0e3"
                     /ApEinfo_fwdcolor="#c7b0e3"
     misc_feature    141..144
                     /label="4u"
                     /ApEinfo_revcolor="#faac61"
                     /ApEinfo_fwdcolor="#faac61"
     misc_feature    145..150
                     /label="u"
                     /ApEinfo_revcolor="#f58a5e"
                     /ApEinfo_fwdcolor="#f58a5e"
     misc_feature    151..160
                     /label="1'"
                     /ApEinfo_revcolor="#85dae9"
                     /ApEinfo_fwdcolor="#85dae9"
     misc_feature    161..164
                     /label="e4'"
                     /ApEinfo_revcolor="#d59687"
                     /ApEinfo_fwdcolor="#d59687"
     misc_feature    165..170
                     /label="rbs"
                     /ApEinfo_revcolor="#c7b0e3"
                     /ApEinfo_fwdcolor="#c7b0e3"
     misc_feature    171..176
                     /label="c"
                     /ApEinfo_revcolor="#84b0dc"
                     /ApEinfo_fwdcolor="#84b0dc"
     CDS             177..197
                     /label="linker peptide"
                     /ApEinfo_revcolor="#84b0dc"
                     /ApEinfo_fwdcolor="#84b0dc"
                     /translation="MKQNKEQ"
     CDS             198..920
                     /label="sCFP3A"
                     /ApEinfo_revcolor="#84b0dc"
                     /ApEinfo_fwdcolor="#84b0dc"
                     /translation="LVSKGEELFTGVVPILVELDGDVNGHKFSVSGEGEGDATYGKLTLKFICTTGKLPVPWPTLVTTLTWGVQCFARYPDHMKQHDFFKSAMPEGYVQERTIFFKDDGNYKTRAEVKFEGDTLVNRIELKGIDFKEDGNILGHKLEYNYISDNVYITADKQKNGIKANFKIRHNIEDGGVQLADHYQQNTPIGDGPVLLPDNHYLSTQSKLSKDPNEKRDHMVLLEFVTAAGITLGMDELYK**"
     misc_feature    921..1137
                     /label="2PPrY-tRNA"
                     /ApEinfo_revcolor="#ff9ccd"
                     /ApEinfo_fwdcolor="#ff9ccd"
     misc_feature    1138..1222
                     /label="Thyb10"
                     /ApEinfo_revcolor="#c6c9d1"
                     /ApEinfo_fwdcolor="#c6c9d1"
     misc_feature    1223..1278
                     /label="riboJn"
                     /ApEinfo_revcolor="#b7e6d7"
                     /ApEinfo_fwdcolor="#b7e6d7"
     misc_feature    1279..1299
                     /label="Uni_9 R"
                     /ApEinfo_revcolor="#b7e6d7"
                     /ApEinfo_fwdcolor="#b7e6d7"
     primer_bind     complement(1335..1351)
                     /label="M13 rev"
                     /ApEinfo_revcolor="#d59687"
                     /ApEinfo_fwdcolor="#d59687"
                     /note="common sequencing primer, one of multiple similar variants"
     rep_origin      complement(1523..2111)
                     /label="ori"
                     /ApEinfo_revcolor="#d6b295"
                     /ApEinfo_fwdcolor="#d6b295"
                     /note="high-copy-number ColE1/pMB1/pBR322/pUC origin of replication"
                     /direction="LEFT"
     protein_bind    complement(2228..2252)
                     /label="attB1"
                     /ApEinfo_revcolor="#b1ff67"
                     /ApEinfo_fwdcolor="#b1ff67"
                     /note="recombination site for the Gateway(R) BP reaction"
                     /gene="mutant version of attB"
                     /bound_moiety="BP Clonase(TM)"
     CDS             complement(2352..3212)
                     /label="AmpR"
                     /ApEinfo_revcolor="#84b0dc"
                     /ApEinfo_fwdcolor="#84b0dc"
                     /note="confers resistance to ampicillin, carbenicillin, andrelated antibiotics"
                     /gene="bla"
                     /product="beta-lactamase"
                     /translation="MSIQHFRVALIPFFAAFCLPVFAHPETLVKVKDAEDQLGARVGYIELDLNSGKILESFRPEERFPMMSTFKVLLCGAVLSRIDAGQEQLGRRIHYSQNDLVEYSPVTEKHLTDGMTVRELCSAAITMSDNTAANLLLTTIGGPKELTAFLHNMGDHVTRLDRWEPELNEAIPNDERDTTMPVAMATTLRKLLTGELLTLASRQQLIDWMEADKVAGPLLRSALPAGWFIADKSGAGERGSRGIIAALGPDGKPSRIVVIYTTGSQATMDERNRQIAEIGASLIKHW*"
     primer          complement(2355..2383)
                     /label="pET_ampR_rev"
                     /note="sequence: agataggtgcctcactgattaagcattgg"
                     /ApEinfo_revcolor="#d6b295"
                     /ApEinfo_fwdcolor="#d6b295"
     promoter        complement(3213..3317)
                     /label="AmpR promoter"
                     /ApEinfo_revcolor="#f58a5e"
                     /ApEinfo_fwdcolor="#f58a5e"
                     /gene="bla"
     primer_bind     3431..3447
                     /label="M13 fwd"
                     /ApEinfo_revcolor="#75c6a9"
                     /ApEinfo_fwdcolor="#75c6a9"
                     /note="common sequencing primer, one of multiple similar variants"
     misc_feature    3478..3499
                     /label="Uni_9 F"
                     /ApEinfo_revcolor="#b4abac"
                     /ApEinfo_fwdcolor="#b4abac"
ORIGIN
        1 TTCTAATACG ACTCACTATA GGGAGATTCG TCTCCCACTA CATCCACATA CTACCTCCTA
       61 CTTTTACTTC ACATTCGGGT CGGCATGGCA TGTGCACCTC CTCGCGGTCC GACCTGGGCT
      121 ACTTCGGTAG GCTAAGGCAC AGTATGATGT TGTGAAGTGA AAGTAGGAGG ATATAAATGA
      181 AACAGAACAA AGAACAGTTA GTCAGTAAAG GTGAAGAATT ATTTACCGGT GTTGTACCGA
      241 TATTAGTCGA ACTGGACGGT GACGTAAACG GACATAAGTT CTCTGTAAGT GGAGAAGGTG
      301 AAGGGGATGC CACCTACGGG AAATTGACGC TGAAATTTAT TTGCACGACA GGGAAACTGC
      361 CAGTCCCCTG GCCTACTCTG GTAACCACAC TTACGTGGGG GGTTCAGTGC TTTGCACGCT
      421 ATCCCGACCA TATGAAGCAG CACGATTTTT TCAAATCTGC GATGCCGGAG GGCTATGTGC
      481 AAGAACGGAC CATTTTCTTT AAGGACGATG GTAACTATAA AACTCGCGCC GAAGTTAAAT
      541 TTGAAGGTGA CACTTTGGTC AACCGTATAG AACTGAAGGG GATAGATTTT AAGGAAGATG
      601 GTAATATCCT TGGTCACAAG TTGGAATACA ACTACATCAG CGATAATGTA TACATCACAG
      661 CCGACAAGCA AAAAAACGGT ATCAAAGCAA ACTTCAAAAT ACGTCACAAC ATCGAGGACG
      721 GTGGAGTCCA GCTGGCCGAC CACTACCAGC AGAACACCCC AATAGGCGAC GGACCTGTTC
      781 TTCTGCCAGA CAACCACTAC CTTTCGACTC AATCAAAGCT TTCAAAGGAT CCTAACGAGA
      841 AACGGGATCA TATGGTGTTG CTTGAGTTCG TTACGGCAGC TGGTATAACC TTGGGGATGG
      901 ACGAACTTTA CAAATAATAA AAAGCCCGGA TAGCTCAGTC GGTAGAGCAG CGGCCGGTTG
      961 CCATGTGTAT GTGGGCCAAT CGTGGCGTGT CGGCCTGCTT CGGCAGGCAC TGGCGCCGCC
     1021 CACATACTCT GATGATCCCC AATCGTAGCG TGTCGGGGTG CGCTTGCACC CACTGGCGCT
     1081 GGGATCATTC ATGGCAACGG CCGCGGGTCC AGGGTTCAAG TCCCTGTTCG GGCGCCAata
     1141 atcAGATAAC AGATACttcg Gtatctgtta tctgttTTTT TTcAACAGAT AGCCGCGttc
     1201 gCGCGGCtat ctgttTTTTT TtAGCTGTCA CCGGATGTGC TTTCCGGTCT GATGAGTCCG
     1261 TGAGGACGAA ACAGCCTCag gctaggtgga ggctcagtga tgataagtct gcgatggtgg
     1321 atgcatgtgt catggtcata gctgtttcct gtgtgaaatt gttatccgct cagagggcac
     1381 aatcctattc cgcgctatcc gacaatctcc aagacattag gtggagttca gttcggcgta
     1441 tggcatatgt cgctggaaag aacatgtgag caaaaggcca gcaaaaggcc aggaaccgta
     1501 aaaaggccgc gttgctggcg tttttccata ggctccgccc ccctgacgag catcacaaaa
     1561 atcgacgctc aagtcagagg tggcgaaacc cgacaggact ataaagatac caggcgtttc
     1621 cccctggaag ctccctcgtg cgctctcctg ttccgaccct gccgcttacc ggatacctgt
     1681 ccgcctttct cccttcggga agcgtggcgc tttctcatag ctcacgctgt aggtatctca
     1741 gttcggtgta ggtcgttcgc tccaagctgg gctgtgtgca cgaacccccc gttcagcccg
     1801 accgctgcgc cttatccggt aactatcgtc ttgagtccaa cccggtaaga cacgacttat
     1861 cgccactggc agcagccact ggtaacagga ttagcagagc gaggtatgta ggcggtgcta
     1921 cagagttctt gaagtggtgg cctaactacg gctacactag aagaacagta tttggtatct
     1981 gcgctctgct gaagccagtt accttcggaa aaagagttgg tagctcttga tccggcaaac
     2041 aaaccaccgc tggtagcggt ggtttttttg tttgcaagca gcagattacg cgcagaaaaa
     2101 aaggatctca agaagatcct ttgatctttt ctacggggtc tgacgctcta ttcaacaaag
     2161 ccgccgtccc gtcaagtcag cgtaaatggg tagggggctt caaatcgtcc tcgtgatacc
     2221 aattcggagc ctgctttttt gtacaaactt gttgataatg gcaattcaag gatcttcacc
     2281 tagatccttt taaattaaaa atgaagtttt aaatcaatct aaagtatata tgagtaaact
     2341 tggtctgaca gttaccaatg cttaatcagt gaggcaccta tctcagcgat ctgtctattt
     2401 cgttcatcca tagttgcctg actccccgtc gtgtagataa ctacgatacg ggagggctta
     2461 ccatctggcc ccagtgctgc aatgataccg cgagagccac gctcaccggc tccagattta
     2521 tcagcaataa accagccagc cggaagggcc gagcgcagaa gtggtcctgc aactttatcc
     2581 gcctccatcc agtctattaa ttgttgccgg gaagctagag taagtagttc gccagttaat
     2641 agtttgcgca acgttgttgc cattgctaca ggcatcgtgg tgtcacgctc gtcgtttggt
     2701 atggcttcat tcagctccgg ttcccaacga tcaaggcgag ttacatgatc ccccatgttg
     2761 tgcaaaaaag cggttagctc cttcggtcct ccgatcgttg tcagaagtaa gttggccgca
     2821 gtgttatcac tcatggttat ggcagcactg cataattctc ttactgtcat gccatccgta
     2881 agatgctttt ctgtgactgg tgagtactca accaagtcat tctgagaata gtgtatgcgg
     2941 cgaccgagtt gctcttgccc ggcgtcaata cgggataata ccgcgccaca tagcagaact
     3001 ttaaaagtgc tcatcattgg aaaacgttct tcggggcgaa aactctcaag gatcttaccg
     3061 ctgttgagat ccagttcgat gtaacccact cgtgcaccca actgatcttc agcatctttt
     3121 actttcacca gcgtttctgg gtgagcaaaa acaggaaggc aaaatgccgc aaaaaaggga
     3181 ataagggcga cacggaaatg ttgaatactc atactcttcc tttttcaata ttattgaagc
     3241 atttatcagg gttattgtct catgagcgga tacatatttg aatgtattta gaaaaataaa
     3301 caaatagggg ttccgcgcac atttccccga aaagtgccag atacctgaaa caaaacccat
     3361 cgtacggcca aggaagtctc caataactgt gatccaccac aagcgccagg gttttcccag
     3421 tcacgacgtt gtaaaacgac ggccagtcat gcataatccg cacgcatctg gaataaggaa
     3481 gtgccattcc gcctgacct
//
