# Supplementary material for: Cell-free systems enable mechanistic characterization of genetically encoded RNA strand exchange circuits for programmable protein expression
Source: bioRxiv preprint, doi:10.1101/2025.09.25.678518, version 2 (2025-09-30)
Supplement: Supplementary File S2 [file 678518_file03.zip › Supplementary File S2/(G_6a T7t) Gu1erbs2 e4 s4u R3 CFP T7t.gb]

LOCUS       (G_6a_T7t)_G{u1e,rbs2}_ 3298 bp ds-DNA     circular     15-SEP-2025
DEFINITION  synthetic circular DNA.
SOURCE      synthetic DNA construct
  ORGANISM  synthetic DNA construct
COMMENT     Imported using the Genbank importer. File name: pTwist+Kan+MC.gb
FEATURES             Location/Qualifiers
     misc_feature    1..30
                     /label="Ug"
                     /ApEinfo_revcolor="#b7e6d7"
                     /ApEinfo_fwdcolor="#b7e6d7"
     CDS             247..267
                     /label="linker peptide"
                     /ApEinfo_revcolor="#84b0dc"
                     /ApEinfo_fwdcolor="#84b0dc"
                     /translation="MKQNKEQ"
     CDS             268..990
                     /label="sCFP3A"
                     /ApEinfo_revcolor="#84b0dc"
                     /ApEinfo_fwdcolor="#84b0dc"
                     /translation="LVSKGEELFTGVVPILVELDGDVNGHKFSVSGEGEGDATYGKLTLKFICTTGKLPVPWPTLVTTLTWGVQCFARYPDHMKQHDFFKSAMPEGYVQERTIFFKDDGNYKTRAEVKFEGDTLVNRIELKGIDFKEDGNILGHKLEYNYISDNVYITADKQKNGIKANFKIRHNIEDGGVQLADHYQQNTPIGDGPVLLPDNHYLSTQSKLSKDPNEKRDHMVLLEFVTAAGITLGMDELYK**"
     primer          complement(991..994)
                     /label="T7\Terminator\primer"
                     /ApEinfo_revcolor="#ffef86"
                     /ApEinfo_fwdcolor="#ffef86"
     terminator      991..1037
                     /label="T7\Terminator"
                     /ApEinfo_revcolor="#f8d3a9"
                     /ApEinfo_fwdcolor="#f8d3a9"
     primer          1008..1027
                     /label="Duet_BB_T7t_fwd"
                     /note="sequence: gcctctaaacgggtcttgag"
                     /ApEinfo_revcolor="#c7b0e3"
                     /ApEinfo_fwdcolor="#c7b0e3"
     misc_feature    1078..1098
                     /label="Uni_9 R"
                     /ApEinfo_revcolor="#b7e6d7"
                     /ApEinfo_fwdcolor="#b7e6d7"
     primer_bind     complement(1134..1150)
                     /label="M13 rev"
                     /ApEinfo_revcolor="#d59687"
                     /ApEinfo_fwdcolor="#d59687"
                     /note="common sequencing primer, one of multiple similar variants"
     rep_origin      complement(1322..1910)
                     /label="ori"
                     /ApEinfo_revcolor="#d6b295"
                     /ApEinfo_fwdcolor="#d6b295"
                     /note="high-copy-number ColE1/pMB1/pBR322/pUC origin of replication"
                     /direction="LEFT"
     protein_bind    complement(2027..2051)
                     /label="attB1"
                     /ApEinfo_revcolor="#b1ff67"
                     /ApEinfo_fwdcolor="#b1ff67"
                     /note="recombination site for the Gateway(R) BP reaction"
                     /gene="mutant version of attB"
                     /bound_moiety="BP Clonase(TM)"
     CDS             complement(2151..3011)
                     /label="AmpR"
                     /ApEinfo_revcolor="#84b0dc"
                     /ApEinfo_fwdcolor="#84b0dc"
                     /note="confers resistance to ampicillin, carbenicillin, andrelated antibiotics"
                     /gene="bla"
                     /product="beta-lactamase"
                     /translation="MSIQHFRVALIPFFAAFCLPVFAHPETLVKVKDAEDQLGARVGYIELDLNSGKILESFRPEERFPMMSTFKVLLCGAVLSRIDAGQEQLGRRIHYSQNDLVEYSPVTEKHLTDGMTVRELCSAAITMSDNTAANLLLTTIGGPKELTAFLHNMGDHVTRLDRWEPELNEAIPNDERDTTMPVAMATTLRKLLTGELLTLASRQQLIDWMEADKVAGPLLRSALPAGWFIADKSGAGERGSRGIIAALGPDGKPSRIVVIYTTGSQATMDERNRQIAEIGASLIKHW*"
     primer          complement(2154..2182)
                     /label="pET_ampR_rev"
                     /note="sequence: agataggtgcctcactgattaagcattgg"
                     /ApEinfo_revcolor="#d6b295"
                     /ApEinfo_fwdcolor="#d6b295"
     promoter        complement(3012..3116)
                     /label="AmpR promoter"
                     /ApEinfo_revcolor="#f58a5e"
                     /ApEinfo_fwdcolor="#f58a5e"
                     /gene="bla"
     primer_bind     3230..3246
                     /label="M13 fwd"
                     /ApEinfo_revcolor="#75c6a9"
                     /ApEinfo_fwdcolor="#75c6a9"
                     /note="common sequencing primer, one of multiple similar variants"
     misc_feature    3277..3298
                     /label="Uni_9 F"
                     /ApEinfo_revcolor="#b4abac"
                     /ApEinfo_fwdcolor="#b4abac"
ORIGIN
        1 gaagtctaac gctgctctgg gctaactgtc CATTACTCGC ATCCATTCTC AGGCTGTCTC
       61 GTCTCGTCTC TTCTAATACG ACTCACTATA GGGAGATTCG TCTCCCACTA CATCCACATA
      121 CTACCTCCTC TATTTACTTC ACATTCGGGT CGGCATGGCA TGTGCACCTC CTCGCGGTCC
      181 GACCTGGGCT ACTTCGGTAG GCTAAGGCAC AATCTGATGT TGTGAAGTGA ATAGAGGAGG
      241 ATATAAATGA AACAGAACAA AGAACAGTTA GTCAGTAAAG GTGAAGAATT ATTTACCGGT
      301 GTTGTACCGA TATTAGTCGA ACTGGACGGT GACGTAAACG GACATAAGTT CTCTGTAAGT
      361 GGAGAAGGTG AAGGGGATGC CACCTACGGG AAATTGACGC TGAAATTTAT TTGCACGACA
      421 GGGAAACTGC CAGTCCCCTG GCCTACTCTG GTAACCACAC TTACGTGGGG GGTTCAGTGC
      481 TTTGCACGCT ATCCCGACCA TATGAAGCAG CACGATTTTT TCAAATCTGC GATGCCGGAG
      541 GGCTATGTGC AAGAACGGAC CATTTTCTTT AAGGACGATG GTAACTATAA AACTCGCGCC
      601 GAAGTTAAAT TTGAAGGTGA CACTTTGGTC AACCGTATAG AACTGAAGGG GATAGATTTT
      661 AAGGAAGATG GTAATATCCT TGGTCACAAG TTGGAATACA ACTACATCAG CGATAATGTA
      721 TACATCACAG CCGACAAGCA AAAAAACGGT ATCAAAGCAA ACTTCAAAAT ACGTCACAAC
      781 ATCGAGGACG GTGGAGTCCA GCTGGCCGAC CACTACCAGC AGAACACCCC AATAGGCGAC
      841 GGACCTGTTC TTCTGCCAGA CAACCACTAC CTTTCGACTC AATCAAAGCT TTCAAAGGAT
      901 CCTAACGAGA AACGGGATCA TATGGTGTTG CTTGAGTTCG TTACGGCAGC TGGTATAACC
      961 TTGGGGATGG ACGAACTTTA CAAATAATAA tagcataacc ccttggggcc tctaaacggg
     1021 tcttgagggg ttttttgCCA GGATACATAG ATTACCACAA CTCCGAGCCC TTCCACCagg
     1081 ctaggtggag gctcagtgat gataagtctg cgatggtgga tgcatgtgtc atggtcatag
     1141 ctgtttcctg tgtgaaattg ttatccgctc agagggcaca atcctattcc gcgctatccg
     1201 acaatctcca agacattagg tggagttcag ttcggcgtat ggcatatgtc gctggaaaga
     1261 acatgtgagc aaaaggccag caaaaggcca ggaaccgtaa aaaggccgcg ttgctggcgt
     1321 ttttccatag gctccgcccc cctgacgagc atcacaaaaa tcgacgctca agtcagaggt
     1381 ggcgaaaccc gacaggacta taaagatacc aggcgtttcc ccctggaagc tccctcgtgc
     1441 gctctcctgt tccgaccctg ccgcttaccg gatacctgtc cgcctttctc ccttcgggaa
     1501 gcgtggcgct ttctcatagc tcacgctgta ggtatctcag ttcggtgtag gtcgttcgct
     1561 ccaagctggg ctgtgtgcac gaaccccccg ttcagcccga ccgctgcgcc ttatccggta
     1621 actatcgtct tgagtccaac ccggtaagac acgacttatc gccactggca gcagccactg
     1681 gtaacaggat tagcagagcg aggtatgtag gcggtgctac agagttcttg aagtggtggc
     1741 ctaactacgg ctacactaga agaacagtat ttggtatctg cgctctgctg aagccagtta
     1801 ccttcggaaa aagagttggt agctcttgat ccggcaaaca aaccaccgct ggtagcggtg
     1861 gtttttttgt ttgcaagcag cagattacgc gcagaaaaaa aggatctcaa gaagatcctt
     1921 tgatcttttc tacggggtct gacgctctat tcaacaaagc cgccgtcccg tcaagtcagc
     1981 gtaaatgggt agggggcttc aaatcgtcct cgtgatacca attcggagcc tgcttttttg
     2041 tacaaacttg ttgataatgg caattcaagg atcttcacct agatcctttt aaattaaaaa
     2101 tgaagtttta aatcaatcta aagtatatat gagtaaactt ggtctgacag ttaccaatgc
     2161 ttaatcagtg aggcacctat ctcagcgatc tgtctatttc gttcatccat agttgcctga
     2221 ctccccgtcg tgtagataac tacgatacgg gagggcttac catctggccc cagtgctgca
     2281 atgataccgc gagagccacg ctcaccggct ccagatttat cagcaataaa ccagccagcc
     2341 ggaagggccg agcgcagaag tggtcctgca actttatccg cctccatcca gtctattaat
     2401 tgttgccggg aagctagagt aagtagttcg ccagttaata gtttgcgcaa cgttgttgcc
     2461 attgctacag gcatcgtggt gtcacgctcg tcgtttggta tggcttcatt cagctccggt
     2521 tcccaacgat caaggcgagt tacatgatcc cccatgttgt gcaaaaaagc ggttagctcc
     2581 ttcggtcctc cgatcgttgt cagaagtaag ttggccgcag tgttatcact catggttatg
     2641 gcagcactgc ataattctct tactgtcatg ccatccgtaa gatgcttttc tgtgactggt
     2701 gagtactcaa ccaagtcatt ctgagaatag tgtatgcggc gaccgagttg ctcttgcccg
     2761 gcgtcaatac gggataatac cgcgccacat agcagaactt taaaagtgct catcattgga
     2821 aaacgttctt cggggcgaaa actctcaagg atcttaccgc tgttgagatc cagttcgatg
     2881 taacccactc gtgcacccaa ctgatcttca gcatctttta ctttcaccag cgtttctggg
     2941 tgagcaaaaa caggaaggca aaatgccgca aaaaagggaa taagggcgac acggaaatgt
     3001 tgaatactca tactcttcct ttttcaatat tattgaagca tttatcaggg ttattgtctc
     3061 atgagcggat acatatttga atgtatttag aaaaataaac aaataggggt tccgcgcaca
     3121 tttccccgaa aagtgccaga tacctgaaac aaaacccatc gtacggccaa ggaagtctcc
     3181 aataactgtg atccaccaca agcgccaggg ttttcccagt cacgacgttg taaaacgacg
     3241 gccagtcatg cataatccgc acgcatctgg aataaggaag tgccattccg cctgacct
//
