# Supplementary material for: Cell-free systems enable mechanistic characterization of genetically encoded RNA strand exchange circuits for programmable protein expression
Source: bioRxiv preprint, doi:10.1101/2025.09.25.678518, version 2 (2025-09-30)
Supplement: Supplementary File S2 [file 678518_file03.zip › Supplementary File S2/(G_6a Thyb10) Gu1erbs2 e4 s4u R3 CFP Ppr Thyb10.gb]

LOCUS       (G_6a_Thyb10)_G{u1e,rbs 3609 bp ds-DNA     circular     15-SEP-2025
DEFINITION  synthetic circular DNA.
SOURCE      synthetic DNA construct
  ORGANISM  synthetic DNA construct
COMMENT     Imported using the Genbank importer. File name: pTwist+Kan+MC.gb
FEATURES             Location/Qualifiers
     misc_feature    1..30
                     /label="Ug"
                     /ApEinfo_revcolor="#b7e6d7"
                     /ApEinfo_fwdcolor="#b7e6d7"
     misc_feature    74..90
                     /label="T7 promoter"
                     /ApEinfo_revcolor="#9eafd2"
                     /ApEinfo_fwdcolor="#9eafd2"
     CDS             247..267
                     /label="linker peptide"
                     /ApEinfo_revcolor="#84b0dc"
                     /ApEinfo_fwdcolor="#84b0dc"
                     /translation="MKQNKEQ"
     CDS             268..990
                     /label="sCFP3A"
                     /ApEinfo_revcolor="#84b0dc"
                     /ApEinfo_fwdcolor="#84b0dc"
                     /translation="LVSKGEELFTGVVPILVELDGDVNGHKFSVSGEGEGDATYGKLTLKFICTTGKLPVPWPTLVTTLTWGVQCFARYPDHMKQHDFFKSAMPEGYVQERTIFFKDDGNYKTRAEVKFEGDTLVNRIELKGIDFKEDGNILGHKLEYNYISDNVYITADKQKNGIKANFKIRHNIEDGGVQLADHYQQNTPIGDGPVLLPDNHYLSTQSKLSKDPNEKRDHMVLLEFVTAAGITLGMDELYK**"
     misc_feature    991..1207
                     /label="2PPrY-tRNA"
                     /ApEinfo_revcolor="#ff9ccd"
                     /ApEinfo_fwdcolor="#ff9ccd"
     misc_feature    1208..1292
                     /label="Thyb10"
                     /ApEinfo_revcolor="#c6c9d1"
                     /ApEinfo_fwdcolor="#c6c9d1"
     misc_feature    1293..1348
                     /label="riboJn"
                     /ApEinfo_revcolor="#b7e6d7"
                     /ApEinfo_fwdcolor="#b7e6d7"
     misc_feature    1389..1409
                     /label="Uni_9 R"
                     /ApEinfo_revcolor="#b7e6d7"
                     /ApEinfo_fwdcolor="#b7e6d7"
     primer_bind     complement(1445..1461)
                     /label="M13 rev"
                     /ApEinfo_revcolor="#d59687"
                     /ApEinfo_fwdcolor="#d59687"
                     /note="common sequencing primer, one of multiple similar variants"
     rep_origin      complement(1633..2221)
                     /label="ori"
                     /ApEinfo_revcolor="#d6b295"
                     /ApEinfo_fwdcolor="#d6b295"
                     /note="high-copy-number ColE1/pMB1/pBR322/pUC origin of replication"
                     /direction="LEFT"
     protein_bind    complement(2338..2362)
                     /label="attB1"
                     /ApEinfo_revcolor="#b1ff67"
                     /ApEinfo_fwdcolor="#b1ff67"
                     /note="recombination site for the Gateway(R) BP reaction"
                     /gene="mutant version of attB"
                     /bound_moiety="BP Clonase(TM)"
     CDS             complement(2462..3322)
                     /label="AmpR"
                     /ApEinfo_revcolor="#84b0dc"
                     /ApEinfo_fwdcolor="#84b0dc"
                     /note="confers resistance to ampicillin, carbenicillin, andrelated antibiotics"
                     /gene="bla"
                     /product="beta-lactamase"
                     /translation="MSIQHFRVALIPFFAAFCLPVFAHPETLVKVKDAEDQLGARVGYIELDLNSGKILESFRPEERFPMMSTFKVLLCGAVLSRIDAGQEQLGRRIHYSQNDLVEYSPVTEKHLTDGMTVRELCSAAITMSDNTAANLLLTTIGGPKELTAFLHNMGDHVTRLDRWEPELNEAIPNDERDTTMPVAMATTLRKLLTGELLTLASRQQLIDWMEADKVAGPLLRSALPAGWFIADKSGAGERGSRGIIAALGPDGKPSRIVVIYTTGSQATMDERNRQIAEIGASLIKHW*"
     primer          complement(2465..2493)
                     /label="pET_ampR_rev"
                     /note="sequence: agataggtgcctcactgattaagcattgg"
                     /ApEinfo_revcolor="#d6b295"
                     /ApEinfo_fwdcolor="#d6b295"
     promoter        complement(3323..3427)
                     /label="AmpR promoter"
                     /ApEinfo_revcolor="#f58a5e"
                     /ApEinfo_fwdcolor="#f58a5e"
                     /gene="bla"
     primer_bind     3541..3557
                     /label="M13 fwd"
                     /ApEinfo_revcolor="#75c6a9"
                     /ApEinfo_fwdcolor="#75c6a9"
                     /note="common sequencing primer, one of multiple similar variants"
     misc_feature    3588..3609
                     /label="Uni_9 F"
                     /ApEinfo_revcolor="#b4abac"
                     /ApEinfo_fwdcolor="#b4abac"
ORIGIN
        1 gaagtctaac gctgctctgg gctaactgtc CATTACTCGC ATCCATTCTC AGGCTGTCTC
       61 GTCTCGTCTC TTCTAATACG ACTCACTATA GGGAGATTCG TCTCCCACTA CATCCACATA
      121 CTACCTCCTC TATTTACTTC ACATTCGGGT CGGCATGGCA TGTGCACCTC CTCGCGGTCC
      181 GACCTGGGCT ACTTCGGTAG GCTAAGGCAC AATCTGATGT TGTGAAGTGA ATAGAGGAGG
      241 ATATAAATGA AACAGAACAA AGAACAGTTA GTCAGTAAAG GTGAAGAATT ATTTACCGGT
      301 GTTGTACCGA TATTAGTCGA ACTGGACGGT GACGTAAACG GACATAAGTT CTCTGTAAGT
      361 GGAGAAGGTG AAGGGGATGC CACCTACGGG AAATTGACGC TGAAATTTAT TTGCACGACA
      421 GGGAAACTGC CAGTCCCCTG GCCTACTCTG GTAACCACAC TTACGTGGGG GGTTCAGTGC
      481 TTTGCACGCT ATCCCGACCA TATGAAGCAG CACGATTTTT TCAAATCTGC GATGCCGGAG
      541 GGCTATGTGC AAGAACGGAC CATTTTCTTT AAGGACGATG GTAACTATAA AACTCGCGCC
      601 GAAGTTAAAT TTGAAGGTGA CACTTTGGTC AACCGTATAG AACTGAAGGG GATAGATTTT
      661 AAGGAAGATG GTAATATCCT TGGTCACAAG TTGGAATACA ACTACATCAG CGATAATGTA
      721 TACATCACAG CCGACAAGCA AAAAAACGGT ATCAAAGCAA ACTTCAAAAT ACGTCACAAC
      781 ATCGAGGACG GTGGAGTCCA GCTGGCCGAC CACTACCAGC AGAACACCCC AATAGGCGAC
      841 GGACCTGTTC TTCTGCCAGA CAACCACTAC CTTTCGACTC AATCAAAGCT TTCAAAGGAT
      901 CCTAACGAGA AACGGGATCA TATGGTGTTG CTTGAGTTCG TTACGGCAGC TGGTATAACC
      961 TTGGGGATGG ACGAACTTTA CAAATAATAA AAAGCCCGGA TAGCTCAGTC GGTAGAGCAG
     1021 CGGCCGGTTG CCATGTGTAT GTGGGCCAAT CGTGGCGTGT CGGCCTGCTT CGGCAGGCAC
     1081 TGGCGCCGCC CACATACTCT GATGATCCCC AATCGTAGCG TGTCGGGGTG CGCTTGCACC
     1141 CACTGGCGCT GGGATCATTC ATGGCAACGG CCGCGGGTCC AGGGTTCAAG TCCCTGTTCG
     1201 GGCGCCAata atcAGATAAC AGATACttcg Gtatctgtta tctgttTTTT TTcAACAGAT
     1261 AGCCGCGttc gCGCGGCtat ctgttTTTTT TtAGCTGTCA CCGGATGTGC TTTCCGGTCT
     1321 GATGAGTCCG TGAGGACGAA ACAGCCTCCC AGGATACATA GATTACCACA ACTCCGAGCC
     1381 CTTCCACCag gctaggtgga ggctcagtga tgataagtct gcgatggtgg atgcatgtgt
     1441 catggtcata gctgtttcct gtgtgaaatt gttatccgct cagagggcac aatcctattc
     1501 cgcgctatcc gacaatctcc aagacattag gtggagttca gttcggcgta tggcatatgt
     1561 cgctggaaag aacatgtgag caaaaggcca gcaaaaggcc aggaaccgta aaaaggccgc
     1621 gttgctggcg tttttccata ggctccgccc ccctgacgag catcacaaaa atcgacgctc
     1681 aagtcagagg tggcgaaacc cgacaggact ataaagatac caggcgtttc cccctggaag
     1741 ctccctcgtg cgctctcctg ttccgaccct gccgcttacc ggatacctgt ccgcctttct
     1801 cccttcggga agcgtggcgc tttctcatag ctcacgctgt aggtatctca gttcggtgta
     1861 ggtcgttcgc tccaagctgg gctgtgtgca cgaacccccc gttcagcccg accgctgcgc
     1921 cttatccggt aactatcgtc ttgagtccaa cccggtaaga cacgacttat cgccactggc
     1981 agcagccact ggtaacagga ttagcagagc gaggtatgta ggcggtgcta cagagttctt
     2041 gaagtggtgg cctaactacg gctacactag aagaacagta tttggtatct gcgctctgct
     2101 gaagccagtt accttcggaa aaagagttgg tagctcttga tccggcaaac aaaccaccgc
     2161 tggtagcggt ggtttttttg tttgcaagca gcagattacg cgcagaaaaa aaggatctca
     2221 agaagatcct ttgatctttt ctacggggtc tgacgctcta ttcaacaaag ccgccgtccc
     2281 gtcaagtcag cgtaaatggg tagggggctt caaatcgtcc tcgtgatacc aattcggagc
     2341 ctgctttttt gtacaaactt gttgataatg gcaattcaag gatcttcacc tagatccttt
     2401 taaattaaaa atgaagtttt aaatcaatct aaagtatata tgagtaaact tggtctgaca
     2461 gttaccaatg cttaatcagt gaggcaccta tctcagcgat ctgtctattt cgttcatcca
     2521 tagttgcctg actccccgtc gtgtagataa ctacgatacg ggagggctta ccatctggcc
     2581 ccagtgctgc aatgataccg cgagagccac gctcaccggc tccagattta tcagcaataa
     2641 accagccagc cggaagggcc gagcgcagaa gtggtcctgc aactttatcc gcctccatcc
     2701 agtctattaa ttgttgccgg gaagctagag taagtagttc gccagttaat agtttgcgca
     2761 acgttgttgc cattgctaca ggcatcgtgg tgtcacgctc gtcgtttggt atggcttcat
     2821 tcagctccgg ttcccaacga tcaaggcgag ttacatgatc ccccatgttg tgcaaaaaag
     2881 cggttagctc cttcggtcct ccgatcgttg tcagaagtaa gttggccgca gtgttatcac
     2941 tcatggttat ggcagcactg cataattctc ttactgtcat gccatccgta agatgctttt
     3001 ctgtgactgg tgagtactca accaagtcat tctgagaata gtgtatgcgg cgaccgagtt
     3061 gctcttgccc ggcgtcaata cgggataata ccgcgccaca tagcagaact ttaaaagtgc
     3121 tcatcattgg aaaacgttct tcggggcgaa aactctcaag gatcttaccg ctgttgagat
     3181 ccagttcgat gtaacccact cgtgcaccca actgatcttc agcatctttt actttcacca
     3241 gcgtttctgg gtgagcaaaa acaggaaggc aaaatgccgc aaaaaaggga ataagggcga
     3301 cacggaaatg ttgaatactc atactcttcc tttttcaata ttattgaagc atttatcagg
     3361 gttattgtct catgagcgga tacatatttg aatgtattta gaaaaataaa caaatagggg
     3421 ttccgcgcac atttccccga aaagtgccag atacctgaaa caaaacccat cgtacggcca
     3481 aggaagtctc caataactgt gatccaccac aagcgccagg gttttcccag tcacgacgtt
     3541 gtaaaacgac ggccagtcat gcataatccg cacgcatctg gaataaggaa gtgccattcc
     3601 gcctgacct
//
