# Supplementary material for: Cell-free systems enable mechanistic characterization of genetically encoded RNA strand exchange circuits for programmable protein expression
Source: bioRxiv preprint, doi:10.1101/2025.09.25.678518, version 2 (2025-09-30)
Supplement: Supplementary File S2 [file 678518_file03.zip › Supplementary File S2/(G_6_4 T7t) Gu4erbs2 e4 s4 R3 CFP T7t.gb]

LOCUS       (G_6_4_T7t)_G{u4e,rbs2} 3298 bp ds-DNA     circular     15-SEP-2025
DEFINITION  synthetic circular DNA.
SOURCE      synthetic DNA construct
  ORGANISM  synthetic DNA construct
COMMENT     Imported using the Genbank importer. File name: pTwist+Kan+MC.gb
FEATURES             Location/Qualifiers
     misc_feature    1..30
                     /label="Ug"
                     /ApEinfo_revcolor="#b7e6d7"
                     /ApEinfo_fwdcolor="#b7e6d7"
     misc_feature    31..70
                     /label="U1"
                     /ApEinfo_revcolor="#ff9ccd"
                     /ApEinfo_fwdcolor="#ff9ccd"
                     /note="GA homology domain"
     misc_feature    74..90
                     /label="T7 promoter"
                     /ApEinfo_revcolor="#c6c9d1"
                     /ApEinfo_fwdcolor="#c6c9d1"
     misc_feature    91..106
                     /label="hp5"
                     /ApEinfo_revcolor="#ff9ccd"
                     /ApEinfo_fwdcolor="#ff9ccd"
     misc_feature    235..240
                     /label="rbs"
                     /ApEinfo_revcolor="#c7b0e3"
                     /ApEinfo_fwdcolor="#c7b0e3"
     misc_feature    241..246
                     /label="c"
                     /ApEinfo_revcolor="#84b0dc"
                     /ApEinfo_fwdcolor="#84b0dc"
     CDS             247..267
                     /label="linker peptide"
                     /ApEinfo_revcolor="#84b0dc"
                     /ApEinfo_fwdcolor="#84b0dc"
                     /translation="MKQNKEQ"
     CDS             268..990
                     /label="sCFP3A"
                     /ApEinfo_revcolor="#84b0dc"
                     /ApEinfo_fwdcolor="#84b0dc"
                     /translation="LVSKGEELFTGVVPILVELDGDVNGHKFSVSGEGEGDATYGKLTLKFICTTGKLPVPWPTLVTTLTWGVQCFARYPDHMKQHDFFKSAMPEGYVQERTIFFKDDGNYKTRAEVKFEGDTLVNRIELKGIDFKEDGNILGHKLEYNYISDNVYITADKQKNGIKANFKIRHNIEDGGVQLADHYQQNTPIGDGPVLLPDNHYLSTQSKLSKDPNEKRDHMVLLEFVTAAGITLGMDELYK**"
     misc_feature    991..1037
                     /label="T7t"
                     /ApEinfo_revcolor="#c7b0e3"
                     /ApEinfo_fwdcolor="#c7b0e3"
     misc_feature    1038..1077
                     /label="Ux"
                     /ApEinfo_revcolor="#ffef86"
                     /ApEinfo_fwdcolor="#ffef86"
                     /note="GA homology domain"
     misc_feature    1078..1098
                     /label="Uni_9 R"
                     /ApEinfo_revcolor="#b7e6d7"
                     /ApEinfo_fwdcolor="#b7e6d7"
     primer_bind     complement(1134..1150)
                     /label="M13 rev"
                     /ApEinfo_revcolor="#d59687"
                     /ApEinfo_fwdcolor="#d59687"
                     /note="common sequencing primer, one of multiple similar variants"
     rep_origin      complement(1322..1910)
                     /label="ori"
                     /ApEinfo_revcolor="#d6b295"
                     /ApEinfo_fwdcolor="#d6b295"
                     /note="high-copy-number ColE1/pMB1/pBR322/pUC origin of replication"
                     /direction="LEFT"
     protein_bind    complement(2027..2051)
                     /label="attB1"
                     /ApEinfo_revcolor="#b1ff67"
                     /ApEinfo_fwdcolor="#b1ff67"
                     /note="recombination site for the Gateway(R) BP reaction"
                     /gene="mutant version of attB"
                     /bound_moiety="BP Clonase(TM)"
     CDS             complement(2151..3011)
                     /label="AmpR"
                     /ApEinfo_revcolor="#84b0dc"
                     /ApEinfo_fwdcolor="#84b0dc"
                     /note="confers resistance to ampicillin, carbenicillin, andrelated antibiotics"
                     /gene="bla"
                     /product="beta-lactamase"
                     /translation="MSIQHFRVALIPFFAAFCLPVFAHPETLVKVKDAEDQLGARVGYIELDLNSGKILESFRPEERFPMMSTFKVLLCGAVLSRIDAGQEQLGRRIHYSQNDLVEYSPVTEKHLTDGMTVRELCSAAITMSDNTAANLLLTTIGGPKELTAFLHNMGDHVTRLDRWEPELNEAIPNDERDTTMPVAMATTLRKLLTGELLTLASRQQLIDWMEADKVAGPLLRSALPAGWFIADKSGAGERGSRGIIAALGPDGKPSRIVVIYTTGSQATMDERNRQIAEIGASLIKHW*"
     primer          complement(2154..2182)
                     /label="pET_ampR_rev"
                     /note="sequence: agataggtgcctcactgattaagcattgg"
                     /ApEinfo_revcolor="#d6b295"
                     /ApEinfo_fwdcolor="#d6b295"
     promoter        complement(3012..3116)
                     /label="AmpR promoter"
                     /ApEinfo_revcolor="#f58a5e"
                     /ApEinfo_fwdcolor="#f58a5e"
                     /gene="bla"
     primer_bind     3230..3246
                     /label="M13 fwd"
                     /ApEinfo_revcolor="#75c6a9"
                     /ApEinfo_fwdcolor="#75c6a9"
                     /note="common sequencing primer, one of multiple similar variants"
     misc_feature    3277..3298
                     /label="Uni_9 F"
                     /ApEinfo_revcolor="#b4abac"
                     /ApEinfo_fwdcolor="#b4abac"
ORIGIN
        1 gaagtctaac gctgctctgg gctaactgtc CATTACTCGC ATCCATTCTC AGGCTGTCTC
       61 GTCTCGTCTC TTCTAATACG ACTCACTATA GGGAGATTCG TCTCCCACTA CATCCACATA
      121 CTACCTCCTA CTTACTACTA AACTTCGGGT CGGCATGGCA TGTGCACCTC CTCGCGGTCC
      181 GACCTGGGCT ACTTCGGTAG GCTAAGGCAC AATCTGATGT GTTTAGTGGT AAGTAGGAGG
      241 ATATAAATGA AACAGAACAA AGAACAGTTA GTCAGTAAAG GTGAAGAATT ATTTACCGGT
      301 GTTGTACCGA TATTAGTCGA ACTGGACGGT GACGTAAACG GACATAAGTT CTCTGTAAGT
      361 GGAGAAGGTG AAGGGGATGC CACCTACGGG AAATTGACGC TGAAATTTAT TTGCACGACA
      421 GGGAAACTGC CAGTCCCCTG GCCTACTCTG GTAACCACAC TTACGTGGGG GGTTCAGTGC
      481 TTTGCACGCT ATCCCGACCA TATGAAGCAG CACGATTTTT TCAAATCTGC GATGCCGGAG
      541 GGCTATGTGC AAGAACGGAC CATTTTCTTT AAGGACGATG GTAACTATAA AACTCGCGCC
      601 GAAGTTAAAT TTGAAGGTGA CACTTTGGTC AACCGTATAG AACTGAAGGG GATAGATTTT
      661 AAGGAAGATG GTAATATCCT TGGTCACAAG TTGGAATACA ACTACATCAG CGATAATGTA
      721 TACATCACAG CCGACAAGCA AAAAAACGGT ATCAAAGCAA ACTTCAAAAT ACGTCACAAC
      781 ATCGAGGACG GTGGAGTCCA GCTGGCCGAC CACTACCAGC AGAACACCCC AATAGGCGAC
      841 GGACCTGTTC TTCTGCCAGA CAACCACTAC CTTTCGACTC AATCAAAGCT TTCAAAGGAT
      901 CCTAACGAGA AACGGGATCA TATGGTGTTG CTTGAGTTCG TTACGGCAGC TGGTATAACC
      961 TTGGGGATGG ACGAACTTTA CAAATAATAA tagcataacc ccttggggcc tctaaacggg
     1021 tcttgagggg ttttttgCCA GGATACATAG ATTACCACAA CTCCGAGCCC TTCCACCagg
     1081 ctaggtggag gctcagtgat gataagtctg cgatggtgga tgcatgtgtc atggtcatag
     1141 ctgtttcctg tgtgaaattg ttatccgctc agagggcaca atcctattcc gcgctatccg
     1201 acaatctcca agacattagg tggagttcag ttcggcgtat ggcatatgtc gctggaaaga
     1261 acatgtgagc aaaaggccag caaaaggcca ggaaccgtaa aaaggccgcg ttgctggcgt
     1321 ttttccatag gctccgcccc cctgacgagc atcacaaaaa tcgacgctca agtcagaggt
     1381 ggcgaaaccc gacaggacta taaagatacc aggcgtttcc ccctggaagc tccctcgtgc
     1441 gctctcctgt tccgaccctg ccgcttaccg gatacctgtc cgcctttctc ccttcgggaa
     1501 gcgtggcgct ttctcatagc tcacgctgta ggtatctcag ttcggtgtag gtcgttcgct
     1561 ccaagctggg ctgtgtgcac gaaccccccg ttcagcccga ccgctgcgcc ttatccggta
     1621 actatcgtct tgagtccaac ccggtaagac acgacttatc gccactggca gcagccactg
     1681 gtaacaggat tagcagagcg aggtatgtag gcggtgctac agagttcttg aagtggtggc
     1741 ctaactacgg ctacactaga agaacagtat ttggtatctg cgctctgctg aagccagtta
     1801 ccttcggaaa aagagttggt agctcttgat ccggcaaaca aaccaccgct ggtagcggtg
     1861 gtttttttgt ttgcaagcag cagattacgc gcagaaaaaa aggatctcaa gaagatcctt
     1921 tgatcttttc tacggggtct gacgctctat tcaacaaagc cgccgtcccg tcaagtcagc
     1981 gtaaatgggt agggggcttc aaatcgtcct cgtgatacca attcggagcc tgcttttttg
     2041 tacaaacttg ttgataatgg caattcaagg atcttcacct agatcctttt aaattaaaaa
     2101 tgaagtttta aatcaatcta aagtatatat gagtaaactt ggtctgacag ttaccaatgc
     2161 ttaatcagtg aggcacctat ctcagcgatc tgtctatttc gttcatccat agttgcctga
     2221 ctccccgtcg tgtagataac tacgatacgg gagggcttac catctggccc cagtgctgca
     2281 atgataccgc gagagccacg ctcaccggct ccagatttat cagcaataaa ccagccagcc
     2341 ggaagggccg agcgcagaag tggtcctgca actttatccg cctccatcca gtctattaat
     2401 tgttgccggg aagctagagt aagtagttcg ccagttaata gtttgcgcaa cgttgttgcc
     2461 attgctacag gcatcgtggt gtcacgctcg tcgtttggta tggcttcatt cagctccggt
     2521 tcccaacgat caaggcgagt tacatgatcc cccatgttgt gcaaaaaagc ggttagctcc
     2581 ttcggtcctc cgatcgttgt cagaagtaag ttggccgcag tgttatcact catggttatg
     2641 gcagcactgc ataattctct tactgtcatg ccatccgtaa gatgcttttc tgtgactggt
     2701 gagtactcaa ccaagtcatt ctgagaatag tgtatgcggc gaccgagttg ctcttgcccg
     2761 gcgtcaatac gggataatac cgcgccacat agcagaactt taaaagtgct catcattgga
     2821 aaacgttctt cggggcgaaa actctcaagg atcttaccgc tgttgagatc cagttcgatg
     2881 taacccactc gtgcacccaa ctgatcttca gcatctttta ctttcaccag cgtttctggg
     2941 tgagcaaaaa caggaaggca aaatgccgca aaaaagggaa taagggcgac acggaaatgt
     3001 tgaatactca tactcttcct ttttcaatat tattgaagca tttatcaggg ttattgtctc
     3061 atgagcggat acatatttga atgtatttag aaaaataaac aaataggggt tccgcgcaca
     3121 tttccccgaa aagtgccaga tacctgaaac aaaacccatc gtacggccaa ggaagtctcc
     3181 aataactgtg atccaccaca agcgccaggg ttttcccagt cacgacgttg taaaacgacg
     3241 gccagtcatg cataatccgc acgcatctgg aataaggaag tgccattccg cctgacct
//
