# Supplementary material for: Cell-free systems enable mechanistic characterization of genetically encoded RNA strand exchange circuits for programmable protein expression
Source: bioRxiv preprint, doi:10.1101/2025.09.25.678518, version 2 (2025-09-30)
Supplement: Supplementary File S2 [file 678518_file03.zip › Supplementary File S2/(G_6_4) Gu4erbs2 e4 s4 R3 CFP PPr Thyb10.gb]

LOCUS       (G_6_4)_G{u4e,rbs2}_[e4 3609 bp ds-DNA     circular     15-SEP-2025
DEFINITION  synthetic circular DNA.
SOURCE      synthetic DNA construct
  ORGANISM  synthetic DNA construct
COMMENT     Imported using the Genbank importer. File name: pTwist+Kan+MC.gb
FEATURES             Location/Qualifiers
     misc_feature    1..30
                     /label="Ug"
                     /ApEinfo_revcolor="#b7e6d7"
                     /ApEinfo_fwdcolor="#b7e6d7"
     misc_feature    31..70
                     /label="U1"
                     /ApEinfo_revcolor="#ff9ccd"
                     /ApEinfo_fwdcolor="#ff9ccd"
                     /note="GA homology domain"
     misc_feature    74..90
                     /label="T7 promoter"
                     /ApEinfo_revcolor="#c6c9d1"
                     /ApEinfo_fwdcolor="#c6c9d1"
     misc_feature    91..106
                     /label="hp5"
                     /ApEinfo_revcolor="#ff9ccd"
                     /ApEinfo_fwdcolor="#ff9ccd"
     misc_feature    235..240
                     /label="rbs"
                     /ApEinfo_revcolor="#c7b0e3"
                     /ApEinfo_fwdcolor="#c7b0e3"
     misc_feature    241..246
                     /label="c"
                     /ApEinfo_revcolor="#84b0dc"
                     /ApEinfo_fwdcolor="#84b0dc"
     CDS             247..267
                     /label="linker peptide"
                     /ApEinfo_revcolor="#84b0dc"
                     /ApEinfo_fwdcolor="#84b0dc"
                     /translation="MKQNKEQ"
     CDS             268..990
                     /label="sCFP3A"
                     /ApEinfo_revcolor="#84b0dc"
                     /ApEinfo_fwdcolor="#84b0dc"
                     /translation="LVSKGEELFTGVVPILVELDGDVNGHKFSVSGEGEGDATYGKLTLKFICTTGKLPVPWPTLVTTLTWGVQCFARYPDHMKQHDFFKSAMPEGYVQERTIFFKDDGNYKTRAEVKFEGDTLVNRIELKGIDFKEDGNILGHKLEYNYISDNVYITADKQKNGIKANFKIRHNIEDGGVQLADHYQQNTPIGDGPVLLPDNHYLSTQSKLSKDPNEKRDHMVLLEFVTAAGITLGMDELYK**"
     misc_feature    991..1207
                     /label="2PPrY-tRNA"
                     /ApEinfo_revcolor="#ff9ccd"
                     /ApEinfo_fwdcolor="#ff9ccd"
     misc_feature    1208..1292
                     /label="Thyb10"
                     /ApEinfo_revcolor="#c6c9d1"
                     /ApEinfo_fwdcolor="#c6c9d1"
     misc_feature    1293..1348
                     /label="riboJn"
                     /ApEinfo_revcolor="#b7e6d7"
                     /ApEinfo_fwdcolor="#b7e6d7"
     misc_feature    1349..1388
                     /label="Ux"
                     /ApEinfo_revcolor="#ffef86"
                     /ApEinfo_fwdcolor="#ffef86"
                     /note="GA homology domain"
     misc_feature    1389..1409
                     /label="Uni_9 R"
                     /ApEinfo_revcolor="#b7e6d7"
                     /ApEinfo_fwdcolor="#b7e6d7"
     primer_bind     complement(1445..1461)
                     /label="M13 rev"
                     /ApEinfo_revcolor="#d59687"
                     /ApEinfo_fwdcolor="#d59687"
                     /note="common sequencing primer, one of multiple similar variants"
     rep_origin      complement(1633..2221)
                     /label="ori"
                     /ApEinfo_revcolor="#d6b295"
                     /ApEinfo_fwdcolor="#d6b295"
                     /note="high-copy-number ColE1/pMB1/pBR322/pUC origin of replication"
                     /direction="LEFT"
     protein_bind    complement(2338..2362)
                     /label="attB1"
                     /ApEinfo_revcolor="#b1ff67"
                     /ApEinfo_fwdcolor="#b1ff67"
                     /note="recombination site for the Gateway(R) BP reaction"
                     /gene="mutant version of attB"
                     /bound_moiety="BP Clonase(TM)"
     CDS             complement(2462..3322)
                     /label="AmpR"
                     /ApEinfo_revcolor="#84b0dc"
                     /ApEinfo_fwdcolor="#84b0dc"
                     /note="confers resistance to ampicillin, carbenicillin, andrelated antibiotics"
                     /gene="bla"
                     /product="beta-lactamase"
                     /translation="MSIQHFRVALIPFFAAFCLPVFAHPETLVKVKDAEDQLGARVGYIELDLNSGKILESFRPEERFPMMSTFKVLLCGAVLSRIDAGQEQLGRRIHYSQNDLVEYSPVTEKHLTDGMTVRELCSAAITMSDNTAANLLLTTIGGPKELTAFLHNMGDHVTRLDRWEPELNEAIPNDERDTTMPVAMATTLRKLLTGELLTLASRQQLIDWMEADKVAGPLLRSALPAGWFIADKSGAGERGSRGIIAALGPDGKPSRIVVIYTTGSQATMDERNRQIAEIGASLIKHW*"
     primer          complement(2465..2493)
                     /label="pET_ampR_rev"
                     /note="sequence: agataggtgcctcactgattaagcattgg"
                     /ApEinfo_revcolor="#d6b295"
                     /ApEinfo_fwdcolor="#d6b295"
     promoter        complement(3323..3427)
                     /label="AmpR promoter"
                     /ApEinfo_revcolor="#f58a5e"
                     /ApEinfo_fwdcolor="#f58a5e"
                     /gene="bla"
     primer_bind     3541..3557
                     /label="M13 fwd"
                     /ApEinfo_revcolor="#75c6a9"
                     /ApEinfo_fwdcolor="#75c6a9"
                     /note="common sequencing primer, one of multiple similar variants"
     misc_feature    3588..3609
                     /label="Uni_9 F"
                     /ApEinfo_revcolor="#b4abac"
                     /ApEinfo_fwdcolor="#b4abac"
ORIGIN
        1 gaagtctaac gctgctctgg gctaactgtc CATTACTCGC ATCCATTCTC AGGCTGTCTC
       61 GTCTCGTCTC TTCTAATACG ACTCACTATA GGGAGATTCG TCTCCCACTA CATCCACATA
      121 CTACCTCCTA CTTACTACTA AACTTCGGGT CGGCATGGCA TGTGCACCTC CTCGCGGTCC
      181 GACCTGGGCT ACTTCGGTAG GCTAAGGCAC AATCTGATGT GTTTAGTGGT AAGTAGGAGG
      241 ATATAAATGA AACAGAACAA AGAACAGTTA GTCAGTAAAG GTGAAGAATT ATTTACCGGT
      301 GTTGTACCGA TATTAGTCGA ACTGGACGGT GACGTAAACG GACATAAGTT CTCTGTAAGT
      361 GGAGAAGGTG AAGGGGATGC CACCTACGGG AAATTGACGC TGAAATTTAT TTGCACGACA
      421 GGGAAACTGC CAGTCCCCTG GCCTACTCTG GTAACCACAC TTACGTGGGG GGTTCAGTGC
      481 TTTGCACGCT ATCCCGACCA TATGAAGCAG CACGATTTTT TCAAATCTGC GATGCCGGAG
      541 GGCTATGTGC AAGAACGGAC CATTTTCTTT AAGGACGATG GTAACTATAA AACTCGCGCC
      601 GAAGTTAAAT TTGAAGGTGA CACTTTGGTC AACCGTATAG AACTGAAGGG GATAGATTTT
      661 AAGGAAGATG GTAATATCCT TGGTCACAAG TTGGAATACA ACTACATCAG CGATAATGTA
      721 TACATCACAG CCGACAAGCA AAAAAACGGT ATCAAAGCAA ACTTCAAAAT ACGTCACAAC
      781 ATCGAGGACG GTGGAGTCCA GCTGGCCGAC CACTACCAGC AGAACACCCC AATAGGCGAC
      841 GGACCTGTTC TTCTGCCAGA CAACCACTAC CTTTCGACTC AATCAAAGCT TTCAAAGGAT
      901 CCTAACGAGA AACGGGATCA TATGGTGTTG CTTGAGTTCG TTACGGCAGC TGGTATAACC
      961 TTGGGGATGG ACGAACTTTA CAAATAATAA AAAGCCCGGA TAGCTCAGTC GGTAGAGCAG
     1021 CGGCCGGTTG CCATGTGTAT GTGGGCCAAT CGTGGCGTGT CGGCCTGCTT CGGCAGGCAC
     1081 TGGCGCCGCC CACATACTCT GATGATCCCC AATCGTAGCG TGTCGGGGTG CGCTTGCACC
     1141 CACTGGCGCT GGGATCATTC ATGGCAACGG CCGCGGGTCC AGGGTTCAAG TCCCTGTTCG
     1201 GGCGCCAata atcAGATAAC AGATACttcg Gtatctgtta tctgttTTTT TTcAACAGAT
     1261 AGCCGCGttc gCGCGGCtat ctgttTTTTT TtAGCTGTCA CCGGATGTGC TTTCCGGTCT
     1321 GATGAGTCCG TGAGGACGAA ACAGCCTCCC AGGATACATA GATTACCACA ACTCCGAGCC
     1381 CTTCCACCag gctaggtgga ggctcagtga tgataagtct gcgatggtgg atgcatgtgt
     1441 catggtcata gctgtttcct gtgtgaaatt gttatccgct cagagggcac aatcctattc
     1501 cgcgctatcc gacaatctcc aagacattag gtggagttca gttcggcgta tggcatatgt
     1561 cgctggaaag aacatgtgag caaaaggcca gcaaaaggcc aggaaccgta aaaaggccgc
     1621 gttgctggcg tttttccata ggctccgccc ccctgacgag catcacaaaa atcgacgctc
     1681 aagtcagagg tggcgaaacc cgacaggact ataaagatac caggcgtttc cccctggaag
     1741 ctccctcgtg cgctctcctg ttccgaccct gccgcttacc ggatacctgt ccgcctttct
     1801 cccttcggga agcgtggcgc tttctcatag ctcacgctgt aggtatctca gttcggtgta
     1861 ggtcgttcgc tccaagctgg gctgtgtgca cgaacccccc gttcagcccg accgctgcgc
     1921 cttatccggt aactatcgtc ttgagtccaa cccggtaaga cacgacttat cgccactggc
     1981 agcagccact ggtaacagga ttagcagagc gaggtatgta ggcggtgcta cagagttctt
     2041 gaagtggtgg cctaactacg gctacactag aagaacagta tttggtatct gcgctctgct
     2101 gaagccagtt accttcggaa aaagagttgg tagctcttga tccggcaaac aaaccaccgc
     2161 tggtagcggt ggtttttttg tttgcaagca gcagattacg cgcagaaaaa aaggatctca
     2221 agaagatcct ttgatctttt ctacggggtc tgacgctcta ttcaacaaag ccgccgtccc
     2281 gtcaagtcag cgtaaatggg tagggggctt caaatcgtcc tcgtgatacc aattcggagc
     2341 ctgctttttt gtacaaactt gttgataatg gcaattcaag gatcttcacc tagatccttt
     2401 taaattaaaa atgaagtttt aaatcaatct aaagtatata tgagtaaact tggtctgaca
     2461 gttaccaatg cttaatcagt gaggcaccta tctcagcgat ctgtctattt cgttcatcca
     2521 tagttgcctg actccccgtc gtgtagataa ctacgatacg ggagggctta ccatctggcc
     2581 ccagtgctgc aatgataccg cgagagccac gctcaccggc tccagattta tcagcaataa
     2641 accagccagc cggaagggcc gagcgcagaa gtggtcctgc aactttatcc gcctccatcc
     2701 agtctattaa ttgttgccgg gaagctagag taagtagttc gccagttaat agtttgcgca
     2761 acgttgttgc cattgctaca ggcatcgtgg tgtcacgctc gtcgtttggt atggcttcat
     2821 tcagctccgg ttcccaacga tcaaggcgag ttacatgatc ccccatgttg tgcaaaaaag
     2881 cggttagctc cttcggtcct ccgatcgttg tcagaagtaa gttggccgca gtgttatcac
     2941 tcatggttat ggcagcactg cataattctc ttactgtcat gccatccgta agatgctttt
     3001 ctgtgactgg tgagtactca accaagtcat tctgagaata gtgtatgcgg cgaccgagtt
     3061 gctcttgccc ggcgtcaata cgggataata ccgcgccaca tagcagaact ttaaaagtgc
     3121 tcatcattgg aaaacgttct tcggggcgaa aactctcaag gatcttaccg ctgttgagat
     3181 ccagttcgat gtaacccact cgtgcaccca actgatcttc agcatctttt actttcacca
     3241 gcgtttctgg gtgagcaaaa acaggaaggc aaaatgccgc aaaaaaggga ataagggcga
     3301 cacggaaatg ttgaatactc atactcttcc tttttcaata ttattgaagc atttatcagg
     3361 gttattgtct catgagcgga tacatatttg aatgtattta gaaaaataaa caaatagggg
     3421 ttccgcgcac atttccccga aaagtgccag atacctgaaa caaaacccat cgtacggcca
     3481 aggaagtctc caataactgt gatccaccac aagcgccagg gttttcccag tcacgacgtt
     3541 gtaaaacgac ggccagtcat gcataatccg cacgcatctg gaataaggaa gtgccattcc
     3601 gcctgacct
//
