# Supplementary material for: Cell-free systems enable mechanistic characterization of genetically encoded RNA strand exchange circuits for programmable protein expression
Source: bioRxiv preprint, doi:10.1101/2025.09.25.678518, version 2 (2025-09-30)
Supplement: Supplementary File S2 [file 678518_file03.zip › Supplementary File S2/(HP OFF) HP OFF c0 PPr Thyb10.gb]

LOCUS       (HP_OFF)_HP_OFF_[c0],_[ 3418 bp ds-DNA     circular     15-SEP-2025
DEFINITION  synthetic circular DNA.
SOURCE      synthetic DNA construct
  ORGANISM  synthetic DNA construct
COMMENT     Imported using the Genbank importer. File name: pTwist+Kan+MC.gb
FEATURES             Location/Qualifiers
     misc_feature    4..20
                     /label="T7 promoter"
                     /ApEinfo_revcolor="#c6c9d1"
                     /ApEinfo_fwdcolor="#c6c9d1"
     misc_feature    21..36
                     /label="hp5"
                     /ApEinfo_revcolor="#ff9ccd"
                     /ApEinfo_fwdcolor="#ff9ccd"
     misc_feature    84..89
                     /label="rbs6s"
                     /ApEinfo_revcolor="#84b0dc"
                     /ApEinfo_fwdcolor="#84b0dc"
     misc_feature    90..95
                     /label="c"
                     /ApEinfo_revcolor="#f58a5e"
                     /ApEinfo_fwdcolor="#f58a5e"
     CDS             96..116
                     /label="linker peptide"
                     /ApEinfo_revcolor="#84b0dc"
                     /ApEinfo_fwdcolor="#84b0dc"
                     /translation="MKQNKEQ"
     CDS             117..839
                     /label="sCFP3A"
                     /ApEinfo_revcolor="#84b0dc"
                     /ApEinfo_fwdcolor="#84b0dc"
                     /translation="LVSKGEELFTGVVPILVELDGDVNGHKFSVSGEGEGDATYGKLTLKFICTTGKLPVPWPTLVTTLTWGVQCFARYPDHMKQHDFFKSAMPEGYVQERTIFFKDDGNYKTRAEVKFEGDTLVNRIELKGIDFKEDGNILGHKLEYNYISDNVYITADKQKNGIKANFKIRHNIEDGGVQLADHYQQNTPIGDGPVLLPDNHYLSTQSKLSKDPNEKRDHMVLLEFVTAAGITLGMDELYK**"
     misc_feature    840..1056
                     /label="2PPrY-tRNA"
                     /ApEinfo_revcolor="#ff9ccd"
                     /ApEinfo_fwdcolor="#ff9ccd"
     misc_feature    1057..1141
                     /label="Thyb10"
                     /ApEinfo_revcolor="#c6c9d1"
                     /ApEinfo_fwdcolor="#c6c9d1"
     misc_feature    1142..1197
                     /label="riboJn"
                     /ApEinfo_revcolor="#b7e6d7"
                     /ApEinfo_fwdcolor="#b7e6d7"
     misc_feature    1198..1218
                     /label="Uni_9 R"
                     /ApEinfo_revcolor="#b7e6d7"
                     /ApEinfo_fwdcolor="#b7e6d7"
     primer_bind     complement(1254..1270)
                     /label="M13 rev"
                     /ApEinfo_revcolor="#d59687"
                     /ApEinfo_fwdcolor="#d59687"
                     /note="common sequencing primer, one of multiple similar variants"
     rep_origin      complement(1442..2030)
                     /label="ori"
                     /ApEinfo_revcolor="#d6b295"
                     /ApEinfo_fwdcolor="#d6b295"
                     /note="high-copy-number ColE1/pMB1/pBR322/pUC origin of replication"
                     /direction="LEFT"
     protein_bind    complement(2147..2171)
                     /label="attB1"
                     /ApEinfo_revcolor="#b1ff67"
                     /ApEinfo_fwdcolor="#b1ff67"
                     /note="recombination site for the Gateway(R) BP reaction"
                     /gene="mutant version of attB"
                     /bound_moiety="BP Clonase(TM)"
     CDS             complement(2271..3131)
                     /label="AmpR"
                     /ApEinfo_revcolor="#84b0dc"
                     /ApEinfo_fwdcolor="#84b0dc"
                     /note="confers resistance to ampicillin, carbenicillin, andrelated antibiotics"
                     /gene="bla"
                     /product="beta-lactamase"
                     /translation="MSIQHFRVALIPFFAAFCLPVFAHPETLVKVKDAEDQLGARVGYIELDLNSGKILESFRPEERFPMMSTFKVLLCGAVLSRIDAGQEQLGRRIHYSQNDLVEYSPVTEKHLTDGMTVRELCSAAITMSDNTAANLLLTTIGGPKELTAFLHNMGDHVTRLDRWEPELNEAIPNDERDTTMPVAMATTLRKLLTGELLTLASRQQLIDWMEADKVAGPLLRSALPAGWFIADKSGAGERGSRGIIAALGPDGKPSRIVVIYTTGSQATMDERNRQIAEIGASLIKHW*"
     primer          complement(2274..2302)
                     /label="pET_ampR_rev"
                     /note="sequence: agataggtgcctcactgattaagcattgg"
                     /ApEinfo_revcolor="#d6b295"
                     /ApEinfo_fwdcolor="#d6b295"
     promoter        complement(3132..3236)
                     /label="AmpR promoter"
                     /ApEinfo_revcolor="#f58a5e"
                     /ApEinfo_fwdcolor="#f58a5e"
                     /gene="bla"
     primer_bind     3350..3366
                     /label="M13 fwd"
                     /ApEinfo_revcolor="#75c6a9"
                     /ApEinfo_fwdcolor="#75c6a9"
                     /note="common sequencing primer, one of multiple similar variants"
     misc_feature    3397..3418
                     /label="Uni_9 F"
                     /ApEinfo_revcolor="#b4abac"
                     /ApEinfo_fwdcolor="#b4abac"
ORIGIN
        1 TTCTAATACG ACTCACTATA GGGAGATTCG TCTCCCACTA CATCCACATA CTACCTCCTT
       61 TACTTCACAT TCGTGTGAAG TGAAGGAGGA TATAAATGAA ACAGAACAAA GAACAGTTAG
      121 TCAGTAAAGG TGAAGAATTA TTTACCGGTG TTGTACCGAT ATTAGTCGAA CTGGACGGTG
      181 ACGTAAACGG ACATAAGTTC TCTGTAAGTG GAGAAGGTGA AGGGGATGCC ACCTACGGGA
      241 AATTGACGCT GAAATTTATT TGCACGACAG GGAAACTGCC AGTCCCCTGG CCTACTCTGG
      301 TAACCACACT TACGTGGGGG GTTCAGTGCT TTGCACGCTA TCCCGACCAT ATGAAGCAGC
      361 ACGATTTTTT CAAATCTGCG ATGCCGGAGG GCTATGTGCA AGAACGGACC ATTTTCTTTA
      421 AGGACGATGG TAACTATAAA ACTCGCGCCG AAGTTAAATT TGAAGGTGAC ACTTTGGTCA
      481 ACCGTATAGA ACTGAAGGGG ATAGATTTTA AGGAAGATGG TAATATCCTT GGTCACAAGT
      541 TGGAATACAA CTACATCAGC GATAATGTAT ACATCACAGC CGACAAGCAA AAAAACGGTA
      601 TCAAAGCAAA CTTCAAAATA CGTCACAACA TCGAGGACGG TGGAGTCCAG CTGGCCGACC
      661 ACTACCAGCA GAACACCCCA ATAGGCGACG GACCTGTTCT TCTGCCAGAC AACCACTACC
      721 TTTCGACTCA ATCAAAGCTT TCAAAGGATC CTAACGAGAA ACGGGATCAT ATGGTGTTGC
      781 TTGAGTTCGT TACGGCAGCT GGTATAACCT TGGGGATGGA CGAACTTTAC AAATAATAAA
      841 AAGCCCGGAT AGCTCAGTCG GTAGAGCAGC GGCCGGTTGC CATGTGTATG TGGGCCAATC
      901 GTGGCGTGTC GGCCTGCTTC GGCAGGCACT GGCGCCGCCC ACATACTCTG ATGATCCCCA
      961 ATCGTAGCGT GTCGGGGTGC GCTTGCACCC ACTGGCGCTG GGATCATTCA TGGCAACGGC
     1021 CGCGGGTCCA GGGTTCAAGT CCCTGTTCGG GCGCCAataa tcAGATAACA GATACttcgG
     1081 tatctgttat ctgttTTTTT TcAACAGATA GCCGCGttcg CGCGGCtatc tgttTTTTTT
     1141 tAGCTGTCAC CGGATGTGCT TTCCGGTCTG ATGAGTCCGT GAGGACGAAA CAGCCTCagg
     1201 ctaggtggag gctcagtgat gataagtctg cgatggtgga tgcatgtgtc atggtcatag
     1261 ctgtttcctg tgtgaaattg ttatccgctc agagggcaca atcctattcc gcgctatccg
     1321 acaatctcca agacattagg tggagttcag ttcggcgtat ggcatatgtc gctggaaaga
     1381 acatgtgagc aaaaggccag caaaaggcca ggaaccgtaa aaaggccgcg ttgctggcgt
     1441 ttttccatag gctccgcccc cctgacgagc atcacaaaaa tcgacgctca agtcagaggt
     1501 ggcgaaaccc gacaggacta taaagatacc aggcgtttcc ccctggaagc tccctcgtgc
     1561 gctctcctgt tccgaccctg ccgcttaccg gatacctgtc cgcctttctc ccttcgggaa
     1621 gcgtggcgct ttctcatagc tcacgctgta ggtatctcag ttcggtgtag gtcgttcgct
     1681 ccaagctggg ctgtgtgcac gaaccccccg ttcagcccga ccgctgcgcc ttatccggta
     1741 actatcgtct tgagtccaac ccggtaagac acgacttatc gccactggca gcagccactg
     1801 gtaacaggat tagcagagcg aggtatgtag gcggtgctac agagttcttg aagtggtggc
     1861 ctaactacgg ctacactaga agaacagtat ttggtatctg cgctctgctg aagccagtta
     1921 ccttcggaaa aagagttggt agctcttgat ccggcaaaca aaccaccgct ggtagcggtg
     1981 gtttttttgt ttgcaagcag cagattacgc gcagaaaaaa aggatctcaa gaagatcctt
     2041 tgatcttttc tacggggtct gacgctctat tcaacaaagc cgccgtcccg tcaagtcagc
     2101 gtaaatgggt agggggcttc aaatcgtcct cgtgatacca attcggagcc tgcttttttg
     2161 tacaaacttg ttgataatgg caattcaagg atcttcacct agatcctttt aaattaaaaa
     2221 tgaagtttta aatcaatcta aagtatatat gagtaaactt ggtctgacag ttaccaatgc
     2281 ttaatcagtg aggcacctat ctcagcgatc tgtctatttc gttcatccat agttgcctga
     2341 ctccccgtcg tgtagataac tacgatacgg gagggcttac catctggccc cagtgctgca
     2401 atgataccgc gagagccacg ctcaccggct ccagatttat cagcaataaa ccagccagcc
     2461 ggaagggccg agcgcagaag tggtcctgca actttatccg cctccatcca gtctattaat
     2521 tgttgccggg aagctagagt aagtagttcg ccagttaata gtttgcgcaa cgttgttgcc
     2581 attgctacag gcatcgtggt gtcacgctcg tcgtttggta tggcttcatt cagctccggt
     2641 tcccaacgat caaggcgagt tacatgatcc cccatgttgt gcaaaaaagc ggttagctcc
     2701 ttcggtcctc cgatcgttgt cagaagtaag ttggccgcag tgttatcact catggttatg
     2761 gcagcactgc ataattctct tactgtcatg ccatccgtaa gatgcttttc tgtgactggt
     2821 gagtactcaa ccaagtcatt ctgagaatag tgtatgcggc gaccgagttg ctcttgcccg
     2881 gcgtcaatac gggataatac cgcgccacat agcagaactt taaaagtgct catcattgga
     2941 aaacgttctt cggggcgaaa actctcaagg atcttaccgc tgttgagatc cagttcgatg
     3001 taacccactc gtgcacccaa ctgatcttca gcatctttta ctttcaccag cgtttctggg
     3061 tgagcaaaaa caggaaggca aaatgccgca aaaaagggaa taagggcgac acggaaatgt
     3121 tgaatactca tactcttcct ttttcaatat tattgaagca tttatcaggg ttattgtctc
     3181 atgagcggat acatatttga atgtatttag aaaaataaac aaataggggt tccgcgcaca
     3241 tttccccgaa aagtgccaga tacctgaaac aaaacccatc gtacggccaa ggaagtctcc
     3301 aataactgtg atccaccaca agcgccaggg ttttcccagt cacgacgttg taaaacgacg
     3361 gccagtcatg cataatccgc acgcatctgg aataaggaag tgccattccg cctgacct
//
