# Supplementary material for: Cell-free systems enable mechanistic characterization of genetically encoded RNA strand exchange circuits for programmable protein expression
Source: bioRxiv preprint, doi:10.1101/2025.09.25.678518, version 2 (2025-09-30)
Supplement: Supplementary File S2 [file 678518_file03.zip › Supplementary File S2/(HP ON) HP ON d20 PPr Thyb10.gb]

LOCUS       (HP_ON)_HP_ON_[d20_PPr_ 3431 bp ds-DNA     circular     16-SEP-2025
DEFINITION  synthetic circular DNA.
SOURCE      synthetic DNA construct
  ORGANISM  synthetic DNA construct
COMMENT     Imported using the Genbank importer. File name: pTwist+Kan+MC.gb
FEATURES             Location/Qualifiers
     misc_feature    4..20
                     /label="T7 promoter"
                     /ApEinfo_revcolor="#c6c9d1"
                     /ApEinfo_fwdcolor="#c6c9d1"
     misc_feature    21..36
                     /label="hp5"
                     /ApEinfo_revcolor="#ff9ccd"
                     /ApEinfo_fwdcolor="#ff9ccd"
     misc_feature    97..102
                     /label="rbs6s"
                     /ApEinfo_revcolor="#84b0dc"
                     /ApEinfo_fwdcolor="#84b0dc"
     misc_feature    103..108
                     /label="c"
                     /ApEinfo_revcolor="#f58a5e"
                     /ApEinfo_fwdcolor="#f58a5e"
     CDS             109..129
                     /label="linker peptide"
                     /ApEinfo_revcolor="#84b0dc"
                     /ApEinfo_fwdcolor="#84b0dc"
                     /translation="MKQNKEQ"
     CDS             130..852
                     /label="sCFP3A"
                     /ApEinfo_revcolor="#84b0dc"
                     /ApEinfo_fwdcolor="#84b0dc"
                     /translation="LVSKGEELFTGVVPILVELDGDVNGHKFSVSGEGEGDATYGKLTLKFICTTGKLPVPWPTLVTTLTWGVQCFARYPDHMKQHDFFKSAMPEGYVQERTIFFKDDGNYKTRAEVKFEGDTLVNRIELKGIDFKEDGNILGHKLEYNYISDNVYITADKQKNGIKANFKIRHNIEDGGVQLADHYQQNTPIGDGPVLLPDNHYLSTQSKLSKDPNEKRDHMVLLEFVTAAGITLGMDELYK**"
     misc_feature    853..1069
                     /label="2PPrY-tRNA"
                     /ApEinfo_revcolor="#ff9ccd"
                     /ApEinfo_fwdcolor="#ff9ccd"
     misc_feature    1070..1154
                     /label="Thyb10"
                     /ApEinfo_revcolor="#c6c9d1"
                     /ApEinfo_fwdcolor="#c6c9d1"
     misc_feature    1155..1210
                     /label="riboJn"
                     /ApEinfo_revcolor="#b7e6d7"
                     /ApEinfo_fwdcolor="#b7e6d7"
     misc_feature    1211..1231
                     /label="Uni_9 R"
                     /ApEinfo_revcolor="#b7e6d7"
                     /ApEinfo_fwdcolor="#b7e6d7"
     primer_bind     complement(1267..1283)
                     /label="M13 rev"
                     /ApEinfo_revcolor="#d59687"
                     /ApEinfo_fwdcolor="#d59687"
                     /note="common sequencing primer, one of multiple similar variants"
     rep_origin      complement(1455..2043)
                     /label="ori"
                     /ApEinfo_revcolor="#d6b295"
                     /ApEinfo_fwdcolor="#d6b295"
                     /note="high-copy-number ColE1/pMB1/pBR322/pUC origin of replication"
                     /direction="LEFT"
     protein_bind    complement(2160..2184)
                     /label="attB1"
                     /ApEinfo_revcolor="#b1ff67"
                     /ApEinfo_fwdcolor="#b1ff67"
                     /note="recombination site for the Gateway(R) BP reaction"
                     /gene="mutant version of attB"
                     /bound_moiety="BP Clonase(TM)"
     CDS             complement(2284..3144)
                     /label="AmpR"
                     /ApEinfo_revcolor="#84b0dc"
                     /ApEinfo_fwdcolor="#84b0dc"
                     /note="confers resistance to ampicillin, carbenicillin, andrelated antibiotics"
                     /gene="bla"
                     /product="beta-lactamase"
                     /translation="MSIQHFRVALIPFFAAFCLPVFAHPETLVKVKDAEDQLGARVGYIELDLNSGKILESFRPEERFPMMSTFKVLLCGAVLSRIDAGQEQLGRRIHYSQNDLVEYSPVTEKHLTDGMTVRELCSAAITMSDNTAANLLLTTIGGPKELTAFLHNMGDHVTRLDRWEPELNEAIPNDERDTTMPVAMATTLRKLLTGELLTLASRQQLIDWMEADKVAGPLLRSALPAGWFIADKSGAGERGSRGIIAALGPDGKPSRIVVIYTTGSQATMDERNRQIAEIGASLIKHW*"
     primer          complement(2287..2315)
                     /label="pET_ampR_rev"
                     /note="sequence: agataggtgcctcactgattaagcattgg"
                     /ApEinfo_revcolor="#d6b295"
                     /ApEinfo_fwdcolor="#d6b295"
     promoter        complement(3145..3249)
                     /label="AmpR promoter"
                     /ApEinfo_revcolor="#f58a5e"
                     /ApEinfo_fwdcolor="#f58a5e"
                     /gene="bla"
     primer_bind     3363..3379
                     /label="M13 fwd"
                     /ApEinfo_revcolor="#75c6a9"
                     /ApEinfo_fwdcolor="#75c6a9"
                     /note="common sequencing primer, one of multiple similar variants"
     misc_feature    3410..3431
                     /label="Uni_9 F"
                     /ApEinfo_revcolor="#b4abac"
                     /ApEinfo_fwdcolor="#b4abac"
ORIGIN
        1 TTCTAATACG ACTCACTATA GGGAGATTCG TCTCCCAAAT ACTTAATACA AAATAATCAC
       61 TTCATAACAT CATATTCGTA TGATGTTGTG AAGTGAAGGA GGATATAAAT GAAACAGAAC
      121 AAAGAACAGT TAGTCAGTAA AGGTGAAGAA TTATTTACCG GTGTTGTACC GATATTAGTC
      181 GAACTGGACG GTGACGTAAA CGGACATAAG TTCTCTGTAA GTGGAGAAGG TGAAGGGGAT
      241 GCCACCTACG GGAAATTGAC GCTGAAATTT ATTTGCACGA CAGGGAAACT GCCAGTCCCC
      301 TGGCCTACTC TGGTAACCAC ACTTACGTGG GGGGTTCAGT GCTTTGCACG CTATCCCGAC
      361 CATATGAAGC AGCACGATTT TTTCAAATCT GCGATGCCGG AGGGCTATGT GCAAGAACGG
      421 ACCATTTTCT TTAAGGACGA TGGTAACTAT AAAACTCGCG CCGAAGTTAA ATTTGAAGGT
      481 GACACTTTGG TCAACCGTAT AGAACTGAAG GGGATAGATT TTAAGGAAGA TGGTAATATC
      541 CTTGGTCACA AGTTGGAATA CAACTACATC AGCGATAATG TATACATCAC AGCCGACAAG
      601 CAAAAAAACG GTATCAAAGC AAACTTCAAA ATACGTCACA ACATCGAGGA CGGTGGAGTC
      661 CAGCTGGCCG ACCACTACCA GCAGAACACC CCAATAGGCG ACGGACCTGT TCTTCTGCCA
      721 GACAACCACT ACCTTTCGAC TCAATCAAAG CTTTCAAAGG ATCCTAACGA GAAACGGGAT
      781 CATATGGTGT TGCTTGAGTT CGTTACGGCA GCTGGTATAA CCTTGGGGAT GGACGAACTT
      841 TACAAATAAT AAAAAGCCCG GATAGCTCAG TCGGTAGAGC AGCGGCCGGT TGCCATGTGT
      901 ATGTGGGCCA ATCGTGGCGT GTCGGCCTGC TTCGGCAGGC ACTGGCGCCG CCCACATACT
      961 CTGATGATCC CCAATCGTAG CGTGTCGGGG TGCGCTTGCA CCCACTGGCG CTGGGATCAT
     1021 TCATGGCAAC GGCCGCGGGT CCAGGGTTCA AGTCCCTGTT CGGGCGCCAa taatcAGATA
     1081 ACAGATACtt cgGtatctgt tatctgttTT TTTTcAACAG ATAGCCGCGt tcgCGCGGCt
     1141 atctgttTTT TTTtAGCTGT CACCGGATGT GCTTTCCGGT CTGATGAGTC CGTGAGGACG
     1201 AAACAGCCTC aggctaggtg gaggctcagt gatgataagt ctgcgatggt ggatgcatgt
     1261 gtcatggtca tagctgtttc ctgtgtgaaa ttgttatccg ctcagagggc acaatcctat
     1321 tccgcgctat ccgacaatct ccaagacatt aggtggagtt cagttcggcg tatggcatat
     1381 gtcgctggaa agaacatgtg agcaaaaggc cagcaaaagg ccaggaaccg taaaaaggcc
     1441 gcgttgctgg cgtttttcca taggctccgc ccccctgacg agcatcacaa aaatcgacgc
     1501 tcaagtcaga ggtggcgaaa cccgacagga ctataaagat accaggcgtt tccccctgga
     1561 agctccctcg tgcgctctcc tgttccgacc ctgccgctta ccggatacct gtccgccttt
     1621 ctcccttcgg gaagcgtggc gctttctcat agctcacgct gtaggtatct cagttcggtg
     1681 taggtcgttc gctccaagct gggctgtgtg cacgaacccc ccgttcagcc cgaccgctgc
     1741 gccttatccg gtaactatcg tcttgagtcc aacccggtaa gacacgactt atcgccactg
     1801 gcagcagcca ctggtaacag gattagcaga gcgaggtatg taggcggtgc tacagagttc
     1861 ttgaagtggt ggcctaacta cggctacact agaagaacag tatttggtat ctgcgctctg
     1921 ctgaagccag ttaccttcgg aaaaagagtt ggtagctctt gatccggcaa acaaaccacc
     1981 gctggtagcg gtggtttttt tgtttgcaag cagcagatta cgcgcagaaa aaaaggatct
     2041 caagaagatc ctttgatctt ttctacgggg tctgacgctc tattcaacaa agccgccgtc
     2101 ccgtcaagtc agcgtaaatg ggtagggggc ttcaaatcgt cctcgtgata ccaattcgga
     2161 gcctgctttt ttgtacaaac ttgttgataa tggcaattca aggatcttca cctagatcct
     2221 tttaaattaa aaatgaagtt ttaaatcaat ctaaagtata tatgagtaaa cttggtctga
     2281 cagttaccaa tgcttaatca gtgaggcacc tatctcagcg atctgtctat ttcgttcatc
     2341 catagttgcc tgactccccg tcgtgtagat aactacgata cgggagggct taccatctgg
     2401 ccccagtgct gcaatgatac cgcgagagcc acgctcaccg gctccagatt tatcagcaat
     2461 aaaccagcca gccggaaggg ccgagcgcag aagtggtcct gcaactttat ccgcctccat
     2521 ccagtctatt aattgttgcc gggaagctag agtaagtagt tcgccagtta atagtttgcg
     2581 caacgttgtt gccattgcta caggcatcgt ggtgtcacgc tcgtcgtttg gtatggcttc
     2641 attcagctcc ggttcccaac gatcaaggcg agttacatga tcccccatgt tgtgcaaaaa
     2701 agcggttagc tccttcggtc ctccgatcgt tgtcagaagt aagttggccg cagtgttatc
     2761 actcatggtt atggcagcac tgcataattc tcttactgtc atgccatccg taagatgctt
     2821 ttctgtgact ggtgagtact caaccaagtc attctgagaa tagtgtatgc ggcgaccgag
     2881 ttgctcttgc ccggcgtcaa tacgggataa taccgcgcca catagcagaa ctttaaaagt
     2941 gctcatcatt ggaaaacgtt cttcggggcg aaaactctca aggatcttac cgctgttgag
     3001 atccagttcg atgtaaccca ctcgtgcacc caactgatct tcagcatctt ttactttcac
     3061 cagcgtttct gggtgagcaa aaacaggaag gcaaaatgcc gcaaaaaagg gaataagggc
     3121 gacacggaaa tgttgaatac tcatactctt cctttttcaa tattattgaa gcatttatca
     3181 gggttattgt ctcatgagcg gatacatatt tgaatgtatt tagaaaaata aacaaatagg
     3241 ggttccgcgc acatttcccc gaaaagtgcc agatacctga aacaaaaccc atcgtacggc
     3301 caaggaagtc tccaataact gtgatccacc acaagcgcca gggttttccc agtcacgacg
     3361 ttgtaaaacg acggccagtc atgcataatc cgcacgcatc tggaataagg aagtgccatt
     3421 ccgcctgacc t
//
