# Supplementary material for: Cell-free systems enable mechanistic characterization of genetically encoded RNA strand exchange circuits for programmable protein expression
Source: bioRxiv preprint, doi:10.1101/2025.09.25.678518, version 2 (2025-09-30)
Supplement: Supplementary File S2 [file 678518_file03.zip › Supplementary File S2/(IN_1 MC) Iu1d d20 Thyb10 pTwist_KanR_MedCopy.gb]

LOCUS       (IN_1_MC)_I{u1d}_[],_[d 2428 bp ds-DNA     circular     15-SEP-2025
DEFINITION  synthetic circular DNA.
SOURCE      synthetic DNA construct
  ORGANISM  synthetic DNA construct
COMMENT     Imported using the Genbank importer. File name:
            pTwist+Amp+High+Copy.gb
FEATURES             Location/Qualifiers
     misc_feature    1..30
                     /label="Ug"
                     /ApEinfo_revcolor="#b7e6d7"
                     /ApEinfo_fwdcolor="#b7e6d7"
     misc_feature    31..70
                     /label="U1"
                     /ApEinfo_revcolor="#c6c9d1"
                     /ApEinfo_fwdcolor="#c6c9d1"
     misc_feature    74..90
                     /label="T7 promoter"
                     /ApEinfo_revcolor="#ffef86"
                     /ApEinfo_fwdcolor="#ffef86"
     misc_feature    91..106
                     /label="hp5"
                     /ApEinfo_revcolor="#85dae9"
                     /ApEinfo_fwdcolor="#85dae9"
     misc_feature    107..126
                     /label="d20"
                     /ApEinfo_revcolor="#f58a5e"
                     /ApEinfo_fwdcolor="#f58a5e"
     misc_feature    127..136
                     /label=1
                     /ApEinfo_revcolor="#ffef86"
                     /ApEinfo_fwdcolor="#ffef86"
     misc_feature    137..142
                     /label="u"
                     /ApEinfo_revcolor="#f8d3a9"
                     /ApEinfo_fwdcolor="#f8d3a9"
     misc_feature    143..227
                     /label="Thyb10"
                     /ApEinfo_revcolor="#f58a5e"
                     /ApEinfo_fwdcolor="#f58a5e"
     misc_feature    228..283
                     /label="riboJn"
                     /ApEinfo_revcolor="#b7e6d7"
                     /ApEinfo_fwdcolor="#b7e6d7"
     misc_feature    284..323
                     /label="Ux"
                     /ApEinfo_revcolor="#c7b0e3"
                     /ApEinfo_fwdcolor="#c7b0e3"
     source          324..2428
                     /label="source"
                     /ApEinfo_revcolor="#d6b295"
                     /ApEinfo_fwdcolor="#d6b295"
                     /organism="synthetic DNA construct"
                     /mol_type="other DNA"
     misc_feature    324..344
                     /label="Uni_9 R"
                     /ApEinfo_revcolor="#d59687"
                     /ApEinfo_fwdcolor="#d59687"
     primer_bind     complement(380..396)
                     /label="M13 rev"
                     /ApEinfo_revcolor="#faac61"
                     /ApEinfo_fwdcolor="#faac61"
                     /note="common sequencing primer, one of multiple similar variants"
     rep_origin      complement(576..1121)
                     /label="p15A ori"
                     /ApEinfo_revcolor="#b4abac"
                     /ApEinfo_fwdcolor="#b4abac"
                     /note="Plasmids containing the medium-copy-number p15A origin of replication can be propagated in E. coli cells that contain a second plasmid with the ColE1 origin."
                     /direction="LEFT"
     CDS             complement(1232..2047)
                     /label="KanR"
                     /ApEinfo_revcolor="#84b0dc"
                     /ApEinfo_fwdcolor="#84b0dc"
                     /note="confers resistance to kanamycin in bacteria or G418 (Geneticin(R)) in eukaryotes"
                     /gene="aph(3')-Ia"
                     /product="aminoglycoside phosphotransferase"
                     /translation="MSHIQRETSCSRPRLNSNMDADLYGYKWARDNVGQSGATIYRLYGKPDAPELFLKHGKGSVANDVTDEMVRLNWLTEFMPLPTIKHFIRTPDDAWLLTTAIPGKTAFQVLEEYPDSGENIVDALAVFLRRLHSIPVCNCPFNSDRVFRLAQAQSRMNNGLVDASDFDDERNGWPVEQVWKEMHKLLPFSPDSVVTHGDFSLDNLIFDEGKLIGCIDVGRVGIADRYQDLAILWNCLGEFSPSLQKRLFQKYGIDNPDMNKLQFHLMLDEFF*"
     primer          complement(1241..1275)
                     /label="RSF_kanR_rev"
                     /note="sequence: tgaataaattgcagtttcatttgatgctcgatgag"
                     /ApEinfo_revcolor="#84b0dc"
                     /ApEinfo_fwdcolor="#84b0dc"
     primer_bind     2168..2184
                     /label="SK primer"
                     /ApEinfo_revcolor="#b1ff67"
                     /ApEinfo_fwdcolor="#b1ff67"
                     /note="common sequencing primer, one of multiple similar variants"
     terminator      2185..2231
                     /label="rrnB T1 terminator"
                     /ApEinfo_revcolor="#c7b0e3"
                     /ApEinfo_fwdcolor="#c7b0e3"
                     /note="transcription terminator T1 from the E. coli rrnB gene"
     primer_bind     2360..2376
                     /label="M13 fwd"
                     /ApEinfo_revcolor="#d59687"
                     /ApEinfo_fwdcolor="#d59687"
                     /note="common sequencing primer, one of multiple similar variants"
     misc_feature    2407..2428
                     /label="Uni_9 F"
                     /ApEinfo_revcolor="#b4abac"
                     /ApEinfo_fwdcolor="#b4abac"
ORIGIN
        1 gaagtctaac gctgctctgg gctaactgtc CATTACTCGC ATCCATTCTC AGGCTGTCTC
       61 GTCTCGTCTC TTCTAATACG ACTCACTATA GGGAGATTCG TCTCCCAAAT ACTTAATACA
      121 AAATAATCAC TTCACAACAT CAataatcAG ATAACAGATA CttcgGtatc tgttatctgt
      181 tTTTTTTcAA CAGATAGCCG CGttcgCGCG GCtatctgtt TTTTTTtAGC TGTCACCGGA
      241 TGTGCTTTCC GGTCTGATGA GTCCGTGAGG ACGAAACAGC CTCCCAGGAT ACATAGATTA
      301 CCACAACTCC GAGCCCTTCC ACCaggctag gtggaggctc agtgatgata agtctgcgat
      361 ggtggatgca tgtgtcatgg tcatagctgt ttcctgtgtg aaattgttat ccgctcagag
      421 ggcacaatcc tattccgcgc tatccgacaa tctccaagac attaggtgga gttcagttcg
      481 gcgagcggaa atggcttacg aacggggcgg agatttcctg gaagatgcca ggaagatact
      541 taacagggaa gtgagagggc cgcggcaaag ccgtttttcc ataggctccg cccccctgac
      601 aagcatcacg aaatctgacg ctcaaatcag tggtggcgaa acccgacagg actataaaga
      661 taccaggcgt ttccccctgg cggctccctc gtgcgctctc ctgttcctgc ctttcggttt
      721 accggtgtca ttccgctgtt atggccgcgt ttgtctcatt ccacgcctga cactcagttc
      781 cgggtaggca gttcgctcca agctggactg tatgcacgaa ccccccgttc agtccgaccg
      841 ctgcgcctta tccggtaact atcgtcttga gtccaacccg gaaagacatg caaaagcacc
      901 actggcagca gccactggta attgatttag aggagttagt cttgaagtca tgcgccggtt
      961 aaggctaaac tgaaaggaca agttttggtg actgcgctcc tccaagccag ttacctcggt
     1021 tcaaagagtt ggtagctcag agaaccttcg aaaaaccgcc ctgcaaggcg gttttttcgt
     1081 tttcagagca agagattacg cgcagaccaa aacgatctca agaagatcat cttattaagt
     1141 ctgacgctct attcaacaaa gccgccgtcc atgggtaggg ggcttcaaat cgtccgctct
     1201 gccagtgtta caaccaatta acaaattctg attagaaaaa ctcatcgagc atcaaatgaa
     1261 actgcaattt attcatatca ggattatcaa taccatattt ttgaaaaagc cgtttctgta
     1321 atgaaggaga aaactcaccg aggcagttcc ataggatggc aagatcctgg tatcggtctg
     1381 cgattccgac tcgtccaaca tcaatacaac ctattaattt cccctcgtca aaaataaggt
     1441 tatcaagtga gaaatcacca tgagtgacga ctgaatccgg tgagaatggc aaaagcttat
     1501 gcatttcttt ccagacttgt tcaacaggcc agccattacg ctcgtcatca aaatcactcg
     1561 catcaaccaa accgttattc attcgtgatt gcgcctgagc gagacgaaat acgcgatcgc
     1621 tgttaaaagg acaattacaa acaggaatcg aatgcaaccg gcgcaggaac actgccagcg
     1681 catcaacaat attttcacct gaatcaggat attcttctaa tacctggaat gctgttttcc
     1741 cggggatcgc agtggtgagt aaccatgcat catcaggagt acggataaaa tgcttgatgg
     1801 tcggaagagg cataaattcc gtcagccagt ttagtctgac catctcatct gtaacatcat
     1861 tggcaacgct acctttgcca tgtttcagaa acaactctgg cgcatcgggc ttcccataca
     1921 atcgatagat tgtcgcacct gattgcccga cattatcgcg agcccattta tacccatata
     1981 aatcagcatc catgttggaa tttaatcgcg gcctcgagca agacgtttcc cgttgaatat
     2041 ggctcataac accccttgta ttactgttta tgtaagcaga cagttttatt gttcatgatg
     2101 atatattttt atcttgtgca atgtaacatc agagattttg agacacaacg tggctttccc
     2161 ccgccgctct agaactagtg gatccaaata aaacgaaagg ctcagtcgaa agactgggcc
     2221 tttcgtttta tctgttgttt gtcgcattat acgagacgtc caggttggga tacctgaaac
     2281 aaaacccatc gtacggccaa ggaagtctcc aataactgtg atccaccaca agcgccaggg
     2341 ttttcccagt cacgacgttg taaaacgacg gccagtcatg cataatccgc acgcatctgg
     2401 aataaggaag tgccattccg cctgacct
//
