# Supplementary material for: Cell-free systems enable mechanistic characterization of genetically encoded RNA strand exchange circuits for programmable protein expression
Source: bioRxiv preprint, doi:10.1101/2025.09.25.678518, version 2 (2025-09-30)
Supplement: Supplementary File S2 [file 678518_file03.zip › Supplementary File S2/(IN_1 T7t) Iu1d d20 T7t.gb]

LOCUS       (IN_1_T7t)_I{u1d}_[],_[ 2448 bp ds-DNA     circular     15-SEP-2025
DEFINITION  synthetic circular DNA.
SOURCE      synthetic DNA construct
  ORGANISM  synthetic DNA construct
COMMENT     Imported using the Genbank importer. File name:
            pTwist+Amp+High+Copy.gb
FEATURES             Location/Qualifiers
     misc_feature    1..30
                     /label="Ug"
                     /ApEinfo_revcolor="#b7e6d7"
                     /ApEinfo_fwdcolor="#b7e6d7"
     misc_feature    31..70
                     /label="U1"
                     /ApEinfo_revcolor="#c6c9d1"
                     /ApEinfo_fwdcolor="#c6c9d1"
     primer          complement(51..70)
                     /label="rev_U1"
                     /note="sequence: GAGACGAGACGAGACAGCCT"
                     /ApEinfo_revcolor="#d6b295"
                     /ApEinfo_fwdcolor="#d6b295"
     misc_feature    74..90
                     /label="T7 promoter"
                     /ApEinfo_revcolor="#ffef86"
                     /ApEinfo_fwdcolor="#ffef86"
     misc_feature    91..106
                     /label="hp5"
                     /ApEinfo_revcolor="#85dae9"
                     /ApEinfo_fwdcolor="#85dae9"
     primer          188..213
                     /label="fwd_Ux"
                     /note="sequence: CCAGGATACATAGATTACCACAACTC"
                     /ApEinfo_revcolor="#b4abac"
                     /ApEinfo_fwdcolor="#b4abac"
     misc_feature    188..227
                     /label="Ux"
                     /ApEinfo_revcolor="#c7b0e3"
                     /ApEinfo_fwdcolor="#c7b0e3"
     misc_feature    228..248
                     /label="Uni_9 R"
                     /ApEinfo_revcolor="#b7e6d7"
                     /ApEinfo_fwdcolor="#b7e6d7"
     primer_bind     complement(284..300)
                     /label="M13 rev"
                     /ApEinfo_revcolor="#d59687"
                     /ApEinfo_fwdcolor="#d59687"
                     /note="common sequencing primer, one of multiple similar variants"
     rep_origin      complement(472..1060)
                     /label="ori"
                     /ApEinfo_revcolor="#d6b295"
                     /ApEinfo_fwdcolor="#d6b295"
                     /note="high-copy-number ColE1/pMB1/pBR322/pUC origin of replication"
                     /direction="LEFT"
     protein_bind    complement(1177..1201)
                     /label="attB1"
                     /ApEinfo_revcolor="#b1ff67"
                     /ApEinfo_fwdcolor="#b1ff67"
                     /note="recombination site for the Gateway(R) BP reaction"
                     /gene="mutant version of attB"
                     /bound_moiety="BP Clonase(TM)"
     CDS             complement(1301..2161)
                     /label="AmpR"
                     /ApEinfo_revcolor="#84b0dc"
                     /ApEinfo_fwdcolor="#84b0dc"
                     /note="confers resistance to ampicillin, carbenicillin, andrelated antibiotics"
                     /gene="bla"
                     /product="beta-lactamase"
                     /translation="MSIQHFRVALIPFFAAFCLPVFAHPETLVKVKDAEDQLGARVGYIELDLNSGKILESFRPEERFPMMSTFKVLLCGAVLSRIDAGQEQLGRRIHYSQNDLVEYSPVTEKHLTDGMTVRELCSAAITMSDNTAANLLLTTIGGPKELTAFLHNMGDHVTRLDRWEPELNEAIPNDERDTTMPVAMATTLRKLLTGELLTLASRQQLIDWMEADKVAGPLLRSALPAGWFIADKSGAGERGSRGIIAALGPDGKPSRIVVIYTTGSQATMDERNRQIAEIGASLIKHW*"
     primer          complement(1304..1332)
                     /label="pET_ampR_rev"
                     /note="sequence: agataggtgcctcactgattaagcattgg"
                     /ApEinfo_revcolor="#d6b295"
                     /ApEinfo_fwdcolor="#d6b295"
     promoter        complement(2162..2266)
                     /label="AmpR promoter"
                     /ApEinfo_revcolor="#f58a5e"
                     /ApEinfo_fwdcolor="#f58a5e"
                     /gene="bla"
     primer_bind     2380..2396
                     /label="M13 fwd"
                     /ApEinfo_revcolor="#75c6a9"
                     /ApEinfo_fwdcolor="#75c6a9"
                     /note="common sequencing primer, one of multiple similar variants"
     misc_feature    2427..2448
                     /label="Uni_9 F"
                     /ApEinfo_revcolor="#b4abac"
                     /ApEinfo_fwdcolor="#b4abac"
ORIGIN
        1 gaagtctaac gctgctctgg gctaactgtc CATTACTCGC ATCCATTCTC AGGCTGTCTC
       61 GTCTCGTCTC TTCTAATACG ACTCACTATA GGGAGATTCG TCTCCCAAAT ACTTAATACA
      121 AAATAATCAC TTCACAACAT CAATATAACC CCTTGGGGCC TCTAAACGGG TCTTGAGGGG
      181 TTTTTTGCCA GGATACATAG ATTACCACAA CTCCGAGCCC TTCCACCagg ctaggtggag
      241 gctcagtgat gataagtctg cgatggtgga tgcatgtgtc atggtcatag ctgtttcctg
      301 tgtgaaattg ttatccgctc agagggcaca atcctattcc gcgctatccg acaatctcca
      361 agacattagg tggagttcag ttcggcgtat ggcatatgtc gctggaaaga acatgtgagc
      421 aaaaggccag caaaaggcca ggaaccgtaa aaaggccgcg ttgctggcgt ttttccatag
      481 gctccgcccc cctgacgagc atcacaaaaa tcgacgctca agtcagaggt ggcgaaaccc
      541 gacaggacta taaagatacc aggcgtttcc ccctggaagc tccctcgtgc gctctcctgt
      601 tccgaccctg ccgcttaccg gatacctgtc cgcctttctc ccttcgggaa gcgtggcgct
      661 ttctcatagc tcacgctgta ggtatctcag ttcggtgtag gtcgttcgct ccaagctggg
      721 ctgtgtgcac gaaccccccg ttcagcccga ccgctgcgcc ttatccggta actatcgtct
      781 tgagtccaac ccggtaagac acgacttatc gccactggca gcagccactg gtaacaggat
      841 tagcagagcg aggtatgtag gcggtgctac agagttcttg aagtggtggc ctaactacgg
      901 ctacactaga agaacagtat ttggtatctg cgctctgctg aagccagtta ccttcggaaa
      961 aagagttggt agctcttgat ccggcaaaca aaccaccgct ggtagcggtg gtttttttgt
     1021 ttgcaagcag cagattacgc gcagaaaaaa aggatctcaa gaagatcctt tgatcttttc
     1081 tacggggtct gacgctctat tcaacaaagc cgccgtcccg tcaagtcagc gtaaatgggt
     1141 agggggcttc aaatcgtcct cgtgatacca attcggagcc tgcttttttg tacaaacttg
     1201 ttgataatgg caattcaagg atcttcacct agatcctttt aaattaaaaa tgaagtttta
     1261 aatcaatcta aagtatatat gagtaaactt ggtctgacag ttaccaatgc ttaatcagtg
     1321 aggcacctat ctcagcgatc tgtctatttc gttcatccat agttgcctga ctccccgtcg
     1381 tgtagataac tacgatacgg gagggcttac catctggccc cagtgctgca atgataccgc
     1441 gagagccacg ctcaccggct ccagatttat cagcaataaa ccagccagcc ggaagggccg
     1501 agcgcagaag tggtcctgca actttatccg cctccatcca gtctattaat tgttgccggg
     1561 aagctagagt aagtagttcg ccagttaata gtttgcgcaa cgttgttgcc attgctacag
     1621 gcatcgtggt gtcacgctcg tcgtttggta tggcttcatt cagctccggt tcccaacgat
     1681 caaggcgagt tacatgatcc cccatgttgt gcaaaaaagc ggttagctcc ttcggtcctc
     1741 cgatcgttgt cagaagtaag ttggccgcag tgttatcact catggttatg gcagcactgc
     1801 ataattctct tactgtcatg ccatccgtaa gatgcttttc tgtgactggt gagtactcaa
     1861 ccaagtcatt ctgagaatag tgtatgcggc gaccgagttg ctcttgcccg gcgtcaatac
     1921 gggataatac cgcgccacat agcagaactt taaaagtgct catcattgga aaacgttctt
     1981 cggggcgaaa actctcaagg atcttaccgc tgttgagatc cagttcgatg taacccactc
     2041 gtgcacccaa ctgatcttca gcatctttta ctttcaccag cgtttctggg tgagcaaaaa
     2101 caggaaggca aaatgccgca aaaaagggaa taagggcgac acggaaatgt tgaatactca
     2161 tactcttcct ttttcaatat tattgaagca tttatcaggg ttattgtctc atgagcggat
     2221 acatatttga atgtatttag aaaaataaac aaataggggt tccgcgcaca tttccccgaa
     2281 aagtgccaga tacctgaaac aaaacccatc gtacggccaa ggaagtctcc aataactgtg
     2341 atccaccaca agcgccaggg ttttcccagt cacgacgttg taaaacgacg gccagtcatg
     2401 cataatccgc acgcatctgg aataaggaag tgccattccg cctgacct
//
