# Supplementary material for: Cell-free systems enable mechanistic characterization of genetically encoded RNA strand exchange circuits for programmable protein expression
Source: bioRxiv preprint, doi:10.1101/2025.09.25.678518, version 2 (2025-09-30)
Supplement: Supplementary File S2 [file 678518_file03.zip › Supplementary File S2/(IN_1) Iu1d d20 Thyb10 pTwist_AmpR_HighCopy.gb]

LOCUS       (IN_1)_I{u1d}_[],_[d20_ 2544 bp ds-DNA     circular     15-SEP-2025
DEFINITION  synthetic circular DNA.
SOURCE      synthetic DNA construct
  ORGANISM  synthetic DNA construct
COMMENT     Imported using the Genbank importer. File name:
            pTwist+Amp+High+Copy.gb
FEATURES             Location/Qualifiers
     misc_feature    1..30
                     /label="Ug"
                     /ApEinfo_revcolor="#b7e6d7"
                     /ApEinfo_fwdcolor="#b7e6d7"
     misc_feature    31..70
                     /label="U1"
                     /ApEinfo_revcolor="#c6c9d1"
                     /ApEinfo_fwdcolor="#c6c9d1"
     primer          complement(51..70)
                     /label="rev_U1"
                     /note="sequence: GAGACGAGACGAGACAGCCT"
                     /ApEinfo_revcolor="#d6b295"
                     /ApEinfo_fwdcolor="#d6b295"
     misc_feature    74..90
                     /label="T7 promoter"
                     /ApEinfo_revcolor="#ffef86"
                     /ApEinfo_fwdcolor="#ffef86"
     misc_feature    91..106
                     /label="hp5"
                     /ApEinfo_revcolor="#85dae9"
                     /ApEinfo_fwdcolor="#85dae9"
     misc_feature    107..126
                     /label="d20"
                     /ApEinfo_revcolor="#f58a5e"
                     /ApEinfo_fwdcolor="#f58a5e"
     misc_feature    127..136
                     /label=1
                     /ApEinfo_revcolor="#ffef86"
                     /ApEinfo_fwdcolor="#ffef86"
     misc_feature    137..142
                     /label="u"
                     /ApEinfo_revcolor="#f8d3a9"
                     /ApEinfo_fwdcolor="#f8d3a9"
     misc_feature    143..227
                     /label="Thyb10"
                     /ApEinfo_revcolor="#f58a5e"
                     /ApEinfo_fwdcolor="#f58a5e"
     misc_feature    228..283
                     /label="riboJn"
                     /ApEinfo_revcolor="#b7e6d7"
                     /ApEinfo_fwdcolor="#b7e6d7"
     primer          284..309
                     /label="fwd_Ux"
                     /note="sequence: CCAGGATACATAGATTACCACAACTC"
                     /ApEinfo_revcolor="#b4abac"
                     /ApEinfo_fwdcolor="#b4abac"
     misc_feature    284..323
                     /label="Ux"
                     /ApEinfo_revcolor="#c7b0e3"
                     /ApEinfo_fwdcolor="#c7b0e3"
     misc_feature    324..344
                     /label="Uni_9 R"
                     /ApEinfo_revcolor="#b7e6d7"
                     /ApEinfo_fwdcolor="#b7e6d7"
     primer_bind     complement(380..396)
                     /label="M13 rev"
                     /ApEinfo_revcolor="#d59687"
                     /ApEinfo_fwdcolor="#d59687"
                     /note="common sequencing primer, one of multiple similar variants"
     rep_origin      complement(568..1156)
                     /label="ori"
                     /ApEinfo_revcolor="#d6b295"
                     /ApEinfo_fwdcolor="#d6b295"
                     /note="high-copy-number ColE1/pMB1/pBR322/pUC origin of replication"
                     /direction="LEFT"
     protein_bind    complement(1273..1297)
                     /label="attB1"
                     /ApEinfo_revcolor="#b1ff67"
                     /ApEinfo_fwdcolor="#b1ff67"
                     /note="recombination site for the Gateway(R) BP reaction"
                     /gene="mutant version of attB"
                     /bound_moiety="BP Clonase(TM)"
     CDS             complement(1397..2257)
                     /label="AmpR"
                     /ApEinfo_revcolor="#84b0dc"
                     /ApEinfo_fwdcolor="#84b0dc"
                     /note="confers resistance to ampicillin, carbenicillin, andrelated antibiotics"
                     /gene="bla"
                     /product="beta-lactamase"
                     /translation="MSIQHFRVALIPFFAAFCLPVFAHPETLVKVKDAEDQLGARVGYIELDLNSGKILESFRPEERFPMMSTFKVLLCGAVLSRIDAGQEQLGRRIHYSQNDLVEYSPVTEKHLTDGMTVRELCSAAITMSDNTAANLLLTTIGGPKELTAFLHNMGDHVTRLDRWEPELNEAIPNDERDTTMPVAMATTLRKLLTGELLTLASRQQLIDWMEADKVAGPLLRSALPAGWFIADKSGAGERGSRGIIAALGPDGKPSRIVVIYTTGSQATMDERNRQIAEIGASLIKHW*"
     primer          complement(1400..1428)
                     /label="pET_ampR_rev"
                     /note="sequence: agataggtgcctcactgattaagcattgg"
                     /ApEinfo_revcolor="#d6b295"
                     /ApEinfo_fwdcolor="#d6b295"
     promoter        complement(2258..2362)
                     /label="AmpR promoter"
                     /ApEinfo_revcolor="#f58a5e"
                     /ApEinfo_fwdcolor="#f58a5e"
                     /gene="bla"
     primer_bind     2476..2492
                     /label="M13 fwd"
                     /ApEinfo_revcolor="#75c6a9"
                     /ApEinfo_fwdcolor="#75c6a9"
                     /note="common sequencing primer, one of multiple similar variants"
     misc_feature    2523..2544
                     /label="Uni_9 F"
                     /ApEinfo_revcolor="#b4abac"
                     /ApEinfo_fwdcolor="#b4abac"
ORIGIN
        1 gaagtctaac gctgctctgg gctaactgtc CATTACTCGC ATCCATTCTC AGGCTGTCTC
       61 GTCTCGTCTC TTCTAATACG ACTCACTATA GGGAGATTCG TCTCCCAAAT ACTTAATACA
      121 AAATAATCAC TTCACAACAT CAataatcAG ATAACAGATA CttcgGtatc tgttatctgt
      181 tTTTTTTcAA CAGATAGCCG CGttcgCGCG GCtatctgtt TTTTTTtAGC TGTCACCGGA
      241 TGTGCTTTCC GGTCTGATGA GTCCGTGAGG ACGAAACAGC CTCCCAGGAT ACATAGATTA
      301 CCACAACTCC GAGCCCTTCC ACCaggctag gtggaggctc agtgatgata agtctgcgat
      361 ggtggatgca tgtgtcatgg tcatagctgt ttcctgtgtg aaattgttat ccgctcagag
      421 ggcacaatcc tattccgcgc tatccgacaa tctccaagac attaggtgga gttcagttcg
      481 gcgtatggca tatgtcgctg gaaagaacat gtgagcaaaa ggccagcaaa aggccaggaa
      541 ccgtaaaaag gccgcgttgc tggcgttttt ccataggctc cgcccccctg acgagcatca
      601 caaaaatcga cgctcaagtc agaggtggcg aaacccgaca ggactataaa gataccaggc
      661 gtttccccct ggaagctccc tcgtgcgctc tcctgttccg accctgccgc ttaccggata
      721 cctgtccgcc tttctccctt cgggaagcgt ggcgctttct catagctcac gctgtaggta
      781 tctcagttcg gtgtaggtcg ttcgctccaa gctgggctgt gtgcacgaac cccccgttca
      841 gcccgaccgc tgcgccttat ccggtaacta tcgtcttgag tccaacccgg taagacacga
      901 cttatcgcca ctggcagcag ccactggtaa caggattagc agagcgaggt atgtaggcgg
      961 tgctacagag ttcttgaagt ggtggcctaa ctacggctac actagaagaa cagtatttgg
     1021 tatctgcgct ctgctgaagc cagttacctt cggaaaaaga gttggtagct cttgatccgg
     1081 caaacaaacc accgctggta gcggtggttt ttttgtttgc aagcagcaga ttacgcgcag
     1141 aaaaaaagga tctcaagaag atcctttgat cttttctacg gggtctgacg ctctattcaa
     1201 caaagccgcc gtcccgtcaa gtcagcgtaa atgggtaggg ggcttcaaat cgtcctcgtg
     1261 ataccaattc ggagcctgct tttttgtaca aacttgttga taatggcaat tcaaggatct
     1321 tcacctagat ccttttaaat taaaaatgaa gttttaaatc aatctaaagt atatatgagt
     1381 aaacttggtc tgacagttac caatgcttaa tcagtgaggc acctatctca gcgatctgtc
     1441 tatttcgttc atccatagtt gcctgactcc ccgtcgtgta gataactacg atacgggagg
     1501 gcttaccatc tggccccagt gctgcaatga taccgcgaga gccacgctca ccggctccag
     1561 atttatcagc aataaaccag ccagccggaa gggccgagcg cagaagtggt cctgcaactt
     1621 tatccgcctc catccagtct attaattgtt gccgggaagc tagagtaagt agttcgccag
     1681 ttaatagttt gcgcaacgtt gttgccattg ctacaggcat cgtggtgtca cgctcgtcgt
     1741 ttggtatggc ttcattcagc tccggttccc aacgatcaag gcgagttaca tgatccccca
     1801 tgttgtgcaa aaaagcggtt agctccttcg gtcctccgat cgttgtcaga agtaagttgg
     1861 ccgcagtgtt atcactcatg gttatggcag cactgcataa ttctcttact gtcatgccat
     1921 ccgtaagatg cttttctgtg actggtgagt actcaaccaa gtcattctga gaatagtgta
     1981 tgcggcgacc gagttgctct tgcccggcgt caatacggga taataccgcg ccacatagca
     2041 gaactttaaa agtgctcatc attggaaaac gttcttcggg gcgaaaactc tcaaggatct
     2101 taccgctgtt gagatccagt tcgatgtaac ccactcgtgc acccaactga tcttcagcat
     2161 cttttacttt caccagcgtt tctgggtgag caaaaacagg aaggcaaaat gccgcaaaaa
     2221 agggaataag ggcgacacgg aaatgttgaa tactcatact cttccttttt caatattatt
     2281 gaagcattta tcagggttat tgtctcatga gcggatacat atttgaatgt atttagaaaa
     2341 ataaacaaat aggggttccg cgcacatttc cccgaaaagt gccagatacc tgaaacaaaa
     2401 cccatcgtac ggccaaggaa gtctccaata actgtgatcc accacaagcg ccagggtttt
     2461 cccagtcacg acgttgtaaa acgacggcca gtcatgcata atccgcacgc atctggaata
     2521 aggaagtgcc attccgcctg acct
//
