# Supplementary material for: Cell-free systems enable mechanistic characterization of genetically encoded RNA strand exchange circuits for programmable protein expression
Source: bioRxiv preprint, doi:10.1101/2025.09.25.678518, version 2 (2025-09-30)
Supplement: Supplementary File S2 [file 678518_file03.zip › Supplementary File S2/(IN_10) Iu1ed e6 d20 Thyb10.gb]

LOCUS       (IN_10)_I{u1ed}_[e6],_[ 2550 bp ds-DNA     circular     15-SEP-2025
DEFINITION  synthetic circular DNA.
SOURCE      synthetic DNA construct
  ORGANISM  synthetic DNA construct
COMMENT     Imported using the Genbank importer. File name:
            pTwist+Amp+High+Copy.gb
FEATURES             Location/Qualifiers
     misc_feature    1..30
                     /label="Ug"
                     /ApEinfo_revcolor="#b4abac"
                     /ApEinfo_fwdcolor="#b4abac"
     misc_feature    31..70
                     /label="U1"
                     /ApEinfo_revcolor="#c7b0e3"
                     /ApEinfo_fwdcolor="#c7b0e3"
     misc_feature    74..90
                     /label="T7 promoter"
                     /ApEinfo_revcolor="#ff9ccd"
                     /ApEinfo_fwdcolor="#ff9ccd"
     misc_feature    91..106
                     /label="hp5"
                     /ApEinfo_revcolor="#ff9ccd"
                     /ApEinfo_fwdcolor="#ff9ccd"
     misc_feature    107..126
                     /label="d20"
                     /ApEinfo_revcolor="#f58a5e"
                     /ApEinfo_fwdcolor="#f58a5e"
     misc_feature    127..132
                     /label="e6"
                     /ApEinfo_revcolor="#d6b295"
                     /ApEinfo_fwdcolor="#d6b295"
     misc_feature    133..142
                     /label=1
                     /ApEinfo_revcolor="#f58a5e"
                     /ApEinfo_fwdcolor="#f58a5e"
     misc_feature    143..148
                     /label="u"
                     /ApEinfo_revcolor="#ffef86"
                     /ApEinfo_fwdcolor="#ffef86"
     misc_feature    149..233
                     /label="Thyb10"
                     /ApEinfo_revcolor="#9eafd2"
                     /ApEinfo_fwdcolor="#9eafd2"
     misc_feature    234..289
                     /label="riboJn"
                     /ApEinfo_revcolor="#b7e6d7"
                     /ApEinfo_fwdcolor="#b7e6d7"
     misc_feature    290..329
                     /label="Ux"
                     /ApEinfo_revcolor="#c7b0e3"
                     /ApEinfo_fwdcolor="#c7b0e3"
     source          330..2550
                     /label="source"
                     /ApEinfo_revcolor="#9eafd2"
                     /ApEinfo_fwdcolor="#9eafd2"
                     /organism="synthetic DNA construct"
                     /mol_type="other DNA"
     misc_feature    330..350
                     /label="Uni_9 R"
                     /ApEinfo_revcolor="#b7e6d7"
                     /ApEinfo_fwdcolor="#b7e6d7"
     primer_bind     complement(386..402)
                     /label="M13 rev"
                     /ApEinfo_revcolor="#d59687"
                     /ApEinfo_fwdcolor="#d59687"
                     /note="common sequencing primer, one of multiple similar variants"
     rep_origin      complement(574..1162)
                     /label="ori"
                     /ApEinfo_revcolor="#d6b295"
                     /ApEinfo_fwdcolor="#d6b295"
                     /note="high-copy-number ColE1/pMB1/pBR322/pUC origin of replication"
                     /direction="LEFT"
     protein_bind    complement(1279..1303)
                     /label="attB1"
                     /ApEinfo_revcolor="#b1ff67"
                     /ApEinfo_fwdcolor="#b1ff67"
                     /note="recombination site for the Gateway(R) BP reaction"
                     /gene="mutant version of attB"
                     /bound_moiety="BP Clonase(TM)"
     CDS             complement(1403..2263)
                     /label="AmpR"
                     /ApEinfo_revcolor="#84b0dc"
                     /ApEinfo_fwdcolor="#84b0dc"
                     /note="confers resistance to ampicillin, carbenicillin, andrelated antibiotics"
                     /gene="bla"
                     /product="beta-lactamase"
                     /translation="MSIQHFRVALIPFFAAFCLPVFAHPETLVKVKDAEDQLGARVGYIELDLNSGKILESFRPEERFPMMSTFKVLLCGAVLSRIDAGQEQLGRRIHYSQNDLVEYSPVTEKHLTDGMTVRELCSAAITMSDNTAANLLLTTIGGPKELTAFLHNMGDHVTRLDRWEPELNEAIPNDERDTTMPVAMATTLRKLLTGELLTLASRQQLIDWMEADKVAGPLLRSALPAGWFIADKSGAGERGSRGIIAALGPDGKPSRIVVIYTTGSQATMDERNRQIAEIGASLIKHW*"
     promoter        complement(2264..2368)
                     /label="AmpR promoter"
                     /ApEinfo_revcolor="#f58a5e"
                     /ApEinfo_fwdcolor="#f58a5e"
                     /gene="bla"
     primer_bind     2482..2498
                     /label="M13 fwd"
                     /ApEinfo_revcolor="#75c6a9"
                     /ApEinfo_fwdcolor="#75c6a9"
                     /note="common sequencing primer, one of multiple similar variants"
     misc_feature    2529..2550
                     /label="Uni_9 F"
                     /ApEinfo_revcolor="#b4abac"
                     /ApEinfo_fwdcolor="#b4abac"
ORIGIN
        1 gaagtctaac gctgctctgg gctaactgtc CATTACTCGC ATCCATTCTC AGGCTGTCTC
       61 GTCTCGTCTC TTCTAATACG ACTCACTATA GGGAGATTCG TCTCCCAAAT ACTTAATACA
      121 AAATAACTAC TTTCACTTCA CAACATCAat aatcAGATAA CAGATACttc gGtatctgtt
      181 atctgttTTT TTTcAACAGA TAGCCGCGtt cgCGCGGCta tctgttTTTT TTtAGCTGTC
      241 ACCGGATGTG CTTTCCGGTC TGATGAGTCC GTGAGGACGA AACAGCCTCC CAGGATACAT
      301 AGATTACCAC AACTCCGAGC CCTTCCACCa ggctaggtgg aggctcagtg atgataagtc
      361 tgcgatggtg gatgcatgtg tcatggtcat agctgtttcc tgtgtgaaat tgttatccgc
      421 tcagagggca caatcctatt ccgcgctatc cgacaatctc caagacatta ggtggagttc
      481 agttcggcgt atggcatatg tcgctggaaa gaacatgtga gcaaaaggcc agcaaaaggc
      541 caggaaccgt aaaaaggccg cgttgctggc gtttttccat aggctccgcc cccctgacga
      601 gcatcacaaa aatcgacgct caagtcagag gtggcgaaac ccgacaggac tataaagata
      661 ccaggcgttt ccccctggaa gctccctcgt gcgctctcct gttccgaccc tgccgcttac
      721 cggatacctg tccgcctttc tcccttcggg aagcgtggcg ctttctcata gctcacgctg
      781 taggtatctc agttcggtgt aggtcgttcg ctccaagctg ggctgtgtgc acgaaccccc
      841 cgttcagccc gaccgctgcg ccttatccgg taactatcgt cttgagtcca acccggtaag
      901 acacgactta tcgccactgg cagcagccac tggtaacagg attagcagag cgaggtatgt
      961 aggcggtgct acagagttct tgaagtggtg gcctaactac ggctacacta gaagaacagt
     1021 atttggtatc tgcgctctgc tgaagccagt taccttcgga aaaagagttg gtagctcttg
     1081 atccggcaaa caaaccaccg ctggtagcgg tggttttttt gtttgcaagc agcagattac
     1141 gcgcagaaaa aaaggatctc aagaagatcc tttgatcttt tctacggggt ctgacgctct
     1201 attcaacaaa gccgccgtcc cgtcaagtca gcgtaaatgg gtagggggct tcaaatcgtc
     1261 ctcgtgatac caattcggag cctgcttttt tgtacaaact tgttgataat ggcaattcaa
     1321 ggatcttcac ctagatcctt ttaaattaaa aatgaagttt taaatcaatc taaagtatat
     1381 atgagtaaac ttggtctgac agttaccaat gcttaatcag tgaggcacct atctcagcga
     1441 tctgtctatt tcgttcatcc atagttgcct gactccccgt cgtgtagata actacgatac
     1501 gggagggctt accatctggc cccagtgctg caatgatacc gcgagagcca cgctcaccgg
     1561 ctccagattt atcagcaata aaccagccag ccggaagggc cgagcgcaga agtggtcctg
     1621 caactttatc cgcctccatc cagtctatta attgttgccg ggaagctaga gtaagtagtt
     1681 cgccagttaa tagtttgcgc aacgttgttg ccattgctac aggcatcgtg gtgtcacgct
     1741 cgtcgtttgg tatggcttca ttcagctccg gttcccaacg atcaaggcga gttacatgat
     1801 cccccatgtt gtgcaaaaaa gcggttagct ccttcggtcc tccgatcgtt gtcagaagta
     1861 agttggccgc agtgttatca ctcatggtta tggcagcact gcataattct cttactgtca
     1921 tgccatccgt aagatgcttt tctgtgactg gtgagtactc aaccaagtca ttctgagaat
     1981 agtgtatgcg gcgaccgagt tgctcttgcc cggcgtcaat acgggataat accgcgccac
     2041 atagcagaac tttaaaagtg ctcatcattg gaaaacgttc ttcggggcga aaactctcaa
     2101 ggatcttacc gctgttgaga tccagttcga tgtaacccac tcgtgcaccc aactgatctt
     2161 cagcatcttt tactttcacc agcgtttctg ggtgagcaaa aacaggaagg caaaatgccg
     2221 caaaaaaggg aataagggcg acacggaaat gttgaatact catactcttc ctttttcaat
     2281 attattgaag catttatcag ggttattgtc tcatgagcgg atacatattt gaatgtattt
     2341 agaaaaataa acaaataggg gttccgcgca catttccccg aaaagtgcca gatacctgaa
     2401 acaaaaccca tcgtacggcc aaggaagtct ccaataactg tgatccacca caagcgccag
     2461 ggttttccca gtcacgacgt tgtaaaacga cggccagtca tgcataatcc gcacgcatct
     2521 ggaataagga agtgccattc cgcctgacct
//
