# Supplementary material for: Cell-free systems enable mechanistic characterization of genetically encoded RNA strand exchange circuits for programmable protein expression
Source: bioRxiv preprint, doi:10.1101/2025.09.25.678518, version 2 (2025-09-30)
Supplement: Supplementary File S2 [file 678518_file03.zip › Supplementary File S2/(IN_10a) Iu1ed e6a d20 Thyb10.gb]

LOCUS       (IN_10a)_I{u1ed}_[e6a], 2551 bp ds-DNA     circular     15-SEP-2025
DEFINITION  synthetic circular DNA.
SOURCE      synthetic DNA construct
  ORGANISM  synthetic DNA construct
COMMENT     Imported using the Genbank importer. File name:
            pTwist+Amp+High+Copy.gb
FEATURES             Location/Qualifiers
     misc_feature    1..30
                     /label="Ug"
                     /ApEinfo_revcolor="#b4abac"
                     /ApEinfo_fwdcolor="#b4abac"
     misc_feature    31..70
                     /label="U1"
                     /ApEinfo_revcolor="#b7e6d7"
                     /ApEinfo_fwdcolor="#b7e6d7"
     misc_feature    74..90
                     /label="T7p"
                     /ApEinfo_revcolor="#faac61"
                     /ApEinfo_fwdcolor="#faac61"
     misc_feature    91..106
                     /label="5hp"
                     /ApEinfo_revcolor="#c6c9d1"
                     /ApEinfo_fwdcolor="#c6c9d1"
     misc_feature    107..126
                     /label="d20"
                     /ApEinfo_revcolor="#b7e6d7"
                     /ApEinfo_fwdcolor="#b7e6d7"
     misc_feature    127..132
                     /label="e6a"
                     /ApEinfo_revcolor="#85dae9"
                     /ApEinfo_fwdcolor="#85dae9"
     misc_feature    133..142
                     /label=1
                     /ApEinfo_revcolor="#faac61"
                     /ApEinfo_fwdcolor="#faac61"
     misc_feature    143..148
                     /label="u"
                     /ApEinfo_revcolor="#d59687"
                     /ApEinfo_fwdcolor="#d59687"
     misc_feature    149..233
                     /label="Thyb10"
                     /ApEinfo_revcolor="#faac61"
                     /ApEinfo_fwdcolor="#faac61"
     misc_feature    218..218
                     /label="C -> G mutation"
                     /ApEinfo_revcolor="#ff9ccd"
                     /ApEinfo_fwdcolor="#ff9ccd"
     misc_feature    235..290
                     /label="riboJn"
                     /ApEinfo_revcolor="#faac61"
                     /ApEinfo_fwdcolor="#faac61"
     misc_feature    291..330
                     /label="Ux"
                     /ApEinfo_revcolor="#ff9ccd"
                     /ApEinfo_fwdcolor="#ff9ccd"
     source          331..2551
                     /label="source"
                     /ApEinfo_revcolor="#9eafd2"
                     /ApEinfo_fwdcolor="#9eafd2"
                     /organism="synthetic DNA construct"
                     /mol_type="other DNA"
     misc_feature    331..351
                     /label="Uni_9 R"
                     /ApEinfo_revcolor="#b7e6d7"
                     /ApEinfo_fwdcolor="#b7e6d7"
     primer_bind     complement(387..403)
                     /label="M13 rev"
                     /ApEinfo_revcolor="#d59687"
                     /ApEinfo_fwdcolor="#d59687"
                     /note="common sequencing primer, one of multiple similar variants"
     rep_origin      complement(575..1163)
                     /label="ori"
                     /ApEinfo_revcolor="#d6b295"
                     /ApEinfo_fwdcolor="#d6b295"
                     /note="high-copy-number ColE1/pMB1/pBR322/pUC origin of replication"
                     /direction="LEFT"
     protein_bind    complement(1280..1304)
                     /label="attB1"
                     /ApEinfo_revcolor="#b1ff67"
                     /ApEinfo_fwdcolor="#b1ff67"
                     /note="recombination site for the Gateway(R) BP reaction"
                     /gene="mutant version of attB"
                     /bound_moiety="BP Clonase(TM)"
     CDS             complement(1404..2264)
                     /label="AmpR"
                     /ApEinfo_revcolor="#84b0dc"
                     /ApEinfo_fwdcolor="#84b0dc"
                     /note="confers resistance to ampicillin, carbenicillin, andrelated antibiotics"
                     /gene="bla"
                     /product="beta-lactamase"
                     /translation="MSIQHFRVALIPFFAAFCLPVFAHPETLVKVKDAEDQLGARVGYIELDLNSGKILESFRPEERFPMMSTFKVLLCGAVLSRIDAGQEQLGRRIHYSQNDLVEYSPVTEKHLTDGMTVRELCSAAITMSDNTAANLLLTTIGGPKELTAFLHNMGDHVTRLDRWEPELNEAIPNDERDTTMPVAMATTLRKLLTGELLTLASRQQLIDWMEADKVAGPLLRSALPAGWFIADKSGAGERGSRGIIAALGPDGKPSRIVVIYTTGSQATMDERNRQIAEIGASLIKHW*"
     promoter        complement(2265..2369)
                     /label="AmpR promoter"
                     /ApEinfo_revcolor="#f58a5e"
                     /ApEinfo_fwdcolor="#f58a5e"
                     /gene="bla"
     primer_bind     2483..2499
                     /label="M13 fwd"
                     /ApEinfo_revcolor="#75c6a9"
                     /ApEinfo_fwdcolor="#75c6a9"
                     /note="common sequencing primer, one of multiple similar variants"
     misc_feature    2530..2551
                     /label="Uni_9 F"
                     /ApEinfo_revcolor="#b4abac"
                     /ApEinfo_fwdcolor="#b4abac"
ORIGIN
        1 gaagtctaac gctgctctgg gctaactgtc CATTACTCGC ATCCATTCTC AGGCTGTCTC
       61 GTCTCGTCTC TTCTAATACG ACTCACTATA GGGAGATTCG TCTCCCAAAT ACTTAATACA
      121 AAATAAATCT ATTCACTTCA CAACATCAat aatcAGATAA CAGATACttc gGtatctgtt
      181 atctgttTTT TTTcAACAGA TAGCCGCGtt cgCGCGGGta tctgttTTTT TTtaAGCTGT
      241 CACCGGATGT GCTTTCCGGT CTGATGAGTC CGTGAGGACG AAACAGCCTC CCAGGATACA
      301 TAGATTACCA CAACTCCGAG CCCTTCCACC aggctaggtg gaggctcagt gatgataagt
      361 ctgcgatggt ggatgcatgt gtcatggtca tagctgtttc ctgtgtgaaa ttgttatccg
      421 ctcagagggc acaatcctat tccgcgctat ccgacaatct ccaagacatt aggtggagtt
      481 cagttcggcg tatggcatat gtcgctggaa agaacatgtg agcaaaaggc cagcaaaagg
      541 ccaggaaccg taaaaaggcc gcgttgctgg cgtttttcca taggctccgc ccccctgacg
      601 agcatcacaa aaatcgacgc tcaagtcaga ggtggcgaaa cccgacagga ctataaagat
      661 accaggcgtt tccccctgga agctccctcg tgcgctctcc tgttccgacc ctgccgctta
      721 ccggatacct gtccgccttt ctcccttcgg gaagcgtggc gctttctcat agctcacgct
      781 gtaggtatct cagttcggtg taggtcgttc gctccaagct gggctgtgtg cacgaacccc
      841 ccgttcagcc cgaccgctgc gccttatccg gtaactatcg tcttgagtcc aacccggtaa
      901 gacacgactt atcgccactg gcagcagcca ctggtaacag gattagcaga gcgaggtatg
      961 taggcggtgc tacagagttc ttgaagtggt ggcctaacta cggctacact agaagaacag
     1021 tatttggtat ctgcgctctg ctgaagccag ttaccttcgg aaaaagagtt ggtagctctt
     1081 gatccggcaa acaaaccacc gctggtagcg gtggtttttt tgtttgcaag cagcagatta
     1141 cgcgcagaaa aaaaggatct caagaagatc ctttgatctt ttctacgggg tctgacgctc
     1201 tattcaacaa agccgccgtc ccgtcaagtc agcgtaaatg ggtagggggc ttcaaatcgt
     1261 cctcgtgata ccaattcgga gcctgctttt ttgtacaaac ttgttgataa tggcaattca
     1321 aggatcttca cctagatcct tttaaattaa aaatgaagtt ttaaatcaat ctaaagtata
     1381 tatgagtaaa cttggtctga cagttaccaa tgcttaatca gtgaggcacc tatctcagcg
     1441 atctgtctat ttcgttcatc catagttgcc tgactccccg tcgtgtagat aactacgata
     1501 cgggagggct taccatctgg ccccagtgct gcaatgatac cgcgagagcc acgctcaccg
     1561 gctccagatt tatcagcaat aaaccagcca gccggaaggg ccgagcgcag aagtggtcct
     1621 gcaactttat ccgcctccat ccagtctatt aattgttgcc gggaagctag agtaagtagt
     1681 tcgccagtta atagtttgcg caacgttgtt gccattgcta caggcatcgt ggtgtcacgc
     1741 tcgtcgtttg gtatggcttc attcagctcc ggttcccaac gatcaaggcg agttacatga
     1801 tcccccatgt tgtgcaaaaa agcggttagc tccttcggtc ctccgatcgt tgtcagaagt
     1861 aagttggccg cagtgttatc actcatggtt atggcagcac tgcataattc tcttactgtc
     1921 atgccatccg taagatgctt ttctgtgact ggtgagtact caaccaagtc attctgagaa
     1981 tagtgtatgc ggcgaccgag ttgctcttgc ccggcgtcaa tacgggataa taccgcgcca
     2041 catagcagaa ctttaaaagt gctcatcatt ggaaaacgtt cttcggggcg aaaactctca
     2101 aggatcttac cgctgttgag atccagttcg atgtaaccca ctcgtgcacc caactgatct
     2161 tcagcatctt ttactttcac cagcgtttct gggtgagcaa aaacaggaag gcaaaatgcc
     2221 gcaaaaaagg gaataagggc gacacggaaa tgttgaatac tcatactctt cctttttcaa
     2281 tattattgaa gcatttatca gggttattgt ctcatgagcg gatacatatt tgaatgtatt
     2341 tagaaaaata aacaaatagg ggttccgcgc acatttcccc gaaaagtgcc agatacctga
     2401 aacaaaaccc atcgtacggc caaggaagtc tccaataact gtgatccacc acaagcgcca
     2461 gggttttccc agtcacgacg ttgtaaaacg acggccagtc atgcataatc cgcacgcatc
     2521 tggaataagg aagtgccatt ccgcctgacc t
//
