# Supplementary material for: Cell-free systems enable mechanistic characterization of genetically encoded RNA strand exchange circuits for programmable protein expression
Source: bioRxiv preprint, doi:10.1101/2025.09.25.678518, version 2 (2025-09-30)
Supplement: Supplementary File S2 [file 678518_file03.zip › Supplementary File S2/(IN_11) Iv4 T7t.gb]

LOCUS       (IN_11)_I{v4}_[],_[T7t]  300 bp ds-DNA     linear       15-SEP-2025
DEFINITION  .
FEATURES             Location/Qualifiers
     primer          1..20
                     /label="fwd_Ug"
                     /note="sequence: gaagtctaacgctgctctgg"
                     /ApEinfo_revcolor="#f58a5e"
                     /ApEinfo_fwdcolor="#f58a5e"
     Homology domain 1..30
                     /label="Ug"
                     /ApEinfo_revcolor="#b1ff67"
                     /ApEinfo_fwdcolor="#b1ff67"
     Promoter        34..50
                     /label="T7 promoter"
                     /ApEinfo_revcolor="#75c6a9"
                     /ApEinfo_fwdcolor="#75c6a9"
     Hairpin         51..66
                     /label="5hp"
                     /ApEinfo_revcolor="#c6c9d1"
                     /ApEinfo_fwdcolor="#c6c9d1"
     misc_feature    68..77
                     /label=4
                     /ApEinfo_revcolor="#f8d3a9"
                     /ApEinfo_fwdcolor="#f8d3a9"
     misc_feature    78..83
                     /label="v"
                     /ApEinfo_revcolor="#f58a5e"
                     /ApEinfo_fwdcolor="#f58a5e"
     Terminator      84..128
                     /label="T7t"
                     /ApEinfo_revcolor="#c6c9d1"
                     /ApEinfo_fwdcolor="#c6c9d1"
     primer          complement(103..168)
                     /label="T7rev_Ux"
                     /note="sequence: GGTGGAAGGGCTCGGAGTTGTGGTAATCTATGTATCCTGGCAAAAAACCCCTCAAGACCCGTTTAG"
                     /ApEinfo_revcolor="#f8d3a9"
                     /ApEinfo_fwdcolor="#f8d3a9"
     Homology domain 129..158
                     /label="Ud"
                     /ApEinfo_revcolor="#b1ff67"
                     /ApEinfo_fwdcolor="#b1ff67"
     Homology domain 159..188
                     /label="Ue"
                     /ApEinfo_revcolor="#b1ff67"
                     /ApEinfo_fwdcolor="#b1ff67"
ORIGIN
        1 gaagtctaac gctgctctgg gctaactgtc TTCTAATACG ACTCACTATA GGGAGATTCG
       61 TCTCCCAACC ACTAAACAAT CCTCTATAAC CCCTTGGGGC CTCTAAACGG GTCTTGAGGG
      121 GTTTTTTGct gaaacctcag gcatttgaga agcacacgct gaaaggagga actatatccg
      181 gattggcgac tgtgtacttg ttataacatc tgacagttaa agtcgggaga ataggagccg
      241 caatacacaa tttaccgcat ctagacttaa ctgagatatt accatagatg actatatcta
//
