# Supplementary material for: Cell-free systems enable mechanistic characterization of genetically encoded RNA strand exchange circuits for programmable protein expression
Source: bioRxiv preprint, doi:10.1101/2025.09.25.678518, version 2 (2025-09-30)
Supplement: Supplementary File S2 [file 678518_file03.zip › Supplementary File S2/(IN_13) Iv5 T7t.gb]

LOCUS       (IN_13)_I{v5}_[],_[T7t]  300 bp ds-DNA     linear       15-SEP-2025
DEFINITION  .
FEATURES             Location/Qualifiers
     primer          1..20
                     /label="fwd_Ug"
                     /note="sequence: gaagtctaacgctgctctgg"
                     /ApEinfo_revcolor="#f58a5e"
                     /ApEinfo_fwdcolor="#f58a5e"
     Homology domain 1..30
                     /label="Ug"
                     /ApEinfo_revcolor="#b1ff67"
                     /ApEinfo_fwdcolor="#b1ff67"
     Promoter        34..50
                     /label="T7 promoter"
                     /ApEinfo_revcolor="#75c6a9"
                     /ApEinfo_fwdcolor="#75c6a9"
     Hairpin         51..66
                     /label="5hp"
                     /ApEinfo_revcolor="#c6c9d1"
                     /ApEinfo_fwdcolor="#c6c9d1"
     misc_feature    68..77
                     /label=5
                     /ApEinfo_revcolor="#d59687"
                     /ApEinfo_fwdcolor="#d59687"
     misc_feature    78..83
                     /label="v"
                     /ApEinfo_revcolor="#d6b295"
                     /ApEinfo_fwdcolor="#d6b295"
     Terminator      84..128
                     /label="T7t"
                     /ApEinfo_revcolor="#c6c9d1"
                     /ApEinfo_fwdcolor="#c6c9d1"
     primer          complement(103..168)
                     /label="T7rev_Ux"
                     /note="sequence: GGTGGAAGGGCTCGGAGTTGTGGTAATCTATGTATCCTGGCAAAAAACCCCTCAAGACCCGTTTAG"
                     /ApEinfo_revcolor="#f8d3a9"
                     /ApEinfo_fwdcolor="#f8d3a9"
     Homology domain 129..158
                     /label="Ud"
                     /ApEinfo_revcolor="#b1ff67"
                     /ApEinfo_fwdcolor="#b1ff67"
     Homology domain 159..188
                     /label="Ue"
                     /ApEinfo_revcolor="#b1ff67"
                     /ApEinfo_fwdcolor="#b1ff67"
ORIGIN
        1 gaagtctaac gctgctctgg gctaactgtc TTCTAATACG ACTCACTATA GGGAGATTCG
       61 TCTCCCTACC ATACTACAAT CCTCTATAAC CCCTTGGGGC CTCTAAACGG GTCTTGAGGG
      121 GTTTTTTGct gaaacctcag gcatttgaga agcacacgct gaaaggagga actatatccg
      181 gattggcgac tgtgtacttg ttataacatc tgacagttaa agtcgggaga ataggagccg
      241 caatacacaa tttaccgcat ctagacttaa ctgagatatt accatagatg actatatcta
//
