# Supplementary material for: Cell-free systems enable mechanistic characterization of genetically encoded RNA strand exchange circuits for programmable protein expression
Source: bioRxiv preprint, doi:10.1101/2025.09.25.678518, version 2 (2025-09-30)
Supplement: Supplementary File S2 [file 678518_file03.zip › Supplementary File S2/(IN_1_3 T7t) Iu3d d20 T7t.gb]

LOCUS       (IN_1_3_T7t)_I{u3d}_[], 2448 bp ds-DNA     circular     15-SEP-2025
DEFINITION  synthetic circular DNA.
SOURCE      synthetic DNA construct
  ORGANISM  synthetic DNA construct
COMMENT     Imported using the Genbank importer. File name:
            pTwist+Amp+High+Copy.gb
FEATURES             Location/Qualifiers
     misc_feature    1..30
                     /label="Ug"
                     /ApEinfo_revcolor="#b7e6d7"
                     /ApEinfo_fwdcolor="#b7e6d7"
     misc_feature    31..70
                     /label="U1"
                     /ApEinfo_revcolor="#c6c9d1"
                     /ApEinfo_fwdcolor="#c6c9d1"
     primer          complement(51..70)
                     /label="rev_U1"
                     /note="sequence: GAGACGAGACGAGACAGCCT"
                     /ApEinfo_revcolor="#d6b295"
                     /ApEinfo_fwdcolor="#d6b295"
     misc_feature    74..90
                     /label="T7 promoter"
                     /ApEinfo_revcolor="#ffef86"
                     /ApEinfo_fwdcolor="#ffef86"
     misc_feature    91..106
                     /label="hp5"
                     /ApEinfo_revcolor="#85dae9"
                     /ApEinfo_fwdcolor="#85dae9"
     primer          188..213
                     /label="fwd_Ux"
                     /note="sequence: CCAGGATACATAGATTACCACAACTC"
                     /ApEinfo_revcolor="#b4abac"
                     /ApEinfo_fwdcolor="#b4abac"
     misc_feature    188..227
                     /label="Ux"
                     /ApEinfo_revcolor="#c7b0e3"
                     /ApEinfo_fwdcolor="#c7b0e3"
     misc_feature    228..248
                     /label="Uni_9 R"
                     /ApEinfo_revcolor="#b7e6d7"
                     /ApEinfo_fwdcolor="#b7e6d7"
     primer_bind     complement(284..300)
                     /label="M13 rev"
                     /ApEinfo_revcolor="#d59687"
                     /ApEinfo_fwdcolor="#d59687"
                     /note="common sequencing primer, one of multiple similar variants"
     rep_origin      complement(472..1060)
                     /label="ori"
                     /ApEinfo_revcolor="#d6b295"
                     /ApEinfo_fwdcolor="#d6b295"
                     /note="high-copy-number ColE1/pMB1/pBR322/pUC origin of replication"
                     /direction="LEFT"
     protein_bind    complement(1177..1201)
                     /label="attB1"
                     /ApEinfo_revcolor="#b1ff67"
                     /ApEinfo_fwdcolor="#b1ff67"
                     /note="recombination site for the Gateway(R) BP reaction"
                     /gene="mutant version of attB"
                     /bound_moiety="BP Clonase(TM)"
     CDS             complement(1301..2161)
                     /label="AmpR"
                     /ApEinfo_revcolor="#84b0dc"
                     /ApEinfo_fwdcolor="#84b0dc"
                     /note="confers resistance to ampicillin, carbenicillin, andrelated antibiotics"
                     /gene="bla"
                     /product="beta-lactamase"
                     /translation="MSIQHFRVALIPFFAAFCLPVFAHPETLVKVKDAEDQLGARVGYIELDLNSGKILESFRPEERFPMMSTFKVLLCGAVLSRIDAGQEQLGRRIHYSQNDLVEYSPVTEKHLTDGMTVRELCSAAITMSDNTAANLLLTTIGGPKELTAFLHNMGDHVTRLDRWEPELNEAIPNDERDTTMPVAMATTLRKLLTGELLTLASRQQLIDWMEADKVAGPLLRSALPAGWFIADKSGAGERGSRGIIAALGPDGKPSRIVVIYTTGSQATMDERNRQIAEIGASLIKHW*"
     primer          complement(1304..1332)
                     /label="pET_ampR_rev"
                     /note="sequence: agataggtgcctcactgattaagcattgg"
                     /ApEinfo_revcolor="#d6b295"
                     /ApEinfo_fwdcolor="#d6b295"
     promoter        complement(2162..2266)
                     /label="AmpR promoter"
                     /ApEinfo_revcolor="#f58a5e"
                     /ApEinfo_fwdcolor="#f58a5e"
                     /gene="bla"
     primer_bind     2380..2396
                     /label="M13 fwd"
                     /ApEinfo_revcolor="#75c6a9"
                     /ApEinfo_fwdcolor="#75c6a9"
                     /note="common sequencing primer, one of multiple similar variants"
     misc_feature    2427..2448
                     /label="Uni_9 F"
                     /ApEinfo_revcolor="#b4abac"
                     /ApEinfo_fwdcolor="#b4abac"
ORIGIN
        1 gaagtctaac gctgctctgg gctaactgtc CATTACTCGC ATCCATTCTC AGGCTGTCTC
       61 GTCTCGTCTC TTCTAATACG ACTCACTATA GGGAGATTCG TCTCCCAAAT ACTTAATACA
      121 AAATAACACA TTCAATACAT CAATATAACC CCTTGGGGCC TCTAAACGGG TCTTGAGGGG
      181 TTTTTTGCCA GGATACATAG ATTACCACAA CTCCGAGCCC TTCCACCagg ctaggtggag
      241 gctcagtgat gataagtctg cgatggtgga tgcatgtgtc atggtcatag ctgtttcctg
      301 tgtgaaattg ttatccgctc agagggcaca atcctattcc gcgctatccg acaatctcca
      361 agacattagg tggagttcag ttcggcgtat ggcatatgtc gctggaaaga acatgtgagc
      421 aaaaggccag caaaaggcca ggaaccgtaa aaaggccgcg ttgctggcgt ttttccatag
      481 gctccgcccc cctgacgagc atcacaaaaa tcgacgctca agtcagaggt ggcgaaaccc
      541 gacaggacta taaagatacc aggcgtttcc ccctggaagc tccctcgtgc gctctcctgt
      601 tccgaccctg ccgcttaccg gatacctgtc cgcctttctc ccttcgggaa gcgtggcgct
      661 ttctcatagc tcacgctgta ggtatctcag ttcggtgtag gtcgttcgct ccaagctggg
      721 ctgtgtgcac gaaccccccg ttcagcccga ccgctgcgcc ttatccggta actatcgtct
      781 tgagtccaac ccggtaagac acgacttatc gccactggca gcagccactg gtaacaggat
      841 tagcagagcg aggtatgtag gcggtgctac agagttcttg aagtggtggc ctaactacgg
      901 ctacactaga agaacagtat ttggtatctg cgctctgctg aagccagtta ccttcggaaa
      961 aagagttggt agctcttgat ccggcaaaca aaccaccgct ggtagcggtg gtttttttgt
     1021 ttgcaagcag cagattacgc gcagaaaaaa aggatctcaa gaagatcctt tgatcttttc
     1081 tacggggtct gacgctctat tcaacaaagc cgccgtcccg tcaagtcagc gtaaatgggt
     1141 agggggcttc aaatcgtcct cgtgatacca attcggagcc tgcttttttg tacaaacttg
     1201 ttgataatgg caattcaagg atcttcacct agatcctttt aaattaaaaa tgaagtttta
     1261 aatcaatcta aagtatatat gagtaaactt ggtctgacag ttaccaatgc ttaatcagtg
     1321 aggcacctat ctcagcgatc tgtctatttc gttcatccat agttgcctga ctccccgtcg
     1381 tgtagataac tacgatacgg gagggcttac catctggccc cagtgctgca atgataccgc
     1441 gagagccacg ctcaccggct ccagatttat cagcaataaa ccagccagcc ggaagggccg
     1501 agcgcagaag tggtcctgca actttatccg cctccatcca gtctattaat tgttgccggg
     1561 aagctagagt aagtagttcg ccagttaata gtttgcgcaa cgttgttgcc attgctacag
     1621 gcatcgtggt gtcacgctcg tcgtttggta tggcttcatt cagctccggt tcccaacgat
     1681 caaggcgagt tacatgatcc cccatgttgt gcaaaaaagc ggttagctcc ttcggtcctc
     1741 cgatcgttgt cagaagtaag ttggccgcag tgttatcact catggttatg gcagcactgc
     1801 ataattctct tactgtcatg ccatccgtaa gatgcttttc tgtgactggt gagtactcaa
     1861 ccaagtcatt ctgagaatag tgtatgcggc gaccgagttg ctcttgcccg gcgtcaatac
     1921 gggataatac cgcgccacat agcagaactt taaaagtgct catcattgga aaacgttctt
     1981 cggggcgaaa actctcaagg atcttaccgc tgttgagatc cagttcgatg taacccactc
     2041 gtgcacccaa ctgatcttca gcatctttta ctttcaccag cgtttctggg tgagcaaaaa
     2101 caggaaggca aaatgccgca aaaaagggaa taagggcgac acggaaatgt tgaatactca
     2161 tactcttcct ttttcaatat tattgaagca tttatcaggg ttattgtctc atgagcggat
     2221 acatatttga atgtatttag aaaaataaac aaataggggt tccgcgcaca tttccccgaa
     2281 aagtgccaga tacctgaaac aaaacccatc gtacggccaa ggaagtctcc aataactgtg
     2341 atccaccaca agcgccaggg ttttcccagt cacgacgttg taaaacgacg gccagtcatg
     2401 cataatccgc acgcatctgg aataaggaag tgccattccg cctgacct
//
