# Supplementary material for: Cell-free systems enable mechanistic characterization of genetically encoded RNA strand exchange circuits for programmable protein expression
Source: bioRxiv preprint, doi:10.1101/2025.09.25.678518, version 2 (2025-09-30)
Supplement: Supplementary File S2 [file 678518_file03.zip › Supplementary File S2/(IN_1_4 T7t) Iu4d d20 T7t.gb]

LOCUS       (IN_1_4_T7t)_I{u4d}_[], 2448 bp ds-DNA     circular     15-SEP-2025
DEFINITION  synthetic circular DNA.
SOURCE      synthetic DNA construct
  ORGANISM  synthetic DNA construct
COMMENT     Imported using the Genbank importer. File name:
            pTwist+Amp+High+Copy.gb
FEATURES             Location/Qualifiers
     misc_feature    1..30
                     /label="Ug"
                     /ApEinfo_revcolor="#b7e6d7"
                     /ApEinfo_fwdcolor="#b7e6d7"
     misc_feature    31..70
                     /label="U1"
                     /ApEinfo_revcolor="#c6c9d1"
                     /ApEinfo_fwdcolor="#c6c9d1"
     primer          complement(51..70)
                     /label="rev_U1"
                     /note="sequence: GAGACGAGACGAGACAGCCT"
                     /ApEinfo_revcolor="#d6b295"
                     /ApEinfo_fwdcolor="#d6b295"
     misc_feature    74..90
                     /label="T7 promoter"
                     /ApEinfo_revcolor="#ffef86"
                     /ApEinfo_fwdcolor="#ffef86"
     misc_feature    91..106
                     /label="hp5"
                     /ApEinfo_revcolor="#85dae9"
                     /ApEinfo_fwdcolor="#85dae9"
     primer          188..213
                     /label="fwd_Ux"
                     /note="sequence: CCAGGATACATAGATTACCACAACTC"
                     /ApEinfo_revcolor="#b4abac"
                     /ApEinfo_fwdcolor="#b4abac"
     misc_feature    188..227
                     /label="Ux"
                     /ApEinfo_revcolor="#c7b0e3"
                     /ApEinfo_fwdcolor="#c7b0e3"
     misc_feature    228..248
                     /label="Uni_9 R"
                     /ApEinfo_revcolor="#b7e6d7"
                     /ApEinfo_fwdcolor="#b7e6d7"
     primer_bind     complement(284..300)
                     /label="M13 rev"
                     /ApEinfo_revcolor="#d59687"
                     /ApEinfo_fwdcolor="#d59687"
                     /note="common sequencing primer, one of multiple similar variants"
     rep_origin      complement(472..1060)
                     /label="ori"
                     /ApEinfo_revcolor="#d6b295"
                     /ApEinfo_fwdcolor="#d6b295"
                     /note="high-copy-number ColE1/pMB1/pBR322/pUC origin of replication"
                     /direction="LEFT"
     protein_bind    complement(1177..1201)
                     /label="attB1"
                     /ApEinfo_revcolor="#b1ff67"
                     /ApEinfo_fwdcolor="#b1ff67"
                     /note="recombination site for the Gateway(R) BP reaction"
                     /gene="mutant version of attB"
                     /bound_moiety="BP Clonase(TM)"
     CDS             complement(1301..2161)
                     /label="AmpR"
                     /ApEinfo_revcolor="#84b0dc"
                     /ApEinfo_fwdcolor="#84b0dc"
                     /note="confers resistance to ampicillin, carbenicillin, andrelated antibiotics"
                     /gene="bla"
                     /product="beta-lactamase"
                     /translation="MSIQHFRVALIPFFAAFCLPVFAHPETLVKVKDAEDQLGARVGYIELDLNSGKILESFRPEERFPMMSTFKVLLCGAVLSRIDAGQEQLGRRIHYSQNDLVEYSPVTEKHLTDGMTVRELCSAAITMSDNTAANLLLTTIGGPKELTAFLHNMGDHVTRLDRWEPELNEAIPNDERDTTMPVAMATTLRKLLTGELLTLASRQQLIDWMEADKVAGPLLRSALPAGWFIADKSGAGERGSRGIIAALGPDGKPSRIVVIYTTGSQATMDERNRQIAEIGASLIKHW*"
     primer          complement(1304..1332)
                     /label="pET_ampR_rev"
                     /note="sequence: agataggtgcctcactgattaagcattgg"
                     /ApEinfo_revcolor="#d6b295"
                     /ApEinfo_fwdcolor="#d6b295"
     promoter        complement(2162..2266)
                     /label="AmpR promoter"
                     /ApEinfo_revcolor="#f58a5e"
                     /ApEinfo_fwdcolor="#f58a5e"
                     /gene="bla"
     primer_bind     2380..2396
                     /label="M13 fwd"
                     /ApEinfo_revcolor="#75c6a9"
                     /ApEinfo_fwdcolor="#75c6a9"
                     /note="common sequencing primer, one of multiple similar variants"
     misc_feature    2427..2448
                     /label="Uni_9 F"
                     /ApEinfo_revcolor="#b4abac"
                     /ApEinfo_fwdcolor="#b4abac"
ORIGIN
        1 gaagtctaac gctgctctgg gctaactgtc CATTACTCGC ATCCATTCTC AGGCTGTCTC
       61 GTCTCGTCTC TTCTAATACG ACTCACTATA GGGAGATTCG TCTCCCAAAT ACTTAATACA
      121 AAATAAACCA CTAAACACAT CAATATAACC CCTTGGGGCC TCTAAACGGG TCTTGAGGGG
      181 TTTTTTGCCA GGATACATAG ATTACCACAA CTCCGAGCCC TTCCACCagg ctaggtggag
      241 gctcagtgat gataagtctg cgatggtgga tgcatgtgtc atggtcatag ctgtttcctg
      301 tgtgaaattg ttatccgctc agagggcaca atcctattcc gcgctatccg acaatctcca
      361 agacattagg tggagttcag ttcggcgtat ggcatatgtc gctggaaaga acatgtgagc
      421 aaaaggccag caaaaggcca ggaaccgtaa aaaggccgcg ttgctggcgt ttttccatag
      481 gctccgcccc cctgacgagc atcacaaaaa tcgacgctca agtcagaggt ggcgaaaccc
      541 gacaggacta taaagatacc aggcgtttcc ccctggaagc tccctcgtgc gctctcctgt
      601 tccgaccctg ccgcttaccg gatacctgtc cgcctttctc ccttcgggaa gcgtggcgct
      661 ttctcatagc tcacgctgta ggtatctcag ttcggtgtag gtcgttcgct ccaagctggg
      721 ctgtgtgcac gaaccccccg ttcagcccga ccgctgcgcc ttatccggta actatcgtct
      781 tgagtccaac ccggtaagac acgacttatc gccactggca gcagccactg gtaacaggat
      841 tagcagagcg aggtatgtag gcggtgctac agagttcttg aagtggtggc ctaactacgg
      901 ctacactaga agaacagtat ttggtatctg cgctctgctg aagccagtta ccttcggaaa
      961 aagagttggt agctcttgat ccggcaaaca aaccaccgct ggtagcggtg gtttttttgt
     1021 ttgcaagcag cagattacgc gcagaaaaaa aggatctcaa gaagatcctt tgatcttttc
     1081 tacggggtct gacgctctat tcaacaaagc cgccgtcccg tcaagtcagc gtaaatgggt
     1141 agggggcttc aaatcgtcct cgtgatacca attcggagcc tgcttttttg tacaaacttg
     1201 ttgataatgg caattcaagg atcttcacct agatcctttt aaattaaaaa tgaagtttta
     1261 aatcaatcta aagtatatat gagtaaactt ggtctgacag ttaccaatgc ttaatcagtg
     1321 aggcacctat ctcagcgatc tgtctatttc gttcatccat agttgcctga ctccccgtcg
     1381 tgtagataac tacgatacgg gagggcttac catctggccc cagtgctgca atgataccgc
     1441 gagagccacg ctcaccggct ccagatttat cagcaataaa ccagccagcc ggaagggccg
     1501 agcgcagaag tggtcctgca actttatccg cctccatcca gtctattaat tgttgccggg
     1561 aagctagagt aagtagttcg ccagttaata gtttgcgcaa cgttgttgcc attgctacag
     1621 gcatcgtggt gtcacgctcg tcgtttggta tggcttcatt cagctccggt tcccaacgat
     1681 caaggcgagt tacatgatcc cccatgttgt gcaaaaaagc ggttagctcc ttcggtcctc
     1741 cgatcgttgt cagaagtaag ttggccgcag tgttatcact catggttatg gcagcactgc
     1801 ataattctct tactgtcatg ccatccgtaa gatgcttttc tgtgactggt gagtactcaa
     1861 ccaagtcatt ctgagaatag tgtatgcggc gaccgagttg ctcttgcccg gcgtcaatac
     1921 gggataatac cgcgccacat agcagaactt taaaagtgct catcattgga aaacgttctt
     1981 cggggcgaaa actctcaagg atcttaccgc tgttgagatc cagttcgatg taacccactc
     2041 gtgcacccaa ctgatcttca gcatctttta ctttcaccag cgtttctggg tgagcaaaaa
     2101 caggaaggca aaatgccgca aaaaagggaa taagggcgac acggaaatgt tgaatactca
     2161 tactcttcct ttttcaatat tattgaagca tttatcaggg ttattgtctc atgagcggat
     2221 acatatttga atgtatttag aaaaataaac aaataggggt tccgcgcaca tttccccgaa
     2281 aagtgccaga tacctgaaac aaaacccatc gtacggccaa ggaagtctcc aataactgtg
     2341 atccaccaca agcgccaggg ttttcccagt cacgacgttg taaaacgacg gccagtcatg
     2401 cataatccgc acgcatctgg aataaggaag tgccattccg cctgacct
//
