# Supplementary material for: Cell-free systems enable mechanistic characterization of genetically encoded RNA strand exchange circuits for programmable protein expression
Source: bioRxiv preprint, doi:10.1101/2025.09.25.678518, version 2 (2025-09-30)
Supplement: Supplementary File S2 [file 678518_file03.zip › Supplementary File S2/(IN_1_4 Thyb10) Iu4d d20 Thyb10.gb]

LOCUS       (IN_1_4_Thyb10)_I{u4d}_ 2544 bp ds-DNA     circular     15-SEP-2025
DEFINITION  synthetic circular DNA.
SOURCE      synthetic DNA construct
  ORGANISM  synthetic DNA construct
COMMENT     Imported using the Genbank importer. File name:
            pTwist+Amp+High+Copy.gb
FEATURES             Location/Qualifiers
     misc_feature    1..30
                     /label="Ug"
                     /ApEinfo_revcolor="#b7e6d7"
                     /ApEinfo_fwdcolor="#b7e6d7"
     misc_feature    31..70
                     /label="U1"
                     /ApEinfo_revcolor="#c6c9d1"
                     /ApEinfo_fwdcolor="#c6c9d1"
     primer          complement(51..70)
                     /label="rev_U1"
                     /note="sequence: GAGACGAGACGAGACAGCCT"
                     /ApEinfo_revcolor="#d6b295"
                     /ApEinfo_fwdcolor="#d6b295"
     misc_feature    74..90
                     /label="T7 promoter"
                     /ApEinfo_revcolor="#ffef86"
                     /ApEinfo_fwdcolor="#ffef86"
     misc_feature    91..106
                     /label="hp5"
                     /ApEinfo_revcolor="#85dae9"
                     /ApEinfo_fwdcolor="#85dae9"
     misc_feature    143..227
                     /label="Thyb10"
                     /ApEinfo_revcolor="#f58a5e"
                     /ApEinfo_fwdcolor="#f58a5e"
     misc_feature    228..283
                     /label="riboJn"
                     /ApEinfo_revcolor="#b7e6d7"
                     /ApEinfo_fwdcolor="#b7e6d7"
     primer          284..309
                     /label="fwd_Ux"
                     /note="sequence: CCAGGATACATAGATTACCACAACTC"
                     /ApEinfo_revcolor="#b4abac"
                     /ApEinfo_fwdcolor="#b4abac"
     misc_feature    284..323
                     /label="Ux"
                     /ApEinfo_revcolor="#c7b0e3"
                     /ApEinfo_fwdcolor="#c7b0e3"
     misc_feature    324..344
                     /label="Uni_9 R"
                     /ApEinfo_revcolor="#b7e6d7"
                     /ApEinfo_fwdcolor="#b7e6d7"
     primer_bind     complement(380..396)
                     /label="M13 rev"
                     /ApEinfo_revcolor="#d59687"
                     /ApEinfo_fwdcolor="#d59687"
                     /note="common sequencing primer, one of multiple similar variants"
     rep_origin      complement(568..1156)
                     /label="ori"
                     /ApEinfo_revcolor="#d6b295"
                     /ApEinfo_fwdcolor="#d6b295"
                     /note="high-copy-number ColE1/pMB1/pBR322/pUC origin of replication"
                     /direction="LEFT"
     protein_bind    complement(1273..1297)
                     /label="attB1"
                     /ApEinfo_revcolor="#b1ff67"
                     /ApEinfo_fwdcolor="#b1ff67"
                     /note="recombination site for the Gateway(R) BP reaction"
                     /gene="mutant version of attB"
                     /bound_moiety="BP Clonase(TM)"
     CDS             complement(1397..2257)
                     /label="AmpR"
                     /ApEinfo_revcolor="#84b0dc"
                     /ApEinfo_fwdcolor="#84b0dc"
                     /note="confers resistance to ampicillin, carbenicillin, andrelated antibiotics"
                     /gene="bla"
                     /product="beta-lactamase"
                     /translation="MSIQHFRVALIPFFAAFCLPVFAHPETLVKVKDAEDQLGARVGYIELDLNSGKILESFRPEERFPMMSTFKVLLCGAVLSRIDAGQEQLGRRIHYSQNDLVEYSPVTEKHLTDGMTVRELCSAAITMSDNTAANLLLTTIGGPKELTAFLHNMGDHVTRLDRWEPELNEAIPNDERDTTMPVAMATTLRKLLTGELLTLASRQQLIDWMEADKVAGPLLRSALPAGWFIADKSGAGERGSRGIIAALGPDGKPSRIVVIYTTGSQATMDERNRQIAEIGASLIKHW*"
     primer          complement(1400..1428)
                     /label="pET_ampR_rev"
                     /note="sequence: agataggtgcctcactgattaagcattgg"
                     /ApEinfo_revcolor="#d6b295"
                     /ApEinfo_fwdcolor="#d6b295"
     promoter        complement(2258..2362)
                     /label="AmpR promoter"
                     /ApEinfo_revcolor="#f58a5e"
                     /ApEinfo_fwdcolor="#f58a5e"
                     /gene="bla"
     primer_bind     2476..2492
                     /label="M13 fwd"
                     /ApEinfo_revcolor="#75c6a9"
                     /ApEinfo_fwdcolor="#75c6a9"
                     /note="common sequencing primer, one of multiple similar variants"
     misc_feature    2523..2544
                     /label="Uni_9 F"
                     /ApEinfo_revcolor="#b4abac"
                     /ApEinfo_fwdcolor="#b4abac"
ORIGIN
        1 gaagtctaac gctgctctgg gctaactgtc CATTACTCGC ATCCATTCTC AGGCTGTCTC
       61 GTCTCGTCTC TTCTAATACG ACTCACTATA GGGAGATTCG TCTCCCAAAT ACTTAATACA
      121 AAATAAACCA CTAAACACAT CAataatcAG ATAACAGATA CttcgGtatc tgttatctgt
      181 tTTTTTTcAA CAGATAGCCG CGttcgCGCG GCtatctgtt TTTTTTtAGC TGTCACCGGA
      241 TGTGCTTTCC GGTCTGATGA GTCCGTGAGG ACGAAACAGC CTCCCAGGAT ACATAGATTA
      301 CCACAACTCC GAGCCCTTCC ACCaggctag gtggaggctc agtgatgata agtctgcgat
      361 ggtggatgca tgtgtcatgg tcatagctgt ttcctgtgtg aaattgttat ccgctcagag
      421 ggcacaatcc tattccgcgc tatccgacaa tctccaagac attaggtgga gttcagttcg
      481 gcgtatggca tatgtcgctg gaaagaacat gtgagcaaaa ggccagcaaa aggccaggaa
      541 ccgtaaaaag gccgcgttgc tggcgttttt ccataggctc cgcccccctg acgagcatca
      601 caaaaatcga cgctcaagtc agaggtggcg aaacccgaca ggactataaa gataccaggc
      661 gtttccccct ggaagctccc tcgtgcgctc tcctgttccg accctgccgc ttaccggata
      721 cctgtccgcc tttctccctt cgggaagcgt ggcgctttct catagctcac gctgtaggta
      781 tctcagttcg gtgtaggtcg ttcgctccaa gctgggctgt gtgcacgaac cccccgttca
      841 gcccgaccgc tgcgccttat ccggtaacta tcgtcttgag tccaacccgg taagacacga
      901 cttatcgcca ctggcagcag ccactggtaa caggattagc agagcgaggt atgtaggcgg
      961 tgctacagag ttcttgaagt ggtggcctaa ctacggctac actagaagaa cagtatttgg
     1021 tatctgcgct ctgctgaagc cagttacctt cggaaaaaga gttggtagct cttgatccgg
     1081 caaacaaacc accgctggta gcggtggttt ttttgtttgc aagcagcaga ttacgcgcag
     1141 aaaaaaagga tctcaagaag atcctttgat cttttctacg gggtctgacg ctctattcaa
     1201 caaagccgcc gtcccgtcaa gtcagcgtaa atgggtaggg ggcttcaaat cgtcctcgtg
     1261 ataccaattc ggagcctgct tttttgtaca aacttgttga taatggcaat tcaaggatct
     1321 tcacctagat ccttttaaat taaaaatgaa gttttaaatc aatctaaagt atatatgagt
     1381 aaacttggtc tgacagttac caatgcttaa tcagtgaggc acctatctca gcgatctgtc
     1441 tatttcgttc atccatagtt gcctgactcc ccgtcgtgta gataactacg atacgggagg
     1501 gcttaccatc tggccccagt gctgcaatga taccgcgaga gccacgctca ccggctccag
     1561 atttatcagc aataaaccag ccagccggaa gggccgagcg cagaagtggt cctgcaactt
     1621 tatccgcctc catccagtct attaattgtt gccgggaagc tagagtaagt agttcgccag
     1681 ttaatagttt gcgcaacgtt gttgccattg ctacaggcat cgtggtgtca cgctcgtcgt
     1741 ttggtatggc ttcattcagc tccggttccc aacgatcaag gcgagttaca tgatccccca
     1801 tgttgtgcaa aaaagcggtt agctccttcg gtcctccgat cgttgtcaga agtaagttgg
     1861 ccgcagtgtt atcactcatg gttatggcag cactgcataa ttctcttact gtcatgccat
     1921 ccgtaagatg cttttctgtg actggtgagt actcaaccaa gtcattctga gaatagtgta
     1981 tgcggcgacc gagttgctct tgcccggcgt caatacggga taataccgcg ccacatagca
     2041 gaactttaaa agtgctcatc attggaaaac gttcttcggg gcgaaaactc tcaaggatct
     2101 taccgctgtt gagatccagt tcgatgtaac ccactcgtgc acccaactga tcttcagcat
     2161 cttttacttt caccagcgtt tctgggtgag caaaaacagg aaggcaaaat gccgcaaaaa
     2221 agggaataag ggcgacacgg aaatgttgaa tactcatact cttccttttt caatattatt
     2281 gaagcattta tcagggttat tgtctcatga gcggatacat atttgaatgt atttagaaaa
     2341 ataaacaaat aggggttccg cgcacatttc cccgaaaagt gccagatacc tgaaacaaaa
     2401 cccatcgtac ggccaaggaa gtctccaata actgtgatcc accacaagcg ccagggtttt
     2461 cccagtcacg acgttgtaaa acgacggcca gtcatgcata atccgcacgc atctggaata
     2521 aggaagtgcc attccgcctg acct
//
