# Supplementary material for: Cell-free systems enable mechanistic characterization of genetically encoded RNA strand exchange circuits for programmable protein expression
Source: bioRxiv preprint, doi:10.1101/2025.09.25.678518, version 2 (2025-09-30)
Supplement: Supplementary File S2 [file 678518_file03.zip › Supplementary File S2/(IN_1_v T7t) Iv1d d20 T7t.gb]

LOCUS       (IN_1_v_T7t)_I{v1d}_[], 2448 bp ds-DNA     circular     15-SEP-2025
DEFINITION  synthetic circular DNA.
SOURCE      synthetic DNA construct
  ORGANISM  synthetic DNA construct
COMMENT     Imported using the Genbank importer. File name:
            pTwist+Amp+High+Copy.gb
FEATURES             Location/Qualifiers
     misc_feature    1..30
                     /label="Ug"
                     /ApEinfo_revcolor="#b7e6d7"
                     /ApEinfo_fwdcolor="#b7e6d7"
     misc_feature    31..70
                     /label="U1"
                     /ApEinfo_revcolor="#c6c9d1"
                     /ApEinfo_fwdcolor="#c6c9d1"
     primer          complement(51..70)
                     /label="rev_U1"
                     /note="sequence: GAGACGAGACGAGACAGCCT"
                     /ApEinfo_revcolor="#d6b295"
                     /ApEinfo_fwdcolor="#d6b295"
     misc_feature    74..90
                     /label="T7 promoter"
                     /ApEinfo_revcolor="#ffef86"
                     /ApEinfo_fwdcolor="#ffef86"
     misc_feature    91..106
                     /label="hp5"
                     /ApEinfo_revcolor="#85dae9"
                     /ApEinfo_fwdcolor="#85dae9"
     primer          188..213
                     /label="fwd_Ux"
                     /note="sequence: CCAGGATACATAGATTACCACAACTC"
                     /ApEinfo_revcolor="#b4abac"
                     /ApEinfo_fwdcolor="#b4abac"
     misc_feature    188..227
                     /label="Ux"
                     /ApEinfo_revcolor="#c7b0e3"
                     /ApEinfo_fwdcolor="#c7b0e3"
     misc_feature    228..248
                     /label="Uni_9 R"
                     /ApEinfo_revcolor="#b7e6d7"
                     /ApEinfo_fwdcolor="#b7e6d7"
     primer_bind     complement(284..300)
                     /label="M13 rev"
                     /ApEinfo_revcolor="#d59687"
                     /ApEinfo_fwdcolor="#d59687"
                     /note="common sequencing primer, one of multiple similar variants"
     rep_origin      complement(472..1060)
                     /label="ori"
                     /ApEinfo_revcolor="#d6b295"
                     /ApEinfo_fwdcolor="#d6b295"
                     /note="high-copy-number ColE1/pMB1/pBR322/pUC origin of replication"
                     /direction="LEFT"
     protein_bind    complement(1177..1201)
                     /label="attB1"
                     /ApEinfo_revcolor="#b1ff67"
                     /ApEinfo_fwdcolor="#b1ff67"
                     /note="recombination site for the Gateway(R) BP reaction"
                     /gene="mutant version of attB"
                     /bound_moiety="BP Clonase(TM)"
     CDS             complement(1301..2161)
                     /label="AmpR"
                     /ApEinfo_revcolor="#84b0dc"
                     /ApEinfo_fwdcolor="#84b0dc"
                     /note="confers resistance to ampicillin, carbenicillin, andrelated antibiotics"
                     /gene="bla"
                     /product="beta-lactamase"
                     /translation="MSIQHFRVALIPFFAAFCLPVFAHPETLVKVKDAEDQLGARVGYIELDLNSGKILESFRPEERFPMMSTFKVLLCGAVLSRIDAGQEQLGRRIHYSQNDLVEYSPVTEKHLTDGMTVRELCSAAITMSDNTAANLLLTTIGGPKELTAFLHNMGDHVTRLDRWEPELNEAIPNDERDTTMPVAMATTLRKLLTGELLTLASRQQLIDWMEADKVAGPLLRSALPAGWFIADKSGAGERGSRGIIAALGPDGKPSRIVVIYTTGSQATMDERNRQIAEIGASLIKHW*"
     primer          complement(1304..1332)
                     /label="pET_ampR_rev"
                     /note="sequence: agataggtgcctcactgattaagcattgg"
                     /ApEinfo_revcolor="#d6b295"
                     /ApEinfo_fwdcolor="#d6b295"
     promoter        complement(2162..2266)
                     /label="AmpR promoter"
                     /ApEinfo_revcolor="#f58a5e"
                     /ApEinfo_fwdcolor="#f58a5e"
                     /gene="bla"
     primer_bind     2380..2396
                     /label="M13 fwd"
                     /ApEinfo_revcolor="#75c6a9"
                     /ApEinfo_fwdcolor="#75c6a9"
                     /note="common sequencing primer, one of multiple similar variants"
     misc_feature    2427..2448
                     /label="Uni_9 F"
                     /ApEinfo_revcolor="#b4abac"
                     /ApEinfo_fwdcolor="#b4abac"
ORIGIN
        1 gaagtctaac gctgctctgg gctaactgtc CATTACTCGC ATCCATTCTC AGGCTGTCTC
       61 GTCTCGTCTC TTCTAATACG ACTCACTATA GGGAGATTCG TCTCCCAAAT ACTTAATACA
      121 AAATAATCAC TTCACAAATC CTCTATAACC CCTTGGGGCC TCTAAACGGG TCTTGAGGGG
      181 TTTTTTGCCA GGATACATAG ATTACCACAA CTCCGAGCCC TTCCACCagg ctaggtggag
      241 gctcagtgat gataagtctg cgatggtgga tgcatgtgtc atggtcatag ctgtttcctg
      301 tgtgaaattg ttatccgctc agagggcaca atcctattcc gcgctatccg acaatctcca
      361 agacattagg tggagttcag ttcggcgtat ggcatatgtc gctggaaaga acatgtgagc
      421 aaaaggccag caaaaggcca ggaaccgtaa aaaggccgcg ttgctggcgt ttttccatag
      481 gctccgcccc cctgacgagc atcacaaaaa tcgacgctca agtcagaggt ggcgaaaccc
      541 gacaggacta taaagatacc aggcgtttcc ccctggaagc tccctcgtgc gctctcctgt
      601 tccgaccctg ccgcttaccg gatacctgtc cgcctttctc ccttcgggaa gcgtggcgct
      661 ttctcatagc tcacgctgta ggtatctcag ttcggtgtag gtcgttcgct ccaagctggg
      721 ctgtgtgcac gaaccccccg ttcagcccga ccgctgcgcc ttatccggta actatcgtct
      781 tgagtccaac ccggtaagac acgacttatc gccactggca gcagccactg gtaacaggat
      841 tagcagagcg aggtatgtag gcggtgctac agagttcttg aagtggtggc ctaactacgg
      901 ctacactaga agaacagtat ttggtatctg cgctctgctg aagccagtta ccttcggaaa
      961 aagagttggt agctcttgat ccggcaaaca aaccaccgct ggtagcggtg gtttttttgt
     1021 ttgcaagcag cagattacgc gcagaaaaaa aggatctcaa gaagatcctt tgatcttttc
     1081 tacggggtct gacgctctat tcaacaaagc cgccgtcccg tcaagtcagc gtaaatgggt
     1141 agggggcttc aaatcgtcct cgtgatacca attcggagcc tgcttttttg tacaaacttg
     1201 ttgataatgg caattcaagg atcttcacct agatcctttt aaattaaaaa tgaagtttta
     1261 aatcaatcta aagtatatat gagtaaactt ggtctgacag ttaccaatgc ttaatcagtg
     1321 aggcacctat ctcagcgatc tgtctatttc gttcatccat agttgcctga ctccccgtcg
     1381 tgtagataac tacgatacgg gagggcttac catctggccc cagtgctgca atgataccgc
     1441 gagagccacg ctcaccggct ccagatttat cagcaataaa ccagccagcc ggaagggccg
     1501 agcgcagaag tggtcctgca actttatccg cctccatcca gtctattaat tgttgccggg
     1561 aagctagagt aagtagttcg ccagttaata gtttgcgcaa cgttgttgcc attgctacag
     1621 gcatcgtggt gtcacgctcg tcgtttggta tggcttcatt cagctccggt tcccaacgat
     1681 caaggcgagt tacatgatcc cccatgttgt gcaaaaaagc ggttagctcc ttcggtcctc
     1741 cgatcgttgt cagaagtaag ttggccgcag tgttatcact catggttatg gcagcactgc
     1801 ataattctct tactgtcatg ccatccgtaa gatgcttttc tgtgactggt gagtactcaa
     1861 ccaagtcatt ctgagaatag tgtatgcggc gaccgagttg ctcttgcccg gcgtcaatac
     1921 gggataatac cgcgccacat agcagaactt taaaagtgct catcattgga aaacgttctt
     1981 cggggcgaaa actctcaagg atcttaccgc tgttgagatc cagttcgatg taacccactc
     2041 gtgcacccaa ctgatcttca gcatctttta ctttcaccag cgtttctggg tgagcaaaaa
     2101 caggaaggca aaatgccgca aaaaagggaa taagggcgac acggaaatgt tgaatactca
     2161 tactcttcct ttttcaatat tattgaagca tttatcaggg ttattgtctc atgagcggat
     2221 acatatttga atgtatttag aaaaataaac aaataggggt tccgcgcaca tttccccgaa
     2281 aagtgccaga tacctgaaac aaaacccatc gtacggccaa ggaagtctcc aataactgtg
     2341 atccaccaca agcgccaggg ttttcccagt cacgacgttg taaaacgacg gccagtcatg
     2401 cataatccgc acgcatctgg aataaggaag tgccattccg cctgacct
//
