# Supplementary material for: Cell-free systems enable mechanistic characterization of genetically encoded RNA strand exchange circuits for programmable protein expression
Source: bioRxiv preprint, doi:10.1101/2025.09.25.678518, version 2 (2025-09-30)
Supplement: Supplementary File S2 [file 678518_file03.zip › Supplementary File S2/(IN_2) Iu1 Thyb10.gb]

LOCUS       (IN_2)_I{u1}_[],_[Thyb1 2525 bp ds-DNA     circular     15-SEP-2025
DEFINITION  synthetic circular DNA.
SOURCE      synthetic DNA construct
  ORGANISM  synthetic DNA construct
COMMENT     Imported using the Genbank importer. File name:
            pTwist+Amp+High+Copy.gb
FEATURES             Location/Qualifiers
     misc_feature    1..30
                     /label="Ug"
                     /ApEinfo_revcolor="#b4abac"
                     /ApEinfo_fwdcolor="#b4abac"
     misc_feature    31..70
                     /label="U1"
                     /ApEinfo_revcolor="#c7b0e3"
                     /ApEinfo_fwdcolor="#c7b0e3"
     misc_feature    74..90
                     /label="T7 promoter"
                     /ApEinfo_revcolor="#c6c9d1"
                     /ApEinfo_fwdcolor="#c6c9d1"
     misc_feature    91..106
                     /label="hp5"
                     /ApEinfo_revcolor="#84b0dc"
                     /ApEinfo_fwdcolor="#84b0dc"
     misc_feature    107..107
                     /label="d1"
                     /ApEinfo_revcolor="#faac61"
                     /ApEinfo_fwdcolor="#faac61"
     misc_feature    108..117
                     /label=1
                     /ApEinfo_revcolor="#84b0dc"
                     /ApEinfo_fwdcolor="#84b0dc"
     misc_feature    118..123
                     /label="u"
                     /ApEinfo_revcolor="#b1ff67"
                     /ApEinfo_fwdcolor="#b1ff67"
     misc_feature    124..208
                     /label="Thyb10"
                     /ApEinfo_revcolor="#b1ff67"
                     /ApEinfo_fwdcolor="#b1ff67"
     misc_feature    209..264
                     /label="riboJn"
                     /ApEinfo_revcolor="#b7e6d7"
                     /ApEinfo_fwdcolor="#b7e6d7"
     misc_feature    265..304
                     /label="Ux"
                     /ApEinfo_revcolor="#ffef86"
                     /ApEinfo_fwdcolor="#ffef86"
     source          305..2525
                     /label="source"
                     /ApEinfo_revcolor="#9eafd2"
                     /ApEinfo_fwdcolor="#9eafd2"
                     /organism="synthetic DNA construct"
                     /mol_type="other DNA"
     misc_feature    305..325
                     /label="Uni_9 R"
                     /ApEinfo_revcolor="#b7e6d7"
                     /ApEinfo_fwdcolor="#b7e6d7"
     primer_bind     complement(361..377)
                     /label="M13 rev"
                     /ApEinfo_revcolor="#d59687"
                     /ApEinfo_fwdcolor="#d59687"
                     /note="common sequencing primer, one of multiple similar variants"
     rep_origin      complement(549..1137)
                     /label="ori"
                     /ApEinfo_revcolor="#d6b295"
                     /ApEinfo_fwdcolor="#d6b295"
                     /note="high-copy-number ColE1/pMB1/pBR322/pUC origin of replication"
                     /direction="LEFT"
     protein_bind    complement(1254..1278)
                     /label="attB1"
                     /ApEinfo_revcolor="#b1ff67"
                     /ApEinfo_fwdcolor="#b1ff67"
                     /note="recombination site for the Gateway(R) BP reaction"
                     /gene="mutant version of attB"
                     /bound_moiety="BP Clonase(TM)"
     CDS             complement(1378..2238)
                     /label="AmpR"
                     /ApEinfo_revcolor="#84b0dc"
                     /ApEinfo_fwdcolor="#84b0dc"
                     /note="confers resistance to ampicillin, carbenicillin, andrelated antibiotics"
                     /gene="bla"
                     /product="beta-lactamase"
                     /translation="MSIQHFRVALIPFFAAFCLPVFAHPETLVKVKDAEDQLGARVGYIELDLNSGKILESFRPEERFPMMSTFKVLLCGAVLSRIDAGQEQLGRRIHYSQNDLVEYSPVTEKHLTDGMTVRELCSAAITMSDNTAANLLLTTIGGPKELTAFLHNMGDHVTRLDRWEPELNEAIPNDERDTTMPVAMATTLRKLLTGELLTLASRQQLIDWMEADKVAGPLLRSALPAGWFIADKSGAGERGSRGIIAALGPDGKPSRIVVIYTTGSQATMDERNRQIAEIGASLIKHW*"
     promoter        complement(2239..2343)
                     /label="AmpR promoter"
                     /ApEinfo_revcolor="#f58a5e"
                     /ApEinfo_fwdcolor="#f58a5e"
                     /gene="bla"
     primer_bind     2457..2473
                     /label="M13 fwd"
                     /ApEinfo_revcolor="#75c6a9"
                     /ApEinfo_fwdcolor="#75c6a9"
                     /note="common sequencing primer, one of multiple similar variants"
     misc_feature    2504..2525
                     /label="Uni_9 F"
                     /ApEinfo_revcolor="#b4abac"
                     /ApEinfo_fwdcolor="#b4abac"
ORIGIN
        1 gaagtctaac gctgctctgg gctaactgtc CATTACTCGC ATCCATTCTC AGGCTGTCTC
       61 GTCTCGTCTC TTCTAATACG ACTCACTATA GGGAGATTCG TCTCCCATCA CTTCACAACA
      121 TCAataatcA GATAACAGAT ACttcgGtat ctgttatctg ttTTTTTTcA ACAGATAGCC
      181 GCGttcgCGC GGCtatctgt tTTTTTTtAG CTGTCACCGG ATGTGCTTTC CGGTCTGATG
      241 AGTCCGTGAG GACGAAACAG CCTCCCAGGA TACATAGATT ACCACAACTC CGAGCCCTTC
      301 CACCaggcta ggtggaggct cagtgatgat aagtctgcga tggtggatgc atgtgtcatg
      361 gtcatagctg tttcctgtgt gaaattgtta tccgctcaga gggcacaatc ctattccgcg
      421 ctatccgaca atctccaaga cattaggtgg agttcagttc ggcgtatggc atatgtcgct
      481 ggaaagaaca tgtgagcaaa aggccagcaa aaggccagga accgtaaaaa ggccgcgttg
      541 ctggcgtttt tccataggct ccgcccccct gacgagcatc acaaaaatcg acgctcaagt
      601 cagaggtggc gaaacccgac aggactataa agataccagg cgtttccccc tggaagctcc
      661 ctcgtgcgct ctcctgttcc gaccctgccg cttaccggat acctgtccgc ctttctccct
      721 tcgggaagcg tggcgctttc tcatagctca cgctgtaggt atctcagttc ggtgtaggtc
      781 gttcgctcca agctgggctg tgtgcacgaa ccccccgttc agcccgaccg ctgcgcctta
      841 tccggtaact atcgtcttga gtccaacccg gtaagacacg acttatcgcc actggcagca
      901 gccactggta acaggattag cagagcgagg tatgtaggcg gtgctacaga gttcttgaag
      961 tggtggccta actacggcta cactagaaga acagtatttg gtatctgcgc tctgctgaag
     1021 ccagttacct tcggaaaaag agttggtagc tcttgatccg gcaaacaaac caccgctggt
     1081 agcggtggtt tttttgtttg caagcagcag attacgcgca gaaaaaaagg atctcaagaa
     1141 gatcctttga tcttttctac ggggtctgac gctctattca acaaagccgc cgtcccgtca
     1201 agtcagcgta aatgggtagg gggcttcaaa tcgtcctcgt gataccaatt cggagcctgc
     1261 ttttttgtac aaacttgttg ataatggcaa ttcaaggatc ttcacctaga tccttttaaa
     1321 ttaaaaatga agttttaaat caatctaaag tatatatgag taaacttggt ctgacagtta
     1381 ccaatgctta atcagtgagg cacctatctc agcgatctgt ctatttcgtt catccatagt
     1441 tgcctgactc cccgtcgtgt agataactac gatacgggag ggcttaccat ctggccccag
     1501 tgctgcaatg ataccgcgag agccacgctc accggctcca gatttatcag caataaacca
     1561 gccagccgga agggccgagc gcagaagtgg tcctgcaact ttatccgcct ccatccagtc
     1621 tattaattgt tgccgggaag ctagagtaag tagttcgcca gttaatagtt tgcgcaacgt
     1681 tgttgccatt gctacaggca tcgtggtgtc acgctcgtcg tttggtatgg cttcattcag
     1741 ctccggttcc caacgatcaa ggcgagttac atgatccccc atgttgtgca aaaaagcggt
     1801 tagctccttc ggtcctccga tcgttgtcag aagtaagttg gccgcagtgt tatcactcat
     1861 ggttatggca gcactgcata attctcttac tgtcatgcca tccgtaagat gcttttctgt
     1921 gactggtgag tactcaacca agtcattctg agaatagtgt atgcggcgac cgagttgctc
     1981 ttgcccggcg tcaatacggg ataataccgc gccacatagc agaactttaa aagtgctcat
     2041 cattggaaaa cgttcttcgg ggcgaaaact ctcaaggatc ttaccgctgt tgagatccag
     2101 ttcgatgtaa cccactcgtg cacccaactg atcttcagca tcttttactt tcaccagcgt
     2161 ttctgggtga gcaaaaacag gaaggcaaaa tgccgcaaaa aagggaataa gggcgacacg
     2221 gaaatgttga atactcatac tcttcctttt tcaatattat tgaagcattt atcagggtta
     2281 ttgtctcatg agcggataca tatttgaatg tatttagaaa aataaacaaa taggggttcc
     2341 gcgcacattt ccccgaaaag tgccagatac ctgaaacaaa acccatcgta cggccaagga
     2401 agtctccaat aactgtgatc caccacaagc gccagggttt tcccagtcac gacgttgtaa
     2461 aacgacggcc agtcatgcat aatccgcacg catctggaat aaggaagtgc cattccgcct
     2521 gacct
//
