# Supplementary material for: Cell-free systems enable mechanistic characterization of genetically encoded RNA strand exchange circuits for programmable protein expression
Source: bioRxiv preprint, doi:10.1101/2025.09.25.678518, version 2 (2025-09-30)
Supplement: Supplementary File S2 [file 678518_file03.zip › Supplementary File S2/(IN_21) Iu3 T7t.gb]

LOCUS       (IN_21)_I{u3}_[],_[T7t]  300 bp ds-DNA     linear       15-SEP-2025
DEFINITION  .
FEATURES             Location/Qualifiers
     primer          1..20
                     /label="fwd_Ug"
                     /note="sequence: gaagtctaacgctgctctgg"
                     /ApEinfo_revcolor="#f58a5e"
                     /ApEinfo_fwdcolor="#f58a5e"
     Homology domain 1..30
                     /label="Ug"
                     /ApEinfo_revcolor="#b1ff67"
                     /ApEinfo_fwdcolor="#b1ff67"
     Promoter        34..50
                     /label="T7 promoter"
                     /ApEinfo_revcolor="#75c6a9"
                     /ApEinfo_fwdcolor="#75c6a9"
     Hairpin         51..66
                     /label="5hp"
                     /ApEinfo_revcolor="#c6c9d1"
                     /ApEinfo_fwdcolor="#c6c9d1"
     misc_feature    68..77
                     /label=3
                     /ApEinfo_revcolor="#f8d3a9"
                     /ApEinfo_fwdcolor="#f8d3a9"
     misc_feature    78..83
                     /label="u"
                     /ApEinfo_revcolor="#85dae9"
                     /ApEinfo_fwdcolor="#85dae9"
     Terminator      84..128
                     /label="T7t"
                     /ApEinfo_revcolor="#c6c9d1"
                     /ApEinfo_fwdcolor="#c6c9d1"
     primer          complement(103..168)
                     /label="T7rev_Ux"
                     /note="sequence: GGTGGAAGGGCTCGGAGTTGTGGTAATCTATGTATCCTGGCAAAAAACCCCTCAAGACCCGTTTAG"
                     /ApEinfo_revcolor="#f8d3a9"
                     /ApEinfo_fwdcolor="#f8d3a9"
     Homology domain 129..158
                     /label="Ud"
                     /ApEinfo_revcolor="#b1ff67"
                     /ApEinfo_fwdcolor="#b1ff67"
     Homology domain 159..188
                     /label="Ue"
                     /ApEinfo_revcolor="#b1ff67"
                     /ApEinfo_fwdcolor="#b1ff67"
ORIGIN
        1 gaagtctaac gctgctctgg gctaactgtc TTCTAATACG ACTCACTATA GGGAGATTCG
       61 TCTCCCACAC ATTCAATACA TCACTATAAC CCCTTGGGGC CTCTAAACGG GTCTTGAGGG
      121 GTTTTTTGct gaaacctcag gcatttgaga agcacacgct gaaaggagga actatatccg
      181 gattggcgac tgtgtacttg ttataacatc tgacagttaa agtcgggaga ataggagccg
      241 caatacacaa tttaccgcat ctagacttaa ctgagatatt accatagatg actatatcta
//
