# Supplementary material for: Cell-free systems enable mechanistic characterization of genetically encoded RNA strand exchange circuits for programmable protein expression
Source: bioRxiv preprint, doi:10.1101/2025.09.25.678518, version 2 (2025-09-30)
Supplement: Supplementary File S2 [file 678518_file03.zip › Supplementary File S2/(IN_23) Iu4 T7t.gb]

LOCUS       (IN_23)_I{u4}_[],_[T7t]  300 bp ds-DNA     linear       15-SEP-2025
DEFINITION  .
FEATURES             Location/Qualifiers
     primer          1..20
                     /label="fwd_Ug"
                     /note="sequence: gaagtctaacgctgctctgg"
                     /ApEinfo_revcolor="#f58a5e"
                     /ApEinfo_fwdcolor="#f58a5e"
     Homology domain 1..30
                     /label="Ug"
                     /ApEinfo_revcolor="#b1ff67"
                     /ApEinfo_fwdcolor="#b1ff67"
     Promoter        34..50
                     /label="T7 promoter"
                     /ApEinfo_revcolor="#75c6a9"
                     /ApEinfo_fwdcolor="#75c6a9"
     Hairpin         51..66
                     /label="5hp"
                     /ApEinfo_revcolor="#c6c9d1"
                     /ApEinfo_fwdcolor="#c6c9d1"
     misc_feature    68..77
                     /label=4
                     /ApEinfo_revcolor="#ff9ccd"
                     /ApEinfo_fwdcolor="#ff9ccd"
     misc_feature    78..83
                     /label="u"
                     /ApEinfo_revcolor="#ff9ccd"
                     /ApEinfo_fwdcolor="#ff9ccd"
     Terminator      84..128
                     /label="T7t"
                     /ApEinfo_revcolor="#c6c9d1"
                     /ApEinfo_fwdcolor="#c6c9d1"
     primer          complement(103..168)
                     /label="T7rev_Ux"
                     /note="sequence: GGTGGAAGGGCTCGGAGTTGTGGTAATCTATGTATCCTGGCAAAAAACCCCTCAAGACCCGTTTAG"
                     /ApEinfo_revcolor="#f8d3a9"
                     /ApEinfo_fwdcolor="#f8d3a9"
     Homology domain 129..158
                     /label="Ud"
                     /ApEinfo_revcolor="#b1ff67"
                     /ApEinfo_fwdcolor="#b1ff67"
     Homology domain 159..188
                     /label="Ue"
                     /ApEinfo_revcolor="#b1ff67"
                     /ApEinfo_fwdcolor="#b1ff67"
ORIGIN
        1 gaagtctaac gctgctctgg gctaactgtc TTCTAATACG ACTCACTATA GGGAGATTCG
       61 TCTCCCAACC ACTAAACACA TCACTATAAC CCCTTGGGGC CTCTAAACGG GTCTTGAGGG
      121 GTTTTTTGct gaaacctcag gcatttgaga agcacacgct gaaaggagga actatatccg
      181 gattggcgac tgtgtacttg ttataacatc tgacagttaa agtcgggaga ataggagccg
      241 caatacacaa tttaccgcat ctagacttaa ctgagatatt accatagatg actatatcta
//
