# Supplementary material for: Cell-free systems enable mechanistic characterization of genetically encoded RNA strand exchange circuits for programmable protein expression
Source: bioRxiv preprint, doi:10.1101/2025.09.25.678518, version 2 (2025-09-30)
Supplement: Supplementary File S2 [file 678518_file03.zip › Supplementary File S2/(IN_26) Iv6 T7t.gb]

LOCUS       (IN_26)_I{v6}_[],_[T7t]  300 bp ds-DNA     linear       15-SEP-2025
DEFINITION  .
FEATURES             Location/Qualifiers
     primer          1..20
                     /label="fwd_Ug"
                     /note="sequence: gaagtctaacgctgctctgg"
                     /ApEinfo_revcolor="#f58a5e"
                     /ApEinfo_fwdcolor="#f58a5e"
     Homology domain 1..30
                     /label="Ug"
                     /ApEinfo_revcolor="#b1ff67"
                     /ApEinfo_fwdcolor="#b1ff67"
     Promoter        34..50
                     /label="T7 promoter"
                     /ApEinfo_revcolor="#75c6a9"
                     /ApEinfo_fwdcolor="#75c6a9"
     Hairpin         51..66
                     /label="5hp"
                     /ApEinfo_revcolor="#c6c9d1"
                     /ApEinfo_fwdcolor="#c6c9d1"
     misc_feature    68..77
                     /label=6
                     /ApEinfo_revcolor="#84b0dc"
                     /ApEinfo_fwdcolor="#84b0dc"
     misc_feature    78..83
                     /label="v"
                     /ApEinfo_revcolor="#ff9ccd"
                     /ApEinfo_fwdcolor="#ff9ccd"
     Terminator      84..128
                     /label="T7t"
                     /ApEinfo_revcolor="#c6c9d1"
                     /ApEinfo_fwdcolor="#c6c9d1"
     primer          complement(103..168)
                     /label="T7rev_Ux"
                     /note="sequence: GGTGGAAGGGCTCGGAGTTGTGGTAATCTATGTATCCTGGCAAAAAACCCCTCAAGACCCGTTTAG"
                     /ApEinfo_revcolor="#f8d3a9"
                     /ApEinfo_fwdcolor="#f8d3a9"
     Homology domain 129..158
                     /label="Ud"
                     /ApEinfo_revcolor="#b1ff67"
                     /ApEinfo_fwdcolor="#b1ff67"
     Homology domain 159..188
                     /label="Ue"
                     /ApEinfo_revcolor="#b1ff67"
                     /ApEinfo_fwdcolor="#b1ff67"
ORIGIN
        1 gaagtctaac gctgctctgg gctaactgtc TTCTAATACG ACTCACTATA GGGAGATTCG
       61 TCTCCCTTTA CCTTACTAAT CCTCTATAAC CCCTTGGGGC CTCTAAACGG GTCTTGAGGG
      121 GTTTTTTGct gaaacctcag gcatttgaga agcacacgct gaaaggagga actatatccg
      181 gattggcgac tgtgtacttg ttataacatc tgacagttaa agtcgggaga ataggagccg
      241 caatacacaa tttaccgcat ctagacttaa ctgagatatt accatagatg actatatcta
//
