# Supplementary material for: Cell-free systems enable mechanistic characterization of genetically encoded RNA strand exchange circuits for programmable protein expression
Source: bioRxiv preprint, doi:10.1101/2025.09.25.678518, version 2 (2025-09-30)
Supplement: Supplementary File S2 [file 678518_file03.zip › Supplementary File S2/(IN_3) Iu1d d5 Thyb10.gb]

LOCUS       (IN_3)_I{u1d}_[],_[d5_T 2529 bp ds-DNA     circular     15-SEP-2025
DEFINITION  synthetic circular DNA.
SOURCE      synthetic DNA construct
  ORGANISM  synthetic DNA construct
COMMENT     Imported using the Genbank importer. File name:
            pTwist+Amp+High+Copy.gb
FEATURES             Location/Qualifiers
     misc_feature    1..30
                     /label="Ug"
                     /ApEinfo_revcolor="#b4abac"
                     /ApEinfo_fwdcolor="#b4abac"
     misc_feature    31..70
                     /label="U1"
                     /ApEinfo_revcolor="#c7b0e3"
                     /ApEinfo_fwdcolor="#c7b0e3"
     misc_feature    74..90
                     /label="T7 promoter"
                     /ApEinfo_revcolor="#d59687"
                     /ApEinfo_fwdcolor="#d59687"
     misc_feature    91..106
                     /label="hp5"
                     /ApEinfo_revcolor="#f8d3a9"
                     /ApEinfo_fwdcolor="#f8d3a9"
     misc_feature    107..111
                     /label="d5"
                     /ApEinfo_revcolor="#b1ff67"
                     /ApEinfo_fwdcolor="#b1ff67"
     misc_feature    112..121
                     /label=1
                     /ApEinfo_revcolor="#9eafd2"
                     /ApEinfo_fwdcolor="#9eafd2"
     misc_feature    122..127
                     /label="u"
                     /ApEinfo_revcolor="#75c6a9"
                     /ApEinfo_fwdcolor="#75c6a9"
     misc_feature    128..212
                     /label="Thyb10"
                     /ApEinfo_revcolor="#f58a5e"
                     /ApEinfo_fwdcolor="#f58a5e"
     misc_feature    213..268
                     /label="riboJn"
                     /ApEinfo_revcolor="#b7e6d7"
                     /ApEinfo_fwdcolor="#b7e6d7"
     misc_feature    269..308
                     /label="Ux"
                     /ApEinfo_revcolor="#b4abac"
                     /ApEinfo_fwdcolor="#b4abac"
     source          309..2529
                     /label="source"
                     /ApEinfo_revcolor="#9eafd2"
                     /ApEinfo_fwdcolor="#9eafd2"
                     /organism="synthetic DNA construct"
                     /mol_type="other DNA"
     misc_feature    309..329
                     /label="Uni_9 R"
                     /ApEinfo_revcolor="#b7e6d7"
                     /ApEinfo_fwdcolor="#b7e6d7"
     primer_bind     complement(365..381)
                     /label="M13 rev"
                     /ApEinfo_revcolor="#d59687"
                     /ApEinfo_fwdcolor="#d59687"
                     /note="common sequencing primer, one of multiple similar variants"
     rep_origin      complement(553..1141)
                     /label="ori"
                     /ApEinfo_revcolor="#d6b295"
                     /ApEinfo_fwdcolor="#d6b295"
                     /note="high-copy-number ColE1/pMB1/pBR322/pUC origin of replication"
                     /direction="LEFT"
     protein_bind    complement(1258..1282)
                     /label="attB1"
                     /ApEinfo_revcolor="#b1ff67"
                     /ApEinfo_fwdcolor="#b1ff67"
                     /note="recombination site for the Gateway(R) BP reaction"
                     /gene="mutant version of attB"
                     /bound_moiety="BP Clonase(TM)"
     CDS             complement(1382..2242)
                     /label="AmpR"
                     /ApEinfo_revcolor="#84b0dc"
                     /ApEinfo_fwdcolor="#84b0dc"
                     /note="confers resistance to ampicillin, carbenicillin, andrelated antibiotics"
                     /gene="bla"
                     /product="beta-lactamase"
                     /translation="MSIQHFRVALIPFFAAFCLPVFAHPETLVKVKDAEDQLGARVGYIELDLNSGKILESFRPEERFPMMSTFKVLLCGAVLSRIDAGQEQLGRRIHYSQNDLVEYSPVTEKHLTDGMTVRELCSAAITMSDNTAANLLLTTIGGPKELTAFLHNMGDHVTRLDRWEPELNEAIPNDERDTTMPVAMATTLRKLLTGELLTLASRQQLIDWMEADKVAGPLLRSALPAGWFIADKSGAGERGSRGIIAALGPDGKPSRIVVIYTTGSQATMDERNRQIAEIGASLIKHW*"
     promoter        complement(2243..2347)
                     /label="AmpR promoter"
                     /ApEinfo_revcolor="#f58a5e"
                     /ApEinfo_fwdcolor="#f58a5e"
                     /gene="bla"
     primer_bind     2461..2477
                     /label="M13 fwd"
                     /ApEinfo_revcolor="#75c6a9"
                     /ApEinfo_fwdcolor="#75c6a9"
                     /note="common sequencing primer, one of multiple similar variants"
     misc_feature    2508..2529
                     /label="Uni_9 F"
                     /ApEinfo_revcolor="#b4abac"
                     /ApEinfo_fwdcolor="#b4abac"
ORIGIN
        1 gaagtctaac gctgctctgg gctaactgtc CATTACTCGC ATCCATTCTC AGGCTGTCTC
       61 GTCTCGTCTC TTCTAATACG ACTCACTATA GGGAGATTCG TCTCCCAATA ATCACTTCAC
      121 AACATCAata atcAGATAAC AGATACttcg Gtatctgtta tctgttTTTT TTcAACAGAT
      181 AGCCGCGttc gCGCGGCtat ctgttTTTTT TtAGCTGTCA CCGGATGTGC TTTCCGGTCT
      241 GATGAGTCCG TGAGGACGAA ACAGCCTCCC AGGATACATA GATTACCACA ACTCCGAGCC
      301 CTTCCACCag gctaggtgga ggctcagtga tgataagtct gcgatggtgg atgcatgtgt
      361 catggtcata gctgtttcct gtgtgaaatt gttatccgct cagagggcac aatcctattc
      421 cgcgctatcc gacaatctcc aagacattag gtggagttca gttcggcgta tggcatatgt
      481 cgctggaaag aacatgtgag caaaaggcca gcaaaaggcc aggaaccgta aaaaggccgc
      541 gttgctggcg tttttccata ggctccgccc ccctgacgag catcacaaaa atcgacgctc
      601 aagtcagagg tggcgaaacc cgacaggact ataaagatac caggcgtttc cccctggaag
      661 ctccctcgtg cgctctcctg ttccgaccct gccgcttacc ggatacctgt ccgcctttct
      721 cccttcggga agcgtggcgc tttctcatag ctcacgctgt aggtatctca gttcggtgta
      781 ggtcgttcgc tccaagctgg gctgtgtgca cgaacccccc gttcagcccg accgctgcgc
      841 cttatccggt aactatcgtc ttgagtccaa cccggtaaga cacgacttat cgccactggc
      901 agcagccact ggtaacagga ttagcagagc gaggtatgta ggcggtgcta cagagttctt
      961 gaagtggtgg cctaactacg gctacactag aagaacagta tttggtatct gcgctctgct
     1021 gaagccagtt accttcggaa aaagagttgg tagctcttga tccggcaaac aaaccaccgc
     1081 tggtagcggt ggtttttttg tttgcaagca gcagattacg cgcagaaaaa aaggatctca
     1141 agaagatcct ttgatctttt ctacggggtc tgacgctcta ttcaacaaag ccgccgtccc
     1201 gtcaagtcag cgtaaatggg tagggggctt caaatcgtcc tcgtgatacc aattcggagc
     1261 ctgctttttt gtacaaactt gttgataatg gcaattcaag gatcttcacc tagatccttt
     1321 taaattaaaa atgaagtttt aaatcaatct aaagtatata tgagtaaact tggtctgaca
     1381 gttaccaatg cttaatcagt gaggcaccta tctcagcgat ctgtctattt cgttcatcca
     1441 tagttgcctg actccccgtc gtgtagataa ctacgatacg ggagggctta ccatctggcc
     1501 ccagtgctgc aatgataccg cgagagccac gctcaccggc tccagattta tcagcaataa
     1561 accagccagc cggaagggcc gagcgcagaa gtggtcctgc aactttatcc gcctccatcc
     1621 agtctattaa ttgttgccgg gaagctagag taagtagttc gccagttaat agtttgcgca
     1681 acgttgttgc cattgctaca ggcatcgtgg tgtcacgctc gtcgtttggt atggcttcat
     1741 tcagctccgg ttcccaacga tcaaggcgag ttacatgatc ccccatgttg tgcaaaaaag
     1801 cggttagctc cttcggtcct ccgatcgttg tcagaagtaa gttggccgca gtgttatcac
     1861 tcatggttat ggcagcactg cataattctc ttactgtcat gccatccgta agatgctttt
     1921 ctgtgactgg tgagtactca accaagtcat tctgagaata gtgtatgcgg cgaccgagtt
     1981 gctcttgccc ggcgtcaata cgggataata ccgcgccaca tagcagaact ttaaaagtgc
     2041 tcatcattgg aaaacgttct tcggggcgaa aactctcaag gatcttaccg ctgttgagat
     2101 ccagttcgat gtaacccact cgtgcaccca actgatcttc agcatctttt actttcacca
     2161 gcgtttctgg gtgagcaaaa acaggaaggc aaaatgccgc aaaaaaggga ataagggcga
     2221 cacggaaatg ttgaatactc atactcttcc tttttcaata ttattgaagc atttatcagg
     2281 gttattgtct catgagcgga tacatatttg aatgtattta gaaaaataaa caaatagggg
     2341 ttccgcgcac atttccccga aaagtgccag atacctgaaa caaaacccat cgtacggcca
     2401 aggaagtctc caataactgt gatccaccac aagcgccagg gttttcccag tcacgacgtt
     2461 gtaaaacgac ggccagtcat gcataatccg cacgcatctg gaataaggaa gtgccattcc
     2521 gcctgacct
//
