# Supplementary material for: Cell-free systems enable mechanistic characterization of genetically encoded RNA strand exchange circuits for programmable protein expression
Source: bioRxiv preprint, doi:10.1101/2025.09.25.678518, version 2 (2025-09-30)
Supplement: Supplementary File S2 [file 678518_file03.zip › Supplementary File S2/(IN_4) Iu1d d10 Thyb10.gb]

LOCUS       (IN_4)_I{u1d}_[],_[d10_ 2534 bp ds-DNA     circular     15-SEP-2025
DEFINITION  synthetic circular DNA.
SOURCE      synthetic DNA construct
  ORGANISM  synthetic DNA construct
COMMENT     Imported using the Genbank importer. File name:
            pTwist+Amp+High+Copy.gb
FEATURES             Location/Qualifiers
     misc_feature    1..30
                     /label="Ug"
                     /ApEinfo_revcolor="#b4abac"
                     /ApEinfo_fwdcolor="#b4abac"
     misc_feature    31..70
                     /label="U1"
                     /ApEinfo_revcolor="#c7b0e3"
                     /ApEinfo_fwdcolor="#c7b0e3"
     misc_feature    74..90
                     /label="T7 promoter"
                     /ApEinfo_revcolor="#f8d3a9"
                     /ApEinfo_fwdcolor="#f8d3a9"
     misc_feature    91..106
                     /label="hp5"
                     /ApEinfo_revcolor="#c6c9d1"
                     /ApEinfo_fwdcolor="#c6c9d1"
     misc_feature    107..116
                     /label="d10"
                     /ApEinfo_revcolor="#b1ff67"
                     /ApEinfo_fwdcolor="#b1ff67"
     misc_feature    117..126
                     /label=1
                     /ApEinfo_revcolor="#f58a5e"
                     /ApEinfo_fwdcolor="#f58a5e"
     misc_feature    127..132
                     /label="u"
                     /ApEinfo_revcolor="#f8d3a9"
                     /ApEinfo_fwdcolor="#f8d3a9"
     misc_feature    133..217
                     /label="Thyb10"
                     /ApEinfo_revcolor="#b1ff67"
                     /ApEinfo_fwdcolor="#b1ff67"
     misc_feature    218..273
                     /label="riboJn"
                     /ApEinfo_revcolor="#b7e6d7"
                     /ApEinfo_fwdcolor="#b7e6d7"
     misc_feature    274..313
                     /label="Ux"
                     /ApEinfo_revcolor="#ffef86"
                     /ApEinfo_fwdcolor="#ffef86"
     source          314..2534
                     /label="source"
                     /ApEinfo_revcolor="#9eafd2"
                     /ApEinfo_fwdcolor="#9eafd2"
                     /organism="synthetic DNA construct"
                     /mol_type="other DNA"
     misc_feature    314..334
                     /label="Uni_9 R"
                     /ApEinfo_revcolor="#b7e6d7"
                     /ApEinfo_fwdcolor="#b7e6d7"
     primer_bind     complement(370..386)
                     /label="M13 rev"
                     /ApEinfo_revcolor="#d59687"
                     /ApEinfo_fwdcolor="#d59687"
                     /note="common sequencing primer, one of multiple similar variants"
     rep_origin      complement(558..1146)
                     /label="ori"
                     /ApEinfo_revcolor="#d6b295"
                     /ApEinfo_fwdcolor="#d6b295"
                     /note="high-copy-number ColE1/pMB1/pBR322/pUC origin of replication"
                     /direction="LEFT"
     protein_bind    complement(1263..1287)
                     /label="attB1"
                     /ApEinfo_revcolor="#b1ff67"
                     /ApEinfo_fwdcolor="#b1ff67"
                     /note="recombination site for the Gateway(R) BP reaction"
                     /gene="mutant version of attB"
                     /bound_moiety="BP Clonase(TM)"
     CDS             complement(1387..2247)
                     /label="AmpR"
                     /ApEinfo_revcolor="#84b0dc"
                     /ApEinfo_fwdcolor="#84b0dc"
                     /note="confers resistance to ampicillin, carbenicillin, andrelated antibiotics"
                     /gene="bla"
                     /product="beta-lactamase"
                     /translation="MSIQHFRVALIPFFAAFCLPVFAHPETLVKVKDAEDQLGARVGYIELDLNSGKILESFRPEERFPMMSTFKVLLCGAVLSRIDAGQEQLGRRIHYSQNDLVEYSPVTEKHLTDGMTVRELCSAAITMSDNTAANLLLTTIGGPKELTAFLHNMGDHVTRLDRWEPELNEAIPNDERDTTMPVAMATTLRKLLTGELLTLASRQQLIDWMEADKVAGPLLRSALPAGWFIADKSGAGERGSRGIIAALGPDGKPSRIVVIYTTGSQATMDERNRQIAEIGASLIKHW*"
     promoter        complement(2248..2352)
                     /label="AmpR promoter"
                     /ApEinfo_revcolor="#f58a5e"
                     /ApEinfo_fwdcolor="#f58a5e"
                     /gene="bla"
     primer_bind     2466..2482
                     /label="M13 fwd"
                     /ApEinfo_revcolor="#75c6a9"
                     /ApEinfo_fwdcolor="#75c6a9"
                     /note="common sequencing primer, one of multiple similar variants"
     misc_feature    2513..2534
                     /label="Uni_9 F"
                     /ApEinfo_revcolor="#b4abac"
                     /ApEinfo_fwdcolor="#b4abac"
ORIGIN
        1 gaagtctaac gctgctctgg gctaactgtc CATTACTCGC ATCCATTCTC AGGCTGTCTC
       61 GTCTCGTCTC TTCTAATACG ACTCACTATA GGGAGATTCG TCTCCCAACA AAATAATCAC
      121 TTCACAACAT CAataatcAG ATAACAGATA CttcgGtatc tgttatctgt tTTTTTTcAA
      181 CAGATAGCCG CGttcgCGCG GCtatctgtt TTTTTTtAGC TGTCACCGGA TGTGCTTTCC
      241 GGTCTGATGA GTCCGTGAGG ACGAAACAGC CTCCCAGGAT ACATAGATTA CCACAACTCC
      301 GAGCCCTTCC ACCaggctag gtggaggctc agtgatgata agtctgcgat ggtggatgca
      361 tgtgtcatgg tcatagctgt ttcctgtgtg aaattgttat ccgctcagag ggcacaatcc
      421 tattccgcgc tatccgacaa tctccaagac attaggtgga gttcagttcg gcgtatggca
      481 tatgtcgctg gaaagaacat gtgagcaaaa ggccagcaaa aggccaggaa ccgtaaaaag
      541 gccgcgttgc tggcgttttt ccataggctc cgcccccctg acgagcatca caaaaatcga
      601 cgctcaagtc agaggtggcg aaacccgaca ggactataaa gataccaggc gtttccccct
      661 ggaagctccc tcgtgcgctc tcctgttccg accctgccgc ttaccggata cctgtccgcc
      721 tttctccctt cgggaagcgt ggcgctttct catagctcac gctgtaggta tctcagttcg
      781 gtgtaggtcg ttcgctccaa gctgggctgt gtgcacgaac cccccgttca gcccgaccgc
      841 tgcgccttat ccggtaacta tcgtcttgag tccaacccgg taagacacga cttatcgcca
      901 ctggcagcag ccactggtaa caggattagc agagcgaggt atgtaggcgg tgctacagag
      961 ttcttgaagt ggtggcctaa ctacggctac actagaagaa cagtatttgg tatctgcgct
     1021 ctgctgaagc cagttacctt cggaaaaaga gttggtagct cttgatccgg caaacaaacc
     1081 accgctggta gcggtggttt ttttgtttgc aagcagcaga ttacgcgcag aaaaaaagga
     1141 tctcaagaag atcctttgat cttttctacg gggtctgacg ctctattcaa caaagccgcc
     1201 gtcccgtcaa gtcagcgtaa atgggtaggg ggcttcaaat cgtcctcgtg ataccaattc
     1261 ggagcctgct tttttgtaca aacttgttga taatggcaat tcaaggatct tcacctagat
     1321 ccttttaaat taaaaatgaa gttttaaatc aatctaaagt atatatgagt aaacttggtc
     1381 tgacagttac caatgcttaa tcagtgaggc acctatctca gcgatctgtc tatttcgttc
     1441 atccatagtt gcctgactcc ccgtcgtgta gataactacg atacgggagg gcttaccatc
     1501 tggccccagt gctgcaatga taccgcgaga gccacgctca ccggctccag atttatcagc
     1561 aataaaccag ccagccggaa gggccgagcg cagaagtggt cctgcaactt tatccgcctc
     1621 catccagtct attaattgtt gccgggaagc tagagtaagt agttcgccag ttaatagttt
     1681 gcgcaacgtt gttgccattg ctacaggcat cgtggtgtca cgctcgtcgt ttggtatggc
     1741 ttcattcagc tccggttccc aacgatcaag gcgagttaca tgatccccca tgttgtgcaa
     1801 aaaagcggtt agctccttcg gtcctccgat cgttgtcaga agtaagttgg ccgcagtgtt
     1861 atcactcatg gttatggcag cactgcataa ttctcttact gtcatgccat ccgtaagatg
     1921 cttttctgtg actggtgagt actcaaccaa gtcattctga gaatagtgta tgcggcgacc
     1981 gagttgctct tgcccggcgt caatacggga taataccgcg ccacatagca gaactttaaa
     2041 agtgctcatc attggaaaac gttcttcggg gcgaaaactc tcaaggatct taccgctgtt
     2101 gagatccagt tcgatgtaac ccactcgtgc acccaactga tcttcagcat cttttacttt
     2161 caccagcgtt tctgggtgag caaaaacagg aaggcaaaat gccgcaaaaa agggaataag
     2221 ggcgacacgg aaatgttgaa tactcatact cttccttttt caatattatt gaagcattta
     2281 tcagggttat tgtctcatga gcggatacat atttgaatgt atttagaaaa ataaacaaat
     2341 aggggttccg cgcacatttc cccgaaaagt gccagatacc tgaaacaaaa cccatcgtac
     2401 ggccaaggaa gtctccaata actgtgatcc accacaagcg ccagggtttt cccagtcacg
     2461 acgttgtaaa acgacggcca gtcatgcata atccgcacgc atctggaata aggaagtgcc
     2521 attccgcctg acct
//
