# Supplementary material for: Cell-free systems enable mechanistic characterization of genetically encoded RNA strand exchange circuits for programmable protein expression
Source: bioRxiv preprint, doi:10.1101/2025.09.25.678518, version 2 (2025-09-30)
Supplement: Supplementary File S2 [file 678518_file03.zip › Supplementary File S2/(IN_5) Iu1d s2u d20 Thyb10.gb]

LOCUS       (IN_5)_I{u1d}_[s2u],_[d 2546 bp ds-DNA     circular     15-SEP-2025
DEFINITION  synthetic circular DNA.
SOURCE      synthetic DNA construct
  ORGANISM  synthetic DNA construct
COMMENT     Imported using the Genbank importer. File name:
            pTwist+Amp+High+Copy.gb
FEATURES             Location/Qualifiers
     misc_feature    1..30
                     /label="Ug"
                     /ApEinfo_revcolor="#b4abac"
                     /ApEinfo_fwdcolor="#b4abac"
     misc_feature    31..70
                     /label="U1"
                     /ApEinfo_revcolor="#c7b0e3"
                     /ApEinfo_fwdcolor="#c7b0e3"
     misc_feature    74..90
                     /label="T7 promoter"
                     /ApEinfo_revcolor="#d59687"
                     /ApEinfo_fwdcolor="#d59687"
     misc_feature    91..106
                     /label="hp5"
                     /ApEinfo_revcolor="#f8d3a9"
                     /ApEinfo_fwdcolor="#f8d3a9"
     misc_feature    107..126
                     /label="d20"
                     /ApEinfo_revcolor="#d6b295"
                     /ApEinfo_fwdcolor="#d6b295"
     misc_feature    127..136
                     /label=1
                     /ApEinfo_revcolor="#75c6a9"
                     /ApEinfo_fwdcolor="#75c6a9"
     misc_feature    137..142
                     /label="u"
                     /ApEinfo_revcolor="#b7e6d7"
                     /ApEinfo_fwdcolor="#b7e6d7"
     misc_feature    143..144
                     /label="2u"
                     /ApEinfo_revcolor="#85dae9"
                     /ApEinfo_fwdcolor="#85dae9"
     misc_feature    145..229
                     /label="Thyb10"
                     /ApEinfo_revcolor="#d59687"
                     /ApEinfo_fwdcolor="#d59687"
     misc_feature    230..285
                     /label="riboJn"
                     /ApEinfo_revcolor="#b7e6d7"
                     /ApEinfo_fwdcolor="#b7e6d7"
     misc_feature    286..325
                     /label="Ux"
                     /ApEinfo_revcolor="#b1ff67"
                     /ApEinfo_fwdcolor="#b1ff67"
     source          326..2546
                     /label="source"
                     /ApEinfo_revcolor="#9eafd2"
                     /ApEinfo_fwdcolor="#9eafd2"
                     /organism="synthetic DNA construct"
                     /mol_type="other DNA"
     misc_feature    326..346
                     /label="Uni_9 R"
                     /ApEinfo_revcolor="#b7e6d7"
                     /ApEinfo_fwdcolor="#b7e6d7"
     primer_bind     complement(382..398)
                     /label="M13 rev"
                     /ApEinfo_revcolor="#d59687"
                     /ApEinfo_fwdcolor="#d59687"
                     /note="common sequencing primer, one of multiple similar variants"
     rep_origin      complement(570..1158)
                     /label="ori"
                     /ApEinfo_revcolor="#d6b295"
                     /ApEinfo_fwdcolor="#d6b295"
                     /note="high-copy-number ColE1/pMB1/pBR322/pUC origin of replication"
                     /direction="LEFT"
     protein_bind    complement(1275..1299)
                     /label="attB1"
                     /ApEinfo_revcolor="#b1ff67"
                     /ApEinfo_fwdcolor="#b1ff67"
                     /note="recombination site for the Gateway(R) BP reaction"
                     /gene="mutant version of attB"
                     /bound_moiety="BP Clonase(TM)"
     CDS             complement(1399..2259)
                     /label="AmpR"
                     /ApEinfo_revcolor="#84b0dc"
                     /ApEinfo_fwdcolor="#84b0dc"
                     /note="confers resistance to ampicillin, carbenicillin, andrelated antibiotics"
                     /gene="bla"
                     /product="beta-lactamase"
                     /translation="MSIQHFRVALIPFFAAFCLPVFAHPETLVKVKDAEDQLGARVGYIELDLNSGKILESFRPEERFPMMSTFKVLLCGAVLSRIDAGQEQLGRRIHYSQNDLVEYSPVTEKHLTDGMTVRELCSAAITMSDNTAANLLLTTIGGPKELTAFLHNMGDHVTRLDRWEPELNEAIPNDERDTTMPVAMATTLRKLLTGELLTLASRQQLIDWMEADKVAGPLLRSALPAGWFIADKSGAGERGSRGIIAALGPDGKPSRIVVIYTTGSQATMDERNRQIAEIGASLIKHW*"
     promoter        complement(2260..2364)
                     /label="AmpR promoter"
                     /ApEinfo_revcolor="#f58a5e"
                     /ApEinfo_fwdcolor="#f58a5e"
                     /gene="bla"
     primer_bind     2478..2494
                     /label="M13 fwd"
                     /ApEinfo_revcolor="#75c6a9"
                     /ApEinfo_fwdcolor="#75c6a9"
                     /note="common sequencing primer, one of multiple similar variants"
     misc_feature    2525..2546
                     /label="Uni_9 F"
                     /ApEinfo_revcolor="#b4abac"
                     /ApEinfo_fwdcolor="#b4abac"
ORIGIN
        1 gaagtctaac gctgctctgg gctaactgtc CATTACTCGC ATCCATTCTC AGGCTGTCTC
       61 GTCTCGTCTC TTCTAATACG ACTCACTATA GGGAGATTCG TCTCCCAAAT ACTTAATACA
      121 AAATAATCAC TTCACAACAT CATAataatc AGATAACAGA TACttcgGta tctgttatct
      181 gttTTTTTTc AACAGATAGC CGCGttcgCG CGGCtatctg ttTTTTTTtA GCTGTCACCG
      241 GATGTGCTTT CCGGTCTGAT GAGTCCGTGA GGACGAAACA GCCTCCCAGG ATACATAGAT
      301 TACCACAACT CCGAGCCCTT CCACCaggct aggtggaggc tcagtgatga taagtctgcg
      361 atggtggatg catgtgtcat ggtcatagct gtttcctgtg tgaaattgtt atccgctcag
      421 agggcacaat cctattccgc gctatccgac aatctccaag acattaggtg gagttcagtt
      481 cggcgtatgg catatgtcgc tggaaagaac atgtgagcaa aaggccagca aaaggccagg
      541 aaccgtaaaa aggccgcgtt gctggcgttt ttccataggc tccgcccccc tgacgagcat
      601 cacaaaaatc gacgctcaag tcagaggtgg cgaaacccga caggactata aagataccag
      661 gcgtttcccc ctggaagctc cctcgtgcgc tctcctgttc cgaccctgcc gcttaccgga
      721 tacctgtccg cctttctccc ttcgggaagc gtggcgcttt ctcatagctc acgctgtagg
      781 tatctcagtt cggtgtaggt cgttcgctcc aagctgggct gtgtgcacga accccccgtt
      841 cagcccgacc gctgcgcctt atccggtaac tatcgtcttg agtccaaccc ggtaagacac
      901 gacttatcgc cactggcagc agccactggt aacaggatta gcagagcgag gtatgtaggc
      961 ggtgctacag agttcttgaa gtggtggcct aactacggct acactagaag aacagtattt
     1021 ggtatctgcg ctctgctgaa gccagttacc ttcggaaaaa gagttggtag ctcttgatcc
     1081 ggcaaacaaa ccaccgctgg tagcggtggt ttttttgttt gcaagcagca gattacgcgc
     1141 agaaaaaaag gatctcaaga agatcctttg atcttttcta cggggtctga cgctctattc
     1201 aacaaagccg ccgtcccgtc aagtcagcgt aaatgggtag ggggcttcaa atcgtcctcg
     1261 tgataccaat tcggagcctg cttttttgta caaacttgtt gataatggca attcaaggat
     1321 cttcacctag atccttttaa attaaaaatg aagttttaaa tcaatctaaa gtatatatga
     1381 gtaaacttgg tctgacagtt accaatgctt aatcagtgag gcacctatct cagcgatctg
     1441 tctatttcgt tcatccatag ttgcctgact ccccgtcgtg tagataacta cgatacggga
     1501 gggcttacca tctggcccca gtgctgcaat gataccgcga gagccacgct caccggctcc
     1561 agatttatca gcaataaacc agccagccgg aagggccgag cgcagaagtg gtcctgcaac
     1621 tttatccgcc tccatccagt ctattaattg ttgccgggaa gctagagtaa gtagttcgcc
     1681 agttaatagt ttgcgcaacg ttgttgccat tgctacaggc atcgtggtgt cacgctcgtc
     1741 gtttggtatg gcttcattca gctccggttc ccaacgatca aggcgagtta catgatcccc
     1801 catgttgtgc aaaaaagcgg ttagctcctt cggtcctccg atcgttgtca gaagtaagtt
     1861 ggccgcagtg ttatcactca tggttatggc agcactgcat aattctctta ctgtcatgcc
     1921 atccgtaaga tgcttttctg tgactggtga gtactcaacc aagtcattct gagaatagtg
     1981 tatgcggcga ccgagttgct cttgcccggc gtcaatacgg gataataccg cgccacatag
     2041 cagaacttta aaagtgctca tcattggaaa acgttcttcg gggcgaaaac tctcaaggat
     2101 cttaccgctg ttgagatcca gttcgatgta acccactcgt gcacccaact gatcttcagc
     2161 atcttttact ttcaccagcg tttctgggtg agcaaaaaca ggaaggcaaa atgccgcaaa
     2221 aaagggaata agggcgacac ggaaatgttg aatactcata ctcttccttt ttcaatatta
     2281 ttgaagcatt tatcagggtt attgtctcat gagcggatac atatttgaat gtatttagaa
     2341 aaataaacaa ataggggttc cgcgcacatt tccccgaaaa gtgccagata cctgaaacaa
     2401 aacccatcgt acggccaagg aagtctccaa taactgtgat ccaccacaag cgccagggtt
     2461 ttcccagtca cgacgttgta aaacgacggc cagtcatgca taatccgcac gcatctggaa
     2521 taaggaagtg ccattccgcc tgacct
//
