# Supplementary material for: Cell-free systems enable mechanistic characterization of genetically encoded RNA strand exchange circuits for programmable protein expression
Source: bioRxiv preprint, doi:10.1101/2025.09.25.678518, version 2 (2025-09-30)
Supplement: Supplementary File S2 [file 678518_file03.zip › Supplementary File S2/(IN_6) Iu1d s4u d20 Thyb10.gb]

LOCUS       (IN_6)_I{u1d}_[s4u],_[d 2548 bp ds-DNA     circular     15-SEP-2025
DEFINITION  synthetic circular DNA.
SOURCE      synthetic DNA construct
  ORGANISM  synthetic DNA construct
COMMENT     Imported using the Genbank importer. File name:
            pTwist+Amp+High+Copy.gb
FEATURES             Location/Qualifiers
     misc_feature    1..30
                     /label="Ug"
                     /ApEinfo_revcolor="#b4abac"
                     /ApEinfo_fwdcolor="#b4abac"
     misc_feature    31..70
                     /label="U1"
                     /ApEinfo_revcolor="#c7b0e3"
                     /ApEinfo_fwdcolor="#c7b0e3"
     misc_feature    74..90
                     /label="T7 promoter"
                     /ApEinfo_revcolor="#85dae9"
                     /ApEinfo_fwdcolor="#85dae9"
     misc_feature    91..106
                     /label="hp5"
                     /ApEinfo_revcolor="#d6b295"
                     /ApEinfo_fwdcolor="#d6b295"
     misc_feature    107..126
                     /label="d20"
                     /ApEinfo_revcolor="#b7e6d7"
                     /ApEinfo_fwdcolor="#b7e6d7"
     misc_feature    127..136
                     /label=1
                     /ApEinfo_revcolor="#ff9ccd"
                     /ApEinfo_fwdcolor="#ff9ccd"
     misc_feature    137..142
                     /label="u"
                     /ApEinfo_revcolor="#c6c9d1"
                     /ApEinfo_fwdcolor="#c6c9d1"
     misc_feature    143..146
                     /label="4u"
                     /ApEinfo_revcolor="#b1ff67"
                     /ApEinfo_fwdcolor="#b1ff67"
     misc_feature    147..231
                     /label="Thyb10"
                     /ApEinfo_revcolor="#c6c9d1"
                     /ApEinfo_fwdcolor="#c6c9d1"
     misc_feature    232..287
                     /label="riboJn"
                     /ApEinfo_revcolor="#b7e6d7"
                     /ApEinfo_fwdcolor="#b7e6d7"
     misc_feature    288..327
                     /label="Ux"
                     /ApEinfo_revcolor="#b1ff67"
                     /ApEinfo_fwdcolor="#b1ff67"
     source          328..2548
                     /label="source"
                     /ApEinfo_revcolor="#9eafd2"
                     /ApEinfo_fwdcolor="#9eafd2"
                     /organism="synthetic DNA construct"
                     /mol_type="other DNA"
     misc_feature    328..348
                     /label="Uni_9 R"
                     /ApEinfo_revcolor="#b7e6d7"
                     /ApEinfo_fwdcolor="#b7e6d7"
     primer_bind     complement(384..400)
                     /label="M13 rev"
                     /ApEinfo_revcolor="#d59687"
                     /ApEinfo_fwdcolor="#d59687"
                     /note="common sequencing primer, one of multiple similar variants"
     rep_origin      complement(572..1160)
                     /label="ori"
                     /ApEinfo_revcolor="#d6b295"
                     /ApEinfo_fwdcolor="#d6b295"
                     /note="high-copy-number ColE1/pMB1/pBR322/pUC origin of replication"
                     /direction="LEFT"
     protein_bind    complement(1277..1301)
                     /label="attB1"
                     /ApEinfo_revcolor="#b1ff67"
                     /ApEinfo_fwdcolor="#b1ff67"
                     /note="recombination site for the Gateway(R) BP reaction"
                     /gene="mutant version of attB"
                     /bound_moiety="BP Clonase(TM)"
     CDS             complement(1401..2261)
                     /label="AmpR"
                     /ApEinfo_revcolor="#84b0dc"
                     /ApEinfo_fwdcolor="#84b0dc"
                     /note="confers resistance to ampicillin, carbenicillin, andrelated antibiotics"
                     /gene="bla"
                     /product="beta-lactamase"
                     /translation="MSIQHFRVALIPFFAAFCLPVFAHPETLVKVKDAEDQLGARVGYIELDLNSGKILESFRPEERFPMMSTFKVLLCGAVLSRIDAGQEQLGRRIHYSQNDLVEYSPVTEKHLTDGMTVRELCSAAITMSDNTAANLLLTTIGGPKELTAFLHNMGDHVTRLDRWEPELNEAIPNDERDTTMPVAMATTLRKLLTGELLTLASRQQLIDWMEADKVAGPLLRSALPAGWFIADKSGAGERGSRGIIAALGPDGKPSRIVVIYTTGSQATMDERNRQIAEIGASLIKHW*"
     promoter        complement(2262..2366)
                     /label="AmpR promoter"
                     /ApEinfo_revcolor="#f58a5e"
                     /ApEinfo_fwdcolor="#f58a5e"
                     /gene="bla"
     primer_bind     2480..2496
                     /label="M13 fwd"
                     /ApEinfo_revcolor="#75c6a9"
                     /ApEinfo_fwdcolor="#75c6a9"
                     /note="common sequencing primer, one of multiple similar variants"
     misc_feature    2527..2548
                     /label="Uni_9 F"
                     /ApEinfo_revcolor="#b4abac"
                     /ApEinfo_fwdcolor="#b4abac"
ORIGIN
        1 gaagtctaac gctgctctgg gctaactgtc CATTACTCGC ATCCATTCTC AGGCTGTCTC
       61 GTCTCGTCTC TTCTAATACG ACTCACTATA GGGAGATTCG TCTCCCAAAT ACTTAATACA
      121 AAATAATCAC TTCACAACAT CATACTataa tcAGATAACA GATACttcgG tatctgttat
      181 ctgttTTTTT TcAACAGATA GCCGCGttcg CGCGGCtatc tgttTTTTTT tAGCTGTCAC
      241 CGGATGTGCT TTCCGGTCTG ATGAGTCCGT GAGGACGAAA CAGCCTCCCA GGATACATAG
      301 ATTACCACAA CTCCGAGCCC TTCCACCagg ctaggtggag gctcagtgat gataagtctg
      361 cgatggtgga tgcatgtgtc atggtcatag ctgtttcctg tgtgaaattg ttatccgctc
      421 agagggcaca atcctattcc gcgctatccg acaatctcca agacattagg tggagttcag
      481 ttcggcgtat ggcatatgtc gctggaaaga acatgtgagc aaaaggccag caaaaggcca
      541 ggaaccgtaa aaaggccgcg ttgctggcgt ttttccatag gctccgcccc cctgacgagc
      601 atcacaaaaa tcgacgctca agtcagaggt ggcgaaaccc gacaggacta taaagatacc
      661 aggcgtttcc ccctggaagc tccctcgtgc gctctcctgt tccgaccctg ccgcttaccg
      721 gatacctgtc cgcctttctc ccttcgggaa gcgtggcgct ttctcatagc tcacgctgta
      781 ggtatctcag ttcggtgtag gtcgttcgct ccaagctggg ctgtgtgcac gaaccccccg
      841 ttcagcccga ccgctgcgcc ttatccggta actatcgtct tgagtccaac ccggtaagac
      901 acgacttatc gccactggca gcagccactg gtaacaggat tagcagagcg aggtatgtag
      961 gcggtgctac agagttcttg aagtggtggc ctaactacgg ctacactaga agaacagtat
     1021 ttggtatctg cgctctgctg aagccagtta ccttcggaaa aagagttggt agctcttgat
     1081 ccggcaaaca aaccaccgct ggtagcggtg gtttttttgt ttgcaagcag cagattacgc
     1141 gcagaaaaaa aggatctcaa gaagatcctt tgatcttttc tacggggtct gacgctctat
     1201 tcaacaaagc cgccgtcccg tcaagtcagc gtaaatgggt agggggcttc aaatcgtcct
     1261 cgtgatacca attcggagcc tgcttttttg tacaaacttg ttgataatgg caattcaagg
     1321 atcttcacct agatcctttt aaattaaaaa tgaagtttta aatcaatcta aagtatatat
     1381 gagtaaactt ggtctgacag ttaccaatgc ttaatcagtg aggcacctat ctcagcgatc
     1441 tgtctatttc gttcatccat agttgcctga ctccccgtcg tgtagataac tacgatacgg
     1501 gagggcttac catctggccc cagtgctgca atgataccgc gagagccacg ctcaccggct
     1561 ccagatttat cagcaataaa ccagccagcc ggaagggccg agcgcagaag tggtcctgca
     1621 actttatccg cctccatcca gtctattaat tgttgccggg aagctagagt aagtagttcg
     1681 ccagttaata gtttgcgcaa cgttgttgcc attgctacag gcatcgtggt gtcacgctcg
     1741 tcgtttggta tggcttcatt cagctccggt tcccaacgat caaggcgagt tacatgatcc
     1801 cccatgttgt gcaaaaaagc ggttagctcc ttcggtcctc cgatcgttgt cagaagtaag
     1861 ttggccgcag tgttatcact catggttatg gcagcactgc ataattctct tactgtcatg
     1921 ccatccgtaa gatgcttttc tgtgactggt gagtactcaa ccaagtcatt ctgagaatag
     1981 tgtatgcggc gaccgagttg ctcttgcccg gcgtcaatac gggataatac cgcgccacat
     2041 agcagaactt taaaagtgct catcattgga aaacgttctt cggggcgaaa actctcaagg
     2101 atcttaccgc tgttgagatc cagttcgatg taacccactc gtgcacccaa ctgatcttca
     2161 gcatctttta ctttcaccag cgtttctggg tgagcaaaaa caggaaggca aaatgccgca
     2221 aaaaagggaa taagggcgac acggaaatgt tgaatactca tactcttcct ttttcaatat
     2281 tattgaagca tttatcaggg ttattgtctc atgagcggat acatatttga atgtatttag
     2341 aaaaataaac aaataggggt tccgcgcaca tttccccgaa aagtgccaga tacctgaaac
     2401 aaaacccatc gtacggccaa ggaagtctcc aataactgtg atccaccaca agcgccaggg
     2461 ttttcccagt cacgacgttg taaaacgacg gccagtcatg cataatccgc acgcatctgg
     2521 aataaggaag tgccattccg cctgacct
//
