# Supplementary material for: Cell-free systems enable mechanistic characterization of genetically encoded RNA strand exchange circuits for programmable protein expression
Source: bioRxiv preprint, doi:10.1101/2025.09.25.678518, version 2 (2025-09-30)
Supplement: Supplementary File S2 [file 678518_file03.zip › Supplementary File S2/(IN_7) Iu1d s6u d20 Thyb10.gb]

LOCUS       (IN_7)_I{u1d}_[s6u],_[d 2550 bp ds-DNA     circular     15-SEP-2025
DEFINITION  synthetic circular DNA.
SOURCE      synthetic DNA construct
  ORGANISM  synthetic DNA construct
COMMENT     Imported using the Genbank importer. File name:
            pTwist+Amp+High+Copy.gb
FEATURES             Location/Qualifiers
     misc_feature    1..30
                     /label="Ug"
                     /ApEinfo_revcolor="#b4abac"
                     /ApEinfo_fwdcolor="#b4abac"
     misc_feature    31..70
                     /label="U1"
                     /ApEinfo_revcolor="#c7b0e3"
                     /ApEinfo_fwdcolor="#c7b0e3"
     misc_feature    74..90
                     /label="T7 promoter"
                     /ApEinfo_revcolor="#75c6a9"
                     /ApEinfo_fwdcolor="#75c6a9"
     misc_feature    91..106
                     /label="hp5"
                     /ApEinfo_revcolor="#f58a5e"
                     /ApEinfo_fwdcolor="#f58a5e"
     misc_feature    107..126
                     /label="d20"
                     /ApEinfo_revcolor="#c7b0e3"
                     /ApEinfo_fwdcolor="#c7b0e3"
     misc_feature    127..136
                     /label=1
                     /ApEinfo_revcolor="#85dae9"
                     /ApEinfo_fwdcolor="#85dae9"
     misc_feature    137..142
                     /label="u"
                     /ApEinfo_revcolor="#ff9ccd"
                     /ApEinfo_fwdcolor="#ff9ccd"
     misc_feature    143..148
                     /label="6u"
                     /ApEinfo_revcolor="#85dae9"
                     /ApEinfo_fwdcolor="#85dae9"
     misc_feature    149..233
                     /label="Thyb10"
                     /ApEinfo_revcolor="#f8d3a9"
                     /ApEinfo_fwdcolor="#f8d3a9"
     misc_feature    234..289
                     /label="riboJn"
                     /ApEinfo_revcolor="#b7e6d7"
                     /ApEinfo_fwdcolor="#b7e6d7"
     misc_feature    290..329
                     /label="Ux"
                     /ApEinfo_revcolor="#85dae9"
                     /ApEinfo_fwdcolor="#85dae9"
     source          330..2550
                     /label="source"
                     /ApEinfo_revcolor="#9eafd2"
                     /ApEinfo_fwdcolor="#9eafd2"
                     /organism="synthetic DNA construct"
                     /mol_type="other DNA"
     misc_feature    330..350
                     /label="Uni_9 R"
                     /ApEinfo_revcolor="#b7e6d7"
                     /ApEinfo_fwdcolor="#b7e6d7"
     primer_bind     complement(386..402)
                     /label="M13 rev"
                     /ApEinfo_revcolor="#d59687"
                     /ApEinfo_fwdcolor="#d59687"
                     /note="common sequencing primer, one of multiple similar variants"
     rep_origin      complement(574..1162)
                     /label="ori"
                     /ApEinfo_revcolor="#d6b295"
                     /ApEinfo_fwdcolor="#d6b295"
                     /note="high-copy-number ColE1/pMB1/pBR322/pUC origin of replication"
                     /direction="LEFT"
     protein_bind    complement(1279..1303)
                     /label="attB1"
                     /ApEinfo_revcolor="#b1ff67"
                     /ApEinfo_fwdcolor="#b1ff67"
                     /note="recombination site for the Gateway(R) BP reaction"
                     /gene="mutant version of attB"
                     /bound_moiety="BP Clonase(TM)"
     CDS             complement(1403..2263)
                     /label="AmpR"
                     /ApEinfo_revcolor="#84b0dc"
                     /ApEinfo_fwdcolor="#84b0dc"
                     /note="confers resistance to ampicillin, carbenicillin, andrelated antibiotics"
                     /gene="bla"
                     /product="beta-lactamase"
                     /translation="MSIQHFRVALIPFFAAFCLPVFAHPETLVKVKDAEDQLGARVGYIELDLNSGKILESFRPEERFPMMSTFKVLLCGAVLSRIDAGQEQLGRRIHYSQNDLVEYSPVTEKHLTDGMTVRELCSAAITMSDNTAANLLLTTIGGPKELTAFLHNMGDHVTRLDRWEPELNEAIPNDERDTTMPVAMATTLRKLLTGELLTLASRQQLIDWMEADKVAGPLLRSALPAGWFIADKSGAGERGSRGIIAALGPDGKPSRIVVIYTTGSQATMDERNRQIAEIGASLIKHW*"
     promoter        complement(2264..2368)
                     /label="AmpR promoter"
                     /ApEinfo_revcolor="#f58a5e"
                     /ApEinfo_fwdcolor="#f58a5e"
                     /gene="bla"
     primer_bind     2482..2498
                     /label="M13 fwd"
                     /ApEinfo_revcolor="#75c6a9"
                     /ApEinfo_fwdcolor="#75c6a9"
                     /note="common sequencing primer, one of multiple similar variants"
     misc_feature    2529..2550
                     /label="Uni_9 F"
                     /ApEinfo_revcolor="#b4abac"
                     /ApEinfo_fwdcolor="#b4abac"
ORIGIN
        1 gaagtctaac gctgctctgg gctaactgtc CATTACTCGC ATCCATTCTC AGGCTGTCTC
       61 GTCTCGTCTC TTCTAATACG ACTCACTATA GGGAGATTCG TCTCCCAAAT ACTTAATACA
      121 AAATAATCAC TTCACAACAT CATACTCTat aatcAGATAA CAGATACttc gGtatctgtt
      181 atctgttTTT TTTcAACAGA TAGCCGCGtt cgCGCGGCta tctgttTTTT TTtAGCTGTC
      241 ACCGGATGTG CTTTCCGGTC TGATGAGTCC GTGAGGACGA AACAGCCTCC CAGGATACAT
      301 AGATTACCAC AACTCCGAGC CCTTCCACCa ggctaggtgg aggctcagtg atgataagtc
      361 tgcgatggtg gatgcatgtg tcatggtcat agctgtttcc tgtgtgaaat tgttatccgc
      421 tcagagggca caatcctatt ccgcgctatc cgacaatctc caagacatta ggtggagttc
      481 agttcggcgt atggcatatg tcgctggaaa gaacatgtga gcaaaaggcc agcaaaaggc
      541 caggaaccgt aaaaaggccg cgttgctggc gtttttccat aggctccgcc cccctgacga
      601 gcatcacaaa aatcgacgct caagtcagag gtggcgaaac ccgacaggac tataaagata
      661 ccaggcgttt ccccctggaa gctccctcgt gcgctctcct gttccgaccc tgccgcttac
      721 cggatacctg tccgcctttc tcccttcggg aagcgtggcg ctttctcata gctcacgctg
      781 taggtatctc agttcggtgt aggtcgttcg ctccaagctg ggctgtgtgc acgaaccccc
      841 cgttcagccc gaccgctgcg ccttatccgg taactatcgt cttgagtcca acccggtaag
      901 acacgactta tcgccactgg cagcagccac tggtaacagg attagcagag cgaggtatgt
      961 aggcggtgct acagagttct tgaagtggtg gcctaactac ggctacacta gaagaacagt
     1021 atttggtatc tgcgctctgc tgaagccagt taccttcgga aaaagagttg gtagctcttg
     1081 atccggcaaa caaaccaccg ctggtagcgg tggttttttt gtttgcaagc agcagattac
     1141 gcgcagaaaa aaaggatctc aagaagatcc tttgatcttt tctacggggt ctgacgctct
     1201 attcaacaaa gccgccgtcc cgtcaagtca gcgtaaatgg gtagggggct tcaaatcgtc
     1261 ctcgtgatac caattcggag cctgcttttt tgtacaaact tgttgataat ggcaattcaa
     1321 ggatcttcac ctagatcctt ttaaattaaa aatgaagttt taaatcaatc taaagtatat
     1381 atgagtaaac ttggtctgac agttaccaat gcttaatcag tgaggcacct atctcagcga
     1441 tctgtctatt tcgttcatcc atagttgcct gactccccgt cgtgtagata actacgatac
     1501 gggagggctt accatctggc cccagtgctg caatgatacc gcgagagcca cgctcaccgg
     1561 ctccagattt atcagcaata aaccagccag ccggaagggc cgagcgcaga agtggtcctg
     1621 caactttatc cgcctccatc cagtctatta attgttgccg ggaagctaga gtaagtagtt
     1681 cgccagttaa tagtttgcgc aacgttgttg ccattgctac aggcatcgtg gtgtcacgct
     1741 cgtcgtttgg tatggcttca ttcagctccg gttcccaacg atcaaggcga gttacatgat
     1801 cccccatgtt gtgcaaaaaa gcggttagct ccttcggtcc tccgatcgtt gtcagaagta
     1861 agttggccgc agtgttatca ctcatggtta tggcagcact gcataattct cttactgtca
     1921 tgccatccgt aagatgcttt tctgtgactg gtgagtactc aaccaagtca ttctgagaat
     1981 agtgtatgcg gcgaccgagt tgctcttgcc cggcgtcaat acgggataat accgcgccac
     2041 atagcagaac tttaaaagtg ctcatcattg gaaaacgttc ttcggggcga aaactctcaa
     2101 ggatcttacc gctgttgaga tccagttcga tgtaacccac tcgtgcaccc aactgatctt
     2161 cagcatcttt tactttcacc agcgtttctg ggtgagcaaa aacaggaagg caaaatgccg
     2221 caaaaaaggg aataagggcg acacggaaat gttgaatact catactcttc ctttttcaat
     2281 attattgaag catttatcag ggttattgtc tcatgagcgg atacatattt gaatgtattt
     2341 agaaaaataa acaaataggg gttccgcgca catttccccg aaaagtgcca gatacctgaa
     2401 acaaaaccca tcgtacggcc aaggaagtct ccaataactg tgatccacca caagcgccag
     2461 ggttttccca gtcacgacgt tgtaaaacga cggccagtca tgcataatcc gcacgcatct
     2521 ggaataagga agtgccattc cgcctgacct
//
