# Supplementary material for: Cell-free systems enable mechanistic characterization of genetically encoded RNA strand exchange circuits for programmable protein expression
Source: bioRxiv preprint, doi:10.1101/2025.09.25.678518, version 2 (2025-09-30)
Supplement: Supplementary File S2 [file 678518_file03.zip › Supplementary File S2/(IN_8) Iu1ed e2 d20 Thyb10.gb]

LOCUS       (IN_8)_I{u1ed}_[e2],_[d 2546 bp ds-DNA     circular     15-SEP-2025
DEFINITION  synthetic circular DNA.
SOURCE      synthetic DNA construct
  ORGANISM  synthetic DNA construct
COMMENT     Imported using the Genbank importer. File name:
            pTwist+Amp+High+Copy.gb
FEATURES             Location/Qualifiers
     misc_feature    1..30
                     /label="Ug"
                     /ApEinfo_revcolor="#b4abac"
                     /ApEinfo_fwdcolor="#b4abac"
     misc_feature    31..70
                     /label="U1"
                     /ApEinfo_revcolor="#c7b0e3"
                     /ApEinfo_fwdcolor="#c7b0e3"
     misc_feature    74..90
                     /label="T7 promoter"
                     /ApEinfo_revcolor="#faac61"
                     /ApEinfo_fwdcolor="#faac61"
     misc_feature    91..106
                     /label="hp5"
                     /ApEinfo_revcolor="#b1ff67"
                     /ApEinfo_fwdcolor="#b1ff67"
     misc_feature    107..126
                     /label="d20"
                     /ApEinfo_revcolor="#85dae9"
                     /ApEinfo_fwdcolor="#85dae9"
     misc_feature    127..128
                     /label="e2"
                     /ApEinfo_revcolor="#84b0dc"
                     /ApEinfo_fwdcolor="#84b0dc"
     misc_feature    129..138
                     /label=1
                     /ApEinfo_revcolor="#c6c9d1"
                     /ApEinfo_fwdcolor="#c6c9d1"
     misc_feature    139..144
                     /label="u"
                     /ApEinfo_revcolor="#9eafd2"
                     /ApEinfo_fwdcolor="#9eafd2"
     misc_feature    145..229
                     /label="Thyb10"
                     /ApEinfo_revcolor="#b4abac"
                     /ApEinfo_fwdcolor="#b4abac"
     misc_feature    230..285
                     /label="riboJn"
                     /ApEinfo_revcolor="#b7e6d7"
                     /ApEinfo_fwdcolor="#b7e6d7"
     misc_feature    286..325
                     /label="Ux"
                     /ApEinfo_revcolor="#d6b295"
                     /ApEinfo_fwdcolor="#d6b295"
     source          326..2546
                     /label="source"
                     /ApEinfo_revcolor="#9eafd2"
                     /ApEinfo_fwdcolor="#9eafd2"
                     /organism="synthetic DNA construct"
                     /mol_type="other DNA"
     misc_feature    326..346
                     /label="Uni_9 R"
                     /ApEinfo_revcolor="#b7e6d7"
                     /ApEinfo_fwdcolor="#b7e6d7"
     primer_bind     complement(382..398)
                     /label="M13 rev"
                     /ApEinfo_revcolor="#d59687"
                     /ApEinfo_fwdcolor="#d59687"
                     /note="common sequencing primer, one of multiple similar variants"
     rep_origin      complement(570..1158)
                     /label="ori"
                     /ApEinfo_revcolor="#d6b295"
                     /ApEinfo_fwdcolor="#d6b295"
                     /note="high-copy-number ColE1/pMB1/pBR322/pUC origin of replication"
                     /direction="LEFT"
     protein_bind    complement(1275..1299)
                     /label="attB1"
                     /ApEinfo_revcolor="#b1ff67"
                     /ApEinfo_fwdcolor="#b1ff67"
                     /note="recombination site for the Gateway(R) BP reaction"
                     /gene="mutant version of attB"
                     /bound_moiety="BP Clonase(TM)"
     CDS             complement(1399..2259)
                     /label="AmpR"
                     /ApEinfo_revcolor="#84b0dc"
                     /ApEinfo_fwdcolor="#84b0dc"
                     /note="confers resistance to ampicillin, carbenicillin, andrelated antibiotics"
                     /gene="bla"
                     /product="beta-lactamase"
                     /translation="MSIQHFRVALIPFFAAFCLPVFAHPETLVKVKDAEDQLGARVGYIELDLNSGKILESFRPEERFPMMSTFKVLLCGAVLSRIDAGQEQLGRRIHYSQNDLVEYSPVTEKHLTDGMTVRELCSAAITMSDNTAANLLLTTIGGPKELTAFLHNMGDHVTRLDRWEPELNEAIPNDERDTTMPVAMATTLRKLLTGELLTLASRQQLIDWMEADKVAGPLLRSALPAGWFIADKSGAGERGSRGIIAALGPDGKPSRIVVIYTTGSQATMDERNRQIAEIGASLIKHW*"
     promoter        complement(2260..2364)
                     /label="AmpR promoter"
                     /ApEinfo_revcolor="#f58a5e"
                     /ApEinfo_fwdcolor="#f58a5e"
                     /gene="bla"
     primer_bind     2478..2494
                     /label="M13 fwd"
                     /ApEinfo_revcolor="#75c6a9"
                     /ApEinfo_fwdcolor="#75c6a9"
                     /note="common sequencing primer, one of multiple similar variants"
     misc_feature    2525..2546
                     /label="Uni_9 F"
                     /ApEinfo_revcolor="#b4abac"
                     /ApEinfo_fwdcolor="#b4abac"
ORIGIN
        1 gaagtctaac gctgctctgg gctaactgtc CATTACTCGC ATCCATTCTC AGGCTGTCTC
       61 GTCTCGTCTC TTCTAATACG ACTCACTATA GGGAGATTCG TCTCCCAAAT ACTTAATACA
      121 AAATAATTTC ACTTCACAAC ATCAataatc AGATAACAGA TACttcgGta tctgttatct
      181 gttTTTTTTc AACAGATAGC CGCGttcgCG CGGCtatctg ttTTTTTTtA GCTGTCACCG
      241 GATGTGCTTT CCGGTCTGAT GAGTCCGTGA GGACGAAACA GCCTCCCAGG ATACATAGAT
      301 TACCACAACT CCGAGCCCTT CCACCaggct aggtggaggc tcagtgatga taagtctgcg
      361 atggtggatg catgtgtcat ggtcatagct gtttcctgtg tgaaattgtt atccgctcag
      421 agggcacaat cctattccgc gctatccgac aatctccaag acattaggtg gagttcagtt
      481 cggcgtatgg catatgtcgc tggaaagaac atgtgagcaa aaggccagca aaaggccagg
      541 aaccgtaaaa aggccgcgtt gctggcgttt ttccataggc tccgcccccc tgacgagcat
      601 cacaaaaatc gacgctcaag tcagaggtgg cgaaacccga caggactata aagataccag
      661 gcgtttcccc ctggaagctc cctcgtgcgc tctcctgttc cgaccctgcc gcttaccgga
      721 tacctgtccg cctttctccc ttcgggaagc gtggcgcttt ctcatagctc acgctgtagg
      781 tatctcagtt cggtgtaggt cgttcgctcc aagctgggct gtgtgcacga accccccgtt
      841 cagcccgacc gctgcgcctt atccggtaac tatcgtcttg agtccaaccc ggtaagacac
      901 gacttatcgc cactggcagc agccactggt aacaggatta gcagagcgag gtatgtaggc
      961 ggtgctacag agttcttgaa gtggtggcct aactacggct acactagaag aacagtattt
     1021 ggtatctgcg ctctgctgaa gccagttacc ttcggaaaaa gagttggtag ctcttgatcc
     1081 ggcaaacaaa ccaccgctgg tagcggtggt ttttttgttt gcaagcagca gattacgcgc
     1141 agaaaaaaag gatctcaaga agatcctttg atcttttcta cggggtctga cgctctattc
     1201 aacaaagccg ccgtcccgtc aagtcagcgt aaatgggtag ggggcttcaa atcgtcctcg
     1261 tgataccaat tcggagcctg cttttttgta caaacttgtt gataatggca attcaaggat
     1321 cttcacctag atccttttaa attaaaaatg aagttttaaa tcaatctaaa gtatatatga
     1381 gtaaacttgg tctgacagtt accaatgctt aatcagtgag gcacctatct cagcgatctg
     1441 tctatttcgt tcatccatag ttgcctgact ccccgtcgtg tagataacta cgatacggga
     1501 gggcttacca tctggcccca gtgctgcaat gataccgcga gagccacgct caccggctcc
     1561 agatttatca gcaataaacc agccagccgg aagggccgag cgcagaagtg gtcctgcaac
     1621 tttatccgcc tccatccagt ctattaattg ttgccgggaa gctagagtaa gtagttcgcc
     1681 agttaatagt ttgcgcaacg ttgttgccat tgctacaggc atcgtggtgt cacgctcgtc
     1741 gtttggtatg gcttcattca gctccggttc ccaacgatca aggcgagtta catgatcccc
     1801 catgttgtgc aaaaaagcgg ttagctcctt cggtcctccg atcgttgtca gaagtaagtt
     1861 ggccgcagtg ttatcactca tggttatggc agcactgcat aattctctta ctgtcatgcc
     1921 atccgtaaga tgcttttctg tgactggtga gtactcaacc aagtcattct gagaatagtg
     1981 tatgcggcga ccgagttgct cttgcccggc gtcaatacgg gataataccg cgccacatag
     2041 cagaacttta aaagtgctca tcattggaaa acgttcttcg gggcgaaaac tctcaaggat
     2101 cttaccgctg ttgagatcca gttcgatgta acccactcgt gcacccaact gatcttcagc
     2161 atcttttact ttcaccagcg tttctgggtg agcaaaaaca ggaaggcaaa atgccgcaaa
     2221 aaagggaata agggcgacac ggaaatgttg aatactcata ctcttccttt ttcaatatta
     2281 ttgaagcatt tatcagggtt attgtctcat gagcggatac atatttgaat gtatttagaa
     2341 aaataaacaa ataggggttc cgcgcacatt tccccgaaaa gtgccagata cctgaaacaa
     2401 aacccatcgt acggccaagg aagtctccaa taactgtgat ccaccacaag cgccagggtt
     2461 ttcccagtca cgacgttgta aaacgacggc cagtcatgca taatccgcac gcatctggaa
     2521 taaggaagtg ccattccgcc tgacct
//
