# Supplementary material for: Cell-free systems enable mechanistic characterization of genetically encoded RNA strand exchange circuits for programmable protein expression
Source: bioRxiv preprint, doi:10.1101/2025.09.25.678518, version 2 (2025-09-30)
Supplement: Supplementary File S2 [file 678518_file03.zip › Supplementary File S2/(IN_8a) Iu1ed e2a d20 Thyb10.gb]

LOCUS       (IN_8a)_I{u1ed}_[e2a],_ 2551 bp ds-DNA     circular     15-SEP-2025
DEFINITION  synthetic circular DNA.
SOURCE      synthetic DNA construct
  ORGANISM  synthetic DNA construct
COMMENT     Imported using the Genbank importer. File name:
            pTwist+Amp+High+Copy.gb
FEATURES             Location/Qualifiers
     misc_feature    1..30
                     /label="Ug"
                     /ApEinfo_revcolor="#f8d3a9"
                     /ApEinfo_fwdcolor="#f8d3a9"
     misc_feature    31..70
                     /label="U1"
                     /ApEinfo_revcolor="#b7e6d7"
                     /ApEinfo_fwdcolor="#b7e6d7"
     misc_feature    74..90
                     /label="T7p"
                     /ApEinfo_revcolor="#85dae9"
                     /ApEinfo_fwdcolor="#85dae9"
     misc_feature    91..106
                     /label="5hp"
                     /ApEinfo_revcolor="#c6c9d1"
                     /ApEinfo_fwdcolor="#c6c9d1"
     misc_feature    145..229
                     /label="Thyb10"
                     /ApEinfo_revcolor="#b4abac"
                     /ApEinfo_fwdcolor="#b4abac"
     misc_feature    235..290
                     /label="riboJn"
                     /ApEinfo_revcolor="#84b0dc"
                     /ApEinfo_fwdcolor="#84b0dc"
     misc_feature    291..330
                     /label="Ux"
                     /ApEinfo_revcolor="#faac61"
                     /ApEinfo_fwdcolor="#faac61"
     source          331..2551
                     /label="source"
                     /ApEinfo_revcolor="#9eafd2"
                     /ApEinfo_fwdcolor="#9eafd2"
                     /organism="synthetic DNA construct"
                     /mol_type="other DNA"
     misc_feature    331..351
                     /label="Uni_9 R"
                     /ApEinfo_revcolor="#b7e6d7"
                     /ApEinfo_fwdcolor="#b7e6d7"
     primer_bind     complement(387..403)
                     /label="M13 rev"
                     /ApEinfo_revcolor="#d59687"
                     /ApEinfo_fwdcolor="#d59687"
                     /note="common sequencing primer, one of multiple similar variants"
     rep_origin      complement(575..1163)
                     /label="ori"
                     /ApEinfo_revcolor="#d6b295"
                     /ApEinfo_fwdcolor="#d6b295"
                     /note="high-copy-number ColE1/pMB1/pBR322/pUC origin of replication"
                     /direction="LEFT"
     protein_bind    complement(1280..1304)
                     /label="attB1"
                     /ApEinfo_revcolor="#b1ff67"
                     /ApEinfo_fwdcolor="#b1ff67"
                     /note="recombination site for the Gateway(R) BP reaction"
                     /gene="mutant version of attB"
                     /bound_moiety="BP Clonase(TM)"
     CDS             complement(1404..2264)
                     /label="AmpR"
                     /ApEinfo_revcolor="#84b0dc"
                     /ApEinfo_fwdcolor="#84b0dc"
                     /note="confers resistance to ampicillin, carbenicillin, andrelated antibiotics"
                     /gene="bla"
                     /product="beta-lactamase"
                     /translation="MSIQHFRVALIPFFAAFCLPVFAHPETLVKVKDAEDQLGARVGYIELDLNSGKILESFRPEERFPMMSTFKVLLCGAVLSRIDAGQEQLGRRIHYSQNDLVEYSPVTEKHLTDGMTVRELCSAAITMSDNTAANLLLTTIGGPKELTAFLHNMGDHVTRLDRWEPELNEAIPNDERDTTMPVAMATTLRKLLTGELLTLASRQQLIDWMEADKVAGPLLRSALPAGWFIADKSGAGERGSRGIIAALGPDGKPSRIVVIYTTGSQATMDERNRQIAEIGASLIKHW*"
     promoter        complement(2265..2369)
                     /label="AmpR promoter"
                     /ApEinfo_revcolor="#f58a5e"
                     /ApEinfo_fwdcolor="#f58a5e"
                     /gene="bla"
     primer_bind     2483..2499
                     /label="M13 fwd"
                     /ApEinfo_revcolor="#75c6a9"
                     /ApEinfo_fwdcolor="#75c6a9"
                     /note="common sequencing primer, one of multiple similar variants"
     misc_feature    2530..2551
                     /label="Uni_9 F"
                     /ApEinfo_revcolor="#b4abac"
                     /ApEinfo_fwdcolor="#b4abac"
ORIGIN
        1 gaagtctaac gctgctctgg gctaactgtc CATTACTCGC ATCCATTCTC AGGCTGTCTC
       61 GTCTCGTCTC TTCTAATACG ACTCACTATA GGGAGATTCG TCTCCCAAAT ACTTAATACA
      121 AAATAAATTC ACTTCACAAC ATCAataatc AGATAACAGA TACttcgGta tctgttatct
      181 gttTTTTTTc AACAGATAGC CGCGttcgCG CGGCtatctg ttTTTTTTta ctgtAGCTGT
      241 CACCGGATGT GCTTTCCGGT CTGATGAGTC CGTGAGGACG AAACAGCCTC CCAGGATACA
      301 TAGATTACCA CAACTCCGAG CCCTTCCACC aggctaggtg gaggctcagt gatgataagt
      361 ctgcgatggt ggatgcatgt gtcatggtca tagctgtttc ctgtgtgaaa ttgttatccg
      421 ctcagagggc acaatcctat tccgcgctat ccgacaatct ccaagacatt aggtggagtt
      481 cagttcggcg tatggcatat gtcgctggaa agaacatgtg agcaaaaggc cagcaaaagg
      541 ccaggaaccg taaaaaggcc gcgttgctgg cgtttttcca taggctccgc ccccctgacg
      601 agcatcacaa aaatcgacgc tcaagtcaga ggtggcgaaa cccgacagga ctataaagat
      661 accaggcgtt tccccctgga agctccctcg tgcgctctcc tgttccgacc ctgccgctta
      721 ccggatacct gtccgccttt ctcccttcgg gaagcgtggc gctttctcat agctcacgct
      781 gtaggtatct cagttcggtg taggtcgttc gctccaagct gggctgtgtg cacgaacccc
      841 ccgttcagcc cgaccgctgc gccttatccg gtaactatcg tcttgagtcc aacccggtaa
      901 gacacgactt atcgccactg gcagcagcca ctggtaacag gattagcaga gcgaggtatg
      961 taggcggtgc tacagagttc ttgaagtggt ggcctaacta cggctacact agaagaacag
     1021 tatttggtat ctgcgctctg ctgaagccag ttaccttcgg aaaaagagtt ggtagctctt
     1081 gatccggcaa acaaaccacc gctggtagcg gtggtttttt tgtttgcaag cagcagatta
     1141 cgcgcagaaa aaaaggatct caagaagatc ctttgatctt ttctacgggg tctgacgctc
     1201 tattcaacaa agccgccgtc ccgtcaagtc agcgtaaatg ggtagggggc ttcaaatcgt
     1261 cctcgtgata ccaattcgga gcctgctttt ttgtacaaac ttgttgataa tggcaattca
     1321 aggatcttca cctagatcct tttaaattaa aaatgaagtt ttaaatcaat ctaaagtata
     1381 tatgagtaaa cttggtctga cagttaccaa tgcttaatca gtgaggcacc tatctcagcg
     1441 atctgtctat ttcgttcatc catagttgcc tgactccccg tcgtgtagat aactacgata
     1501 cgggagggct taccatctgg ccccagtgct gcaatgatac cgcgagagcc acgctcaccg
     1561 gctccagatt tatcagcaat aaaccagcca gccggaaggg ccgagcgcag aagtggtcct
     1621 gcaactttat ccgcctccat ccagtctatt aattgttgcc gggaagctag agtaagtagt
     1681 tcgccagtta atagtttgcg caacgttgtt gccattgcta caggcatcgt ggtgtcacgc
     1741 tcgtcgtttg gtatggcttc attcagctcc ggttcccaac gatcaaggcg agttacatga
     1801 tcccccatgt tgtgcaaaaa agcggttagc tccttcggtc ctccgatcgt tgtcagaagt
     1861 aagttggccg cagtgttatc actcatggtt atggcagcac tgcataattc tcttactgtc
     1921 atgccatccg taagatgctt ttctgtgact ggtgagtact caaccaagtc attctgagaa
     1981 tagtgtatgc ggcgaccgag ttgctcttgc ccggcgtcaa tacgggataa taccgcgcca
     2041 catagcagaa ctttaaaagt gctcatcatt ggaaaacgtt cttcggggcg aaaactctca
     2101 aggatcttac cgctgttgag atccagttcg atgtaaccca ctcgtgcacc caactgatct
     2161 tcagcatctt ttactttcac cagcgtttct gggtgagcaa aaacaggaag gcaaaatgcc
     2221 gcaaaaaagg gaataagggc gacacggaaa tgttgaatac tcatactctt cctttttcaa
     2281 tattattgaa gcatttatca gggttattgt ctcatgagcg gatacatatt tgaatgtatt
     2341 tagaaaaata aacaaatagg ggttccgcgc acatttcccc gaaaagtgcc agatacctga
     2401 aacaaaaccc atcgtacggc caaggaagtc tccaataact gtgatccacc acaagcgcca
     2461 gggttttccc agtcacgacg ttgtaaaacg acggccagtc atgcataatc cgcacgcatc
     2521 tggaataagg aagtgccatt ccgcctgacc t
//
