# Supplementary material for: Cell-free systems enable mechanistic characterization of genetically encoded RNA strand exchange circuits for programmable protein expression
Source: bioRxiv preprint, doi:10.1101/2025.09.25.678518, version 2 (2025-09-30)
Supplement: Supplementary File S2 [file 678518_file03.zip › Supplementary File S2/(IN_8_4) Iu4ed e2 d20 Thyb10.gb]

LOCUS       (IN_8_4)_I{u4ed}_[e2],_ 2551 bp ds-DNA     circular     15-SEP-2025
DEFINITION  synthetic circular DNA.
SOURCE      synthetic DNA construct
  ORGANISM  synthetic DNA construct
COMMENT     Imported using the Genbank importer. File name:
            pTwist+Amp+High+Copy.gb
FEATURES             Location/Qualifiers
     misc_feature    1..30
                     /label="Ug"
                     /ApEinfo_revcolor="#b7e6d7"
                     /ApEinfo_fwdcolor="#b7e6d7"
     misc_feature    31..70
                     /label="U1"
                     /ApEinfo_revcolor="#c6c9d1"
                     /ApEinfo_fwdcolor="#c6c9d1"
     primer          complement(51..70)
                     /label="rev_U1"
                     /note="sequence: GAGACGAGACGAGACAGCCT"
                     /ApEinfo_revcolor="#d6b295"
                     /ApEinfo_fwdcolor="#d6b295"
     misc_feature    74..90
                     /label="T7 promoter"
                     /ApEinfo_revcolor="#ffef86"
                     /ApEinfo_fwdcolor="#ffef86"
     misc_feature    91..106
                     /label="hp5"
                     /ApEinfo_revcolor="#85dae9"
                     /ApEinfo_fwdcolor="#85dae9"
     misc_feature    127..128
                     /label="e2"
                     /ApEinfo_revcolor="#84b0dc"
                     /ApEinfo_fwdcolor="#84b0dc"
     misc_feature    145..229
                     /label="Thyb10"
                     /ApEinfo_revcolor="#f58a5e"
                     /ApEinfo_fwdcolor="#f58a5e"
     misc_feature    235..290
                     /label="riboJn"
                     /ApEinfo_revcolor="#b7e6d7"
                     /ApEinfo_fwdcolor="#b7e6d7"
     primer          291..316
                     /label="fwd_Ux"
                     /note="sequence: CCAGGATACATAGATTACCACAACTC"
                     /ApEinfo_revcolor="#b4abac"
                     /ApEinfo_fwdcolor="#b4abac"
     misc_feature    291..330
                     /label="Ux"
                     /ApEinfo_revcolor="#c7b0e3"
                     /ApEinfo_fwdcolor="#c7b0e3"
     misc_feature    331..351
                     /label="Uni_9 R"
                     /ApEinfo_revcolor="#b7e6d7"
                     /ApEinfo_fwdcolor="#b7e6d7"
     primer_bind     complement(387..403)
                     /label="M13 rev"
                     /ApEinfo_revcolor="#d59687"
                     /ApEinfo_fwdcolor="#d59687"
                     /note="common sequencing primer, one of multiple similar variants"
     rep_origin      complement(575..1163)
                     /label="ori"
                     /ApEinfo_revcolor="#d6b295"
                     /ApEinfo_fwdcolor="#d6b295"
                     /note="high-copy-number ColE1/pMB1/pBR322/pUC origin of replication"
                     /direction="LEFT"
     protein_bind    complement(1280..1304)
                     /label="attB1"
                     /ApEinfo_revcolor="#b1ff67"
                     /ApEinfo_fwdcolor="#b1ff67"
                     /note="recombination site for the Gateway(R) BP reaction"
                     /gene="mutant version of attB"
                     /bound_moiety="BP Clonase(TM)"
     CDS             complement(1404..2264)
                     /label="AmpR"
                     /ApEinfo_revcolor="#84b0dc"
                     /ApEinfo_fwdcolor="#84b0dc"
                     /note="confers resistance to ampicillin, carbenicillin, andrelated antibiotics"
                     /gene="bla"
                     /product="beta-lactamase"
                     /translation="MSIQHFRVALIPFFAAFCLPVFAHPETLVKVKDAEDQLGARVGYIELDLNSGKILESFRPEERFPMMSTFKVLLCGAVLSRIDAGQEQLGRRIHYSQNDLVEYSPVTEKHLTDGMTVRELCSAAITMSDNTAANLLLTTIGGPKELTAFLHNMGDHVTRLDRWEPELNEAIPNDERDTTMPVAMATTLRKLLTGELLTLASRQQLIDWMEADKVAGPLLRSALPAGWFIADKSGAGERGSRGIIAALGPDGKPSRIVVIYTTGSQATMDERNRQIAEIGASLIKHW*"
     primer          complement(1407..1435)
                     /label="pET_ampR_rev"
                     /note="sequence: agataggtgcctcactgattaagcattgg"
                     /ApEinfo_revcolor="#d6b295"
                     /ApEinfo_fwdcolor="#d6b295"
     promoter        complement(2265..2369)
                     /label="AmpR promoter"
                     /ApEinfo_revcolor="#f58a5e"
                     /ApEinfo_fwdcolor="#f58a5e"
                     /gene="bla"
     primer_bind     2483..2499
                     /label="M13 fwd"
                     /ApEinfo_revcolor="#75c6a9"
                     /ApEinfo_fwdcolor="#75c6a9"
                     /note="common sequencing primer, one of multiple similar variants"
     misc_feature    2530..2551
                     /label="Uni_9 F"
                     /ApEinfo_revcolor="#b4abac"
                     /ApEinfo_fwdcolor="#b4abac"
ORIGIN
        1 gaagtctaac gctgctctgg gctaactgtc CATTACTCGC ATCCATTCTC AGGCTGTCTC
       61 GTCTCGTCTC TTCTAATACG ACTCACTATA GGGAGATTCG TCTCCCAAAT ACTTAATACA
      121 AAATAATTAC CACTAAACAC ATCAataatc AGATAACAGA TACttcgGta tctgttatct
      181 gttTTTTTTc AACAGATAGC CGCGttcgCG CGGCtatctg ttTTTTTTta ctgtAGCTGT
      241 CACCGGATGT GCTTTCCGGT CTGATGAGTC CGTGAGGACG AAACAGCCTC CCAGGATACA
      301 TAGATTACCA CAACTCCGAG CCCTTCCACC aggctaggtg gaggctcagt gatgataagt
      361 ctgcgatggt ggatgcatgt gtcatggtca tagctgtttc ctgtgtgaaa ttgttatccg
      421 ctcagagggc acaatcctat tccgcgctat ccgacaatct ccaagacatt aggtggagtt
      481 cagttcggcg tatggcatat gtcgctggaa agaacatgtg agcaaaaggc cagcaaaagg
      541 ccaggaaccg taaaaaggcc gcgttgctgg cgtttttcca taggctccgc ccccctgacg
      601 agcatcacaa aaatcgacgc tcaagtcaga ggtggcgaaa cccgacagga ctataaagat
      661 accaggcgtt tccccctgga agctccctcg tgcgctctcc tgttccgacc ctgccgctta
      721 ccggatacct gtccgccttt ctcccttcgg gaagcgtggc gctttctcat agctcacgct
      781 gtaggtatct cagttcggtg taggtcgttc gctccaagct gggctgtgtg cacgaacccc
      841 ccgttcagcc cgaccgctgc gccttatccg gtaactatcg tcttgagtcc aacccggtaa
      901 gacacgactt atcgccactg gcagcagcca ctggtaacag gattagcaga gcgaggtatg
      961 taggcggtgc tacagagttc ttgaagtggt ggcctaacta cggctacact agaagaacag
     1021 tatttggtat ctgcgctctg ctgaagccag ttaccttcgg aaaaagagtt ggtagctctt
     1081 gatccggcaa acaaaccacc gctggtagcg gtggtttttt tgtttgcaag cagcagatta
     1141 cgcgcagaaa aaaaggatct caagaagatc ctttgatctt ttctacgggg tctgacgctc
     1201 tattcaacaa agccgccgtc ccgtcaagtc agcgtaaatg ggtagggggc ttcaaatcgt
     1261 cctcgtgata ccaattcgga gcctgctttt ttgtacaaac ttgttgataa tggcaattca
     1321 aggatcttca cctagatcct tttaaattaa aaatgaagtt ttaaatcaat ctaaagtata
     1381 tatgagtaaa cttggtctga cagttaccaa tgcttaatca gtgaggcacc tatctcagcg
     1441 atctgtctat ttcgttcatc catagttgcc tgactccccg tcgtgtagat aactacgata
     1501 cgggagggct taccatctgg ccccagtgct gcaatgatac cgcgagagcc acgctcaccg
     1561 gctccagatt tatcagcaat aaaccagcca gccggaaggg ccgagcgcag aagtggtcct
     1621 gcaactttat ccgcctccat ccagtctatt aattgttgcc gggaagctag agtaagtagt
     1681 tcgccagtta atagtttgcg caacgttgtt gccattgcta caggcatcgt ggtgtcacgc
     1741 tcgtcgtttg gtatggcttc attcagctcc ggttcccaac gatcaaggcg agttacatga
     1801 tcccccatgt tgtgcaaaaa agcggttagc tccttcggtc ctccgatcgt tgtcagaagt
     1861 aagttggccg cagtgttatc actcatggtt atggcagcac tgcataattc tcttactgtc
     1921 atgccatccg taagatgctt ttctgtgact ggtgagtact caaccaagtc attctgagaa
     1981 tagtgtatgc ggcgaccgag ttgctcttgc ccggcgtcaa tacgggataa taccgcgcca
     2041 catagcagaa ctttaaaagt gctcatcatt ggaaaacgtt cttcggggcg aaaactctca
     2101 aggatcttac cgctgttgag atccagttcg atgtaaccca ctcgtgcacc caactgatct
     2161 tcagcatctt ttactttcac cagcgtttct gggtgagcaa aaacaggaag gcaaaatgcc
     2221 gcaaaaaagg gaataagggc gacacggaaa tgttgaatac tcatactctt cctttttcaa
     2281 tattattgaa gcatttatca gggttattgt ctcatgagcg gatacatatt tgaatgtatt
     2341 tagaaaaata aacaaatagg ggttccgcgc acatttcccc gaaaagtgcc agatacctga
     2401 aacaaaaccc atcgtacggc caaggaagtc tccaataact gtgatccacc acaagcgcca
     2461 gggttttccc agtcacgacg ttgtaaaacg acggccagtc atgcataatc cgcacgcatc
     2521 tggaataagg aagtgccatt ccgcctgacc t
//
