# Supplementary material for: Cell-free systems enable mechanistic characterization of genetically encoded RNA strand exchange circuits for programmable protein expression
Source: bioRxiv preprint, doi:10.1101/2025.09.25.678518, version 2 (2025-09-30)
Supplement: Supplementary File S2 [file 678518_file03.zip › Supplementary File S2/(IN_9) Iu1ed e4 d20 Thyb10.gb]

LOCUS       (IN_9)_I{u1ed}_[e4],_[d 2548 bp ds-DNA     circular     15-SEP-2025
DEFINITION  synthetic circular DNA.
SOURCE      synthetic DNA construct
  ORGANISM  synthetic DNA construct
COMMENT     Imported using the Genbank importer. File name:
            pTwist+Amp+High+Copy.gb
FEATURES             Location/Qualifiers
     misc_feature    1..30
                     /label="Ug"
                     /ApEinfo_revcolor="#b4abac"
                     /ApEinfo_fwdcolor="#b4abac"
     misc_feature    31..70
                     /label="U1"
                     /ApEinfo_revcolor="#c7b0e3"
                     /ApEinfo_fwdcolor="#c7b0e3"
     misc_feature    74..90
                     /label="T7 promoter"
                     /ApEinfo_revcolor="#ffef86"
                     /ApEinfo_fwdcolor="#ffef86"
     misc_feature    91..106
                     /label="hp5"
                     /ApEinfo_revcolor="#b1ff67"
                     /ApEinfo_fwdcolor="#b1ff67"
     misc_feature    107..126
                     /label="d20"
                     /ApEinfo_revcolor="#b4abac"
                     /ApEinfo_fwdcolor="#b4abac"
     misc_feature    127..130
                     /label="e4"
                     /ApEinfo_revcolor="#faac61"
                     /ApEinfo_fwdcolor="#faac61"
     misc_feature    131..140
                     /label=1
                     /ApEinfo_revcolor="#c6c9d1"
                     /ApEinfo_fwdcolor="#c6c9d1"
     misc_feature    141..146
                     /label="u"
                     /ApEinfo_revcolor="#d6b295"
                     /ApEinfo_fwdcolor="#d6b295"
     misc_feature    147..231
                     /label="Thyb10"
                     /ApEinfo_revcolor="#ffef86"
                     /ApEinfo_fwdcolor="#ffef86"
     misc_feature    232..287
                     /label="riboJn"
                     /ApEinfo_revcolor="#b7e6d7"
                     /ApEinfo_fwdcolor="#b7e6d7"
     misc_feature    288..327
                     /label="Ux"
                     /ApEinfo_revcolor="#d59687"
                     /ApEinfo_fwdcolor="#d59687"
     source          328..2548
                     /label="source"
                     /ApEinfo_revcolor="#9eafd2"
                     /ApEinfo_fwdcolor="#9eafd2"
                     /organism="synthetic DNA construct"
                     /mol_type="other DNA"
     misc_feature    328..348
                     /label="Uni_9 R"
                     /ApEinfo_revcolor="#b7e6d7"
                     /ApEinfo_fwdcolor="#b7e6d7"
     primer_bind     complement(384..400)
                     /label="M13 rev"
                     /ApEinfo_revcolor="#d59687"
                     /ApEinfo_fwdcolor="#d59687"
                     /note="common sequencing primer, one of multiple similar variants"
     rep_origin      complement(572..1160)
                     /label="ori"
                     /ApEinfo_revcolor="#d6b295"
                     /ApEinfo_fwdcolor="#d6b295"
                     /note="high-copy-number ColE1/pMB1/pBR322/pUC origin of replication"
                     /direction="LEFT"
     protein_bind    complement(1277..1301)
                     /label="attB1"
                     /ApEinfo_revcolor="#b1ff67"
                     /ApEinfo_fwdcolor="#b1ff67"
                     /note="recombination site for the Gateway(R) BP reaction"
                     /gene="mutant version of attB"
                     /bound_moiety="BP Clonase(TM)"
     CDS             complement(1401..2261)
                     /label="AmpR"
                     /ApEinfo_revcolor="#84b0dc"
                     /ApEinfo_fwdcolor="#84b0dc"
                     /note="confers resistance to ampicillin, carbenicillin, andrelated antibiotics"
                     /gene="bla"
                     /product="beta-lactamase"
                     /translation="MSIQHFRVALIPFFAAFCLPVFAHPETLVKVKDAEDQLGARVGYIELDLNSGKILESFRPEERFPMMSTFKVLLCGAVLSRIDAGQEQLGRRIHYSQNDLVEYSPVTEKHLTDGMTVRELCSAAITMSDNTAANLLLTTIGGPKELTAFLHNMGDHVTRLDRWEPELNEAIPNDERDTTMPVAMATTLRKLLTGELLTLASRQQLIDWMEADKVAGPLLRSALPAGWFIADKSGAGERGSRGIIAALGPDGKPSRIVVIYTTGSQATMDERNRQIAEIGASLIKHW*"
     promoter        complement(2262..2366)
                     /label="AmpR promoter"
                     /ApEinfo_revcolor="#f58a5e"
                     /ApEinfo_fwdcolor="#f58a5e"
                     /gene="bla"
     primer_bind     2480..2496
                     /label="M13 fwd"
                     /ApEinfo_revcolor="#75c6a9"
                     /ApEinfo_fwdcolor="#75c6a9"
                     /note="common sequencing primer, one of multiple similar variants"
     misc_feature    2527..2548
                     /label="Uni_9 F"
                     /ApEinfo_revcolor="#b4abac"
                     /ApEinfo_fwdcolor="#b4abac"
ORIGIN
        1 gaagtctaac gctgctctgg gctaactgtc CATTACTCGC ATCCATTCTC AGGCTGTCTC
       61 GTCTCGTCTC TTCTAATACG ACTCACTATA GGGAGATTCG TCTCCCAAAT ACTTAATACA
      121 AAATAAACTT TCACTTCACA ACATCAataa tcAGATAACA GATACttcgG tatctgttat
      181 ctgttTTTTT TcAACAGATA GCCGCGttcg CGCGGCtatc tgttTTTTTT tAGCTGTCAC
      241 CGGATGTGCT TTCCGGTCTG ATGAGTCCGT GAGGACGAAA CAGCCTCCCA GGATACATAG
      301 ATTACCACAA CTCCGAGCCC TTCCACCagg ctaggtggag gctcagtgat gataagtctg
      361 cgatggtgga tgcatgtgtc atggtcatag ctgtttcctg tgtgaaattg ttatccgctc
      421 agagggcaca atcctattcc gcgctatccg acaatctcca agacattagg tggagttcag
      481 ttcggcgtat ggcatatgtc gctggaaaga acatgtgagc aaaaggccag caaaaggcca
      541 ggaaccgtaa aaaggccgcg ttgctggcgt ttttccatag gctccgcccc cctgacgagc
      601 atcacaaaaa tcgacgctca agtcagaggt ggcgaaaccc gacaggacta taaagatacc
      661 aggcgtttcc ccctggaagc tccctcgtgc gctctcctgt tccgaccctg ccgcttaccg
      721 gatacctgtc cgcctttctc ccttcgggaa gcgtggcgct ttctcatagc tcacgctgta
      781 ggtatctcag ttcggtgtag gtcgttcgct ccaagctggg ctgtgtgcac gaaccccccg
      841 ttcagcccga ccgctgcgcc ttatccggta actatcgtct tgagtccaac ccggtaagac
      901 acgacttatc gccactggca gcagccactg gtaacaggat tagcagagcg aggtatgtag
      961 gcggtgctac agagttcttg aagtggtggc ctaactacgg ctacactaga agaacagtat
     1021 ttggtatctg cgctctgctg aagccagtta ccttcggaaa aagagttggt agctcttgat
     1081 ccggcaaaca aaccaccgct ggtagcggtg gtttttttgt ttgcaagcag cagattacgc
     1141 gcagaaaaaa aggatctcaa gaagatcctt tgatcttttc tacggggtct gacgctctat
     1201 tcaacaaagc cgccgtcccg tcaagtcagc gtaaatgggt agggggcttc aaatcgtcct
     1261 cgtgatacca attcggagcc tgcttttttg tacaaacttg ttgataatgg caattcaagg
     1321 atcttcacct agatcctttt aaattaaaaa tgaagtttta aatcaatcta aagtatatat
     1381 gagtaaactt ggtctgacag ttaccaatgc ttaatcagtg aggcacctat ctcagcgatc
     1441 tgtctatttc gttcatccat agttgcctga ctccccgtcg tgtagataac tacgatacgg
     1501 gagggcttac catctggccc cagtgctgca atgataccgc gagagccacg ctcaccggct
     1561 ccagatttat cagcaataaa ccagccagcc ggaagggccg agcgcagaag tggtcctgca
     1621 actttatccg cctccatcca gtctattaat tgttgccggg aagctagagt aagtagttcg
     1681 ccagttaata gtttgcgcaa cgttgttgcc attgctacag gcatcgtggt gtcacgctcg
     1741 tcgtttggta tggcttcatt cagctccggt tcccaacgat caaggcgagt tacatgatcc
     1801 cccatgttgt gcaaaaaagc ggttagctcc ttcggtcctc cgatcgttgt cagaagtaag
     1861 ttggccgcag tgttatcact catggttatg gcagcactgc ataattctct tactgtcatg
     1921 ccatccgtaa gatgcttttc tgtgactggt gagtactcaa ccaagtcatt ctgagaatag
     1981 tgtatgcggc gaccgagttg ctcttgcccg gcgtcaatac gggataatac cgcgccacat
     2041 agcagaactt taaaagtgct catcattgga aaacgttctt cggggcgaaa actctcaagg
     2101 atcttaccgc tgttgagatc cagttcgatg taacccactc gtgcacccaa ctgatcttca
     2161 gcatctttta ctttcaccag cgtttctggg tgagcaaaaa caggaaggca aaatgccgca
     2221 aaaaagggaa taagggcgac acggaaatgt tgaatactca tactcttcct ttttcaatat
     2281 tattgaagca tttatcaggg ttattgtctc atgagcggat acatatttga atgtatttag
     2341 aaaaataaac aaataggggt tccgcgcaca tttccccgaa aagtgccaga tacctgaaac
     2401 aaaacccatc gtacggccaa ggaagtctcc aataactgtg atccaccaca agcgccaggg
     2461 ttttcccagt cacgacgttg taaaacgacg gccagtcatg cataatccgc acgcatctgg
     2521 aataaggaag tgccattccg cctgacct
//
