# Supplementary material for: Cell-free systems enable mechanistic characterization of genetically encoded RNA strand exchange circuits for programmable protein expression
Source: bioRxiv preprint, doi:10.1101/2025.09.25.678518, version 2 (2025-09-30)
Supplement: Supplementary File S2 [file 678518_file03.zip › Supplementary File S2/(IN_9a) Iu1ed e4a d20 Thyb10.gb]

LOCUS       (IN_9a)_I{u1ed}_[e4a],_ 2551 bp ds-DNA     circular     15-SEP-2025
DEFINITION  synthetic circular DNA.
SOURCE      synthetic DNA construct
  ORGANISM  synthetic DNA construct
COMMENT     Imported using the Genbank importer. File name:
            pTwist+Amp+High+Copy.gb
FEATURES             Location/Qualifiers
     misc_feature    1..30
                     /label="Ug"
                     /ApEinfo_revcolor="#85dae9"
                     /ApEinfo_fwdcolor="#85dae9"
     misc_feature    31..70
                     /label="U1"
                     /ApEinfo_revcolor="#b4abac"
                     /ApEinfo_fwdcolor="#b4abac"
     misc_feature    74..90
                     /label="T7p"
                     /ApEinfo_revcolor="#b4abac"
                     /ApEinfo_fwdcolor="#b4abac"
     misc_feature    91..106
                     /label="5hp"
                     /ApEinfo_revcolor="#c6c9d1"
                     /ApEinfo_fwdcolor="#c6c9d1"
     misc_feature    147..231
                     /label="Thyb10"
                     /ApEinfo_revcolor="#f58a5e"
                     /ApEinfo_fwdcolor="#f58a5e"
     misc_feature    235..290
                     /label="riboJn"
                     /ApEinfo_revcolor="#faac61"
                     /ApEinfo_fwdcolor="#faac61"
     misc_feature    291..330
                     /label="Ux"
                     /ApEinfo_revcolor="#ffef86"
                     /ApEinfo_fwdcolor="#ffef86"
     source          331..2551
                     /label="source"
                     /ApEinfo_revcolor="#9eafd2"
                     /ApEinfo_fwdcolor="#9eafd2"
                     /organism="synthetic DNA construct"
                     /mol_type="other DNA"
     misc_feature    331..351
                     /label="Uni_9 R"
                     /ApEinfo_revcolor="#b7e6d7"
                     /ApEinfo_fwdcolor="#b7e6d7"
     primer_bind     complement(387..403)
                     /label="M13 rev"
                     /ApEinfo_revcolor="#d59687"
                     /ApEinfo_fwdcolor="#d59687"
                     /note="common sequencing primer, one of multiple similar variants"
     rep_origin      complement(575..1163)
                     /label="ori"
                     /ApEinfo_revcolor="#d6b295"
                     /ApEinfo_fwdcolor="#d6b295"
                     /note="high-copy-number ColE1/pMB1/pBR322/pUC origin of replication"
                     /direction="LEFT"
     protein_bind    complement(1280..1304)
                     /label="attB1"
                     /ApEinfo_revcolor="#b1ff67"
                     /ApEinfo_fwdcolor="#b1ff67"
                     /note="recombination site for the Gateway(R) BP reaction"
                     /gene="mutant version of attB"
                     /bound_moiety="BP Clonase(TM)"
     CDS             complement(1404..2264)
                     /label="AmpR"
                     /ApEinfo_revcolor="#84b0dc"
                     /ApEinfo_fwdcolor="#84b0dc"
                     /note="confers resistance to ampicillin, carbenicillin, andrelated antibiotics"
                     /gene="bla"
                     /product="beta-lactamase"
                     /translation="MSIQHFRVALIPFFAAFCLPVFAHPETLVKVKDAEDQLGARVGYIELDLNSGKILESFRPEERFPMMSTFKVLLCGAVLSRIDAGQEQLGRRIHYSQNDLVEYSPVTEKHLTDGMTVRELCSAAITMSDNTAANLLLTTIGGPKELTAFLHNMGDHVTRLDRWEPELNEAIPNDERDTTMPVAMATTLRKLLTGELLTLASRQQLIDWMEADKVAGPLLRSALPAGWFIADKSGAGERGSRGIIAALGPDGKPSRIVVIYTTGSQATMDERNRQIAEIGASLIKHW*"
     promoter        complement(2265..2369)
                     /label="AmpR promoter"
                     /ApEinfo_revcolor="#f58a5e"
                     /ApEinfo_fwdcolor="#f58a5e"
                     /gene="bla"
     primer_bind     2483..2499
                     /label="M13 fwd"
                     /ApEinfo_revcolor="#75c6a9"
                     /ApEinfo_fwdcolor="#75c6a9"
                     /note="common sequencing primer, one of multiple similar variants"
     misc_feature    2530..2551
                     /label="Uni_9 F"
                     /ApEinfo_revcolor="#b4abac"
                     /ApEinfo_fwdcolor="#b4abac"
ORIGIN
        1 gaagtctaac gctgctctgg gctaactgtc CATTACTCGC ATCCATTCTC AGGCTGTCTC
       61 GTCTCGTCTC TTCTAATACG ACTCACTATA GGGAGATTCG TCTCCCAAAT ACTTAATACA
      121 AAATAACTAT TCACTTCACA ACATCAataa tcAGATAACA GATACttcgG tatctgttat
      181 ctgttTTTTT TcAACAGATA GCCGCGttcg CGCGGCtatc tgttTTTTTT tactAGCTGT
      241 CACCGGATGT GCTTTCCGGT CTGATGAGTC CGTGAGGACG AAACAGCCTC CCAGGATACA
      301 TAGATTACCA CAACTCCGAG CCCTTCCACC aggctaggtg gaggctcagt gatgataagt
      361 ctgcgatggt ggatgcatgt gtcatggtca tagctgtttc ctgtgtgaaa ttgttatccg
      421 ctcagagggc acaatcctat tccgcgctat ccgacaatct ccaagacatt aggtggagtt
      481 cagttcggcg tatggcatat gtcgctggaa agaacatgtg agcaaaaggc cagcaaaagg
      541 ccaggaaccg taaaaaggcc gcgttgctgg cgtttttcca taggctccgc ccccctgacg
      601 agcatcacaa aaatcgacgc tcaagtcaga ggtggcgaaa cccgacagga ctataaagat
      661 accaggcgtt tccccctgga agctccctcg tgcgctctcc tgttccgacc ctgccgctta
      721 ccggatacct gtccgccttt ctcccttcgg gaagcgtggc gctttctcat agctcacgct
      781 gtaggtatct cagttcggtg taggtcgttc gctccaagct gggctgtgtg cacgaacccc
      841 ccgttcagcc cgaccgctgc gccttatccg gtaactatcg tcttgagtcc aacccggtaa
      901 gacacgactt atcgccactg gcagcagcca ctggtaacag gattagcaga gcgaggtatg
      961 taggcggtgc tacagagttc ttgaagtggt ggcctaacta cggctacact agaagaacag
     1021 tatttggtat ctgcgctctg ctgaagccag ttaccttcgg aaaaagagtt ggtagctctt
     1081 gatccggcaa acaaaccacc gctggtagcg gtggtttttt tgtttgcaag cagcagatta
     1141 cgcgcagaaa aaaaggatct caagaagatc ctttgatctt ttctacgggg tctgacgctc
     1201 tattcaacaa agccgccgtc ccgtcaagtc agcgtaaatg ggtagggggc ttcaaatcgt
     1261 cctcgtgata ccaattcgga gcctgctttt ttgtacaaac ttgttgataa tggcaattca
     1321 aggatcttca cctagatcct tttaaattaa aaatgaagtt ttaaatcaat ctaaagtata
     1381 tatgagtaaa cttggtctga cagttaccaa tgcttaatca gtgaggcacc tatctcagcg
     1441 atctgtctat ttcgttcatc catagttgcc tgactccccg tcgtgtagat aactacgata
     1501 cgggagggct taccatctgg ccccagtgct gcaatgatac cgcgagagcc acgctcaccg
     1561 gctccagatt tatcagcaat aaaccagcca gccggaaggg ccgagcgcag aagtggtcct
     1621 gcaactttat ccgcctccat ccagtctatt aattgttgcc gggaagctag agtaagtagt
     1681 tcgccagtta atagtttgcg caacgttgtt gccattgcta caggcatcgt ggtgtcacgc
     1741 tcgtcgtttg gtatggcttc attcagctcc ggttcccaac gatcaaggcg agttacatga
     1801 tcccccatgt tgtgcaaaaa agcggttagc tccttcggtc ctccgatcgt tgtcagaagt
     1861 aagttggccg cagtgttatc actcatggtt atggcagcac tgcataattc tcttactgtc
     1921 atgccatccg taagatgctt ttctgtgact ggtgagtact caaccaagtc attctgagaa
     1981 tagtgtatgc ggcgaccgag ttgctcttgc ccggcgtcaa tacgggataa taccgcgcca
     2041 catagcagaa ctttaaaagt gctcatcatt ggaaaacgtt cttcggggcg aaaactctca
     2101 aggatcttac cgctgttgag atccagttcg atgtaaccca ctcgtgcacc caactgatct
     2161 tcagcatctt ttactttcac cagcgtttct gggtgagcaa aaacaggaag gcaaaatgcc
     2221 gcaaaaaagg gaataagggc gacacggaaa tgttgaatac tcatactctt cctttttcaa
     2281 tattattgaa gcatttatca gggttattgt ctcatgagcg gatacatatt tgaatgtatt
     2341 tagaaaaata aacaaatagg ggttccgcgc acatttcccc gaaaagtgcc agatacctga
     2401 aacaaaaccc atcgtacggc caaggaagtc tccaataact gtgatccacc acaagcgcca
     2461 gggttttccc agtcacgacg ttgtaaaacg acggccagtc atgcataatc cgcacgcatc
     2521 tggaataagg aagtgccatt ccgcctgacc t
//
