# Supplementary material for: Cell-free systems enable mechanistic characterization of genetically encoded RNA strand exchange circuits for programmable protein expression
Source: bioRxiv preprint, doi:10.1101/2025.09.25.678518, version 2 (2025-09-30)
Supplement: Supplementary File S2 [file 678518_file03.zip › Supplementary File S2/(IN_9_4) Iu4ed e4 d20 Thyb10.gb]

LOCUS       (IN_9_4)_I{u4ed}_[e4],_ 2551 bp ds-DNA     circular     15-SEP-2025
DEFINITION  synthetic circular DNA.
SOURCE      synthetic DNA construct
  ORGANISM  synthetic DNA construct
COMMENT     Imported using the Genbank importer. File name:
            pTwist+Amp+High+Copy.gb
FEATURES             Location/Qualifiers
     misc_feature    1..30
                     /label="Ug"
                     /ApEinfo_revcolor="#b7e6d7"
                     /ApEinfo_fwdcolor="#b7e6d7"
     misc_feature    31..70
                     /label="U1"
                     /ApEinfo_revcolor="#c6c9d1"
                     /ApEinfo_fwdcolor="#c6c9d1"
     primer          complement(51..70)
                     /label="rev_U1"
                     /note="sequence: GAGACGAGACGAGACAGCCT"
                     /ApEinfo_revcolor="#d6b295"
                     /ApEinfo_fwdcolor="#d6b295"
     misc_feature    74..90
                     /label="T7 promoter"
                     /ApEinfo_revcolor="#ffef86"
                     /ApEinfo_fwdcolor="#ffef86"
     misc_feature    91..106
                     /label="hp5"
                     /ApEinfo_revcolor="#85dae9"
                     /ApEinfo_fwdcolor="#85dae9"
     misc_feature    127..130
                     /label="e4"
                     /ApEinfo_revcolor="#faac61"
                     /ApEinfo_fwdcolor="#faac61"
     misc_feature    147..231
                     /label="Thyb10"
                     /ApEinfo_revcolor="#f58a5e"
                     /ApEinfo_fwdcolor="#f58a5e"
     misc_feature    235..290
                     /label="riboJn"
                     /ApEinfo_revcolor="#b7e6d7"
                     /ApEinfo_fwdcolor="#b7e6d7"
     primer          291..316
                     /label="fwd_Ux"
                     /note="sequence: CCAGGATACATAGATTACCACAACTC"
                     /ApEinfo_revcolor="#b4abac"
                     /ApEinfo_fwdcolor="#b4abac"
     misc_feature    291..330
                     /label="Ux"
                     /ApEinfo_revcolor="#c7b0e3"
                     /ApEinfo_fwdcolor="#c7b0e3"
     misc_feature    331..351
                     /label="Uni_9 R"
                     /ApEinfo_revcolor="#b7e6d7"
                     /ApEinfo_fwdcolor="#b7e6d7"
     primer_bind     complement(387..403)
                     /label="M13 rev"
                     /ApEinfo_revcolor="#d59687"
                     /ApEinfo_fwdcolor="#d59687"
                     /note="common sequencing primer, one of multiple similar variants"
     rep_origin      complement(575..1163)
                     /label="ori"
                     /ApEinfo_revcolor="#d6b295"
                     /ApEinfo_fwdcolor="#d6b295"
                     /note="high-copy-number ColE1/pMB1/pBR322/pUC origin of replication"
                     /direction="LEFT"
     protein_bind    complement(1280..1304)
                     /label="attB1"
                     /ApEinfo_revcolor="#b1ff67"
                     /ApEinfo_fwdcolor="#b1ff67"
                     /note="recombination site for the Gateway(R) BP reaction"
                     /gene="mutant version of attB"
                     /bound_moiety="BP Clonase(TM)"
     CDS             complement(1404..2264)
                     /label="AmpR"
                     /ApEinfo_revcolor="#84b0dc"
                     /ApEinfo_fwdcolor="#84b0dc"
                     /note="confers resistance to ampicillin, carbenicillin, andrelated antibiotics"
                     /gene="bla"
                     /product="beta-lactamase"
                     /translation="MSIQHFRVALIPFFAAFCLPVFAHPETLVKVKDAEDQLGARVGYIELDLNSGKILESFRPEERFPMMSTFKVLLCGAVLSRIDAGQEQLGRRIHYSQNDLVEYSPVTEKHLTDGMTVRELCSAAITMSDNTAANLLLTTIGGPKELTAFLHNMGDHVTRLDRWEPELNEAIPNDERDTTMPVAMATTLRKLLTGELLTLASRQQLIDWMEADKVAGPLLRSALPAGWFIADKSGAGERGSRGIIAALGPDGKPSRIVVIYTTGSQATMDERNRQIAEIGASLIKHW*"
     primer          complement(1407..1435)
                     /label="pET_ampR_rev"
                     /note="sequence: agataggtgcctcactgattaagcattgg"
                     /ApEinfo_revcolor="#d6b295"
                     /ApEinfo_fwdcolor="#d6b295"
     promoter        complement(2265..2369)
                     /label="AmpR promoter"
                     /ApEinfo_revcolor="#f58a5e"
                     /ApEinfo_fwdcolor="#f58a5e"
                     /gene="bla"
     primer_bind     2483..2499
                     /label="M13 fwd"
                     /ApEinfo_revcolor="#75c6a9"
                     /ApEinfo_fwdcolor="#75c6a9"
                     /note="common sequencing primer, one of multiple similar variants"
     misc_feature    2530..2551
                     /label="Uni_9 F"
                     /ApEinfo_revcolor="#b4abac"
                     /ApEinfo_fwdcolor="#b4abac"
ORIGIN
        1 gaagtctaac gctgctctgg gctaactgtc CATTACTCGC ATCCATTCTC AGGCTGTCTC
       61 GTCTCGTCTC TTCTAATACG ACTCACTATA GGGAGATTCG TCTCCCAAAT ACTTAATACA
      121 AAATAAACTT ACCACTAAAC ACATCAataa tcAGATAACA GATACttcgG tatctgttat
      181 ctgttTTTTT TcAACAGATA GCCGCGttcg CGCGGCtatc tgttTTTTTT tactAGCTGT
      241 CACCGGATGT GCTTTCCGGT CTGATGAGTC CGTGAGGACG AAACAGCCTC CCAGGATACA
      301 TAGATTACCA CAACTCCGAG CCCTTCCACC aggctaggtg gaggctcagt gatgataagt
      361 ctgcgatggt ggatgcatgt gtcatggtca tagctgtttc ctgtgtgaaa ttgttatccg
      421 ctcagagggc acaatcctat tccgcgctat ccgacaatct ccaagacatt aggtggagtt
      481 cagttcggcg tatggcatat gtcgctggaa agaacatgtg agcaaaaggc cagcaaaagg
      541 ccaggaaccg taaaaaggcc gcgttgctgg cgtttttcca taggctccgc ccccctgacg
      601 agcatcacaa aaatcgacgc tcaagtcaga ggtggcgaaa cccgacagga ctataaagat
      661 accaggcgtt tccccctgga agctccctcg tgcgctctcc tgttccgacc ctgccgctta
      721 ccggatacct gtccgccttt ctcccttcgg gaagcgtggc gctttctcat agctcacgct
      781 gtaggtatct cagttcggtg taggtcgttc gctccaagct gggctgtgtg cacgaacccc
      841 ccgttcagcc cgaccgctgc gccttatccg gtaactatcg tcttgagtcc aacccggtaa
      901 gacacgactt atcgccactg gcagcagcca ctggtaacag gattagcaga gcgaggtatg
      961 taggcggtgc tacagagttc ttgaagtggt ggcctaacta cggctacact agaagaacag
     1021 tatttggtat ctgcgctctg ctgaagccag ttaccttcgg aaaaagagtt ggtagctctt
     1081 gatccggcaa acaaaccacc gctggtagcg gtggtttttt tgtttgcaag cagcagatta
     1141 cgcgcagaaa aaaaggatct caagaagatc ctttgatctt ttctacgggg tctgacgctc
     1201 tattcaacaa agccgccgtc ccgtcaagtc agcgtaaatg ggtagggggc ttcaaatcgt
     1261 cctcgtgata ccaattcgga gcctgctttt ttgtacaaac ttgttgataa tggcaattca
     1321 aggatcttca cctagatcct tttaaattaa aaatgaagtt ttaaatcaat ctaaagtata
     1381 tatgagtaaa cttggtctga cagttaccaa tgcttaatca gtgaggcacc tatctcagcg
     1441 atctgtctat ttcgttcatc catagttgcc tgactccccg tcgtgtagat aactacgata
     1501 cgggagggct taccatctgg ccccagtgct gcaatgatac cgcgagagcc acgctcaccg
     1561 gctccagatt tatcagcaat aaaccagcca gccggaaggg ccgagcgcag aagtggtcct
     1621 gcaactttat ccgcctccat ccagtctatt aattgttgcc gggaagctag agtaagtagt
     1681 tcgccagtta atagtttgcg caacgttgtt gccattgcta caggcatcgt ggtgtcacgc
     1741 tcgtcgtttg gtatggcttc attcagctcc ggttcccaac gatcaaggcg agttacatga
     1801 tcccccatgt tgtgcaaaaa agcggttagc tccttcggtc ctccgatcgt tgtcagaagt
     1861 aagttggccg cagtgttatc actcatggtt atggcagcac tgcataattc tcttactgtc
     1921 atgccatccg taagatgctt ttctgtgact ggtgagtact caaccaagtc attctgagaa
     1981 tagtgtatgc ggcgaccgag ttgctcttgc ccggcgtcaa tacgggataa taccgcgcca
     2041 catagcagaa ctttaaaagt gctcatcatt ggaaaacgtt cttcggggcg aaaactctca
     2101 aggatcttac cgctgttgag atccagttcg atgtaaccca ctcgtgcacc caactgatct
     2161 tcagcatctt ttactttcac cagcgtttct gggtgagcaa aaacaggaag gcaaaatgcc
     2221 gcaaaaaagg gaataagggc gacacggaaa tgttgaatac tcatactctt cctttttcaa
     2281 tattattgaa gcatttatca gggttattgt ctcatgagcg gatacatatt tgaatgtatt
     2341 tagaaaaata aacaaatagg ggttccgcgc acatttcccc gaaaagtgcc agatacctga
     2401 aacaaaaccc atcgtacggc caaggaagtc tccaataact gtgatccacc acaagcgcca
     2461 gggttttccc agtcacgacg ttgtaaaacg acggccagtc atgcataatc cgcacgcatc
     2521 tggaataagg aagtgccatt ccgcctgacc t
//
