# Supplementary material for: Cell-free systems enable mechanistic characterization of genetically encoded RNA strand exchange circuits for programmable protein expression
Source: bioRxiv preprint, doi:10.1101/2025.09.25.678518, version 2 (2025-09-30)
Supplement: Supplementary File S2 [file 678518_file03.zip › Supplementary File S2/(Io) Io.gb]

LOCUS       (Io)_Io                 2525 bp ds-DNA     circular     15-SEP-2025
DEFINITION  synthetic circular DNA.
SOURCE      synthetic DNA construct
  ORGANISM  synthetic DNA construct
COMMENT     Imported using the Genbank importer. File name:
            pTwist+Amp+High+Copy.gb
FEATURES             Location/Qualifiers
     misc_feature    1..30
                     /label="Ug"
                     /ApEinfo_revcolor="#faac61"
                     /ApEinfo_fwdcolor="#faac61"
     misc_feature    31..70
                     /label="U1"
                     /ApEinfo_revcolor="#b7e6d7"
                     /ApEinfo_fwdcolor="#b7e6d7"
     misc_feature    74..90
                     /label="T7 promoter"
                     /ApEinfo_revcolor="#faac61"
                     /ApEinfo_fwdcolor="#faac61"
     misc_feature    91..106
                     /label="hp5"
                     /ApEinfo_revcolor="#75c6a9"
                     /ApEinfo_fwdcolor="#75c6a9"
     misc_feature    108..123
                     /label="Io"
                     /ApEinfo_revcolor="#b1ff67"
                     /ApEinfo_fwdcolor="#b1ff67"
     misc_feature    124..208
                     /label="Thyb10"
                     /ApEinfo_revcolor="#75c6a9"
                     /ApEinfo_fwdcolor="#75c6a9"
     misc_feature    209..264
                     /label="riboJn"
                     /ApEinfo_revcolor="#b7e6d7"
                     /ApEinfo_fwdcolor="#b7e6d7"
     misc_feature    265..304
                     /label="Ux"
                     /ApEinfo_revcolor="#f58a5e"
                     /ApEinfo_fwdcolor="#f58a5e"
     source          305..2525
                     /label="source"
                     /ApEinfo_revcolor="#9eafd2"
                     /ApEinfo_fwdcolor="#9eafd2"
                     /organism="synthetic DNA construct"
                     /mol_type="other DNA"
     misc_feature    305..325
                     /label="Uni_9 R"
                     /ApEinfo_revcolor="#b7e6d7"
                     /ApEinfo_fwdcolor="#b7e6d7"
     primer_bind     complement(361..377)
                     /label="M13 rev"
                     /ApEinfo_revcolor="#d59687"
                     /ApEinfo_fwdcolor="#d59687"
                     /note="common sequencing primer, one of multiple similar variants"
     rep_origin      complement(549..1137)
                     /label="ori"
                     /ApEinfo_revcolor="#d6b295"
                     /ApEinfo_fwdcolor="#d6b295"
                     /note="high-copy-number ColE1/pMB1/pBR322/pUC origin of replication"
                     /direction="LEFT"
     protein_bind    complement(1254..1278)
                     /label="attB1"
                     /ApEinfo_revcolor="#b1ff67"
                     /ApEinfo_fwdcolor="#b1ff67"
                     /note="recombination site for the Gateway(R) BP reaction"
                     /gene="mutant version of attB"
                     /bound_moiety="BP Clonase(TM)"
     CDS             complement(1378..2238)
                     /label="AmpR"
                     /ApEinfo_revcolor="#84b0dc"
                     /ApEinfo_fwdcolor="#84b0dc"
                     /note="confers resistance to ampicillin, carbenicillin, andrelated antibiotics"
                     /gene="bla"
                     /product="beta-lactamase"
                     /translation="MSIQHFRVALIPFFAAFCLPVFAHPETLVKVKDAEDQLGARVGYIELDLNSGKILESFRPEERFPMMSTFKVLLCGAVLSRIDAGQEQLGRRIHYSQNDLVEYSPVTEKHLTDGMTVRELCSAAITMSDNTAANLLLTTIGGPKELTAFLHNMGDHVTRLDRWEPELNEAIPNDERDTTMPVAMATTLRKLLTGELLTLASRQQLIDWMEADKVAGPLLRSALPAGWFIADKSGAGERGSRGIIAALGPDGKPSRIVVIYTTGSQATMDERNRQIAEIGASLIKHW*"
     promoter        complement(2239..2343)
                     /label="AmpR promoter"
                     /ApEinfo_revcolor="#f58a5e"
                     /ApEinfo_fwdcolor="#f58a5e"
                     /gene="bla"
     primer_bind     2457..2473
                     /label="M13 fwd"
                     /ApEinfo_revcolor="#75c6a9"
                     /ApEinfo_fwdcolor="#75c6a9"
                     /note="common sequencing primer, one of multiple similar variants"
     misc_feature    2504..2525
                     /label="Uni_9 F"
                     /ApEinfo_revcolor="#b4abac"
                     /ApEinfo_fwdcolor="#b4abac"
ORIGIN
        1 gaagtctaac gctgctctgg gctaactgtc CATTACTCGC ATCCATTCTC AGGCTGTCTC
       61 GTCTCGTCTC TTCTAATACG ACTCACTATA GGGAGATTCG TCTCCCAATC AATAACACAC
      121 ATAataatcA GATAACAGAT ACttcgGtat ctgttatctg ttTTTTTTcA ACAGATAGCC
      181 GCGttcgCGC GGCtatctgt tTTTTTTtAG CTGTCACCGG ATGTGCTTTC CGGTCTGATG
      241 AGTCCGTGAG GACGAAACAG CCTCCCAGGA TACATAGATT ACCACAACTC CGAGCCCTTC
      301 CACCaggcta ggtggaggct cagtgatgat aagtctgcga tggtggatgc atgtgtcatg
      361 gtcatagctg tttcctgtgt gaaattgtta tccgctcaga gggcacaatc ctattccgcg
      421 ctatccgaca atctccaaga cattaggtgg agttcagttc ggcgtatggc atatgtcgct
      481 ggaaagaaca tgtgagcaaa aggccagcaa aaggccagga accgtaaaaa ggccgcgttg
      541 ctggcgtttt tccataggct ccgcccccct gacgagcatc acaaaaatcg acgctcaagt
      601 cagaggtggc gaaacccgac aggactataa agataccagg cgtttccccc tggaagctcc
      661 ctcgtgcgct ctcctgttcc gaccctgccg cttaccggat acctgtccgc ctttctccct
      721 tcgggaagcg tggcgctttc tcatagctca cgctgtaggt atctcagttc ggtgtaggtc
      781 gttcgctcca agctgggctg tgtgcacgaa ccccccgttc agcccgaccg ctgcgcctta
      841 tccggtaact atcgtcttga gtccaacccg gtaagacacg acttatcgcc actggcagca
      901 gccactggta acaggattag cagagcgagg tatgtaggcg gtgctacaga gttcttgaag
      961 tggtggccta actacggcta cactagaaga acagtatttg gtatctgcgc tctgctgaag
     1021 ccagttacct tcggaaaaag agttggtagc tcttgatccg gcaaacaaac caccgctggt
     1081 agcggtggtt tttttgtttg caagcagcag attacgcgca gaaaaaaagg atctcaagaa
     1141 gatcctttga tcttttctac ggggtctgac gctctattca acaaagccgc cgtcccgtca
     1201 agtcagcgta aatgggtagg gggcttcaaa tcgtcctcgt gataccaatt cggagcctgc
     1261 ttttttgtac aaacttgttg ataatggcaa ttcaaggatc ttcacctaga tccttttaaa
     1321 ttaaaaatga agttttaaat caatctaaag tatatatgag taaacttggt ctgacagtta
     1381 ccaatgctta atcagtgagg cacctatctc agcgatctgt ctatttcgtt catccatagt
     1441 tgcctgactc cccgtcgtgt agataactac gatacgggag ggcttaccat ctggccccag
     1501 tgctgcaatg ataccgcgag agccacgctc accggctcca gatttatcag caataaacca
     1561 gccagccgga agggccgagc gcagaagtgg tcctgcaact ttatccgcct ccatccagtc
     1621 tattaattgt tgccgggaag ctagagtaag tagttcgcca gttaatagtt tgcgcaacgt
     1681 tgttgccatt gctacaggca tcgtggtgtc acgctcgtcg tttggtatgg cttcattcag
     1741 ctccggttcc caacgatcaa ggcgagttac atgatccccc atgttgtgca aaaaagcggt
     1801 tagctccttc ggtcctccga tcgttgtcag aagtaagttg gccgcagtgt tatcactcat
     1861 ggttatggca gcactgcata attctcttac tgtcatgcca tccgtaagat gcttttctgt
     1921 gactggtgag tactcaacca agtcattctg agaatagtgt atgcggcgac cgagttgctc
     1981 ttgcccggcg tcaatacggg ataataccgc gccacatagc agaactttaa aagtgctcat
     2041 cattggaaaa cgttcttcgg ggcgaaaact ctcaaggatc ttaccgctgt tgagatccag
     2101 ttcgatgtaa cccactcgtg cacccaactg atcttcagca tcttttactt tcaccagcgt
     2161 ttctgggtga gcaaaaacag gaaggcaaaa tgccgcaaaa aagggaataa gggcgacacg
     2221 gaaatgttga atactcatac tcttcctttt tcaatattat tgaagcattt atcagggtta
     2281 ttgtctcatg agcggataca tatttgaatg tatttagaaa aataaacaaa taggggttcc
     2341 gcgcacattt ccccgaaaag tgccagatac ctgaaacaaa acccatcgta cggccaagga
     2401 agtctccaat aactgtgatc caccacaagc gccagggttt tcccagtcac gacgttgtaa
     2461 aacgacggcc agtcatgcat aatccgcacg catctggaat aaggaagtgc cattccgcct
     2521 gacct
//
