# Supplementary material for: Cell-free systems enable mechanistic characterization of genetically encoded RNA strand exchange circuits for programmable protein expression
Source: bioRxiv preprint, doi:10.1101/2025.09.25.678518, version 2 (2025-09-30)
Supplement: Supplementary File S2 [file 678518_file03.zip › Supplementary File S2/(O_1) O1rbs2 Rg Thyb10.gb]

LOCUS       (O_1)_O{1,rbs2}_[],_[], 2608 bp ds-DNA     circular     15-SEP-2025
DEFINITION  synthetic circular DNA.
SOURCE      synthetic DNA construct
  ORGANISM  synthetic DNA construct
COMMENT     Imported using the Genbank importer. File name:
            pTwist+Amp+High+Copy.gb
FEATURES             Location/Qualifiers
     misc_feature    1..30
                     /label="Ug"
                     /ApEinfo_revcolor="#b7e6d7"
                     /ApEinfo_fwdcolor="#b7e6d7"
     misc_feature    31..70
                     /label="U1"
                     /ApEinfo_revcolor="#c6c9d1"
                     /ApEinfo_fwdcolor="#c6c9d1"
     primer          complement(51..70)
                     /label="rev_U1"
                     /note="sequence: GAGACGAGACGAGACAGCCT"
                     /ApEinfo_revcolor="#d6b295"
                     /ApEinfo_fwdcolor="#d6b295"
     misc_feature    74..90
                     /label="T7 promoter"
                     /ApEinfo_revcolor="#ffef86"
                     /ApEinfo_fwdcolor="#ffef86"
     misc_feature    91..106
                     /label="hp5"
                     /ApEinfo_revcolor="#85dae9"
                     /ApEinfo_fwdcolor="#85dae9"
     misc_feature    143..206
                     /label="R3"
                     /ApEinfo_revcolor="#f58a5e"
                     /ApEinfo_fwdcolor="#f58a5e"
     misc_feature    207..291
                     /label="Thyb10"
                     /ApEinfo_revcolor="#f58a5e"
                     /ApEinfo_fwdcolor="#f58a5e"
     misc_feature    292..347
                     /label="riboJn"
                     /ApEinfo_revcolor="#b7e6d7"
                     /ApEinfo_fwdcolor="#b7e6d7"
     primer          348..373
                     /label="fwd_Ux"
                     /note="sequence: CCAGGATACATAGATTACCACAACTC"
                     /ApEinfo_revcolor="#b4abac"
                     /ApEinfo_fwdcolor="#b4abac"
     misc_feature    348..387
                     /label="Ux"
                     /ApEinfo_revcolor="#c7b0e3"
                     /ApEinfo_fwdcolor="#c7b0e3"
     misc_feature    388..408
                     /label="Uni_9 R"
                     /ApEinfo_revcolor="#b7e6d7"
                     /ApEinfo_fwdcolor="#b7e6d7"
     primer_bind     complement(444..460)
                     /label="M13 rev"
                     /ApEinfo_revcolor="#d59687"
                     /ApEinfo_fwdcolor="#d59687"
                     /note="common sequencing primer, one of multiple similar variants"
     rep_origin      complement(632..1220)
                     /label="ori"
                     /ApEinfo_revcolor="#d6b295"
                     /ApEinfo_fwdcolor="#d6b295"
                     /note="high-copy-number ColE1/pMB1/pBR322/pUC origin of replication"
                     /direction="LEFT"
     protein_bind    complement(1337..1361)
                     /label="attB1"
                     /ApEinfo_revcolor="#b1ff67"
                     /ApEinfo_fwdcolor="#b1ff67"
                     /note="recombination site for the Gateway(R) BP reaction"
                     /gene="mutant version of attB"
                     /bound_moiety="BP Clonase(TM)"
     CDS             complement(1461..2321)
                     /label="AmpR"
                     /ApEinfo_revcolor="#84b0dc"
                     /ApEinfo_fwdcolor="#84b0dc"
                     /note="confers resistance to ampicillin, carbenicillin, andrelated antibiotics"
                     /gene="bla"
                     /product="beta-lactamase"
                     /translation="MSIQHFRVALIPFFAAFCLPVFAHPETLVKVKDAEDQLGARVGYIELDLNSGKILESFRPEERFPMMSTFKVLLCGAVLSRIDAGQEQLGRRIHYSQNDLVEYSPVTEKHLTDGMTVRELCSAAITMSDNTAANLLLTTIGGPKELTAFLHNMGDHVTRLDRWEPELNEAIPNDERDTTMPVAMATTLRKLLTGELLTLASRQQLIDWMEADKVAGPLLRSALPAGWFIADKSGAGERGSRGIIAALGPDGKPSRIVVIYTTGSQATMDERNRQIAEIGASLIKHW*"
     primer          complement(1464..1492)
                     /label="pET_ampR_rev"
                     /note="sequence: agataggtgcctcactgattaagcattgg"
                     /ApEinfo_revcolor="#d6b295"
                     /ApEinfo_fwdcolor="#d6b295"
     promoter        complement(2322..2426)
                     /label="AmpR promoter"
                     /ApEinfo_revcolor="#f58a5e"
                     /ApEinfo_fwdcolor="#f58a5e"
                     /gene="bla"
     primer_bind     2540..2556
                     /label="M13 fwd"
                     /ApEinfo_revcolor="#75c6a9"
                     /ApEinfo_fwdcolor="#75c6a9"
                     /note="common sequencing primer, one of multiple similar variants"
     misc_feature    2587..2608
                     /label="Uni_9 F"
                     /ApEinfo_revcolor="#b4abac"
                     /ApEinfo_fwdcolor="#b4abac"
ORIGIN
        1 gaagtctaac gctgctctgg gctaactgtc CATTACTCGC ATCCATTCTC AGGCTGTCTC
       61 GTCTCGTCTC TTCTAATACG ACTCACTATA GGGAGATTCG TCTCCCACTA CATCCACATA
      121 CTACCTCCTT TACTTCACAT TCGGGTCGGC ATGGCATGTG CACCTCCTCG CGGTCCGACC
      181 TGGGCTACTT CGGTAGGCTA AGGCACataa tcAGATAACA GATACttcgG tatctgttat
      241 ctgttTTTTT TcAACAGATA GCCGCGttcg CGCGGCtatc tgttTTTTTT tAGCTGTCAC
      301 CGGATGTGCT TTCCGGTCTG ATGAGTCCGT GAGGACGAAA CAGCCTCCCA GGATACATAG
      361 ATTACCACAA CTCCGAGCCC TTCCACCagg ctaggtggag gctcagtgat gataagtctg
      421 cgatggtgga tgcatgtgtc atggtcatag ctgtttcctg tgtgaaattg ttatccgctc
      481 agagggcaca atcctattcc gcgctatccg acaatctcca agacattagg tggagttcag
      541 ttcggcgtat ggcatatgtc gctggaaaga acatgtgagc aaaaggccag caaaaggcca
      601 ggaaccgtaa aaaggccgcg ttgctggcgt ttttccatag gctccgcccc cctgacgagc
      661 atcacaaaaa tcgacgctca agtcagaggt ggcgaaaccc gacaggacta taaagatacc
      721 aggcgtttcc ccctggaagc tccctcgtgc gctctcctgt tccgaccctg ccgcttaccg
      781 gatacctgtc cgcctttctc ccttcgggaa gcgtggcgct ttctcatagc tcacgctgta
      841 ggtatctcag ttcggtgtag gtcgttcgct ccaagctggg ctgtgtgcac gaaccccccg
      901 ttcagcccga ccgctgcgcc ttatccggta actatcgtct tgagtccaac ccggtaagac
      961 acgacttatc gccactggca gcagccactg gtaacaggat tagcagagcg aggtatgtag
     1021 gcggtgctac agagttcttg aagtggtggc ctaactacgg ctacactaga agaacagtat
     1081 ttggtatctg cgctctgctg aagccagtta ccttcggaaa aagagttggt agctcttgat
     1141 ccggcaaaca aaccaccgct ggtagcggtg gtttttttgt ttgcaagcag cagattacgc
     1201 gcagaaaaaa aggatctcaa gaagatcctt tgatcttttc tacggggtct gacgctctat
     1261 tcaacaaagc cgccgtcccg tcaagtcagc gtaaatgggt agggggcttc aaatcgtcct
     1321 cgtgatacca attcggagcc tgcttttttg tacaaacttg ttgataatgg caattcaagg
     1381 atcttcacct agatcctttt aaattaaaaa tgaagtttta aatcaatcta aagtatatat
     1441 gagtaaactt ggtctgacag ttaccaatgc ttaatcagtg aggcacctat ctcagcgatc
     1501 tgtctatttc gttcatccat agttgcctga ctccccgtcg tgtagataac tacgatacgg
     1561 gagggcttac catctggccc cagtgctgca atgataccgc gagagccacg ctcaccggct
     1621 ccagatttat cagcaataaa ccagccagcc ggaagggccg agcgcagaag tggtcctgca
     1681 actttatccg cctccatcca gtctattaat tgttgccggg aagctagagt aagtagttcg
     1741 ccagttaata gtttgcgcaa cgttgttgcc attgctacag gcatcgtggt gtcacgctcg
     1801 tcgtttggta tggcttcatt cagctccggt tcccaacgat caaggcgagt tacatgatcc
     1861 cccatgttgt gcaaaaaagc ggttagctcc ttcggtcctc cgatcgttgt cagaagtaag
     1921 ttggccgcag tgttatcact catggttatg gcagcactgc ataattctct tactgtcatg
     1981 ccatccgtaa gatgcttttc tgtgactggt gagtactcaa ccaagtcatt ctgagaatag
     2041 tgtatgcggc gaccgagttg ctcttgcccg gcgtcaatac gggataatac cgcgccacat
     2101 agcagaactt taaaagtgct catcattgga aaacgttctt cggggcgaaa actctcaagg
     2161 atcttaccgc tgttgagatc cagttcgatg taacccactc gtgcacccaa ctgatcttca
     2221 gcatctttta ctttcaccag cgtttctggg tgagcaaaaa caggaaggca aaatgccgca
     2281 aaaaagggaa taagggcgac acggaaatgt tgaatactca tactcttcct ttttcaatat
     2341 tattgaagca tttatcaggg ttattgtctc atgagcggat acatatttga atgtatttag
     2401 aaaaataaac aaataggggt tccgcgcaca tttccccgaa aagtgccaga tacctgaaac
     2461 aaaacccatc gtacggccaa ggaagtctcc aataactgtg atccaccaca agcgccaggg
     2521 ttttcccagt cacgacgttg taaaacgacg gccagtcatg cataatccgc acgcatctgg
     2581 aataaggaag tgccattccg cctgacct
//
