# Supplementary material for: Cell-free systems enable mechanistic characterization of genetically encoded RNA strand exchange circuits for programmable protein expression
Source: bioRxiv preprint, doi:10.1101/2025.09.25.678518, version 2 (2025-09-30)
Supplement: Supplementary File S2 [file 678518_file03.zip › Supplementary File S2/(O_13 L) O5u1d d20 Rg Thyb6.gb]

LOCUS       (O_13_L)_O{5,u1d}_[],_[d 309 bp ds-DNA     linear       16-SEP-2025
DEFINITION  .
FEATURES             Location/Qualifiers
     Promoter        4..20
                     /label="T7 promoter"
                     /ApEinfo_revcolor="#75c6a9"
                     /ApEinfo_fwdcolor="#75c6a9"
     Hairpin         21..36
                     /label="5hp"
                     /ApEinfo_revcolor="#c6c9d1"
                     /ApEinfo_fwdcolor="#c6c9d1"
     Distal          37..56
                     /label="d20"
                     /ApEinfo_revcolor="#c6c9d1"
                     /ApEinfo_fwdcolor="#c6c9d1"
     Ribozyme        86..169
                     /label="Rg"
                     /ApEinfo_revcolor="#c6c9d1"
                     /ApEinfo_fwdcolor="#c6c9d1"
     Terminator      175..213
                     /label="Thyb6"
                     /ApEinfo_revcolor="#c6c9d1"
                     /ApEinfo_fwdcolor="#c6c9d1"
     Ribozyme        214..269
                     /label="riboJn"
                     /ApEinfo_revcolor="#c6c9d1"
                     /ApEinfo_fwdcolor="#c6c9d1"
     Homology domain 270..309
                     /label="Ux"
                     /ApEinfo_revcolor="#b1ff67"
                     /ApEinfo_fwdcolor="#b1ff67"
ORIGIN
        1 TTCTAATACG ACTCACTATA GGGAGATTCG TCTCCCAAAT ACTTAATACA AAATAATCAC
       61 TTCACAACAT CAACTATACT ACTACGGCCG GCATGGTCCC AGCCTCCTCG CTGGCGCCGG
      121 CTGGGCAACA TTCCGAGGGG ACCGTCCCCT CGGTAATGGC GAATGGGACa tatcAGATAA
      181 CAGATACttc gGtatctgtt atctgttTTT TTTAGCTGTC ACCGGATGTG CTTTCCGGTC
      241 TGATGAGTCC GTGAGGACGA AACAGCCTCC CAGGATACAT AGATTACCAC AACTCCGAGC
      301 CCTTCCACC
//
