# Supplementary material for: Cell-free systems enable mechanistic characterization of genetically encoded RNA strand exchange circuits for programmable protein expression
Source: bioRxiv preprint, doi:10.1101/2025.09.25.678518, version 2 (2025-09-30)
Supplement: Supplementary File S2 [file 678518_file03.zip › Supplementary File S2/(O_14 L) O5u1d d20 3hp4 Rg Thyb6.gb]

LOCUS       (O_14_L)_O{5,u1d}_[],_[d 343 bp ds-DNA     linear       16-SEP-2025
DEFINITION  .
FEATURES             Location/Qualifiers
     Promoter        4..20
                     /label="T7 promoter"
                     /ApEinfo_revcolor="#75c6a9"
                     /ApEinfo_fwdcolor="#75c6a9"
     Hairpin         21..36
                     /label="5hp"
                     /ApEinfo_revcolor="#c6c9d1"
                     /ApEinfo_fwdcolor="#c6c9d1"
     Distal          37..56
                     /label="d20"
                     /ApEinfo_revcolor="#c6c9d1"
                     /ApEinfo_fwdcolor="#c6c9d1"
     Hairpin         83..119
                     /label="pHP4"
                     /ApEinfo_revcolor="#c6c9d1"
                     /ApEinfo_fwdcolor="#c6c9d1"
     Ribozyme        120..203
                     /label="Rg"
                     /ApEinfo_revcolor="#c6c9d1"
                     /ApEinfo_fwdcolor="#c6c9d1"
     Terminator      209..247
                     /label="Thyb6"
                     /ApEinfo_revcolor="#c6c9d1"
                     /ApEinfo_fwdcolor="#c6c9d1"
     Ribozyme        248..303
                     /label="riboJn"
                     /ApEinfo_revcolor="#c6c9d1"
                     /ApEinfo_fwdcolor="#c6c9d1"
     Homology domain 304..343
                     /label="Ux"
                     /ApEinfo_revcolor="#b1ff67"
                     /ApEinfo_fwdcolor="#b1ff67"
ORIGIN
        1 TTCTAATACG ACTCACTATA GGGAGATTCG TCTCCCAAAT ACTTAATACA AAATAATCAC
       61 TTCACAACAT CAACTATACT ACTCGTCGAC TTATCTCGAG TGAGATATTG TTGACGTACG
      121 GCCGGCATGG TCCCAGCCTC CTCGCTGGCG CCGGCTGGGC AACATTCCGA GGGGACCGTC
      181 CCCTCGGTAA TGGCGAATGG GACatatcAG ATAACAGATA CttcgGtatc tgttatctgt
      241 tTTTTTTAGC TGTCACCGGA TGTGCTTTCC GGTCTGATGA GTCCGTGAGG ACGAAACAGC
      301 CTCCCAGGAT ACATAGATTA CCACAACTCC GAGCCCTTCC ACC
//
