# Supplementary material for: Cell-free systems enable mechanistic characterization of genetically encoded RNA strand exchange circuits for programmable protein expression
Source: bioRxiv preprint, doi:10.1101/2025.09.25.678518, version 2 (2025-09-30)
Supplement: Supplementary File S2 [file 678518_file03.zip › Supplementary File S2/(O_15 L) O5u1d d20 3hpR1 Rg Thyb6.gb]

LOCUS       (O_15_L)_O{5,u1d}_[],_[d 340 bp ds-DNA     linear       16-SEP-2025
DEFINITION  .
FEATURES             Location/Qualifiers
     Promoter        4..20
                     /label="T7 promoter"
                     /ApEinfo_revcolor="#75c6a9"
                     /ApEinfo_fwdcolor="#75c6a9"
     Hairpin         21..36
                     /label="5hp"
                     /ApEinfo_revcolor="#c6c9d1"
                     /ApEinfo_fwdcolor="#c6c9d1"
     Distal          37..56
                     /label="d20"
                     /ApEinfo_revcolor="#c6c9d1"
                     /ApEinfo_fwdcolor="#c6c9d1"
     Hairpin         83..116
                     /label="pHPR1"
                     /ApEinfo_revcolor="#c6c9d1"
                     /ApEinfo_fwdcolor="#c6c9d1"
     Ribozyme        117..200
                     /label="Rg"
                     /ApEinfo_revcolor="#c6c9d1"
                     /ApEinfo_fwdcolor="#c6c9d1"
     Terminator      206..244
                     /label="Thyb6"
                     /ApEinfo_revcolor="#c6c9d1"
                     /ApEinfo_fwdcolor="#c6c9d1"
     Ribozyme        245..300
                     /label="riboJn"
                     /ApEinfo_revcolor="#c6c9d1"
                     /ApEinfo_fwdcolor="#c6c9d1"
     Homology domain 301..340
                     /label="Ux"
                     /ApEinfo_revcolor="#b1ff67"
                     /ApEinfo_fwdcolor="#b1ff67"
ORIGIN
        1 TTCTAATACG ACTCACTATA GGGAGATTCG TCTCCCAAAT ACTTAATACA AAATAATCAC
       61 TTCACAACAT CAACTATACT ACTCCGTGTT ATCTCGTTGG AGATATTCAT GGATACGGCC
      121 GGCATGGTCC CAGCCTCCTC GCTGGCGCCG GCTGGGCAAC ATTCCGAGGG GACCGTCCCC
      181 TCGGTAATGG CGAATGGGAC atatcAGATA ACAGATACtt cgGtatctgt tatctgttTT
      241 TTTTAGCTGT CACCGGATGT GCTTTCCGGT CTGATGAGTC CGTGAGGACG AAACAGCCTC
      301 CCAGGATACA TAGATTACCA CAACTCCGAG CCCTTCCACC
//
