# Supplementary material for: Cell-free systems enable mechanistic characterization of genetically encoded RNA strand exchange circuits for programmable protein expression
Source: bioRxiv preprint, doi:10.1101/2025.09.25.678518, version 2 (2025-09-30)
Supplement: Supplementary File S2 [file 678518_file03.zip › Supplementary File S2/(O_16 L) iO5u1d d20 Rg Thyb6.gb]

LOCUS       (O_16_L)_iO{5,u1d}_[],_[ 300 bp ds-DNA     linear       16-SEP-2025
DEFINITION  .
FEATURES             Location/Qualifiers
     Promoter        4..20
                     /label="T7 promoter"
                     /ApEinfo_revcolor="#75c6a9"
                     /ApEinfo_fwdcolor="#75c6a9"
     Ribozyme        25..108
                     /label="Rg"
                     /ApEinfo_revcolor="#c6c9d1"
                     /ApEinfo_fwdcolor="#c6c9d1"
     Distal          110..129
                     /label="d20"
                     /ApEinfo_revcolor="#c6c9d1"
                     /ApEinfo_fwdcolor="#c6c9d1"
     Terminator      161..199
                     /label="Thyb6"
                     /ApEinfo_revcolor="#c6c9d1"
                     /ApEinfo_fwdcolor="#c6c9d1"
     Ribozyme        200..255
                     /label="riboJn"
                     /ApEinfo_revcolor="#c6c9d1"
                     /ApEinfo_fwdcolor="#c6c9d1"
     Homology domain 256..295
                     /label="Ux"
                     /ApEinfo_revcolor="#b1ff67"
                     /ApEinfo_fwdcolor="#b1ff67"
ORIGIN
        1 TTCTAATACG ACTCACTATA GGGAGGCCGG CATGGTCCCA GCCTCCTCGC TGGCGCCGGC
       61 TGGGCAACAT TCCGAGGGGA CCGTCCCCTC GGTAATGGCG AATGGGACAA AATACTTAAT
      121 ACAAAATAAT CACTTCACAA CATCAACTAT ACTACatatc AGATAACAGA TACttcgGta
      181 tctgttatct gttTTTTTTA GCTGTCACCG GATGTGCTTT CCGGTCTGAT GAGTCCGTGA
      241 GGACGAAACA GCCTCCCAGG ATACATAGAT TACCACAACT CCGAGCCCTT CCACCactgt
//
