# Supplementary material for: Cell-free systems enable mechanistic characterization of genetically encoded RNA strand exchange circuits for programmable protein expression
Source: bioRxiv preprint, doi:10.1101/2025.09.25.678518, version 2 (2025-09-30)
Supplement: Supplementary File S2 [file 678518_file03.zip › Supplementary File S2/(O_1v) O1v2 Rg Thyb10.gb]

LOCUS       (O_1v)_O{1,v2}_[],_[],_ 2608 bp ds-DNA     circular     15-SEP-2025
DEFINITION  synthetic circular DNA.
SOURCE      synthetic DNA construct
  ORGANISM  synthetic DNA construct
COMMENT     Imported using the Genbank importer. File name:
            pTwist+Amp+High+Copy.gb
FEATURES             Location/Qualifiers
     misc_feature    1..30
                     /label="Ug"
                     /ApEinfo_revcolor="#b7e6d7"
                     /ApEinfo_fwdcolor="#b7e6d7"
     misc_feature    31..70
                     /label="U1"
                     /ApEinfo_revcolor="#c6c9d1"
                     /ApEinfo_fwdcolor="#c6c9d1"
     primer          complement(51..70)
                     /label="rev_U1"
                     /note="sequence: GAGACGAGACGAGACAGCCT"
                     /ApEinfo_revcolor="#d6b295"
                     /ApEinfo_fwdcolor="#d6b295"
     misc_feature    74..90
                     /label="T7 promoter"
                     /ApEinfo_revcolor="#ffef86"
                     /ApEinfo_fwdcolor="#ffef86"
     misc_feature    91..106
                     /label="hp5"
                     /ApEinfo_revcolor="#85dae9"
                     /ApEinfo_fwdcolor="#85dae9"
     misc_feature    143..206
                     /label="R3"
                     /ApEinfo_revcolor="#f58a5e"
                     /ApEinfo_fwdcolor="#f58a5e"
     misc_feature    207..291
                     /label="Thyb10"
                     /ApEinfo_revcolor="#f58a5e"
                     /ApEinfo_fwdcolor="#f58a5e"
     misc_feature    292..347
                     /label="riboJn"
                     /ApEinfo_revcolor="#b7e6d7"
                     /ApEinfo_fwdcolor="#b7e6d7"
     primer          348..373
                     /label="fwd_Ux"
                     /note="sequence: CCAGGATACATAGATTACCACAACTC"
                     /ApEinfo_revcolor="#b4abac"
                     /ApEinfo_fwdcolor="#b4abac"
     misc_feature    348..387
                     /label="Ux"
                     /ApEinfo_revcolor="#c7b0e3"
                     /ApEinfo_fwdcolor="#c7b0e3"
     misc_feature    388..408
                     /label="Uni_9 R"
                     /ApEinfo_revcolor="#b7e6d7"
                     /ApEinfo_fwdcolor="#b7e6d7"
     primer_bind     complement(444..460)
                     /label="M13 rev"
                     /ApEinfo_revcolor="#d59687"
                     /ApEinfo_fwdcolor="#d59687"
                     /note="common sequencing primer, one of multiple similar variants"
     rep_origin      complement(632..1220)
                     /label="ori"
                     /ApEinfo_revcolor="#d6b295"
                     /ApEinfo_fwdcolor="#d6b295"
                     /note="high-copy-number ColE1/pMB1/pBR322/pUC origin of replication"
                     /direction="LEFT"
     protein_bind    complement(1337..1361)
                     /label="attB1"
                     /ApEinfo_revcolor="#b1ff67"
                     /ApEinfo_fwdcolor="#b1ff67"
                     /note="recombination site for the Gateway(R) BP reaction"
                     /gene="mutant version of attB"
                     /bound_moiety="BP Clonase(TM)"
     CDS             complement(1461..2321)
                     /label="AmpR"
                     /ApEinfo_revcolor="#84b0dc"
                     /ApEinfo_fwdcolor="#84b0dc"
                     /note="confers resistance to ampicillin, carbenicillin, andrelated antibiotics"
                     /gene="bla"
                     /product="beta-lactamase"
                     /translation="MSIQHFRVALIPFFAAFCLPVFAHPETLVKVKDAEDQLGARVGYIELDLNSGKILESFRPEERFPMMSTFKVLLCGAVLSRIDAGQEQLGRRIHYSQNDLVEYSPVTEKHLTDGMTVRELCSAAITMSDNTAANLLLTTIGGPKELTAFLHNMGDHVTRLDRWEPELNEAIPNDERDTTMPVAMATTLRKLLTGELLTLASRQQLIDWMEADKVAGPLLRSALPAGWFIADKSGAGERGSRGIIAALGPDGKPSRIVVIYTTGSQATMDERNRQIAEIGASLIKHW*"
     primer          complement(1464..1492)
                     /label="pET_ampR_rev"
                     /note="sequence: agataggtgcctcactgattaagcattgg"
                     /ApEinfo_revcolor="#d6b295"
                     /ApEinfo_fwdcolor="#d6b295"
     promoter        complement(2322..2426)
                     /label="AmpR promoter"
                     /ApEinfo_revcolor="#f58a5e"
                     /ApEinfo_fwdcolor="#f58a5e"
                     /gene="bla"
     primer_bind     2540..2556
                     /label="M13 fwd"
                     /ApEinfo_revcolor="#75c6a9"
                     /ApEinfo_fwdcolor="#75c6a9"
                     /note="common sequencing primer, one of multiple similar variants"
     misc_feature    2587..2608
                     /label="Uni_9 F"
                     /ApEinfo_revcolor="#b4abac"
                     /ApEinfo_fwdcolor="#b4abac"
ORIGIN
        1 gaagtctaac gctgctctgg gctaactgtc CATTACTCGC ATCCATTCTC AGGCTGTCTC
       61 GTCTCGTCTC TTCTAATACG ACTCACTATA GGGAGATTCG TCTCCCACTA CATCCACATA
      121 CTAAATCCTT TACTTCACAT TCGGGTCGGC ATGGCATGTG CACCTCCTCG CGGTCCGACC
      181 TGGGCTACTT CGGTAGGCTA AGGCACataa tcAGATAACA GATACttcgG tatctgttat
      241 ctgttTTTTT TcAACAGATA GCCGCGttcg CGCGGCtatc tgttTTTTTT tAGCTGTCAC
      301 CGGATGTGCT TTCCGGTCTG ATGAGTCCGT GAGGACGAAA CAGCCTCCCA GGATACATAG
      361 ATTACCACAA CTCCGAGCCC TTCCACCagg ctaggtggag gctcagtgat gataagtctg
      421 cgatggtgga tgcatgtgtc atggtcatag ctgtttcctg tgtgaaattg ttatccgctc
      481 agagggcaca atcctattcc gcgctatccg acaatctcca agacattagg tggagttcag
      541 ttcggcgtat ggcatatgtc gctggaaaga acatgtgagc aaaaggccag caaaaggcca
      601 ggaaccgtaa aaaggccgcg ttgctggcgt ttttccatag gctccgcccc cctgacgagc
      661 atcacaaaaa tcgacgctca agtcagaggt ggcgaaaccc gacaggacta taaagatacc
      721 aggcgtttcc ccctggaagc tccctcgtgc gctctcctgt tccgaccctg ccgcttaccg
      781 gatacctgtc cgcctttctc ccttcgggaa gcgtggcgct ttctcatagc tcacgctgta
      841 ggtatctcag ttcggtgtag gtcgttcgct ccaagctggg ctgtgtgcac gaaccccccg
      901 ttcagcccga ccgctgcgcc ttatccggta actatcgtct tgagtccaac ccggtaagac
      961 acgacttatc gccactggca gcagccactg gtaacaggat tagcagagcg aggtatgtag
     1021 gcggtgctac agagttcttg aagtggtggc ctaactacgg ctacactaga agaacagtat
     1081 ttggtatctg cgctctgctg aagccagtta ccttcggaaa aagagttggt agctcttgat
     1141 ccggcaaaca aaccaccgct ggtagcggtg gtttttttgt ttgcaagcag cagattacgc
     1201 gcagaaaaaa aggatctcaa gaagatcctt tgatcttttc tacggggtct gacgctctat
     1261 tcaacaaagc cgccgtcccg tcaagtcagc gtaaatgggt agggggcttc aaatcgtcct
     1321 cgtgatacca attcggagcc tgcttttttg tacaaacttg ttgataatgg caattcaagg
     1381 atcttcacct agatcctttt aaattaaaaa tgaagtttta aatcaatcta aagtatatat
     1441 gagtaaactt ggtctgacag ttaccaatgc ttaatcagtg aggcacctat ctcagcgatc
     1501 tgtctatttc gttcatccat agttgcctga ctccccgtcg tgtagataac tacgatacgg
     1561 gagggcttac catctggccc cagtgctgca atgataccgc gagagccacg ctcaccggct
     1621 ccagatttat cagcaataaa ccagccagcc ggaagggccg agcgcagaag tggtcctgca
     1681 actttatccg cctccatcca gtctattaat tgttgccggg aagctagagt aagtagttcg
     1741 ccagttaata gtttgcgcaa cgttgttgcc attgctacag gcatcgtggt gtcacgctcg
     1801 tcgtttggta tggcttcatt cagctccggt tcccaacgat caaggcgagt tacatgatcc
     1861 cccatgttgt gcaaaaaagc ggttagctcc ttcggtcctc cgatcgttgt cagaagtaag
     1921 ttggccgcag tgttatcact catggttatg gcagcactgc ataattctct tactgtcatg
     1981 ccatccgtaa gatgcttttc tgtgactggt gagtactcaa ccaagtcatt ctgagaatag
     2041 tgtatgcggc gaccgagttg ctcttgcccg gcgtcaatac gggataatac cgcgccacat
     2101 agcagaactt taaaagtgct catcattgga aaacgttctt cggggcgaaa actctcaagg
     2161 atcttaccgc tgttgagatc cagttcgatg taacccactc gtgcacccaa ctgatcttca
     2221 gcatctttta ctttcaccag cgtttctggg tgagcaaaaa caggaaggca aaatgccgca
     2281 aaaaagggaa taagggcgac acggaaatgt tgaatactca tactcttcct ttttcaatat
     2341 tattgaagca tttatcaggg ttattgtctc atgagcggat acatatttga atgtatttag
     2401 aaaaataaac aaataggggt tccgcgcaca tttccccgaa aagtgccaga tacctgaaac
     2461 aaaacccatc gtacggccaa ggaagtctcc aataactgtg atccaccaca agcgccaggg
     2521 ttttcccagt cacgacgttg taaaacgacg gccagtcatg cataatccgc acgcatctgg
     2581 aataaggaag tgccattccg cctgacct
//
