# Supplementary material for: Cell-free systems enable mechanistic characterization of genetically encoded RNA strand exchange circuits for programmable protein expression
Source: bioRxiv preprint, doi:10.1101/2025.09.25.678518, version 2 (2025-09-30)
Supplement: Supplementary File S2 [file 678518_file03.zip › Supplementary File S2/(O_2) O1rbs2 Thyb10.gb]

LOCUS       (O_2)_O{1,rbs2}_[],_[], 2544 bp ds-DNA     circular     15-SEP-2025
DEFINITION  synthetic circular DNA.
SOURCE      synthetic DNA construct
  ORGANISM  synthetic DNA construct
COMMENT     Imported using the Genbank importer. File name:
            pTwist+Amp+High+Copy.gb
FEATURES             Location/Qualifiers
     misc_feature    1..30
                     /label="Ug"
                     /ApEinfo_revcolor="#b7e6d7"
                     /ApEinfo_fwdcolor="#b7e6d7"
     misc_feature    31..70
                     /label="U1"
                     /ApEinfo_revcolor="#c6c9d1"
                     /ApEinfo_fwdcolor="#c6c9d1"
     primer          complement(51..70)
                     /label="rev_U1"
                     /note="sequence: GAGACGAGACGAGACAGCCT"
                     /ApEinfo_revcolor="#d6b295"
                     /ApEinfo_fwdcolor="#d6b295"
     misc_feature    74..90
                     /label="T7 promoter"
                     /ApEinfo_revcolor="#ffef86"
                     /ApEinfo_fwdcolor="#ffef86"
     misc_feature    91..106
                     /label="hp5"
                     /ApEinfo_revcolor="#85dae9"
                     /ApEinfo_fwdcolor="#85dae9"
     misc_feature    143..227
                     /label="Thyb10"
                     /ApEinfo_revcolor="#f58a5e"
                     /ApEinfo_fwdcolor="#f58a5e"
     misc_feature    228..283
                     /label="riboJn"
                     /ApEinfo_revcolor="#b7e6d7"
                     /ApEinfo_fwdcolor="#b7e6d7"
     primer          284..309
                     /label="fwd_Ux"
                     /note="sequence: CCAGGATACATAGATTACCACAACTC"
                     /ApEinfo_revcolor="#b4abac"
                     /ApEinfo_fwdcolor="#b4abac"
     misc_feature    284..323
                     /label="Ux"
                     /ApEinfo_revcolor="#c7b0e3"
                     /ApEinfo_fwdcolor="#c7b0e3"
     misc_feature    324..344
                     /label="Uni_9 R"
                     /ApEinfo_revcolor="#b7e6d7"
                     /ApEinfo_fwdcolor="#b7e6d7"
     primer_bind     complement(380..396)
                     /label="M13 rev"
                     /ApEinfo_revcolor="#d59687"
                     /ApEinfo_fwdcolor="#d59687"
                     /note="common sequencing primer, one of multiple similar variants"
     rep_origin      complement(568..1156)
                     /label="ori"
                     /ApEinfo_revcolor="#d6b295"
                     /ApEinfo_fwdcolor="#d6b295"
                     /note="high-copy-number ColE1/pMB1/pBR322/pUC origin of replication"
                     /direction="LEFT"
     protein_bind    complement(1273..1297)
                     /label="attB1"
                     /ApEinfo_revcolor="#b1ff67"
                     /ApEinfo_fwdcolor="#b1ff67"
                     /note="recombination site for the Gateway(R) BP reaction"
                     /gene="mutant version of attB"
                     /bound_moiety="BP Clonase(TM)"
     CDS             complement(1397..2257)
                     /label="AmpR"
                     /ApEinfo_revcolor="#84b0dc"
                     /ApEinfo_fwdcolor="#84b0dc"
                     /note="confers resistance to ampicillin, carbenicillin, andrelated antibiotics"
                     /gene="bla"
                     /product="beta-lactamase"
                     /translation="MSIQHFRVALIPFFAAFCLPVFAHPETLVKVKDAEDQLGARVGYIELDLNSGKILESFRPEERFPMMSTFKVLLCGAVLSRIDAGQEQLGRRIHYSQNDLVEYSPVTEKHLTDGMTVRELCSAAITMSDNTAANLLLTTIGGPKELTAFLHNMGDHVTRLDRWEPELNEAIPNDERDTTMPVAMATTLRKLLTGELLTLASRQQLIDWMEADKVAGPLLRSALPAGWFIADKSGAGERGSRGIIAALGPDGKPSRIVVIYTTGSQATMDERNRQIAEIGASLIKHW*"
     primer          complement(1400..1428)
                     /label="pET_ampR_rev"
                     /note="sequence: agataggtgcctcactgattaagcattgg"
                     /ApEinfo_revcolor="#d6b295"
                     /ApEinfo_fwdcolor="#d6b295"
     promoter        complement(2258..2362)
                     /label="AmpR promoter"
                     /ApEinfo_revcolor="#f58a5e"
                     /ApEinfo_fwdcolor="#f58a5e"
                     /gene="bla"
     primer_bind     2476..2492
                     /label="M13 fwd"
                     /ApEinfo_revcolor="#75c6a9"
                     /ApEinfo_fwdcolor="#75c6a9"
                     /note="common sequencing primer, one of multiple similar variants"
     misc_feature    2523..2544
                     /label="Uni_9 F"
                     /ApEinfo_revcolor="#b4abac"
                     /ApEinfo_fwdcolor="#b4abac"
ORIGIN
        1 gaagtctaac gctgctctgg gctaactgtc CATTACTCGC ATCCATTCTC AGGCTGTCTC
       61 GTCTCGTCTC TTCTAATACG ACTCACTATA GGGAGATTCG TCTCCCACTA CATCCACATA
      121 CTACCTCCTT TACTTCACAT TCataatcAG ATAACAGATA CttcgGtatc tgttatctgt
      181 tTTTTTTcAA CAGATAGCCG CGttcgCGCG GCtatctgtt TTTTTTtAGC TGTCACCGGA
      241 TGTGCTTTCC GGTCTGATGA GTCCGTGAGG ACGAAACAGC CTCCCAGGAT ACATAGATTA
      301 CCACAACTCC GAGCCCTTCC ACCaggctag gtggaggctc agtgatgata agtctgcgat
      361 ggtggatgca tgtgtcatgg tcatagctgt ttcctgtgtg aaattgttat ccgctcagag
      421 ggcacaatcc tattccgcgc tatccgacaa tctccaagac attaggtgga gttcagttcg
      481 gcgtatggca tatgtcgctg gaaagaacat gtgagcaaaa ggccagcaaa aggccaggaa
      541 ccgtaaaaag gccgcgttgc tggcgttttt ccataggctc cgcccccctg acgagcatca
      601 caaaaatcga cgctcaagtc agaggtggcg aaacccgaca ggactataaa gataccaggc
      661 gtttccccct ggaagctccc tcgtgcgctc tcctgttccg accctgccgc ttaccggata
      721 cctgtccgcc tttctccctt cgggaagcgt ggcgctttct catagctcac gctgtaggta
      781 tctcagttcg gtgtaggtcg ttcgctccaa gctgggctgt gtgcacgaac cccccgttca
      841 gcccgaccgc tgcgccttat ccggtaacta tcgtcttgag tccaacccgg taagacacga
      901 cttatcgcca ctggcagcag ccactggtaa caggattagc agagcgaggt atgtaggcgg
      961 tgctacagag ttcttgaagt ggtggcctaa ctacggctac actagaagaa cagtatttgg
     1021 tatctgcgct ctgctgaagc cagttacctt cggaaaaaga gttggtagct cttgatccgg
     1081 caaacaaacc accgctggta gcggtggttt ttttgtttgc aagcagcaga ttacgcgcag
     1141 aaaaaaagga tctcaagaag atcctttgat cttttctacg gggtctgacg ctctattcaa
     1201 caaagccgcc gtcccgtcaa gtcagcgtaa atgggtaggg ggcttcaaat cgtcctcgtg
     1261 ataccaattc ggagcctgct tttttgtaca aacttgttga taatggcaat tcaaggatct
     1321 tcacctagat ccttttaaat taaaaatgaa gttttaaatc aatctaaagt atatatgagt
     1381 aaacttggtc tgacagttac caatgcttaa tcagtgaggc acctatctca gcgatctgtc
     1441 tatttcgttc atccatagtt gcctgactcc ccgtcgtgta gataactacg atacgggagg
     1501 gcttaccatc tggccccagt gctgcaatga taccgcgaga gccacgctca ccggctccag
     1561 atttatcagc aataaaccag ccagccggaa gggccgagcg cagaagtggt cctgcaactt
     1621 tatccgcctc catccagtct attaattgtt gccgggaagc tagagtaagt agttcgccag
     1681 ttaatagttt gcgcaacgtt gttgccattg ctacaggcat cgtggtgtca cgctcgtcgt
     1741 ttggtatggc ttcattcagc tccggttccc aacgatcaag gcgagttaca tgatccccca
     1801 tgttgtgcaa aaaagcggtt agctccttcg gtcctccgat cgttgtcaga agtaagttgg
     1861 ccgcagtgtt atcactcatg gttatggcag cactgcataa ttctcttact gtcatgccat
     1921 ccgtaagatg cttttctgtg actggtgagt actcaaccaa gtcattctga gaatagtgta
     1981 tgcggcgacc gagttgctct tgcccggcgt caatacggga taataccgcg ccacatagca
     2041 gaactttaaa agtgctcatc attggaaaac gttcttcggg gcgaaaactc tcaaggatct
     2101 taccgctgtt gagatccagt tcgatgtaac ccactcgtgc acccaactga tcttcagcat
     2161 cttttacttt caccagcgtt tctgggtgag caaaaacagg aaggcaaaat gccgcaaaaa
     2221 agggaataag ggcgacacgg aaatgttgaa tactcatact cttccttttt caatattatt
     2281 gaagcattta tcagggttat tgtctcatga gcggatacat atttgaatgt atttagaaaa
     2341 ataaacaaat aggggttccg cgcacatttc cccgaaaagt gccagatacc tgaaacaaaa
     2401 cccatcgtac ggccaaggaa gtctccaata actgtgatcc accacaagcg ccagggtttt
     2461 cccagtcacg acgttgtaaa acgacggcca gtcatgcata atccgcacgc atctggaata
     2521 aggaagtgcc attccgcctg acct
//
