# Supplementary material for: Cell-free systems enable mechanistic characterization of genetically encoded RNA strand exchange circuits for programmable protein expression
Source: bioRxiv preprint, doi:10.1101/2025.09.25.678518, version 2 (2025-09-30)
Supplement: Supplementary File S2 [file 678518_file03.zip › Supplementary File S2/(O_2v) O1v2 Thyb10.gb]

LOCUS       (O_2v)_O{1,v2}_[],_[],_ 2544 bp ds-DNA     circular     15-SEP-2025
DEFINITION  synthetic circular DNA.
SOURCE      synthetic DNA construct
  ORGANISM  synthetic DNA construct
COMMENT     Imported using the Genbank importer. File name:
            pTwist+Amp+High+Copy.gb
FEATURES             Location/Qualifiers
     misc_feature    1..30
                     /label="Ug"
                     /ApEinfo_revcolor="#b7e6d7"
                     /ApEinfo_fwdcolor="#b7e6d7"
     misc_feature    31..70
                     /label="U1"
                     /ApEinfo_revcolor="#c6c9d1"
                     /ApEinfo_fwdcolor="#c6c9d1"
     primer          complement(51..70)
                     /label="rev_U1"
                     /note="sequence: GAGACGAGACGAGACAGCCT"
                     /ApEinfo_revcolor="#d6b295"
                     /ApEinfo_fwdcolor="#d6b295"
     misc_feature    74..90
                     /label="T7 promoter"
                     /ApEinfo_revcolor="#ffef86"
                     /ApEinfo_fwdcolor="#ffef86"
     misc_feature    91..106
                     /label="hp5"
                     /ApEinfo_revcolor="#85dae9"
                     /ApEinfo_fwdcolor="#85dae9"
     misc_feature    143..227
                     /label="Thyb10"
                     /ApEinfo_revcolor="#f58a5e"
                     /ApEinfo_fwdcolor="#f58a5e"
     misc_feature    228..283
                     /label="riboJn"
                     /ApEinfo_revcolor="#b7e6d7"
                     /ApEinfo_fwdcolor="#b7e6d7"
     primer          284..309
                     /label="fwd_Ux"
                     /note="sequence: CCAGGATACATAGATTACCACAACTC"
                     /ApEinfo_revcolor="#b4abac"
                     /ApEinfo_fwdcolor="#b4abac"
     misc_feature    284..323
                     /label="Ux"
                     /ApEinfo_revcolor="#c7b0e3"
                     /ApEinfo_fwdcolor="#c7b0e3"
     misc_feature    324..344
                     /label="Uni_9 R"
                     /ApEinfo_revcolor="#b7e6d7"
                     /ApEinfo_fwdcolor="#b7e6d7"
     primer_bind     complement(380..396)
                     /label="M13 rev"
                     /ApEinfo_revcolor="#d59687"
                     /ApEinfo_fwdcolor="#d59687"
                     /note="common sequencing primer, one of multiple similar variants"
     rep_origin      complement(568..1156)
                     /label="ori"
                     /ApEinfo_revcolor="#d6b295"
                     /ApEinfo_fwdcolor="#d6b295"
                     /note="high-copy-number ColE1/pMB1/pBR322/pUC origin of replication"
                     /direction="LEFT"
     protein_bind    complement(1273..1297)
                     /label="attB1"
                     /ApEinfo_revcolor="#b1ff67"
                     /ApEinfo_fwdcolor="#b1ff67"
                     /note="recombination site for the Gateway(R) BP reaction"
                     /gene="mutant version of attB"
                     /bound_moiety="BP Clonase(TM)"
     CDS             complement(1397..2257)
                     /label="AmpR"
                     /ApEinfo_revcolor="#84b0dc"
                     /ApEinfo_fwdcolor="#84b0dc"
                     /note="confers resistance to ampicillin, carbenicillin, andrelated antibiotics"
                     /gene="bla"
                     /product="beta-lactamase"
                     /translation="MSIQHFRVALIPFFAAFCLPVFAHPETLVKVKDAEDQLGARVGYIELDLNSGKILESFRPEERFPMMSTFKVLLCGAVLSRIDAGQEQLGRRIHYSQNDLVEYSPVTEKHLTDGMTVRELCSAAITMSDNTAANLLLTTIGGPKELTAFLHNMGDHVTRLDRWEPELNEAIPNDERDTTMPVAMATTLRKLLTGELLTLASRQQLIDWMEADKVAGPLLRSALPAGWFIADKSGAGERGSRGIIAALGPDGKPSRIVVIYTTGSQATMDERNRQIAEIGASLIKHW*"
     primer          complement(1400..1428)
                     /label="pET_ampR_rev"
                     /note="sequence: agataggtgcctcactgattaagcattgg"
                     /ApEinfo_revcolor="#d6b295"
                     /ApEinfo_fwdcolor="#d6b295"
     promoter        complement(2258..2362)
                     /label="AmpR promoter"
                     /ApEinfo_revcolor="#f58a5e"
                     /ApEinfo_fwdcolor="#f58a5e"
                     /gene="bla"
     primer_bind     2476..2492
                     /label="M13 fwd"
                     /ApEinfo_revcolor="#75c6a9"
                     /ApEinfo_fwdcolor="#75c6a9"
                     /note="common sequencing primer, one of multiple similar variants"
     misc_feature    2523..2544
                     /label="Uni_9 F"
                     /ApEinfo_revcolor="#b4abac"
                     /ApEinfo_fwdcolor="#b4abac"
ORIGIN
        1 gaagtctaac gctgctctgg gctaactgtc CATTACTCGC ATCCATTCTC AGGCTGTCTC
       61 GTCTCGTCTC TTCTAATACG ACTCACTATA GGGAGATTCG TCTCCCACTA CATCCACATA
      121 CTAAATCCTT TACTTCACAT TCataatcAG ATAACAGATA CttcgGtatc tgttatctgt
      181 tTTTTTTcAA CAGATAGCCG CGttcgCGCG GCtatctgtt TTTTTTtAGC TGTCACCGGA
      241 TGTGCTTTCC GGTCTGATGA GTCCGTGAGG ACGAAACAGC CTCCCAGGAT ACATAGATTA
      301 CCACAACTCC GAGCCCTTCC ACCaggctag gtggaggctc agtgatgata agtctgcgat
      361 ggtggatgca tgtgtcatgg tcatagctgt ttcctgtgtg aaattgttat ccgctcagag
      421 ggcacaatcc tattccgcgc tatccgacaa tctccaagac attaggtgga gttcagttcg
      481 gcgtatggca tatgtcgctg gaaagaacat gtgagcaaaa ggccagcaaa aggccaggaa
      541 ccgtaaaaag gccgcgttgc tggcgttttt ccataggctc cgcccccctg acgagcatca
      601 caaaaatcga cgctcaagtc agaggtggcg aaacccgaca ggactataaa gataccaggc
      661 gtttccccct ggaagctccc tcgtgcgctc tcctgttccg accctgccgc ttaccggata
      721 cctgtccgcc tttctccctt cgggaagcgt ggcgctttct catagctcac gctgtaggta
      781 tctcagttcg gtgtaggtcg ttcgctccaa gctgggctgt gtgcacgaac cccccgttca
      841 gcccgaccgc tgcgccttat ccggtaacta tcgtcttgag tccaacccgg taagacacga
      901 cttatcgcca ctggcagcag ccactggtaa caggattagc agagcgaggt atgtaggcgg
      961 tgctacagag ttcttgaagt ggtggcctaa ctacggctac actagaagaa cagtatttgg
     1021 tatctgcgct ctgctgaagc cagttacctt cggaaaaaga gttggtagct cttgatccgg
     1081 caaacaaacc accgctggta gcggtggttt ttttgtttgc aagcagcaga ttacgcgcag
     1141 aaaaaaagga tctcaagaag atcctttgat cttttctacg gggtctgacg ctctattcaa
     1201 caaagccgcc gtcccgtcaa gtcagcgtaa atgggtaggg ggcttcaaat cgtcctcgtg
     1261 ataccaattc ggagcctgct tttttgtaca aacttgttga taatggcaat tcaaggatct
     1321 tcacctagat ccttttaaat taaaaatgaa gttttaaatc aatctaaagt atatatgagt
     1381 aaacttggtc tgacagttac caatgcttaa tcagtgaggc acctatctca gcgatctgtc
     1441 tatttcgttc atccatagtt gcctgactcc ccgtcgtgta gataactacg atacgggagg
     1501 gcttaccatc tggccccagt gctgcaatga taccgcgaga gccacgctca ccggctccag
     1561 atttatcagc aataaaccag ccagccggaa gggccgagcg cagaagtggt cctgcaactt
     1621 tatccgcctc catccagtct attaattgtt gccgggaagc tagagtaagt agttcgccag
     1681 ttaatagttt gcgcaacgtt gttgccattg ctacaggcat cgtggtgtca cgctcgtcgt
     1741 ttggtatggc ttcattcagc tccggttccc aacgatcaag gcgagttaca tgatccccca
     1801 tgttgtgcaa aaaagcggtt agctccttcg gtcctccgat cgttgtcaga agtaagttgg
     1861 ccgcagtgtt atcactcatg gttatggcag cactgcataa ttctcttact gtcatgccat
     1921 ccgtaagatg cttttctgtg actggtgagt actcaaccaa gtcattctga gaatagtgta
     1981 tgcggcgacc gagttgctct tgcccggcgt caatacggga taataccgcg ccacatagca
     2041 gaactttaaa agtgctcatc attggaaaac gttcttcggg gcgaaaactc tcaaggatct
     2101 taccgctgtt gagatccagt tcgatgtaac ccactcgtgc acccaactga tcttcagcat
     2161 cttttacttt caccagcgtt tctgggtgag caaaaacagg aaggcaaaat gccgcaaaaa
     2221 agggaataag ggcgacacgg aaatgttgaa tactcatact cttccttttt caatattatt
     2281 gaagcattta tcagggttat tgtctcatga gcggatacat atttgaatgt atttagaaaa
     2341 ataaacaaat aggggttccg cgcacatttc cccgaaaagt gccagatacc tgaaacaaaa
     2401 cccatcgtac ggccaaggaa gtctccaata actgtgatcc accacaagcg ccagggtttt
     2461 cccagtcacg acgttgtaaa acgacggcca gtcatgcata atccgcacgc atctggaata
     2521 aggaagtgcc attccgcctg acct
//
