# Supplementary material for: Cell-free systems enable mechanistic characterization of genetically encoded RNA strand exchange circuits for programmable protein expression
Source: bioRxiv preprint, doi:10.1101/2025.09.25.678518, version 2 (2025-09-30)
Supplement: Supplementary File S2 [file 678518_file03.zip › Supplementary File S2/(pFP49) Pt7-rbs-tDF30ppr.gb]

LOCUS       (pFP49)_Pt7-rbs-tDF30pp 1915 bp ds-DNA     circular     16-SEP-2025
DEFINITION  .
FEATURES             Location/Qualifiers
     rep_origin      17..605
                     /label="colE1"
                     /ApEinfo_revcolor="#b4abac"
                     /ApEinfo_fwdcolor="#b4abac"
                     /locus_tag="colE1"
                     /label="colE1"
                     /ApEinfo_graphicformat="arrow_data {{0 1 2 0 0 -1} {} 0}width 5 offset 0"
     primer_bind     539..558
                     /label="ADS_screen.F"
                     /ApEinfo_revcolor="#faac61"
                     /ApEinfo_fwdcolor="#faac61"
                     /locus_tag="ADS_screen.F"
                     /label="ADS_screen.F"
                     /ApEinfo_graphicformat="arrow_data {{0 1 2 0 0 -1} {} 0}width 5 offset 0"
     misc_feature    633..651
                     /label="T7promoter(missing G)"
                     /ApEinfo_revcolor="#faac61"
                     /ApEinfo_fwdcolor="#faac61"
                     /locus_tag="T7promoter(missing G)"
                     /label="T7promoter(missing G)"
                     /ApEinfo_graphicformat="arrow_data {{0 1 2 0 0 -1} {} 0}width 5 offset 0"
     primer_bind     633..652
                     /label="T7"
                     /ApEinfo_revcolor="#85dae9"
                     /ApEinfo_fwdcolor="#85dae9"
                     /locus_tag="T7"
                     /label="T7"
                     /ApEinfo_graphicformat="arrow_data {{0 1 2 0 0 -1} {} 0}width 5 offset 0"
     misc_feature    633..655
                     /label="t7consensus"
                     /ApEinfo_revcolor="#85dae9"
                     /ApEinfo_fwdcolor="#85dae9"
                     /locus_tag="t7consensus"
                     /label="t7consensus"
                     /ApEinfo_graphicformat="arrow_data {{0 1 2 0 0 -1} {} 0}width 5 offset 0"
     stem loop       650..670
                     /label="stem loop"
                     /ApEinfo_revcolor="#b7e6d7"
                     /ApEinfo_fwdcolor="#b7e6d7"
     misc_feature    652..712
                     /label="UTRcfps"
                     /ApEinfo_revcolor="#ffef86"
                     /ApEinfo_fwdcolor="#ffef86"
                     /locus_tag="UTRcfps"
                     /label="UTRcfps"
                     /ApEinfo_graphicformat="arrow_data {{0 1 2 0 0 -1} {} 0}width 5 offset 0"
     misc_feature    677..709
                     /label="UTR1 (Noireaux)"
                     /ApEinfo_revcolor="#ffef86"
                     /ApEinfo_fwdcolor="#ffef86"
     misc_feature    683..705
                     /label="RBSstrong"
                     /ApEinfo_revcolor="#ffef86"
                     /ApEinfo_fwdcolor="#ffef86"
                     /locus_tag="RBSstrong"
                     /label="RBSstrong"
                     /ApEinfo_graphicformat="arrow_data {{0 1 2 0 0 -1} {} 0}width 5 offset 0"
     misc_feature    688..696
                     /label="16S RNA homology"
                     /ApEinfo_revcolor="#ff9ccd"
                     /ApEinfo_fwdcolor="#ff9ccd"
                     /note="Epsilon motif"
                     /locus_tag="16S RNA homology"
                     /label="16S RNA homology"
                     /ApEinfo_graphicformat="arrow_data {{0 1 2 0 0 -1} {} 0}width 5 offset 0"
     RNA scaffold    716..749
                     /label="tRNA scaffold"
                     /ApEinfo_revcolor="#f58a5e"
                     /ApEinfo_fwdcolor="#f58a5e"
     RNA scaffold    750..767
                     /label="F30 scaffold"
                     /ApEinfo_revcolor="#85dae9"
                     /ApEinfo_fwdcolor="#85dae9"
     misc_feature    750..889
                     /label="F30Ppr2Y"
                     /ApEinfo_revcolor="#75c6a9"
                     /ApEinfo_fwdcolor="#75c6a9"
     misc_feature    768..810
                     /label="pepper unit"
                     /ApEinfo_revcolor="#ff9ccd"
                     /ApEinfo_fwdcolor="#ff9ccd"
     RNA scaffold    811..830
                     /label="DF30"
                     /ApEinfo_revcolor="#85dae9"
                     /ApEinfo_fwdcolor="#85dae9"
     misc_feature    831..873
                     /label="pepper w/ modified nts (for IDT's sake)"
                     /ApEinfo_revcolor="#ff9ccd"
                     /ApEinfo_fwdcolor="#ff9ccd"
     mutation        839..839
                     /label="G->A"
                     /ApEinfo_revcolor="#b1ff67"
                     /ApEinfo_fwdcolor="#b1ff67"
     mutation        872..872
                     /label="C->T"
                     /ApEinfo_revcolor="#b1ff67"
                     /ApEinfo_fwdcolor="#b1ff67"
     RNA scaffold    874..889
                     /label="F30 scaffold"
                     /ApEinfo_revcolor="#85dae9"
                     /ApEinfo_fwdcolor="#85dae9"
     RNA scaffold    890..929
                     /label="tRNA scaffold"
                     /ApEinfo_revcolor="#faac61"
                     /ApEinfo_fwdcolor="#faac61"
     misc_feature    930..977
                     /label="Terminator"
                     /ApEinfo_revcolor="#ffef86"
                     /ApEinfo_fwdcolor="#ffef86"
                     /locus_tag="Terminator"
                     /label="Terminator"
                     /ApEinfo_graphicformat="arrow_data {{0 1 2 0 0 -1} {} 0}width 5 offset 0"
     misc_feature    937..972
                     /label="terminator hairpin"
                     /ApEinfo_revcolor="#d59687"
                     /ApEinfo_fwdcolor="#d59687"
     misc_feature    complement(995..1810)
                     /label="kan2\marker"
                     /ApEinfo_revcolor="#ff9ccd"
                     /ApEinfo_fwdcolor="#ff9ccd"
                     /note="Geneious type: Marker"
                     /vntifkey=21
                     /locus_tag="kan2\marker"
                     /label="kan2\marker"
                     /ApEinfo_graphicformat="arrow_data {{0 1 2 0 0 -1} {} 0}width 5 offset 0"
     misc_feature    complement(1811..1915)
                     /label="promoter and RBS for kanR"
                     /ApEinfo_revcolor="#ffef86"
                     /ApEinfo_fwdcolor="#ffef86"
                     /locus_tag="promoter and RBS for kanR"
                     /label="promoter and RBS for kanR"
                     /ApEinfo_graphicformat="arrow_data {{0 1 2 0 0 -1} {} 0}width 5 offset 0"
ORIGIN
        1 agatcaaagg atcttcttga gatccttttt ttctgcgcgt aatctgctgc ttgcaaacaa
       61 aaaaaccacc gctaccagcg gtggtttgtt tgccggatca agagctacca actctttttc
      121 cgaaggtaac tggcttcagc agagcgcaga taccaaatac tgttcttcta gtgtagccgt
      181 agttaggcca ccacttcaag aactctgtag caccgcctac atacctcgct ctgctaatcc
      241 tgttaccagt ggctgctgcc agtggcgata agtcgtgtct taccgggttg gactcaagac
      301 gatagttacc ggataaggcg cagcggtcgg gctgaacggg gggttcgtgc acacagccca
      361 gcttggagcg aacgacctac accgaactga gatacctaca gcgtgagcta tgagaaagcg
      421 ccacgcttcc cgaagggaga aaggcggaca ggtatccggt aagcggcagg gtcggaacag
      481 gagagcgcac gagggagctt ccagggggaa acgcctggta tctttatagt cctgtcgggt
      541 ttcgccacct ctgacttgag cgtcgatttt tgtgatgctc gtcagggggg cggagcctat
      601 ggaaaaacgc cagcaacgcg atcccgcgaa attaatacga ctcactatag ggagaccaca
      661 acggtttccc tctagaaata attttgttta actttaagaa ggagatatac atTATGCCCG
      721 GATAGCTCAG TCGGTAGAGC AGCGGCCGGT TGCCATGTGT ATGTGGGCCA ATCGTGGCGT
      781 GTCGGCCTGC TTCGGCAGGC ACTGGCGCCG CCCACATACT CTGATGATCC CCAATCGTAG
      841 CGTGTCGGGG TGCGCTTGCA CCCACTGGCG CTGGGATCAT TCATGGCAAC GGCCGCGGGT
      901 CCAGGGTTCA AGTCCCTGTT CGGGCGCCAc tagcataacc ccttggggcc tctaaacggg
      961 tcttgagggg ttttttgctg aaagccaatt ctgattagaa aaactcatcg agcatcaaat
     1021 gaaactgcaa tttattcata tcaggattat caataccata tttttgaaaa agccgtttct
     1081 gtaatgaagg agaaaactca ccgaggcagt tccataggat ggcaagatcc tggtatcggt
     1141 ctgcgattcc gactcgtcca acatcaatac aacctattaa tttcccctcg tcaaaaataa
     1201 ggttatcaag tgagaaatca ccatgagtga cgactgaatc cggtgagaat ggcaaaagct
     1261 tatgcatttc tttccagact tgttcaacag gccagccatt acgctcgtca tcaaaatcac
     1321 tcgcatcaac caaaccgtta ttcattcgtg attgcgcctg agcgagacga aatacgcgat
     1381 cgctgttaaa aggacaatta caaacaggaa tcgaatgcaa ccggcgcagg aacactgcca
     1441 gcgcatcaac aatattttca cctgaatcag gatattcttc taatacctgg aatgctgttt
     1501 tcccggggat cgcagtggtg agtaaccatg catcatcagg agtacggata aaatgcttga
     1561 tggtcggaag aggcataaat tccgtcagcc agtttagtct gaccatctca tctgtaacat
     1621 cattggcaac gctacctttg ccatgtttca gaaacaactc tggcgcatcg ggcttcccat
     1681 acaatcgata gattgtcgca cctgattgcc cgacattatc gcgagcccat ttatacccat
     1741 ataaatcagc atccatgttg gaatttaatc gcggcttcga gcaagacgtt tcccgttgaa
     1801 tatggctcat aacacccctt gtattactgt ttatgtaagc agacagtttt attgttcatg
     1861 atgatatatt tttatcttgt gcaatgtaac atcagagatt ttgagacaca acgtg
//
