# Supplementary material for: Cell-free systems enable mechanistic characterization of genetically encoded RNA strand exchange circuits for programmable protein expression
Source: bioRxiv preprint, doi:10.1101/2025.09.25.678518, version 2 (2025-09-30)
Supplement: Supplementary File S2 [file 678518_file03.zip › Supplementary File S2/(pFP51) Pt7-rbs-sfGFP-tDF30ppr.gb]

LOCUS       (pFP51)_Pt7-∆rbs-sfGFP- 2602 bp ds-DNA     circular     16-SEP-2025
DEFINITION  .
FEATURES             Location/Qualifiers
     rep_origin      17..605
                     /label="colE1"
                     /ApEinfo_revcolor="#b4abac"
                     /ApEinfo_fwdcolor="#b4abac"
                     /locus_tag="colE1"
                     /label="colE1"
                     /ApEinfo_graphicformat="arrow_data {{0 1 2 0 0 -1} {} 0}width 5 offset 0"
     primer_bind     539..558
                     /label="ADS_screen.F"
                     /ApEinfo_revcolor="#faac61"
                     /ApEinfo_fwdcolor="#faac61"
                     /locus_tag="ADS_screen.F"
                     /label="ADS_screen.F"
                     /ApEinfo_graphicformat="arrow_data {{0 1 2 0 0 -1} {} 0}width 5 offset 0"
     misc_feature    633..651
                     /label="T7promoter(missing G)"
                     /ApEinfo_revcolor="#faac61"
                     /ApEinfo_fwdcolor="#faac61"
                     /locus_tag="T7promoter(missing G)"
                     /label="T7promoter(missing G)"
                     /ApEinfo_graphicformat="arrow_data {{0 1 2 0 0 -1} {} 0}width 5 offset 0"
     primer_bind     633..652
                     /label="T7"
                     /ApEinfo_revcolor="#85dae9"
                     /ApEinfo_fwdcolor="#85dae9"
                     /locus_tag="T7"
                     /label="T7"
                     /ApEinfo_graphicformat="arrow_data {{0 1 2 0 0 -1} {} 0}width 5 offset 0"
     misc_feature    633..655
                     /label="t7consensus"
                     /ApEinfo_revcolor="#85dae9"
                     /ApEinfo_fwdcolor="#85dae9"
                     /locus_tag="t7consensus"
                     /label="t7consensus"
                     /ApEinfo_graphicformat="arrow_data {{0 1 2 0 0 -1} {} 0}width 5 offset 0"
     stem loop       650..670
                     /label="stem loop"
                     /ApEinfo_revcolor="#b7e6d7"
                     /ApEinfo_fwdcolor="#b7e6d7"
     misc_feature    652..676
                     /label="UTRcfps"
                     /ApEinfo_revcolor="#ffef86"
                     /ApEinfo_fwdcolor="#ffef86"
                     /locus_tag="UTRcfps"
                     /label="UTRcfps"
                     /ApEinfo_graphicformat="arrow_data {{0 1 2 0 0 -1} {} 0}width 5 offset 0"
     misc_feature    677..1399
                     /label="sfGFP"
                     /ApEinfo_revcolor="#b1ff67"
                     /ApEinfo_fwdcolor="#b1ff67"
                     /vntifkey=21
                     /locus_tag="sfGFP"
                     /label="sfGFP"
                     /ApEinfo_graphicformat="arrow_data {{0 1 2 0 0 -1} {} 0}width 5 offset 0"
     misc_feature    1373..1396
                     /label="strep tag"
                     /ApEinfo_revcolor="#f8d3a9"
                     /ApEinfo_fwdcolor="#f8d3a9"
     RNA scaffold    1403..1436
                     /label="tRNA scaffold"
                     /ApEinfo_revcolor="#f58a5e"
                     /ApEinfo_fwdcolor="#f58a5e"
     RNA scaffold    1437..1454
                     /label="F30 scaffold"
                     /ApEinfo_revcolor="#85dae9"
                     /ApEinfo_fwdcolor="#85dae9"
     misc_feature    1437..1576
                     /label="F30Ppr2Y"
                     /ApEinfo_revcolor="#75c6a9"
                     /ApEinfo_fwdcolor="#75c6a9"
     misc_feature    1455..1497
                     /label="pepper unit"
                     /ApEinfo_revcolor="#ff9ccd"
                     /ApEinfo_fwdcolor="#ff9ccd"
     RNA scaffold    1498..1517
                     /label="DF30"
                     /ApEinfo_revcolor="#85dae9"
                     /ApEinfo_fwdcolor="#85dae9"
     misc_feature    1518..1560
                     /label="pepper w/ modified nts (for IDT's sake)"
                     /ApEinfo_revcolor="#ff9ccd"
                     /ApEinfo_fwdcolor="#ff9ccd"
     mutation        1526..1526
                     /label="G->A"
                     /ApEinfo_revcolor="#b1ff67"
                     /ApEinfo_fwdcolor="#b1ff67"
     mutation        1559..1559
                     /label="C->T"
                     /ApEinfo_revcolor="#b1ff67"
                     /ApEinfo_fwdcolor="#b1ff67"
     RNA scaffold    1561..1576
                     /label="F30 scaffold"
                     /ApEinfo_revcolor="#85dae9"
                     /ApEinfo_fwdcolor="#85dae9"
     RNA scaffold    1577..1616
                     /label="tRNA scaffold"
                     /ApEinfo_revcolor="#faac61"
                     /ApEinfo_fwdcolor="#faac61"
     misc_feature    1617..1664
                     /label="Terminator"
                     /ApEinfo_revcolor="#ffef86"
                     /ApEinfo_fwdcolor="#ffef86"
                     /locus_tag="Terminator"
                     /label="Terminator"
                     /ApEinfo_graphicformat="arrow_data {{0 1 2 0 0 -1} {} 0}width 5 offset 0"
     misc_feature    1624..1659
                     /label="terminator hairpin"
                     /ApEinfo_revcolor="#d59687"
                     /ApEinfo_fwdcolor="#d59687"
     misc_feature    complement(1682..2497)
                     /label="kan2\marker"
                     /ApEinfo_revcolor="#ff9ccd"
                     /ApEinfo_fwdcolor="#ff9ccd"
                     /note="Geneious type: Marker"
                     /vntifkey=21
                     /locus_tag="kan2\marker"
                     /label="kan2\marker"
                     /ApEinfo_graphicformat="arrow_data {{0 1 2 0 0 -1} {} 0}width 5 offset 0"
     misc_feature    complement(2498..2602)
                     /label="promoter and RBS for kanR"
                     /ApEinfo_revcolor="#ffef86"
                     /ApEinfo_fwdcolor="#ffef86"
                     /locus_tag="promoter and RBS for kanR"
                     /label="promoter and RBS for kanR"
                     /ApEinfo_graphicformat="arrow_data {{0 1 2 0 0 -1} {} 0}width 5 offset 0"
ORIGIN
        1 agatcaaagg atcttcttga gatccttttt ttctgcgcgt aatctgctgc ttgcaaacaa
       61 aaaaaccacc gctaccagcg gtggtttgtt tgccggatca agagctacca actctttttc
      121 cgaaggtaac tggcttcagc agagcgcaga taccaaatac tgttcttcta gtgtagccgt
      181 agttaggcca ccacttcaag aactctgtag caccgcctac atacctcgct ctgctaatcc
      241 tgttaccagt ggctgctgcc agtggcgata agtcgtgtct taccgggttg gactcaagac
      301 gatagttacc ggataaggcg cagcggtcgg gctgaacggg gggttcgtgc acacagccca
      361 gcttggagcg aacgacctac accgaactga gatacctaca gcgtgagcta tgagaaagcg
      421 ccacgcttcc cgaagggaga aaggcggaca ggtatccggt aagcggcagg gtcggaacag
      481 gagagcgcac gagggagctt ccagggggaa acgcctggta tctttatagt cctgtcgggt
      541 ttcgccacct ctgacttgag cgtcgatttt tgtgatgctc gtcagggggg cggagcctat
      601 ggaaaaacgc cagcaacgcg atcccgcgaa attaatacga ctcactatag ggagaccaca
      661 acggtttccc tctagaATGA GCAAAGGTGA AGAACTGTTT ACCGGCGTTG TGCCGATTCT
      721 GGTGGAACTG GATGGCGATG TGAACGGTCA CAAATTCAGC GTGCGTGGTG AAGGTGAAGG
      781 CGATGCCACG ATTGGCAAAC TGACGCTGAA ATTTATCTGC ACCACCGGCA AACTGCCGGT
      841 GCCGTGGCCG ACGCTGGTGA CCACCCTGAC CTATGGCGTT CAGTGTTTTA GTCGCTATCC
      901 GGATCACATG AAACGTCACG ATTTCTTTAA ATCTGCAATG CCGGAAGGCT ATGTGCAGGA
      961 ACGTACGATT AGCTTTAAAG ATGATGGCAA ATATAAAACG CGCGCCGTTG TGAAATTTGA
     1021 AGGCGATACC CTGGTGAACC GCATTGAACT GAAAGGCACG GATTTTAAAG AAGATGGCAA
     1081 TATCCTGGGC CATAAACTGG AATACAACTT TAATAGCCAT AATGTTTATA TTACGGCGGA
     1141 TAAACAGAAA AATGGCATCA AAGCGAATTT TACCGTTCGC CATAACGTTG AAGATGGCAG
     1201 TGTGCAGCTG GCAGATCATT ATCAGCAGAA TACCCCGATT GGTGATGGTC CGGTGCTGCT
     1261 GCCGGATAAT CATTATCTGA GCACGCAGAC CGTTCTGTCT AAAGATCCGA ACGAAAAAGG
     1321 CACGCGGGAC CACATGGTTC TGCACGAATA TGTGAATGCG GCAGGTATTA CGTGGAGCCA
     1381 TCCGCAGTTC GAAAAATAAT ATGCCCGGAT AGCTCAGTCG GTAGAGCAGC GGCCGGTTGC
     1441 CATGTGTATG TGGGCCAATC GTGGCGTGTC GGCCTGCTTC GGCAGGCACT GGCGCCGCCC
     1501 ACATACTCTG ATGATCCCCA ATCGTAGCGT GTCGGGGTGC GCTTGCACCC ACTGGCGCTG
     1561 GGATCATTCA TGGCAACGGC CGCGGGTCCA GGGTTCAAGT CCCTGTTCGG GCGCCActag
     1621 cataacccct tggggcctct aaacgggtct tgaggggttt tttgctgaaa gccaattctg
     1681 attagaaaaa ctcatcgagc atcaaatgaa actgcaattt attcatatca ggattatcaa
     1741 taccatattt ttgaaaaagc cgtttctgta atgaaggaga aaactcaccg aggcagttcc
     1801 ataggatggc aagatcctgg tatcggtctg cgattccgac tcgtccaaca tcaatacaac
     1861 ctattaattt cccctcgtca aaaataaggt tatcaagtga gaaatcacca tgagtgacga
     1921 ctgaatccgg tgagaatggc aaaagcttat gcatttcttt ccagacttgt tcaacaggcc
     1981 agccattacg ctcgtcatca aaatcactcg catcaaccaa accgttattc attcgtgatt
     2041 gcgcctgagc gagacgaaat acgcgatcgc tgttaaaagg acaattacaa acaggaatcg
     2101 aatgcaaccg gcgcaggaac actgccagcg catcaacaat attttcacct gaatcaggat
     2161 attcttctaa tacctggaat gctgttttcc cggggatcgc agtggtgagt aaccatgcat
     2221 catcaggagt acggataaaa tgcttgatgg tcggaagagg cataaattcc gtcagccagt
     2281 ttagtctgac catctcatct gtaacatcat tggcaacgct acctttgcca tgtttcagaa
     2341 acaactctgg cgcatcgggc ttcccataca atcgatagat tgtcgcacct gattgcccga
     2401 cattatcgcg agcccattta tacccatata aatcagcatc catgttggaa tttaatcgcg
     2461 gcttcgagca agacgtttcc cgttgaatat ggctcataac accccttgta ttactgttta
     2521 tgtaagcaga cagttttatt gttcatgatg atatattttt atcttgtgca atgtaacatc
     2581 agagattttg agacacaacg tg
//
