# Supplementary material for: Cell-free systems enable mechanistic characterization of genetically encoded RNA strand exchange circuits for programmable protein expression
Source: bioRxiv preprint, doi:10.1101/2025.09.25.678518, version 2 (2025-09-30)
Supplement: Supplementary File S2 [file 678518_file03.zip › Supplementary File S2/THE CFES GenBank - all DNA RNA.gb]

LOCUS       (G_26_L)_G{v6,u3}_[s4],_ 300 bp ds-DNA     linear       15-SEP-2025
DEFINITION  .
FEATURES             Location/Qualifiers
     Promoter        4..20
                     /label="T7 promoter"
                     /ApEinfo_revcolor="#75c6a9"
                     /ApEinfo_fwdcolor="#75c6a9"
     Hairpin         21..36
                     /label="5hp"
                     /ApEinfo_revcolor="#c6c9d1"
                     /ApEinfo_fwdcolor="#c6c9d1"
     misc_feature    38..47
                     /label=3
                     /ApEinfo_revcolor="#faac61"
                     /ApEinfo_fwdcolor="#faac61"
     misc_feature    48..53
                     /label="u"
                     /ApEinfo_revcolor="#b4abac"
                     /ApEinfo_fwdcolor="#b4abac"
     misc_feature    54..63
                     /label=6
                     /ApEinfo_revcolor="#75c6a9"
                     /ApEinfo_fwdcolor="#75c6a9"
     misc_feature    64..66
                     /label="L"
                     /ApEinfo_revcolor="#b4abac"
                     /ApEinfo_fwdcolor="#b4abac"
     Ribozyme        67..130
                     /label="R3"
                     /ApEinfo_revcolor="#c6c9d1"
                     /ApEinfo_fwdcolor="#c6c9d1"
     misc_feature    131..134
                     /label="s4"
                     /ApEinfo_revcolor="#b1ff67"
                     /ApEinfo_fwdcolor="#b1ff67"
     misc_feature    135..140
                     /label="v'"
                     /ApEinfo_revcolor="#b4abac"
                     /ApEinfo_fwdcolor="#b4abac"
     misc_feature    141..150
                     /label="6'"
                     /ApEinfo_revcolor="#75c6a9"
                     /ApEinfo_fwdcolor="#75c6a9"
     misc_feature    151..156
                     /label="u'"
                     /ApEinfo_revcolor="#b4abac"
                     /ApEinfo_fwdcolor="#b4abac"
     Terminator      162..199
                     /label="Thyb3"
                     /ApEinfo_revcolor="#c6c9d1"
                     /ApEinfo_fwdcolor="#c6c9d1"
     Terminator      165..199
                     /label="Thyb5"
                     /ApEinfo_revcolor="#c6c9d1"
                     /ApEinfo_fwdcolor="#c6c9d1"
     Ribozyme        200..259
                     /label="sarJn"
                     /ApEinfo_revcolor="#c6c9d1"
                     /ApEinfo_fwdcolor="#c6c9d1"
     Homology domain 260..299
                     /label="U3"
                     /ApEinfo_revcolor="#b1ff67"
                     /ApEinfo_fwdcolor="#b1ff67"
ORIGIN
        1 TTCTAATACG ACTCACTATA GGGAGATTCG TCTCCCACAC ATTCAATACA TCATTATCTT
       61 ACTTACGGGT CGGCATGGCA TGTGCACCTC CTCGCGGTCC GACCTGGGCT ACTTCGGTAG
      121 GCTAAGGCAC AATCAGGATT AGTAAGGTAA TGATGTttat cAACAGATAG GCCGCttcgG
      181 CGGCCtatct gttTTTTTTA GACTGTCGCC GGATGTGTAT CCGACCTGAC GATGGCCCAA
      241 AAGGGCCGAA ACAGTCCTCG CACTGAAGGT CCTCAATCGC ACTGGAAACA TCAAGGTCGa
//
LOCUS       (IN_23)_I{u4}_[],_[T7t]  300 bp ds-DNA     linear       15-SEP-2025
DEFINITION  .
FEATURES             Location/Qualifiers
     primer          1..20
                     /label="fwd_Ug"
                     /note="sequence: gaagtctaacgctgctctgg"
                     /ApEinfo_revcolor="#f58a5e"
                     /ApEinfo_fwdcolor="#f58a5e"
     Homology domain 1..30
                     /label="Ug"
                     /ApEinfo_revcolor="#b1ff67"
                     /ApEinfo_fwdcolor="#b1ff67"
     Promoter        34..50
                     /label="T7 promoter"
                     /ApEinfo_revcolor="#75c6a9"
                     /ApEinfo_fwdcolor="#75c6a9"
     Hairpin         51..66
                     /label="5hp"
                     /ApEinfo_revcolor="#c6c9d1"
                     /ApEinfo_fwdcolor="#c6c9d1"
     misc_feature    68..77
                     /label=4
                     /ApEinfo_revcolor="#ff9ccd"
                     /ApEinfo_fwdcolor="#ff9ccd"
     misc_feature    78..83
                     /label="u"
                     /ApEinfo_revcolor="#ff9ccd"
                     /ApEinfo_fwdcolor="#ff9ccd"
     Terminator      84..128
                     /label="T7t"
                     /ApEinfo_revcolor="#c6c9d1"
                     /ApEinfo_fwdcolor="#c6c9d1"
     primer          complement(103..168)
                     /label="T7rev_Ux"
                     /note="sequence: GGTGGAAGGGCTCGGAGTTGTGGTAATCTATGTATCCTGGCAAAAAACCCCTCAAGACCCGTTTAG"
                     /ApEinfo_revcolor="#f8d3a9"
                     /ApEinfo_fwdcolor="#f8d3a9"
     Homology domain 129..158
                     /label="Ud"
                     /ApEinfo_revcolor="#b1ff67"
                     /ApEinfo_fwdcolor="#b1ff67"
     Homology domain 159..188
                     /label="Ue"
                     /ApEinfo_revcolor="#b1ff67"
                     /ApEinfo_fwdcolor="#b1ff67"
ORIGIN
        1 gaagtctaac gctgctctgg gctaactgtc TTCTAATACG ACTCACTATA GGGAGATTCG
       61 TCTCCCAACC ACTAAACACA TCACTATAAC CCCTTGGGGC CTCTAAACGG GTCTTGAGGG
      121 GTTTTTTGct gaaacctcag gcatttgaga agcacacgct gaaaggagga actatatccg
      181 gattggcgac tgtgtacttg ttataacatc tgacagttaa agtcgggaga ataggagccg
      241 caatacacaa tttaccgcat ctagacttaa ctgagatatt accatagatg actatatcta
//
LOCUS       (IN_11)_I{v4}_[],_[T7t]  300 bp ds-DNA     linear       15-SEP-2025
DEFINITION  .
FEATURES             Location/Qualifiers
     primer          1..20
                     /label="fwd_Ug"
                     /note="sequence: gaagtctaacgctgctctgg"
                     /ApEinfo_revcolor="#f58a5e"
                     /ApEinfo_fwdcolor="#f58a5e"
     Homology domain 1..30
                     /label="Ug"
                     /ApEinfo_revcolor="#b1ff67"
                     /ApEinfo_fwdcolor="#b1ff67"
     Promoter        34..50
                     /label="T7 promoter"
                     /ApEinfo_revcolor="#75c6a9"
                     /ApEinfo_fwdcolor="#75c6a9"
     Hairpin         51..66
                     /label="5hp"
                     /ApEinfo_revcolor="#c6c9d1"
                     /ApEinfo_fwdcolor="#c6c9d1"
     misc_feature    68..77
                     /label=4
                     /ApEinfo_revcolor="#f8d3a9"
                     /ApEinfo_fwdcolor="#f8d3a9"
     misc_feature    78..83
                     /label="v"
                     /ApEinfo_revcolor="#f58a5e"
                     /ApEinfo_fwdcolor="#f58a5e"
     Terminator      84..128
                     /label="T7t"
                     /ApEinfo_revcolor="#c6c9d1"
                     /ApEinfo_fwdcolor="#c6c9d1"
     primer          complement(103..168)
                     /label="T7rev_Ux"
                     /note="sequence: GGTGGAAGGGCTCGGAGTTGTGGTAATCTATGTATCCTGGCAAAAAACCCCTCAAGACCCGTTTAG"
                     /ApEinfo_revcolor="#f8d3a9"
                     /ApEinfo_fwdcolor="#f8d3a9"
     Homology domain 129..158
                     /label="Ud"
                     /ApEinfo_revcolor="#b1ff67"
                     /ApEinfo_fwdcolor="#b1ff67"
     Homology domain 159..188
                     /label="Ue"
                     /ApEinfo_revcolor="#b1ff67"
                     /ApEinfo_fwdcolor="#b1ff67"
ORIGIN
        1 gaagtctaac gctgctctgg gctaactgtc TTCTAATACG ACTCACTATA GGGAGATTCG
       61 TCTCCCAACC ACTAAACAAT CCTCTATAAC CCCTTGGGGC CTCTAAACGG GTCTTGAGGG
      121 GTTTTTTGct gaaacctcag gcatttgaga agcacacgct gaaaggagga actatatccg
      181 gattggcgac tgtgtacttg ttataacatc tgacagttaa agtcgggaga ataggagccg
      241 caatacacaa tttaccgcat ctagacttaa ctgagatatt accatagatg actatatcta
//
LOCUS       (IN_13)_I{v5}_[],_[T7t]  300 bp ds-DNA     linear       15-SEP-2025
DEFINITION  .
FEATURES             Location/Qualifiers
     primer          1..20
                     /label="fwd_Ug"
                     /note="sequence: gaagtctaacgctgctctgg"
                     /ApEinfo_revcolor="#f58a5e"
                     /ApEinfo_fwdcolor="#f58a5e"
     Homology domain 1..30
                     /label="Ug"
                     /ApEinfo_revcolor="#b1ff67"
                     /ApEinfo_fwdcolor="#b1ff67"
     Promoter        34..50
                     /label="T7 promoter"
                     /ApEinfo_revcolor="#75c6a9"
                     /ApEinfo_fwdcolor="#75c6a9"
     Hairpin         51..66
                     /label="5hp"
                     /ApEinfo_revcolor="#c6c9d1"
                     /ApEinfo_fwdcolor="#c6c9d1"
     misc_feature    68..77
                     /label=5
                     /ApEinfo_revcolor="#d59687"
                     /ApEinfo_fwdcolor="#d59687"
     misc_feature    78..83
                     /label="v"
                     /ApEinfo_revcolor="#d6b295"
                     /ApEinfo_fwdcolor="#d6b295"
     Terminator      84..128
                     /label="T7t"
                     /ApEinfo_revcolor="#c6c9d1"
                     /ApEinfo_fwdcolor="#c6c9d1"
     primer          complement(103..168)
                     /label="T7rev_Ux"
                     /note="sequence: GGTGGAAGGGCTCGGAGTTGTGGTAATCTATGTATCCTGGCAAAAAACCCCTCAAGACCCGTTTAG"
                     /ApEinfo_revcolor="#f8d3a9"
                     /ApEinfo_fwdcolor="#f8d3a9"
     Homology domain 129..158
                     /label="Ud"
                     /ApEinfo_revcolor="#b1ff67"
                     /ApEinfo_fwdcolor="#b1ff67"
     Homology domain 159..188
                     /label="Ue"
                     /ApEinfo_revcolor="#b1ff67"
                     /ApEinfo_fwdcolor="#b1ff67"
ORIGIN
        1 gaagtctaac gctgctctgg gctaactgtc TTCTAATACG ACTCACTATA GGGAGATTCG
       61 TCTCCCTACC ATACTACAAT CCTCTATAAC CCCTTGGGGC CTCTAAACGG GTCTTGAGGG
      121 GTTTTTTGct gaaacctcag gcatttgaga agcacacgct gaaaggagga actatatccg
      181 gattggcgac tgtgtacttg ttataacatc tgacagttaa agtcgggaga ataggagccg
      241 caatacacaa tttaccgcat ctagacttaa ctgagatatt accatagatg actatatcta
//
LOCUS       (IN_1)_I{u1d}_[],_[d20_ 2544 bp ds-DNA     circular     15-SEP-2025
DEFINITION  synthetic circular DNA.
SOURCE      synthetic DNA construct
  ORGANISM  synthetic DNA construct
COMMENT     Imported using the Genbank importer. File name:
            pTwist+Amp+High+Copy.gb
FEATURES             Location/Qualifiers
     misc_feature    1..30
                     /label="Ug"
                     /ApEinfo_revcolor="#b7e6d7"
                     /ApEinfo_fwdcolor="#b7e6d7"
     misc_feature    31..70
                     /label="U1"
                     /ApEinfo_revcolor="#c6c9d1"
                     /ApEinfo_fwdcolor="#c6c9d1"
     primer          complement(51..70)
                     /label="rev_U1"
                     /note="sequence: GAGACGAGACGAGACAGCCT"
                     /ApEinfo_revcolor="#d6b295"
                     /ApEinfo_fwdcolor="#d6b295"
     misc_feature    74..90
                     /label="T7 promoter"
                     /ApEinfo_revcolor="#ffef86"
                     /ApEinfo_fwdcolor="#ffef86"
     misc_feature    91..106
                     /label="hp5"
                     /ApEinfo_revcolor="#85dae9"
                     /ApEinfo_fwdcolor="#85dae9"
     misc_feature    107..126
                     /label="d20"
                     /ApEinfo_revcolor="#f58a5e"
                     /ApEinfo_fwdcolor="#f58a5e"
     misc_feature    127..136
                     /label=1
                     /ApEinfo_revcolor="#ffef86"
                     /ApEinfo_fwdcolor="#ffef86"
     misc_feature    137..142
                     /label="u"
                     /ApEinfo_revcolor="#f8d3a9"
                     /ApEinfo_fwdcolor="#f8d3a9"
     misc_feature    143..227
                     /label="Thyb10"
                     /ApEinfo_revcolor="#f58a5e"
                     /ApEinfo_fwdcolor="#f58a5e"
     misc_feature    228..283
                     /label="riboJn"
                     /ApEinfo_revcolor="#b7e6d7"
                     /ApEinfo_fwdcolor="#b7e6d7"
     primer          284..309
                     /label="fwd_Ux"
                     /note="sequence: CCAGGATACATAGATTACCACAACTC"
                     /ApEinfo_revcolor="#b4abac"
                     /ApEinfo_fwdcolor="#b4abac"
     misc_feature    284..323
                     /label="Ux"
                     /ApEinfo_revcolor="#c7b0e3"
                     /ApEinfo_fwdcolor="#c7b0e3"
     misc_feature    324..344
                     /label="Uni_9 R"
                     /ApEinfo_revcolor="#b7e6d7"
                     /ApEinfo_fwdcolor="#b7e6d7"
     primer_bind     complement(380..396)
                     /label="M13 rev"
                     /ApEinfo_revcolor="#d59687"
                     /ApEinfo_fwdcolor="#d59687"
                     /note="common sequencing primer, one of multiple similar variants"
     rep_origin      complement(568..1156)
                     /label="ori"
                     /ApEinfo_revcolor="#d6b295"
                     /ApEinfo_fwdcolor="#d6b295"
                     /note="high-copy-number ColE1/pMB1/pBR322/pUC origin of replication"
                     /direction="LEFT"
     protein_bind    complement(1273..1297)
                     /label="attB1"
                     /ApEinfo_revcolor="#b1ff67"
                     /ApEinfo_fwdcolor="#b1ff67"
                     /note="recombination site for the Gateway(R) BP reaction"
                     /gene="mutant version of attB"
                     /bound_moiety="BP Clonase(TM)"
     CDS             complement(1397..2257)
                     /label="AmpR"
                     /ApEinfo_revcolor="#84b0dc"
                     /ApEinfo_fwdcolor="#84b0dc"
                     /note="confers resistance to ampicillin, carbenicillin, andrelated antibiotics"
                     /gene="bla"
                     /product="beta-lactamase"
                     /translation="MSIQHFRVALIPFFAAFCLPVFAHPETLVKVKDAEDQLGARVGYIELDLNSGKILESFRPEERFPMMSTFKVLLCGAVLSRIDAGQEQLGRRIHYSQNDLVEYSPVTEKHLTDGMTVRELCSAAITMSDNTAANLLLTTIGGPKELTAFLHNMGDHVTRLDRWEPELNEAIPNDERDTTMPVAMATTLRKLLTGELLTLASRQQLIDWMEADKVAGPLLRSALPAGWFIADKSGAGERGSRGIIAALGPDGKPSRIVVIYTTGSQATMDERNRQIAEIGASLIKHW*"
     primer          complement(1400..1428)
                     /label="pET_ampR_rev"
                     /note="sequence: agataggtgcctcactgattaagcattgg"
                     /ApEinfo_revcolor="#d6b295"
                     /ApEinfo_fwdcolor="#d6b295"
     promoter        complement(2258..2362)
                     /label="AmpR promoter"
                     /ApEinfo_revcolor="#f58a5e"
                     /ApEinfo_fwdcolor="#f58a5e"
                     /gene="bla"
     primer_bind     2476..2492
                     /label="M13 fwd"
                     /ApEinfo_revcolor="#75c6a9"
                     /ApEinfo_fwdcolor="#75c6a9"
                     /note="common sequencing primer, one of multiple similar variants"
     misc_feature    2523..2544
                     /label="Uni_9 F"
                     /ApEinfo_revcolor="#b4abac"
                     /ApEinfo_fwdcolor="#b4abac"
ORIGIN
        1 gaagtctaac gctgctctgg gctaactgtc CATTACTCGC ATCCATTCTC AGGCTGTCTC
       61 GTCTCGTCTC TTCTAATACG ACTCACTATA GGGAGATTCG TCTCCCAAAT ACTTAATACA
      121 AAATAATCAC TTCACAACAT CAataatcAG ATAACAGATA CttcgGtatc tgttatctgt
      181 tTTTTTTcAA CAGATAGCCG CGttcgCGCG GCtatctgtt TTTTTTtAGC TGTCACCGGA
      241 TGTGCTTTCC GGTCTGATGA GTCCGTGAGG ACGAAACAGC CTCCCAGGAT ACATAGATTA
      301 CCACAACTCC GAGCCCTTCC ACCaggctag gtggaggctc agtgatgata agtctgcgat
      361 ggtggatgca tgtgtcatgg tcatagctgt ttcctgtgtg aaattgttat ccgctcagag
      421 ggcacaatcc tattccgcgc tatccgacaa tctccaagac attaggtgga gttcagttcg
      481 gcgtatggca tatgtcgctg gaaagaacat gtgagcaaaa ggccagcaaa aggccaggaa
      541 ccgtaaaaag gccgcgttgc tggcgttttt ccataggctc cgcccccctg acgagcatca
      601 caaaaatcga cgctcaagtc agaggtggcg aaacccgaca ggactataaa gataccaggc
      661 gtttccccct ggaagctccc tcgtgcgctc tcctgttccg accctgccgc ttaccggata
      721 cctgtccgcc tttctccctt cgggaagcgt ggcgctttct catagctcac gctgtaggta
      781 tctcagttcg gtgtaggtcg ttcgctccaa gctgggctgt gtgcacgaac cccccgttca
      841 gcccgaccgc tgcgccttat ccggtaacta tcgtcttgag tccaacccgg taagacacga
      901 cttatcgcca ctggcagcag ccactggtaa caggattagc agagcgaggt atgtaggcgg
      961 tgctacagag ttcttgaagt ggtggcctaa ctacggctac actagaagaa cagtatttgg
     1021 tatctgcgct ctgctgaagc cagttacctt cggaaaaaga gttggtagct cttgatccgg
     1081 caaacaaacc accgctggta gcggtggttt ttttgtttgc aagcagcaga ttacgcgcag
     1141 aaaaaaagga tctcaagaag atcctttgat cttttctacg gggtctgacg ctctattcaa
     1201 caaagccgcc gtcccgtcaa gtcagcgtaa atgggtaggg ggcttcaaat cgtcctcgtg
     1261 ataccaattc ggagcctgct tttttgtaca aacttgttga taatggcaat tcaaggatct
     1321 tcacctagat ccttttaaat taaaaatgaa gttttaaatc aatctaaagt atatatgagt
     1381 aaacttggtc tgacagttac caatgcttaa tcagtgaggc acctatctca gcgatctgtc
     1441 tatttcgttc atccatagtt gcctgactcc ccgtcgtgta gataactacg atacgggagg
     1501 gcttaccatc tggccccagt gctgcaatga taccgcgaga gccacgctca ccggctccag
     1561 atttatcagc aataaaccag ccagccggaa gggccgagcg cagaagtggt cctgcaactt
     1621 tatccgcctc catccagtct attaattgtt gccgggaagc tagagtaagt agttcgccag
     1681 ttaatagttt gcgcaacgtt gttgccattg ctacaggcat cgtggtgtca cgctcgtcgt
     1741 ttggtatggc ttcattcagc tccggttccc aacgatcaag gcgagttaca tgatccccca
     1801 tgttgtgcaa aaaagcggtt agctccttcg gtcctccgat cgttgtcaga agtaagttgg
     1861 ccgcagtgtt atcactcatg gttatggcag cactgcataa ttctcttact gtcatgccat
     1921 ccgtaagatg cttttctgtg actggtgagt actcaaccaa gtcattctga gaatagtgta
     1981 tgcggcgacc gagttgctct tgcccggcgt caatacggga taataccgcg ccacatagca
     2041 gaactttaaa agtgctcatc attggaaaac gttcttcggg gcgaaaactc tcaaggatct
     2101 taccgctgtt gagatccagt tcgatgtaac ccactcgtgc acccaactga tcttcagcat
     2161 cttttacttt caccagcgtt tctgggtgag caaaaacagg aaggcaaaat gccgcaaaaa
     2221 agggaataag ggcgacacgg aaatgttgaa tactcatact cttccttttt caatattatt
     2281 gaagcattta tcagggttat tgtctcatga gcggatacat atttgaatgt atttagaaaa
     2341 ataaacaaat aggggttccg cgcacatttc cccgaaaagt gccagatacc tgaaacaaaa
     2401 cccatcgtac ggccaaggaa gtctccaata actgtgatcc accacaagcg ccagggtttt
     2461 cccagtcacg acgttgtaaa acgacggcca gtcatgcata atccgcacgc atctggaata
     2521 aggaagtgcc attccgcctg acct
//
LOCUS       (IN_1_v_T7t)_I{v1d}_[], 2448 bp ds-DNA     circular     15-SEP-2025
DEFINITION  synthetic circular DNA.
SOURCE      synthetic DNA construct
  ORGANISM  synthetic DNA construct
COMMENT     Imported using the Genbank importer. File name:
            pTwist+Amp+High+Copy.gb
FEATURES             Location/Qualifiers
     misc_feature    1..30
                     /label="Ug"
                     /ApEinfo_revcolor="#b7e6d7"
                     /ApEinfo_fwdcolor="#b7e6d7"
     misc_feature    31..70
                     /label="U1"
                     /ApEinfo_revcolor="#c6c9d1"
                     /ApEinfo_fwdcolor="#c6c9d1"
     primer          complement(51..70)
                     /label="rev_U1"
                     /note="sequence: GAGACGAGACGAGACAGCCT"
                     /ApEinfo_revcolor="#d6b295"
                     /ApEinfo_fwdcolor="#d6b295"
     misc_feature    74..90
                     /label="T7 promoter"
                     /ApEinfo_revcolor="#ffef86"
                     /ApEinfo_fwdcolor="#ffef86"
     misc_feature    91..106
                     /label="hp5"
                     /ApEinfo_revcolor="#85dae9"
                     /ApEinfo_fwdcolor="#85dae9"
     primer          188..213
                     /label="fwd_Ux"
                     /note="sequence: CCAGGATACATAGATTACCACAACTC"
                     /ApEinfo_revcolor="#b4abac"
                     /ApEinfo_fwdcolor="#b4abac"
     misc_feature    188..227
                     /label="Ux"
                     /ApEinfo_revcolor="#c7b0e3"
                     /ApEinfo_fwdcolor="#c7b0e3"
     misc_feature    228..248
                     /label="Uni_9 R"
                     /ApEinfo_revcolor="#b7e6d7"
                     /ApEinfo_fwdcolor="#b7e6d7"
     primer_bind     complement(284..300)
                     /label="M13 rev"
                     /ApEinfo_revcolor="#d59687"
                     /ApEinfo_fwdcolor="#d59687"
                     /note="common sequencing primer, one of multiple similar variants"
     rep_origin      complement(472..1060)
                     /label="ori"
                     /ApEinfo_revcolor="#d6b295"
                     /ApEinfo_fwdcolor="#d6b295"
                     /note="high-copy-number ColE1/pMB1/pBR322/pUC origin of replication"
                     /direction="LEFT"
     protein_bind    complement(1177..1201)
                     /label="attB1"
                     /ApEinfo_revcolor="#b1ff67"
                     /ApEinfo_fwdcolor="#b1ff67"
                     /note="recombination site for the Gateway(R) BP reaction"
                     /gene="mutant version of attB"
                     /bound_moiety="BP Clonase(TM)"
     CDS             complement(1301..2161)
                     /label="AmpR"
                     /ApEinfo_revcolor="#84b0dc"
                     /ApEinfo_fwdcolor="#84b0dc"
                     /note="confers resistance to ampicillin, carbenicillin, andrelated antibiotics"
                     /gene="bla"
                     /product="beta-lactamase"
                     /translation="MSIQHFRVALIPFFAAFCLPVFAHPETLVKVKDAEDQLGARVGYIELDLNSGKILESFRPEERFPMMSTFKVLLCGAVLSRIDAGQEQLGRRIHYSQNDLVEYSPVTEKHLTDGMTVRELCSAAITMSDNTAANLLLTTIGGPKELTAFLHNMGDHVTRLDRWEPELNEAIPNDERDTTMPVAMATTLRKLLTGELLTLASRQQLIDWMEADKVAGPLLRSALPAGWFIADKSGAGERGSRGIIAALGPDGKPSRIVVIYTTGSQATMDERNRQIAEIGASLIKHW*"
     primer          complement(1304..1332)
                     /label="pET_ampR_rev"
                     /note="sequence: agataggtgcctcactgattaagcattgg"
                     /ApEinfo_revcolor="#d6b295"
                     /ApEinfo_fwdcolor="#d6b295"
     promoter        complement(2162..2266)
                     /label="AmpR promoter"
                     /ApEinfo_revcolor="#f58a5e"
                     /ApEinfo_fwdcolor="#f58a5e"
                     /gene="bla"
     primer_bind     2380..2396
                     /label="M13 fwd"
                     /ApEinfo_revcolor="#75c6a9"
                     /ApEinfo_fwdcolor="#75c6a9"
                     /note="common sequencing primer, one of multiple similar variants"
     misc_feature    2427..2448
                     /label="Uni_9 F"
                     /ApEinfo_revcolor="#b4abac"
                     /ApEinfo_fwdcolor="#b4abac"
ORIGIN
        1 gaagtctaac gctgctctgg gctaactgtc CATTACTCGC ATCCATTCTC AGGCTGTCTC
       61 GTCTCGTCTC TTCTAATACG ACTCACTATA GGGAGATTCG TCTCCCAAAT ACTTAATACA
      121 AAATAATCAC TTCACAAATC CTCTATAACC CCTTGGGGCC TCTAAACGGG TCTTGAGGGG
      181 TTTTTTGCCA GGATACATAG ATTACCACAA CTCCGAGCCC TTCCACCagg ctaggtggag
      241 gctcagtgat gataagtctg cgatggtgga tgcatgtgtc atggtcatag ctgtttcctg
      301 tgtgaaattg ttatccgctc agagggcaca atcctattcc gcgctatccg acaatctcca
      361 agacattagg tggagttcag ttcggcgtat ggcatatgtc gctggaaaga acatgtgagc
      421 aaaaggccag caaaaggcca ggaaccgtaa aaaggccgcg ttgctggcgt ttttccatag
      481 gctccgcccc cctgacgagc atcacaaaaa tcgacgctca agtcagaggt ggcgaaaccc
      541 gacaggacta taaagatacc aggcgtttcc ccctggaagc tccctcgtgc gctctcctgt
      601 tccgaccctg ccgcttaccg gatacctgtc cgcctttctc ccttcgggaa gcgtggcgct
      661 ttctcatagc tcacgctgta ggtatctcag ttcggtgtag gtcgttcgct ccaagctggg
      721 ctgtgtgcac gaaccccccg ttcagcccga ccgctgcgcc ttatccggta actatcgtct
      781 tgagtccaac ccggtaagac acgacttatc gccactggca gcagccactg gtaacaggat
      841 tagcagagcg aggtatgtag gcggtgctac agagttcttg aagtggtggc ctaactacgg
      901 ctacactaga agaacagtat ttggtatctg cgctctgctg aagccagtta ccttcggaaa
      961 aagagttggt agctcttgat ccggcaaaca aaccaccgct ggtagcggtg gtttttttgt
     1021 ttgcaagcag cagattacgc gcagaaaaaa aggatctcaa gaagatcctt tgatcttttc
     1081 tacggggtct gacgctctat tcaacaaagc cgccgtcccg tcaagtcagc gtaaatgggt
     1141 agggggcttc aaatcgtcct cgtgatacca attcggagcc tgcttttttg tacaaacttg
     1201 ttgataatgg caattcaagg atcttcacct agatcctttt aaattaaaaa tgaagtttta
     1261 aatcaatcta aagtatatat gagtaaactt ggtctgacag ttaccaatgc ttaatcagtg
     1321 aggcacctat ctcagcgatc tgtctatttc gttcatccat agttgcctga ctccccgtcg
     1381 tgtagataac tacgatacgg gagggcttac catctggccc cagtgctgca atgataccgc
     1441 gagagccacg ctcaccggct ccagatttat cagcaataaa ccagccagcc ggaagggccg
     1501 agcgcagaag tggtcctgca actttatccg cctccatcca gtctattaat tgttgccggg
     1561 aagctagagt aagtagttcg ccagttaata gtttgcgcaa cgttgttgcc attgctacag
     1621 gcatcgtggt gtcacgctcg tcgtttggta tggcttcatt cagctccggt tcccaacgat
     1681 caaggcgagt tacatgatcc cccatgttgt gcaaaaaagc ggttagctcc ttcggtcctc
     1741 cgatcgttgt cagaagtaag ttggccgcag tgttatcact catggttatg gcagcactgc
     1801 ataattctct tactgtcatg ccatccgtaa gatgcttttc tgtgactggt gagtactcaa
     1861 ccaagtcatt ctgagaatag tgtatgcggc gaccgagttg ctcttgcccg gcgtcaatac
     1921 gggataatac cgcgccacat agcagaactt taaaagtgct catcattgga aaacgttctt
     1981 cggggcgaaa actctcaagg atcttaccgc tgttgagatc cagttcgatg taacccactc
     2041 gtgcacccaa ctgatcttca gcatctttta ctttcaccag cgtttctggg tgagcaaaaa
     2101 caggaaggca aaatgccgca aaaaagggaa taagggcgac acggaaatgt tgaatactca
     2161 tactcttcct ttttcaatat tattgaagca tttatcaggg ttattgtctc atgagcggat
     2221 acatatttga atgtatttag aaaaataaac aaataggggt tccgcgcaca tttccccgaa
     2281 aagtgccaga tacctgaaac aaaacccatc gtacggccaa ggaagtctcc aataactgtg
     2341 atccaccaca agcgccaggg ttttcccagt cacgacgttg taaaacgacg gccagtcatg
     2401 cataatccgc acgcatctgg aataaggaag tgccattccg cctgacct
//
LOCUS       (IN_1_4_Thyb10)_I{u4d}_ 2544 bp ds-DNA     circular     15-SEP-2025
DEFINITION  synthetic circular DNA.
SOURCE      synthetic DNA construct
  ORGANISM  synthetic DNA construct
COMMENT     Imported using the Genbank importer. File name:
            pTwist+Amp+High+Copy.gb
FEATURES             Location/Qualifiers
     misc_feature    1..30
                     /label="Ug"
                     /ApEinfo_revcolor="#b7e6d7"
                     /ApEinfo_fwdcolor="#b7e6d7"
     misc_feature    31..70
                     /label="U1"
                     /ApEinfo_revcolor="#c6c9d1"
                     /ApEinfo_fwdcolor="#c6c9d1"
     primer          complement(51..70)
                     /label="rev_U1"
                     /note="sequence: GAGACGAGACGAGACAGCCT"
                     /ApEinfo_revcolor="#d6b295"
                     /ApEinfo_fwdcolor="#d6b295"
     misc_feature    74..90
                     /label="T7 promoter"
                     /ApEinfo_revcolor="#ffef86"
                     /ApEinfo_fwdcolor="#ffef86"
     misc_feature    91..106
                     /label="hp5"
                     /ApEinfo_revcolor="#85dae9"
                     /ApEinfo_fwdcolor="#85dae9"
     misc_feature    143..227
                     /label="Thyb10"
                     /ApEinfo_revcolor="#f58a5e"
                     /ApEinfo_fwdcolor="#f58a5e"
     misc_feature    228..283
                     /label="riboJn"
                     /ApEinfo_revcolor="#b7e6d7"
                     /ApEinfo_fwdcolor="#b7e6d7"
     primer          284..309
                     /label="fwd_Ux"
                     /note="sequence: CCAGGATACATAGATTACCACAACTC"
                     /ApEinfo_revcolor="#b4abac"
                     /ApEinfo_fwdcolor="#b4abac"
     misc_feature    284..323
                     /label="Ux"
                     /ApEinfo_revcolor="#c7b0e3"
                     /ApEinfo_fwdcolor="#c7b0e3"
     misc_feature    324..344
                     /label="Uni_9 R"
                     /ApEinfo_revcolor="#b7e6d7"
                     /ApEinfo_fwdcolor="#b7e6d7"
     primer_bind     complement(380..396)
                     /label="M13 rev"
                     /ApEinfo_revcolor="#d59687"
                     /ApEinfo_fwdcolor="#d59687"
                     /note="common sequencing primer, one of multiple similar variants"
     rep_origin      complement(568..1156)
                     /label="ori"
                     /ApEinfo_revcolor="#d6b295"
                     /ApEinfo_fwdcolor="#d6b295"
                     /note="high-copy-number ColE1/pMB1/pBR322/pUC origin of replication"
                     /direction="LEFT"
     protein_bind    complement(1273..1297)
                     /label="attB1"
                     /ApEinfo_revcolor="#b1ff67"
                     /ApEinfo_fwdcolor="#b1ff67"
                     /note="recombination site for the Gateway(R) BP reaction"
                     /gene="mutant version of attB"
                     /bound_moiety="BP Clonase(TM)"
     CDS             complement(1397..2257)
                     /label="AmpR"
                     /ApEinfo_revcolor="#84b0dc"
                     /ApEinfo_fwdcolor="#84b0dc"
                     /note="confers resistance to ampicillin, carbenicillin, andrelated antibiotics"
                     /gene="bla"
                     /product="beta-lactamase"
                     /translation="MSIQHFRVALIPFFAAFCLPVFAHPETLVKVKDAEDQLGARVGYIELDLNSGKILESFRPEERFPMMSTFKVLLCGAVLSRIDAGQEQLGRRIHYSQNDLVEYSPVTEKHLTDGMTVRELCSAAITMSDNTAANLLLTTIGGPKELTAFLHNMGDHVTRLDRWEPELNEAIPNDERDTTMPVAMATTLRKLLTGELLTLASRQQLIDWMEADKVAGPLLRSALPAGWFIADKSGAGERGSRGIIAALGPDGKPSRIVVIYTTGSQATMDERNRQIAEIGASLIKHW*"
     primer          complement(1400..1428)
                     /label="pET_ampR_rev"
                     /note="sequence: agataggtgcctcactgattaagcattgg"
                     /ApEinfo_revcolor="#d6b295"
                     /ApEinfo_fwdcolor="#d6b295"
     promoter        complement(2258..2362)
                     /label="AmpR promoter"
                     /ApEinfo_revcolor="#f58a5e"
                     /ApEinfo_fwdcolor="#f58a5e"
                     /gene="bla"
     primer_bind     2476..2492
                     /label="M13 fwd"
                     /ApEinfo_revcolor="#75c6a9"
                     /ApEinfo_fwdcolor="#75c6a9"
                     /note="common sequencing primer, one of multiple similar variants"
     misc_feature    2523..2544
                     /label="Uni_9 F"
                     /ApEinfo_revcolor="#b4abac"
                     /ApEinfo_fwdcolor="#b4abac"
ORIGIN
        1 gaagtctaac gctgctctgg gctaactgtc CATTACTCGC ATCCATTCTC AGGCTGTCTC
       61 GTCTCGTCTC TTCTAATACG ACTCACTATA GGGAGATTCG TCTCCCAAAT ACTTAATACA
      121 AAATAAACCA CTAAACACAT CAataatcAG ATAACAGATA CttcgGtatc tgttatctgt
      181 tTTTTTTcAA CAGATAGCCG CGttcgCGCG GCtatctgtt TTTTTTtAGC TGTCACCGGA
      241 TGTGCTTTCC GGTCTGATGA GTCCGTGAGG ACGAAACAGC CTCCCAGGAT ACATAGATTA
      301 CCACAACTCC GAGCCCTTCC ACCaggctag gtggaggctc agtgatgata agtctgcgat
      361 ggtggatgca tgtgtcatgg tcatagctgt ttcctgtgtg aaattgttat ccgctcagag
      421 ggcacaatcc tattccgcgc tatccgacaa tctccaagac attaggtgga gttcagttcg
      481 gcgtatggca tatgtcgctg gaaagaacat gtgagcaaaa ggccagcaaa aggccaggaa
      541 ccgtaaaaag gccgcgttgc tggcgttttt ccataggctc cgcccccctg acgagcatca
      601 caaaaatcga cgctcaagtc agaggtggcg aaacccgaca ggactataaa gataccaggc
      661 gtttccccct ggaagctccc tcgtgcgctc tcctgttccg accctgccgc ttaccggata
      721 cctgtccgcc tttctccctt cgggaagcgt ggcgctttct catagctcac gctgtaggta
      781 tctcagttcg gtgtaggtcg ttcgctccaa gctgggctgt gtgcacgaac cccccgttca
      841 gcccgaccgc tgcgccttat ccggtaacta tcgtcttgag tccaacccgg taagacacga
      901 cttatcgcca ctggcagcag ccactggtaa caggattagc agagcgaggt atgtaggcgg
      961 tgctacagag ttcttgaagt ggtggcctaa ctacggctac actagaagaa cagtatttgg
     1021 tatctgcgct ctgctgaagc cagttacctt cggaaaaaga gttggtagct cttgatccgg
     1081 caaacaaacc accgctggta gcggtggttt ttttgtttgc aagcagcaga ttacgcgcag
     1141 aaaaaaagga tctcaagaag atcctttgat cttttctacg gggtctgacg ctctattcaa
     1201 caaagccgcc gtcccgtcaa gtcagcgtaa atgggtaggg ggcttcaaat cgtcctcgtg
     1261 ataccaattc ggagcctgct tttttgtaca aacttgttga taatggcaat tcaaggatct
     1321 tcacctagat ccttttaaat taaaaatgaa gttttaaatc aatctaaagt atatatgagt
     1381 aaacttggtc tgacagttac caatgcttaa tcagtgaggc acctatctca gcgatctgtc
     1441 tatttcgttc atccatagtt gcctgactcc ccgtcgtgta gataactacg atacgggagg
     1501 gcttaccatc tggccccagt gctgcaatga taccgcgaga gccacgctca ccggctccag
     1561 atttatcagc aataaaccag ccagccggaa gggccgagcg cagaagtggt cctgcaactt
     1621 tatccgcctc catccagtct attaattgtt gccgggaagc tagagtaagt agttcgccag
     1681 ttaatagttt gcgcaacgtt gttgccattg ctacaggcat cgtggtgtca cgctcgtcgt
     1741 ttggtatggc ttcattcagc tccggttccc aacgatcaag gcgagttaca tgatccccca
     1801 tgttgtgcaa aaaagcggtt agctccttcg gtcctccgat cgttgtcaga agtaagttgg
     1861 ccgcagtgtt atcactcatg gttatggcag cactgcataa ttctcttact gtcatgccat
     1921 ccgtaagatg cttttctgtg actggtgagt actcaaccaa gtcattctga gaatagtgta
     1981 tgcggcgacc gagttgctct tgcccggcgt caatacggga taataccgcg ccacatagca
     2041 gaactttaaa agtgctcatc attggaaaac gttcttcggg gcgaaaactc tcaaggatct
     2101 taccgctgtt gagatccagt tcgatgtaac ccactcgtgc acccaactga tcttcagcat
     2161 cttttacttt caccagcgtt tctgggtgag caaaaacagg aaggcaaaat gccgcaaaaa
     2221 agggaataag ggcgacacgg aaatgttgaa tactcatact cttccttttt caatattatt
     2281 gaagcattta tcagggttat tgtctcatga gcggatacat atttgaatgt atttagaaaa
     2341 ataaacaaat aggggttccg cgcacatttc cccgaaaagt gccagatacc tgaaacaaaa
     2401 cccatcgtac ggccaaggaa gtctccaata actgtgatcc accacaagcg ccagggtttt
     2461 cccagtcacg acgttgtaaa acgacggcca gtcatgcata atccgcacgc atctggaata
     2521 aggaagtgcc attccgcctg acct
//
LOCUS       (IN_1_MC)_I{u1d}_[],_[d 2428 bp ds-DNA     circular     15-SEP-2025
DEFINITION  synthetic circular DNA.
SOURCE      synthetic DNA construct
  ORGANISM  synthetic DNA construct
COMMENT     Imported using the Genbank importer. File name:
            pTwist+Amp+High+Copy.gb
FEATURES             Location/Qualifiers
     misc_feature    1..30
                     /label="Ug"
                     /ApEinfo_revcolor="#b7e6d7"
                     /ApEinfo_fwdcolor="#b7e6d7"
     misc_feature    31..70
                     /label="U1"
                     /ApEinfo_revcolor="#c6c9d1"
                     /ApEinfo_fwdcolor="#c6c9d1"
     misc_feature    74..90
                     /label="T7 promoter"
                     /ApEinfo_revcolor="#ffef86"
                     /ApEinfo_fwdcolor="#ffef86"
     misc_feature    91..106
                     /label="hp5"
                     /ApEinfo_revcolor="#85dae9"
                     /ApEinfo_fwdcolor="#85dae9"
     misc_feature    107..126
                     /label="d20"
                     /ApEinfo_revcolor="#f58a5e"
                     /ApEinfo_fwdcolor="#f58a5e"
     misc_feature    127..136
                     /label=1
                     /ApEinfo_revcolor="#ffef86"
                     /ApEinfo_fwdcolor="#ffef86"
     misc_feature    137..142
                     /label="u"
                     /ApEinfo_revcolor="#f8d3a9"
                     /ApEinfo_fwdcolor="#f8d3a9"
     misc_feature    143..227
                     /label="Thyb10"
                     /ApEinfo_revcolor="#f58a5e"
                     /ApEinfo_fwdcolor="#f58a5e"
     misc_feature    228..283
                     /label="riboJn"
                     /ApEinfo_revcolor="#b7e6d7"
                     /ApEinfo_fwdcolor="#b7e6d7"
     misc_feature    284..323
                     /label="Ux"
                     /ApEinfo_revcolor="#c7b0e3"
                     /ApEinfo_fwdcolor="#c7b0e3"
     source          324..2428
                     /label="source"
                     /ApEinfo_revcolor="#d6b295"
                     /ApEinfo_fwdcolor="#d6b295"
                     /organism="synthetic DNA construct"
                     /mol_type="other DNA"
     misc_feature    324..344
                     /label="Uni_9 R"
                     /ApEinfo_revcolor="#d59687"
                     /ApEinfo_fwdcolor="#d59687"
     primer_bind     complement(380..396)
                     /label="M13 rev"
                     /ApEinfo_revcolor="#faac61"
                     /ApEinfo_fwdcolor="#faac61"
                     /note="common sequencing primer, one of multiple similar variants"
     rep_origin      complement(576..1121)
                     /label="p15A ori"
                     /ApEinfo_revcolor="#b4abac"
                     /ApEinfo_fwdcolor="#b4abac"
                     /note="Plasmids containing the medium-copy-number p15A origin of replication can be propagated in E. coli cells that contain a second plasmid with the ColE1 origin."
                     /direction="LEFT"
     CDS             complement(1232..2047)
                     /label="KanR"
                     /ApEinfo_revcolor="#84b0dc"
                     /ApEinfo_fwdcolor="#84b0dc"
                     /note="confers resistance to kanamycin in bacteria or G418 (Geneticin(R)) in eukaryotes"
                     /gene="aph(3')-Ia"
                     /product="aminoglycoside phosphotransferase"
                     /translation="MSHIQRETSCSRPRLNSNMDADLYGYKWARDNVGQSGATIYRLYGKPDAPELFLKHGKGSVANDVTDEMVRLNWLTEFMPLPTIKHFIRTPDDAWLLTTAIPGKTAFQVLEEYPDSGENIVDALAVFLRRLHSIPVCNCPFNSDRVFRLAQAQSRMNNGLVDASDFDDERNGWPVEQVWKEMHKLLPFSPDSVVTHGDFSLDNLIFDEGKLIGCIDVGRVGIADRYQDLAILWNCLGEFSPSLQKRLFQKYGIDNPDMNKLQFHLMLDEFF*"
     primer          complement(1241..1275)
                     /label="RSF_kanR_rev"
                     /note="sequence: tgaataaattgcagtttcatttgatgctcgatgag"
                     /ApEinfo_revcolor="#84b0dc"
                     /ApEinfo_fwdcolor="#84b0dc"
     primer_bind     2168..2184
                     /label="SK primer"
                     /ApEinfo_revcolor="#b1ff67"
                     /ApEinfo_fwdcolor="#b1ff67"
                     /note="common sequencing primer, one of multiple similar variants"
     terminator      2185..2231
                     /label="rrnB T1 terminator"
                     /ApEinfo_revcolor="#c7b0e3"
                     /ApEinfo_fwdcolor="#c7b0e3"
                     /note="transcription terminator T1 from the E. coli rrnB gene"
     primer_bind     2360..2376
                     /label="M13 fwd"
                     /ApEinfo_revcolor="#d59687"
                     /ApEinfo_fwdcolor="#d59687"
                     /note="common sequencing primer, one of multiple similar variants"
     misc_feature    2407..2428
                     /label="Uni_9 F"
                     /ApEinfo_revcolor="#b4abac"
                     /ApEinfo_fwdcolor="#b4abac"
ORIGIN
        1 gaagtctaac gctgctctgg gctaactgtc CATTACTCGC ATCCATTCTC AGGCTGTCTC
       61 GTCTCGTCTC TTCTAATACG ACTCACTATA GGGAGATTCG TCTCCCAAAT ACTTAATACA
      121 AAATAATCAC TTCACAACAT CAataatcAG ATAACAGATA CttcgGtatc tgttatctgt
      181 tTTTTTTcAA CAGATAGCCG CGttcgCGCG GCtatctgtt TTTTTTtAGC TGTCACCGGA
      241 TGTGCTTTCC GGTCTGATGA GTCCGTGAGG ACGAAACAGC CTCCCAGGAT ACATAGATTA
      301 CCACAACTCC GAGCCCTTCC ACCaggctag gtggaggctc agtgatgata agtctgcgat
      361 ggtggatgca tgtgtcatgg tcatagctgt ttcctgtgtg aaattgttat ccgctcagag
      421 ggcacaatcc tattccgcgc tatccgacaa tctccaagac attaggtgga gttcagttcg
      481 gcgagcggaa atggcttacg aacggggcgg agatttcctg gaagatgcca ggaagatact
      541 taacagggaa gtgagagggc cgcggcaaag ccgtttttcc ataggctccg cccccctgac
      601 aagcatcacg aaatctgacg ctcaaatcag tggtggcgaa acccgacagg actataaaga
      661 taccaggcgt ttccccctgg cggctccctc gtgcgctctc ctgttcctgc ctttcggttt
      721 accggtgtca ttccgctgtt atggccgcgt ttgtctcatt ccacgcctga cactcagttc
      781 cgggtaggca gttcgctcca agctggactg tatgcacgaa ccccccgttc agtccgaccg
      841 ctgcgcctta tccggtaact atcgtcttga gtccaacccg gaaagacatg caaaagcacc
      901 actggcagca gccactggta attgatttag aggagttagt cttgaagtca tgcgccggtt
      961 aaggctaaac tgaaaggaca agttttggtg actgcgctcc tccaagccag ttacctcggt
     1021 tcaaagagtt ggtagctcag agaaccttcg aaaaaccgcc ctgcaaggcg gttttttcgt
     1081 tttcagagca agagattacg cgcagaccaa aacgatctca agaagatcat cttattaagt
     1141 ctgacgctct attcaacaaa gccgccgtcc atgggtaggg ggcttcaaat cgtccgctct
     1201 gccagtgtta caaccaatta acaaattctg attagaaaaa ctcatcgagc atcaaatgaa
     1261 actgcaattt attcatatca ggattatcaa taccatattt ttgaaaaagc cgtttctgta
     1321 atgaaggaga aaactcaccg aggcagttcc ataggatggc aagatcctgg tatcggtctg
     1381 cgattccgac tcgtccaaca tcaatacaac ctattaattt cccctcgtca aaaataaggt
     1441 tatcaagtga gaaatcacca tgagtgacga ctgaatccgg tgagaatggc aaaagcttat
     1501 gcatttcttt ccagacttgt tcaacaggcc agccattacg ctcgtcatca aaatcactcg
     1561 catcaaccaa accgttattc attcgtgatt gcgcctgagc gagacgaaat acgcgatcgc
     1621 tgttaaaagg acaattacaa acaggaatcg aatgcaaccg gcgcaggaac actgccagcg
     1681 catcaacaat attttcacct gaatcaggat attcttctaa tacctggaat gctgttttcc
     1741 cggggatcgc agtggtgagt aaccatgcat catcaggagt acggataaaa tgcttgatgg
     1801 tcggaagagg cataaattcc gtcagccagt ttagtctgac catctcatct gtaacatcat
     1861 tggcaacgct acctttgcca tgtttcagaa acaactctgg cgcatcgggc ttcccataca
     1921 atcgatagat tgtcgcacct gattgcccga cattatcgcg agcccattta tacccatata
     1981 aatcagcatc catgttggaa tttaatcgcg gcctcgagca agacgtttcc cgttgaatat
     2041 ggctcataac accccttgta ttactgttta tgtaagcaga cagttttatt gttcatgatg
     2101 atatattttt atcttgtgca atgtaacatc agagattttg agacacaacg tggctttccc
     2161 ccgccgctct agaactagtg gatccaaata aaacgaaagg ctcagtcgaa agactgggcc
     2221 tttcgtttta tctgttgttt gtcgcattat acgagacgtc caggttggga tacctgaaac
     2281 aaaacccatc gtacggccaa ggaagtctcc aataactgtg atccaccaca agcgccaggg
     2341 ttttcccagt cacgacgttg taaaacgacg gccagtcatg cataatccgc acgcatctgg
     2401 aataaggaag tgccattccg cctgacct
//
LOCUS       (O_2v)_O{1,v2}_[],_[],_ 2544 bp ds-DNA     circular     15-SEP-2025
DEFINITION  synthetic circular DNA.
SOURCE      synthetic DNA construct
  ORGANISM  synthetic DNA construct
COMMENT     Imported using the Genbank importer. File name:
            pTwist+Amp+High+Copy.gb
FEATURES             Location/Qualifiers
     misc_feature    1..30
                     /label="Ug"
                     /ApEinfo_revcolor="#b7e6d7"
                     /ApEinfo_fwdcolor="#b7e6d7"
     misc_feature    31..70
                     /label="U1"
                     /ApEinfo_revcolor="#c6c9d1"
                     /ApEinfo_fwdcolor="#c6c9d1"
     primer          complement(51..70)
                     /label="rev_U1"
                     /note="sequence: GAGACGAGACGAGACAGCCT"
                     /ApEinfo_revcolor="#d6b295"
                     /ApEinfo_fwdcolor="#d6b295"
     misc_feature    74..90
                     /label="T7 promoter"
                     /ApEinfo_revcolor="#ffef86"
                     /ApEinfo_fwdcolor="#ffef86"
     misc_feature    91..106
                     /label="hp5"
                     /ApEinfo_revcolor="#85dae9"
                     /ApEinfo_fwdcolor="#85dae9"
     misc_feature    143..227
                     /label="Thyb10"
                     /ApEinfo_revcolor="#f58a5e"
                     /ApEinfo_fwdcolor="#f58a5e"
     misc_feature    228..283
                     /label="riboJn"
                     /ApEinfo_revcolor="#b7e6d7"
                     /ApEinfo_fwdcolor="#b7e6d7"
     primer          284..309
                     /label="fwd_Ux"
                     /note="sequence: CCAGGATACATAGATTACCACAACTC"
                     /ApEinfo_revcolor="#b4abac"
                     /ApEinfo_fwdcolor="#b4abac"
     misc_feature    284..323
                     /label="Ux"
                     /ApEinfo_revcolor="#c7b0e3"
                     /ApEinfo_fwdcolor="#c7b0e3"
     misc_feature    324..344
                     /label="Uni_9 R"
                     /ApEinfo_revcolor="#b7e6d7"
                     /ApEinfo_fwdcolor="#b7e6d7"
     primer_bind     complement(380..396)
                     /label="M13 rev"
                     /ApEinfo_revcolor="#d59687"
                     /ApEinfo_fwdcolor="#d59687"
                     /note="common sequencing primer, one of multiple similar variants"
     rep_origin      complement(568..1156)
                     /label="ori"
                     /ApEinfo_revcolor="#d6b295"
                     /ApEinfo_fwdcolor="#d6b295"
                     /note="high-copy-number ColE1/pMB1/pBR322/pUC origin of replication"
                     /direction="LEFT"
     protein_bind    complement(1273..1297)
                     /label="attB1"
                     /ApEinfo_revcolor="#b1ff67"
                     /ApEinfo_fwdcolor="#b1ff67"
                     /note="recombination site for the Gateway(R) BP reaction"
                     /gene="mutant version of attB"
                     /bound_moiety="BP Clonase(TM)"
     CDS             complement(1397..2257)
                     /label="AmpR"
                     /ApEinfo_revcolor="#84b0dc"
                     /ApEinfo_fwdcolor="#84b0dc"
                     /note="confers resistance to ampicillin, carbenicillin, andrelated antibiotics"
                     /gene="bla"
                     /product="beta-lactamase"
                     /translation="MSIQHFRVALIPFFAAFCLPVFAHPETLVKVKDAEDQLGARVGYIELDLNSGKILESFRPEERFPMMSTFKVLLCGAVLSRIDAGQEQLGRRIHYSQNDLVEYSPVTEKHLTDGMTVRELCSAAITMSDNTAANLLLTTIGGPKELTAFLHNMGDHVTRLDRWEPELNEAIPNDERDTTMPVAMATTLRKLLTGELLTLASRQQLIDWMEADKVAGPLLRSALPAGWFIADKSGAGERGSRGIIAALGPDGKPSRIVVIYTTGSQATMDERNRQIAEIGASLIKHW*"
     primer          complement(1400..1428)
                     /label="pET_ampR_rev"
                     /note="sequence: agataggtgcctcactgattaagcattgg"
                     /ApEinfo_revcolor="#d6b295"
                     /ApEinfo_fwdcolor="#d6b295"
     promoter        complement(2258..2362)
                     /label="AmpR promoter"
                     /ApEinfo_revcolor="#f58a5e"
                     /ApEinfo_fwdcolor="#f58a5e"
                     /gene="bla"
     primer_bind     2476..2492
                     /label="M13 fwd"
                     /ApEinfo_revcolor="#75c6a9"
                     /ApEinfo_fwdcolor="#75c6a9"
                     /note="common sequencing primer, one of multiple similar variants"
     misc_feature    2523..2544
                     /label="Uni_9 F"
                     /ApEinfo_revcolor="#b4abac"
                     /ApEinfo_fwdcolor="#b4abac"
ORIGIN
        1 gaagtctaac gctgctctgg gctaactgtc CATTACTCGC ATCCATTCTC AGGCTGTCTC
       61 GTCTCGTCTC TTCTAATACG ACTCACTATA GGGAGATTCG TCTCCCACTA CATCCACATA
      121 CTAAATCCTT TACTTCACAT TCataatcAG ATAACAGATA CttcgGtatc tgttatctgt
      181 tTTTTTTcAA CAGATAGCCG CGttcgCGCG GCtatctgtt TTTTTTtAGC TGTCACCGGA
      241 TGTGCTTTCC GGTCTGATGA GTCCGTGAGG ACGAAACAGC CTCCCAGGAT ACATAGATTA
      301 CCACAACTCC GAGCCCTTCC ACCaggctag gtggaggctc agtgatgata agtctgcgat
      361 ggtggatgca tgtgtcatgg tcatagctgt ttcctgtgtg aaattgttat ccgctcagag
      421 ggcacaatcc tattccgcgc tatccgacaa tctccaagac attaggtgga gttcagttcg
      481 gcgtatggca tatgtcgctg gaaagaacat gtgagcaaaa ggccagcaaa aggccaggaa
      541 ccgtaaaaag gccgcgttgc tggcgttttt ccataggctc cgcccccctg acgagcatca
      601 caaaaatcga cgctcaagtc agaggtggcg aaacccgaca ggactataaa gataccaggc
      661 gtttccccct ggaagctccc tcgtgcgctc tcctgttccg accctgccgc ttaccggata
      721 cctgtccgcc tttctccctt cgggaagcgt ggcgctttct catagctcac gctgtaggta
      781 tctcagttcg gtgtaggtcg ttcgctccaa gctgggctgt gtgcacgaac cccccgttca
      841 gcccgaccgc tgcgccttat ccggtaacta tcgtcttgag tccaacccgg taagacacga
      901 cttatcgcca ctggcagcag ccactggtaa caggattagc agagcgaggt atgtaggcgg
      961 tgctacagag ttcttgaagt ggtggcctaa ctacggctac actagaagaa cagtatttgg
     1021 tatctgcgct ctgctgaagc cagttacctt cggaaaaaga gttggtagct cttgatccgg
     1081 caaacaaacc accgctggta gcggtggttt ttttgtttgc aagcagcaga ttacgcgcag
     1141 aaaaaaagga tctcaagaag atcctttgat cttttctacg gggtctgacg ctctattcaa
     1201 caaagccgcc gtcccgtcaa gtcagcgtaa atgggtaggg ggcttcaaat cgtcctcgtg
     1261 ataccaattc ggagcctgct tttttgtaca aacttgttga taatggcaat tcaaggatct
     1321 tcacctagat ccttttaaat taaaaatgaa gttttaaatc aatctaaagt atatatgagt
     1381 aaacttggtc tgacagttac caatgcttaa tcagtgaggc acctatctca gcgatctgtc
     1441 tatttcgttc atccatagtt gcctgactcc ccgtcgtgta gataactacg atacgggagg
     1501 gcttaccatc tggccccagt gctgcaatga taccgcgaga gccacgctca ccggctccag
     1561 atttatcagc aataaaccag ccagccggaa gggccgagcg cagaagtggt cctgcaactt
     1621 tatccgcctc catccagtct attaattgtt gccgggaagc tagagtaagt agttcgccag
     1681 ttaatagttt gcgcaacgtt gttgccattg ctacaggcat cgtggtgtca cgctcgtcgt
     1741 ttggtatggc ttcattcagc tccggttccc aacgatcaag gcgagttaca tgatccccca
     1801 tgttgtgcaa aaaagcggtt agctccttcg gtcctccgat cgttgtcaga agtaagttgg
     1861 ccgcagtgtt atcactcatg gttatggcag cactgcataa ttctcttact gtcatgccat
     1921 ccgtaagatg cttttctgtg actggtgagt actcaaccaa gtcattctga gaatagtgta
     1981 tgcggcgacc gagttgctct tgcccggcgt caatacggga taataccgcg ccacatagca
     2041 gaactttaaa agtgctcatc attggaaaac gttcttcggg gcgaaaactc tcaaggatct
     2101 taccgctgtt gagatccagt tcgatgtaac ccactcgtgc acccaactga tcttcagcat
     2161 cttttacttt caccagcgtt tctgggtgag caaaaacagg aaggcaaaat gccgcaaaaa
     2221 agggaataag ggcgacacgg aaatgttgaa tactcatact cttccttttt caatattatt
     2281 gaagcattta tcagggttat tgtctcatga gcggatacat atttgaatgt atttagaaaa
     2341 ataaacaaat aggggttccg cgcacatttc cccgaaaagt gccagatacc tgaaacaaaa
     2401 cccatcgtac ggccaaggaa gtctccaata actgtgatcc accacaagcg ccagggtttt
     2461 cccagtcacg acgttgtaaa acgacggcca gtcatgcata atccgcacgc atctggaata
     2521 aggaagtgcc attccgcctg acct
//
LOCUS       (IN_1_3_T7t)_I{u3d}_[], 2448 bp ds-DNA     circular     15-SEP-2025
DEFINITION  synthetic circular DNA.
SOURCE      synthetic DNA construct
  ORGANISM  synthetic DNA construct
COMMENT     Imported using the Genbank importer. File name:
            pTwist+Amp+High+Copy.gb
FEATURES             Location/Qualifiers
     misc_feature    1..30
                     /label="Ug"
                     /ApEinfo_revcolor="#b7e6d7"
                     /ApEinfo_fwdcolor="#b7e6d7"
     misc_feature    31..70
                     /label="U1"
                     /ApEinfo_revcolor="#c6c9d1"
                     /ApEinfo_fwdcolor="#c6c9d1"
     primer          complement(51..70)
                     /label="rev_U1"
                     /note="sequence: GAGACGAGACGAGACAGCCT"
                     /ApEinfo_revcolor="#d6b295"
                     /ApEinfo_fwdcolor="#d6b295"
     misc_feature    74..90
                     /label="T7 promoter"
                     /ApEinfo_revcolor="#ffef86"
                     /ApEinfo_fwdcolor="#ffef86"
     misc_feature    91..106
                     /label="hp5"
                     /ApEinfo_revcolor="#85dae9"
                     /ApEinfo_fwdcolor="#85dae9"
     primer          188..213
                     /label="fwd_Ux"
                     /note="sequence: CCAGGATACATAGATTACCACAACTC"
                     /ApEinfo_revcolor="#b4abac"
                     /ApEinfo_fwdcolor="#b4abac"
     misc_feature    188..227
                     /label="Ux"
                     /ApEinfo_revcolor="#c7b0e3"
                     /ApEinfo_fwdcolor="#c7b0e3"
     misc_feature    228..248
                     /label="Uni_9 R"
                     /ApEinfo_revcolor="#b7e6d7"
                     /ApEinfo_fwdcolor="#b7e6d7"
     primer_bind     complement(284..300)
                     /label="M13 rev"
                     /ApEinfo_revcolor="#d59687"
                     /ApEinfo_fwdcolor="#d59687"
                     /note="common sequencing primer, one of multiple similar variants"
     rep_origin      complement(472..1060)
                     /label="ori"
                     /ApEinfo_revcolor="#d6b295"
                     /ApEinfo_fwdcolor="#d6b295"
                     /note="high-copy-number ColE1/pMB1/pBR322/pUC origin of replication"
                     /direction="LEFT"
     protein_bind    complement(1177..1201)
                     /label="attB1"
                     /ApEinfo_revcolor="#b1ff67"
                     /ApEinfo_fwdcolor="#b1ff67"
                     /note="recombination site for the Gateway(R) BP reaction"
                     /gene="mutant version of attB"
                     /bound_moiety="BP Clonase(TM)"
     CDS             complement(1301..2161)
                     /label="AmpR"
                     /ApEinfo_revcolor="#84b0dc"
                     /ApEinfo_fwdcolor="#84b0dc"
                     /note="confers resistance to ampicillin, carbenicillin, andrelated antibiotics"
                     /gene="bla"
                     /product="beta-lactamase"
                     /translation="MSIQHFRVALIPFFAAFCLPVFAHPETLVKVKDAEDQLGARVGYIELDLNSGKILESFRPEERFPMMSTFKVLLCGAVLSRIDAGQEQLGRRIHYSQNDLVEYSPVTEKHLTDGMTVRELCSAAITMSDNTAANLLLTTIGGPKELTAFLHNMGDHVTRLDRWEPELNEAIPNDERDTTMPVAMATTLRKLLTGELLTLASRQQLIDWMEADKVAGPLLRSALPAGWFIADKSGAGERGSRGIIAALGPDGKPSRIVVIYTTGSQATMDERNRQIAEIGASLIKHW*"
     primer          complement(1304..1332)
                     /label="pET_ampR_rev"
                     /note="sequence: agataggtgcctcactgattaagcattgg"
                     /ApEinfo_revcolor="#d6b295"
                     /ApEinfo_fwdcolor="#d6b295"
     promoter        complement(2162..2266)
                     /label="AmpR promoter"
                     /ApEinfo_revcolor="#f58a5e"
                     /ApEinfo_fwdcolor="#f58a5e"
                     /gene="bla"
     primer_bind     2380..2396
                     /label="M13 fwd"
                     /ApEinfo_revcolor="#75c6a9"
                     /ApEinfo_fwdcolor="#75c6a9"
                     /note="common sequencing primer, one of multiple similar variants"
     misc_feature    2427..2448
                     /label="Uni_9 F"
                     /ApEinfo_revcolor="#b4abac"
                     /ApEinfo_fwdcolor="#b4abac"
ORIGIN
        1 gaagtctaac gctgctctgg gctaactgtc CATTACTCGC ATCCATTCTC AGGCTGTCTC
       61 GTCTCGTCTC TTCTAATACG ACTCACTATA GGGAGATTCG TCTCCCAAAT ACTTAATACA
      121 AAATAACACA TTCAATACAT CAATATAACC CCTTGGGGCC TCTAAACGGG TCTTGAGGGG
      181 TTTTTTGCCA GGATACATAG ATTACCACAA CTCCGAGCCC TTCCACCagg ctaggtggag
      241 gctcagtgat gataagtctg cgatggtgga tgcatgtgtc atggtcatag ctgtttcctg
      301 tgtgaaattg ttatccgctc agagggcaca atcctattcc gcgctatccg acaatctcca
      361 agacattagg tggagttcag ttcggcgtat ggcatatgtc gctggaaaga acatgtgagc
      421 aaaaggccag caaaaggcca ggaaccgtaa aaaggccgcg ttgctggcgt ttttccatag
      481 gctccgcccc cctgacgagc atcacaaaaa tcgacgctca agtcagaggt ggcgaaaccc
      541 gacaggacta taaagatacc aggcgtttcc ccctggaagc tccctcgtgc gctctcctgt
      601 tccgaccctg ccgcttaccg gatacctgtc cgcctttctc ccttcgggaa gcgtggcgct
      661 ttctcatagc tcacgctgta ggtatctcag ttcggtgtag gtcgttcgct ccaagctggg
      721 ctgtgtgcac gaaccccccg ttcagcccga ccgctgcgcc ttatccggta actatcgtct
      781 tgagtccaac ccggtaagac acgacttatc gccactggca gcagccactg gtaacaggat
      841 tagcagagcg aggtatgtag gcggtgctac agagttcttg aagtggtggc ctaactacgg
      901 ctacactaga agaacagtat ttggtatctg cgctctgctg aagccagtta ccttcggaaa
      961 aagagttggt agctcttgat ccggcaaaca aaccaccgct ggtagcggtg gtttttttgt
     1021 ttgcaagcag cagattacgc gcagaaaaaa aggatctcaa gaagatcctt tgatcttttc
     1081 tacggggtct gacgctctat tcaacaaagc cgccgtcccg tcaagtcagc gtaaatgggt
     1141 agggggcttc aaatcgtcct cgtgatacca attcggagcc tgcttttttg tacaaacttg
     1201 ttgataatgg caattcaagg atcttcacct agatcctttt aaattaaaaa tgaagtttta
     1261 aatcaatcta aagtatatat gagtaaactt ggtctgacag ttaccaatgc ttaatcagtg
     1321 aggcacctat ctcagcgatc tgtctatttc gttcatccat agttgcctga ctccccgtcg
     1381 tgtagataac tacgatacgg gagggcttac catctggccc cagtgctgca atgataccgc
     1441 gagagccacg ctcaccggct ccagatttat cagcaataaa ccagccagcc ggaagggccg
     1501 agcgcagaag tggtcctgca actttatccg cctccatcca gtctattaat tgttgccggg
     1561 aagctagagt aagtagttcg ccagttaata gtttgcgcaa cgttgttgcc attgctacag
     1621 gcatcgtggt gtcacgctcg tcgtttggta tggcttcatt cagctccggt tcccaacgat
     1681 caaggcgagt tacatgatcc cccatgttgt gcaaaaaagc ggttagctcc ttcggtcctc
     1741 cgatcgttgt cagaagtaag ttggccgcag tgttatcact catggttatg gcagcactgc
     1801 ataattctct tactgtcatg ccatccgtaa gatgcttttc tgtgactggt gagtactcaa
     1861 ccaagtcatt ctgagaatag tgtatgcggc gaccgagttg ctcttgcccg gcgtcaatac
     1921 gggataatac cgcgccacat agcagaactt taaaagtgct catcattgga aaacgttctt
     1981 cggggcgaaa actctcaagg atcttaccgc tgttgagatc cagttcgatg taacccactc
     2041 gtgcacccaa ctgatcttca gcatctttta ctttcaccag cgtttctggg tgagcaaaaa
     2101 caggaaggca aaatgccgca aaaaagggaa taagggcgac acggaaatgt tgaatactca
     2161 tactcttcct ttttcaatat tattgaagca tttatcaggg ttattgtctc atgagcggat
     2221 acatatttga atgtatttag aaaaataaac aaataggggt tccgcgcaca tttccccgaa
     2281 aagtgccaga tacctgaaac aaaacccatc gtacggccaa ggaagtctcc aataactgtg
     2341 atccaccaca agcgccaggg ttttcccagt cacgacgttg taaaacgacg gccagtcatg
     2401 cataatccgc acgcatctgg aataaggaag tgccattccg cctgacct
//
LOCUS       (IN_1_4_T7t)_I{u4d}_[], 2448 bp ds-DNA     circular     15-SEP-2025
DEFINITION  synthetic circular DNA.
SOURCE      synthetic DNA construct
  ORGANISM  synthetic DNA construct
COMMENT     Imported using the Genbank importer. File name:
            pTwist+Amp+High+Copy.gb
FEATURES             Location/Qualifiers
     misc_feature    1..30
                     /label="Ug"
                     /ApEinfo_revcolor="#b7e6d7"
                     /ApEinfo_fwdcolor="#b7e6d7"
     misc_feature    31..70
                     /label="U1"
                     /ApEinfo_revcolor="#c6c9d1"
                     /ApEinfo_fwdcolor="#c6c9d1"
     primer          complement(51..70)
                     /label="rev_U1"
                     /note="sequence: GAGACGAGACGAGACAGCCT"
                     /ApEinfo_revcolor="#d6b295"
                     /ApEinfo_fwdcolor="#d6b295"
     misc_feature    74..90
                     /label="T7 promoter"
                     /ApEinfo_revcolor="#ffef86"
                     /ApEinfo_fwdcolor="#ffef86"
     misc_feature    91..106
                     /label="hp5"
                     /ApEinfo_revcolor="#85dae9"
                     /ApEinfo_fwdcolor="#85dae9"
     primer          188..213
                     /label="fwd_Ux"
                     /note="sequence: CCAGGATACATAGATTACCACAACTC"
                     /ApEinfo_revcolor="#b4abac"
                     /ApEinfo_fwdcolor="#b4abac"
     misc_feature    188..227
                     /label="Ux"
                     /ApEinfo_revcolor="#c7b0e3"
                     /ApEinfo_fwdcolor="#c7b0e3"
     misc_feature    228..248
                     /label="Uni_9 R"
                     /ApEinfo_revcolor="#b7e6d7"
                     /ApEinfo_fwdcolor="#b7e6d7"
     primer_bind     complement(284..300)
                     /label="M13 rev"
                     /ApEinfo_revcolor="#d59687"
                     /ApEinfo_fwdcolor="#d59687"
                     /note="common sequencing primer, one of multiple similar variants"
     rep_origin      complement(472..1060)
                     /label="ori"
                     /ApEinfo_revcolor="#d6b295"
                     /ApEinfo_fwdcolor="#d6b295"
                     /note="high-copy-number ColE1/pMB1/pBR322/pUC origin of replication"
                     /direction="LEFT"
     protein_bind    complement(1177..1201)
                     /label="attB1"
                     /ApEinfo_revcolor="#b1ff67"
                     /ApEinfo_fwdcolor="#b1ff67"
                     /note="recombination site for the Gateway(R) BP reaction"
                     /gene="mutant version of attB"
                     /bound_moiety="BP Clonase(TM)"
     CDS             complement(1301..2161)
                     /label="AmpR"
                     /ApEinfo_revcolor="#84b0dc"
                     /ApEinfo_fwdcolor="#84b0dc"
                     /note="confers resistance to ampicillin, carbenicillin, andrelated antibiotics"
                     /gene="bla"
                     /product="beta-lactamase"
                     /translation="MSIQHFRVALIPFFAAFCLPVFAHPETLVKVKDAEDQLGARVGYIELDLNSGKILESFRPEERFPMMSTFKVLLCGAVLSRIDAGQEQLGRRIHYSQNDLVEYSPVTEKHLTDGMTVRELCSAAITMSDNTAANLLLTTIGGPKELTAFLHNMGDHVTRLDRWEPELNEAIPNDERDTTMPVAMATTLRKLLTGELLTLASRQQLIDWMEADKVAGPLLRSALPAGWFIADKSGAGERGSRGIIAALGPDGKPSRIVVIYTTGSQATMDERNRQIAEIGASLIKHW*"
     primer          complement(1304..1332)
                     /label="pET_ampR_rev"
                     /note="sequence: agataggtgcctcactgattaagcattgg"
                     /ApEinfo_revcolor="#d6b295"
                     /ApEinfo_fwdcolor="#d6b295"
     promoter        complement(2162..2266)
                     /label="AmpR promoter"
                     /ApEinfo_revcolor="#f58a5e"
                     /ApEinfo_fwdcolor="#f58a5e"
                     /gene="bla"
     primer_bind     2380..2396
                     /label="M13 fwd"
                     /ApEinfo_revcolor="#75c6a9"
                     /ApEinfo_fwdcolor="#75c6a9"
                     /note="common sequencing primer, one of multiple similar variants"
     misc_feature    2427..2448
                     /label="Uni_9 F"
                     /ApEinfo_revcolor="#b4abac"
                     /ApEinfo_fwdcolor="#b4abac"
ORIGIN
        1 gaagtctaac gctgctctgg gctaactgtc CATTACTCGC ATCCATTCTC AGGCTGTCTC
       61 GTCTCGTCTC TTCTAATACG ACTCACTATA GGGAGATTCG TCTCCCAAAT ACTTAATACA
      121 AAATAAACCA CTAAACACAT CAATATAACC CCTTGGGGCC TCTAAACGGG TCTTGAGGGG
      181 TTTTTTGCCA GGATACATAG ATTACCACAA CTCCGAGCCC TTCCACCagg ctaggtggag
      241 gctcagtgat gataagtctg cgatggtgga tgcatgtgtc atggtcatag ctgtttcctg
      301 tgtgaaattg ttatccgctc agagggcaca atcctattcc gcgctatccg acaatctcca
      361 agacattagg tggagttcag ttcggcgtat ggcatatgtc gctggaaaga acatgtgagc
      421 aaaaggccag caaaaggcca ggaaccgtaa aaaggccgcg ttgctggcgt ttttccatag
      481 gctccgcccc cctgacgagc atcacaaaaa tcgacgctca agtcagaggt ggcgaaaccc
      541 gacaggacta taaagatacc aggcgtttcc ccctggaagc tccctcgtgc gctctcctgt
      601 tccgaccctg ccgcttaccg gatacctgtc cgcctttctc ccttcgggaa gcgtggcgct
      661 ttctcatagc tcacgctgta ggtatctcag ttcggtgtag gtcgttcgct ccaagctggg
      721 ctgtgtgcac gaaccccccg ttcagcccga ccgctgcgcc ttatccggta actatcgtct
      781 tgagtccaac ccggtaagac acgacttatc gccactggca gcagccactg gtaacaggat
      841 tagcagagcg aggtatgtag gcggtgctac agagttcttg aagtggtggc ctaactacgg
      901 ctacactaga agaacagtat ttggtatctg cgctctgctg aagccagtta ccttcggaaa
      961 aagagttggt agctcttgat ccggcaaaca aaccaccgct ggtagcggtg gtttttttgt
     1021 ttgcaagcag cagattacgc gcagaaaaaa aggatctcaa gaagatcctt tgatcttttc
     1081 tacggggtct gacgctctat tcaacaaagc cgccgtcccg tcaagtcagc gtaaatgggt
     1141 agggggcttc aaatcgtcct cgtgatacca attcggagcc tgcttttttg tacaaacttg
     1201 ttgataatgg caattcaagg atcttcacct agatcctttt aaattaaaaa tgaagtttta
     1261 aatcaatcta aagtatatat gagtaaactt ggtctgacag ttaccaatgc ttaatcagtg
     1321 aggcacctat ctcagcgatc tgtctatttc gttcatccat agttgcctga ctccccgtcg
     1381 tgtagataac tacgatacgg gagggcttac catctggccc cagtgctgca atgataccgc
     1441 gagagccacg ctcaccggct ccagatttat cagcaataaa ccagccagcc ggaagggccg
     1501 agcgcagaag tggtcctgca actttatccg cctccatcca gtctattaat tgttgccggg
     1561 aagctagagt aagtagttcg ccagttaata gtttgcgcaa cgttgttgcc attgctacag
     1621 gcatcgtggt gtcacgctcg tcgtttggta tggcttcatt cagctccggt tcccaacgat
     1681 caaggcgagt tacatgatcc cccatgttgt gcaaaaaagc ggttagctcc ttcggtcctc
     1741 cgatcgttgt cagaagtaag ttggccgcag tgttatcact catggttatg gcagcactgc
     1801 ataattctct tactgtcatg ccatccgtaa gatgcttttc tgtgactggt gagtactcaa
     1861 ccaagtcatt ctgagaatag tgtatgcggc gaccgagttg ctcttgcccg gcgtcaatac
     1921 gggataatac cgcgccacat agcagaactt taaaagtgct catcattgga aaacgttctt
     1981 cggggcgaaa actctcaagg atcttaccgc tgttgagatc cagttcgatg taacccactc
     2041 gtgcacccaa ctgatcttca gcatctttta ctttcaccag cgtttctggg tgagcaaaaa
     2101 caggaaggca aaatgccgca aaaaagggaa taagggcgac acggaaatgt tgaatactca
     2161 tactcttcct ttttcaatat tattgaagca tttatcaggg ttattgtctc atgagcggat
     2221 acatatttga atgtatttag aaaaataaac aaataggggt tccgcgcaca tttccccgaa
     2281 aagtgccaga tacctgaaac aaaacccatc gtacggccaa ggaagtctcc aataactgtg
     2341 atccaccaca agcgccaggg ttttcccagt cacgacgttg taaaacgacg gccagtcatg
     2401 cataatccgc acgcatctgg aataaggaag tgccattccg cctgacct
//
LOCUS       (G_24_L)_G{u4,v5}_[s4o], 338 bp ds-DNA     linear       15-SEP-2025
DEFINITION  .
FEATURES             Location/Qualifiers
ORIGIN
        1 TTCTAATACG ACTCACTATA GGGAGATTCG TCTCCCAACC ATACTACAAT CCTACTACTA
       61 AACTCGTCGA CTCTCGAGTG AGATTGTTGA CGTACGGGGG CCACAGCAGA AGCGTTCACG
      121 TCGCAGCCCC TGTCAGATTC TGGTGAATCT GCGAATTCTG CTTTACTGAT GTGTTTAGTG
      181 GTAGGATTat atcAAACAGA TAGGCCCTCt tcgGAGGGCC tatctgttTT TTTTTAGTCA
      241 TAAGTCTGGG CTAAGCCCAC TGATGAGTCG CTGAAATGCG ACGAAACTTA TGACCCTCGC
      301 TGGGAGTTCG TAGACGGAAA CAAACGCAGA ATCCAAGC
//
LOCUS       (G_12_L)_G{v4,u1d}_[s4], 410 bp ds-DNA     linear       16-SEP-2025
DEFINITION  .
FEATURES             Location/Qualifiers
     Homology domain 1..40
                     /label="U1"
                     /ApEinfo_revcolor="#b1ff67"
                     /ApEinfo_fwdcolor="#b1ff67"
     Promoter        44..60
                     /label="T7 promoter"
                     /ApEinfo_revcolor="#75c6a9"
                     /ApEinfo_fwdcolor="#75c6a9"
     Hairpin         61..76
                     /label="5hp"
                     /ApEinfo_revcolor="#c6c9d1"
                     /ApEinfo_fwdcolor="#c6c9d1"
     Distal          78..97
                     /label="d20"
                     /ApEinfo_revcolor="#c6c9d1"
                     /ApEinfo_fwdcolor="#c6c9d1"
     misc_feature    98..107
                     /label=1
                     /ApEinfo_revcolor="#f58a5e"
                     /ApEinfo_fwdcolor="#f58a5e"
     misc_feature    108..113
                     /label="u"
                     /ApEinfo_revcolor="#b4abac"
                     /ApEinfo_fwdcolor="#b4abac"
     misc_feature    114..123
                     /label=4
                     /ApEinfo_revcolor="#c7b0e3"
                     /ApEinfo_fwdcolor="#c7b0e3"
     Hairpin         124..160
                     /label="pHP4"
                     /ApEinfo_revcolor="#c6c9d1"
                     /ApEinfo_fwdcolor="#c6c9d1"
     Ribozyme        161..244
                     /label="Rg"
                     /ApEinfo_revcolor="#c6c9d1"
                     /ApEinfo_fwdcolor="#c6c9d1"
     misc_feature    245..248
                     /label="s4"
                     /ApEinfo_revcolor="#ff9ccd"
                     /ApEinfo_fwdcolor="#ff9ccd"
     misc_feature    249..254
                     /label="v'"
                     /ApEinfo_revcolor="#f8d3a9"
                     /ApEinfo_fwdcolor="#f8d3a9"
     misc_feature    255..264
                     /label="4'"
                     /ApEinfo_revcolor="#c7b0e3"
                     /ApEinfo_fwdcolor="#c7b0e3"
     misc_feature    265..270
                     /label="u'"
                     /ApEinfo_revcolor="#b4abac"
                     /ApEinfo_fwdcolor="#b4abac"
     Terminator      276..314
                     /label="Thyb6"
                     /ApEinfo_revcolor="#c6c9d1"
                     /ApEinfo_fwdcolor="#c6c9d1"
     Ribozyme        315..370
                     /label="riboJn"
                     /ApEinfo_revcolor="#c6c9d1"
                     /ApEinfo_fwdcolor="#c6c9d1"
     Homology domain 371..410
                     /label="Ux"
                     /ApEinfo_revcolor="#b1ff67"
                     /ApEinfo_fwdcolor="#b1ff67"
ORIGIN
        1 CATTACTCGC ATCCATTCTC AGGCTGTCTC GTCTCGTCTC TTCTAATACG ACTCACTATA
       61 GGGAGATTCG TCTCCCAAAA TACTTAATAC AAAATAATCA CTTCACAACA TCAACTACTA
      121 AACTCGTCGA CTTATCTCGA GTGAGATATT GTTGACGTAC GGCCGGCATG GTCCCAGCCT
      181 CCTCGCTGGC GCCGGCTGGG CAACATTCCG AGGGGACCGT CCCCTCGGTA ATGGCGAATG
      241 GGACAATCAG GATTGTTTAG TGGTTGATGT atatcAGATA ACAGATACtt cgGtatctgt
      301 tatctgttTT TTTTAGCTGT CACCGGATGT GCTTTCCGGT CTGATGAGTC CGTGAGGACG
      361 AAACAGCCTC CCAGGATACA TAGATTACCA CAACTCCGAG CCCTTCCACC
//
LOCUS       (G_17_L)_G{v5,u1d}_[s4], 366 bp ds-DNA     linear       16-SEP-2025
DEFINITION  .
FEATURES             Location/Qualifiers
     Promoter        4..20
                     /label="T7 promoter"
                     /ApEinfo_revcolor="#75c6a9"
                     /ApEinfo_fwdcolor="#75c6a9"
     Hairpin         21..36
                     /label="5hp"
                     /ApEinfo_revcolor="#c6c9d1"
                     /ApEinfo_fwdcolor="#c6c9d1"
     Distal          37..56
                     /label="d20"
                     /ApEinfo_revcolor="#c6c9d1"
                     /ApEinfo_fwdcolor="#c6c9d1"
     Hairpin         83..116
                     /label="pHPR1"
                     /ApEinfo_revcolor="#c6c9d1"
                     /ApEinfo_fwdcolor="#c6c9d1"
     Ribozyme        117..200
                     /label="Rg"
                     /ApEinfo_revcolor="#c6c9d1"
                     /ApEinfo_fwdcolor="#c6c9d1"
     Terminator      232..270
                     /label="Thyb6"
                     /ApEinfo_revcolor="#c6c9d1"
                     /ApEinfo_fwdcolor="#c6c9d1"
     Ribozyme        271..326
                     /label="riboJn"
                     /ApEinfo_revcolor="#c6c9d1"
                     /ApEinfo_fwdcolor="#c6c9d1"
     Homology domain 327..366
                     /label="Ux"
                     /ApEinfo_revcolor="#b1ff67"
                     /ApEinfo_fwdcolor="#b1ff67"
ORIGIN
        1 TTCTAATACG ACTCACTATA GGGAGATTCG TCTCCCAAAT ACTTAATACA AAATAATCAC
       61 TTCACAACAT CAACTATACT ACTCCGTGTT ATCTCGTTGG AGATATTCAT GGATACGGCC
      121 GGCATGGTCC CAGCCTCCTC GCTGGCGCCG GCTGGGCAAC ATTCCGAGGG GACCGTCCCC
      181 TCGGTAATGG CGAATGGGAC AATCAGGATT GTAGTATGGT TGATGTatat cAGATAACAG
      241 ATACttcgGt atctgttatc tgttTTTTTT AGCTGTCACC GGATGTGCTT TCCGGTCTGA
      301 TGAGTCCGTG AGGACGAAAC AGCCTCCCAG GATACATAGA TTACCACAAC TCCGAGCCCT
      361 TCCACC
//
LOCUS       (O_1)_O{1,rbs2}_[],_[], 2608 bp ds-DNA     circular     15-SEP-2025
DEFINITION  synthetic circular DNA.
SOURCE      synthetic DNA construct
  ORGANISM  synthetic DNA construct
COMMENT     Imported using the Genbank importer. File name:
            pTwist+Amp+High+Copy.gb
FEATURES             Location/Qualifiers
     misc_feature    1..30
                     /label="Ug"
                     /ApEinfo_revcolor="#b7e6d7"
                     /ApEinfo_fwdcolor="#b7e6d7"
     misc_feature    31..70
                     /label="U1"
                     /ApEinfo_revcolor="#c6c9d1"
                     /ApEinfo_fwdcolor="#c6c9d1"
     primer          complement(51..70)
                     /label="rev_U1"
                     /note="sequence: GAGACGAGACGAGACAGCCT"
                     /ApEinfo_revcolor="#d6b295"
                     /ApEinfo_fwdcolor="#d6b295"
     misc_feature    74..90
                     /label="T7 promoter"
                     /ApEinfo_revcolor="#ffef86"
                     /ApEinfo_fwdcolor="#ffef86"
     misc_feature    91..106
                     /label="hp5"
                     /ApEinfo_revcolor="#85dae9"
                     /ApEinfo_fwdcolor="#85dae9"
     misc_feature    143..206
                     /label="R3"
                     /ApEinfo_revcolor="#f58a5e"
                     /ApEinfo_fwdcolor="#f58a5e"
     misc_feature    207..291
                     /label="Thyb10"
                     /ApEinfo_revcolor="#f58a5e"
                     /ApEinfo_fwdcolor="#f58a5e"
     misc_feature    292..347
                     /label="riboJn"
                     /ApEinfo_revcolor="#b7e6d7"
                     /ApEinfo_fwdcolor="#b7e6d7"
     primer          348..373
                     /label="fwd_Ux"
                     /note="sequence: CCAGGATACATAGATTACCACAACTC"
                     /ApEinfo_revcolor="#b4abac"
                     /ApEinfo_fwdcolor="#b4abac"
     misc_feature    348..387
                     /label="Ux"
                     /ApEinfo_revcolor="#c7b0e3"
                     /ApEinfo_fwdcolor="#c7b0e3"
     misc_feature    388..408
                     /label="Uni_9 R"
                     /ApEinfo_revcolor="#b7e6d7"
                     /ApEinfo_fwdcolor="#b7e6d7"
     primer_bind     complement(444..460)
                     /label="M13 rev"
                     /ApEinfo_revcolor="#d59687"
                     /ApEinfo_fwdcolor="#d59687"
                     /note="common sequencing primer, one of multiple similar variants"
     rep_origin      complement(632..1220)
                     /label="ori"
                     /ApEinfo_revcolor="#d6b295"
                     /ApEinfo_fwdcolor="#d6b295"
                     /note="high-copy-number ColE1/pMB1/pBR322/pUC origin of replication"
                     /direction="LEFT"
     protein_bind    complement(1337..1361)
                     /label="attB1"
                     /ApEinfo_revcolor="#b1ff67"
                     /ApEinfo_fwdcolor="#b1ff67"
                     /note="recombination site for the Gateway(R) BP reaction"
                     /gene="mutant version of attB"
                     /bound_moiety="BP Clonase(TM)"
     CDS             complement(1461..2321)
                     /label="AmpR"
                     /ApEinfo_revcolor="#84b0dc"
                     /ApEinfo_fwdcolor="#84b0dc"
                     /note="confers resistance to ampicillin, carbenicillin, andrelated antibiotics"
                     /gene="bla"
                     /product="beta-lactamase"
                     /translation="MSIQHFRVALIPFFAAFCLPVFAHPETLVKVKDAEDQLGARVGYIELDLNSGKILESFRPEERFPMMSTFKVLLCGAVLSRIDAGQEQLGRRIHYSQNDLVEYSPVTEKHLTDGMTVRELCSAAITMSDNTAANLLLTTIGGPKELTAFLHNMGDHVTRLDRWEPELNEAIPNDERDTTMPVAMATTLRKLLTGELLTLASRQQLIDWMEADKVAGPLLRSALPAGWFIADKSGAGERGSRGIIAALGPDGKPSRIVVIYTTGSQATMDERNRQIAEIGASLIKHW*"
     primer          complement(1464..1492)
                     /label="pET_ampR_rev"
                     /note="sequence: agataggtgcctcactgattaagcattgg"
                     /ApEinfo_revcolor="#d6b295"
                     /ApEinfo_fwdcolor="#d6b295"
     promoter        complement(2322..2426)
                     /label="AmpR promoter"
                     /ApEinfo_revcolor="#f58a5e"
                     /ApEinfo_fwdcolor="#f58a5e"
                     /gene="bla"
     primer_bind     2540..2556
                     /label="M13 fwd"
                     /ApEinfo_revcolor="#75c6a9"
                     /ApEinfo_fwdcolor="#75c6a9"
                     /note="common sequencing primer, one of multiple similar variants"
     misc_feature    2587..2608
                     /label="Uni_9 F"
                     /ApEinfo_revcolor="#b4abac"
                     /ApEinfo_fwdcolor="#b4abac"
ORIGIN
        1 gaagtctaac gctgctctgg gctaactgtc CATTACTCGC ATCCATTCTC AGGCTGTCTC
       61 GTCTCGTCTC TTCTAATACG ACTCACTATA GGGAGATTCG TCTCCCACTA CATCCACATA
      121 CTACCTCCTT TACTTCACAT TCGGGTCGGC ATGGCATGTG CACCTCCTCG CGGTCCGACC
      181 TGGGCTACTT CGGTAGGCTA AGGCACataa tcAGATAACA GATACttcgG tatctgttat
      241 ctgttTTTTT TcAACAGATA GCCGCGttcg CGCGGCtatc tgttTTTTTT tAGCTGTCAC
      301 CGGATGTGCT TTCCGGTCTG ATGAGTCCGT GAGGACGAAA CAGCCTCCCA GGATACATAG
      361 ATTACCACAA CTCCGAGCCC TTCCACCagg ctaggtggag gctcagtgat gataagtctg
      421 cgatggtgga tgcatgtgtc atggtcatag ctgtttcctg tgtgaaattg ttatccgctc
      481 agagggcaca atcctattcc gcgctatccg acaatctcca agacattagg tggagttcag
      541 ttcggcgtat ggcatatgtc gctggaaaga acatgtgagc aaaaggccag caaaaggcca
      601 ggaaccgtaa aaaggccgcg ttgctggcgt ttttccatag gctccgcccc cctgacgagc
      661 atcacaaaaa tcgacgctca agtcagaggt ggcgaaaccc gacaggacta taaagatacc
      721 aggcgtttcc ccctggaagc tccctcgtgc gctctcctgt tccgaccctg ccgcttaccg
      781 gatacctgtc cgcctttctc ccttcgggaa gcgtggcgct ttctcatagc tcacgctgta
      841 ggtatctcag ttcggtgtag gtcgttcgct ccaagctggg ctgtgtgcac gaaccccccg
      901 ttcagcccga ccgctgcgcc ttatccggta actatcgtct tgagtccaac ccggtaagac
      961 acgacttatc gccactggca gcagccactg gtaacaggat tagcagagcg aggtatgtag
     1021 gcggtgctac agagttcttg aagtggtggc ctaactacgg ctacactaga agaacagtat
     1081 ttggtatctg cgctctgctg aagccagtta ccttcggaaa aagagttggt agctcttgat
     1141 ccggcaaaca aaccaccgct ggtagcggtg gtttttttgt ttgcaagcag cagattacgc
     1201 gcagaaaaaa aggatctcaa gaagatcctt tgatcttttc tacggggtct gacgctctat
     1261 tcaacaaagc cgccgtcccg tcaagtcagc gtaaatgggt agggggcttc aaatcgtcct
     1321 cgtgatacca attcggagcc tgcttttttg tacaaacttg ttgataatgg caattcaagg
     1381 atcttcacct agatcctttt aaattaaaaa tgaagtttta aatcaatcta aagtatatat
     1441 gagtaaactt ggtctgacag ttaccaatgc ttaatcagtg aggcacctat ctcagcgatc
     1501 tgtctatttc gttcatccat agttgcctga ctccccgtcg tgtagataac tacgatacgg
     1561 gagggcttac catctggccc cagtgctgca atgataccgc gagagccacg ctcaccggct
     1621 ccagatttat cagcaataaa ccagccagcc ggaagggccg agcgcagaag tggtcctgca
     1681 actttatccg cctccatcca gtctattaat tgttgccggg aagctagagt aagtagttcg
     1741 ccagttaata gtttgcgcaa cgttgttgcc attgctacag gcatcgtggt gtcacgctcg
     1801 tcgtttggta tggcttcatt cagctccggt tcccaacgat caaggcgagt tacatgatcc
     1861 cccatgttgt gcaaaaaagc ggttagctcc ttcggtcctc cgatcgttgt cagaagtaag
     1921 ttggccgcag tgttatcact catggttatg gcagcactgc ataattctct tactgtcatg
     1981 ccatccgtaa gatgcttttc tgtgactggt gagtactcaa ccaagtcatt ctgagaatag
     2041 tgtatgcggc gaccgagttg ctcttgcccg gcgtcaatac gggataatac cgcgccacat
     2101 agcagaactt taaaagtgct catcattgga aaacgttctt cggggcgaaa actctcaagg
     2161 atcttaccgc tgttgagatc cagttcgatg taacccactc gtgcacccaa ctgatcttca
     2221 gcatctttta ctttcaccag cgtttctggg tgagcaaaaa caggaaggca aaatgccgca
     2281 aaaaagggaa taagggcgac acggaaatgt tgaatactca tactcttcct ttttcaatat
     2341 tattgaagca tttatcaggg ttattgtctc atgagcggat acatatttga atgtatttag
     2401 aaaaataaac aaataggggt tccgcgcaca tttccccgaa aagtgccaga tacctgaaac
     2461 aaaacccatc gtacggccaa ggaagtctcc aataactgtg atccaccaca agcgccaggg
     2521 ttttcccagt cacgacgttg taaaacgacg gccagtcatg cataatccgc acgcatctgg
     2581 aataaggaag tgccattccg cctgacct
//
LOCUS       (O_1v)_O{1,v2}_[],_[],_ 2608 bp ds-DNA     circular     15-SEP-2025
DEFINITION  synthetic circular DNA.
SOURCE      synthetic DNA construct
  ORGANISM  synthetic DNA construct
COMMENT     Imported using the Genbank importer. File name:
            pTwist+Amp+High+Copy.gb
FEATURES             Location/Qualifiers
     misc_feature    1..30
                     /label="Ug"
                     /ApEinfo_revcolor="#b7e6d7"
                     /ApEinfo_fwdcolor="#b7e6d7"
     misc_feature    31..70
                     /label="U1"
                     /ApEinfo_revcolor="#c6c9d1"
                     /ApEinfo_fwdcolor="#c6c9d1"
     primer          complement(51..70)
                     /label="rev_U1"
                     /note="sequence: GAGACGAGACGAGACAGCCT"
                     /ApEinfo_revcolor="#d6b295"
                     /ApEinfo_fwdcolor="#d6b295"
     misc_feature    74..90
                     /label="T7 promoter"
                     /ApEinfo_revcolor="#ffef86"
                     /ApEinfo_fwdcolor="#ffef86"
     misc_feature    91..106
                     /label="hp5"
                     /ApEinfo_revcolor="#85dae9"
                     /ApEinfo_fwdcolor="#85dae9"
     misc_feature    143..206
                     /label="R3"
                     /ApEinfo_revcolor="#f58a5e"
                     /ApEinfo_fwdcolor="#f58a5e"
     misc_feature    207..291
                     /label="Thyb10"
                     /ApEinfo_revcolor="#f58a5e"
                     /ApEinfo_fwdcolor="#f58a5e"
     misc_feature    292..347
                     /label="riboJn"
                     /ApEinfo_revcolor="#b7e6d7"
                     /ApEinfo_fwdcolor="#b7e6d7"
     primer          348..373
                     /label="fwd_Ux"
                     /note="sequence: CCAGGATACATAGATTACCACAACTC"
                     /ApEinfo_revcolor="#b4abac"
                     /ApEinfo_fwdcolor="#b4abac"
     misc_feature    348..387
                     /label="Ux"
                     /ApEinfo_revcolor="#c7b0e3"
                     /ApEinfo_fwdcolor="#c7b0e3"
     misc_feature    388..408
                     /label="Uni_9 R"
                     /ApEinfo_revcolor="#b7e6d7"
                     /ApEinfo_fwdcolor="#b7e6d7"
     primer_bind     complement(444..460)
                     /label="M13 rev"
                     /ApEinfo_revcolor="#d59687"
                     /ApEinfo_fwdcolor="#d59687"
                     /note="common sequencing primer, one of multiple similar variants"
     rep_origin      complement(632..1220)
                     /label="ori"
                     /ApEinfo_revcolor="#d6b295"
                     /ApEinfo_fwdcolor="#d6b295"
                     /note="high-copy-number ColE1/pMB1/pBR322/pUC origin of replication"
                     /direction="LEFT"
     protein_bind    complement(1337..1361)
                     /label="attB1"
                     /ApEinfo_revcolor="#b1ff67"
                     /ApEinfo_fwdcolor="#b1ff67"
                     /note="recombination site for the Gateway(R) BP reaction"
                     /gene="mutant version of attB"
                     /bound_moiety="BP Clonase(TM)"
     CDS             complement(1461..2321)
                     /label="AmpR"
                     /ApEinfo_revcolor="#84b0dc"
                     /ApEinfo_fwdcolor="#84b0dc"
                     /note="confers resistance to ampicillin, carbenicillin, andrelated antibiotics"
                     /gene="bla"
                     /product="beta-lactamase"
                     /translation="MSIQHFRVALIPFFAAFCLPVFAHPETLVKVKDAEDQLGARVGYIELDLNSGKILESFRPEERFPMMSTFKVLLCGAVLSRIDAGQEQLGRRIHYSQNDLVEYSPVTEKHLTDGMTVRELCSAAITMSDNTAANLLLTTIGGPKELTAFLHNMGDHVTRLDRWEPELNEAIPNDERDTTMPVAMATTLRKLLTGELLTLASRQQLIDWMEADKVAGPLLRSALPAGWFIADKSGAGERGSRGIIAALGPDGKPSRIVVIYTTGSQATMDERNRQIAEIGASLIKHW*"
     primer          complement(1464..1492)
                     /label="pET_ampR_rev"
                     /note="sequence: agataggtgcctcactgattaagcattgg"
                     /ApEinfo_revcolor="#d6b295"
                     /ApEinfo_fwdcolor="#d6b295"
     promoter        complement(2322..2426)
                     /label="AmpR promoter"
                     /ApEinfo_revcolor="#f58a5e"
                     /ApEinfo_fwdcolor="#f58a5e"
                     /gene="bla"
     primer_bind     2540..2556
                     /label="M13 fwd"
                     /ApEinfo_revcolor="#75c6a9"
                     /ApEinfo_fwdcolor="#75c6a9"
                     /note="common sequencing primer, one of multiple similar variants"
     misc_feature    2587..2608
                     /label="Uni_9 F"
                     /ApEinfo_revcolor="#b4abac"
                     /ApEinfo_fwdcolor="#b4abac"
ORIGIN
        1 gaagtctaac gctgctctgg gctaactgtc CATTACTCGC ATCCATTCTC AGGCTGTCTC
       61 GTCTCGTCTC TTCTAATACG ACTCACTATA GGGAGATTCG TCTCCCACTA CATCCACATA
      121 CTAAATCCTT TACTTCACAT TCGGGTCGGC ATGGCATGTG CACCTCCTCG CGGTCCGACC
      181 TGGGCTACTT CGGTAGGCTA AGGCACataa tcAGATAACA GATACttcgG tatctgttat
      241 ctgttTTTTT TcAACAGATA GCCGCGttcg CGCGGCtatc tgttTTTTTT tAGCTGTCAC
      301 CGGATGTGCT TTCCGGTCTG ATGAGTCCGT GAGGACGAAA CAGCCTCCCA GGATACATAG
      361 ATTACCACAA CTCCGAGCCC TTCCACCagg ctaggtggag gctcagtgat gataagtctg
      421 cgatggtgga tgcatgtgtc atggtcatag ctgtttcctg tgtgaaattg ttatccgctc
      481 agagggcaca atcctattcc gcgctatccg acaatctcca agacattagg tggagttcag
      541 ttcggcgtat ggcatatgtc gctggaaaga acatgtgagc aaaaggccag caaaaggcca
      601 ggaaccgtaa aaaggccgcg ttgctggcgt ttttccatag gctccgcccc cctgacgagc
      661 atcacaaaaa tcgacgctca agtcagaggt ggcgaaaccc gacaggacta taaagatacc
      721 aggcgtttcc ccctggaagc tccctcgtgc gctctcctgt tccgaccctg ccgcttaccg
      781 gatacctgtc cgcctttctc ccttcgggaa gcgtggcgct ttctcatagc tcacgctgta
      841 ggtatctcag ttcggtgtag gtcgttcgct ccaagctggg ctgtgtgcac gaaccccccg
      901 ttcagcccga ccgctgcgcc ttatccggta actatcgtct tgagtccaac ccggtaagac
      961 acgacttatc gccactggca gcagccactg gtaacaggat tagcagagcg aggtatgtag
     1021 gcggtgctac agagttcttg aagtggtggc ctaactacgg ctacactaga agaacagtat
     1081 ttggtatctg cgctctgctg aagccagtta ccttcggaaa aagagttggt agctcttgat
     1141 ccggcaaaca aaccaccgct ggtagcggtg gtttttttgt ttgcaagcag cagattacgc
     1201 gcagaaaaaa aggatctcaa gaagatcctt tgatcttttc tacggggtct gacgctctat
     1261 tcaacaaagc cgccgtcccg tcaagtcagc gtaaatgggt agggggcttc aaatcgtcct
     1321 cgtgatacca attcggagcc tgcttttttg tacaaacttg ttgataatgg caattcaagg
     1381 atcttcacct agatcctttt aaattaaaaa tgaagtttta aatcaatcta aagtatatat
     1441 gagtaaactt ggtctgacag ttaccaatgc ttaatcagtg aggcacctat ctcagcgatc
     1501 tgtctatttc gttcatccat agttgcctga ctccccgtcg tgtagataac tacgatacgg
     1561 gagggcttac catctggccc cagtgctgca atgataccgc gagagccacg ctcaccggct
     1621 ccagatttat cagcaataaa ccagccagcc ggaagggccg agcgcagaag tggtcctgca
     1681 actttatccg cctccatcca gtctattaat tgttgccggg aagctagagt aagtagttcg
     1741 ccagttaata gtttgcgcaa cgttgttgcc attgctacag gcatcgtggt gtcacgctcg
     1801 tcgtttggta tggcttcatt cagctccggt tcccaacgat caaggcgagt tacatgatcc
     1861 cccatgttgt gcaaaaaagc ggttagctcc ttcggtcctc cgatcgttgt cagaagtaag
     1921 ttggccgcag tgttatcact catggttatg gcagcactgc ataattctct tactgtcatg
     1981 ccatccgtaa gatgcttttc tgtgactggt gagtactcaa ccaagtcatt ctgagaatag
     2041 tgtatgcggc gaccgagttg ctcttgcccg gcgtcaatac gggataatac cgcgccacat
     2101 agcagaactt taaaagtgct catcattgga aaacgttctt cggggcgaaa actctcaagg
     2161 atcttaccgc tgttgagatc cagttcgatg taacccactc gtgcacccaa ctgatcttca
     2221 gcatctttta ctttcaccag cgtttctggg tgagcaaaaa caggaaggca aaatgccgca
     2281 aaaaagggaa taagggcgac acggaaatgt tgaatactca tactcttcct ttttcaatat
     2341 tattgaagca tttatcaggg ttattgtctc atgagcggat acatatttga atgtatttag
     2401 aaaaataaac aaataggggt tccgcgcaca tttccccgaa aagtgccaga tacctgaaac
     2461 aaaacccatc gtacggccaa ggaagtctcc aataactgtg atccaccaca agcgccaggg
     2521 ttttcccagt cacgacgttg taaaacgacg gccagtcatg cataatccgc acgcatctgg
     2581 aataaggaag tgccattccg cctgacct
//
LOCUS       (G_27_L)_G{v6,u3}_[s4],_ 331 bp ds-DNA     linear       15-SEP-2025
DEFINITION  .
FEATURES             Location/Qualifiers
     Promoter        4..20
                     /label="T7 promoter"
                     /ApEinfo_revcolor="#75c6a9"
                     /ApEinfo_fwdcolor="#75c6a9"
     Hairpin         21..36
                     /label="5hp"
                     /ApEinfo_revcolor="#c6c9d1"
                     /ApEinfo_fwdcolor="#c6c9d1"
     misc_feature    38..47
                     /label=3
                     /ApEinfo_revcolor="#faac61"
                     /ApEinfo_fwdcolor="#faac61"
     misc_feature    48..53
                     /label="u"
                     /ApEinfo_revcolor="#b4abac"
                     /ApEinfo_fwdcolor="#b4abac"
     misc_feature    54..64
                     /label=6
                     /ApEinfo_revcolor="#75c6a9"
                     /ApEinfo_fwdcolor="#75c6a9"
     Hairpin         65..98
                     /label="pHPR1"
                     /ApEinfo_revcolor="#c6c9d1"
                     /ApEinfo_fwdcolor="#c6c9d1"
     Ribozyme        99..162
                     /label="R3"
                     /ApEinfo_revcolor="#c6c9d1"
                     /ApEinfo_fwdcolor="#c6c9d1"
     misc_feature    163..166
                     /label="s4"
                     /ApEinfo_revcolor="#ffef86"
                     /ApEinfo_fwdcolor="#ffef86"
     misc_feature    167..172
                     /label="v'"
                     /ApEinfo_revcolor="#b4abac"
                     /ApEinfo_fwdcolor="#b4abac"
     misc_feature    173..182
                     /label="6'"
                     /ApEinfo_revcolor="#75c6a9"
                     /ApEinfo_fwdcolor="#75c6a9"
     misc_feature    183..188
                     /label="u'"
                     /ApEinfo_revcolor="#b4abac"
                     /ApEinfo_fwdcolor="#b4abac"
     Terminator      194..231
                     /label="Thyb3"
                     /ApEinfo_revcolor="#c6c9d1"
                     /ApEinfo_fwdcolor="#c6c9d1"
     Terminator      197..231
                     /label="Thyb5"
                     /ApEinfo_revcolor="#c6c9d1"
                     /ApEinfo_fwdcolor="#c6c9d1"
     Ribozyme        232..291
                     /label="sarJn"
                     /ApEinfo_revcolor="#c6c9d1"
                     /ApEinfo_fwdcolor="#c6c9d1"
     Homology domain 292..331
                     /label="U3"
                     /ApEinfo_revcolor="#b1ff67"
                     /ApEinfo_fwdcolor="#b1ff67"
ORIGIN
        1 TTCTAATACG ACTCACTATA GGGAGATTCG TCTCCCACAC ATTCAATACA TCATTATCTT
       61 ACTTTCCGTG TTATCTCGTT GGAGATATTC ATGGATACGG GTCGGCATGG CATGTGCACC
      121 TCCTCGCGGT CCGACCTGGG CTACTTCGGT AGGCTAAGGC ACAATCAGGA TTAGTAAGGT
      181 AATGATGTtt atcAACAGAT AGGCCGCttc gGCGGCCtat ctgttTTTTT TAGACTGTCG
      241 CCGGATGTGT ATCCGACCTG ACGATGGCCC AAAAGGGCCG AAACAGTCCT CGCACTGAAG
      301 GTCCTCAATC GCACTGGAAA CATCAAGGTC G
//
LOCUS       (G_25_L)_iG{u3,v4}_[s4o] 309 bp ds-DNA     linear       15-SEP-2025
DEFINITION  .
FEATURES             Location/Qualifiers
     Promoter        4..20
                     /label="T7 promoter"
                     /ApEinfo_revcolor="#75c6a9"
                     /ApEinfo_fwdcolor="#75c6a9"
     Hairpin         21..36
                     /label="5hp"
                     /ApEinfo_revcolor="#c6c9d1"
                     /ApEinfo_fwdcolor="#c6c9d1"
     Ribozyme        66..132
                     /label="Rh"
                     /ApEinfo_revcolor="#c6c9d1"
                     /ApEinfo_fwdcolor="#c6c9d1"
     Terminator      165..206
                     /label="Thyb1"
                     /ApEinfo_revcolor="#c6c9d1"
                     /ApEinfo_fwdcolor="#c6c9d1"
     Ribozyme        207..269
                     /label="plmJn"
                     /ApEinfo_revcolor="#c6c9d1"
                     /ApEinfo_fwdcolor="#c6c9d1"
     Homology domain 270..309
                     /label="U2"
                     /ApEinfo_revcolor="#b1ff67"
                     /ApEinfo_fwdcolor="#b1ff67"
ORIGIN
        1 TTCTAATACG ACTCACTATA GGGAGATTCG TCTCCCTTAC TGATGTATTG AATGTGAGGA
       61 TTATCGGGGG CCACAGCAGA AGCGTTCACG TCGCAGCCCC TGTCAGATTC TGGTGAATCT
      121 GCGAATTCTG CTAACCACTA AACAATCCTC ATATTCAATt taacAAACAG ATAGGCCCTC
      181 ttcgGAGGGC CtatctgttT TTTTTTAGTC ATAAGTCTGG GCTAAGCCCA CTGATGAGTC
      241 GCTGAAATGC GACGAAACTT ATGACCCTCG CTGGGAGTTC GTAGACGGAA ACAAACGCAG
      301 AATCCAAGC
//
LOCUS       (G_30_L)_iG{u4,v5}_[s4o] 309 bp ds-DNA     linear       15-SEP-2025
DEFINITION  .
FEATURES             Location/Qualifiers
     Promoter        4..20
                     /label="T7 promoter"
                     /ApEinfo_revcolor="#75c6a9"
                     /ApEinfo_fwdcolor="#75c6a9"
     Hairpin         21..36
                     /label="5hp"
                     /ApEinfo_revcolor="#c6c9d1"
                     /ApEinfo_fwdcolor="#c6c9d1"
     Ribozyme        66..132
                     /label="Rh"
                     /ApEinfo_revcolor="#c6c9d1"
                     /ApEinfo_fwdcolor="#c6c9d1"
     Terminator      165..206
                     /label="Thyb1"
                     /ApEinfo_revcolor="#c6c9d1"
                     /ApEinfo_fwdcolor="#c6c9d1"
     Ribozyme        207..269
                     /label="plmJn"
                     /ApEinfo_revcolor="#c6c9d1"
                     /ApEinfo_fwdcolor="#c6c9d1"
     Homology domain 270..309
                     /label="U2"
                     /ApEinfo_revcolor="#b1ff67"
                     /ApEinfo_fwdcolor="#b1ff67"
ORIGIN
        1 TTCTAATACG ACTCACTATA GGGAGATTCG TCTCCCTTAC TGATGTGTTT AGTGGTAGGA
       61 TTATCGGGGG CCACAGCAGA AGCGTTCACG TCGCAGCCCC TGTCAGATTC TGGTGAATCT
      121 GCGAATTCTG CTAACCATAC TACAATCCTA CTACTAAACt taacAAACAG ATAGGCCCTC
      181 ttcgGAGGGC CtatctgttT TTTTTTAGTC ATAAGTCTGG GCTAAGCCCA CTGATGAGTC
      241 GCTGAAATGC GACGAAACTT ATGACCCTCG CTGGGAGTTC GTAGACGGAA ACAAACGCAG
      301 AATCCAAGC
//
LOCUS       (G_28_L)_iG{v6,u3}_[s4], 300 bp ds-DNA     linear       15-SEP-2025
DEFINITION  .
FEATURES             Location/Qualifiers
     Promoter        4..20
                     /label="T7 promoter"
                     /ApEinfo_revcolor="#75c6a9"
                     /ApEinfo_fwdcolor="#75c6a9"
     Hairpin         21..36
                     /label="5hp"
                     /ApEinfo_revcolor="#c6c9d1"
                     /ApEinfo_fwdcolor="#c6c9d1"
     Ribozyme        66..129
                     /label="R3"
                     /ApEinfo_revcolor="#c6c9d1"
                     /ApEinfo_fwdcolor="#c6c9d1"
     Terminator      162..199
                     /label="Thyb3"
                     /ApEinfo_revcolor="#c6c9d1"
                     /ApEinfo_fwdcolor="#c6c9d1"
     Terminator      165..199
                     /label="Thyb5"
                     /ApEinfo_revcolor="#c6c9d1"
                     /ApEinfo_fwdcolor="#c6c9d1"
     Ribozyme        200..259
                     /label="sarJn"
                     /ApEinfo_revcolor="#c6c9d1"
                     /ApEinfo_fwdcolor="#c6c9d1"
     Homology domain 260..299
                     /label="U3"
                     /ApEinfo_revcolor="#b1ff67"
                     /ApEinfo_fwdcolor="#b1ff67"
ORIGIN
        1 TTCTAATACG ACTCACTATA GGGAGATTCG TCTCCCAATC AGGATTAGTA AGGTAATGAT
       61 GTTACGGGTC GGCATGGCAT GTGCACCTCC TCGCGGTCCG ACCTGGGCTA CTTCGGTAGG
      121 CTAAGGCACA CACATTCAAT ACATCATTAT CTTACTttaa cAACAGATAG GCCGCttcgG
      181 CGGCCtatct gttTTTTTTA GACTGTCGCC GGATGTGTAT CCGACCTGAC GATGGCCCAA
      241 AAGGGCCGAA ACAGTCCTCG CACTGAAGGT CCTCAATCGC ACTGGAAACA TCAAGGTCGa
//
LOCUS       (G_31_L)_iG{v6,u4}_[s4], 300 bp ds-DNA     linear       15-SEP-2025
DEFINITION  .
FEATURES             Location/Qualifiers
     Promoter        4..20
                     /label="T7 promoter"
                     /ApEinfo_revcolor="#75c6a9"
                     /ApEinfo_fwdcolor="#75c6a9"
     Hairpin         21..36
                     /label="5hp"
                     /ApEinfo_revcolor="#c6c9d1"
                     /ApEinfo_fwdcolor="#c6c9d1"
     Ribozyme        66..129
                     /label="R3"
                     /ApEinfo_revcolor="#c6c9d1"
                     /ApEinfo_fwdcolor="#c6c9d1"
     Terminator      162..199
                     /label="Thyb3"
                     /ApEinfo_revcolor="#c6c9d1"
                     /ApEinfo_fwdcolor="#c6c9d1"
     Terminator      165..199
                     /label="Thyb5"
                     /ApEinfo_revcolor="#c6c9d1"
                     /ApEinfo_fwdcolor="#c6c9d1"
     Ribozyme        200..259
                     /label="sarJn"
                     /ApEinfo_revcolor="#c6c9d1"
                     /ApEinfo_fwdcolor="#c6c9d1"
     Homology domain 260..299
                     /label="U3"
                     /ApEinfo_revcolor="#b1ff67"
                     /ApEinfo_fwdcolor="#b1ff67"
ORIGIN
        1 TTCTAATACG ACTCACTATA GGGAGATTCG TCTCCCAATC AGGATTAGTA AGGTAATGAT
       61 GTATCGGGTC GGCATGGCAT GTGCACCTCC TCGCGGTCCG ACCTGGGCTA CTTCGGTAGG
      121 CTAAGGCACA ACCACTAAAC ACATCATTAT CTTACTttaa cAACAGATAG GCCGCttcgG
      181 CGGCCtatct gttTTTTTTA GACTGTCGCC GGATGTGTAT CCGACCTGAC GATGGCCCAA
      241 AAGGGCCGAA ACAGTCCTCG CACTGAAGGT CCTCAATCGC ACTGGAAACA TCAAGGTCGa
//
LOCUS       (G_29_L)_iG{v5,u1d}_[s4] 336 bp ds-DNA     linear       16-SEP-2025
DEFINITION  .
FEATURES             Location/Qualifiers
     Promoter        4..20
                     /label="T7 promoter"
                     /ApEinfo_revcolor="#75c6a9"
                     /ApEinfo_fwdcolor="#75c6a9"
     Hairpin         21..36
                     /label="5hp"
                     /ApEinfo_revcolor="#c6c9d1"
                     /ApEinfo_fwdcolor="#c6c9d1"
     Ribozyme        66..149
                     /label="Rg"
                     /ApEinfo_revcolor="#c6c9d1"
                     /ApEinfo_fwdcolor="#c6c9d1"
     Distal          151..170
                     /label="d20"
                     /ApEinfo_revcolor="#c6c9d1"
                     /ApEinfo_fwdcolor="#c6c9d1"
     Terminator      202..240
                     /label="Thyb6"
                     /ApEinfo_revcolor="#c6c9d1"
                     /ApEinfo_fwdcolor="#c6c9d1"
     Ribozyme        241..296
                     /label="riboJn"
                     /ApEinfo_revcolor="#c6c9d1"
                     /ApEinfo_fwdcolor="#c6c9d1"
     Homology domain 297..336
                     /label="Ux"
                     /ApEinfo_revcolor="#b1ff67"
                     /ApEinfo_fwdcolor="#b1ff67"
ORIGIN
        1 TTCTAATACG ACTCACTATA GGGAGATTCG TCTCCCAATC AGGATTGTAG TATGGTTGAT
       61 GTATCGGCCG GCATGGTCCC AGCCTCCTCG CTGGCGCCGG CTGGGCAACA TTCCGAGGGG
      121 ACCGTCCCCT CGGTAATGGC GAATGGGACA AAATACTTAA TACAAAATAA TCACTTCACA
      181 ACATCAACTA TACTACttat cAGATAACAG ATACttcgGt atctgttatc tgttTTTTTT
      241 AGCTGTCACC GGATGTGCTT TCCGGTCTGA TGAGTCCGTG AGGACGAAAC AGCCTCCCAG
      301 GATACATAGA TTACCACAAC TCCGAGCCCT TCCACC
//
LOCUS       (O_13_L)_O{5,u1d}_[],_[d 309 bp ds-DNA     linear       16-SEP-2025
DEFINITION  .
FEATURES             Location/Qualifiers
     Promoter        4..20
                     /label="T7 promoter"
                     /ApEinfo_revcolor="#75c6a9"
                     /ApEinfo_fwdcolor="#75c6a9"
     Hairpin         21..36
                     /label="5hp"
                     /ApEinfo_revcolor="#c6c9d1"
                     /ApEinfo_fwdcolor="#c6c9d1"
     Distal          37..56
                     /label="d20"
                     /ApEinfo_revcolor="#c6c9d1"
                     /ApEinfo_fwdcolor="#c6c9d1"
     Ribozyme        86..169
                     /label="Rg"
                     /ApEinfo_revcolor="#c6c9d1"
                     /ApEinfo_fwdcolor="#c6c9d1"
     Terminator      175..213
                     /label="Thyb6"
                     /ApEinfo_revcolor="#c6c9d1"
                     /ApEinfo_fwdcolor="#c6c9d1"
     Ribozyme        214..269
                     /label="riboJn"
                     /ApEinfo_revcolor="#c6c9d1"
                     /ApEinfo_fwdcolor="#c6c9d1"
     Homology domain 270..309
                     /label="Ux"
                     /ApEinfo_revcolor="#b1ff67"
                     /ApEinfo_fwdcolor="#b1ff67"
ORIGIN
        1 TTCTAATACG ACTCACTATA GGGAGATTCG TCTCCCAAAT ACTTAATACA AAATAATCAC
       61 TTCACAACAT CAACTATACT ACTACGGCCG GCATGGTCCC AGCCTCCTCG CTGGCGCCGG
      121 CTGGGCAACA TTCCGAGGGG ACCGTCCCCT CGGTAATGGC GAATGGGACa tatcAGATAA
      181 CAGATACttc gGtatctgtt atctgttTTT TTTAGCTGTC ACCGGATGTG CTTTCCGGTC
      241 TGATGAGTCC GTGAGGACGA AACAGCCTCC CAGGATACAT AGATTACCAC AACTCCGAGC
      301 CCTTCCACC
//
LOCUS       (O_16_L)_iO{5,u1d}_[],_[ 300 bp ds-DNA     linear       16-SEP-2025
DEFINITION  .
FEATURES             Location/Qualifiers
     Promoter        4..20
                     /label="T7 promoter"
                     /ApEinfo_revcolor="#75c6a9"
                     /ApEinfo_fwdcolor="#75c6a9"
     Ribozyme        25..108
                     /label="Rg"
                     /ApEinfo_revcolor="#c6c9d1"
                     /ApEinfo_fwdcolor="#c6c9d1"
     Distal          110..129
                     /label="d20"
                     /ApEinfo_revcolor="#c6c9d1"
                     /ApEinfo_fwdcolor="#c6c9d1"
     Terminator      161..199
                     /label="Thyb6"
                     /ApEinfo_revcolor="#c6c9d1"
                     /ApEinfo_fwdcolor="#c6c9d1"
     Ribozyme        200..255
                     /label="riboJn"
                     /ApEinfo_revcolor="#c6c9d1"
                     /ApEinfo_fwdcolor="#c6c9d1"
     Homology domain 256..295
                     /label="Ux"
                     /ApEinfo_revcolor="#b1ff67"
                     /ApEinfo_fwdcolor="#b1ff67"
ORIGIN
        1 TTCTAATACG ACTCACTATA GGGAGGCCGG CATGGTCCCA GCCTCCTCGC TGGCGCCGGC
       61 TGGGCAACAT TCCGAGGGGA CCGTCCCCTC GGTAATGGCG AATGGGACAA AATACTTAAT
      121 ACAAAATAAT CACTTCACAA CATCAACTAT ACTACatatc AGATAACAGA TACttcgGta
      181 tctgttatct gttTTTTTTA GCTGTCACCG GATGTGCTTT CCGGTCTGAT GAGTCCGTGA
      241 GGACGAAACA GCCTCCCAGG ATACATAGAT TACCACAACT CCGAGCCCTT CCACCactgt
//
LOCUS       (IN_21)_I{u3}_[],_[T7t]  300 bp ds-DNA     linear       15-SEP-2025
DEFINITION  .
FEATURES             Location/Qualifiers
     primer          1..20
                     /label="fwd_Ug"
                     /note="sequence: gaagtctaacgctgctctgg"
                     /ApEinfo_revcolor="#f58a5e"
                     /ApEinfo_fwdcolor="#f58a5e"
     Homology domain 1..30
                     /label="Ug"
                     /ApEinfo_revcolor="#b1ff67"
                     /ApEinfo_fwdcolor="#b1ff67"
     Promoter        34..50
                     /label="T7 promoter"
                     /ApEinfo_revcolor="#75c6a9"
                     /ApEinfo_fwdcolor="#75c6a9"
     Hairpin         51..66
                     /label="5hp"
                     /ApEinfo_revcolor="#c6c9d1"
                     /ApEinfo_fwdcolor="#c6c9d1"
     misc_feature    68..77
                     /label=3
                     /ApEinfo_revcolor="#f8d3a9"
                     /ApEinfo_fwdcolor="#f8d3a9"
     misc_feature    78..83
                     /label="u"
                     /ApEinfo_revcolor="#85dae9"
                     /ApEinfo_fwdcolor="#85dae9"
     Terminator      84..128
                     /label="T7t"
                     /ApEinfo_revcolor="#c6c9d1"
                     /ApEinfo_fwdcolor="#c6c9d1"
     primer          complement(103..168)
                     /label="T7rev_Ux"
                     /note="sequence: GGTGGAAGGGCTCGGAGTTGTGGTAATCTATGTATCCTGGCAAAAAACCCCTCAAGACCCGTTTAG"
                     /ApEinfo_revcolor="#f8d3a9"
                     /ApEinfo_fwdcolor="#f8d3a9"
     Homology domain 129..158
                     /label="Ud"
                     /ApEinfo_revcolor="#b1ff67"
                     /ApEinfo_fwdcolor="#b1ff67"
     Homology domain 159..188
                     /label="Ue"
                     /ApEinfo_revcolor="#b1ff67"
                     /ApEinfo_fwdcolor="#b1ff67"
ORIGIN
        1 gaagtctaac gctgctctgg gctaactgtc TTCTAATACG ACTCACTATA GGGAGATTCG
       61 TCTCCCACAC ATTCAATACA TCACTATAAC CCCTTGGGGC CTCTAAACGG GTCTTGAGGG
      121 GTTTTTTGct gaaacctcag gcatttgaga agcacacgct gaaaggagga actatatccg
      181 gattggcgac tgtgtacttg ttataacatc tgacagttaa agtcgggaga ataggagccg
      241 caatacacaa tttaccgcat ctagacttaa ctgagatatt accatagatg actatatcta
//
LOCUS       (IN_26)_I{v6}_[],_[T7t]  300 bp ds-DNA     linear       15-SEP-2025
DEFINITION  .
FEATURES             Location/Qualifiers
     primer          1..20
                     /label="fwd_Ug"
                     /note="sequence: gaagtctaacgctgctctgg"
                     /ApEinfo_revcolor="#f58a5e"
                     /ApEinfo_fwdcolor="#f58a5e"
     Homology domain 1..30
                     /label="Ug"
                     /ApEinfo_revcolor="#b1ff67"
                     /ApEinfo_fwdcolor="#b1ff67"
     Promoter        34..50
                     /label="T7 promoter"
                     /ApEinfo_revcolor="#75c6a9"
                     /ApEinfo_fwdcolor="#75c6a9"
     Hairpin         51..66
                     /label="5hp"
                     /ApEinfo_revcolor="#c6c9d1"
                     /ApEinfo_fwdcolor="#c6c9d1"
     misc_feature    68..77
                     /label=6
                     /ApEinfo_revcolor="#84b0dc"
                     /ApEinfo_fwdcolor="#84b0dc"
     misc_feature    78..83
                     /label="v"
                     /ApEinfo_revcolor="#ff9ccd"
                     /ApEinfo_fwdcolor="#ff9ccd"
     Terminator      84..128
                     /label="T7t"
                     /ApEinfo_revcolor="#c6c9d1"
                     /ApEinfo_fwdcolor="#c6c9d1"
     primer          complement(103..168)
                     /label="T7rev_Ux"
                     /note="sequence: GGTGGAAGGGCTCGGAGTTGTGGTAATCTATGTATCCTGGCAAAAAACCCCTCAAGACCCGTTTAG"
                     /ApEinfo_revcolor="#f8d3a9"
                     /ApEinfo_fwdcolor="#f8d3a9"
     Homology domain 129..158
                     /label="Ud"
                     /ApEinfo_revcolor="#b1ff67"
                     /ApEinfo_fwdcolor="#b1ff67"
     Homology domain 159..188
                     /label="Ue"
                     /ApEinfo_revcolor="#b1ff67"
                     /ApEinfo_fwdcolor="#b1ff67"
ORIGIN
        1 gaagtctaac gctgctctgg gctaactgtc TTCTAATACG ACTCACTATA GGGAGATTCG
       61 TCTCCCTTTA CCTTACTAAT CCTCTATAAC CCCTTGGGGC CTCTAAACGG GTCTTGAGGG
      121 GTTTTTTGct gaaacctcag gcatttgaga agcacacgct gaaaggagga actatatccg
      181 gattggcgac tgtgtacttg ttataacatc tgacagttaa agtcgggaga ataggagccg
      241 caatacacaa tttaccgcat ctagacttaa ctgagatatt accatagatg actatatcta
//
LOCUS       (G_11_L)_G{v4,u1d}_[s4], 376 bp ds-DNA     linear       16-SEP-2025
DEFINITION  .
FEATURES             Location/Qualifiers
     Homology domain 1..40
                     /label="U1"
                     /ApEinfo_revcolor="#b1ff67"
                     /ApEinfo_fwdcolor="#b1ff67"
     Promoter        44..60
                     /label="T7 promoter"
                     /ApEinfo_revcolor="#75c6a9"
                     /ApEinfo_fwdcolor="#75c6a9"
     Hairpin         61..76
                     /label="5hp"
                     /ApEinfo_revcolor="#c6c9d1"
                     /ApEinfo_fwdcolor="#c6c9d1"
     Distal          78..97
                     /label="d20"
                     /ApEinfo_revcolor="#c6c9d1"
                     /ApEinfo_fwdcolor="#c6c9d1"
     misc_feature    98..107
                     /label=1
                     /ApEinfo_revcolor="#f8d3a9"
                     /ApEinfo_fwdcolor="#f8d3a9"
     misc_feature    108..113
                     /label="u"
                     /ApEinfo_revcolor="#c6c9d1"
                     /ApEinfo_fwdcolor="#c6c9d1"
     misc_feature    114..123
                     /label=4
                     /ApEinfo_revcolor="#c7b0e3"
                     /ApEinfo_fwdcolor="#c7b0e3"
     misc_feature    124..126
                     /label="L"
                     /ApEinfo_revcolor="#d6b295"
                     /ApEinfo_fwdcolor="#d6b295"
     Ribozyme        127..210
                     /label="Rg"
                     /ApEinfo_revcolor="#c6c9d1"
                     /ApEinfo_fwdcolor="#c6c9d1"
     misc_feature    211..214
                     /label="s4"
                     /ApEinfo_revcolor="#faac61"
                     /ApEinfo_fwdcolor="#faac61"
     misc_feature    215..220
                     /label="v'"
                     /ApEinfo_revcolor="#b7e6d7"
                     /ApEinfo_fwdcolor="#b7e6d7"
     misc_feature    221..230
                     /label="4'"
                     /ApEinfo_revcolor="#c7b0e3"
                     /ApEinfo_fwdcolor="#c7b0e3"
     misc_feature    231..236
                     /label="u'"
                     /ApEinfo_revcolor="#c6c9d1"
                     /ApEinfo_fwdcolor="#c6c9d1"
     Terminator      242..280
                     /label="Thyb6"
                     /ApEinfo_revcolor="#c6c9d1"
                     /ApEinfo_fwdcolor="#c6c9d1"
     Ribozyme        281..336
                     /label="riboJn"
                     /ApEinfo_revcolor="#c6c9d1"
                     /ApEinfo_fwdcolor="#c6c9d1"
     Homology domain 337..376
                     /label="Ux"
                     /ApEinfo_revcolor="#b1ff67"
                     /ApEinfo_fwdcolor="#b1ff67"
ORIGIN
        1 CATTACTCGC ATCCATTCTC AGGCTGTCTC GTCTCGTCTC TTCTAATACG ACTCACTATA
       61 GGGAGATTCG TCTCCCAAAA TACTTAATAC AAAATAATCA CTTCACAACA TCAACTACTA
      121 AACTACGGCC GGCATGGTCC CAGCCTCCTC GCTGGCGCCG GCTGGGCAAC ATTCCGAGGG
      181 GACCGTCCCC TCGGTAATGG CGAATGGGAC AATCAGGATT GTTTAGTGGT TGATGTatat
      241 cAGATAACAG ATACttcgGt atctgttatc tgttTTTTTT AGCTGTCACC GGATGTGCTT
      301 TCCGGTCTGA TGAGTCCGTG AGGACGAAAC AGCCTCCCAG GATACATAGA TTACCACAAC
      361 TCCGAGCCCT TCCACC
//
LOCUS       (G_13_L)_G{v5,u1d}_[s4], 376 bp ds-DNA     linear       16-SEP-2025
DEFINITION  .
FEATURES             Location/Qualifiers
     Homology domain 1..40
                     /label="U1"
                     /ApEinfo_revcolor="#b1ff67"
                     /ApEinfo_fwdcolor="#b1ff67"
     Promoter        44..60
                     /label="T7 promoter"
                     /ApEinfo_revcolor="#75c6a9"
                     /ApEinfo_fwdcolor="#75c6a9"
     Hairpin         61..76
                     /label="5hp"
                     /ApEinfo_revcolor="#c6c9d1"
                     /ApEinfo_fwdcolor="#c6c9d1"
     Distal          78..97
                     /label="d20"
                     /ApEinfo_revcolor="#c6c9d1"
                     /ApEinfo_fwdcolor="#c6c9d1"
     Ribozyme        127..210
                     /label="Rg"
                     /ApEinfo_revcolor="#c6c9d1"
                     /ApEinfo_fwdcolor="#c6c9d1"
     Terminator      242..280
                     /label="Thyb6"
                     /ApEinfo_revcolor="#c6c9d1"
                     /ApEinfo_fwdcolor="#c6c9d1"
     Ribozyme        281..336
                     /label="riboJn"
                     /ApEinfo_revcolor="#c6c9d1"
                     /ApEinfo_fwdcolor="#c6c9d1"
     Homology domain 337..376
                     /label="Ux"
                     /ApEinfo_revcolor="#b1ff67"
                     /ApEinfo_fwdcolor="#b1ff67"
ORIGIN
        1 CATTACTCGC ATCCATTCTC AGGCTGTCTC GTCTCGTCTC TTCTAATACG ACTCACTATA
       61 GGGAGATTCG TCTCCCAAAA TACTTAATAC AAAATAATCA CTTCACAACA TCAACTATAC
      121 TACTTCGGCC GGCATGGTCC CAGCCTCCTC GCTGGCGCCG GCTGGGCAAC ATTCCGAGGG
      181 GACCGTCCCC TCGGTAATGG CGAATGGGAC AATCAGGATT GTAGTATGGT TGATGTatat
      241 cAGATAACAG ATACttcgGt atctgttatc tgttTTTTTT AGCTGTCACC GGATGTGCTT
      301 TCCGGTCTGA TGAGTCCGTG AGGACGAAAC AGCCTCCCAG GATACATAGA TTACCACAAC
      361 TCCGAGCCCT TCCACC
//
LOCUS       (G_15_L)_G{v5,u1d}_[s4], 315 bp ds-DNA     linear       16-SEP-2025
DEFINITION  .
FEATURES             Location/Qualifiers
     Promoter        4..20
                     /label="T7 promoter"
                     /ApEinfo_revcolor="#75c6a9"
                     /ApEinfo_fwdcolor="#75c6a9"
     Hairpin         21..36
                     /label="5hp"
                     /ApEinfo_revcolor="#c6c9d1"
                     /ApEinfo_fwdcolor="#c6c9d1"
     Distal          37..56
                     /label="d20"
                     /ApEinfo_revcolor="#c6c9d1"
                     /ApEinfo_fwdcolor="#c6c9d1"
     Ribozyme        86..149
                     /label="R3"
                     /ApEinfo_revcolor="#c6c9d1"
                     /ApEinfo_fwdcolor="#c6c9d1"
     Terminator      181..219
                     /label="Thyb6"
                     /ApEinfo_revcolor="#c6c9d1"
                     /ApEinfo_fwdcolor="#c6c9d1"
     Ribozyme        220..275
                     /label="riboJn"
                     /ApEinfo_revcolor="#c6c9d1"
                     /ApEinfo_fwdcolor="#c6c9d1"
     Homology domain 276..315
                     /label="Ux"
                     /ApEinfo_revcolor="#b1ff67"
                     /ApEinfo_fwdcolor="#b1ff67"
ORIGIN
        1 TTCTAATACG ACTCACTATA GGGAGATTCG TCTCCCAAAT ACTTAATACA AAATAATCAC
       61 TTCACAACAT CAACTATACT ACTTCGGGTC GGCATGGCAT GTGCACCTCC TCGCGGTCCG
      121 ACCTGGGCTA CTTCGGTAGG CTAAGGCACA ATCAGGATTG TAGTATGGTT GATGTatatc
      181 AGATAACAGA TACttcgGta tctgttatct gttTTTTTTA GCTGTCACCG GATGTGCTTT
      241 CCGGTCTGAT GAGTCCGTGA GGACGAAACA GCCTCCCAGG ATACATAGAT TACCACAACT
      301 CCGAGCCCTT CCACC
//
LOCUS       (G_21_L)_G{u3,v4}_[s4o], 309 bp ds-DNA     linear       15-SEP-2025
DEFINITION  .
FEATURES             Location/Qualifiers
     Promoter        4..20
                     /label="T7 promoter"
                     /ApEinfo_revcolor="#75c6a9"
                     /ApEinfo_fwdcolor="#75c6a9"
     Hairpin         21..36
                     /label="5hp"
                     /ApEinfo_revcolor="#c6c9d1"
                     /ApEinfo_fwdcolor="#c6c9d1"
     misc_feature    38..47
                     /label=4
                     /ApEinfo_revcolor="#c7b0e3"
                     /ApEinfo_fwdcolor="#c7b0e3"
     misc_feature    48..53
                     /label="v"
                     /ApEinfo_revcolor="#b4abac"
                     /ApEinfo_fwdcolor="#b4abac"
     misc_feature    54..63
                     /label=3
                     /ApEinfo_revcolor="#faac61"
                     /ApEinfo_fwdcolor="#faac61"
     misc_feature    64..66
                     /label="L"
                     /ApEinfo_revcolor="#c7b0e3"
                     /ApEinfo_fwdcolor="#c7b0e3"
     Ribozyme        67..133
                     /label="Rh"
                     /ApEinfo_revcolor="#c6c9d1"
                     /ApEinfo_fwdcolor="#c6c9d1"
     misc_feature    134..137
                     /label="s4o"
                     /ApEinfo_revcolor="#ffef86"
                     /ApEinfo_fwdcolor="#ffef86"
     misc_feature    138..143
                     /label="u'"
                     /ApEinfo_revcolor="#b4abac"
                     /ApEinfo_fwdcolor="#b4abac"
     misc_feature    144..153
                     /label="3'"
                     /ApEinfo_revcolor="#faac61"
                     /ApEinfo_fwdcolor="#faac61"
     misc_feature    154..159
                     /label="v'"
                     /ApEinfo_revcolor="#b1ff67"
                     /ApEinfo_fwdcolor="#b1ff67"
     Terminator      165..206
                     /label="Thyb1"
                     /ApEinfo_revcolor="#c6c9d1"
                     /ApEinfo_fwdcolor="#c6c9d1"
     Ribozyme        207..269
                     /label="plmJn"
                     /ApEinfo_revcolor="#c6c9d1"
                     /ApEinfo_fwdcolor="#c6c9d1"
     Homology domain 270..309
                     /label="U2"
                     /ApEinfo_revcolor="#b1ff67"
                     /ApEinfo_fwdcolor="#b1ff67"
ORIGIN
        1 TTCTAATACG ACTCACTATA GGGAGATTCG TCTCCCAACC ACTAAACAAT CCTCATATTC
       61 AATTTCGGGG GCCACAGCAG AAGCGTTCAC GTCGCAGCCC CTGTCAGATT CTGGTGAATC
      121 TGCGAATTCT GCTTTACTGA TGTATTGAAT GTGAGGATTa tatcAAACAG ATAGGCCCTC
      181 ttcgGAGGGC CtatctgttT TTTTTTAGTC ATAAGTCTGG GCTAAGCCCA CTGATGAGTC
      241 GCTGAAATGC GACGAAACTT ATGACCCTCG CTGGGAGTTC GTAGACGGAA ACAAACGCAG
      301 AATCCAAGC
//
LOCUS       (G_22_L)_G{u3,v4}_[s4o], 338 bp ds-DNA     linear       15-SEP-2025
DEFINITION  .
FEATURES             Location/Qualifiers
     Promoter        4..20
                     /label="T7 promoter"
                     /ApEinfo_revcolor="#75c6a9"
                     /ApEinfo_fwdcolor="#75c6a9"
     Hairpin         21..36
                     /label="5hp"
                     /ApEinfo_revcolor="#c6c9d1"
                     /ApEinfo_fwdcolor="#c6c9d1"
     misc_feature    38..47
                     /label=4
                     /ApEinfo_revcolor="#c7b0e3"
                     /ApEinfo_fwdcolor="#c7b0e3"
     misc_feature    48..53
                     /label="v"
                     /ApEinfo_revcolor="#b4abac"
                     /ApEinfo_fwdcolor="#b4abac"
     misc_feature    54..63
                     /label=3
                     /ApEinfo_revcolor="#faac61"
                     /ApEinfo_fwdcolor="#faac61"
     Hairpin         64..95
                     /label="pHP14"
                     /ApEinfo_revcolor="#c6c9d1"
                     /ApEinfo_fwdcolor="#c6c9d1"
     Ribozyme        96..162
                     /label="Rh"
                     /ApEinfo_revcolor="#c6c9d1"
                     /ApEinfo_fwdcolor="#c6c9d1"
     misc_feature    163..166
                     /label="s4o"
                     /ApEinfo_revcolor="#c6c9d1"
                     /ApEinfo_fwdcolor="#c6c9d1"
     misc_feature    167..172
                     /label="u'"
                     /ApEinfo_revcolor="#b4abac"
                     /ApEinfo_fwdcolor="#b4abac"
     misc_feature    173..182
                     /label=3
                     /ApEinfo_revcolor="#faac61"
                     /ApEinfo_fwdcolor="#faac61"
     misc_feature    183..188
                     /label="v'"
                     /ApEinfo_revcolor="#b4abac"
                     /ApEinfo_fwdcolor="#b4abac"
     Terminator      194..235
                     /label="Thyb1"
                     /ApEinfo_revcolor="#c6c9d1"
                     /ApEinfo_fwdcolor="#c6c9d1"
     Ribozyme        236..298
                     /label="plmJn"
                     /ApEinfo_revcolor="#c6c9d1"
                     /ApEinfo_fwdcolor="#c6c9d1"
     Homology domain 299..338
                     /label="U2"
                     /ApEinfo_revcolor="#b1ff67"
                     /ApEinfo_fwdcolor="#b1ff67"
ORIGIN
        1 TTCTAATACG ACTCACTATA GGGAGATTCG TCTCCCAACC ACTAAACAAT CCTCATATTC
       61 AATTCGTCGA CTCTCGAGTG AGATTGTTGA CGTACGGGGG CCACAGCAGA AGCGTTCACG
      121 TCGCAGCCCC TGTCAGATTC TGGTGAATCT GCGAATTCTG CTTTACTGAT GTATTGAATG
      181 TGAGGATTat atcAAACAGA TAGGCCCTCt tcgGAGGGCC tatctgttTT TTTTTAGTCA
      241 TAAGTCTGGG CTAAGCCCAC TGATGAGTCG CTGAAATGCG ACGAAACTTA TGACCCTCGC
      301 TGGGAGTTCG TAGACGGAAA CAAACGCAGA ATCCAAGC
//
LOCUS       (G_23_L)_G{u4,v5}_[s4o], 309 bp ds-DNA     linear       15-SEP-2025
DEFINITION  .
FEATURES             Location/Qualifiers
     Promoter        4..20
                     /label="T7 promoter"
                     /ApEinfo_revcolor="#75c6a9"
                     /ApEinfo_fwdcolor="#75c6a9"
     Hairpin         21..36
                     /label="5hp"
                     /ApEinfo_revcolor="#c6c9d1"
                     /ApEinfo_fwdcolor="#c6c9d1"
     Ribozyme        67..133
                     /label="Rh"
                     /ApEinfo_revcolor="#c6c9d1"
                     /ApEinfo_fwdcolor="#c6c9d1"
     Terminator      165..206
                     /label="Thyb1"
                     /ApEinfo_revcolor="#c6c9d1"
                     /ApEinfo_fwdcolor="#c6c9d1"
     Ribozyme        207..269
                     /label="plmJn"
                     /ApEinfo_revcolor="#c6c9d1"
                     /ApEinfo_fwdcolor="#c6c9d1"
     Homology domain 270..309
                     /label="U2"
                     /ApEinfo_revcolor="#b1ff67"
                     /ApEinfo_fwdcolor="#b1ff67"
ORIGIN
        1 TTCTAATACG ACTCACTATA GGGAGATTCG TCTCCCAACC ATACTACAAT CCTACTACTA
       61 AACTTCGGGG GCCACAGCAG AAGCGTTCAC GTCGCAGCCC CTGTCAGATT CTGGTGAATC
      121 TGCGAATTCT GCTTTACTGA TGTGTTTAGT GGTAGGATTa tatcAAACAG ATAGGCCCTC
      181 ttcgGAGGGC CtatctgttT TTTTTTAGTC ATAAGTCTGG GCTAAGCCCA CTGATGAGTC
      241 GCTGAAATGC GACGAAACTT ATGACCCTCG CTGGGAGTTC GTAGACGGAA ACAAACGCAG
      301 AATCCAAGC
//
LOCUS       (IN_10)_I{u1ed}_[e6],_[ 2550 bp ds-DNA     circular     15-SEP-2025
DEFINITION  synthetic circular DNA.
SOURCE      synthetic DNA construct
  ORGANISM  synthetic DNA construct
COMMENT     Imported using the Genbank importer. File name:
            pTwist+Amp+High+Copy.gb
FEATURES             Location/Qualifiers
     misc_feature    1..30
                     /label="Ug"
                     /ApEinfo_revcolor="#b4abac"
                     /ApEinfo_fwdcolor="#b4abac"
     misc_feature    31..70
                     /label="U1"
                     /ApEinfo_revcolor="#c7b0e3"
                     /ApEinfo_fwdcolor="#c7b0e3"
     misc_feature    74..90
                     /label="T7 promoter"
                     /ApEinfo_revcolor="#ff9ccd"
                     /ApEinfo_fwdcolor="#ff9ccd"
     misc_feature    91..106
                     /label="hp5"
                     /ApEinfo_revcolor="#ff9ccd"
                     /ApEinfo_fwdcolor="#ff9ccd"
     misc_feature    107..126
                     /label="d20"
                     /ApEinfo_revcolor="#f58a5e"
                     /ApEinfo_fwdcolor="#f58a5e"
     misc_feature    127..132
                     /label="e6"
                     /ApEinfo_revcolor="#d6b295"
                     /ApEinfo_fwdcolor="#d6b295"
     misc_feature    133..142
                     /label=1
                     /ApEinfo_revcolor="#f58a5e"
                     /ApEinfo_fwdcolor="#f58a5e"
     misc_feature    143..148
                     /label="u"
                     /ApEinfo_revcolor="#ffef86"
                     /ApEinfo_fwdcolor="#ffef86"
     misc_feature    149..233
                     /label="Thyb10"
                     /ApEinfo_revcolor="#9eafd2"
                     /ApEinfo_fwdcolor="#9eafd2"
     misc_feature    234..289
                     /label="riboJn"
                     /ApEinfo_revcolor="#b7e6d7"
                     /ApEinfo_fwdcolor="#b7e6d7"
     misc_feature    290..329
                     /label="Ux"
                     /ApEinfo_revcolor="#c7b0e3"
                     /ApEinfo_fwdcolor="#c7b0e3"
     source          330..2550
                     /label="source"
                     /ApEinfo_revcolor="#9eafd2"
                     /ApEinfo_fwdcolor="#9eafd2"
                     /organism="synthetic DNA construct"
                     /mol_type="other DNA"
     misc_feature    330..350
                     /label="Uni_9 R"
                     /ApEinfo_revcolor="#b7e6d7"
                     /ApEinfo_fwdcolor="#b7e6d7"
     primer_bind     complement(386..402)
                     /label="M13 rev"
                     /ApEinfo_revcolor="#d59687"
                     /ApEinfo_fwdcolor="#d59687"
                     /note="common sequencing primer, one of multiple similar variants"
     rep_origin      complement(574..1162)
                     /label="ori"
                     /ApEinfo_revcolor="#d6b295"
                     /ApEinfo_fwdcolor="#d6b295"
                     /note="high-copy-number ColE1/pMB1/pBR322/pUC origin of replication"
                     /direction="LEFT"
     protein_bind    complement(1279..1303)
                     /label="attB1"
                     /ApEinfo_revcolor="#b1ff67"
                     /ApEinfo_fwdcolor="#b1ff67"
                     /note="recombination site for the Gateway(R) BP reaction"
                     /gene="mutant version of attB"
                     /bound_moiety="BP Clonase(TM)"
     CDS             complement(1403..2263)
                     /label="AmpR"
                     /ApEinfo_revcolor="#84b0dc"
                     /ApEinfo_fwdcolor="#84b0dc"
                     /note="confers resistance to ampicillin, carbenicillin, andrelated antibiotics"
                     /gene="bla"
                     /product="beta-lactamase"
                     /translation="MSIQHFRVALIPFFAAFCLPVFAHPETLVKVKDAEDQLGARVGYIELDLNSGKILESFRPEERFPMMSTFKVLLCGAVLSRIDAGQEQLGRRIHYSQNDLVEYSPVTEKHLTDGMTVRELCSAAITMSDNTAANLLLTTIGGPKELTAFLHNMGDHVTRLDRWEPELNEAIPNDERDTTMPVAMATTLRKLLTGELLTLASRQQLIDWMEADKVAGPLLRSALPAGWFIADKSGAGERGSRGIIAALGPDGKPSRIVVIYTTGSQATMDERNRQIAEIGASLIKHW*"
     promoter        complement(2264..2368)
                     /label="AmpR promoter"
                     /ApEinfo_revcolor="#f58a5e"
                     /ApEinfo_fwdcolor="#f58a5e"
                     /gene="bla"
     primer_bind     2482..2498
                     /label="M13 fwd"
                     /ApEinfo_revcolor="#75c6a9"
                     /ApEinfo_fwdcolor="#75c6a9"
                     /note="common sequencing primer, one of multiple similar variants"
     misc_feature    2529..2550
                     /label="Uni_9 F"
                     /ApEinfo_revcolor="#b4abac"
                     /ApEinfo_fwdcolor="#b4abac"
ORIGIN
        1 gaagtctaac gctgctctgg gctaactgtc CATTACTCGC ATCCATTCTC AGGCTGTCTC
       61 GTCTCGTCTC TTCTAATACG ACTCACTATA GGGAGATTCG TCTCCCAAAT ACTTAATACA
      121 AAATAACTAC TTTCACTTCA CAACATCAat aatcAGATAA CAGATACttc gGtatctgtt
      181 atctgttTTT TTTcAACAGA TAGCCGCGtt cgCGCGGCta tctgttTTTT TTtAGCTGTC
      241 ACCGGATGTG CTTTCCGGTC TGATGAGTCC GTGAGGACGA AACAGCCTCC CAGGATACAT
      301 AGATTACCAC AACTCCGAGC CCTTCCACCa ggctaggtgg aggctcagtg atgataagtc
      361 tgcgatggtg gatgcatgtg tcatggtcat agctgtttcc tgtgtgaaat tgttatccgc
      421 tcagagggca caatcctatt ccgcgctatc cgacaatctc caagacatta ggtggagttc
      481 agttcggcgt atggcatatg tcgctggaaa gaacatgtga gcaaaaggcc agcaaaaggc
      541 caggaaccgt aaaaaggccg cgttgctggc gtttttccat aggctccgcc cccctgacga
      601 gcatcacaaa aatcgacgct caagtcagag gtggcgaaac ccgacaggac tataaagata
      661 ccaggcgttt ccccctggaa gctccctcgt gcgctctcct gttccgaccc tgccgcttac
      721 cggatacctg tccgcctttc tcccttcggg aagcgtggcg ctttctcata gctcacgctg
      781 taggtatctc agttcggtgt aggtcgttcg ctccaagctg ggctgtgtgc acgaaccccc
      841 cgttcagccc gaccgctgcg ccttatccgg taactatcgt cttgagtcca acccggtaag
      901 acacgactta tcgccactgg cagcagccac tggtaacagg attagcagag cgaggtatgt
      961 aggcggtgct acagagttct tgaagtggtg gcctaactac ggctacacta gaagaacagt
     1021 atttggtatc tgcgctctgc tgaagccagt taccttcgga aaaagagttg gtagctcttg
     1081 atccggcaaa caaaccaccg ctggtagcgg tggttttttt gtttgcaagc agcagattac
     1141 gcgcagaaaa aaaggatctc aagaagatcc tttgatcttt tctacggggt ctgacgctct
     1201 attcaacaaa gccgccgtcc cgtcaagtca gcgtaaatgg gtagggggct tcaaatcgtc
     1261 ctcgtgatac caattcggag cctgcttttt tgtacaaact tgttgataat ggcaattcaa
     1321 ggatcttcac ctagatcctt ttaaattaaa aatgaagttt taaatcaatc taaagtatat
     1381 atgagtaaac ttggtctgac agttaccaat gcttaatcag tgaggcacct atctcagcga
     1441 tctgtctatt tcgttcatcc atagttgcct gactccccgt cgtgtagata actacgatac
     1501 gggagggctt accatctggc cccagtgctg caatgatacc gcgagagcca cgctcaccgg
     1561 ctccagattt atcagcaata aaccagccag ccggaagggc cgagcgcaga agtggtcctg
     1621 caactttatc cgcctccatc cagtctatta attgttgccg ggaagctaga gtaagtagtt
     1681 cgccagttaa tagtttgcgc aacgttgttg ccattgctac aggcatcgtg gtgtcacgct
     1741 cgtcgtttgg tatggcttca ttcagctccg gttcccaacg atcaaggcga gttacatgat
     1801 cccccatgtt gtgcaaaaaa gcggttagct ccttcggtcc tccgatcgtt gtcagaagta
     1861 agttggccgc agtgttatca ctcatggtta tggcagcact gcataattct cttactgtca
     1921 tgccatccgt aagatgcttt tctgtgactg gtgagtactc aaccaagtca ttctgagaat
     1981 agtgtatgcg gcgaccgagt tgctcttgcc cggcgtcaat acgggataat accgcgccac
     2041 atagcagaac tttaaaagtg ctcatcattg gaaaacgttc ttcggggcga aaactctcaa
     2101 ggatcttacc gctgttgaga tccagttcga tgtaacccac tcgtgcaccc aactgatctt
     2161 cagcatcttt tactttcacc agcgtttctg ggtgagcaaa aacaggaagg caaaatgccg
     2221 caaaaaaggg aataagggcg acacggaaat gttgaatact catactcttc ctttttcaat
     2281 attattgaag catttatcag ggttattgtc tcatgagcgg atacatattt gaatgtattt
     2341 agaaaaataa acaaataggg gttccgcgca catttccccg aaaagtgcca gatacctgaa
     2401 acaaaaccca tcgtacggcc aaggaagtct ccaataactg tgatccacca caagcgccag
     2461 ggttttccca gtcacgacgt tgtaaaacga cggccagtca tgcataatcc gcacgcatct
     2521 ggaataagga agtgccattc cgcctgacct
//
LOCUS       (G_6a_Thyb10)_G{u1e,rbs 3609 bp ds-DNA     circular     15-SEP-2025
DEFINITION  synthetic circular DNA.
SOURCE      synthetic DNA construct
  ORGANISM  synthetic DNA construct
COMMENT     Imported using the Genbank importer. File name: pTwist+Kan+MC.gb
FEATURES             Location/Qualifiers
     misc_feature    1..30
                     /label="Ug"
                     /ApEinfo_revcolor="#b7e6d7"
                     /ApEinfo_fwdcolor="#b7e6d7"
     misc_feature    74..90
                     /label="T7 promoter"
                     /ApEinfo_revcolor="#9eafd2"
                     /ApEinfo_fwdcolor="#9eafd2"
     CDS             247..267
                     /label="linker peptide"
                     /ApEinfo_revcolor="#84b0dc"
                     /ApEinfo_fwdcolor="#84b0dc"
                     /translation="MKQNKEQ"
     CDS             268..990
                     /label="sCFP3A"
                     /ApEinfo_revcolor="#84b0dc"
                     /ApEinfo_fwdcolor="#84b0dc"
                     /translation="LVSKGEELFTGVVPILVELDGDVNGHKFSVSGEGEGDATYGKLTLKFICTTGKLPVPWPTLVTTLTWGVQCFARYPDHMKQHDFFKSAMPEGYVQERTIFFKDDGNYKTRAEVKFEGDTLVNRIELKGIDFKEDGNILGHKLEYNYISDNVYITADKQKNGIKANFKIRHNIEDGGVQLADHYQQNTPIGDGPVLLPDNHYLSTQSKLSKDPNEKRDHMVLLEFVTAAGITLGMDELYK**"
     misc_feature    991..1207
                     /label="2PPrY-tRNA"
                     /ApEinfo_revcolor="#ff9ccd"
                     /ApEinfo_fwdcolor="#ff9ccd"
     misc_feature    1208..1292
                     /label="Thyb10"
                     /ApEinfo_revcolor="#c6c9d1"
                     /ApEinfo_fwdcolor="#c6c9d1"
     misc_feature    1293..1348
                     /label="riboJn"
                     /ApEinfo_revcolor="#b7e6d7"
                     /ApEinfo_fwdcolor="#b7e6d7"
     misc_feature    1389..1409
                     /label="Uni_9 R"
                     /ApEinfo_revcolor="#b7e6d7"
                     /ApEinfo_fwdcolor="#b7e6d7"
     primer_bind     complement(1445..1461)
                     /label="M13 rev"
                     /ApEinfo_revcolor="#d59687"
                     /ApEinfo_fwdcolor="#d59687"
                     /note="common sequencing primer, one of multiple similar variants"
     rep_origin      complement(1633..2221)
                     /label="ori"
                     /ApEinfo_revcolor="#d6b295"
                     /ApEinfo_fwdcolor="#d6b295"
                     /note="high-copy-number ColE1/pMB1/pBR322/pUC origin of replication"
                     /direction="LEFT"
     protein_bind    complement(2338..2362)
                     /label="attB1"
                     /ApEinfo_revcolor="#b1ff67"
                     /ApEinfo_fwdcolor="#b1ff67"
                     /note="recombination site for the Gateway(R) BP reaction"
                     /gene="mutant version of attB"
                     /bound_moiety="BP Clonase(TM)"
     CDS             complement(2462..3322)
                     /label="AmpR"
                     /ApEinfo_revcolor="#84b0dc"
                     /ApEinfo_fwdcolor="#84b0dc"
                     /note="confers resistance to ampicillin, carbenicillin, andrelated antibiotics"
                     /gene="bla"
                     /product="beta-lactamase"
                     /translation="MSIQHFRVALIPFFAAFCLPVFAHPETLVKVKDAEDQLGARVGYIELDLNSGKILESFRPEERFPMMSTFKVLLCGAVLSRIDAGQEQLGRRIHYSQNDLVEYSPVTEKHLTDGMTVRELCSAAITMSDNTAANLLLTTIGGPKELTAFLHNMGDHVTRLDRWEPELNEAIPNDERDTTMPVAMATTLRKLLTGELLTLASRQQLIDWMEADKVAGPLLRSALPAGWFIADKSGAGERGSRGIIAALGPDGKPSRIVVIYTTGSQATMDERNRQIAEIGASLIKHW*"
     primer          complement(2465..2493)
                     /label="pET_ampR_rev"
                     /note="sequence: agataggtgcctcactgattaagcattgg"
                     /ApEinfo_revcolor="#d6b295"
                     /ApEinfo_fwdcolor="#d6b295"
     promoter        complement(3323..3427)
                     /label="AmpR promoter"
                     /ApEinfo_revcolor="#f58a5e"
                     /ApEinfo_fwdcolor="#f58a5e"
                     /gene="bla"
     primer_bind     3541..3557
                     /label="M13 fwd"
                     /ApEinfo_revcolor="#75c6a9"
                     /ApEinfo_fwdcolor="#75c6a9"
                     /note="common sequencing primer, one of multiple similar variants"
     misc_feature    3588..3609
                     /label="Uni_9 F"
                     /ApEinfo_revcolor="#b4abac"
                     /ApEinfo_fwdcolor="#b4abac"
ORIGIN
        1 gaagtctaac gctgctctgg gctaactgtc CATTACTCGC ATCCATTCTC AGGCTGTCTC
       61 GTCTCGTCTC TTCTAATACG ACTCACTATA GGGAGATTCG TCTCCCACTA CATCCACATA
      121 CTACCTCCTC TATTTACTTC ACATTCGGGT CGGCATGGCA TGTGCACCTC CTCGCGGTCC
      181 GACCTGGGCT ACTTCGGTAG GCTAAGGCAC AATCTGATGT TGTGAAGTGA ATAGAGGAGG
      241 ATATAAATGA AACAGAACAA AGAACAGTTA GTCAGTAAAG GTGAAGAATT ATTTACCGGT
      301 GTTGTACCGA TATTAGTCGA ACTGGACGGT GACGTAAACG GACATAAGTT CTCTGTAAGT
      361 GGAGAAGGTG AAGGGGATGC CACCTACGGG AAATTGACGC TGAAATTTAT TTGCACGACA
      421 GGGAAACTGC CAGTCCCCTG GCCTACTCTG GTAACCACAC TTACGTGGGG GGTTCAGTGC
      481 TTTGCACGCT ATCCCGACCA TATGAAGCAG CACGATTTTT TCAAATCTGC GATGCCGGAG
      541 GGCTATGTGC AAGAACGGAC CATTTTCTTT AAGGACGATG GTAACTATAA AACTCGCGCC
      601 GAAGTTAAAT TTGAAGGTGA CACTTTGGTC AACCGTATAG AACTGAAGGG GATAGATTTT
      661 AAGGAAGATG GTAATATCCT TGGTCACAAG TTGGAATACA ACTACATCAG CGATAATGTA
      721 TACATCACAG CCGACAAGCA AAAAAACGGT ATCAAAGCAA ACTTCAAAAT ACGTCACAAC
      781 ATCGAGGACG GTGGAGTCCA GCTGGCCGAC CACTACCAGC AGAACACCCC AATAGGCGAC
      841 GGACCTGTTC TTCTGCCAGA CAACCACTAC CTTTCGACTC AATCAAAGCT TTCAAAGGAT
      901 CCTAACGAGA AACGGGATCA TATGGTGTTG CTTGAGTTCG TTACGGCAGC TGGTATAACC
      961 TTGGGGATGG ACGAACTTTA CAAATAATAA AAAGCCCGGA TAGCTCAGTC GGTAGAGCAG
     1021 CGGCCGGTTG CCATGTGTAT GTGGGCCAAT CGTGGCGTGT CGGCCTGCTT CGGCAGGCAC
     1081 TGGCGCCGCC CACATACTCT GATGATCCCC AATCGTAGCG TGTCGGGGTG CGCTTGCACC
     1141 CACTGGCGCT GGGATCATTC ATGGCAACGG CCGCGGGTCC AGGGTTCAAG TCCCTGTTCG
     1201 GGCGCCAata atcAGATAAC AGATACttcg Gtatctgtta tctgttTTTT TTcAACAGAT
     1261 AGCCGCGttc gCGCGGCtat ctgttTTTTT TtAGCTGTCA CCGGATGTGC TTTCCGGTCT
     1321 GATGAGTCCG TGAGGACGAA ACAGCCTCCC AGGATACATA GATTACCACA ACTCCGAGCC
     1381 CTTCCACCag gctaggtgga ggctcagtga tgataagtct gcgatggtgg atgcatgtgt
     1441 catggtcata gctgtttcct gtgtgaaatt gttatccgct cagagggcac aatcctattc
     1501 cgcgctatcc gacaatctcc aagacattag gtggagttca gttcggcgta tggcatatgt
     1561 cgctggaaag aacatgtgag caaaaggcca gcaaaaggcc aggaaccgta aaaaggccgc
     1621 gttgctggcg tttttccata ggctccgccc ccctgacgag catcacaaaa atcgacgctc
     1681 aagtcagagg tggcgaaacc cgacaggact ataaagatac caggcgtttc cccctggaag
     1741 ctccctcgtg cgctctcctg ttccgaccct gccgcttacc ggatacctgt ccgcctttct
     1801 cccttcggga agcgtggcgc tttctcatag ctcacgctgt aggtatctca gttcggtgta
     1861 ggtcgttcgc tccaagctgg gctgtgtgca cgaacccccc gttcagcccg accgctgcgc
     1921 cttatccggt aactatcgtc ttgagtccaa cccggtaaga cacgacttat cgccactggc
     1981 agcagccact ggtaacagga ttagcagagc gaggtatgta ggcggtgcta cagagttctt
     2041 gaagtggtgg cctaactacg gctacactag aagaacagta tttggtatct gcgctctgct
     2101 gaagccagtt accttcggaa aaagagttgg tagctcttga tccggcaaac aaaccaccgc
     2161 tggtagcggt ggtttttttg tttgcaagca gcagattacg cgcagaaaaa aaggatctca
     2221 agaagatcct ttgatctttt ctacggggtc tgacgctcta ttcaacaaag ccgccgtccc
     2281 gtcaagtcag cgtaaatggg tagggggctt caaatcgtcc tcgtgatacc aattcggagc
     2341 ctgctttttt gtacaaactt gttgataatg gcaattcaag gatcttcacc tagatccttt
     2401 taaattaaaa atgaagtttt aaatcaatct aaagtatata tgagtaaact tggtctgaca
     2461 gttaccaatg cttaatcagt gaggcaccta tctcagcgat ctgtctattt cgttcatcca
     2521 tagttgcctg actccccgtc gtgtagataa ctacgatacg ggagggctta ccatctggcc
     2581 ccagtgctgc aatgataccg cgagagccac gctcaccggc tccagattta tcagcaataa
     2641 accagccagc cggaagggcc gagcgcagaa gtggtcctgc aactttatcc gcctccatcc
     2701 agtctattaa ttgttgccgg gaagctagag taagtagttc gccagttaat agtttgcgca
     2761 acgttgttgc cattgctaca ggcatcgtgg tgtcacgctc gtcgtttggt atggcttcat
     2821 tcagctccgg ttcccaacga tcaaggcgag ttacatgatc ccccatgttg tgcaaaaaag
     2881 cggttagctc cttcggtcct ccgatcgttg tcagaagtaa gttggccgca gtgttatcac
     2941 tcatggttat ggcagcactg cataattctc ttactgtcat gccatccgta agatgctttt
     3001 ctgtgactgg tgagtactca accaagtcat tctgagaata gtgtatgcgg cgaccgagtt
     3061 gctcttgccc ggcgtcaata cgggataata ccgcgccaca tagcagaact ttaaaagtgc
     3121 tcatcattgg aaaacgttct tcggggcgaa aactctcaag gatcttaccg ctgttgagat
     3181 ccagttcgat gtaacccact cgtgcaccca actgatcttc agcatctttt actttcacca
     3241 gcgtttctgg gtgagcaaaa acaggaaggc aaaatgccgc aaaaaaggga ataagggcga
     3301 cacggaaatg ttgaatactc atactcttcc tttttcaata ttattgaagc atttatcagg
     3361 gttattgtct catgagcgga tacatatttg aatgtattta gaaaaataaa caaatagggg
     3421 ttccgcgcac atttccccga aaagtgccag atacctgaaa caaaacccat cgtacggcca
     3481 aggaagtctc caataactgt gatccaccac aagcgccagg gttttcccag tcacgacgtt
     3541 gtaaaacgac ggccagtcat gcataatccg cacgcatctg gaataaggaa gtgccattcc
     3601 gcctgacct
//
LOCUS       pTwist_KanR_MedCopy_clo 2105 bp ds-DNA     circular     14-AUG-2025
DEFINITION  synthetic circular DNA.
SOURCE      synthetic DNA construct
  ORGANISM  synthetic DNA construct
COMMENT     Imported using the Genbank importer. File name: pTwist+Kan+MC.gb
FEATURES             Location/Qualifiers
     source          1..2105
                     /label="source"
                     /ApEinfo_revcolor="#d6b295"
                     /ApEinfo_fwdcolor="#d6b295"
                     /organism="synthetic DNA construct"
                     /mol_type="other DNA"
     misc_feature    1..21
                     /label="Uni_9 R"
                     /ApEinfo_revcolor="#d59687"
                     /ApEinfo_fwdcolor="#d59687"
     primer_bind     complement(57..73)
                     /label="M13 rev"
                     /ApEinfo_revcolor="#faac61"
                     /ApEinfo_fwdcolor="#faac61"
                     /note="common sequencing primer, one of multiple similar variants"
     rep_origin      complement(253..798)
                     /label="p15A ori"
                     /ApEinfo_revcolor="#b4abac"
                     /ApEinfo_fwdcolor="#b4abac"
                     /note="Plasmids containing the medium-copy-number p15A origin of replication can be propagated in E. coli cells that contain a second plasmid with the ColE1 origin."
                     /direction="LEFT"
     CDS             complement(909..1724)
                     /label="KanR"
                     /ApEinfo_revcolor="#84b0dc"
                     /ApEinfo_fwdcolor="#84b0dc"
                     /note="confers resistance to kanamycin in bacteria or G418 (Geneticin(R)) in eukaryotes"
                     /gene="aph(3')-Ia"
                     /product="aminoglycoside phosphotransferase"
                     /translation="MSHIQRETSCSRPRLNSNMDADLYGYKWARDNVGQSGATIYRLYGKPDAPELFLKHGKGSVANDVTDEMVRLNWLTEFMPLPTIKHFIRTPDDAWLLTTAIPGKTAFQVLEEYPDSGENIVDALAVFLRRLHSIPVCNCPFNSDRVFRLAQAQSRMNNGLVDASDFDDERNGWPVEQVWKEMHKLLPFSPDSVVTHGDFSLDNLIFDEGKLIGCIDVGRVGIADRYQDLAILWNCLGEFSPSLQKRLFQKYGIDNPDMNKLQFHLMLDEFF*"
     primer_bind     1845..1861
                     /label="SK primer"
                     /ApEinfo_revcolor="#b1ff67"
                     /ApEinfo_fwdcolor="#b1ff67"
                     /note="common sequencing primer, one of multiple similar variants"
     terminator      1862..1908
                     /label="rrnB T1 terminator"
                     /ApEinfo_revcolor="#c7b0e3"
                     /ApEinfo_fwdcolor="#c7b0e3"
                     /note="transcription terminator T1 from the E. coli rrnB gene"
     primer_bind     2037..2053
                     /label="M13 fwd"
                     /ApEinfo_revcolor="#d59687"
                     /ApEinfo_fwdcolor="#d59687"
                     /note="common sequencing primer, one of multiple similar variants"
     misc_feature    2084..2105
                     /label="Uni_9 F"
                     /ApEinfo_revcolor="#b4abac"
                     /ApEinfo_fwdcolor="#b4abac"
ORIGIN
        1 aggctaggtg gaggctcagt gatgataagt ctgcgatggt ggatgcatgt gtcatggtca
       61 tagctgtttc ctgtgtgaaa ttgttatccg ctcagagggc acaatcctat tccgcgctat
      121 ccgacaatct ccaagacatt aggtggagtt cagttcggcg agcggaaatg gcttacgaac
      181 ggggcggaga tttcctggaa gatgccagga agatacttaa cagggaagtg agagggccgc
      241 ggcaaagccg tttttccata ggctccgccc ccctgacaag catcacgaaa tctgacgctc
      301 aaatcagtgg tggcgaaacc cgacaggact ataaagatac caggcgtttc cccctggcgg
      361 ctccctcgtg cgctctcctg ttcctgcctt tcggtttacc ggtgtcattc cgctgttatg
      421 gccgcgtttg tctcattcca cgcctgacac tcagttccgg gtaggcagtt cgctccaagc
      481 tggactgtat gcacgaaccc cccgttcagt ccgaccgctg cgccttatcc ggtaactatc
      541 gtcttgagtc caacccggaa agacatgcaa aagcaccact ggcagcagcc actggtaatt
      601 gatttagagg agttagtctt gaagtcatgc gccggttaag gctaaactga aaggacaagt
      661 tttggtgact gcgctcctcc aagccagtta cctcggttca aagagttggt agctcagaga
      721 accttcgaaa aaccgccctg caaggcggtt ttttcgtttt cagagcaaga gattacgcgc
      781 agaccaaaac gatctcaaga agatcatctt attaagtctg acgctctatt caacaaagcc
      841 gccgtccatg ggtagggggc ttcaaatcgt ccgctctgcc agtgttacaa ccaattaaca
      901 aattctgatt agaaaaactc atcgagcatc aaatgaaact gcaatttatt catatcagga
      961 ttatcaatac catatttttg aaaaagccgt ttctgtaatg aaggagaaaa ctcaccgagg
     1021 cagttccata ggatggcaag atcctggtat cggtctgcga ttccgactcg tccaacatca
     1081 atacaaccta ttaatttccc ctcgtcaaaa ataaggttat caagtgagaa atcaccatga
     1141 gtgacgactg aatccggtga gaatggcaaa agcttatgca tttctttcca gacttgttca
     1201 acaggccagc cattacgctc gtcatcaaaa tcactcgcat caaccaaacc gttattcatt
     1261 cgtgattgcg cctgagcgag acgaaatacg cgatcgctgt taaaaggaca attacaaaca
     1321 ggaatcgaat gcaaccggcg caggaacact gccagcgcat caacaatatt ttcacctgaa
     1381 tcaggatatt cttctaatac ctggaatgct gttttcccgg ggatcgcagt ggtgagtaac
     1441 catgcatcat caggagtacg gataaaatgc ttgatggtcg gaagaggcat aaattccgtc
     1501 agccagttta gtctgaccat ctcatctgta acatcattgg caacgctacc tttgccatgt
     1561 ttcagaaaca actctggcgc atcgggcttc ccatacaatc gatagattgt cgcacctgat
     1621 tgcccgacat tatcgcgagc ccatttatac ccatataaat cagcatccat gttggaattt
     1681 aatcgcggcc tcgagcaaga cgtttcccgt tgaatatggc tcataacacc ccttgtatta
     1741 ctgtttatgt aagcagacag ttttattgtt catgatgata tatttttatc ttgtgcaatg
     1801 taacatcaga gattttgaga cacaacgtgg ctttcccccg ccgctctaga actagtggat
     1861 ccaaataaaa cgaaaggctc agtcgaaaga ctgggccttt cgttttatct gttgtttgtc
     1921 gcattatacg agacgtccag gttgggatac ctgaaacaaa acccatcgta cggccaagga
     1981 agtctccaat aactgtgatc caccacaagc gccagggttt tcccagtcac gacgttgtaa
     2041 aacgacggcc agtcatgcat aatccgcacg catctggaat aaggaagtgc cattccgcct
     2101 gacct
//
LOCUS       pTwist_AmpR_HighCopy_cl 2221 bp ds-DNA     circular     14-AUG-2025
DEFINITION  synthetic circular DNA.
SOURCE      synthetic DNA construct
  ORGANISM  synthetic DNA construct
COMMENT     Imported using the Genbank importer. File name:
            pTwist+Amp+High+Copy.gb
FEATURES             Location/Qualifiers
     source          1..2221
                     /label="source"
                     /ApEinfo_revcolor="#9eafd2"
                     /ApEinfo_fwdcolor="#9eafd2"
                     /organism="synthetic DNA construct"
                     /mol_type="other DNA"
     misc_feature    1..21
                     /label="Uni_9 R"
                     /ApEinfo_revcolor="#b7e6d7"
                     /ApEinfo_fwdcolor="#b7e6d7"
     primer_bind     complement(57..73)
                     /label="M13 rev"
                     /ApEinfo_revcolor="#d59687"
                     /ApEinfo_fwdcolor="#d59687"
                     /note="common sequencing primer, one of multiple similar variants"
     rep_origin      complement(245..833)
                     /label="ori"
                     /ApEinfo_revcolor="#d6b295"
                     /ApEinfo_fwdcolor="#d6b295"
                     /note="high-copy-number ColE1/pMB1/pBR322/pUC origin of replication"
                     /direction="LEFT"
     protein_bind    complement(950..974)
                     /label="attB1"
                     /ApEinfo_revcolor="#b1ff67"
                     /ApEinfo_fwdcolor="#b1ff67"
                     /note="recombination site for the Gateway(R) BP reaction"
                     /gene="mutant version of attB"
                     /bound_moiety="BP Clonase(TM)"
     CDS             complement(1074..1934)
                     /label="AmpR"
                     /ApEinfo_revcolor="#84b0dc"
                     /ApEinfo_fwdcolor="#84b0dc"
                     /note="confers resistance to ampicillin, carbenicillin, andrelated antibiotics"
                     /gene="bla"
                     /product="beta-lactamase"
                     /translation="MSIQHFRVALIPFFAAFCLPVFAHPETLVKVKDAEDQLGARVGYIELDLNSGKILESFRPEERFPMMSTFKVLLCGAVLSRIDAGQEQLGRRIHYSQNDLVEYSPVTEKHLTDGMTVRELCSAAITMSDNTAANLLLTTIGGPKELTAFLHNMGDHVTRLDRWEPELNEAIPNDERDTTMPVAMATTLRKLLTGELLTLASRQQLIDWMEADKVAGPLLRSALPAGWFIADKSGAGERGSRGIIAALGPDGKPSRIVVIYTTGSQATMDERNRQIAEIGASLIKHW*"
     promoter        complement(1935..2039)
                     /label="AmpR promoter"
                     /ApEinfo_revcolor="#f58a5e"
                     /ApEinfo_fwdcolor="#f58a5e"
                     /gene="bla"
     primer_bind     2153..2169
                     /label="M13 fwd"
                     /ApEinfo_revcolor="#75c6a9"
                     /ApEinfo_fwdcolor="#75c6a9"
                     /note="common sequencing primer, one of multiple similar variants"
     misc_feature    2200..2221
                     /label="Uni_9 F"
                     /ApEinfo_revcolor="#b4abac"
                     /ApEinfo_fwdcolor="#b4abac"
ORIGIN
        1 aggctaggtg gaggctcagt gatgataagt ctgcgatggt ggatgcatgt gtcatggtca
       61 tagctgtttc ctgtgtgaaa ttgttatccg ctcagagggc acaatcctat tccgcgctat
      121 ccgacaatct ccaagacatt aggtggagtt cagttcggcg tatggcatat gtcgctggaa
      181 agaacatgtg agcaaaaggc cagcaaaagg ccaggaaccg taaaaaggcc gcgttgctgg
      241 cgtttttcca taggctccgc ccccctgacg agcatcacaa aaatcgacgc tcaagtcaga
      301 ggtggcgaaa cccgacagga ctataaagat accaggcgtt tccccctgga agctccctcg
      361 tgcgctctcc tgttccgacc ctgccgctta ccggatacct gtccgccttt ctcccttcgg
      421 gaagcgtggc gctttctcat agctcacgct gtaggtatct cagttcggtg taggtcgttc
      481 gctccaagct gggctgtgtg cacgaacccc ccgttcagcc cgaccgctgc gccttatccg
      541 gtaactatcg tcttgagtcc aacccggtaa gacacgactt atcgccactg gcagcagcca
      601 ctggtaacag gattagcaga gcgaggtatg taggcggtgc tacagagttc ttgaagtggt
      661 ggcctaacta cggctacact agaagaacag tatttggtat ctgcgctctg ctgaagccag
      721 ttaccttcgg aaaaagagtt ggtagctctt gatccggcaa acaaaccacc gctggtagcg
      781 gtggtttttt tgtttgcaag cagcagatta cgcgcagaaa aaaaggatct caagaagatc
      841 ctttgatctt ttctacgggg tctgacgctc tattcaacaa agccgccgtc ccgtcaagtc
      901 agcgtaaatg ggtagggggc ttcaaatcgt cctcgtgata ccaattcgga gcctgctttt
      961 ttgtacaaac ttgttgataa tggcaattca aggatcttca cctagatcct tttaaattaa
     1021 aaatgaagtt ttaaatcaat ctaaagtata tatgagtaaa cttggtctga cagttaccaa
     1081 tgcttaatca gtgaggcacc tatctcagcg atctgtctat ttcgttcatc catagttgcc
     1141 tgactccccg tcgtgtagat aactacgata cgggagggct taccatctgg ccccagtgct
     1201 gcaatgatac cgcgagagcc acgctcaccg gctccagatt tatcagcaat aaaccagcca
     1261 gccggaaggg ccgagcgcag aagtggtcct gcaactttat ccgcctccat ccagtctatt
     1321 aattgttgcc gggaagctag agtaagtagt tcgccagtta atagtttgcg caacgttgtt
     1381 gccattgcta caggcatcgt ggtgtcacgc tcgtcgtttg gtatggcttc attcagctcc
     1441 ggttcccaac gatcaaggcg agttacatga tcccccatgt tgtgcaaaaa agcggttagc
     1501 tccttcggtc ctccgatcgt tgtcagaagt aagttggccg cagtgttatc actcatggtt
     1561 atggcagcac tgcataattc tcttactgtc atgccatccg taagatgctt ttctgtgact
     1621 ggtgagtact caaccaagtc attctgagaa tagtgtatgc ggcgaccgag ttgctcttgc
     1681 ccggcgtcaa tacgggataa taccgcgcca catagcagaa ctttaaaagt gctcatcatt
     1741 ggaaaacgtt cttcggggcg aaaactctca aggatcttac cgctgttgag atccagttcg
     1801 atgtaaccca ctcgtgcacc caactgatct tcagcatctt ttactttcac cagcgtttct
     1861 gggtgagcaa aaacaggaag gcaaaatgcc gcaaaaaagg gaataagggc gacacggaaa
     1921 tgttgaatac tcatactctt cctttttcaa tattattgaa gcatttatca gggttattgt
     1981 ctcatgagcg gatacatatt tgaatgtatt tagaaaaata aacaaatagg ggttccgcgc
     2041 acatttcccc gaaaagtgcc agatacctga aacaaaaccc atcgtacggc caaggaagtc
     2101 tccaataact gtgatccacc acaagcgcca gggttttccc agtcacgacg ttgtaaaacg
     2161 acggccagtc atgcataatc cgcacgcatc tggaataagg aagtgccatt ccgcctgacc
     2221 t
//
LOCUS       (G_4)_G{u1,rbs2}_[s6u], 3493 bp ds-DNA     circular     15-SEP-2025
DEFINITION  synthetic circular DNA.
SOURCE      synthetic DNA construct
  ORGANISM  synthetic DNA construct
COMMENT     Imported using the Genbank importer. File name: pTwist+Kan+MC.gb
FEATURES             Location/Qualifiers
     misc_feature    4..20
                     /label="T7 promoter"
                     /ApEinfo_revcolor="#c6c9d1"
                     /ApEinfo_fwdcolor="#c6c9d1"
     misc_feature    21..36
                     /label="hp5"
                     /ApEinfo_revcolor="#ff9ccd"
                     /ApEinfo_fwdcolor="#ff9ccd"
     misc_feature    38..53
                     /label=2
                     /ApEinfo_revcolor="#84b0dc"
                     /ApEinfo_fwdcolor="#84b0dc"
     misc_feature    54..59
                     /label="rbs'"
                     /ApEinfo_revcolor="#c7b0e3"
                     /ApEinfo_fwdcolor="#c7b0e3"
     misc_feature    60..69
                     /label=1
                     /ApEinfo_revcolor="#b4abac"
                     /ApEinfo_fwdcolor="#b4abac"
     misc_feature    70..72
                     /label="L"
                     /ApEinfo_revcolor="#9eafd2"
                     /ApEinfo_fwdcolor="#9eafd2"
     misc_feature    73..136
                     /label="R3"
                     /ApEinfo_revcolor="#b1ff67"
                     /ApEinfo_fwdcolor="#b1ff67"
     misc_feature    137..142
                     /label="6u"
                     /ApEinfo_revcolor="#b7e6d7"
                     /ApEinfo_fwdcolor="#b7e6d7"
     misc_feature    143..148
                     /label="u"
                     /ApEinfo_revcolor="#b4abac"
                     /ApEinfo_fwdcolor="#b4abac"
     misc_feature    149..158
                     /label="1'"
                     /ApEinfo_revcolor="#ffef86"
                     /ApEinfo_fwdcolor="#ffef86"
     misc_feature    159..164
                     /label="rbs"
                     /ApEinfo_revcolor="#c7b0e3"
                     /ApEinfo_fwdcolor="#c7b0e3"
     misc_feature    165..170
                     /label="c"
                     /ApEinfo_revcolor="#75c6a9"
                     /ApEinfo_fwdcolor="#75c6a9"
     CDS             171..191
                     /label="linker peptide"
                     /ApEinfo_revcolor="#84b0dc"
                     /ApEinfo_fwdcolor="#84b0dc"
                     /translation="MKQNKEQ"
     CDS             192..914
                     /label="sCFP3A"
                     /ApEinfo_revcolor="#84b0dc"
                     /ApEinfo_fwdcolor="#84b0dc"
                     /translation="LVSKGEELFTGVVPILVELDGDVNGHKFSVSGEGEGDATYGKLTLKFICTTGKLPVPWPTLVTTLTWGVQCFARYPDHMKQHDFFKSAMPEGYVQERTIFFKDDGNYKTRAEVKFEGDTLVNRIELKGIDFKEDGNILGHKLEYNYISDNVYITADKQKNGIKANFKIRHNIEDGGVQLADHYQQNTPIGDGPVLLPDNHYLSTQSKLSKDPNEKRDHMVLLEFVTAAGITLGMDELYK**"
     misc_feature    915..1131
                     /label="2PPrY-tRNA"
                     /ApEinfo_revcolor="#ff9ccd"
                     /ApEinfo_fwdcolor="#ff9ccd"
     misc_feature    1132..1216
                     /label="Thyb10"
                     /ApEinfo_revcolor="#c6c9d1"
                     /ApEinfo_fwdcolor="#c6c9d1"
     misc_feature    1217..1272
                     /label="riboJn"
                     /ApEinfo_revcolor="#b7e6d7"
                     /ApEinfo_fwdcolor="#b7e6d7"
     misc_feature    1273..1293
                     /label="Uni_9 R"
                     /ApEinfo_revcolor="#b7e6d7"
                     /ApEinfo_fwdcolor="#b7e6d7"
     primer_bind     complement(1329..1345)
                     /label="M13 rev"
                     /ApEinfo_revcolor="#d59687"
                     /ApEinfo_fwdcolor="#d59687"
                     /note="common sequencing primer, one of multiple similar variants"
     rep_origin      complement(1517..2105)
                     /label="ori"
                     /ApEinfo_revcolor="#d6b295"
                     /ApEinfo_fwdcolor="#d6b295"
                     /note="high-copy-number ColE1/pMB1/pBR322/pUC origin of replication"
                     /direction="LEFT"
     protein_bind    complement(2222..2246)
                     /label="attB1"
                     /ApEinfo_revcolor="#b1ff67"
                     /ApEinfo_fwdcolor="#b1ff67"
                     /note="recombination site for the Gateway(R) BP reaction"
                     /gene="mutant version of attB"
                     /bound_moiety="BP Clonase(TM)"
     CDS             complement(2346..3206)
                     /label="AmpR"
                     /ApEinfo_revcolor="#84b0dc"
                     /ApEinfo_fwdcolor="#84b0dc"
                     /note="confers resistance to ampicillin, carbenicillin, andrelated antibiotics"
                     /gene="bla"
                     /product="beta-lactamase"
                     /translation="MSIQHFRVALIPFFAAFCLPVFAHPETLVKVKDAEDQLGARVGYIELDLNSGKILESFRPEERFPMMSTFKVLLCGAVLSRIDAGQEQLGRRIHYSQNDLVEYSPVTEKHLTDGMTVRELCSAAITMSDNTAANLLLTTIGGPKELTAFLHNMGDHVTRLDRWEPELNEAIPNDERDTTMPVAMATTLRKLLTGELLTLASRQQLIDWMEADKVAGPLLRSALPAGWFIADKSGAGERGSRGIIAALGPDGKPSRIVVIYTTGSQATMDERNRQIAEIGASLIKHW*"
     primer          complement(2349..2377)
                     /label="pET_ampR_rev"
                     /note="sequence: agataggtgcctcactgattaagcattgg"
                     /ApEinfo_revcolor="#d6b295"
                     /ApEinfo_fwdcolor="#d6b295"
     promoter        complement(3207..3311)
                     /label="AmpR promoter"
                     /ApEinfo_revcolor="#f58a5e"
                     /ApEinfo_fwdcolor="#f58a5e"
                     /gene="bla"
     primer_bind     3425..3441
                     /label="M13 fwd"
                     /ApEinfo_revcolor="#75c6a9"
                     /ApEinfo_fwdcolor="#75c6a9"
                     /note="common sequencing primer, one of multiple similar variants"
     misc_feature    3472..3493
                     /label="Uni_9 F"
                     /ApEinfo_revcolor="#b4abac"
                     /ApEinfo_fwdcolor="#b4abac"
ORIGIN
        1 TTCTAATACG ACTCACTATA GGGAGATTCG TCTCCCACTA CATCCACATA CTACCTCCTT
       61 TACTTCACAT TCGGGTCGGC ATGGCATGTG CACCTCCTCG CGGTCCGACC TGGGCTACTT
      121 CGGTAGGCTA AGGCACAGAG TATGATGTTG TGAAGTGAAG GAGGATATAA ATGAAACAGA
      181 ACAAAGAACA GTTAGTCAGT AAAGGTGAAG AATTATTTAC CGGTGTTGTA CCGATATTAG
      241 TCGAACTGGA CGGTGACGTA AACGGACATA AGTTCTCTGT AAGTGGAGAA GGTGAAGGGG
      301 ATGCCACCTA CGGGAAATTG ACGCTGAAAT TTATTTGCAC GACAGGGAAA CTGCCAGTCC
      361 CCTGGCCTAC TCTGGTAACC ACACTTACGT GGGGGGTTCA GTGCTTTGCA CGCTATCCCG
      421 ACCATATGAA GCAGCACGAT TTTTTCAAAT CTGCGATGCC GGAGGGCTAT GTGCAAGAAC
      481 GGACCATTTT CTTTAAGGAC GATGGTAACT ATAAAACTCG CGCCGAAGTT AAATTTGAAG
      541 GTGACACTTT GGTCAACCGT ATAGAACTGA AGGGGATAGA TTTTAAGGAA GATGGTAATA
      601 TCCTTGGTCA CAAGTTGGAA TACAACTACA TCAGCGATAA TGTATACATC ACAGCCGACA
      661 AGCAAAAAAA CGGTATCAAA GCAAACTTCA AAATACGTCA CAACATCGAG GACGGTGGAG
      721 TCCAGCTGGC CGACCACTAC CAGCAGAACA CCCCAATAGG CGACGGACCT GTTCTTCTGC
      781 CAGACAACCA CTACCTTTCG ACTCAATCAA AGCTTTCAAA GGATCCTAAC GAGAAACGGG
      841 ATCATATGGT GTTGCTTGAG TTCGTTACGG CAGCTGGTAT AACCTTGGGG ATGGACGAAC
      901 TTTACAAATA ATAAAAAGCC CGGATAGCTC AGTCGGTAGA GCAGCGGCCG GTTGCCATGT
      961 GTATGTGGGC CAATCGTGGC GTGTCGGCCT GCTTCGGCAG GCACTGGCGC CGCCCACATA
     1021 CTCTGATGAT CCCCAATCGT AGCGTGTCGG GGTGCGCTTG CACCCACTGG CGCTGGGATC
     1081 ATTCATGGCA ACGGCCGCGG GTCCAGGGTT CAAGTCCCTG TTCGGGCGCC AataatcAGA
     1141 TAACAGATAC ttcgGtatct gttatctgtt TTTTTTcAAC AGATAGCCGC GttcgCGCGG
     1201 CtatctgttT TTTTTtAGCT GTCACCGGAT GTGCTTTCCG GTCTGATGAG TCCGTGAGGA
     1261 CGAAACAGCC TCaggctagg tggaggctca gtgatgataa gtctgcgatg gtggatgcat
     1321 gtgtcatggt catagctgtt tcctgtgtga aattgttatc cgctcagagg gcacaatcct
     1381 attccgcgct atccgacaat ctccaagaca ttaggtggag ttcagttcgg cgtatggcat
     1441 atgtcgctgg aaagaacatg tgagcaaaag gccagcaaaa ggccaggaac cgtaaaaagg
     1501 ccgcgttgct ggcgtttttc cataggctcc gcccccctga cgagcatcac aaaaatcgac
     1561 gctcaagtca gaggtggcga aacccgacag gactataaag ataccaggcg tttccccctg
     1621 gaagctccct cgtgcgctct cctgttccga ccctgccgct taccggatac ctgtccgcct
     1681 ttctcccttc gggaagcgtg gcgctttctc atagctcacg ctgtaggtat ctcagttcgg
     1741 tgtaggtcgt tcgctccaag ctgggctgtg tgcacgaacc ccccgttcag cccgaccgct
     1801 gcgccttatc cggtaactat cgtcttgagt ccaacccggt aagacacgac ttatcgccac
     1861 tggcagcagc cactggtaac aggattagca gagcgaggta tgtaggcggt gctacagagt
     1921 tcttgaagtg gtggcctaac tacggctaca ctagaagaac agtatttggt atctgcgctc
     1981 tgctgaagcc agttaccttc ggaaaaagag ttggtagctc ttgatccggc aaacaaacca
     2041 ccgctggtag cggtggtttt tttgtttgca agcagcagat tacgcgcaga aaaaaaggat
     2101 ctcaagaaga tcctttgatc ttttctacgg ggtctgacgc tctattcaac aaagccgccg
     2161 tcccgtcaag tcagcgtaaa tgggtagggg gcttcaaatc gtcctcgtga taccaattcg
     2221 gagcctgctt ttttgtacaa acttgttgat aatggcaatt caaggatctt cacctagatc
     2281 cttttaaatt aaaaatgaag ttttaaatca atctaaagta tatatgagta aacttggtct
     2341 gacagttacc aatgcttaat cagtgaggca cctatctcag cgatctgtct atttcgttca
     2401 tccatagttg cctgactccc cgtcgtgtag ataactacga tacgggaggg cttaccatct
     2461 ggccccagtg ctgcaatgat accgcgagag ccacgctcac cggctccaga tttatcagca
     2521 ataaaccagc cagccggaag ggccgagcgc agaagtggtc ctgcaacttt atccgcctcc
     2581 atccagtcta ttaattgttg ccgggaagct agagtaagta gttcgccagt taatagtttg
     2641 cgcaacgttg ttgccattgc tacaggcatc gtggtgtcac gctcgtcgtt tggtatggct
     2701 tcattcagct ccggttccca acgatcaagg cgagttacat gatcccccat gttgtgcaaa
     2761 aaagcggtta gctccttcgg tcctccgatc gttgtcagaa gtaagttggc cgcagtgtta
     2821 tcactcatgg ttatggcagc actgcataat tctcttactg tcatgccatc cgtaagatgc
     2881 ttttctgtga ctggtgagta ctcaaccaag tcattctgag aatagtgtat gcggcgaccg
     2941 agttgctctt gcccggcgtc aatacgggat aataccgcgc cacatagcag aactttaaaa
     3001 gtgctcatca ttggaaaacg ttcttcgggg cgaaaactct caaggatctt accgctgttg
     3061 agatccagtt cgatgtaacc cactcgtgca cccaactgat cttcagcatc ttttactttc
     3121 accagcgttt ctgggtgagc aaaaacagga aggcaaaatg ccgcaaaaaa gggaataagg
     3181 gcgacacgga aatgttgaat actcatactc ttcctttttc aatattattg aagcatttat
     3241 cagggttatt gtctcatgag cggatacata tttgaatgta tttagaaaaa taaacaaata
     3301 ggggttccgc gcacatttcc ccgaaaagtg ccagatacct gaaacaaaac ccatcgtacg
     3361 gccaaggaag tctccaataa ctgtgatcca ccacaagcgc cagggttttc ccagtcacga
     3421 cgttgtaaaa cgacggccag tcatgcataa tccgcacgca tctggaataa ggaagtgcca
     3481 ttccgcctga cct
//
LOCUS       (G_5)_G{u1e,rbs2}_[e6_s 3505 bp ds-DNA     circular     15-SEP-2025
DEFINITION  synthetic circular DNA.
SOURCE      synthetic DNA construct
  ORGANISM  synthetic DNA construct
COMMENT     Imported using the Genbank importer. File name: pTwist+Kan+MC.gb
FEATURES             Location/Qualifiers
     misc_feature    4..20
                     /label="T7 promoter"
                     /ApEinfo_revcolor="#c6c9d1"
                     /ApEinfo_fwdcolor="#c6c9d1"
     misc_feature    21..36
                     /label="hp5"
                     /ApEinfo_revcolor="#ff9ccd"
                     /ApEinfo_fwdcolor="#ff9ccd"
     misc_feature    38..53
                     /label=2
                     /ApEinfo_revcolor="#75c6a9"
                     /ApEinfo_fwdcolor="#75c6a9"
     misc_feature    54..59
                     /label="rbs'"
                     /ApEinfo_revcolor="#b1ff67"
                     /ApEinfo_fwdcolor="#b1ff67"
     misc_feature    60..65
                     /label="e6"
                     /ApEinfo_revcolor="#d6b295"
                     /ApEinfo_fwdcolor="#d6b295"
     misc_feature    66..75
                     /label=1
                     /ApEinfo_revcolor="#d59687"
                     /ApEinfo_fwdcolor="#d59687"
     misc_feature    76..78
                     /label="L"
                     /ApEinfo_revcolor="#84b0dc"
                     /ApEinfo_fwdcolor="#84b0dc"
     misc_feature    79..142
                     /label="R3"
                     /ApEinfo_revcolor="#c7b0e3"
                     /ApEinfo_fwdcolor="#c7b0e3"
     misc_feature    143..148
                     /label="6u"
                     /ApEinfo_revcolor="#faac61"
                     /ApEinfo_fwdcolor="#faac61"
     misc_feature    149..154
                     /label="u"
                     /ApEinfo_revcolor="#f58a5e"
                     /ApEinfo_fwdcolor="#f58a5e"
     misc_feature    155..164
                     /label="1'"
                     /ApEinfo_revcolor="#85dae9"
                     /ApEinfo_fwdcolor="#85dae9"
     misc_feature    165..170
                     /label="e6'"
                     /ApEinfo_revcolor="#d59687"
                     /ApEinfo_fwdcolor="#d59687"
     misc_feature    171..176
                     /label="rbs"
                     /ApEinfo_revcolor="#c7b0e3"
                     /ApEinfo_fwdcolor="#c7b0e3"
     misc_feature    177..182
                     /label="c"
                     /ApEinfo_revcolor="#84b0dc"
                     /ApEinfo_fwdcolor="#84b0dc"
     CDS             183..203
                     /label="linker peptide"
                     /ApEinfo_revcolor="#84b0dc"
                     /ApEinfo_fwdcolor="#84b0dc"
                     /translation="MKQNKEQ"
     CDS             204..926
                     /label="sCFP3A"
                     /ApEinfo_revcolor="#84b0dc"
                     /ApEinfo_fwdcolor="#84b0dc"
                     /translation="LVSKGEELFTGVVPILVELDGDVNGHKFSVSGEGEGDATYGKLTLKFICTTGKLPVPWPTLVTTLTWGVQCFARYPDHMKQHDFFKSAMPEGYVQERTIFFKDDGNYKTRAEVKFEGDTLVNRIELKGIDFKEDGNILGHKLEYNYISDNVYITADKQKNGIKANFKIRHNIEDGGVQLADHYQQNTPIGDGPVLLPDNHYLSTQSKLSKDPNEKRDHMVLLEFVTAAGITLGMDELYK**"
     misc_feature    927..1143
                     /label="2PPrY-tRNA"
                     /ApEinfo_revcolor="#ff9ccd"
                     /ApEinfo_fwdcolor="#ff9ccd"
     misc_feature    1144..1228
                     /label="Thyb10"
                     /ApEinfo_revcolor="#c6c9d1"
                     /ApEinfo_fwdcolor="#c6c9d1"
     misc_feature    1229..1284
                     /label="riboJn"
                     /ApEinfo_revcolor="#b7e6d7"
                     /ApEinfo_fwdcolor="#b7e6d7"
     misc_feature    1285..1305
                     /label="Uni_9 R"
                     /ApEinfo_revcolor="#b7e6d7"
                     /ApEinfo_fwdcolor="#b7e6d7"
     primer_bind     complement(1341..1357)
                     /label="M13 rev"
                     /ApEinfo_revcolor="#d59687"
                     /ApEinfo_fwdcolor="#d59687"
                     /note="common sequencing primer, one of multiple similar variants"
     rep_origin      complement(1529..2117)
                     /label="ori"
                     /ApEinfo_revcolor="#d6b295"
                     /ApEinfo_fwdcolor="#d6b295"
                     /note="high-copy-number ColE1/pMB1/pBR322/pUC origin of replication"
                     /direction="LEFT"
     protein_bind    complement(2234..2258)
                     /label="attB1"
                     /ApEinfo_revcolor="#b1ff67"
                     /ApEinfo_fwdcolor="#b1ff67"
                     /note="recombination site for the Gateway(R) BP reaction"
                     /gene="mutant version of attB"
                     /bound_moiety="BP Clonase(TM)"
     CDS             complement(2358..3218)
                     /label="AmpR"
                     /ApEinfo_revcolor="#84b0dc"
                     /ApEinfo_fwdcolor="#84b0dc"
                     /note="confers resistance to ampicillin, carbenicillin, andrelated antibiotics"
                     /gene="bla"
                     /product="beta-lactamase"
                     /translation="MSIQHFRVALIPFFAAFCLPVFAHPETLVKVKDAEDQLGARVGYIELDLNSGKILESFRPEERFPMMSTFKVLLCGAVLSRIDAGQEQLGRRIHYSQNDLVEYSPVTEKHLTDGMTVRELCSAAITMSDNTAANLLLTTIGGPKELTAFLHNMGDHVTRLDRWEPELNEAIPNDERDTTMPVAMATTLRKLLTGELLTLASRQQLIDWMEADKVAGPLLRSALPAGWFIADKSGAGERGSRGIIAALGPDGKPSRIVVIYTTGSQATMDERNRQIAEIGASLIKHW*"
     primer          complement(2361..2389)
                     /label="pET_ampR_rev"
                     /note="sequence: agataggtgcctcactgattaagcattgg"
                     /ApEinfo_revcolor="#d6b295"
                     /ApEinfo_fwdcolor="#d6b295"
     promoter        complement(3219..3323)
                     /label="AmpR promoter"
                     /ApEinfo_revcolor="#f58a5e"
                     /ApEinfo_fwdcolor="#f58a5e"
                     /gene="bla"
     primer_bind     3437..3453
                     /label="M13 fwd"
                     /ApEinfo_revcolor="#75c6a9"
                     /ApEinfo_fwdcolor="#75c6a9"
                     /note="common sequencing primer, one of multiple similar variants"
     misc_feature    3484..3505
                     /label="Uni_9 F"
                     /ApEinfo_revcolor="#b4abac"
                     /ApEinfo_fwdcolor="#b4abac"
ORIGIN
        1 TTCTAATACG ACTCACTATA GGGAGATTCG TCTCCCACTA CATCCACATA CTACCTCCTC
       61 TACTTTTACT TCACATTCGG GTCGGCATGG CATGTGCACC TCCTCGCGGT CCGACCTGGG
      121 CTACTTCGGT AGGCTAAGGC ACAGAGTATG ATGTTGTGAA GTGAAAGTAG AGGAGGATAT
      181 AAATGAAACA GAACAAAGAA CAGTTAGTCA GTAAAGGTGA AGAATTATTT ACCGGTGTTG
      241 TACCGATATT AGTCGAACTG GACGGTGACG TAAACGGACA TAAGTTCTCT GTAAGTGGAG
      301 AAGGTGAAGG GGATGCCACC TACGGGAAAT TGACGCTGAA ATTTATTTGC ACGACAGGGA
      361 AACTGCCAGT CCCCTGGCCT ACTCTGGTAA CCACACTTAC GTGGGGGGTT CAGTGCTTTG
      421 CACGCTATCC CGACCATATG AAGCAGCACG ATTTTTTCAA ATCTGCGATG CCGGAGGGCT
      481 ATGTGCAAGA ACGGACCATT TTCTTTAAGG ACGATGGTAA CTATAAAACT CGCGCCGAAG
      541 TTAAATTTGA AGGTGACACT TTGGTCAACC GTATAGAACT GAAGGGGATA GATTTTAAGG
      601 AAGATGGTAA TATCCTTGGT CACAAGTTGG AATACAACTA CATCAGCGAT AATGTATACA
      661 TCACAGCCGA CAAGCAAAAA AACGGTATCA AAGCAAACTT CAAAATACGT CACAACATCG
      721 AGGACGGTGG AGTCCAGCTG GCCGACCACT ACCAGCAGAA CACCCCAATA GGCGACGGAC
      781 CTGTTCTTCT GCCAGACAAC CACTACCTTT CGACTCAATC AAAGCTTTCA AAGGATCCTA
      841 ACGAGAAACG GGATCATATG GTGTTGCTTG AGTTCGTTAC GGCAGCTGGT ATAACCTTGG
      901 GGATGGACGA ACTTTACAAA TAATAAAAAG CCCGGATAGC TCAGTCGGTA GAGCAGCGGC
      961 CGGTTGCCAT GTGTATGTGG GCCAATCGTG GCGTGTCGGC CTGCTTCGGC AGGCACTGGC
     1021 GCCGCCCACA TACTCTGATG ATCCCCAATC GTAGCGTGTC GGGGTGCGCT TGCACCCACT
     1081 GGCGCTGGGA TCATTCATGG CAACGGCCGC GGGTCCAGGG TTCAAGTCCC TGTTCGGGCG
     1141 CCAataatcA GATAACAGAT ACttcgGtat ctgttatctg ttTTTTTTcA ACAGATAGCC
     1201 GCGttcgCGC GGCtatctgt tTTTTTTtAG CTGTCACCGG ATGTGCTTTC CGGTCTGATG
     1261 AGTCCGTGAG GACGAAACAG CCTCaggcta ggtggaggct cagtgatgat aagtctgcga
     1321 tggtggatgc atgtgtcatg gtcatagctg tttcctgtgt gaaattgtta tccgctcaga
     1381 gggcacaatc ctattccgcg ctatccgaca atctccaaga cattaggtgg agttcagttc
     1441 ggcgtatggc atatgtcgct ggaaagaaca tgtgagcaaa aggccagcaa aaggccagga
     1501 accgtaaaaa ggccgcgttg ctggcgtttt tccataggct ccgcccccct gacgagcatc
     1561 acaaaaatcg acgctcaagt cagaggtggc gaaacccgac aggactataa agataccagg
     1621 cgtttccccc tggaagctcc ctcgtgcgct ctcctgttcc gaccctgccg cttaccggat
     1681 acctgtccgc ctttctccct tcgggaagcg tggcgctttc tcatagctca cgctgtaggt
     1741 atctcagttc ggtgtaggtc gttcgctcca agctgggctg tgtgcacgaa ccccccgttc
     1801 agcccgaccg ctgcgcctta tccggtaact atcgtcttga gtccaacccg gtaagacacg
     1861 acttatcgcc actggcagca gccactggta acaggattag cagagcgagg tatgtaggcg
     1921 gtgctacaga gttcttgaag tggtggccta actacggcta cactagaaga acagtatttg
     1981 gtatctgcgc tctgctgaag ccagttacct tcggaaaaag agttggtagc tcttgatccg
     2041 gcaaacaaac caccgctggt agcggtggtt tttttgtttg caagcagcag attacgcgca
     2101 gaaaaaaagg atctcaagaa gatcctttga tcttttctac ggggtctgac gctctattca
     2161 acaaagccgc cgtcccgtca agtcagcgta aatgggtagg gggcttcaaa tcgtcctcgt
     2221 gataccaatt cggagcctgc ttttttgtac aaacttgttg ataatggcaa ttcaaggatc
     2281 ttcacctaga tccttttaaa ttaaaaatga agttttaaat caatctaaag tatatatgag
     2341 taaacttggt ctgacagtta ccaatgctta atcagtgagg cacctatctc agcgatctgt
     2401 ctatttcgtt catccatagt tgcctgactc cccgtcgtgt agataactac gatacgggag
     2461 ggcttaccat ctggccccag tgctgcaatg ataccgcgag agccacgctc accggctcca
     2521 gatttatcag caataaacca gccagccgga agggccgagc gcagaagtgg tcctgcaact
     2581 ttatccgcct ccatccagtc tattaattgt tgccgggaag ctagagtaag tagttcgcca
     2641 gttaatagtt tgcgcaacgt tgttgccatt gctacaggca tcgtggtgtc acgctcgtcg
     2701 tttggtatgg cttcattcag ctccggttcc caacgatcaa ggcgagttac atgatccccc
     2761 atgttgtgca aaaaagcggt tagctccttc ggtcctccga tcgttgtcag aagtaagttg
     2821 gccgcagtgt tatcactcat ggttatggca gcactgcata attctcttac tgtcatgcca
     2881 tccgtaagat gcttttctgt gactggtgag tactcaacca agtcattctg agaatagtgt
     2941 atgcggcgac cgagttgctc ttgcccggcg tcaatacggg ataataccgc gccacatagc
     3001 agaactttaa aagtgctcat cattggaaaa cgttcttcgg ggcgaaaact ctcaaggatc
     3061 ttaccgctgt tgagatccag ttcgatgtaa cccactcgtg cacccaactg atcttcagca
     3121 tcttttactt tcaccagcgt ttctgggtga gcaaaaacag gaaggcaaaa tgccgcaaaa
     3181 aagggaataa gggcgacacg gaaatgttga atactcatac tcttcctttt tcaatattat
     3241 tgaagcattt atcagggtta ttgtctcatg agcggataca tatttgaatg tatttagaaa
     3301 aataaacaaa taggggttcc gcgcacattt ccccgaaaag tgccagatac ctgaaacaaa
     3361 acccatcgta cggccaagga agtctccaat aactgtgatc caccacaagc gccagggttt
     3421 tcccagtcac gacgttgtaa aacgacggcc agtcatgcat aatccgcacg catctggaat
     3481 aaggaagtgc cattccgcct gacct
//
LOCUS       (G_6)_G{u1e,rbs2}_[e4_s 3499 bp ds-DNA     circular     15-SEP-2025
DEFINITION  synthetic circular DNA.
SOURCE      synthetic DNA construct
  ORGANISM  synthetic DNA construct
COMMENT     Imported using the Genbank importer. File name: pTwist+Kan+MC.gb
FEATURES             Location/Qualifiers
     misc_feature    4..20
                     /label="T7 promoter"
                     /ApEinfo_revcolor="#c6c9d1"
                     /ApEinfo_fwdcolor="#c6c9d1"
     misc_feature    21..36
                     /label="hp5"
                     /ApEinfo_revcolor="#ff9ccd"
                     /ApEinfo_fwdcolor="#ff9ccd"
     misc_feature    38..53
                     /label=2
                     /ApEinfo_revcolor="#75c6a9"
                     /ApEinfo_fwdcolor="#75c6a9"
     misc_feature    54..59
                     /label="rbs'"
                     /ApEinfo_revcolor="#b1ff67"
                     /ApEinfo_fwdcolor="#b1ff67"
     misc_feature    60..63
                     /label="e4"
                     /ApEinfo_revcolor="#d6b295"
                     /ApEinfo_fwdcolor="#d6b295"
     misc_feature    64..73
                     /label=1
                     /ApEinfo_revcolor="#d59687"
                     /ApEinfo_fwdcolor="#d59687"
     misc_feature    74..76
                     /label="L"
                     /ApEinfo_revcolor="#84b0dc"
                     /ApEinfo_fwdcolor="#84b0dc"
     misc_feature    77..140
                     /label="R3"
                     /ApEinfo_revcolor="#c7b0e3"
                     /ApEinfo_fwdcolor="#c7b0e3"
     misc_feature    141..144
                     /label="4u"
                     /ApEinfo_revcolor="#faac61"
                     /ApEinfo_fwdcolor="#faac61"
     misc_feature    145..150
                     /label="u"
                     /ApEinfo_revcolor="#f58a5e"
                     /ApEinfo_fwdcolor="#f58a5e"
     misc_feature    151..160
                     /label="1'"
                     /ApEinfo_revcolor="#85dae9"
                     /ApEinfo_fwdcolor="#85dae9"
     misc_feature    161..164
                     /label="e4'"
                     /ApEinfo_revcolor="#d59687"
                     /ApEinfo_fwdcolor="#d59687"
     misc_feature    165..170
                     /label="rbs"
                     /ApEinfo_revcolor="#c7b0e3"
                     /ApEinfo_fwdcolor="#c7b0e3"
     misc_feature    171..176
                     /label="c"
                     /ApEinfo_revcolor="#84b0dc"
                     /ApEinfo_fwdcolor="#84b0dc"
     CDS             177..197
                     /label="linker peptide"
                     /ApEinfo_revcolor="#84b0dc"
                     /ApEinfo_fwdcolor="#84b0dc"
                     /translation="MKQNKEQ"
     CDS             198..920
                     /label="sCFP3A"
                     /ApEinfo_revcolor="#84b0dc"
                     /ApEinfo_fwdcolor="#84b0dc"
                     /translation="LVSKGEELFTGVVPILVELDGDVNGHKFSVSGEGEGDATYGKLTLKFICTTGKLPVPWPTLVTTLTWGVQCFARYPDHMKQHDFFKSAMPEGYVQERTIFFKDDGNYKTRAEVKFEGDTLVNRIELKGIDFKEDGNILGHKLEYNYISDNVYITADKQKNGIKANFKIRHNIEDGGVQLADHYQQNTPIGDGPVLLPDNHYLSTQSKLSKDPNEKRDHMVLLEFVTAAGITLGMDELYK**"
     misc_feature    921..1137
                     /label="2PPrY-tRNA"
                     /ApEinfo_revcolor="#ff9ccd"
                     /ApEinfo_fwdcolor="#ff9ccd"
     misc_feature    1138..1222
                     /label="Thyb10"
                     /ApEinfo_revcolor="#c6c9d1"
                     /ApEinfo_fwdcolor="#c6c9d1"
     misc_feature    1223..1278
                     /label="riboJn"
                     /ApEinfo_revcolor="#b7e6d7"
                     /ApEinfo_fwdcolor="#b7e6d7"
     misc_feature    1279..1299
                     /label="Uni_9 R"
                     /ApEinfo_revcolor="#b7e6d7"
                     /ApEinfo_fwdcolor="#b7e6d7"
     primer_bind     complement(1335..1351)
                     /label="M13 rev"
                     /ApEinfo_revcolor="#d59687"
                     /ApEinfo_fwdcolor="#d59687"
                     /note="common sequencing primer, one of multiple similar variants"
     rep_origin      complement(1523..2111)
                     /label="ori"
                     /ApEinfo_revcolor="#d6b295"
                     /ApEinfo_fwdcolor="#d6b295"
                     /note="high-copy-number ColE1/pMB1/pBR322/pUC origin of replication"
                     /direction="LEFT"
     protein_bind    complement(2228..2252)
                     /label="attB1"
                     /ApEinfo_revcolor="#b1ff67"
                     /ApEinfo_fwdcolor="#b1ff67"
                     /note="recombination site for the Gateway(R) BP reaction"
                     /gene="mutant version of attB"
                     /bound_moiety="BP Clonase(TM)"
     CDS             complement(2352..3212)
                     /label="AmpR"
                     /ApEinfo_revcolor="#84b0dc"
                     /ApEinfo_fwdcolor="#84b0dc"
                     /note="confers resistance to ampicillin, carbenicillin, andrelated antibiotics"
                     /gene="bla"
                     /product="beta-lactamase"
                     /translation="MSIQHFRVALIPFFAAFCLPVFAHPETLVKVKDAEDQLGARVGYIELDLNSGKILESFRPEERFPMMSTFKVLLCGAVLSRIDAGQEQLGRRIHYSQNDLVEYSPVTEKHLTDGMTVRELCSAAITMSDNTAANLLLTTIGGPKELTAFLHNMGDHVTRLDRWEPELNEAIPNDERDTTMPVAMATTLRKLLTGELLTLASRQQLIDWMEADKVAGPLLRSALPAGWFIADKSGAGERGSRGIIAALGPDGKPSRIVVIYTTGSQATMDERNRQIAEIGASLIKHW*"
     primer          complement(2355..2383)
                     /label="pET_ampR_rev"
                     /note="sequence: agataggtgcctcactgattaagcattgg"
                     /ApEinfo_revcolor="#d6b295"
                     /ApEinfo_fwdcolor="#d6b295"
     promoter        complement(3213..3317)
                     /label="AmpR promoter"
                     /ApEinfo_revcolor="#f58a5e"
                     /ApEinfo_fwdcolor="#f58a5e"
                     /gene="bla"
     primer_bind     3431..3447
                     /label="M13 fwd"
                     /ApEinfo_revcolor="#75c6a9"
                     /ApEinfo_fwdcolor="#75c6a9"
                     /note="common sequencing primer, one of multiple similar variants"
     misc_feature    3478..3499
                     /label="Uni_9 F"
                     /ApEinfo_revcolor="#b4abac"
                     /ApEinfo_fwdcolor="#b4abac"
ORIGIN
        1 TTCTAATACG ACTCACTATA GGGAGATTCG TCTCCCACTA CATCCACATA CTACCTCCTA
       61 CTTTTACTTC ACATTCGGGT CGGCATGGCA TGTGCACCTC CTCGCGGTCC GACCTGGGCT
      121 ACTTCGGTAG GCTAAGGCAC AGTATGATGT TGTGAAGTGA AAGTAGGAGG ATATAAATGA
      181 AACAGAACAA AGAACAGTTA GTCAGTAAAG GTGAAGAATT ATTTACCGGT GTTGTACCGA
      241 TATTAGTCGA ACTGGACGGT GACGTAAACG GACATAAGTT CTCTGTAAGT GGAGAAGGTG
      301 AAGGGGATGC CACCTACGGG AAATTGACGC TGAAATTTAT TTGCACGACA GGGAAACTGC
      361 CAGTCCCCTG GCCTACTCTG GTAACCACAC TTACGTGGGG GGTTCAGTGC TTTGCACGCT
      421 ATCCCGACCA TATGAAGCAG CACGATTTTT TCAAATCTGC GATGCCGGAG GGCTATGTGC
      481 AAGAACGGAC CATTTTCTTT AAGGACGATG GTAACTATAA AACTCGCGCC GAAGTTAAAT
      541 TTGAAGGTGA CACTTTGGTC AACCGTATAG AACTGAAGGG GATAGATTTT AAGGAAGATG
      601 GTAATATCCT TGGTCACAAG TTGGAATACA ACTACATCAG CGATAATGTA TACATCACAG
      661 CCGACAAGCA AAAAAACGGT ATCAAAGCAA ACTTCAAAAT ACGTCACAAC ATCGAGGACG
      721 GTGGAGTCCA GCTGGCCGAC CACTACCAGC AGAACACCCC AATAGGCGAC GGACCTGTTC
      781 TTCTGCCAGA CAACCACTAC CTTTCGACTC AATCAAAGCT TTCAAAGGAT CCTAACGAGA
      841 AACGGGATCA TATGGTGTTG CTTGAGTTCG TTACGGCAGC TGGTATAACC TTGGGGATGG
      901 ACGAACTTTA CAAATAATAA AAAGCCCGGA TAGCTCAGTC GGTAGAGCAG CGGCCGGTTG
      961 CCATGTGTAT GTGGGCCAAT CGTGGCGTGT CGGCCTGCTT CGGCAGGCAC TGGCGCCGCC
     1021 CACATACTCT GATGATCCCC AATCGTAGCG TGTCGGGGTG CGCTTGCACC CACTGGCGCT
     1081 GGGATCATTC ATGGCAACGG CCGCGGGTCC AGGGTTCAAG TCCCTGTTCG GGCGCCAata
     1141 atcAGATAAC AGATACttcg Gtatctgtta tctgttTTTT TTcAACAGAT AGCCGCGttc
     1201 gCGCGGCtat ctgttTTTTT TtAGCTGTCA CCGGATGTGC TTTCCGGTCT GATGAGTCCG
     1261 TGAGGACGAA ACAGCCTCag gctaggtgga ggctcagtga tgataagtct gcgatggtgg
     1321 atgcatgtgt catggtcata gctgtttcct gtgtgaaatt gttatccgct cagagggcac
     1381 aatcctattc cgcgctatcc gacaatctcc aagacattag gtggagttca gttcggcgta
     1441 tggcatatgt cgctggaaag aacatgtgag caaaaggcca gcaaaaggcc aggaaccgta
     1501 aaaaggccgc gttgctggcg tttttccata ggctccgccc ccctgacgag catcacaaaa
     1561 atcgacgctc aagtcagagg tggcgaaacc cgacaggact ataaagatac caggcgtttc
     1621 cccctggaag ctccctcgtg cgctctcctg ttccgaccct gccgcttacc ggatacctgt
     1681 ccgcctttct cccttcggga agcgtggcgc tttctcatag ctcacgctgt aggtatctca
     1741 gttcggtgta ggtcgttcgc tccaagctgg gctgtgtgca cgaacccccc gttcagcccg
     1801 accgctgcgc cttatccggt aactatcgtc ttgagtccaa cccggtaaga cacgacttat
     1861 cgccactggc agcagccact ggtaacagga ttagcagagc gaggtatgta ggcggtgcta
     1921 cagagttctt gaagtggtgg cctaactacg gctacactag aagaacagta tttggtatct
     1981 gcgctctgct gaagccagtt accttcggaa aaagagttgg tagctcttga tccggcaaac
     2041 aaaccaccgc tggtagcggt ggtttttttg tttgcaagca gcagattacg cgcagaaaaa
     2101 aaggatctca agaagatcct ttgatctttt ctacggggtc tgacgctcta ttcaacaaag
     2161 ccgccgtccc gtcaagtcag cgtaaatggg tagggggctt caaatcgtcc tcgtgatacc
     2221 aattcggagc ctgctttttt gtacaaactt gttgataatg gcaattcaag gatcttcacc
     2281 tagatccttt taaattaaaa atgaagtttt aaatcaatct aaagtatata tgagtaaact
     2341 tggtctgaca gttaccaatg cttaatcagt gaggcaccta tctcagcgat ctgtctattt
     2401 cgttcatcca tagttgcctg actccccgtc gtgtagataa ctacgatacg ggagggctta
     2461 ccatctggcc ccagtgctgc aatgataccg cgagagccac gctcaccggc tccagattta
     2521 tcagcaataa accagccagc cggaagggcc gagcgcagaa gtggtcctgc aactttatcc
     2581 gcctccatcc agtctattaa ttgttgccgg gaagctagag taagtagttc gccagttaat
     2641 agtttgcgca acgttgttgc cattgctaca ggcatcgtgg tgtcacgctc gtcgtttggt
     2701 atggcttcat tcagctccgg ttcccaacga tcaaggcgag ttacatgatc ccccatgttg
     2761 tgcaaaaaag cggttagctc cttcggtcct ccgatcgttg tcagaagtaa gttggccgca
     2821 gtgttatcac tcatggttat ggcagcactg cataattctc ttactgtcat gccatccgta
     2881 agatgctttt ctgtgactgg tgagtactca accaagtcat tctgagaata gtgtatgcgg
     2941 cgaccgagtt gctcttgccc ggcgtcaata cgggataata ccgcgccaca tagcagaact
     3001 ttaaaagtgc tcatcattgg aaaacgttct tcggggcgaa aactctcaag gatcttaccg
     3061 ctgttgagat ccagttcgat gtaacccact cgtgcaccca actgatcttc agcatctttt
     3121 actttcacca gcgtttctgg gtgagcaaaa acaggaaggc aaaatgccgc aaaaaaggga
     3181 ataagggcga cacggaaatg ttgaatactc atactcttcc tttttcaata ttattgaagc
     3241 atttatcagg gttattgtct catgagcgga tacatatttg aatgtattta gaaaaataaa
     3301 caaatagggg ttccgcgcac atttccccga aaagtgccag atacctgaaa caaaacccat
     3361 cgtacggcca aggaagtctc caataactgt gatccaccac aagcgccagg gttttcccag
     3421 tcacgacgtt gtaaaacgac ggccagtcat gcataatccg cacgcatctg gaataaggaa
     3481 gtgccattcc gcctgacct
//
LOCUS       (Io)_Io                 2525 bp ds-DNA     circular     15-SEP-2025
DEFINITION  synthetic circular DNA.
SOURCE      synthetic DNA construct
  ORGANISM  synthetic DNA construct
COMMENT     Imported using the Genbank importer. File name:
            pTwist+Amp+High+Copy.gb
FEATURES             Location/Qualifiers
     misc_feature    1..30
                     /label="Ug"
                     /ApEinfo_revcolor="#faac61"
                     /ApEinfo_fwdcolor="#faac61"
     misc_feature    31..70
                     /label="U1"
                     /ApEinfo_revcolor="#b7e6d7"
                     /ApEinfo_fwdcolor="#b7e6d7"
     misc_feature    74..90
                     /label="T7 promoter"
                     /ApEinfo_revcolor="#faac61"
                     /ApEinfo_fwdcolor="#faac61"
     misc_feature    91..106
                     /label="hp5"
                     /ApEinfo_revcolor="#75c6a9"
                     /ApEinfo_fwdcolor="#75c6a9"
     misc_feature    108..123
                     /label="Io"
                     /ApEinfo_revcolor="#b1ff67"
                     /ApEinfo_fwdcolor="#b1ff67"
     misc_feature    124..208
                     /label="Thyb10"
                     /ApEinfo_revcolor="#75c6a9"
                     /ApEinfo_fwdcolor="#75c6a9"
     misc_feature    209..264
                     /label="riboJn"
                     /ApEinfo_revcolor="#b7e6d7"
                     /ApEinfo_fwdcolor="#b7e6d7"
     misc_feature    265..304
                     /label="Ux"
                     /ApEinfo_revcolor="#f58a5e"
                     /ApEinfo_fwdcolor="#f58a5e"
     source          305..2525
                     /label="source"
                     /ApEinfo_revcolor="#9eafd2"
                     /ApEinfo_fwdcolor="#9eafd2"
                     /organism="synthetic DNA construct"
                     /mol_type="other DNA"
     misc_feature    305..325
                     /label="Uni_9 R"
                     /ApEinfo_revcolor="#b7e6d7"
                     /ApEinfo_fwdcolor="#b7e6d7"
     primer_bind     complement(361..377)
                     /label="M13 rev"
                     /ApEinfo_revcolor="#d59687"
                     /ApEinfo_fwdcolor="#d59687"
                     /note="common sequencing primer, one of multiple similar variants"
     rep_origin      complement(549..1137)
                     /label="ori"
                     /ApEinfo_revcolor="#d6b295"
                     /ApEinfo_fwdcolor="#d6b295"
                     /note="high-copy-number ColE1/pMB1/pBR322/pUC origin of replication"
                     /direction="LEFT"
     protein_bind    complement(1254..1278)
                     /label="attB1"
                     /ApEinfo_revcolor="#b1ff67"
                     /ApEinfo_fwdcolor="#b1ff67"
                     /note="recombination site for the Gateway(R) BP reaction"
                     /gene="mutant version of attB"
                     /bound_moiety="BP Clonase(TM)"
     CDS             complement(1378..2238)
                     /label="AmpR"
                     /ApEinfo_revcolor="#84b0dc"
                     /ApEinfo_fwdcolor="#84b0dc"
                     /note="confers resistance to ampicillin, carbenicillin, andrelated antibiotics"
                     /gene="bla"
                     /product="beta-lactamase"
                     /translation="MSIQHFRVALIPFFAAFCLPVFAHPETLVKVKDAEDQLGARVGYIELDLNSGKILESFRPEERFPMMSTFKVLLCGAVLSRIDAGQEQLGRRIHYSQNDLVEYSPVTEKHLTDGMTVRELCSAAITMSDNTAANLLLTTIGGPKELTAFLHNMGDHVTRLDRWEPELNEAIPNDERDTTMPVAMATTLRKLLTGELLTLASRQQLIDWMEADKVAGPLLRSALPAGWFIADKSGAGERGSRGIIAALGPDGKPSRIVVIYTTGSQATMDERNRQIAEIGASLIKHW*"
     promoter        complement(2239..2343)
                     /label="AmpR promoter"
                     /ApEinfo_revcolor="#f58a5e"
                     /ApEinfo_fwdcolor="#f58a5e"
                     /gene="bla"
     primer_bind     2457..2473
                     /label="M13 fwd"
                     /ApEinfo_revcolor="#75c6a9"
                     /ApEinfo_fwdcolor="#75c6a9"
                     /note="common sequencing primer, one of multiple similar variants"
     misc_feature    2504..2525
                     /label="Uni_9 F"
                     /ApEinfo_revcolor="#b4abac"
                     /ApEinfo_fwdcolor="#b4abac"
ORIGIN
        1 gaagtctaac gctgctctgg gctaactgtc CATTACTCGC ATCCATTCTC AGGCTGTCTC
       61 GTCTCGTCTC TTCTAATACG ACTCACTATA GGGAGATTCG TCTCCCAATC AATAACACAC
      121 ATAataatcA GATAACAGAT ACttcgGtat ctgttatctg ttTTTTTTcA ACAGATAGCC
      181 GCGttcgCGC GGCtatctgt tTTTTTTtAG CTGTCACCGG ATGTGCTTTC CGGTCTGATG
      241 AGTCCGTGAG GACGAAACAG CCTCCCAGGA TACATAGATT ACCACAACTC CGAGCCCTTC
      301 CACCaggcta ggtggaggct cagtgatgat aagtctgcga tggtggatgc atgtgtcatg
      361 gtcatagctg tttcctgtgt gaaattgtta tccgctcaga gggcacaatc ctattccgcg
      421 ctatccgaca atctccaaga cattaggtgg agttcagttc ggcgtatggc atatgtcgct
      481 ggaaagaaca tgtgagcaaa aggccagcaa aaggccagga accgtaaaaa ggccgcgttg
      541 ctggcgtttt tccataggct ccgcccccct gacgagcatc acaaaaatcg acgctcaagt
      601 cagaggtggc gaaacccgac aggactataa agataccagg cgtttccccc tggaagctcc
      661 ctcgtgcgct ctcctgttcc gaccctgccg cttaccggat acctgtccgc ctttctccct
      721 tcgggaagcg tggcgctttc tcatagctca cgctgtaggt atctcagttc ggtgtaggtc
      781 gttcgctcca agctgggctg tgtgcacgaa ccccccgttc agcccgaccg ctgcgcctta
      841 tccggtaact atcgtcttga gtccaacccg gtaagacacg acttatcgcc actggcagca
      901 gccactggta acaggattag cagagcgagg tatgtaggcg gtgctacaga gttcttgaag
      961 tggtggccta actacggcta cactagaaga acagtatttg gtatctgcgc tctgctgaag
     1021 ccagttacct tcggaaaaag agttggtagc tcttgatccg gcaaacaaac caccgctggt
     1081 agcggtggtt tttttgtttg caagcagcag attacgcgca gaaaaaaagg atctcaagaa
     1141 gatcctttga tcttttctac ggggtctgac gctctattca acaaagccgc cgtcccgtca
     1201 agtcagcgta aatgggtagg gggcttcaaa tcgtcctcgt gataccaatt cggagcctgc
     1261 ttttttgtac aaacttgttg ataatggcaa ttcaaggatc ttcacctaga tccttttaaa
     1321 ttaaaaatga agttttaaat caatctaaag tatatatgag taaacttggt ctgacagtta
     1381 ccaatgctta atcagtgagg cacctatctc agcgatctgt ctatttcgtt catccatagt
     1441 tgcctgactc cccgtcgtgt agataactac gatacgggag ggcttaccat ctggccccag
     1501 tgctgcaatg ataccgcgag agccacgctc accggctcca gatttatcag caataaacca
     1561 gccagccgga agggccgagc gcagaagtgg tcctgcaact ttatccgcct ccatccagtc
     1621 tattaattgt tgccgggaag ctagagtaag tagttcgcca gttaatagtt tgcgcaacgt
     1681 tgttgccatt gctacaggca tcgtggtgtc acgctcgtcg tttggtatgg cttcattcag
     1741 ctccggttcc caacgatcaa ggcgagttac atgatccccc atgttgtgca aaaaagcggt
     1801 tagctccttc ggtcctccga tcgttgtcag aagtaagttg gccgcagtgt tatcactcat
     1861 ggttatggca gcactgcata attctcttac tgtcatgcca tccgtaagat gcttttctgt
     1921 gactggtgag tactcaacca agtcattctg agaatagtgt atgcggcgac cgagttgctc
     1981 ttgcccggcg tcaatacggg ataataccgc gccacatagc agaactttaa aagtgctcat
     2041 cattggaaaa cgttcttcgg ggcgaaaact ctcaaggatc ttaccgctgt tgagatccag
     2101 ttcgatgtaa cccactcgtg cacccaactg atcttcagca tcttttactt tcaccagcgt
     2161 ttctgggtga gcaaaaacag gaaggcaaaa tgccgcaaaa aagggaataa gggcgacacg
     2221 gaaatgttga atactcatac tcttcctttt tcaatattat tgaagcattt atcagggtta
     2281 ttgtctcatg agcggataca tatttgaatg tatttagaaa aataaacaaa taggggttcc
     2341 gcgcacattt ccccgaaaag tgccagatac ctgaaacaaa acccatcgta cggccaagga
     2401 agtctccaat aactgtgatc caccacaagc gccagggttt tcccagtcac gacgttgtaa
     2461 aacgacggcc agtcatgcat aatccgcacg catctggaat aaggaagtgc cattccgcct
     2521 gacct
//
LOCUS       (IN_1_T7t)_I{u1d}_[],_[ 2448 bp ds-DNA     circular     15-SEP-2025
DEFINITION  synthetic circular DNA.
SOURCE      synthetic DNA construct
  ORGANISM  synthetic DNA construct
COMMENT     Imported using the Genbank importer. File name:
            pTwist+Amp+High+Copy.gb
FEATURES             Location/Qualifiers
     misc_feature    1..30
                     /label="Ug"
                     /ApEinfo_revcolor="#b7e6d7"
                     /ApEinfo_fwdcolor="#b7e6d7"
     misc_feature    31..70
                     /label="U1"
                     /ApEinfo_revcolor="#c6c9d1"
                     /ApEinfo_fwdcolor="#c6c9d1"
     primer          complement(51..70)
                     /label="rev_U1"
                     /note="sequence: GAGACGAGACGAGACAGCCT"
                     /ApEinfo_revcolor="#d6b295"
                     /ApEinfo_fwdcolor="#d6b295"
     misc_feature    74..90
                     /label="T7 promoter"
                     /ApEinfo_revcolor="#ffef86"
                     /ApEinfo_fwdcolor="#ffef86"
     misc_feature    91..106
                     /label="hp5"
                     /ApEinfo_revcolor="#85dae9"
                     /ApEinfo_fwdcolor="#85dae9"
     primer          188..213
                     /label="fwd_Ux"
                     /note="sequence: CCAGGATACATAGATTACCACAACTC"
                     /ApEinfo_revcolor="#b4abac"
                     /ApEinfo_fwdcolor="#b4abac"
     misc_feature    188..227
                     /label="Ux"
                     /ApEinfo_revcolor="#c7b0e3"
                     /ApEinfo_fwdcolor="#c7b0e3"
     misc_feature    228..248
                     /label="Uni_9 R"
                     /ApEinfo_revcolor="#b7e6d7"
                     /ApEinfo_fwdcolor="#b7e6d7"
     primer_bind     complement(284..300)
                     /label="M13 rev"
                     /ApEinfo_revcolor="#d59687"
                     /ApEinfo_fwdcolor="#d59687"
                     /note="common sequencing primer, one of multiple similar variants"
     rep_origin      complement(472..1060)
                     /label="ori"
                     /ApEinfo_revcolor="#d6b295"
                     /ApEinfo_fwdcolor="#d6b295"
                     /note="high-copy-number ColE1/pMB1/pBR322/pUC origin of replication"
                     /direction="LEFT"
     protein_bind    complement(1177..1201)
                     /label="attB1"
                     /ApEinfo_revcolor="#b1ff67"
                     /ApEinfo_fwdcolor="#b1ff67"
                     /note="recombination site for the Gateway(R) BP reaction"
                     /gene="mutant version of attB"
                     /bound_moiety="BP Clonase(TM)"
     CDS             complement(1301..2161)
                     /label="AmpR"
                     /ApEinfo_revcolor="#84b0dc"
                     /ApEinfo_fwdcolor="#84b0dc"
                     /note="confers resistance to ampicillin, carbenicillin, andrelated antibiotics"
                     /gene="bla"
                     /product="beta-lactamase"
                     /translation="MSIQHFRVALIPFFAAFCLPVFAHPETLVKVKDAEDQLGARVGYIELDLNSGKILESFRPEERFPMMSTFKVLLCGAVLSRIDAGQEQLGRRIHYSQNDLVEYSPVTEKHLTDGMTVRELCSAAITMSDNTAANLLLTTIGGPKELTAFLHNMGDHVTRLDRWEPELNEAIPNDERDTTMPVAMATTLRKLLTGELLTLASRQQLIDWMEADKVAGPLLRSALPAGWFIADKSGAGERGSRGIIAALGPDGKPSRIVVIYTTGSQATMDERNRQIAEIGASLIKHW*"
     primer          complement(1304..1332)
                     /label="pET_ampR_rev"
                     /note="sequence: agataggtgcctcactgattaagcattgg"
                     /ApEinfo_revcolor="#d6b295"
                     /ApEinfo_fwdcolor="#d6b295"
     promoter        complement(2162..2266)
                     /label="AmpR promoter"
                     /ApEinfo_revcolor="#f58a5e"
                     /ApEinfo_fwdcolor="#f58a5e"
                     /gene="bla"
     primer_bind     2380..2396
                     /label="M13 fwd"
                     /ApEinfo_revcolor="#75c6a9"
                     /ApEinfo_fwdcolor="#75c6a9"
                     /note="common sequencing primer, one of multiple similar variants"
     misc_feature    2427..2448
                     /label="Uni_9 F"
                     /ApEinfo_revcolor="#b4abac"
                     /ApEinfo_fwdcolor="#b4abac"
ORIGIN
        1 gaagtctaac gctgctctgg gctaactgtc CATTACTCGC ATCCATTCTC AGGCTGTCTC
       61 GTCTCGTCTC TTCTAATACG ACTCACTATA GGGAGATTCG TCTCCCAAAT ACTTAATACA
      121 AAATAATCAC TTCACAACAT CAATATAACC CCTTGGGGCC TCTAAACGGG TCTTGAGGGG
      181 TTTTTTGCCA GGATACATAG ATTACCACAA CTCCGAGCCC TTCCACCagg ctaggtggag
      241 gctcagtgat gataagtctg cgatggtgga tgcatgtgtc atggtcatag ctgtttcctg
      301 tgtgaaattg ttatccgctc agagggcaca atcctattcc gcgctatccg acaatctcca
      361 agacattagg tggagttcag ttcggcgtat ggcatatgtc gctggaaaga acatgtgagc
      421 aaaaggccag caaaaggcca ggaaccgtaa aaaggccgcg ttgctggcgt ttttccatag
      481 gctccgcccc cctgacgagc atcacaaaaa tcgacgctca agtcagaggt ggcgaaaccc
      541 gacaggacta taaagatacc aggcgtttcc ccctggaagc tccctcgtgc gctctcctgt
      601 tccgaccctg ccgcttaccg gatacctgtc cgcctttctc ccttcgggaa gcgtggcgct
      661 ttctcatagc tcacgctgta ggtatctcag ttcggtgtag gtcgttcgct ccaagctggg
      721 ctgtgtgcac gaaccccccg ttcagcccga ccgctgcgcc ttatccggta actatcgtct
      781 tgagtccaac ccggtaagac acgacttatc gccactggca gcagccactg gtaacaggat
      841 tagcagagcg aggtatgtag gcggtgctac agagttcttg aagtggtggc ctaactacgg
      901 ctacactaga agaacagtat ttggtatctg cgctctgctg aagccagtta ccttcggaaa
      961 aagagttggt agctcttgat ccggcaaaca aaccaccgct ggtagcggtg gtttttttgt
     1021 ttgcaagcag cagattacgc gcagaaaaaa aggatctcaa gaagatcctt tgatcttttc
     1081 tacggggtct gacgctctat tcaacaaagc cgccgtcccg tcaagtcagc gtaaatgggt
     1141 agggggcttc aaatcgtcct cgtgatacca attcggagcc tgcttttttg tacaaacttg
     1201 ttgataatgg caattcaagg atcttcacct agatcctttt aaattaaaaa tgaagtttta
     1261 aatcaatcta aagtatatat gagtaaactt ggtctgacag ttaccaatgc ttaatcagtg
     1321 aggcacctat ctcagcgatc tgtctatttc gttcatccat agttgcctga ctccccgtcg
     1381 tgtagataac tacgatacgg gagggcttac catctggccc cagtgctgca atgataccgc
     1441 gagagccacg ctcaccggct ccagatttat cagcaataaa ccagccagcc ggaagggccg
     1501 agcgcagaag tggtcctgca actttatccg cctccatcca gtctattaat tgttgccggg
     1561 aagctagagt aagtagttcg ccagttaata gtttgcgcaa cgttgttgcc attgctacag
     1621 gcatcgtggt gtcacgctcg tcgtttggta tggcttcatt cagctccggt tcccaacgat
     1681 caaggcgagt tacatgatcc cccatgttgt gcaaaaaagc ggttagctcc ttcggtcctc
     1741 cgatcgttgt cagaagtaag ttggccgcag tgttatcact catggttatg gcagcactgc
     1801 ataattctct tactgtcatg ccatccgtaa gatgcttttc tgtgactggt gagtactcaa
     1861 ccaagtcatt ctgagaatag tgtatgcggc gaccgagttg ctcttgcccg gcgtcaatac
     1921 gggataatac cgcgccacat agcagaactt taaaagtgct catcattgga aaacgttctt
     1981 cggggcgaaa actctcaagg atcttaccgc tgttgagatc cagttcgatg taacccactc
     2041 gtgcacccaa ctgatcttca gcatctttta ctttcaccag cgtttctggg tgagcaaaaa
     2101 caggaaggca aaatgccgca aaaaagggaa taagggcgac acggaaatgt tgaatactca
     2161 tactcttcct ttttcaatat tattgaagca tttatcaggg ttattgtctc atgagcggat
     2221 acatatttga atgtatttag aaaaataaac aaataggggt tccgcgcaca tttccccgaa
     2281 aagtgccaga tacctgaaac aaaacccatc gtacggccaa ggaagtctcc aataactgtg
     2341 atccaccaca agcgccaggg ttttcccagt cacgacgttg taaaacgacg gccagtcatg
     2401 cataatccgc acgcatctgg aataaggaag tgccattccg cctgacct
//
LOCUS       (IN_8a)_I{u1ed}_[e2a],_ 2551 bp ds-DNA     circular     15-SEP-2025
DEFINITION  synthetic circular DNA.
SOURCE      synthetic DNA construct
  ORGANISM  synthetic DNA construct
COMMENT     Imported using the Genbank importer. File name:
            pTwist+Amp+High+Copy.gb
FEATURES             Location/Qualifiers
     misc_feature    1..30
                     /label="Ug"
                     /ApEinfo_revcolor="#f8d3a9"
                     /ApEinfo_fwdcolor="#f8d3a9"
     misc_feature    31..70
                     /label="U1"
                     /ApEinfo_revcolor="#b7e6d7"
                     /ApEinfo_fwdcolor="#b7e6d7"
     misc_feature    74..90
                     /label="T7p"
                     /ApEinfo_revcolor="#85dae9"
                     /ApEinfo_fwdcolor="#85dae9"
     misc_feature    91..106
                     /label="5hp"
                     /ApEinfo_revcolor="#c6c9d1"
                     /ApEinfo_fwdcolor="#c6c9d1"
     misc_feature    145..229
                     /label="Thyb10"
                     /ApEinfo_revcolor="#b4abac"
                     /ApEinfo_fwdcolor="#b4abac"
     misc_feature    235..290
                     /label="riboJn"
                     /ApEinfo_revcolor="#84b0dc"
                     /ApEinfo_fwdcolor="#84b0dc"
     misc_feature    291..330
                     /label="Ux"
                     /ApEinfo_revcolor="#faac61"
                     /ApEinfo_fwdcolor="#faac61"
     source          331..2551
                     /label="source"
                     /ApEinfo_revcolor="#9eafd2"
                     /ApEinfo_fwdcolor="#9eafd2"
                     /organism="synthetic DNA construct"
                     /mol_type="other DNA"
     misc_feature    331..351
                     /label="Uni_9 R"
                     /ApEinfo_revcolor="#b7e6d7"
                     /ApEinfo_fwdcolor="#b7e6d7"
     primer_bind     complement(387..403)
                     /label="M13 rev"
                     /ApEinfo_revcolor="#d59687"
                     /ApEinfo_fwdcolor="#d59687"
                     /note="common sequencing primer, one of multiple similar variants"
     rep_origin      complement(575..1163)
                     /label="ori"
                     /ApEinfo_revcolor="#d6b295"
                     /ApEinfo_fwdcolor="#d6b295"
                     /note="high-copy-number ColE1/pMB1/pBR322/pUC origin of replication"
                     /direction="LEFT"
     protein_bind    complement(1280..1304)
                     /label="attB1"
                     /ApEinfo_revcolor="#b1ff67"
                     /ApEinfo_fwdcolor="#b1ff67"
                     /note="recombination site for the Gateway(R) BP reaction"
                     /gene="mutant version of attB"
                     /bound_moiety="BP Clonase(TM)"
     CDS             complement(1404..2264)
                     /label="AmpR"
                     /ApEinfo_revcolor="#84b0dc"
                     /ApEinfo_fwdcolor="#84b0dc"
                     /note="confers resistance to ampicillin, carbenicillin, andrelated antibiotics"
                     /gene="bla"
                     /product="beta-lactamase"
                     /translation="MSIQHFRVALIPFFAAFCLPVFAHPETLVKVKDAEDQLGARVGYIELDLNSGKILESFRPEERFPMMSTFKVLLCGAVLSRIDAGQEQLGRRIHYSQNDLVEYSPVTEKHLTDGMTVRELCSAAITMSDNTAANLLLTTIGGPKELTAFLHNMGDHVTRLDRWEPELNEAIPNDERDTTMPVAMATTLRKLLTGELLTLASRQQLIDWMEADKVAGPLLRSALPAGWFIADKSGAGERGSRGIIAALGPDGKPSRIVVIYTTGSQATMDERNRQIAEIGASLIKHW*"
     promoter        complement(2265..2369)
                     /label="AmpR promoter"
                     /ApEinfo_revcolor="#f58a5e"
                     /ApEinfo_fwdcolor="#f58a5e"
                     /gene="bla"
     primer_bind     2483..2499
                     /label="M13 fwd"
                     /ApEinfo_revcolor="#75c6a9"
                     /ApEinfo_fwdcolor="#75c6a9"
                     /note="common sequencing primer, one of multiple similar variants"
     misc_feature    2530..2551
                     /label="Uni_9 F"
                     /ApEinfo_revcolor="#b4abac"
                     /ApEinfo_fwdcolor="#b4abac"
ORIGIN
        1 gaagtctaac gctgctctgg gctaactgtc CATTACTCGC ATCCATTCTC AGGCTGTCTC
       61 GTCTCGTCTC TTCTAATACG ACTCACTATA GGGAGATTCG TCTCCCAAAT ACTTAATACA
      121 AAATAAATTC ACTTCACAAC ATCAataatc AGATAACAGA TACttcgGta tctgttatct
      181 gttTTTTTTc AACAGATAGC CGCGttcgCG CGGCtatctg ttTTTTTTta ctgtAGCTGT
      241 CACCGGATGT GCTTTCCGGT CTGATGAGTC CGTGAGGACG AAACAGCCTC CCAGGATACA
      301 TAGATTACCA CAACTCCGAG CCCTTCCACC aggctaggtg gaggctcagt gatgataagt
      361 ctgcgatggt ggatgcatgt gtcatggtca tagctgtttc ctgtgtgaaa ttgttatccg
      421 ctcagagggc acaatcctat tccgcgctat ccgacaatct ccaagacatt aggtggagtt
      481 cagttcggcg tatggcatat gtcgctggaa agaacatgtg agcaaaaggc cagcaaaagg
      541 ccaggaaccg taaaaaggcc gcgttgctgg cgtttttcca taggctccgc ccccctgacg
      601 agcatcacaa aaatcgacgc tcaagtcaga ggtggcgaaa cccgacagga ctataaagat
      661 accaggcgtt tccccctgga agctccctcg tgcgctctcc tgttccgacc ctgccgctta
      721 ccggatacct gtccgccttt ctcccttcgg gaagcgtggc gctttctcat agctcacgct
      781 gtaggtatct cagttcggtg taggtcgttc gctccaagct gggctgtgtg cacgaacccc
      841 ccgttcagcc cgaccgctgc gccttatccg gtaactatcg tcttgagtcc aacccggtaa
      901 gacacgactt atcgccactg gcagcagcca ctggtaacag gattagcaga gcgaggtatg
      961 taggcggtgc tacagagttc ttgaagtggt ggcctaacta cggctacact agaagaacag
     1021 tatttggtat ctgcgctctg ctgaagccag ttaccttcgg aaaaagagtt ggtagctctt
     1081 gatccggcaa acaaaccacc gctggtagcg gtggtttttt tgtttgcaag cagcagatta
     1141 cgcgcagaaa aaaaggatct caagaagatc ctttgatctt ttctacgggg tctgacgctc
     1201 tattcaacaa agccgccgtc ccgtcaagtc agcgtaaatg ggtagggggc ttcaaatcgt
     1261 cctcgtgata ccaattcgga gcctgctttt ttgtacaaac ttgttgataa tggcaattca
     1321 aggatcttca cctagatcct tttaaattaa aaatgaagtt ttaaatcaat ctaaagtata
     1381 tatgagtaaa cttggtctga cagttaccaa tgcttaatca gtgaggcacc tatctcagcg
     1441 atctgtctat ttcgttcatc catagttgcc tgactccccg tcgtgtagat aactacgata
     1501 cgggagggct taccatctgg ccccagtgct gcaatgatac cgcgagagcc acgctcaccg
     1561 gctccagatt tatcagcaat aaaccagcca gccggaaggg ccgagcgcag aagtggtcct
     1621 gcaactttat ccgcctccat ccagtctatt aattgttgcc gggaagctag agtaagtagt
     1681 tcgccagtta atagtttgcg caacgttgtt gccattgcta caggcatcgt ggtgtcacgc
     1741 tcgtcgtttg gtatggcttc attcagctcc ggttcccaac gatcaaggcg agttacatga
     1801 tcccccatgt tgtgcaaaaa agcggttagc tccttcggtc ctccgatcgt tgtcagaagt
     1861 aagttggccg cagtgttatc actcatggtt atggcagcac tgcataattc tcttactgtc
     1921 atgccatccg taagatgctt ttctgtgact ggtgagtact caaccaagtc attctgagaa
     1981 tagtgtatgc ggcgaccgag ttgctcttgc ccggcgtcaa tacgggataa taccgcgcca
     2041 catagcagaa ctttaaaagt gctcatcatt ggaaaacgtt cttcggggcg aaaactctca
     2101 aggatcttac cgctgttgag atccagttcg atgtaaccca ctcgtgcacc caactgatct
     2161 tcagcatctt ttactttcac cagcgtttct gggtgagcaa aaacaggaag gcaaaatgcc
     2221 gcaaaaaagg gaataagggc gacacggaaa tgttgaatac tcatactctt cctttttcaa
     2281 tattattgaa gcatttatca gggttattgt ctcatgagcg gatacatatt tgaatgtatt
     2341 tagaaaaata aacaaatagg ggttccgcgc acatttcccc gaaaagtgcc agatacctga
     2401 aacaaaaccc atcgtacggc caaggaagtc tccaataact gtgatccacc acaagcgcca
     2461 gggttttccc agtcacgacg ttgtaaaacg acggccagtc atgcataatc cgcacgcatc
     2521 tggaataagg aagtgccatt ccgcctgacc t
//
LOCUS       (G_5_T7t)_G{u1e,rbs2}_[ 3304 bp ds-DNA     circular     15-SEP-2025
DEFINITION  synthetic circular DNA.
SOURCE      synthetic DNA construct
  ORGANISM  synthetic DNA construct
COMMENT     Imported using the Genbank importer. File name: pTwist+Kan+MC.gb
FEATURES             Location/Qualifiers
     misc_feature    1..30
                     /label="Ug"
                     /ApEinfo_revcolor="#b7e6d7"
                     /ApEinfo_fwdcolor="#b7e6d7"
     misc_feature    31..70
                     /label="U1"
                     /ApEinfo_revcolor="#ff9ccd"
                     /ApEinfo_fwdcolor="#ff9ccd"
                     /note="GA homology domain"
     misc_feature    74..90
                     /label="T7 promoter"
                     /ApEinfo_revcolor="#c6c9d1"
                     /ApEinfo_fwdcolor="#c6c9d1"
     misc_feature    91..106
                     /label="hp5"
                     /ApEinfo_revcolor="#ff9ccd"
                     /ApEinfo_fwdcolor="#ff9ccd"
     misc_feature    108..123
                     /label=2
                     /ApEinfo_revcolor="#75c6a9"
                     /ApEinfo_fwdcolor="#75c6a9"
     misc_feature    124..129
                     /label="rbs'"
                     /ApEinfo_revcolor="#b1ff67"
                     /ApEinfo_fwdcolor="#b1ff67"
     misc_feature    130..135
                     /label="e6"
                     /ApEinfo_revcolor="#d6b295"
                     /ApEinfo_fwdcolor="#d6b295"
     misc_feature    136..145
                     /label=1
                     /ApEinfo_revcolor="#d59687"
                     /ApEinfo_fwdcolor="#d59687"
     misc_feature    146..148
                     /label="L"
                     /ApEinfo_revcolor="#84b0dc"
                     /ApEinfo_fwdcolor="#84b0dc"
     misc_feature    149..212
                     /label="R3"
                     /ApEinfo_revcolor="#c7b0e3"
                     /ApEinfo_fwdcolor="#c7b0e3"
     misc_feature    213..218
                     /label="6u"
                     /ApEinfo_revcolor="#faac61"
                     /ApEinfo_fwdcolor="#faac61"
     misc_feature    219..224
                     /label="u"
                     /ApEinfo_revcolor="#f58a5e"
                     /ApEinfo_fwdcolor="#f58a5e"
     misc_feature    225..234
                     /label="1'"
                     /ApEinfo_revcolor="#85dae9"
                     /ApEinfo_fwdcolor="#85dae9"
     misc_feature    235..240
                     /label="e6'"
                     /ApEinfo_revcolor="#d59687"
                     /ApEinfo_fwdcolor="#d59687"
     misc_feature    241..246
                     /label="rbs"
                     /ApEinfo_revcolor="#c7b0e3"
                     /ApEinfo_fwdcolor="#c7b0e3"
     misc_feature    247..252
                     /label="c"
                     /ApEinfo_revcolor="#84b0dc"
                     /ApEinfo_fwdcolor="#84b0dc"
     CDS             253..273
                     /label="linker peptide"
                     /ApEinfo_revcolor="#84b0dc"
                     /ApEinfo_fwdcolor="#84b0dc"
                     /translation="MKQNKEQ"
     CDS             274..996
                     /label="sCFP3A"
                     /ApEinfo_revcolor="#84b0dc"
                     /ApEinfo_fwdcolor="#84b0dc"
                     /translation="LVSKGEELFTGVVPILVELDGDVNGHKFSVSGEGEGDATYGKLTLKFICTTGKLPVPWPTLVTTLTWGVQCFARYPDHMKQHDFFKSAMPEGYVQERTIFFKDDGNYKTRAEVKFEGDTLVNRIELKGIDFKEDGNILGHKLEYNYISDNVYITADKQKNGIKANFKIRHNIEDGGVQLADHYQQNTPIGDGPVLLPDNHYLSTQSKLSKDPNEKRDHMVLLEFVTAAGITLGMDELYK**"
     misc_feature    997..1043
                     /label="T7t"
                     /ApEinfo_revcolor="#c7b0e3"
                     /ApEinfo_fwdcolor="#c7b0e3"
     misc_feature    1044..1083
                     /label="Ux"
                     /ApEinfo_revcolor="#ffef86"
                     /ApEinfo_fwdcolor="#ffef86"
                     /note="GA homology domain"
     misc_feature    1084..1104
                     /label="Uni_9 R"
                     /ApEinfo_revcolor="#b7e6d7"
                     /ApEinfo_fwdcolor="#b7e6d7"
     primer_bind     complement(1140..1156)
                     /label="M13 rev"
                     /ApEinfo_revcolor="#d59687"
                     /ApEinfo_fwdcolor="#d59687"
                     /note="common sequencing primer, one of multiple similar variants"
     rep_origin      complement(1328..1916)
                     /label="ori"
                     /ApEinfo_revcolor="#d6b295"
                     /ApEinfo_fwdcolor="#d6b295"
                     /note="high-copy-number ColE1/pMB1/pBR322/pUC origin of replication"
                     /direction="LEFT"
     protein_bind    complement(2033..2057)
                     /label="attB1"
                     /ApEinfo_revcolor="#b1ff67"
                     /ApEinfo_fwdcolor="#b1ff67"
                     /note="recombination site for the Gateway(R) BP reaction"
                     /gene="mutant version of attB"
                     /bound_moiety="BP Clonase(TM)"
     CDS             complement(2157..3017)
                     /label="AmpR"
                     /ApEinfo_revcolor="#84b0dc"
                     /ApEinfo_fwdcolor="#84b0dc"
                     /note="confers resistance to ampicillin, carbenicillin, andrelated antibiotics"
                     /gene="bla"
                     /product="beta-lactamase"
                     /translation="MSIQHFRVALIPFFAAFCLPVFAHPETLVKVKDAEDQLGARVGYIELDLNSGKILESFRPEERFPMMSTFKVLLCGAVLSRIDAGQEQLGRRIHYSQNDLVEYSPVTEKHLTDGMTVRELCSAAITMSDNTAANLLLTTIGGPKELTAFLHNMGDHVTRLDRWEPELNEAIPNDERDTTMPVAMATTLRKLLTGELLTLASRQQLIDWMEADKVAGPLLRSALPAGWFIADKSGAGERGSRGIIAALGPDGKPSRIVVIYTTGSQATMDERNRQIAEIGASLIKHW*"
     primer          complement(2160..2188)
                     /label="pET_ampR_rev"
                     /note="sequence: agataggtgcctcactgattaagcattgg"
                     /ApEinfo_revcolor="#d6b295"
                     /ApEinfo_fwdcolor="#d6b295"
     promoter        complement(3018..3122)
                     /label="AmpR promoter"
                     /ApEinfo_revcolor="#f58a5e"
                     /ApEinfo_fwdcolor="#f58a5e"
                     /gene="bla"
     primer_bind     3236..3252
                     /label="M13 fwd"
                     /ApEinfo_revcolor="#75c6a9"
                     /ApEinfo_fwdcolor="#75c6a9"
                     /note="common sequencing primer, one of multiple similar variants"
     misc_feature    3283..3304
                     /label="Uni_9 F"
                     /ApEinfo_revcolor="#b4abac"
                     /ApEinfo_fwdcolor="#b4abac"
ORIGIN
        1 gaagtctaac gctgctctgg gctaactgtc CATTACTCGC ATCCATTCTC AGGCTGTCTC
       61 GTCTCGTCTC TTCTAATACG ACTCACTATA GGGAGATTCG TCTCCCACTA CATCCACATA
      121 CTACCTCCTC TACTTTTACT TCACATTCGG GTCGGCATGG CATGTGCACC TCCTCGCGGT
      181 CCGACCTGGG CTACTTCGGT AGGCTAAGGC ACAGAGTATG ATGTTGTGAA GTGAAAGTAG
      241 AGGAGGATAT AAATGAAACA GAACAAAGAA CAGTTAGTCA GTAAAGGTGA AGAATTATTT
      301 ACCGGTGTTG TACCGATATT AGTCGAACTG GACGGTGACG TAAACGGACA TAAGTTCTCT
      361 GTAAGTGGAG AAGGTGAAGG GGATGCCACC TACGGGAAAT TGACGCTGAA ATTTATTTGC
      421 ACGACAGGGA AACTGCCAGT CCCCTGGCCT ACTCTGGTAA CCACACTTAC GTGGGGGGTT
      481 CAGTGCTTTG CACGCTATCC CGACCATATG AAGCAGCACG ATTTTTTCAA ATCTGCGATG
      541 CCGGAGGGCT ATGTGCAAGA ACGGACCATT TTCTTTAAGG ACGATGGTAA CTATAAAACT
      601 CGCGCCGAAG TTAAATTTGA AGGTGACACT TTGGTCAACC GTATAGAACT GAAGGGGATA
      661 GATTTTAAGG AAGATGGTAA TATCCTTGGT CACAAGTTGG AATACAACTA CATCAGCGAT
      721 AATGTATACA TCACAGCCGA CAAGCAAAAA AACGGTATCA AAGCAAACTT CAAAATACGT
      781 CACAACATCG AGGACGGTGG AGTCCAGCTG GCCGACCACT ACCAGCAGAA CACCCCAATA
      841 GGCGACGGAC CTGTTCTTCT GCCAGACAAC CACTACCTTT CGACTCAATC AAAGCTTTCA
      901 AAGGATCCTA ACGAGAAACG GGATCATATG GTGTTGCTTG AGTTCGTTAC GGCAGCTGGT
      961 ATAACCTTGG GGATGGACGA ACTTTACAAA TAATAAtagc ataacccctt ggggcctcta
     1021 aacgggtctt gaggggtttt ttgCCAGGAT ACATAGATTA CCACAACTCC GAGCCCTTCC
     1081 ACCaggctag gtggaggctc agtgatgata agtctgcgat ggtggatgca tgtgtcatgg
     1141 tcatagctgt ttcctgtgtg aaattgttat ccgctcagag ggcacaatcc tattccgcgc
     1201 tatccgacaa tctccaagac attaggtgga gttcagttcg gcgtatggca tatgtcgctg
     1261 gaaagaacat gtgagcaaaa ggccagcaaa aggccaggaa ccgtaaaaag gccgcgttgc
     1321 tggcgttttt ccataggctc cgcccccctg acgagcatca caaaaatcga cgctcaagtc
     1381 agaggtggcg aaacccgaca ggactataaa gataccaggc gtttccccct ggaagctccc
     1441 tcgtgcgctc tcctgttccg accctgccgc ttaccggata cctgtccgcc tttctccctt
     1501 cgggaagcgt ggcgctttct catagctcac gctgtaggta tctcagttcg gtgtaggtcg
     1561 ttcgctccaa gctgggctgt gtgcacgaac cccccgttca gcccgaccgc tgcgccttat
     1621 ccggtaacta tcgtcttgag tccaacccgg taagacacga cttatcgcca ctggcagcag
     1681 ccactggtaa caggattagc agagcgaggt atgtaggcgg tgctacagag ttcttgaagt
     1741 ggtggcctaa ctacggctac actagaagaa cagtatttgg tatctgcgct ctgctgaagc
     1801 cagttacctt cggaaaaaga gttggtagct cttgatccgg caaacaaacc accgctggta
     1861 gcggtggttt ttttgtttgc aagcagcaga ttacgcgcag aaaaaaagga tctcaagaag
     1921 atcctttgat cttttctacg gggtctgacg ctctattcaa caaagccgcc gtcccgtcaa
     1981 gtcagcgtaa atgggtaggg ggcttcaaat cgtcctcgtg ataccaattc ggagcctgct
     2041 tttttgtaca aacttgttga taatggcaat tcaaggatct tcacctagat ccttttaaat
     2101 taaaaatgaa gttttaaatc aatctaaagt atatatgagt aaacttggtc tgacagttac
     2161 caatgcttaa tcagtgaggc acctatctca gcgatctgtc tatttcgttc atccatagtt
     2221 gcctgactcc ccgtcgtgta gataactacg atacgggagg gcttaccatc tggccccagt
     2281 gctgcaatga taccgcgaga gccacgctca ccggctccag atttatcagc aataaaccag
     2341 ccagccggaa gggccgagcg cagaagtggt cctgcaactt tatccgcctc catccagtct
     2401 attaattgtt gccgggaagc tagagtaagt agttcgccag ttaatagttt gcgcaacgtt
     2461 gttgccattg ctacaggcat cgtggtgtca cgctcgtcgt ttggtatggc ttcattcagc
     2521 tccggttccc aacgatcaag gcgagttaca tgatccccca tgttgtgcaa aaaagcggtt
     2581 agctccttcg gtcctccgat cgttgtcaga agtaagttgg ccgcagtgtt atcactcatg
     2641 gttatggcag cactgcataa ttctcttact gtcatgccat ccgtaagatg cttttctgtg
     2701 actggtgagt actcaaccaa gtcattctga gaatagtgta tgcggcgacc gagttgctct
     2761 tgcccggcgt caatacggga taataccgcg ccacatagca gaactttaaa agtgctcatc
     2821 attggaaaac gttcttcggg gcgaaaactc tcaaggatct taccgctgtt gagatccagt
     2881 tcgatgtaac ccactcgtgc acccaactga tcttcagcat cttttacttt caccagcgtt
     2941 tctgggtgag caaaaacagg aaggcaaaat gccgcaaaaa agggaataag ggcgacacgg
     3001 aaatgttgaa tactcatact cttccttttt caatattatt gaagcattta tcagggttat
     3061 tgtctcatga gcggatacat atttgaatgt atttagaaaa ataaacaaat aggggttccg
     3121 cgcacatttc cccgaaaagt gccagatacc tgaaacaaaa cccatcgtac ggccaaggaa
     3181 gtctccaata actgtgatcc accacaagcg ccagggtttt cccagtcacg acgttgtaaa
     3241 acgacggcca gtcatgcata atccgcacgc atctggaata aggaagtgcc attccgcctg
     3301 acct
//
LOCUS       (G_5_PPr_T7t)_G{u1e,rbs 3447 bp ds-DNA     circular     15-SEP-2025
DEFINITION  synthetic circular DNA.
SOURCE      synthetic DNA construct
  ORGANISM  synthetic DNA construct
COMMENT     Imported using the Genbank importer. File name: pTwist+Kan+MC.gb
FEATURES             Location/Qualifiers
     misc_feature    1..30
                     /label="Ug"
                     /ApEinfo_revcolor="#b7e6d7"
                     /ApEinfo_fwdcolor="#b7e6d7"
     misc_feature    31..70
                     /label="U1"
                     /ApEinfo_revcolor="#ff9ccd"
                     /ApEinfo_fwdcolor="#ff9ccd"
                     /note="GA homology domain"
     misc_feature    74..90
                     /label="T7 promoter"
                     /ApEinfo_revcolor="#c6c9d1"
                     /ApEinfo_fwdcolor="#c6c9d1"
     misc_feature    91..106
                     /label="hp5"
                     /ApEinfo_revcolor="#ff9ccd"
                     /ApEinfo_fwdcolor="#ff9ccd"
     misc_feature    108..123
                     /label=2
                     /ApEinfo_revcolor="#75c6a9"
                     /ApEinfo_fwdcolor="#75c6a9"
     misc_feature    124..129
                     /label="rbs'"
                     /ApEinfo_revcolor="#b1ff67"
                     /ApEinfo_fwdcolor="#b1ff67"
     misc_feature    130..135
                     /label="e6"
                     /ApEinfo_revcolor="#d6b295"
                     /ApEinfo_fwdcolor="#d6b295"
     misc_feature    136..145
                     /label=1
                     /ApEinfo_revcolor="#d59687"
                     /ApEinfo_fwdcolor="#d59687"
     misc_feature    146..148
                     /label="L"
                     /ApEinfo_revcolor="#84b0dc"
                     /ApEinfo_fwdcolor="#84b0dc"
     misc_feature    149..212
                     /label="R3"
                     /ApEinfo_revcolor="#c7b0e3"
                     /ApEinfo_fwdcolor="#c7b0e3"
     misc_feature    213..218
                     /label="6u"
                     /ApEinfo_revcolor="#faac61"
                     /ApEinfo_fwdcolor="#faac61"
     misc_feature    219..224
                     /label="u"
                     /ApEinfo_revcolor="#f58a5e"
                     /ApEinfo_fwdcolor="#f58a5e"
     misc_feature    225..234
                     /label="1'"
                     /ApEinfo_revcolor="#85dae9"
                     /ApEinfo_fwdcolor="#85dae9"
     misc_feature    235..240
                     /label="e6'"
                     /ApEinfo_revcolor="#d59687"
                     /ApEinfo_fwdcolor="#d59687"
     misc_feature    241..246
                     /label="rbs"
                     /ApEinfo_revcolor="#c7b0e3"
                     /ApEinfo_fwdcolor="#c7b0e3"
     misc_feature    247..252
                     /label="c"
                     /ApEinfo_revcolor="#84b0dc"
                     /ApEinfo_fwdcolor="#84b0dc"
     CDS             253..273
                     /label="linker peptide"
                     /ApEinfo_revcolor="#84b0dc"
                     /ApEinfo_fwdcolor="#84b0dc"
                     /translation="MKQNKEQ"
     CDS             274..996
                     /label="sCFP3A"
                     /ApEinfo_revcolor="#84b0dc"
                     /ApEinfo_fwdcolor="#84b0dc"
                     /translation="LVSKGEELFTGVVPILVELDGDVNGHKFSVSGEGEGDATYGKLTLKFICTTGKLPVPWPTLVTTLTWGVQCFARYPDHMKQHDFFKSAMPEGYVQERTIFFKDDGNYKTRAEVKFEGDTLVNRIELKGIDFKEDGNILGHKLEYNYISDNVYITADKQKNGIKANFKIRHNIEDGGVQLADHYQQNTPIGDGPVLLPDNHYLSTQSKLSKDPNEKRDHMVLLEFVTAAGITLGMDELYK**"
     misc_feature    997..1139
                     /label="2PPrY"
                     /ApEinfo_revcolor="#c7b0e3"
                     /ApEinfo_fwdcolor="#c7b0e3"
     misc_feature    1140..1186
                     /label="T7t"
                     /ApEinfo_revcolor="#c7b0e3"
                     /ApEinfo_fwdcolor="#c7b0e3"
     misc_feature    1187..1226
                     /label="Ux"
                     /ApEinfo_revcolor="#ffef86"
                     /ApEinfo_fwdcolor="#ffef86"
                     /note="GA homology domain"
     misc_feature    1227..1247
                     /label="Uni_9 R"
                     /ApEinfo_revcolor="#b7e6d7"
                     /ApEinfo_fwdcolor="#b7e6d7"
     primer_bind     complement(1283..1299)
                     /label="M13 rev"
                     /ApEinfo_revcolor="#d59687"
                     /ApEinfo_fwdcolor="#d59687"
                     /note="common sequencing primer, one of multiple similar variants"
     rep_origin      complement(1471..2059)
                     /label="ori"
                     /ApEinfo_revcolor="#d6b295"
                     /ApEinfo_fwdcolor="#d6b295"
                     /note="high-copy-number ColE1/pMB1/pBR322/pUC origin of replication"
                     /direction="LEFT"
     protein_bind    complement(2176..2200)
                     /label="attB1"
                     /ApEinfo_revcolor="#b1ff67"
                     /ApEinfo_fwdcolor="#b1ff67"
                     /note="recombination site for the Gateway(R) BP reaction"
                     /gene="mutant version of attB"
                     /bound_moiety="BP Clonase(TM)"
     CDS             complement(2300..3160)
                     /label="AmpR"
                     /ApEinfo_revcolor="#84b0dc"
                     /ApEinfo_fwdcolor="#84b0dc"
                     /note="confers resistance to ampicillin, carbenicillin, andrelated antibiotics"
                     /gene="bla"
                     /product="beta-lactamase"
                     /translation="MSIQHFRVALIPFFAAFCLPVFAHPETLVKVKDAEDQLGARVGYIELDLNSGKILESFRPEERFPMMSTFKVLLCGAVLSRIDAGQEQLGRRIHYSQNDLVEYSPVTEKHLTDGMTVRELCSAAITMSDNTAANLLLTTIGGPKELTAFLHNMGDHVTRLDRWEPELNEAIPNDERDTTMPVAMATTLRKLLTGELLTLASRQQLIDWMEADKVAGPLLRSALPAGWFIADKSGAGERGSRGIIAALGPDGKPSRIVVIYTTGSQATMDERNRQIAEIGASLIKHW*"
     primer          complement(2303..2331)
                     /label="pET_ampR_rev"
                     /note="sequence: agataggtgcctcactgattaagcattgg"
                     /ApEinfo_revcolor="#d6b295"
                     /ApEinfo_fwdcolor="#d6b295"
     promoter        complement(3161..3265)
                     /label="AmpR promoter"
                     /ApEinfo_revcolor="#f58a5e"
                     /ApEinfo_fwdcolor="#f58a5e"
                     /gene="bla"
     primer_bind     3379..3395
                     /label="M13 fwd"
                     /ApEinfo_revcolor="#75c6a9"
                     /ApEinfo_fwdcolor="#75c6a9"
                     /note="common sequencing primer, one of multiple similar variants"
     misc_feature    3426..3447
                     /label="Uni_9 F"
                     /ApEinfo_revcolor="#b4abac"
                     /ApEinfo_fwdcolor="#b4abac"
ORIGIN
        1 gaagtctaac gctgctctgg gctaactgtc CATTACTCGC ATCCATTCTC AGGCTGTCTC
       61 GTCTCGTCTC TTCTAATACG ACTCACTATA GGGAGATTCG TCTCCCACTA CATCCACATA
      121 CTACCTCCTC TACTTTTACT TCACATTCGG GTCGGCATGG CATGTGCACC TCCTCGCGGT
      181 CCGACCTGGG CTACTTCGGT AGGCTAAGGC ACAGAGTATG ATGTTGTGAA GTGAAAGTAG
      241 AGGAGGATAT AAATGAAACA GAACAAAGAA CAGTTAGTCA GTAAAGGTGA AGAATTATTT
      301 ACCGGTGTTG TACCGATATT AGTCGAACTG GACGGTGACG TAAACGGACA TAAGTTCTCT
      361 GTAAGTGGAG AAGGTGAAGG GGATGCCACC TACGGGAAAT TGACGCTGAA ATTTATTTGC
      421 ACGACAGGGA AACTGCCAGT CCCCTGGCCT ACTCTGGTAA CCACACTTAC GTGGGGGGTT
      481 CAGTGCTTTG CACGCTATCC CGACCATATG AAGCAGCACG ATTTTTTCAA ATCTGCGATG
      541 CCGGAGGGCT ATGTGCAAGA ACGGACCATT TTCTTTAAGG ACGATGGTAA CTATAAAACT
      601 CGCGCCGAAG TTAAATTTGA AGGTGACACT TTGGTCAACC GTATAGAACT GAAGGGGATA
      661 GATTTTAAGG AAGATGGTAA TATCCTTGGT CACAAGTTGG AATACAACTA CATCAGCGAT
      721 AATGTATACA TCACAGCCGA CAAGCAAAAA AACGGTATCA AAGCAAACTT CAAAATACGT
      781 CACAACATCG AGGACGGTGG AGTCCAGCTG GCCGACCACT ACCAGCAGAA CACCCCAATA
      841 GGCGACGGAC CTGTTCTTCT GCCAGACAAC CACTACCTTT CGACTCAATC AAAGCTTTCA
      901 AAGGATCCTA ACGAGAAACG GGATCATATG GTGTTGCTTG AGTTCGTTAC GGCAGCTGGT
      961 ATAACCTTGG GGATGGACGA ACTTTACAAA TAATAATATT TGCCATGTGT ATGTGGGCCA
     1021 ATCGTGGCGT GTCGGCCTGC TTCGGCAGGC ACTGGCGCCG CCCACATACT CTGATGATCC
     1081 CCAATCGTAG CGTGTCGGGG TGCGCTTGCA CCCACTGGCG CTGGGATCAT TCATGGCAAt
     1141 agcataaccc cttggggcct ctaaacgggt cttgaggggt tttttgCCAG GATACATAGA
     1201 TTACCACAAC TCCGAGCCCT TCCACCaggc taggtggagg ctcagtgatg ataagtctgc
     1261 gatggtggat gcatgtgtca tggtcatagc tgtttcctgt gtgaaattgt tatccgctca
     1321 gagggcacaa tcctattccg cgctatccga caatctccaa gacattaggt ggagttcagt
     1381 tcggcgtatg gcatatgtcg ctggaaagaa catgtgagca aaaggccagc aaaaggccag
     1441 gaaccgtaaa aaggccgcgt tgctggcgtt tttccatagg ctccgccccc ctgacgagca
     1501 tcacaaaaat cgacgctcaa gtcagaggtg gcgaaacccg acaggactat aaagatacca
     1561 ggcgtttccc cctggaagct ccctcgtgcg ctctcctgtt ccgaccctgc cgcttaccgg
     1621 atacctgtcc gcctttctcc cttcgggaag cgtggcgctt tctcatagct cacgctgtag
     1681 gtatctcagt tcggtgtagg tcgttcgctc caagctgggc tgtgtgcacg aaccccccgt
     1741 tcagcccgac cgctgcgcct tatccggtaa ctatcgtctt gagtccaacc cggtaagaca
     1801 cgacttatcg ccactggcag cagccactgg taacaggatt agcagagcga ggtatgtagg
     1861 cggtgctaca gagttcttga agtggtggcc taactacggc tacactagaa gaacagtatt
     1921 tggtatctgc gctctgctga agccagttac cttcggaaaa agagttggta gctcttgatc
     1981 cggcaaacaa accaccgctg gtagcggtgg tttttttgtt tgcaagcagc agattacgcg
     2041 cagaaaaaaa ggatctcaag aagatccttt gatcttttct acggggtctg acgctctatt
     2101 caacaaagcc gccgtcccgt caagtcagcg taaatgggta gggggcttca aatcgtcctc
     2161 gtgataccaa ttcggagcct gcttttttgt acaaacttgt tgataatggc aattcaagga
     2221 tcttcaccta gatcctttta aattaaaaat gaagttttaa atcaatctaa agtatatatg
     2281 agtaaacttg gtctgacagt taccaatgct taatcagtga ggcacctatc tcagcgatct
     2341 gtctatttcg ttcatccata gttgcctgac tccccgtcgt gtagataact acgatacggg
     2401 agggcttacc atctggcccc agtgctgcaa tgataccgcg agagccacgc tcaccggctc
     2461 cagatttatc agcaataaac cagccagccg gaagggccga gcgcagaagt ggtcctgcaa
     2521 ctttatccgc ctccatccag tctattaatt gttgccggga agctagagta agtagttcgc
     2581 cagttaatag tttgcgcaac gttgttgcca ttgctacagg catcgtggtg tcacgctcgt
     2641 cgtttggtat ggcttcattc agctccggtt cccaacgatc aaggcgagtt acatgatccc
     2701 ccatgttgtg caaaaaagcg gttagctcct tcggtcctcc gatcgttgtc agaagtaagt
     2761 tggccgcagt gttatcactc atggttatgg cagcactgca taattctctt actgtcatgc
     2821 catccgtaag atgcttttct gtgactggtg agtactcaac caagtcattc tgagaatagt
     2881 gtatgcggcg accgagttgc tcttgcccgg cgtcaatacg ggataatacc gcgccacata
     2941 gcagaacttt aaaagtgctc atcattggaa aacgttcttc ggggcgaaaa ctctcaagga
     3001 tcttaccgct gttgagatcc agttcgatgt aacccactcg tgcacccaac tgatcttcag
     3061 catcttttac tttcaccagc gtttctgggt gagcaaaaac aggaaggcaa aatgccgcaa
     3121 aaaagggaat aagggcgaca cggaaatgtt gaatactcat actcttcctt tttcaatatt
     3181 attgaagcat ttatcagggt tattgtctca tgagcggata catatttgaa tgtatttaga
     3241 aaaataaaca aataggggtt ccgcgcacat ttccccgaaa agtgccagat acctgaaaca
     3301 aaacccatcg tacggccaag gaagtctcca ataactgtga tccaccacaa gcgccagggt
     3361 tttcccagtc acgacgttgt aaaacgacgg ccagtcatgc ataatccgca cgcatctgga
     3421 ataaggaagt gccattccgc ctgacct
//
LOCUS       (G_1_3)_G{u3,rbs2}_[s4] 3491 bp ds-DNA     circular     15-SEP-2025
DEFINITION  synthetic circular DNA.
SOURCE      synthetic DNA construct
  ORGANISM  synthetic DNA construct
COMMENT     Imported using the Genbank importer. File name: pTwist+Kan+MC.gb
FEATURES             Location/Qualifiers
     misc_feature    4..20
                     /label="T7 promoter"
                     /ApEinfo_revcolor="#c6c9d1"
                     /ApEinfo_fwdcolor="#c6c9d1"
     misc_feature    21..36
                     /label="hp5"
                     /ApEinfo_revcolor="#ff9ccd"
                     /ApEinfo_fwdcolor="#ff9ccd"
     misc_feature    157..162
                     /label="rbs6s"
                     /ApEinfo_revcolor="#84b0dc"
                     /ApEinfo_fwdcolor="#84b0dc"
     misc_feature    163..168
                     /label="c"
                     /ApEinfo_revcolor="#f58a5e"
                     /ApEinfo_fwdcolor="#f58a5e"
     CDS             169..189
                     /label="linker peptide"
                     /ApEinfo_revcolor="#84b0dc"
                     /ApEinfo_fwdcolor="#84b0dc"
                     /translation="MKQNKEQ"
     CDS             190..912
                     /label="sCFP3A"
                     /ApEinfo_revcolor="#84b0dc"
                     /ApEinfo_fwdcolor="#84b0dc"
                     /translation="LVSKGEELFTGVVPILVELDGDVNGHKFSVSGEGEGDATYGKLTLKFICTTGKLPVPWPTLVTTLTWGVQCFARYPDHMKQHDFFKSAMPEGYVQERTIFFKDDGNYKTRAEVKFEGDTLVNRIELKGIDFKEDGNILGHKLEYNYISDNVYITADKQKNGIKANFKIRHNIEDGGVQLADHYQQNTPIGDGPVLLPDNHYLSTQSKLSKDPNEKRDHMVLLEFVTAAGITLGMDELYK**"
     misc_feature    913..1129
                     /label="2PPrY-tRNA"
                     /ApEinfo_revcolor="#ff9ccd"
                     /ApEinfo_fwdcolor="#ff9ccd"
     misc_feature    1130..1214
                     /label="Thyb10"
                     /ApEinfo_revcolor="#c6c9d1"
                     /ApEinfo_fwdcolor="#c6c9d1"
     misc_feature    1215..1270
                     /label="riboJn"
                     /ApEinfo_revcolor="#b7e6d7"
                     /ApEinfo_fwdcolor="#b7e6d7"
     misc_feature    1271..1291
                     /label="Uni_9 R"
                     /ApEinfo_revcolor="#b7e6d7"
                     /ApEinfo_fwdcolor="#b7e6d7"
     primer_bind     complement(1327..1343)
                     /label="M13 rev"
                     /ApEinfo_revcolor="#d59687"
                     /ApEinfo_fwdcolor="#d59687"
                     /note="common sequencing primer, one of multiple similar variants"
     rep_origin      complement(1515..2103)
                     /label="ori"
                     /ApEinfo_revcolor="#d6b295"
                     /ApEinfo_fwdcolor="#d6b295"
                     /note="high-copy-number ColE1/pMB1/pBR322/pUC origin of replication"
                     /direction="LEFT"
     protein_bind    complement(2220..2244)
                     /label="attB1"
                     /ApEinfo_revcolor="#b1ff67"
                     /ApEinfo_fwdcolor="#b1ff67"
                     /note="recombination site for the Gateway(R) BP reaction"
                     /gene="mutant version of attB"
                     /bound_moiety="BP Clonase(TM)"
     CDS             complement(2344..3204)
                     /label="AmpR"
                     /ApEinfo_revcolor="#84b0dc"
                     /ApEinfo_fwdcolor="#84b0dc"
                     /note="confers resistance to ampicillin, carbenicillin, andrelated antibiotics"
                     /gene="bla"
                     /product="beta-lactamase"
                     /translation="MSIQHFRVALIPFFAAFCLPVFAHPETLVKVKDAEDQLGARVGYIELDLNSGKILESFRPEERFPMMSTFKVLLCGAVLSRIDAGQEQLGRRIHYSQNDLVEYSPVTEKHLTDGMTVRELCSAAITMSDNTAANLLLTTIGGPKELTAFLHNMGDHVTRLDRWEPELNEAIPNDERDTTMPVAMATTLRKLLTGELLTLASRQQLIDWMEADKVAGPLLRSALPAGWFIADKSGAGERGSRGIIAALGPDGKPSRIVVIYTTGSQATMDERNRQIAEIGASLIKHW*"
     primer          complement(2347..2375)
                     /label="pET_ampR_rev"
                     /note="sequence: agataggtgcctcactgattaagcattgg"
                     /ApEinfo_revcolor="#d6b295"
                     /ApEinfo_fwdcolor="#d6b295"
     promoter        complement(3205..3309)
                     /label="AmpR promoter"
                     /ApEinfo_revcolor="#f58a5e"
                     /ApEinfo_fwdcolor="#f58a5e"
                     /gene="bla"
     primer_bind     3423..3439
                     /label="M13 fwd"
                     /ApEinfo_revcolor="#75c6a9"
                     /ApEinfo_fwdcolor="#75c6a9"
                     /note="common sequencing primer, one of multiple similar variants"
     misc_feature    3470..3491
                     /label="Uni_9 F"
                     /ApEinfo_revcolor="#b4abac"
                     /ApEinfo_fwdcolor="#b4abac"
ORIGIN
        1 TTCTAATACG ACTCACTATA GGGAGATTCG TCTCCCACTA CATCCACATA CTACCTCCTC
       61 ATATTCAATT TCGGGTCGGC ATGGCATGTG CACCTCCTCG CGGTCCGACC TGGGCTACTT
      121 CGGTAGGCTA AGGCACAATC TGATGTATTG AATGTGAGGA GGATATAAAT GAAACAGAAC
      181 AAAGAACAGT TAGTCAGTAA AGGTGAAGAA TTATTTACCG GTGTTGTACC GATATTAGTC
      241 GAACTGGACG GTGACGTAAA CGGACATAAG TTCTCTGTAA GTGGAGAAGG TGAAGGGGAT
      301 GCCACCTACG GGAAATTGAC GCTGAAATTT ATTTGCACGA CAGGGAAACT GCCAGTCCCC
      361 TGGCCTACTC TGGTAACCAC ACTTACGTGG GGGGTTCAGT GCTTTGCACG CTATCCCGAC
      421 CATATGAAGC AGCACGATTT TTTCAAATCT GCGATGCCGG AGGGCTATGT GCAAGAACGG
      481 ACCATTTTCT TTAAGGACGA TGGTAACTAT AAAACTCGCG CCGAAGTTAA ATTTGAAGGT
      541 GACACTTTGG TCAACCGTAT AGAACTGAAG GGGATAGATT TTAAGGAAGA TGGTAATATC
      601 CTTGGTCACA AGTTGGAATA CAACTACATC AGCGATAATG TATACATCAC AGCCGACAAG
      661 CAAAAAAACG GTATCAAAGC AAACTTCAAA ATACGTCACA ACATCGAGGA CGGTGGAGTC
      721 CAGCTGGCCG ACCACTACCA GCAGAACACC CCAATAGGCG ACGGACCTGT TCTTCTGCCA
      781 GACAACCACT ACCTTTCGAC TCAATCAAAG CTTTCAAAGG ATCCTAACGA GAAACGGGAT
      841 CATATGGTGT TGCTTGAGTT CGTTACGGCA GCTGGTATAA CCTTGGGGAT GGACGAACTT
      901 TACAAATAAT AAAAAGCCCG GATAGCTCAG TCGGTAGAGC AGCGGCCGGT TGCCATGTGT
      961 ATGTGGGCCA ATCGTGGCGT GTCGGCCTGC TTCGGCAGGC ACTGGCGCCG CCCACATACT
     1021 CTGATGATCC CCAATCGTAG CGTGTCGGGG TGCGCTTGCA CCCACTGGCG CTGGGATCAT
     1081 TCATGGCAAC GGCCGCGGGT CCAGGGTTCA AGTCCCTGTT CGGGCGCCAa taatcAGATA
     1141 ACAGATACtt cgGtatctgt tatctgttTT TTTTcAACAG ATAGCCGCGt tcgCGCGGCt
     1201 atctgttTTT TTTtAGCTGT CACCGGATGT GCTTTCCGGT CTGATGAGTC CGTGAGGACG
     1261 AAACAGCCTC aggctaggtg gaggctcagt gatgataagt ctgcgatggt ggatgcatgt
     1321 gtcatggtca tagctgtttc ctgtgtgaaa ttgttatccg ctcagagggc acaatcctat
     1381 tccgcgctat ccgacaatct ccaagacatt aggtggagtt cagttcggcg tatggcatat
     1441 gtcgctggaa agaacatgtg agcaaaaggc cagcaaaagg ccaggaaccg taaaaaggcc
     1501 gcgttgctgg cgtttttcca taggctccgc ccccctgacg agcatcacaa aaatcgacgc
     1561 tcaagtcaga ggtggcgaaa cccgacagga ctataaagat accaggcgtt tccccctgga
     1621 agctccctcg tgcgctctcc tgttccgacc ctgccgctta ccggatacct gtccgccttt
     1681 ctcccttcgg gaagcgtggc gctttctcat agctcacgct gtaggtatct cagttcggtg
     1741 taggtcgttc gctccaagct gggctgtgtg cacgaacccc ccgttcagcc cgaccgctgc
     1801 gccttatccg gtaactatcg tcttgagtcc aacccggtaa gacacgactt atcgccactg
     1861 gcagcagcca ctggtaacag gattagcaga gcgaggtatg taggcggtgc tacagagttc
     1921 ttgaagtggt ggcctaacta cggctacact agaagaacag tatttggtat ctgcgctctg
     1981 ctgaagccag ttaccttcgg aaaaagagtt ggtagctctt gatccggcaa acaaaccacc
     2041 gctggtagcg gtggtttttt tgtttgcaag cagcagatta cgcgcagaaa aaaaggatct
     2101 caagaagatc ctttgatctt ttctacgggg tctgacgctc tattcaacaa agccgccgtc
     2161 ccgtcaagtc agcgtaaatg ggtagggggc ttcaaatcgt cctcgtgata ccaattcgga
     2221 gcctgctttt ttgtacaaac ttgttgataa tggcaattca aggatcttca cctagatcct
     2281 tttaaattaa aaatgaagtt ttaaatcaat ctaaagtata tatgagtaaa cttggtctga
     2341 cagttaccaa tgcttaatca gtgaggcacc tatctcagcg atctgtctat ttcgttcatc
     2401 catagttgcc tgactccccg tcgtgtagat aactacgata cgggagggct taccatctgg
     2461 ccccagtgct gcaatgatac cgcgagagcc acgctcaccg gctccagatt tatcagcaat
     2521 aaaccagcca gccggaaggg ccgagcgcag aagtggtcct gcaactttat ccgcctccat
     2581 ccagtctatt aattgttgcc gggaagctag agtaagtagt tcgccagtta atagtttgcg
     2641 caacgttgtt gccattgcta caggcatcgt ggtgtcacgc tcgtcgtttg gtatggcttc
     2701 attcagctcc ggttcccaac gatcaaggcg agttacatga tcccccatgt tgtgcaaaaa
     2761 agcggttagc tccttcggtc ctccgatcgt tgtcagaagt aagttggccg cagtgttatc
     2821 actcatggtt atggcagcac tgcataattc tcttactgtc atgccatccg taagatgctt
     2881 ttctgtgact ggtgagtact caaccaagtc attctgagaa tagtgtatgc ggcgaccgag
     2941 ttgctcttgc ccggcgtcaa tacgggataa taccgcgcca catagcagaa ctttaaaagt
     3001 gctcatcatt ggaaaacgtt cttcggggcg aaaactctca aggatcttac cgctgttgag
     3061 atccagttcg atgtaaccca ctcgtgcacc caactgatct tcagcatctt ttactttcac
     3121 cagcgtttct gggtgagcaa aaacaggaag gcaaaatgcc gcaaaaaagg gaataagggc
     3181 gacacggaaa tgttgaatac tcatactctt cctttttcaa tattattgaa gcatttatca
     3241 gggttattgt ctcatgagcg gatacatatt tgaatgtatt tagaaaaata aacaaatagg
     3301 ggttccgcgc acatttcccc gaaaagtgcc agatacctga aacaaaaccc atcgtacggc
     3361 caaggaagtc tccaataact gtgatccacc acaagcgcca gggttttccc agtcacgacg
     3421 ttgtaaaacg acggccagtc atgcataatc cgcacgcatc tggaataagg aagtgccatt
     3481 ccgcctgacc t
//
LOCUS       (G_1_v)_G{v1,rbs2}_[s4] 3491 bp ds-DNA     circular     15-SEP-2025
DEFINITION  synthetic circular DNA.
SOURCE      synthetic DNA construct
  ORGANISM  synthetic DNA construct
COMMENT     Imported using the Genbank importer. File name: pTwist+Kan+MC.gb
FEATURES             Location/Qualifiers
     misc_feature    4..20
                     /label="T7 promoter"
                     /ApEinfo_revcolor="#c6c9d1"
                     /ApEinfo_fwdcolor="#c6c9d1"
     misc_feature    21..36
                     /label="hp5"
                     /ApEinfo_revcolor="#ff9ccd"
                     /ApEinfo_fwdcolor="#ff9ccd"
     misc_feature    38..53
                     /label=2
                     /ApEinfo_revcolor="#b4abac"
                     /ApEinfo_fwdcolor="#b4abac"
     misc_feature    54..59
                     /label="rbs'"
                     /ApEinfo_revcolor="#f58a5e"
                     /ApEinfo_fwdcolor="#f58a5e"
     misc_feature    60..69
                     /label=1
                     /ApEinfo_revcolor="#b7e6d7"
                     /ApEinfo_fwdcolor="#b7e6d7"
     misc_feature    70..72
                     /label="L"
                     /ApEinfo_revcolor="#b4abac"
                     /ApEinfo_fwdcolor="#b4abac"
     misc_feature    73..136
                     /label="R3"
                     /ApEinfo_revcolor="#d6b295"
                     /ApEinfo_fwdcolor="#d6b295"
     misc_feature    141..146
                     /label="v'"
                     /ApEinfo_revcolor="#b1ff67"
                     /ApEinfo_fwdcolor="#b1ff67"
     misc_feature    147..156
                     /label="1'"
                     /ApEinfo_revcolor="#c7b0e3"
                     /ApEinfo_fwdcolor="#c7b0e3"
     misc_feature    157..162
                     /label="rbs6s"
                     /ApEinfo_revcolor="#84b0dc"
                     /ApEinfo_fwdcolor="#84b0dc"
     misc_feature    163..168
                     /label="c"
                     /ApEinfo_revcolor="#f58a5e"
                     /ApEinfo_fwdcolor="#f58a5e"
     CDS             169..189
                     /label="linker peptide"
                     /ApEinfo_revcolor="#84b0dc"
                     /ApEinfo_fwdcolor="#84b0dc"
                     /translation="MKQNKEQ"
     CDS             190..912
                     /label="sCFP3A"
                     /ApEinfo_revcolor="#84b0dc"
                     /ApEinfo_fwdcolor="#84b0dc"
                     /translation="LVSKGEELFTGVVPILVELDGDVNGHKFSVSGEGEGDATYGKLTLKFICTTGKLPVPWPTLVTTLTWGVQCFARYPDHMKQHDFFKSAMPEGYVQERTIFFKDDGNYKTRAEVKFEGDTLVNRIELKGIDFKEDGNILGHKLEYNYISDNVYITADKQKNGIKANFKIRHNIEDGGVQLADHYQQNTPIGDGPVLLPDNHYLSTQSKLSKDPNEKRDHMVLLEFVTAAGITLGMDELYK**"
     misc_feature    913..1129
                     /label="2PPrY-tRNA"
                     /ApEinfo_revcolor="#ff9ccd"
                     /ApEinfo_fwdcolor="#ff9ccd"
     misc_feature    1130..1214
                     /label="Thyb10"
                     /ApEinfo_revcolor="#c6c9d1"
                     /ApEinfo_fwdcolor="#c6c9d1"
     misc_feature    1215..1270
                     /label="riboJn"
                     /ApEinfo_revcolor="#b7e6d7"
                     /ApEinfo_fwdcolor="#b7e6d7"
     misc_feature    1271..1291
                     /label="Uni_9 R"
                     /ApEinfo_revcolor="#b7e6d7"
                     /ApEinfo_fwdcolor="#b7e6d7"
     primer_bind     complement(1327..1343)
                     /label="M13 rev"
                     /ApEinfo_revcolor="#d59687"
                     /ApEinfo_fwdcolor="#d59687"
                     /note="common sequencing primer, one of multiple similar variants"
     rep_origin      complement(1515..2103)
                     /label="ori"
                     /ApEinfo_revcolor="#d6b295"
                     /ApEinfo_fwdcolor="#d6b295"
                     /note="high-copy-number ColE1/pMB1/pBR322/pUC origin of replication"
                     /direction="LEFT"
     protein_bind    complement(2220..2244)
                     /label="attB1"
                     /ApEinfo_revcolor="#b1ff67"
                     /ApEinfo_fwdcolor="#b1ff67"
                     /note="recombination site for the Gateway(R) BP reaction"
                     /gene="mutant version of attB"
                     /bound_moiety="BP Clonase(TM)"
     CDS             complement(2344..3204)
                     /label="AmpR"
                     /ApEinfo_revcolor="#84b0dc"
                     /ApEinfo_fwdcolor="#84b0dc"
                     /note="confers resistance to ampicillin, carbenicillin, andrelated antibiotics"
                     /gene="bla"
                     /product="beta-lactamase"
                     /translation="MSIQHFRVALIPFFAAFCLPVFAHPETLVKVKDAEDQLGARVGYIELDLNSGKILESFRPEERFPMMSTFKVLLCGAVLSRIDAGQEQLGRRIHYSQNDLVEYSPVTEKHLTDGMTVRELCSAAITMSDNTAANLLLTTIGGPKELTAFLHNMGDHVTRLDRWEPELNEAIPNDERDTTMPVAMATTLRKLLTGELLTLASRQQLIDWMEADKVAGPLLRSALPAGWFIADKSGAGERGSRGIIAALGPDGKPSRIVVIYTTGSQATMDERNRQIAEIGASLIKHW*"
     primer          complement(2347..2375)
                     /label="pET_ampR_rev"
                     /note="sequence: agataggtgcctcactgattaagcattgg"
                     /ApEinfo_revcolor="#d6b295"
                     /ApEinfo_fwdcolor="#d6b295"
     promoter        complement(3205..3309)
                     /label="AmpR promoter"
                     /ApEinfo_revcolor="#f58a5e"
                     /ApEinfo_fwdcolor="#f58a5e"
                     /gene="bla"
     primer_bind     3423..3439
                     /label="M13 fwd"
                     /ApEinfo_revcolor="#75c6a9"
                     /ApEinfo_fwdcolor="#75c6a9"
                     /note="common sequencing primer, one of multiple similar variants"
     misc_feature    3470..3491
                     /label="Uni_9 F"
                     /ApEinfo_revcolor="#b4abac"
                     /ApEinfo_fwdcolor="#b4abac"
ORIGIN
        1 TTCTAATACG ACTCACTATA GGGAGATTCG TCTCCCACTA CATCCACATA CTACCTCCTT
       61 TACTTCACAT TCGGGTCGGC ATGGCATGTG CACCTCCTCG CGGTCCGACC TGGGCTACTT
      121 CGGTAGGCTA AGGCACAATC AGGATTTGTG AAGTGAAGGA GGATATAAAT GAAACAGAAC
      181 AAAGAACAGT TAGTCAGTAA AGGTGAAGAA TTATTTACCG GTGTTGTACC GATATTAGTC
      241 GAACTGGACG GTGACGTAAA CGGACATAAG TTCTCTGTAA GTGGAGAAGG TGAAGGGGAT
      301 GCCACCTACG GGAAATTGAC GCTGAAATTT ATTTGCACGA CAGGGAAACT GCCAGTCCCC
      361 TGGCCTACTC TGGTAACCAC ACTTACGTGG GGGGTTCAGT GCTTTGCACG CTATCCCGAC
      421 CATATGAAGC AGCACGATTT TTTCAAATCT GCGATGCCGG AGGGCTATGT GCAAGAACGG
      481 ACCATTTTCT TTAAGGACGA TGGTAACTAT AAAACTCGCG CCGAAGTTAA ATTTGAAGGT
      541 GACACTTTGG TCAACCGTAT AGAACTGAAG GGGATAGATT TTAAGGAAGA TGGTAATATC
      601 CTTGGTCACA AGTTGGAATA CAACTACATC AGCGATAATG TATACATCAC AGCCGACAAG
      661 CAAAAAAACG GTATCAAAGC AAACTTCAAA ATACGTCACA ACATCGAGGA CGGTGGAGTC
      721 CAGCTGGCCG ACCACTACCA GCAGAACACC CCAATAGGCG ACGGACCTGT TCTTCTGCCA
      781 GACAACCACT ACCTTTCGAC TCAATCAAAG CTTTCAAAGG ATCCTAACGA GAAACGGGAT
      841 CATATGGTGT TGCTTGAGTT CGTTACGGCA GCTGGTATAA CCTTGGGGAT GGACGAACTT
      901 TACAAATAAT AAAAAGCCCG GATAGCTCAG TCGGTAGAGC AGCGGCCGGT TGCCATGTGT
      961 ATGTGGGCCA ATCGTGGCGT GTCGGCCTGC TTCGGCAGGC ACTGGCGCCG CCCACATACT
     1021 CTGATGATCC CCAATCGTAG CGTGTCGGGG TGCGCTTGCA CCCACTGGCG CTGGGATCAT
     1081 TCATGGCAAC GGCCGCGGGT CCAGGGTTCA AGTCCCTGTT CGGGCGCCAa taatcAGATA
     1141 ACAGATACtt cgGtatctgt tatctgttTT TTTTcAACAG ATAGCCGCGt tcgCGCGGCt
     1201 atctgttTTT TTTtAGCTGT CACCGGATGT GCTTTCCGGT CTGATGAGTC CGTGAGGACG
     1261 AAACAGCCTC aggctaggtg gaggctcagt gatgataagt ctgcgatggt ggatgcatgt
     1321 gtcatggtca tagctgtttc ctgtgtgaaa ttgttatccg ctcagagggc acaatcctat
     1381 tccgcgctat ccgacaatct ccaagacatt aggtggagtt cagttcggcg tatggcatat
     1441 gtcgctggaa agaacatgtg agcaaaaggc cagcaaaagg ccaggaaccg taaaaaggcc
     1501 gcgttgctgg cgtttttcca taggctccgc ccccctgacg agcatcacaa aaatcgacgc
     1561 tcaagtcaga ggtggcgaaa cccgacagga ctataaagat accaggcgtt tccccctgga
     1621 agctccctcg tgcgctctcc tgttccgacc ctgccgctta ccggatacct gtccgccttt
     1681 ctcccttcgg gaagcgtggc gctttctcat agctcacgct gtaggtatct cagttcggtg
     1741 taggtcgttc gctccaagct gggctgtgtg cacgaacccc ccgttcagcc cgaccgctgc
     1801 gccttatccg gtaactatcg tcttgagtcc aacccggtaa gacacgactt atcgccactg
     1861 gcagcagcca ctggtaacag gattagcaga gcgaggtatg taggcggtgc tacagagttc
     1921 ttgaagtggt ggcctaacta cggctacact agaagaacag tatttggtat ctgcgctctg
     1981 ctgaagccag ttaccttcgg aaaaagagtt ggtagctctt gatccggcaa acaaaccacc
     2041 gctggtagcg gtggtttttt tgtttgcaag cagcagatta cgcgcagaaa aaaaggatct
     2101 caagaagatc ctttgatctt ttctacgggg tctgacgctc tattcaacaa agccgccgtc
     2161 ccgtcaagtc agcgtaaatg ggtagggggc ttcaaatcgt cctcgtgata ccaattcgga
     2221 gcctgctttt ttgtacaaac ttgttgataa tggcaattca aggatcttca cctagatcct
     2281 tttaaattaa aaatgaagtt ttaaatcaat ctaaagtata tatgagtaaa cttggtctga
     2341 cagttaccaa tgcttaatca gtgaggcacc tatctcagcg atctgtctat ttcgttcatc
     2401 catagttgcc tgactccccg tcgtgtagat aactacgata cgggagggct taccatctgg
     2461 ccccagtgct gcaatgatac cgcgagagcc acgctcaccg gctccagatt tatcagcaat
     2521 aaaccagcca gccggaaggg ccgagcgcag aagtggtcct gcaactttat ccgcctccat
     2581 ccagtctatt aattgttgcc gggaagctag agtaagtagt tcgccagtta atagtttgcg
     2641 caacgttgtt gccattgcta caggcatcgt ggtgtcacgc tcgtcgtttg gtatggcttc
     2701 attcagctcc ggttcccaac gatcaaggcg agttacatga tcccccatgt tgtgcaaaaa
     2761 agcggttagc tccttcggtc ctccgatcgt tgtcagaagt aagttggccg cagtgttatc
     2821 actcatggtt atggcagcac tgcataattc tcttactgtc atgccatccg taagatgctt
     2881 ttctgtgact ggtgagtact caaccaagtc attctgagaa tagtgtatgc ggcgaccgag
     2941 ttgctcttgc ccggcgtcaa tacgggataa taccgcgcca catagcagaa ctttaaaagt
     3001 gctcatcatt ggaaaacgtt cttcggggcg aaaactctca aggatcttac cgctgttgag
     3061 atccagttcg atgtaaccca ctcgtgcacc caactgatct tcagcatctt ttactttcac
     3121 cagcgtttct gggtgagcaa aaacaggaag gcaaaatgcc gcaaaaaagg gaataagggc
     3181 gacacggaaa tgttgaatac tcatactctt cctttttcaa tattattgaa gcatttatca
     3241 gggttattgt ctcatgagcg gatacatatt tgaatgtatt tagaaaaata aacaaatagg
     3301 ggttccgcgc acatttcccc gaaaagtgcc agatacctga aacaaaaccc atcgtacggc
     3361 caaggaagtc tccaataact gtgatccacc acaagcgcca gggttttccc agtcacgacg
     3421 ttgtaaaacg acggccagtc atgcataatc cgcacgcatc tggaataagg aagtgccatt
     3481 ccgcctgacc t
//
LOCUS       (G_6_4)_G{u4e,rbs2}_[e4 3609 bp ds-DNA     circular     15-SEP-2025
DEFINITION  synthetic circular DNA.
SOURCE      synthetic DNA construct
  ORGANISM  synthetic DNA construct
COMMENT     Imported using the Genbank importer. File name: pTwist+Kan+MC.gb
FEATURES             Location/Qualifiers
     misc_feature    1..30
                     /label="Ug"
                     /ApEinfo_revcolor="#b7e6d7"
                     /ApEinfo_fwdcolor="#b7e6d7"
     misc_feature    31..70
                     /label="U1"
                     /ApEinfo_revcolor="#ff9ccd"
                     /ApEinfo_fwdcolor="#ff9ccd"
                     /note="GA homology domain"
     misc_feature    74..90
                     /label="T7 promoter"
                     /ApEinfo_revcolor="#c6c9d1"
                     /ApEinfo_fwdcolor="#c6c9d1"
     misc_feature    91..106
                     /label="hp5"
                     /ApEinfo_revcolor="#ff9ccd"
                     /ApEinfo_fwdcolor="#ff9ccd"
     misc_feature    235..240
                     /label="rbs"
                     /ApEinfo_revcolor="#c7b0e3"
                     /ApEinfo_fwdcolor="#c7b0e3"
     misc_feature    241..246
                     /label="c"
                     /ApEinfo_revcolor="#84b0dc"
                     /ApEinfo_fwdcolor="#84b0dc"
     CDS             247..267
                     /label="linker peptide"
                     /ApEinfo_revcolor="#84b0dc"
                     /ApEinfo_fwdcolor="#84b0dc"
                     /translation="MKQNKEQ"
     CDS             268..990
                     /label="sCFP3A"
                     /ApEinfo_revcolor="#84b0dc"
                     /ApEinfo_fwdcolor="#84b0dc"
                     /translation="LVSKGEELFTGVVPILVELDGDVNGHKFSVSGEGEGDATYGKLTLKFICTTGKLPVPWPTLVTTLTWGVQCFARYPDHMKQHDFFKSAMPEGYVQERTIFFKDDGNYKTRAEVKFEGDTLVNRIELKGIDFKEDGNILGHKLEYNYISDNVYITADKQKNGIKANFKIRHNIEDGGVQLADHYQQNTPIGDGPVLLPDNHYLSTQSKLSKDPNEKRDHMVLLEFVTAAGITLGMDELYK**"
     misc_feature    991..1207
                     /label="2PPrY-tRNA"
                     /ApEinfo_revcolor="#ff9ccd"
                     /ApEinfo_fwdcolor="#ff9ccd"
     misc_feature    1208..1292
                     /label="Thyb10"
                     /ApEinfo_revcolor="#c6c9d1"
                     /ApEinfo_fwdcolor="#c6c9d1"
     misc_feature    1293..1348
                     /label="riboJn"
                     /ApEinfo_revcolor="#b7e6d7"
                     /ApEinfo_fwdcolor="#b7e6d7"
     misc_feature    1349..1388
                     /label="Ux"
                     /ApEinfo_revcolor="#ffef86"
                     /ApEinfo_fwdcolor="#ffef86"
                     /note="GA homology domain"
     misc_feature    1389..1409
                     /label="Uni_9 R"
                     /ApEinfo_revcolor="#b7e6d7"
                     /ApEinfo_fwdcolor="#b7e6d7"
     primer_bind     complement(1445..1461)
                     /label="M13 rev"
                     /ApEinfo_revcolor="#d59687"
                     /ApEinfo_fwdcolor="#d59687"
                     /note="common sequencing primer, one of multiple similar variants"
     rep_origin      complement(1633..2221)
                     /label="ori"
                     /ApEinfo_revcolor="#d6b295"
                     /ApEinfo_fwdcolor="#d6b295"
                     /note="high-copy-number ColE1/pMB1/pBR322/pUC origin of replication"
                     /direction="LEFT"
     protein_bind    complement(2338..2362)
                     /label="attB1"
                     /ApEinfo_revcolor="#b1ff67"
                     /ApEinfo_fwdcolor="#b1ff67"
                     /note="recombination site for the Gateway(R) BP reaction"
                     /gene="mutant version of attB"
                     /bound_moiety="BP Clonase(TM)"
     CDS             complement(2462..3322)
                     /label="AmpR"
                     /ApEinfo_revcolor="#84b0dc"
                     /ApEinfo_fwdcolor="#84b0dc"
                     /note="confers resistance to ampicillin, carbenicillin, andrelated antibiotics"
                     /gene="bla"
                     /product="beta-lactamase"
                     /translation="MSIQHFRVALIPFFAAFCLPVFAHPETLVKVKDAEDQLGARVGYIELDLNSGKILESFRPEERFPMMSTFKVLLCGAVLSRIDAGQEQLGRRIHYSQNDLVEYSPVTEKHLTDGMTVRELCSAAITMSDNTAANLLLTTIGGPKELTAFLHNMGDHVTRLDRWEPELNEAIPNDERDTTMPVAMATTLRKLLTGELLTLASRQQLIDWMEADKVAGPLLRSALPAGWFIADKSGAGERGSRGIIAALGPDGKPSRIVVIYTTGSQATMDERNRQIAEIGASLIKHW*"
     primer          complement(2465..2493)
                     /label="pET_ampR_rev"
                     /note="sequence: agataggtgcctcactgattaagcattgg"
                     /ApEinfo_revcolor="#d6b295"
                     /ApEinfo_fwdcolor="#d6b295"
     promoter        complement(3323..3427)
                     /label="AmpR promoter"
                     /ApEinfo_revcolor="#f58a5e"
                     /ApEinfo_fwdcolor="#f58a5e"
                     /gene="bla"
     primer_bind     3541..3557
                     /label="M13 fwd"
                     /ApEinfo_revcolor="#75c6a9"
                     /ApEinfo_fwdcolor="#75c6a9"
                     /note="common sequencing primer, one of multiple similar variants"
     misc_feature    3588..3609
                     /label="Uni_9 F"
                     /ApEinfo_revcolor="#b4abac"
                     /ApEinfo_fwdcolor="#b4abac"
ORIGIN
        1 gaagtctaac gctgctctgg gctaactgtc CATTACTCGC ATCCATTCTC AGGCTGTCTC
       61 GTCTCGTCTC TTCTAATACG ACTCACTATA GGGAGATTCG TCTCCCACTA CATCCACATA
      121 CTACCTCCTA CTTACTACTA AACTTCGGGT CGGCATGGCA TGTGCACCTC CTCGCGGTCC
      181 GACCTGGGCT ACTTCGGTAG GCTAAGGCAC AATCTGATGT GTTTAGTGGT AAGTAGGAGG
      241 ATATAAATGA AACAGAACAA AGAACAGTTA GTCAGTAAAG GTGAAGAATT ATTTACCGGT
      301 GTTGTACCGA TATTAGTCGA ACTGGACGGT GACGTAAACG GACATAAGTT CTCTGTAAGT
      361 GGAGAAGGTG AAGGGGATGC CACCTACGGG AAATTGACGC TGAAATTTAT TTGCACGACA
      421 GGGAAACTGC CAGTCCCCTG GCCTACTCTG GTAACCACAC TTACGTGGGG GGTTCAGTGC
      481 TTTGCACGCT ATCCCGACCA TATGAAGCAG CACGATTTTT TCAAATCTGC GATGCCGGAG
      541 GGCTATGTGC AAGAACGGAC CATTTTCTTT AAGGACGATG GTAACTATAA AACTCGCGCC
      601 GAAGTTAAAT TTGAAGGTGA CACTTTGGTC AACCGTATAG AACTGAAGGG GATAGATTTT
      661 AAGGAAGATG GTAATATCCT TGGTCACAAG TTGGAATACA ACTACATCAG CGATAATGTA
      721 TACATCACAG CCGACAAGCA AAAAAACGGT ATCAAAGCAA ACTTCAAAAT ACGTCACAAC
      781 ATCGAGGACG GTGGAGTCCA GCTGGCCGAC CACTACCAGC AGAACACCCC AATAGGCGAC
      841 GGACCTGTTC TTCTGCCAGA CAACCACTAC CTTTCGACTC AATCAAAGCT TTCAAAGGAT
      901 CCTAACGAGA AACGGGATCA TATGGTGTTG CTTGAGTTCG TTACGGCAGC TGGTATAACC
      961 TTGGGGATGG ACGAACTTTA CAAATAATAA AAAGCCCGGA TAGCTCAGTC GGTAGAGCAG
     1021 CGGCCGGTTG CCATGTGTAT GTGGGCCAAT CGTGGCGTGT CGGCCTGCTT CGGCAGGCAC
     1081 TGGCGCCGCC CACATACTCT GATGATCCCC AATCGTAGCG TGTCGGGGTG CGCTTGCACC
     1141 CACTGGCGCT GGGATCATTC ATGGCAACGG CCGCGGGTCC AGGGTTCAAG TCCCTGTTCG
     1201 GGCGCCAata atcAGATAAC AGATACttcg Gtatctgtta tctgttTTTT TTcAACAGAT
     1261 AGCCGCGttc gCGCGGCtat ctgttTTTTT TtAGCTGTCA CCGGATGTGC TTTCCGGTCT
     1321 GATGAGTCCG TGAGGACGAA ACAGCCTCCC AGGATACATA GATTACCACA ACTCCGAGCC
     1381 CTTCCACCag gctaggtgga ggctcagtga tgataagtct gcgatggtgg atgcatgtgt
     1441 catggtcata gctgtttcct gtgtgaaatt gttatccgct cagagggcac aatcctattc
     1501 cgcgctatcc gacaatctcc aagacattag gtggagttca gttcggcgta tggcatatgt
     1561 cgctggaaag aacatgtgag caaaaggcca gcaaaaggcc aggaaccgta aaaaggccgc
     1621 gttgctggcg tttttccata ggctccgccc ccctgacgag catcacaaaa atcgacgctc
     1681 aagtcagagg tggcgaaacc cgacaggact ataaagatac caggcgtttc cccctggaag
     1741 ctccctcgtg cgctctcctg ttccgaccct gccgcttacc ggatacctgt ccgcctttct
     1801 cccttcggga agcgtggcgc tttctcatag ctcacgctgt aggtatctca gttcggtgta
     1861 ggtcgttcgc tccaagctgg gctgtgtgca cgaacccccc gttcagcccg accgctgcgc
     1921 cttatccggt aactatcgtc ttgagtccaa cccggtaaga cacgacttat cgccactggc
     1981 agcagccact ggtaacagga ttagcagagc gaggtatgta ggcggtgcta cagagttctt
     2041 gaagtggtgg cctaactacg gctacactag aagaacagta tttggtatct gcgctctgct
     2101 gaagccagtt accttcggaa aaagagttgg tagctcttga tccggcaaac aaaccaccgc
     2161 tggtagcggt ggtttttttg tttgcaagca gcagattacg cgcagaaaaa aaggatctca
     2221 agaagatcct ttgatctttt ctacggggtc tgacgctcta ttcaacaaag ccgccgtccc
     2281 gtcaagtcag cgtaaatggg tagggggctt caaatcgtcc tcgtgatacc aattcggagc
     2341 ctgctttttt gtacaaactt gttgataatg gcaattcaag gatcttcacc tagatccttt
     2401 taaattaaaa atgaagtttt aaatcaatct aaagtatata tgagtaaact tggtctgaca
     2461 gttaccaatg cttaatcagt gaggcaccta tctcagcgat ctgtctattt cgttcatcca
     2521 tagttgcctg actccccgtc gtgtagataa ctacgatacg ggagggctta ccatctggcc
     2581 ccagtgctgc aatgataccg cgagagccac gctcaccggc tccagattta tcagcaataa
     2641 accagccagc cggaagggcc gagcgcagaa gtggtcctgc aactttatcc gcctccatcc
     2701 agtctattaa ttgttgccgg gaagctagag taagtagttc gccagttaat agtttgcgca
     2761 acgttgttgc cattgctaca ggcatcgtgg tgtcacgctc gtcgtttggt atggcttcat
     2821 tcagctccgg ttcccaacga tcaaggcgag ttacatgatc ccccatgttg tgcaaaaaag
     2881 cggttagctc cttcggtcct ccgatcgttg tcagaagtaa gttggccgca gtgttatcac
     2941 tcatggttat ggcagcactg cataattctc ttactgtcat gccatccgta agatgctttt
     3001 ctgtgactgg tgagtactca accaagtcat tctgagaata gtgtatgcgg cgaccgagtt
     3061 gctcttgccc ggcgtcaata cgggataata ccgcgccaca tagcagaact ttaaaagtgc
     3121 tcatcattgg aaaacgttct tcggggcgaa aactctcaag gatcttaccg ctgttgagat
     3181 ccagttcgat gtaacccact cgtgcaccca actgatcttc agcatctttt actttcacca
     3241 gcgtttctgg gtgagcaaaa acaggaaggc aaaatgccgc aaaaaaggga ataagggcga
     3301 cacggaaatg ttgaatactc atactcttcc tttttcaata ttattgaagc atttatcagg
     3361 gttattgtct catgagcgga tacatatttg aatgtattta gaaaaataaa caaatagggg
     3421 ttccgcgcac atttccccga aaagtgccag atacctgaaa caaaacccat cgtacggcca
     3481 aggaagtctc caataactgt gatccaccac aagcgccagg gttttcccag tcacgacgtt
     3541 gtaaaacgac ggccagtcat gcataatccg cacgcatctg gaataaggaa gtgccattcc
     3601 gcctgacct
//
LOCUS       (G_5a)_G{u1e,rbs2}_[e6_ 3615 bp ds-DNA     circular     15-SEP-2025
DEFINITION  synthetic circular DNA.
SOURCE      synthetic DNA construct
  ORGANISM  synthetic DNA construct
COMMENT     Imported using the Genbank importer. File name: pTwist+Kan+MC.gb
FEATURES             Location/Qualifiers
     misc_feature    1..30
                     /label="Ug"
                     /ApEinfo_revcolor="#b7e6d7"
                     /ApEinfo_fwdcolor="#b7e6d7"
     misc_feature    74..90
                     /label="T7 promoter"
                     /ApEinfo_revcolor="#9eafd2"
                     /ApEinfo_fwdcolor="#9eafd2"
     misc_feature    247..252
                     /label="c"
                     /ApEinfo_revcolor="#84b0dc"
                     /ApEinfo_fwdcolor="#84b0dc"
     CDS             253..273
                     /label="linker peptide"
                     /ApEinfo_revcolor="#84b0dc"
                     /ApEinfo_fwdcolor="#84b0dc"
                     /translation="MKQNKEQ"
     CDS             274..996
                     /label="sCFP3A"
                     /ApEinfo_revcolor="#84b0dc"
                     /ApEinfo_fwdcolor="#84b0dc"
                     /translation="LVSKGEELFTGVVPILVELDGDVNGHKFSVSGEGEGDATYGKLTLKFICTTGKLPVPWPTLVTTLTWGVQCFARYPDHMKQHDFFKSAMPEGYVQERTIFFKDDGNYKTRAEVKFEGDTLVNRIELKGIDFKEDGNILGHKLEYNYISDNVYITADKQKNGIKANFKIRHNIEDGGVQLADHYQQNTPIGDGPVLLPDNHYLSTQSKLSKDPNEKRDHMVLLEFVTAAGITLGMDELYK**"
     misc_feature    997..1213
                     /label="2PPrY-tRNA"
                     /ApEinfo_revcolor="#ff9ccd"
                     /ApEinfo_fwdcolor="#ff9ccd"
     misc_feature    1214..1298
                     /label="Thyb10"
                     /ApEinfo_revcolor="#c6c9d1"
                     /ApEinfo_fwdcolor="#c6c9d1"
     misc_feature    1299..1354
                     /label="riboJn"
                     /ApEinfo_revcolor="#b7e6d7"
                     /ApEinfo_fwdcolor="#b7e6d7"
     misc_feature    1395..1415
                     /label="Uni_9 R"
                     /ApEinfo_revcolor="#b7e6d7"
                     /ApEinfo_fwdcolor="#b7e6d7"
     primer_bind     complement(1451..1467)
                     /label="M13 rev"
                     /ApEinfo_revcolor="#d59687"
                     /ApEinfo_fwdcolor="#d59687"
                     /note="common sequencing primer, one of multiple similar variants"
     rep_origin      complement(1639..2227)
                     /label="ori"
                     /ApEinfo_revcolor="#d6b295"
                     /ApEinfo_fwdcolor="#d6b295"
                     /note="high-copy-number ColE1/pMB1/pBR322/pUC origin of replication"
                     /direction="LEFT"
     protein_bind    complement(2344..2368)
                     /label="attB1"
                     /ApEinfo_revcolor="#b1ff67"
                     /ApEinfo_fwdcolor="#b1ff67"
                     /note="recombination site for the Gateway(R) BP reaction"
                     /gene="mutant version of attB"
                     /bound_moiety="BP Clonase(TM)"
     CDS             complement(2468..3328)
                     /label="AmpR"
                     /ApEinfo_revcolor="#84b0dc"
                     /ApEinfo_fwdcolor="#84b0dc"
                     /note="confers resistance to ampicillin, carbenicillin, andrelated antibiotics"
                     /gene="bla"
                     /product="beta-lactamase"
                     /translation="MSIQHFRVALIPFFAAFCLPVFAHPETLVKVKDAEDQLGARVGYIELDLNSGKILESFRPEERFPMMSTFKVLLCGAVLSRIDAGQEQLGRRIHYSQNDLVEYSPVTEKHLTDGMTVRELCSAAITMSDNTAANLLLTTIGGPKELTAFLHNMGDHVTRLDRWEPELNEAIPNDERDTTMPVAMATTLRKLLTGELLTLASRQQLIDWMEADKVAGPLLRSALPAGWFIADKSGAGERGSRGIIAALGPDGKPSRIVVIYTTGSQATMDERNRQIAEIGASLIKHW*"
     primer          complement(2471..2499)
                     /label="pET_ampR_rev"
                     /note="sequence: agataggtgcctcactgattaagcattgg"
                     /ApEinfo_revcolor="#d6b295"
                     /ApEinfo_fwdcolor="#d6b295"
     promoter        complement(3329..3433)
                     /label="AmpR promoter"
                     /ApEinfo_revcolor="#f58a5e"
                     /ApEinfo_fwdcolor="#f58a5e"
                     /gene="bla"
     primer_bind     3547..3563
                     /label="M13 fwd"
                     /ApEinfo_revcolor="#75c6a9"
                     /ApEinfo_fwdcolor="#75c6a9"
                     /note="common sequencing primer, one of multiple similar variants"
     misc_feature    3594..3615
                     /label="Uni_9 F"
                     /ApEinfo_revcolor="#b4abac"
                     /ApEinfo_fwdcolor="#b4abac"
ORIGIN
        1 gaagtctaac gctgctctgg gctaactgtc CATTACTCGC ATCCATTCTC AGGCTGTCTC
       61 GTCTCGTCTC TTCTAATACG ACTCACTATA GGGAGATTCG TCTCCCACTA CATCCACATA
      121 CTACCTCCTA TCTATTTACT TCACATTCGG GTCGGCATGG CATGTGCACC TCCTCGCGGT
      181 CCGACCTGGG CTACTTCGGT AGGCTAAGGC ACAGAGTATG ATGTTGTGAA GTGAATAGAT
      241 AGGAGGATAT AAATGAAACA GAACAAAGAA CAGTTAGTCA GTAAAGGTGA AGAATTATTT
      301 ACCGGTGTTG TACCGATATT AGTCGAACTG GACGGTGACG TAAACGGACA TAAGTTCTCT
      361 GTAAGTGGAG AAGGTGAAGG GGATGCCACC TACGGGAAAT TGACGCTGAA ATTTATTTGC
      421 ACGACAGGGA AACTGCCAGT CCCCTGGCCT ACTCTGGTAA CCACACTTAC GTGGGGGGTT
      481 CAGTGCTTTG CACGCTATCC CGACCATATG AAGCAGCACG ATTTTTTCAA ATCTGCGATG
      541 CCGGAGGGCT ATGTGCAAGA ACGGACCATT TTCTTTAAGG ACGATGGTAA CTATAAAACT
      601 CGCGCCGAAG TTAAATTTGA AGGTGACACT TTGGTCAACC GTATAGAACT GAAGGGGATA
      661 GATTTTAAGG AAGATGGTAA TATCCTTGGT CACAAGTTGG AATACAACTA CATCAGCGAT
      721 AATGTATACA TCACAGCCGA CAAGCAAAAA AACGGTATCA AAGCAAACTT CAAAATACGT
      781 CACAACATCG AGGACGGTGG AGTCCAGCTG GCCGACCACT ACCAGCAGAA CACCCCAATA
      841 GGCGACGGAC CTGTTCTTCT GCCAGACAAC CACTACCTTT CGACTCAATC AAAGCTTTCA
      901 AAGGATCCTA ACGAGAAACG GGATCATATG GTGTTGCTTG AGTTCGTTAC GGCAGCTGGT
      961 ATAACCTTGG GGATGGACGA ACTTTACAAA TAATAAAAAG CCCGGATAGC TCAGTCGGTA
     1021 GAGCAGCGGC CGGTTGCCAT GTGTATGTGG GCCAATCGTG GCGTGTCGGC CTGCTTCGGC
     1081 AGGCACTGGC GCCGCCCACA TACTCTGATG ATCCCCAATC GTAGCGTGTC GGGGTGCGCT
     1141 TGCACCCACT GGCGCTGGGA TCATTCATGG CAACGGCCGC GGGTCCAGGG TTCAAGTCCC
     1201 TGTTCGGGCG CCAataatcA GATAACAGAT ACttcgGtat ctgttatctg ttTTTTTTcA
     1261 ACAGATAGCC GCGttcgCGC GGCtatctgt tTTTTTTtAG CTGTCACCGG ATGTGCTTTC
     1321 CGGTCTGATG AGTCCGTGAG GACGAAACAG CCTCCCAGGA TACATAGATT ACCACAACTC
     1381 CGAGCCCTTC CACCaggcta ggtggaggct cagtgatgat aagtctgcga tggtggatgc
     1441 atgtgtcatg gtcatagctg tttcctgtgt gaaattgtta tccgctcaga gggcacaatc
     1501 ctattccgcg ctatccgaca atctccaaga cattaggtgg agttcagttc ggcgtatggc
     1561 atatgtcgct ggaaagaaca tgtgagcaaa aggccagcaa aaggccagga accgtaaaaa
     1621 ggccgcgttg ctggcgtttt tccataggct ccgcccccct gacgagcatc acaaaaatcg
     1681 acgctcaagt cagaggtggc gaaacccgac aggactataa agataccagg cgtttccccc
     1741 tggaagctcc ctcgtgcgct ctcctgttcc gaccctgccg cttaccggat acctgtccgc
     1801 ctttctccct tcgggaagcg tggcgctttc tcatagctca cgctgtaggt atctcagttc
     1861 ggtgtaggtc gttcgctcca agctgggctg tgtgcacgaa ccccccgttc agcccgaccg
     1921 ctgcgcctta tccggtaact atcgtcttga gtccaacccg gtaagacacg acttatcgcc
     1981 actggcagca gccactggta acaggattag cagagcgagg tatgtaggcg gtgctacaga
     2041 gttcttgaag tggtggccta actacggcta cactagaaga acagtatttg gtatctgcgc
     2101 tctgctgaag ccagttacct tcggaaaaag agttggtagc tcttgatccg gcaaacaaac
     2161 caccgctggt agcggtggtt tttttgtttg caagcagcag attacgcgca gaaaaaaagg
     2221 atctcaagaa gatcctttga tcttttctac ggggtctgac gctctattca acaaagccgc
     2281 cgtcccgtca agtcagcgta aatgggtagg gggcttcaaa tcgtcctcgt gataccaatt
     2341 cggagcctgc ttttttgtac aaacttgttg ataatggcaa ttcaaggatc ttcacctaga
     2401 tccttttaaa ttaaaaatga agttttaaat caatctaaag tatatatgag taaacttggt
     2461 ctgacagtta ccaatgctta atcagtgagg cacctatctc agcgatctgt ctatttcgtt
     2521 catccatagt tgcctgactc cccgtcgtgt agataactac gatacgggag ggcttaccat
     2581 ctggccccag tgctgcaatg ataccgcgag agccacgctc accggctcca gatttatcag
     2641 caataaacca gccagccgga agggccgagc gcagaagtgg tcctgcaact ttatccgcct
     2701 ccatccagtc tattaattgt tgccgggaag ctagagtaag tagttcgcca gttaatagtt
     2761 tgcgcaacgt tgttgccatt gctacaggca tcgtggtgtc acgctcgtcg tttggtatgg
     2821 cttcattcag ctccggttcc caacgatcaa ggcgagttac atgatccccc atgttgtgca
     2881 aaaaagcggt tagctccttc ggtcctccga tcgttgtcag aagtaagttg gccgcagtgt
     2941 tatcactcat ggttatggca gcactgcata attctcttac tgtcatgcca tccgtaagat
     3001 gcttttctgt gactggtgag tactcaacca agtcattctg agaatagtgt atgcggcgac
     3061 cgagttgctc ttgcccggcg tcaatacggg ataataccgc gccacatagc agaactttaa
     3121 aagtgctcat cattggaaaa cgttcttcgg ggcgaaaact ctcaaggatc ttaccgctgt
     3181 tgagatccag ttcgatgtaa cccactcgtg cacccaactg atcttcagca tcttttactt
     3241 tcaccagcgt ttctgggtga gcaaaaacag gaaggcaaaa tgccgcaaaa aagggaataa
     3301 gggcgacacg gaaatgttga atactcatac tcttcctttt tcaatattat tgaagcattt
     3361 atcagggtta ttgtctcatg agcggataca tatttgaatg tatttagaaa aataaacaaa
     3421 taggggttcc gcgcacattt ccccgaaaag tgccagatac ctgaaacaaa acccatcgta
     3481 cggccaagga agtctccaat aactgtgatc caccacaagc gccagggttt tcccagtcac
     3541 gacgttgtaa aacgacggcc agtcatgcat aatccgcacg catctggaat aaggaagtgc
     3601 cattccgcct gacct
//
LOCUS       (G_6a_T7t)_G{u1e,rbs2}_ 3298 bp ds-DNA     circular     15-SEP-2025
DEFINITION  synthetic circular DNA.
SOURCE      synthetic DNA construct
  ORGANISM  synthetic DNA construct
COMMENT     Imported using the Genbank importer. File name: pTwist+Kan+MC.gb
FEATURES             Location/Qualifiers
     misc_feature    1..30
                     /label="Ug"
                     /ApEinfo_revcolor="#b7e6d7"
                     /ApEinfo_fwdcolor="#b7e6d7"
     CDS             247..267
                     /label="linker peptide"
                     /ApEinfo_revcolor="#84b0dc"
                     /ApEinfo_fwdcolor="#84b0dc"
                     /translation="MKQNKEQ"
     CDS             268..990
                     /label="sCFP3A"
                     /ApEinfo_revcolor="#84b0dc"
                     /ApEinfo_fwdcolor="#84b0dc"
                     /translation="LVSKGEELFTGVVPILVELDGDVNGHKFSVSGEGEGDATYGKLTLKFICTTGKLPVPWPTLVTTLTWGVQCFARYPDHMKQHDFFKSAMPEGYVQERTIFFKDDGNYKTRAEVKFEGDTLVNRIELKGIDFKEDGNILGHKLEYNYISDNVYITADKQKNGIKANFKIRHNIEDGGVQLADHYQQNTPIGDGPVLLPDNHYLSTQSKLSKDPNEKRDHMVLLEFVTAAGITLGMDELYK**"
     primer          complement(991..994)
                     /label="T7\Terminator\primer"
                     /ApEinfo_revcolor="#ffef86"
                     /ApEinfo_fwdcolor="#ffef86"
     terminator      991..1037
                     /label="T7\Terminator"
                     /ApEinfo_revcolor="#f8d3a9"
                     /ApEinfo_fwdcolor="#f8d3a9"
     primer          1008..1027
                     /label="Duet_BB_T7t_fwd"
                     /note="sequence: gcctctaaacgggtcttgag"
                     /ApEinfo_revcolor="#c7b0e3"
                     /ApEinfo_fwdcolor="#c7b0e3"
     misc_feature    1078..1098
                     /label="Uni_9 R"
                     /ApEinfo_revcolor="#b7e6d7"
                     /ApEinfo_fwdcolor="#b7e6d7"
     primer_bind     complement(1134..1150)
                     /label="M13 rev"
                     /ApEinfo_revcolor="#d59687"
                     /ApEinfo_fwdcolor="#d59687"
                     /note="common sequencing primer, one of multiple similar variants"
     rep_origin      complement(1322..1910)
                     /label="ori"
                     /ApEinfo_revcolor="#d6b295"
                     /ApEinfo_fwdcolor="#d6b295"
                     /note="high-copy-number ColE1/pMB1/pBR322/pUC origin of replication"
                     /direction="LEFT"
     protein_bind    complement(2027..2051)
                     /label="attB1"
                     /ApEinfo_revcolor="#b1ff67"
                     /ApEinfo_fwdcolor="#b1ff67"
                     /note="recombination site for the Gateway(R) BP reaction"
                     /gene="mutant version of attB"
                     /bound_moiety="BP Clonase(TM)"
     CDS             complement(2151..3011)
                     /label="AmpR"
                     /ApEinfo_revcolor="#84b0dc"
                     /ApEinfo_fwdcolor="#84b0dc"
                     /note="confers resistance to ampicillin, carbenicillin, andrelated antibiotics"
                     /gene="bla"
                     /product="beta-lactamase"
                     /translation="MSIQHFRVALIPFFAAFCLPVFAHPETLVKVKDAEDQLGARVGYIELDLNSGKILESFRPEERFPMMSTFKVLLCGAVLSRIDAGQEQLGRRIHYSQNDLVEYSPVTEKHLTDGMTVRELCSAAITMSDNTAANLLLTTIGGPKELTAFLHNMGDHVTRLDRWEPELNEAIPNDERDTTMPVAMATTLRKLLTGELLTLASRQQLIDWMEADKVAGPLLRSALPAGWFIADKSGAGERGSRGIIAALGPDGKPSRIVVIYTTGSQATMDERNRQIAEIGASLIKHW*"
     primer          complement(2154..2182)
                     /label="pET_ampR_rev"
                     /note="sequence: agataggtgcctcactgattaagcattgg"
                     /ApEinfo_revcolor="#d6b295"
                     /ApEinfo_fwdcolor="#d6b295"
     promoter        complement(3012..3116)
                     /label="AmpR promoter"
                     /ApEinfo_revcolor="#f58a5e"
                     /ApEinfo_fwdcolor="#f58a5e"
                     /gene="bla"
     primer_bind     3230..3246
                     /label="M13 fwd"
                     /ApEinfo_revcolor="#75c6a9"
                     /ApEinfo_fwdcolor="#75c6a9"
                     /note="common sequencing primer, one of multiple similar variants"
     misc_feature    3277..3298
                     /label="Uni_9 F"
                     /ApEinfo_revcolor="#b4abac"
                     /ApEinfo_fwdcolor="#b4abac"
ORIGIN
        1 gaagtctaac gctgctctgg gctaactgtc CATTACTCGC ATCCATTCTC AGGCTGTCTC
       61 GTCTCGTCTC TTCTAATACG ACTCACTATA GGGAGATTCG TCTCCCACTA CATCCACATA
      121 CTACCTCCTC TATTTACTTC ACATTCGGGT CGGCATGGCA TGTGCACCTC CTCGCGGTCC
      181 GACCTGGGCT ACTTCGGTAG GCTAAGGCAC AATCTGATGT TGTGAAGTGA ATAGAGGAGG
      241 ATATAAATGA AACAGAACAA AGAACAGTTA GTCAGTAAAG GTGAAGAATT ATTTACCGGT
      301 GTTGTACCGA TATTAGTCGA ACTGGACGGT GACGTAAACG GACATAAGTT CTCTGTAAGT
      361 GGAGAAGGTG AAGGGGATGC CACCTACGGG AAATTGACGC TGAAATTTAT TTGCACGACA
      421 GGGAAACTGC CAGTCCCCTG GCCTACTCTG GTAACCACAC TTACGTGGGG GGTTCAGTGC
      481 TTTGCACGCT ATCCCGACCA TATGAAGCAG CACGATTTTT TCAAATCTGC GATGCCGGAG
      541 GGCTATGTGC AAGAACGGAC CATTTTCTTT AAGGACGATG GTAACTATAA AACTCGCGCC
      601 GAAGTTAAAT TTGAAGGTGA CACTTTGGTC AACCGTATAG AACTGAAGGG GATAGATTTT
      661 AAGGAAGATG GTAATATCCT TGGTCACAAG TTGGAATACA ACTACATCAG CGATAATGTA
      721 TACATCACAG CCGACAAGCA AAAAAACGGT ATCAAAGCAA ACTTCAAAAT ACGTCACAAC
      781 ATCGAGGACG GTGGAGTCCA GCTGGCCGAC CACTACCAGC AGAACACCCC AATAGGCGAC
      841 GGACCTGTTC TTCTGCCAGA CAACCACTAC CTTTCGACTC AATCAAAGCT TTCAAAGGAT
      901 CCTAACGAGA AACGGGATCA TATGGTGTTG CTTGAGTTCG TTACGGCAGC TGGTATAACC
      961 TTGGGGATGG ACGAACTTTA CAAATAATAA tagcataacc ccttggggcc tctaaacggg
     1021 tcttgagggg ttttttgCCA GGATACATAG ATTACCACAA CTCCGAGCCC TTCCACCagg
     1081 ctaggtggag gctcagtgat gataagtctg cgatggtgga tgcatgtgtc atggtcatag
     1141 ctgtttcctg tgtgaaattg ttatccgctc agagggcaca atcctattcc gcgctatccg
     1201 acaatctcca agacattagg tggagttcag ttcggcgtat ggcatatgtc gctggaaaga
     1261 acatgtgagc aaaaggccag caaaaggcca ggaaccgtaa aaaggccgcg ttgctggcgt
     1321 ttttccatag gctccgcccc cctgacgagc atcacaaaaa tcgacgctca agtcagaggt
     1381 ggcgaaaccc gacaggacta taaagatacc aggcgtttcc ccctggaagc tccctcgtgc
     1441 gctctcctgt tccgaccctg ccgcttaccg gatacctgtc cgcctttctc ccttcgggaa
     1501 gcgtggcgct ttctcatagc tcacgctgta ggtatctcag ttcggtgtag gtcgttcgct
     1561 ccaagctggg ctgtgtgcac gaaccccccg ttcagcccga ccgctgcgcc ttatccggta
     1621 actatcgtct tgagtccaac ccggtaagac acgacttatc gccactggca gcagccactg
     1681 gtaacaggat tagcagagcg aggtatgtag gcggtgctac agagttcttg aagtggtggc
     1741 ctaactacgg ctacactaga agaacagtat ttggtatctg cgctctgctg aagccagtta
     1801 ccttcggaaa aagagttggt agctcttgat ccggcaaaca aaccaccgct ggtagcggtg
     1861 gtttttttgt ttgcaagcag cagattacgc gcagaaaaaa aggatctcaa gaagatcctt
     1921 tgatcttttc tacggggtct gacgctctat tcaacaaagc cgccgtcccg tcaagtcagc
     1981 gtaaatgggt agggggcttc aaatcgtcct cgtgatacca attcggagcc tgcttttttg
     2041 tacaaacttg ttgataatgg caattcaagg atcttcacct agatcctttt aaattaaaaa
     2101 tgaagtttta aatcaatcta aagtatatat gagtaaactt ggtctgacag ttaccaatgc
     2161 ttaatcagtg aggcacctat ctcagcgatc tgtctatttc gttcatccat agttgcctga
     2221 ctccccgtcg tgtagataac tacgatacgg gagggcttac catctggccc cagtgctgca
     2281 atgataccgc gagagccacg ctcaccggct ccagatttat cagcaataaa ccagccagcc
     2341 ggaagggccg agcgcagaag tggtcctgca actttatccg cctccatcca gtctattaat
     2401 tgttgccggg aagctagagt aagtagttcg ccagttaata gtttgcgcaa cgttgttgcc
     2461 attgctacag gcatcgtggt gtcacgctcg tcgtttggta tggcttcatt cagctccggt
     2521 tcccaacgat caaggcgagt tacatgatcc cccatgttgt gcaaaaaagc ggttagctcc
     2581 ttcggtcctc cgatcgttgt cagaagtaag ttggccgcag tgttatcact catggttatg
     2641 gcagcactgc ataattctct tactgtcatg ccatccgtaa gatgcttttc tgtgactggt
     2701 gagtactcaa ccaagtcatt ctgagaatag tgtatgcggc gaccgagttg ctcttgcccg
     2761 gcgtcaatac gggataatac cgcgccacat agcagaactt taaaagtgct catcattgga
     2821 aaacgttctt cggggcgaaa actctcaagg atcttaccgc tgttgagatc cagttcgatg
     2881 taacccactc gtgcacccaa ctgatcttca gcatctttta ctttcaccag cgtttctggg
     2941 tgagcaaaaa caggaaggca aaatgccgca aaaaagggaa taagggcgac acggaaatgt
     3001 tgaatactca tactcttcct ttttcaatat tattgaagca tttatcaggg ttattgtctc
     3061 atgagcggat acatatttga atgtatttag aaaaataaac aaataggggt tccgcgcaca
     3121 tttccccgaa aagtgccaga tacctgaaac aaaacccatc gtacggccaa ggaagtctcc
     3181 aataactgtg atccaccaca agcgccaggg ttttcccagt cacgacgttg taaaacgacg
     3241 gccagtcatg cataatccgc acgcatctgg aataaggaag tgccattccg cctgacct
//
LOCUS       (IN_8_4)_I{u4ed}_[e2],_ 2551 bp ds-DNA     circular     15-SEP-2025
DEFINITION  synthetic circular DNA.
SOURCE      synthetic DNA construct
  ORGANISM  synthetic DNA construct
COMMENT     Imported using the Genbank importer. File name:
            pTwist+Amp+High+Copy.gb
FEATURES             Location/Qualifiers
     misc_feature    1..30
                     /label="Ug"
                     /ApEinfo_revcolor="#b7e6d7"
                     /ApEinfo_fwdcolor="#b7e6d7"
     misc_feature    31..70
                     /label="U1"
                     /ApEinfo_revcolor="#c6c9d1"
                     /ApEinfo_fwdcolor="#c6c9d1"
     primer          complement(51..70)
                     /label="rev_U1"
                     /note="sequence: GAGACGAGACGAGACAGCCT"
                     /ApEinfo_revcolor="#d6b295"
                     /ApEinfo_fwdcolor="#d6b295"
     misc_feature    74..90
                     /label="T7 promoter"
                     /ApEinfo_revcolor="#ffef86"
                     /ApEinfo_fwdcolor="#ffef86"
     misc_feature    91..106
                     /label="hp5"
                     /ApEinfo_revcolor="#85dae9"
                     /ApEinfo_fwdcolor="#85dae9"
     misc_feature    127..128
                     /label="e2"
                     /ApEinfo_revcolor="#84b0dc"
                     /ApEinfo_fwdcolor="#84b0dc"
     misc_feature    145..229
                     /label="Thyb10"
                     /ApEinfo_revcolor="#f58a5e"
                     /ApEinfo_fwdcolor="#f58a5e"
     misc_feature    235..290
                     /label="riboJn"
                     /ApEinfo_revcolor="#b7e6d7"
                     /ApEinfo_fwdcolor="#b7e6d7"
     primer          291..316
                     /label="fwd_Ux"
                     /note="sequence: CCAGGATACATAGATTACCACAACTC"
                     /ApEinfo_revcolor="#b4abac"
                     /ApEinfo_fwdcolor="#b4abac"
     misc_feature    291..330
                     /label="Ux"
                     /ApEinfo_revcolor="#c7b0e3"
                     /ApEinfo_fwdcolor="#c7b0e3"
     misc_feature    331..351
                     /label="Uni_9 R"
                     /ApEinfo_revcolor="#b7e6d7"
                     /ApEinfo_fwdcolor="#b7e6d7"
     primer_bind     complement(387..403)
                     /label="M13 rev"
                     /ApEinfo_revcolor="#d59687"
                     /ApEinfo_fwdcolor="#d59687"
                     /note="common sequencing primer, one of multiple similar variants"
     rep_origin      complement(575..1163)
                     /label="ori"
                     /ApEinfo_revcolor="#d6b295"
                     /ApEinfo_fwdcolor="#d6b295"
                     /note="high-copy-number ColE1/pMB1/pBR322/pUC origin of replication"
                     /direction="LEFT"
     protein_bind    complement(1280..1304)
                     /label="attB1"
                     /ApEinfo_revcolor="#b1ff67"
                     /ApEinfo_fwdcolor="#b1ff67"
                     /note="recombination site for the Gateway(R) BP reaction"
                     /gene="mutant version of attB"
                     /bound_moiety="BP Clonase(TM)"
     CDS             complement(1404..2264)
                     /label="AmpR"
                     /ApEinfo_revcolor="#84b0dc"
                     /ApEinfo_fwdcolor="#84b0dc"
                     /note="confers resistance to ampicillin, carbenicillin, andrelated antibiotics"
                     /gene="bla"
                     /product="beta-lactamase"
                     /translation="MSIQHFRVALIPFFAAFCLPVFAHPETLVKVKDAEDQLGARVGYIELDLNSGKILESFRPEERFPMMSTFKVLLCGAVLSRIDAGQEQLGRRIHYSQNDLVEYSPVTEKHLTDGMTVRELCSAAITMSDNTAANLLLTTIGGPKELTAFLHNMGDHVTRLDRWEPELNEAIPNDERDTTMPVAMATTLRKLLTGELLTLASRQQLIDWMEADKVAGPLLRSALPAGWFIADKSGAGERGSRGIIAALGPDGKPSRIVVIYTTGSQATMDERNRQIAEIGASLIKHW*"
     primer          complement(1407..1435)
                     /label="pET_ampR_rev"
                     /note="sequence: agataggtgcctcactgattaagcattgg"
                     /ApEinfo_revcolor="#d6b295"
                     /ApEinfo_fwdcolor="#d6b295"
     promoter        complement(2265..2369)
                     /label="AmpR promoter"
                     /ApEinfo_revcolor="#f58a5e"
                     /ApEinfo_fwdcolor="#f58a5e"
                     /gene="bla"
     primer_bind     2483..2499
                     /label="M13 fwd"
                     /ApEinfo_revcolor="#75c6a9"
                     /ApEinfo_fwdcolor="#75c6a9"
                     /note="common sequencing primer, one of multiple similar variants"
     misc_feature    2530..2551
                     /label="Uni_9 F"
                     /ApEinfo_revcolor="#b4abac"
                     /ApEinfo_fwdcolor="#b4abac"
ORIGIN
        1 gaagtctaac gctgctctgg gctaactgtc CATTACTCGC ATCCATTCTC AGGCTGTCTC
       61 GTCTCGTCTC TTCTAATACG ACTCACTATA GGGAGATTCG TCTCCCAAAT ACTTAATACA
      121 AAATAATTAC CACTAAACAC ATCAataatc AGATAACAGA TACttcgGta tctgttatct
      181 gttTTTTTTc AACAGATAGC CGCGttcgCG CGGCtatctg ttTTTTTTta ctgtAGCTGT
      241 CACCGGATGT GCTTTCCGGT CTGATGAGTC CGTGAGGACG AAACAGCCTC CCAGGATACA
      301 TAGATTACCA CAACTCCGAG CCCTTCCACC aggctaggtg gaggctcagt gatgataagt
      361 ctgcgatggt ggatgcatgt gtcatggtca tagctgtttc ctgtgtgaaa ttgttatccg
      421 ctcagagggc acaatcctat tccgcgctat ccgacaatct ccaagacatt aggtggagtt
      481 cagttcggcg tatggcatat gtcgctggaa agaacatgtg agcaaaaggc cagcaaaagg
      541 ccaggaaccg taaaaaggcc gcgttgctgg cgtttttcca taggctccgc ccccctgacg
      601 agcatcacaa aaatcgacgc tcaagtcaga ggtggcgaaa cccgacagga ctataaagat
      661 accaggcgtt tccccctgga agctccctcg tgcgctctcc tgttccgacc ctgccgctta
      721 ccggatacct gtccgccttt ctcccttcgg gaagcgtggc gctttctcat agctcacgct
      781 gtaggtatct cagttcggtg taggtcgttc gctccaagct gggctgtgtg cacgaacccc
      841 ccgttcagcc cgaccgctgc gccttatccg gtaactatcg tcttgagtcc aacccggtaa
      901 gacacgactt atcgccactg gcagcagcca ctggtaacag gattagcaga gcgaggtatg
      961 taggcggtgc tacagagttc ttgaagtggt ggcctaacta cggctacact agaagaacag
     1021 tatttggtat ctgcgctctg ctgaagccag ttaccttcgg aaaaagagtt ggtagctctt
     1081 gatccggcaa acaaaccacc gctggtagcg gtggtttttt tgtttgcaag cagcagatta
     1141 cgcgcagaaa aaaaggatct caagaagatc ctttgatctt ttctacgggg tctgacgctc
     1201 tattcaacaa agccgccgtc ccgtcaagtc agcgtaaatg ggtagggggc ttcaaatcgt
     1261 cctcgtgata ccaattcgga gcctgctttt ttgtacaaac ttgttgataa tggcaattca
     1321 aggatcttca cctagatcct tttaaattaa aaatgaagtt ttaaatcaat ctaaagtata
     1381 tatgagtaaa cttggtctga cagttaccaa tgcttaatca gtgaggcacc tatctcagcg
     1441 atctgtctat ttcgttcatc catagttgcc tgactccccg tcgtgtagat aactacgata
     1501 cgggagggct taccatctgg ccccagtgct gcaatgatac cgcgagagcc acgctcaccg
     1561 gctccagatt tatcagcaat aaaccagcca gccggaaggg ccgagcgcag aagtggtcct
     1621 gcaactttat ccgcctccat ccagtctatt aattgttgcc gggaagctag agtaagtagt
     1681 tcgccagtta atagtttgcg caacgttgtt gccattgcta caggcatcgt ggtgtcacgc
     1741 tcgtcgtttg gtatggcttc attcagctcc ggttcccaac gatcaaggcg agttacatga
     1801 tcccccatgt tgtgcaaaaa agcggttagc tccttcggtc ctccgatcgt tgtcagaagt
     1861 aagttggccg cagtgttatc actcatggtt atggcagcac tgcataattc tcttactgtc
     1921 atgccatccg taagatgctt ttctgtgact ggtgagtact caaccaagtc attctgagaa
     1981 tagtgtatgc ggcgaccgag ttgctcttgc ccggcgtcaa tacgggataa taccgcgcca
     2041 catagcagaa ctttaaaagt gctcatcatt ggaaaacgtt cttcggggcg aaaactctca
     2101 aggatcttac cgctgttgag atccagttcg atgtaaccca ctcgtgcacc caactgatct
     2161 tcagcatctt ttactttcac cagcgtttct gggtgagcaa aaacaggaag gcaaaatgcc
     2221 gcaaaaaagg gaataagggc gacacggaaa tgttgaatac tcatactctt cctttttcaa
     2281 tattattgaa gcatttatca gggttattgt ctcatgagcg gatacatatt tgaatgtatt
     2341 tagaaaaata aacaaatagg ggttccgcgc acatttcccc gaaaagtgcc agatacctga
     2401 aacaaaaccc atcgtacggc caaggaagtc tccaataact gtgatccacc acaagcgcca
     2461 gggttttccc agtcacgacg ttgtaaaacg acggccagtc atgcataatc cgcacgcatc
     2521 tggaataagg aagtgccatt ccgcctgacc t
//
LOCUS       (IN_9_4)_I{u4ed}_[e4],_ 2551 bp ds-DNA     circular     15-SEP-2025
DEFINITION  synthetic circular DNA.
SOURCE      synthetic DNA construct
  ORGANISM  synthetic DNA construct
COMMENT     Imported using the Genbank importer. File name:
            pTwist+Amp+High+Copy.gb
FEATURES             Location/Qualifiers
     misc_feature    1..30
                     /label="Ug"
                     /ApEinfo_revcolor="#b7e6d7"
                     /ApEinfo_fwdcolor="#b7e6d7"
     misc_feature    31..70
                     /label="U1"
                     /ApEinfo_revcolor="#c6c9d1"
                     /ApEinfo_fwdcolor="#c6c9d1"
     primer          complement(51..70)
                     /label="rev_U1"
                     /note="sequence: GAGACGAGACGAGACAGCCT"
                     /ApEinfo_revcolor="#d6b295"
                     /ApEinfo_fwdcolor="#d6b295"
     misc_feature    74..90
                     /label="T7 promoter"
                     /ApEinfo_revcolor="#ffef86"
                     /ApEinfo_fwdcolor="#ffef86"
     misc_feature    91..106
                     /label="hp5"
                     /ApEinfo_revcolor="#85dae9"
                     /ApEinfo_fwdcolor="#85dae9"
     misc_feature    127..130
                     /label="e4"
                     /ApEinfo_revcolor="#faac61"
                     /ApEinfo_fwdcolor="#faac61"
     misc_feature    147..231
                     /label="Thyb10"
                     /ApEinfo_revcolor="#f58a5e"
                     /ApEinfo_fwdcolor="#f58a5e"
     misc_feature    235..290
                     /label="riboJn"
                     /ApEinfo_revcolor="#b7e6d7"
                     /ApEinfo_fwdcolor="#b7e6d7"
     primer          291..316
                     /label="fwd_Ux"
                     /note="sequence: CCAGGATACATAGATTACCACAACTC"
                     /ApEinfo_revcolor="#b4abac"
                     /ApEinfo_fwdcolor="#b4abac"
     misc_feature    291..330
                     /label="Ux"
                     /ApEinfo_revcolor="#c7b0e3"
                     /ApEinfo_fwdcolor="#c7b0e3"
     misc_feature    331..351
                     /label="Uni_9 R"
                     /ApEinfo_revcolor="#b7e6d7"
                     /ApEinfo_fwdcolor="#b7e6d7"
     primer_bind     complement(387..403)
                     /label="M13 rev"
                     /ApEinfo_revcolor="#d59687"
                     /ApEinfo_fwdcolor="#d59687"
                     /note="common sequencing primer, one of multiple similar variants"
     rep_origin      complement(575..1163)
                     /label="ori"
                     /ApEinfo_revcolor="#d6b295"
                     /ApEinfo_fwdcolor="#d6b295"
                     /note="high-copy-number ColE1/pMB1/pBR322/pUC origin of replication"
                     /direction="LEFT"
     protein_bind    complement(1280..1304)
                     /label="attB1"
                     /ApEinfo_revcolor="#b1ff67"
                     /ApEinfo_fwdcolor="#b1ff67"
                     /note="recombination site for the Gateway(R) BP reaction"
                     /gene="mutant version of attB"
                     /bound_moiety="BP Clonase(TM)"
     CDS             complement(1404..2264)
                     /label="AmpR"
                     /ApEinfo_revcolor="#84b0dc"
                     /ApEinfo_fwdcolor="#84b0dc"
                     /note="confers resistance to ampicillin, carbenicillin, andrelated antibiotics"
                     /gene="bla"
                     /product="beta-lactamase"
                     /translation="MSIQHFRVALIPFFAAFCLPVFAHPETLVKVKDAEDQLGARVGYIELDLNSGKILESFRPEERFPMMSTFKVLLCGAVLSRIDAGQEQLGRRIHYSQNDLVEYSPVTEKHLTDGMTVRELCSAAITMSDNTAANLLLTTIGGPKELTAFLHNMGDHVTRLDRWEPELNEAIPNDERDTTMPVAMATTLRKLLTGELLTLASRQQLIDWMEADKVAGPLLRSALPAGWFIADKSGAGERGSRGIIAALGPDGKPSRIVVIYTTGSQATMDERNRQIAEIGASLIKHW*"
     primer          complement(1407..1435)
                     /label="pET_ampR_rev"
                     /note="sequence: agataggtgcctcactgattaagcattgg"
                     /ApEinfo_revcolor="#d6b295"
                     /ApEinfo_fwdcolor="#d6b295"
     promoter        complement(2265..2369)
                     /label="AmpR promoter"
                     /ApEinfo_revcolor="#f58a5e"
                     /ApEinfo_fwdcolor="#f58a5e"
                     /gene="bla"
     primer_bind     2483..2499
                     /label="M13 fwd"
                     /ApEinfo_revcolor="#75c6a9"
                     /ApEinfo_fwdcolor="#75c6a9"
                     /note="common sequencing primer, one of multiple similar variants"
     misc_feature    2530..2551
                     /label="Uni_9 F"
                     /ApEinfo_revcolor="#b4abac"
                     /ApEinfo_fwdcolor="#b4abac"
ORIGIN
        1 gaagtctaac gctgctctgg gctaactgtc CATTACTCGC ATCCATTCTC AGGCTGTCTC
       61 GTCTCGTCTC TTCTAATACG ACTCACTATA GGGAGATTCG TCTCCCAAAT ACTTAATACA
      121 AAATAAACTT ACCACTAAAC ACATCAataa tcAGATAACA GATACttcgG tatctgttat
      181 ctgttTTTTT TcAACAGATA GCCGCGttcg CGCGGCtatc tgttTTTTTT tactAGCTGT
      241 CACCGGATGT GCTTTCCGGT CTGATGAGTC CGTGAGGACG AAACAGCCTC CCAGGATACA
      301 TAGATTACCA CAACTCCGAG CCCTTCCACC aggctaggtg gaggctcagt gatgataagt
      361 ctgcgatggt ggatgcatgt gtcatggtca tagctgtttc ctgtgtgaaa ttgttatccg
      421 ctcagagggc acaatcctat tccgcgctat ccgacaatct ccaagacatt aggtggagtt
      481 cagttcggcg tatggcatat gtcgctggaa agaacatgtg agcaaaaggc cagcaaaagg
      541 ccaggaaccg taaaaaggcc gcgttgctgg cgtttttcca taggctccgc ccccctgacg
      601 agcatcacaa aaatcgacgc tcaagtcaga ggtggcgaaa cccgacagga ctataaagat
      661 accaggcgtt tccccctgga agctccctcg tgcgctctcc tgttccgacc ctgccgctta
      721 ccggatacct gtccgccttt ctcccttcgg gaagcgtggc gctttctcat agctcacgct
      781 gtaggtatct cagttcggtg taggtcgttc gctccaagct gggctgtgtg cacgaacccc
      841 ccgttcagcc cgaccgctgc gccttatccg gtaactatcg tcttgagtcc aacccggtaa
      901 gacacgactt atcgccactg gcagcagcca ctggtaacag gattagcaga gcgaggtatg
      961 taggcggtgc tacagagttc ttgaagtggt ggcctaacta cggctacact agaagaacag
     1021 tatttggtat ctgcgctctg ctgaagccag ttaccttcgg aaaaagagtt ggtagctctt
     1081 gatccggcaa acaaaccacc gctggtagcg gtggtttttt tgtttgcaag cagcagatta
     1141 cgcgcagaaa aaaaggatct caagaagatc ctttgatctt ttctacgggg tctgacgctc
     1201 tattcaacaa agccgccgtc ccgtcaagtc agcgtaaatg ggtagggggc ttcaaatcgt
     1261 cctcgtgata ccaattcgga gcctgctttt ttgtacaaac ttgttgataa tggcaattca
     1321 aggatcttca cctagatcct tttaaattaa aaatgaagtt ttaaatcaat ctaaagtata
     1381 tatgagtaaa cttggtctga cagttaccaa tgcttaatca gtgaggcacc tatctcagcg
     1441 atctgtctat ttcgttcatc catagttgcc tgactccccg tcgtgtagat aactacgata
     1501 cgggagggct taccatctgg ccccagtgct gcaatgatac cgcgagagcc acgctcaccg
     1561 gctccagatt tatcagcaat aaaccagcca gccggaaggg ccgagcgcag aagtggtcct
     1621 gcaactttat ccgcctccat ccagtctatt aattgttgcc gggaagctag agtaagtagt
     1681 tcgccagtta atagtttgcg caacgttgtt gccattgcta caggcatcgt ggtgtcacgc
     1741 tcgtcgtttg gtatggcttc attcagctcc ggttcccaac gatcaaggcg agttacatga
     1801 tcccccatgt tgtgcaaaaa agcggttagc tccttcggtc ctccgatcgt tgtcagaagt
     1861 aagttggccg cagtgttatc actcatggtt atggcagcac tgcataattc tcttactgtc
     1921 atgccatccg taagatgctt ttctgtgact ggtgagtact caaccaagtc attctgagaa
     1981 tagtgtatgc ggcgaccgag ttgctcttgc ccggcgtcaa tacgggataa taccgcgcca
     2041 catagcagaa ctttaaaagt gctcatcatt ggaaaacgtt cttcggggcg aaaactctca
     2101 aggatcttac cgctgttgag atccagttcg atgtaaccca ctcgtgcacc caactgatct
     2161 tcagcatctt ttactttcac cagcgtttct gggtgagcaa aaacaggaag gcaaaatgcc
     2221 gcaaaaaagg gaataagggc gacacggaaa tgttgaatac tcatactctt cctttttcaa
     2281 tattattgaa gcatttatca gggttattgt ctcatgagcg gatacatatt tgaatgtatt
     2341 tagaaaaata aacaaatagg ggttccgcgc acatttcccc gaaaagtgcc agatacctga
     2401 aacaaaaccc atcgtacggc caaggaagtc tccaataact gtgatccacc acaagcgcca
     2461 gggttttccc agtcacgacg ttgtaaaacg acggccagtc atgcataatc cgcacgcatc
     2521 tggaataagg aagtgccatt ccgcctgacc t
//
LOCUS       (IN_9a)_I{u1ed}_[e4a],_ 2551 bp ds-DNA     circular     15-SEP-2025
DEFINITION  synthetic circular DNA.
SOURCE      synthetic DNA construct
  ORGANISM  synthetic DNA construct
COMMENT     Imported using the Genbank importer. File name:
            pTwist+Amp+High+Copy.gb
FEATURES             Location/Qualifiers
     misc_feature    1..30
                     /label="Ug"
                     /ApEinfo_revcolor="#85dae9"
                     /ApEinfo_fwdcolor="#85dae9"
     misc_feature    31..70
                     /label="U1"
                     /ApEinfo_revcolor="#b4abac"
                     /ApEinfo_fwdcolor="#b4abac"
     misc_feature    74..90
                     /label="T7p"
                     /ApEinfo_revcolor="#b4abac"
                     /ApEinfo_fwdcolor="#b4abac"
     misc_feature    91..106
                     /label="5hp"
                     /ApEinfo_revcolor="#c6c9d1"
                     /ApEinfo_fwdcolor="#c6c9d1"
     misc_feature    147..231
                     /label="Thyb10"
                     /ApEinfo_revcolor="#f58a5e"
                     /ApEinfo_fwdcolor="#f58a5e"
     misc_feature    235..290
                     /label="riboJn"
                     /ApEinfo_revcolor="#faac61"
                     /ApEinfo_fwdcolor="#faac61"
     misc_feature    291..330
                     /label="Ux"
                     /ApEinfo_revcolor="#ffef86"
                     /ApEinfo_fwdcolor="#ffef86"
     source          331..2551
                     /label="source"
                     /ApEinfo_revcolor="#9eafd2"
                     /ApEinfo_fwdcolor="#9eafd2"
                     /organism="synthetic DNA construct"
                     /mol_type="other DNA"
     misc_feature    331..351
                     /label="Uni_9 R"
                     /ApEinfo_revcolor="#b7e6d7"
                     /ApEinfo_fwdcolor="#b7e6d7"
     primer_bind     complement(387..403)
                     /label="M13 rev"
                     /ApEinfo_revcolor="#d59687"
                     /ApEinfo_fwdcolor="#d59687"
                     /note="common sequencing primer, one of multiple similar variants"
     rep_origin      complement(575..1163)
                     /label="ori"
                     /ApEinfo_revcolor="#d6b295"
                     /ApEinfo_fwdcolor="#d6b295"
                     /note="high-copy-number ColE1/pMB1/pBR322/pUC origin of replication"
                     /direction="LEFT"
     protein_bind    complement(1280..1304)
                     /label="attB1"
                     /ApEinfo_revcolor="#b1ff67"
                     /ApEinfo_fwdcolor="#b1ff67"
                     /note="recombination site for the Gateway(R) BP reaction"
                     /gene="mutant version of attB"
                     /bound_moiety="BP Clonase(TM)"
     CDS             complement(1404..2264)
                     /label="AmpR"
                     /ApEinfo_revcolor="#84b0dc"
                     /ApEinfo_fwdcolor="#84b0dc"
                     /note="confers resistance to ampicillin, carbenicillin, andrelated antibiotics"
                     /gene="bla"
                     /product="beta-lactamase"
                     /translation="MSIQHFRVALIPFFAAFCLPVFAHPETLVKVKDAEDQLGARVGYIELDLNSGKILESFRPEERFPMMSTFKVLLCGAVLSRIDAGQEQLGRRIHYSQNDLVEYSPVTEKHLTDGMTVRELCSAAITMSDNTAANLLLTTIGGPKELTAFLHNMGDHVTRLDRWEPELNEAIPNDERDTTMPVAMATTLRKLLTGELLTLASRQQLIDWMEADKVAGPLLRSALPAGWFIADKSGAGERGSRGIIAALGPDGKPSRIVVIYTTGSQATMDERNRQIAEIGASLIKHW*"
     promoter        complement(2265..2369)
                     /label="AmpR promoter"
                     /ApEinfo_revcolor="#f58a5e"
                     /ApEinfo_fwdcolor="#f58a5e"
                     /gene="bla"
     primer_bind     2483..2499
                     /label="M13 fwd"
                     /ApEinfo_revcolor="#75c6a9"
                     /ApEinfo_fwdcolor="#75c6a9"
                     /note="common sequencing primer, one of multiple similar variants"
     misc_feature    2530..2551
                     /label="Uni_9 F"
                     /ApEinfo_revcolor="#b4abac"
                     /ApEinfo_fwdcolor="#b4abac"
ORIGIN
        1 gaagtctaac gctgctctgg gctaactgtc CATTACTCGC ATCCATTCTC AGGCTGTCTC
       61 GTCTCGTCTC TTCTAATACG ACTCACTATA GGGAGATTCG TCTCCCAAAT ACTTAATACA
      121 AAATAACTAT TCACTTCACA ACATCAataa tcAGATAACA GATACttcgG tatctgttat
      181 ctgttTTTTT TcAACAGATA GCCGCGttcg CGCGGCtatc tgttTTTTTT tactAGCTGT
      241 CACCGGATGT GCTTTCCGGT CTGATGAGTC CGTGAGGACG AAACAGCCTC CCAGGATACA
      301 TAGATTACCA CAACTCCGAG CCCTTCCACC aggctaggtg gaggctcagt gatgataagt
      361 ctgcgatggt ggatgcatgt gtcatggtca tagctgtttc ctgtgtgaaa ttgttatccg
      421 ctcagagggc acaatcctat tccgcgctat ccgacaatct ccaagacatt aggtggagtt
      481 cagttcggcg tatggcatat gtcgctggaa agaacatgtg agcaaaaggc cagcaaaagg
      541 ccaggaaccg taaaaaggcc gcgttgctgg cgtttttcca taggctccgc ccccctgacg
      601 agcatcacaa aaatcgacgc tcaagtcaga ggtggcgaaa cccgacagga ctataaagat
      661 accaggcgtt tccccctgga agctccctcg tgcgctctcc tgttccgacc ctgccgctta
      721 ccggatacct gtccgccttt ctcccttcgg gaagcgtggc gctttctcat agctcacgct
      781 gtaggtatct cagttcggtg taggtcgttc gctccaagct gggctgtgtg cacgaacccc
      841 ccgttcagcc cgaccgctgc gccttatccg gtaactatcg tcttgagtcc aacccggtaa
      901 gacacgactt atcgccactg gcagcagcca ctggtaacag gattagcaga gcgaggtatg
      961 taggcggtgc tacagagttc ttgaagtggt ggcctaacta cggctacact agaagaacag
     1021 tatttggtat ctgcgctctg ctgaagccag ttaccttcgg aaaaagagtt ggtagctctt
     1081 gatccggcaa acaaaccacc gctggtagcg gtggtttttt tgtttgcaag cagcagatta
     1141 cgcgcagaaa aaaaggatct caagaagatc ctttgatctt ttctacgggg tctgacgctc
     1201 tattcaacaa agccgccgtc ccgtcaagtc agcgtaaatg ggtagggggc ttcaaatcgt
     1261 cctcgtgata ccaattcgga gcctgctttt ttgtacaaac ttgttgataa tggcaattca
     1321 aggatcttca cctagatcct tttaaattaa aaatgaagtt ttaaatcaat ctaaagtata
     1381 tatgagtaaa cttggtctga cagttaccaa tgcttaatca gtgaggcacc tatctcagcg
     1441 atctgtctat ttcgttcatc catagttgcc tgactccccg tcgtgtagat aactacgata
     1501 cgggagggct taccatctgg ccccagtgct gcaatgatac cgcgagagcc acgctcaccg
     1561 gctccagatt tatcagcaat aaaccagcca gccggaaggg ccgagcgcag aagtggtcct
     1621 gcaactttat ccgcctccat ccagtctatt aattgttgcc gggaagctag agtaagtagt
     1681 tcgccagtta atagtttgcg caacgttgtt gccattgcta caggcatcgt ggtgtcacgc
     1741 tcgtcgtttg gtatggcttc attcagctcc ggttcccaac gatcaaggcg agttacatga
     1801 tcccccatgt tgtgcaaaaa agcggttagc tccttcggtc ctccgatcgt tgtcagaagt
     1861 aagttggccg cagtgttatc actcatggtt atggcagcac tgcataattc tcttactgtc
     1921 atgccatccg taagatgctt ttctgtgact ggtgagtact caaccaagtc attctgagaa
     1981 tagtgtatgc ggcgaccgag ttgctcttgc ccggcgtcaa tacgggataa taccgcgcca
     2041 catagcagaa ctttaaaagt gctcatcatt ggaaaacgtt cttcggggcg aaaactctca
     2101 aggatcttac cgctgttgag atccagttcg atgtaaccca ctcgtgcacc caactgatct
     2161 tcagcatctt ttactttcac cagcgtttct gggtgagcaa aaacaggaag gcaaaatgcc
     2221 gcaaaaaagg gaataagggc gacacggaaa tgttgaatac tcatactctt cctttttcaa
     2281 tattattgaa gcatttatca gggttattgt ctcatgagcg gatacatatt tgaatgtatt
     2341 tagaaaaata aacaaatagg ggttccgcgc acatttcccc gaaaagtgcc agatacctga
     2401 aacaaaaccc atcgtacggc caaggaagtc tccaataact gtgatccacc acaagcgcca
     2461 gggttttccc agtcacgacg ttgtaaaacg acggccagtc atgcataatc cgcacgcatc
     2521 tggaataagg aagtgccatt ccgcctgacc t
//
LOCUS       (G_5a_T7t)_G{u1e,rbs2}_ 3304 bp ds-DNA     circular     15-SEP-2025
DEFINITION  synthetic circular DNA.
SOURCE      synthetic DNA construct
  ORGANISM  synthetic DNA construct
COMMENT     Imported using the Genbank importer. File name: pTwist+Kan+MC.gb
FEATURES             Location/Qualifiers
     misc_feature    1..30
                     /label="Ug"
                     /ApEinfo_revcolor="#b7e6d7"
                     /ApEinfo_fwdcolor="#b7e6d7"
     Homology domain 31..70
                     /label="U1"
                     /ApEinfo_revcolor="#b1ff67"
                     /ApEinfo_fwdcolor="#b1ff67"
     misc_feature    74..90
                     /label="T7 promoter"
                     /ApEinfo_revcolor="#9eafd2"
                     /ApEinfo_fwdcolor="#9eafd2"
     Hairpin         91..106
                     /label="5hp"
                     /ApEinfo_revcolor="#c6c9d1"
                     /ApEinfo_fwdcolor="#c6c9d1"
     Ribozyme        149..212
                     /label="R3"
                     /ApEinfo_revcolor="#c6c9d1"
                     /ApEinfo_fwdcolor="#c6c9d1"
     misc_feature    247..252
                     /label="c"
                     /ApEinfo_revcolor="#84b0dc"
                     /ApEinfo_fwdcolor="#84b0dc"
     CDS             253..273
                     /label="linker peptide"
                     /ApEinfo_revcolor="#84b0dc"
                     /ApEinfo_fwdcolor="#84b0dc"
                     /translation="MKQNKEQ"
     CDS             274..996
                     /label="sCFP3A"
                     /ApEinfo_revcolor="#84b0dc"
                     /ApEinfo_fwdcolor="#84b0dc"
                     /translation="LVSKGEELFTGVVPILVELDGDVNGHKFSVSGEGEGDATYGKLTLKFICTTGKLPVPWPTLVTTLTWGVQCFARYPDHMKQHDFFKSAMPEGYVQERTIFFKDDGNYKTRAEVKFEGDTLVNRIELKGIDFKEDGNILGHKLEYNYISDNVYITADKQKNGIKANFKIRHNIEDGGVQLADHYQQNTPIGDGPVLLPDNHYLSTQSKLSKDPNEKRDHMVLLEFVTAAGITLGMDELYK**"
     primer          complement(997..1000)
                     /label="T7\Terminator\primer"
                     /ApEinfo_revcolor="#ffef86"
                     /ApEinfo_fwdcolor="#ffef86"
     terminator      997..1043
                     /label="T7\Terminator"
                     /ApEinfo_revcolor="#f8d3a9"
                     /ApEinfo_fwdcolor="#f8d3a9"
     primer          1014..1033
                     /label="Duet_BB_T7t_fwd"
                     /note="sequence: gcctctaaacgggtcttgag"
                     /ApEinfo_revcolor="#c7b0e3"
                     /ApEinfo_fwdcolor="#c7b0e3"
     Homology domain 1044..1083
                     /label="Ux"
                     /ApEinfo_revcolor="#b1ff67"
                     /ApEinfo_fwdcolor="#b1ff67"
     misc_feature    1084..1104
                     /label="Uni_9 R"
                     /ApEinfo_revcolor="#b7e6d7"
                     /ApEinfo_fwdcolor="#b7e6d7"
     primer_bind     complement(1140..1156)
                     /label="M13 rev"
                     /ApEinfo_revcolor="#d59687"
                     /ApEinfo_fwdcolor="#d59687"
                     /note="common sequencing primer, one of multiple similar variants"
     rep_origin      complement(1328..1916)
                     /label="ori"
                     /ApEinfo_revcolor="#d6b295"
                     /ApEinfo_fwdcolor="#d6b295"
                     /note="high-copy-number ColE1/pMB1/pBR322/pUC origin of replication"
                     /direction="LEFT"
     protein_bind    complement(2033..2057)
                     /label="attB1"
                     /ApEinfo_revcolor="#b1ff67"
                     /ApEinfo_fwdcolor="#b1ff67"
                     /note="recombination site for the Gateway(R) BP reaction"
                     /gene="mutant version of attB"
                     /bound_moiety="BP Clonase(TM)"
     CDS             complement(2157..3017)
                     /label="AmpR"
                     /ApEinfo_revcolor="#84b0dc"
                     /ApEinfo_fwdcolor="#84b0dc"
                     /note="confers resistance to ampicillin, carbenicillin, andrelated antibiotics"
                     /gene="bla"
                     /product="beta-lactamase"
                     /translation="MSIQHFRVALIPFFAAFCLPVFAHPETLVKVKDAEDQLGARVGYIELDLNSGKILESFRPEERFPMMSTFKVLLCGAVLSRIDAGQEQLGRRIHYSQNDLVEYSPVTEKHLTDGMTVRELCSAAITMSDNTAANLLLTTIGGPKELTAFLHNMGDHVTRLDRWEPELNEAIPNDERDTTMPVAMATTLRKLLTGELLTLASRQQLIDWMEADKVAGPLLRSALPAGWFIADKSGAGERGSRGIIAALGPDGKPSRIVVIYTTGSQATMDERNRQIAEIGASLIKHW*"
     primer          complement(2160..2188)
                     /label="pET_ampR_rev"
                     /note="sequence: agataggtgcctcactgattaagcattgg"
                     /ApEinfo_revcolor="#d6b295"
                     /ApEinfo_fwdcolor="#d6b295"
     promoter        complement(3018..3122)
                     /label="AmpR promoter"
                     /ApEinfo_revcolor="#f58a5e"
                     /ApEinfo_fwdcolor="#f58a5e"
                     /gene="bla"
     primer_bind     3236..3252
                     /label="M13 fwd"
                     /ApEinfo_revcolor="#75c6a9"
                     /ApEinfo_fwdcolor="#75c6a9"
                     /note="common sequencing primer, one of multiple similar variants"
     misc_feature    3283..3304
                     /label="Uni_9 F"
                     /ApEinfo_revcolor="#b4abac"
                     /ApEinfo_fwdcolor="#b4abac"
ORIGIN
        1 gaagtctaac gctgctctgg gctaactgtc CATTACTCGC ATCCATTCTC AGGCTGTCTC
       61 GTCTCGTCTC TTCTAATACG ACTCACTATA GGGAGATTCG TCTCCCACTA CATCCACATA
      121 CTACCTCCTA TCTATTTACT TCACATTCGG GTCGGCATGG CATGTGCACC TCCTCGCGGT
      181 CCGACCTGGG CTACTTCGGT AGGCTAAGGC ACAGAGTATG ATGTTGTGAA GTGAATAGAT
      241 AGGAGGATAT AAATGAAACA GAACAAAGAA CAGTTAGTCA GTAAAGGTGA AGAATTATTT
      301 ACCGGTGTTG TACCGATATT AGTCGAACTG GACGGTGACG TAAACGGACA TAAGTTCTCT
      361 GTAAGTGGAG AAGGTGAAGG GGATGCCACC TACGGGAAAT TGACGCTGAA ATTTATTTGC
      421 ACGACAGGGA AACTGCCAGT CCCCTGGCCT ACTCTGGTAA CCACACTTAC GTGGGGGGTT
      481 CAGTGCTTTG CACGCTATCC CGACCATATG AAGCAGCACG ATTTTTTCAA ATCTGCGATG
      541 CCGGAGGGCT ATGTGCAAGA ACGGACCATT TTCTTTAAGG ACGATGGTAA CTATAAAACT
      601 CGCGCCGAAG TTAAATTTGA AGGTGACACT TTGGTCAACC GTATAGAACT GAAGGGGATA
      661 GATTTTAAGG AAGATGGTAA TATCCTTGGT CACAAGTTGG AATACAACTA CATCAGCGAT
      721 AATGTATACA TCACAGCCGA CAAGCAAAAA AACGGTATCA AAGCAAACTT CAAAATACGT
      781 CACAACATCG AGGACGGTGG AGTCCAGCTG GCCGACCACT ACCAGCAGAA CACCCCAATA
      841 GGCGACGGAC CTGTTCTTCT GCCAGACAAC CACTACCTTT CGACTCAATC AAAGCTTTCA
      901 AAGGATCCTA ACGAGAAACG GGATCATATG GTGTTGCTTG AGTTCGTTAC GGCAGCTGGT
      961 ATAACCTTGG GGATGGACGA ACTTTACAAA TAATAAtagc ataacccctt ggggcctcta
     1021 aacgggtctt gaggggtttt ttgCCAGGAT ACATAGATTA CCACAACTCC GAGCCCTTCC
     1081 ACCaggctag gtggaggctc agtgatgata agtctgcgat ggtggatgca tgtgtcatgg
     1141 tcatagctgt ttcctgtgtg aaattgttat ccgctcagag ggcacaatcc tattccgcgc
     1201 tatccgacaa tctccaagac attaggtgga gttcagttcg gcgtatggca tatgtcgctg
     1261 gaaagaacat gtgagcaaaa ggccagcaaa aggccaggaa ccgtaaaaag gccgcgttgc
     1321 tggcgttttt ccataggctc cgcccccctg acgagcatca caaaaatcga cgctcaagtc
     1381 agaggtggcg aaacccgaca ggactataaa gataccaggc gtttccccct ggaagctccc
     1441 tcgtgcgctc tcctgttccg accctgccgc ttaccggata cctgtccgcc tttctccctt
     1501 cgggaagcgt ggcgctttct catagctcac gctgtaggta tctcagttcg gtgtaggtcg
     1561 ttcgctccaa gctgggctgt gtgcacgaac cccccgttca gcccgaccgc tgcgccttat
     1621 ccggtaacta tcgtcttgag tccaacccgg taagacacga cttatcgcca ctggcagcag
     1681 ccactggtaa caggattagc agagcgaggt atgtaggcgg tgctacagag ttcttgaagt
     1741 ggtggcctaa ctacggctac actagaagaa cagtatttgg tatctgcgct ctgctgaagc
     1801 cagttacctt cggaaaaaga gttggtagct cttgatccgg caaacaaacc accgctggta
     1861 gcggtggttt ttttgtttgc aagcagcaga ttacgcgcag aaaaaaagga tctcaagaag
     1921 atcctttgat cttttctacg gggtctgacg ctctattcaa caaagccgcc gtcccgtcaa
     1981 gtcagcgtaa atgggtaggg ggcttcaaat cgtcctcgtg ataccaattc ggagcctgct
     2041 tttttgtaca aacttgttga taatggcaat tcaaggatct tcacctagat ccttttaaat
     2101 taaaaatgaa gttttaaatc aatctaaagt atatatgagt aaacttggtc tgacagttac
     2161 caatgcttaa tcagtgaggc acctatctca gcgatctgtc tatttcgttc atccatagtt
     2221 gcctgactcc ccgtcgtgta gataactacg atacgggagg gcttaccatc tggccccagt
     2281 gctgcaatga taccgcgaga gccacgctca ccggctccag atttatcagc aataaaccag
     2341 ccagccggaa gggccgagcg cagaagtggt cctgcaactt tatccgcctc catccagtct
     2401 attaattgtt gccgggaagc tagagtaagt agttcgccag ttaatagttt gcgcaacgtt
     2461 gttgccattg ctacaggcat cgtggtgtca cgctcgtcgt ttggtatggc ttcattcagc
     2521 tccggttccc aacgatcaag gcgagttaca tgatccccca tgttgtgcaa aaaagcggtt
     2581 agctccttcg gtcctccgat cgttgtcaga agtaagttgg ccgcagtgtt atcactcatg
     2641 gttatggcag cactgcataa ttctcttact gtcatgccat ccgtaagatg cttttctgtg
     2701 actggtgagt actcaaccaa gtcattctga gaatagtgta tgcggcgacc gagttgctct
     2761 tgcccggcgt caatacggga taataccgcg ccacatagca gaactttaaa agtgctcatc
     2821 attggaaaac gttcttcggg gcgaaaactc tcaaggatct taccgctgtt gagatccagt
     2881 tcgatgtaac ccactcgtgc acccaactga tcttcagcat cttttacttt caccagcgtt
     2941 tctgggtgag caaaaacagg aaggcaaaat gccgcaaaaa agggaataag ggcgacacgg
     3001 aaatgttgaa tactcatact cttccttttt caatattatt gaagcattta tcagggttat
     3061 tgtctcatga gcggatacat atttgaatgt atttagaaaa ataaacaaat aggggttccg
     3121 cgcacatttc cccgaaaagt gccagatacc tgaaacaaaa cccatcgtac ggccaaggaa
     3181 gtctccaata actgtgatcc accacaagcg ccagggtttt cccagtcacg acgttgtaaa
     3241 acgacggcca gtcatgcata atccgcacgc atctggaata aggaagtgcc attccgcctg
     3301 acct
//
LOCUS       (HP_OFF)_HP_OFF_[c0],_[ 3418 bp ds-DNA     circular     15-SEP-2025
DEFINITION  synthetic circular DNA.
SOURCE      synthetic DNA construct
  ORGANISM  synthetic DNA construct
COMMENT     Imported using the Genbank importer. File name: pTwist+Kan+MC.gb
FEATURES             Location/Qualifiers
     misc_feature    4..20
                     /label="T7 promoter"
                     /ApEinfo_revcolor="#c6c9d1"
                     /ApEinfo_fwdcolor="#c6c9d1"
     misc_feature    21..36
                     /label="hp5"
                     /ApEinfo_revcolor="#ff9ccd"
                     /ApEinfo_fwdcolor="#ff9ccd"
     misc_feature    84..89
                     /label="rbs6s"
                     /ApEinfo_revcolor="#84b0dc"
                     /ApEinfo_fwdcolor="#84b0dc"
     misc_feature    90..95
                     /label="c"
                     /ApEinfo_revcolor="#f58a5e"
                     /ApEinfo_fwdcolor="#f58a5e"
     CDS             96..116
                     /label="linker peptide"
                     /ApEinfo_revcolor="#84b0dc"
                     /ApEinfo_fwdcolor="#84b0dc"
                     /translation="MKQNKEQ"
     CDS             117..839
                     /label="sCFP3A"
                     /ApEinfo_revcolor="#84b0dc"
                     /ApEinfo_fwdcolor="#84b0dc"
                     /translation="LVSKGEELFTGVVPILVELDGDVNGHKFSVSGEGEGDATYGKLTLKFICTTGKLPVPWPTLVTTLTWGVQCFARYPDHMKQHDFFKSAMPEGYVQERTIFFKDDGNYKTRAEVKFEGDTLVNRIELKGIDFKEDGNILGHKLEYNYISDNVYITADKQKNGIKANFKIRHNIEDGGVQLADHYQQNTPIGDGPVLLPDNHYLSTQSKLSKDPNEKRDHMVLLEFVTAAGITLGMDELYK**"
     misc_feature    840..1056
                     /label="2PPrY-tRNA"
                     /ApEinfo_revcolor="#ff9ccd"
                     /ApEinfo_fwdcolor="#ff9ccd"
     misc_feature    1057..1141
                     /label="Thyb10"
                     /ApEinfo_revcolor="#c6c9d1"
                     /ApEinfo_fwdcolor="#c6c9d1"
     misc_feature    1142..1197
                     /label="riboJn"
                     /ApEinfo_revcolor="#b7e6d7"
                     /ApEinfo_fwdcolor="#b7e6d7"
     misc_feature    1198..1218
                     /label="Uni_9 R"
                     /ApEinfo_revcolor="#b7e6d7"
                     /ApEinfo_fwdcolor="#b7e6d7"
     primer_bind     complement(1254..1270)
                     /label="M13 rev"
                     /ApEinfo_revcolor="#d59687"
                     /ApEinfo_fwdcolor="#d59687"
                     /note="common sequencing primer, one of multiple similar variants"
     rep_origin      complement(1442..2030)
                     /label="ori"
                     /ApEinfo_revcolor="#d6b295"
                     /ApEinfo_fwdcolor="#d6b295"
                     /note="high-copy-number ColE1/pMB1/pBR322/pUC origin of replication"
                     /direction="LEFT"
     protein_bind    complement(2147..2171)
                     /label="attB1"
                     /ApEinfo_revcolor="#b1ff67"
                     /ApEinfo_fwdcolor="#b1ff67"
                     /note="recombination site for the Gateway(R) BP reaction"
                     /gene="mutant version of attB"
                     /bound_moiety="BP Clonase(TM)"
     CDS             complement(2271..3131)
                     /label="AmpR"
                     /ApEinfo_revcolor="#84b0dc"
                     /ApEinfo_fwdcolor="#84b0dc"
                     /note="confers resistance to ampicillin, carbenicillin, andrelated antibiotics"
                     /gene="bla"
                     /product="beta-lactamase"
                     /translation="MSIQHFRVALIPFFAAFCLPVFAHPETLVKVKDAEDQLGARVGYIELDLNSGKILESFRPEERFPMMSTFKVLLCGAVLSRIDAGQEQLGRRIHYSQNDLVEYSPVTEKHLTDGMTVRELCSAAITMSDNTAANLLLTTIGGPKELTAFLHNMGDHVTRLDRWEPELNEAIPNDERDTTMPVAMATTLRKLLTGELLTLASRQQLIDWMEADKVAGPLLRSALPAGWFIADKSGAGERGSRGIIAALGPDGKPSRIVVIYTTGSQATMDERNRQIAEIGASLIKHW*"
     primer          complement(2274..2302)
                     /label="pET_ampR_rev"
                     /note="sequence: agataggtgcctcactgattaagcattgg"
                     /ApEinfo_revcolor="#d6b295"
                     /ApEinfo_fwdcolor="#d6b295"
     promoter        complement(3132..3236)
                     /label="AmpR promoter"
                     /ApEinfo_revcolor="#f58a5e"
                     /ApEinfo_fwdcolor="#f58a5e"
                     /gene="bla"
     primer_bind     3350..3366
                     /label="M13 fwd"
                     /ApEinfo_revcolor="#75c6a9"
                     /ApEinfo_fwdcolor="#75c6a9"
                     /note="common sequencing primer, one of multiple similar variants"
     misc_feature    3397..3418
                     /label="Uni_9 F"
                     /ApEinfo_revcolor="#b4abac"
                     /ApEinfo_fwdcolor="#b4abac"
ORIGIN
        1 TTCTAATACG ACTCACTATA GGGAGATTCG TCTCCCACTA CATCCACATA CTACCTCCTT
       61 TACTTCACAT TCGTGTGAAG TGAAGGAGGA TATAAATGAA ACAGAACAAA GAACAGTTAG
      121 TCAGTAAAGG TGAAGAATTA TTTACCGGTG TTGTACCGAT ATTAGTCGAA CTGGACGGTG
      181 ACGTAAACGG ACATAAGTTC TCTGTAAGTG GAGAAGGTGA AGGGGATGCC ACCTACGGGA
      241 AATTGACGCT GAAATTTATT TGCACGACAG GGAAACTGCC AGTCCCCTGG CCTACTCTGG
      301 TAACCACACT TACGTGGGGG GTTCAGTGCT TTGCACGCTA TCCCGACCAT ATGAAGCAGC
      361 ACGATTTTTT CAAATCTGCG ATGCCGGAGG GCTATGTGCA AGAACGGACC ATTTTCTTTA
      421 AGGACGATGG TAACTATAAA ACTCGCGCCG AAGTTAAATT TGAAGGTGAC ACTTTGGTCA
      481 ACCGTATAGA ACTGAAGGGG ATAGATTTTA AGGAAGATGG TAATATCCTT GGTCACAAGT
      541 TGGAATACAA CTACATCAGC GATAATGTAT ACATCACAGC CGACAAGCAA AAAAACGGTA
      601 TCAAAGCAAA CTTCAAAATA CGTCACAACA TCGAGGACGG TGGAGTCCAG CTGGCCGACC
      661 ACTACCAGCA GAACACCCCA ATAGGCGACG GACCTGTTCT TCTGCCAGAC AACCACTACC
      721 TTTCGACTCA ATCAAAGCTT TCAAAGGATC CTAACGAGAA ACGGGATCAT ATGGTGTTGC
      781 TTGAGTTCGT TACGGCAGCT GGTATAACCT TGGGGATGGA CGAACTTTAC AAATAATAAA
      841 AAGCCCGGAT AGCTCAGTCG GTAGAGCAGC GGCCGGTTGC CATGTGTATG TGGGCCAATC
      901 GTGGCGTGTC GGCCTGCTTC GGCAGGCACT GGCGCCGCCC ACATACTCTG ATGATCCCCA
      961 ATCGTAGCGT GTCGGGGTGC GCTTGCACCC ACTGGCGCTG GGATCATTCA TGGCAACGGC
     1021 CGCGGGTCCA GGGTTCAAGT CCCTGTTCGG GCGCCAataa tcAGATAACA GATACttcgG
     1081 tatctgttat ctgttTTTTT TcAACAGATA GCCGCGttcg CGCGGCtatc tgttTTTTTT
     1141 tAGCTGTCAC CGGATGTGCT TTCCGGTCTG ATGAGTCCGT GAGGACGAAA CAGCCTCagg
     1201 ctaggtggag gctcagtgat gataagtctg cgatggtgga tgcatgtgtc atggtcatag
     1261 ctgtttcctg tgtgaaattg ttatccgctc agagggcaca atcctattcc gcgctatccg
     1321 acaatctcca agacattagg tggagttcag ttcggcgtat ggcatatgtc gctggaaaga
     1381 acatgtgagc aaaaggccag caaaaggcca ggaaccgtaa aaaggccgcg ttgctggcgt
     1441 ttttccatag gctccgcccc cctgacgagc atcacaaaaa tcgacgctca agtcagaggt
     1501 ggcgaaaccc gacaggacta taaagatacc aggcgtttcc ccctggaagc tccctcgtgc
     1561 gctctcctgt tccgaccctg ccgcttaccg gatacctgtc cgcctttctc ccttcgggaa
     1621 gcgtggcgct ttctcatagc tcacgctgta ggtatctcag ttcggtgtag gtcgttcgct
     1681 ccaagctggg ctgtgtgcac gaaccccccg ttcagcccga ccgctgcgcc ttatccggta
     1741 actatcgtct tgagtccaac ccggtaagac acgacttatc gccactggca gcagccactg
     1801 gtaacaggat tagcagagcg aggtatgtag gcggtgctac agagttcttg aagtggtggc
     1861 ctaactacgg ctacactaga agaacagtat ttggtatctg cgctctgctg aagccagtta
     1921 ccttcggaaa aagagttggt agctcttgat ccggcaaaca aaccaccgct ggtagcggtg
     1981 gtttttttgt ttgcaagcag cagattacgc gcagaaaaaa aggatctcaa gaagatcctt
     2041 tgatcttttc tacggggtct gacgctctat tcaacaaagc cgccgtcccg tcaagtcagc
     2101 gtaaatgggt agggggcttc aaatcgtcct cgtgatacca attcggagcc tgcttttttg
     2161 tacaaacttg ttgataatgg caattcaagg atcttcacct agatcctttt aaattaaaaa
     2221 tgaagtttta aatcaatcta aagtatatat gagtaaactt ggtctgacag ttaccaatgc
     2281 ttaatcagtg aggcacctat ctcagcgatc tgtctatttc gttcatccat agttgcctga
     2341 ctccccgtcg tgtagataac tacgatacgg gagggcttac catctggccc cagtgctgca
     2401 atgataccgc gagagccacg ctcaccggct ccagatttat cagcaataaa ccagccagcc
     2461 ggaagggccg agcgcagaag tggtcctgca actttatccg cctccatcca gtctattaat
     2521 tgttgccggg aagctagagt aagtagttcg ccagttaata gtttgcgcaa cgttgttgcc
     2581 attgctacag gcatcgtggt gtcacgctcg tcgtttggta tggcttcatt cagctccggt
     2641 tcccaacgat caaggcgagt tacatgatcc cccatgttgt gcaaaaaagc ggttagctcc
     2701 ttcggtcctc cgatcgttgt cagaagtaag ttggccgcag tgttatcact catggttatg
     2761 gcagcactgc ataattctct tactgtcatg ccatccgtaa gatgcttttc tgtgactggt
     2821 gagtactcaa ccaagtcatt ctgagaatag tgtatgcggc gaccgagttg ctcttgcccg
     2881 gcgtcaatac gggataatac cgcgccacat agcagaactt taaaagtgct catcattgga
     2941 aaacgttctt cggggcgaaa actctcaagg atcttaccgc tgttgagatc cagttcgatg
     3001 taacccactc gtgcacccaa ctgatcttca gcatctttta ctttcaccag cgtttctggg
     3061 tgagcaaaaa caggaaggca aaatgccgca aaaaagggaa taagggcgac acggaaatgt
     3121 tgaatactca tactcttcct ttttcaatat tattgaagca tttatcaggg ttattgtctc
     3181 atgagcggat acatatttga atgtatttag aaaaataaac aaataggggt tccgcgcaca
     3241 tttccccgaa aagtgccaga tacctgaaac aaaacccatc gtacggccaa ggaagtctcc
     3301 aataactgtg atccaccaca agcgccaggg ttttcccagt cacgacgttg taaaacgacg
     3361 gccagtcatg cataatccgc acgcatctgg aataaggaag tgccattccg cctgacct
//
LOCUS       (O_2)_O{1,rbs2}_[],_[], 2544 bp ds-DNA     circular     15-SEP-2025
DEFINITION  synthetic circular DNA.
SOURCE      synthetic DNA construct
  ORGANISM  synthetic DNA construct
COMMENT     Imported using the Genbank importer. File name:
            pTwist+Amp+High+Copy.gb
FEATURES             Location/Qualifiers
     misc_feature    1..30
                     /label="Ug"
                     /ApEinfo_revcolor="#b7e6d7"
                     /ApEinfo_fwdcolor="#b7e6d7"
     misc_feature    31..70
                     /label="U1"
                     /ApEinfo_revcolor="#c6c9d1"
                     /ApEinfo_fwdcolor="#c6c9d1"
     primer          complement(51..70)
                     /label="rev_U1"
                     /note="sequence: GAGACGAGACGAGACAGCCT"
                     /ApEinfo_revcolor="#d6b295"
                     /ApEinfo_fwdcolor="#d6b295"
     misc_feature    74..90
                     /label="T7 promoter"
                     /ApEinfo_revcolor="#ffef86"
                     /ApEinfo_fwdcolor="#ffef86"
     misc_feature    91..106
                     /label="hp5"
                     /ApEinfo_revcolor="#85dae9"
                     /ApEinfo_fwdcolor="#85dae9"
     misc_feature    143..227
                     /label="Thyb10"
                     /ApEinfo_revcolor="#f58a5e"
                     /ApEinfo_fwdcolor="#f58a5e"
     misc_feature    228..283
                     /label="riboJn"
                     /ApEinfo_revcolor="#b7e6d7"
                     /ApEinfo_fwdcolor="#b7e6d7"
     primer          284..309
                     /label="fwd_Ux"
                     /note="sequence: CCAGGATACATAGATTACCACAACTC"
                     /ApEinfo_revcolor="#b4abac"
                     /ApEinfo_fwdcolor="#b4abac"
     misc_feature    284..323
                     /label="Ux"
                     /ApEinfo_revcolor="#c7b0e3"
                     /ApEinfo_fwdcolor="#c7b0e3"
     misc_feature    324..344
                     /label="Uni_9 R"
                     /ApEinfo_revcolor="#b7e6d7"
                     /ApEinfo_fwdcolor="#b7e6d7"
     primer_bind     complement(380..396)
                     /label="M13 rev"
                     /ApEinfo_revcolor="#d59687"
                     /ApEinfo_fwdcolor="#d59687"
                     /note="common sequencing primer, one of multiple similar variants"
     rep_origin      complement(568..1156)
                     /label="ori"
                     /ApEinfo_revcolor="#d6b295"
                     /ApEinfo_fwdcolor="#d6b295"
                     /note="high-copy-number ColE1/pMB1/pBR322/pUC origin of replication"
                     /direction="LEFT"
     protein_bind    complement(1273..1297)
                     /label="attB1"
                     /ApEinfo_revcolor="#b1ff67"
                     /ApEinfo_fwdcolor="#b1ff67"
                     /note="recombination site for the Gateway(R) BP reaction"
                     /gene="mutant version of attB"
                     /bound_moiety="BP Clonase(TM)"
     CDS             complement(1397..2257)
                     /label="AmpR"
                     /ApEinfo_revcolor="#84b0dc"
                     /ApEinfo_fwdcolor="#84b0dc"
                     /note="confers resistance to ampicillin, carbenicillin, andrelated antibiotics"
                     /gene="bla"
                     /product="beta-lactamase"
                     /translation="MSIQHFRVALIPFFAAFCLPVFAHPETLVKVKDAEDQLGARVGYIELDLNSGKILESFRPEERFPMMSTFKVLLCGAVLSRIDAGQEQLGRRIHYSQNDLVEYSPVTEKHLTDGMTVRELCSAAITMSDNTAANLLLTTIGGPKELTAFLHNMGDHVTRLDRWEPELNEAIPNDERDTTMPVAMATTLRKLLTGELLTLASRQQLIDWMEADKVAGPLLRSALPAGWFIADKSGAGERGSRGIIAALGPDGKPSRIVVIYTTGSQATMDERNRQIAEIGASLIKHW*"
     primer          complement(1400..1428)
                     /label="pET_ampR_rev"
                     /note="sequence: agataggtgcctcactgattaagcattgg"
                     /ApEinfo_revcolor="#d6b295"
                     /ApEinfo_fwdcolor="#d6b295"
     promoter        complement(2258..2362)
                     /label="AmpR promoter"
                     /ApEinfo_revcolor="#f58a5e"
                     /ApEinfo_fwdcolor="#f58a5e"
                     /gene="bla"
     primer_bind     2476..2492
                     /label="M13 fwd"
                     /ApEinfo_revcolor="#75c6a9"
                     /ApEinfo_fwdcolor="#75c6a9"
                     /note="common sequencing primer, one of multiple similar variants"
     misc_feature    2523..2544
                     /label="Uni_9 F"
                     /ApEinfo_revcolor="#b4abac"
                     /ApEinfo_fwdcolor="#b4abac"
ORIGIN
        1 gaagtctaac gctgctctgg gctaactgtc CATTACTCGC ATCCATTCTC AGGCTGTCTC
       61 GTCTCGTCTC TTCTAATACG ACTCACTATA GGGAGATTCG TCTCCCACTA CATCCACATA
      121 CTACCTCCTT TACTTCACAT TCataatcAG ATAACAGATA CttcgGtatc tgttatctgt
      181 tTTTTTTcAA CAGATAGCCG CGttcgCGCG GCtatctgtt TTTTTTtAGC TGTCACCGGA
      241 TGTGCTTTCC GGTCTGATGA GTCCGTGAGG ACGAAACAGC CTCCCAGGAT ACATAGATTA
      301 CCACAACTCC GAGCCCTTCC ACCaggctag gtggaggctc agtgatgata agtctgcgat
      361 ggtggatgca tgtgtcatgg tcatagctgt ttcctgtgtg aaattgttat ccgctcagag
      421 ggcacaatcc tattccgcgc tatccgacaa tctccaagac attaggtgga gttcagttcg
      481 gcgtatggca tatgtcgctg gaaagaacat gtgagcaaaa ggccagcaaa aggccaggaa
      541 ccgtaaaaag gccgcgttgc tggcgttttt ccataggctc cgcccccctg acgagcatca
      601 caaaaatcga cgctcaagtc agaggtggcg aaacccgaca ggactataaa gataccaggc
      661 gtttccccct ggaagctccc tcgtgcgctc tcctgttccg accctgccgc ttaccggata
      721 cctgtccgcc tttctccctt cgggaagcgt ggcgctttct catagctcac gctgtaggta
      781 tctcagttcg gtgtaggtcg ttcgctccaa gctgggctgt gtgcacgaac cccccgttca
      841 gcccgaccgc tgcgccttat ccggtaacta tcgtcttgag tccaacccgg taagacacga
      901 cttatcgcca ctggcagcag ccactggtaa caggattagc agagcgaggt atgtaggcgg
      961 tgctacagag ttcttgaagt ggtggcctaa ctacggctac actagaagaa cagtatttgg
     1021 tatctgcgct ctgctgaagc cagttacctt cggaaaaaga gttggtagct cttgatccgg
     1081 caaacaaacc accgctggta gcggtggttt ttttgtttgc aagcagcaga ttacgcgcag
     1141 aaaaaaagga tctcaagaag atcctttgat cttttctacg gggtctgacg ctctattcaa
     1201 caaagccgcc gtcccgtcaa gtcagcgtaa atgggtaggg ggcttcaaat cgtcctcgtg
     1261 ataccaattc ggagcctgct tttttgtaca aacttgttga taatggcaat tcaaggatct
     1321 tcacctagat ccttttaaat taaaaatgaa gttttaaatc aatctaaagt atatatgagt
     1381 aaacttggtc tgacagttac caatgcttaa tcagtgaggc acctatctca gcgatctgtc
     1441 tatttcgttc atccatagtt gcctgactcc ccgtcgtgta gataactacg atacgggagg
     1501 gcttaccatc tggccccagt gctgcaatga taccgcgaga gccacgctca ccggctccag
     1561 atttatcagc aataaaccag ccagccggaa gggccgagcg cagaagtggt cctgcaactt
     1621 tatccgcctc catccagtct attaattgtt gccgggaagc tagagtaagt agttcgccag
     1681 ttaatagttt gcgcaacgtt gttgccattg ctacaggcat cgtggtgtca cgctcgtcgt
     1741 ttggtatggc ttcattcagc tccggttccc aacgatcaag gcgagttaca tgatccccca
     1801 tgttgtgcaa aaaagcggtt agctccttcg gtcctccgat cgttgtcaga agtaagttgg
     1861 ccgcagtgtt atcactcatg gttatggcag cactgcataa ttctcttact gtcatgccat
     1921 ccgtaagatg cttttctgtg actggtgagt actcaaccaa gtcattctga gaatagtgta
     1981 tgcggcgacc gagttgctct tgcccggcgt caatacggga taataccgcg ccacatagca
     2041 gaactttaaa agtgctcatc attggaaaac gttcttcggg gcgaaaactc tcaaggatct
     2101 taccgctgtt gagatccagt tcgatgtaac ccactcgtgc acccaactga tcttcagcat
     2161 cttttacttt caccagcgtt tctgggtgag caaaaacagg aaggcaaaat gccgcaaaaa
     2221 agggaataag ggcgacacgg aaatgttgaa tactcatact cttccttttt caatattatt
     2281 gaagcattta tcagggttat tgtctcatga gcggatacat atttgaatgt atttagaaaa
     2341 ataaacaaat aggggttccg cgcacatttc cccgaaaagt gccagatacc tgaaacaaaa
     2401 cccatcgtac ggccaaggaa gtctccaata actgtgatcc accacaagcg ccagggtttt
     2461 cccagtcacg acgttgtaaa acgacggcca gtcatgcata atccgcacgc atctggaata
     2521 aggaagtgcc attccgcctg acct
//
LOCUS       (G_4v_L)_G{u1,v2}_[s6u] 1104 bp ds-DNA     linear       15-SEP-2025
DEFINITION  synthetic circular DNA.
SOURCE      synthetic DNA construct
  ORGANISM  synthetic DNA construct
COMMENT     Imported using the Genbank importer. File name: pTwist+Kan+MC.gb
FEATURES             Location/Qualifiers
     misc_feature    4..20
                     /label="T7 promoter"
                     /ApEinfo_revcolor="#c6c9d1"
                     /ApEinfo_fwdcolor="#c6c9d1"
     misc_feature    21..36
                     /label="hp5"
                     /ApEinfo_revcolor="#ff9ccd"
                     /ApEinfo_fwdcolor="#ff9ccd"
     misc_feature    38..53
                     /label=2
                     /ApEinfo_revcolor="#b4abac"
                     /ApEinfo_fwdcolor="#b4abac"
     misc_feature    54..59
                     /label="v"
                     /ApEinfo_revcolor="#75c6a9"
                     /ApEinfo_fwdcolor="#75c6a9"
     misc_feature    60..69
                     /label=1
                     /ApEinfo_revcolor="#b7e6d7"
                     /ApEinfo_fwdcolor="#b7e6d7"
     misc_feature    70..72
                     /label="L"
                     /ApEinfo_revcolor="#b4abac"
                     /ApEinfo_fwdcolor="#b4abac"
     misc_feature    73..136
                     /label="R3"
                     /ApEinfo_revcolor="#d6b295"
                     /ApEinfo_fwdcolor="#d6b295"
     misc_feature    137..142
                     /label="6u"
                     /ApEinfo_revcolor="#faac61"
                     /ApEinfo_fwdcolor="#faac61"
     misc_feature    143..148
                     /label="u"
                     /ApEinfo_revcolor="#b7e6d7"
                     /ApEinfo_fwdcolor="#b7e6d7"
     misc_feature    149..158
                     /label="1'"
                     /ApEinfo_revcolor="#c7b0e3"
                     /ApEinfo_fwdcolor="#c7b0e3"
     misc_feature    159..164
                     /label="v'"
                     /ApEinfo_revcolor="#85dae9"
                     /ApEinfo_fwdcolor="#85dae9"
     misc_feature    165..170
                     /label="c"
                     /ApEinfo_revcolor="#f58a5e"
                     /ApEinfo_fwdcolor="#f58a5e"
     CDS             171..191
                     /label="linker peptide"
                     /ApEinfo_revcolor="#84b0dc"
                     /ApEinfo_fwdcolor="#84b0dc"
                     /translation="MKQNKEQ"
     CDS             192..914
                     /label="sCFP3A"
                     /ApEinfo_revcolor="#84b0dc"
                     /ApEinfo_fwdcolor="#84b0dc"
                     /translation="LVSKGEELFTGVVPILVELDGDVNGHKFSVSGEGEGDATYGKLTLKFICTTGKLPVPWPTLVTTLTWGVQCFARYPDHMKQHDFFKSAMPEGYVQERTIFFKDDGNYKTRAEVKFEGDTLVNRIELKGIDFKEDGNILGHKLEYNYISDNVYITADKQKNGIKANFKIRHNIEDGGVQLADHYQQNTPIGDGPVLLPDNHYLSTQSKLSKDPNEKRDHMVLLEFVTAAGITLGMDELYK**"
     misc_feature    915..1057
                     /label="DF30PPr"
                     /ApEinfo_revcolor="#c7b0e3"
                     /ApEinfo_fwdcolor="#c7b0e3"
     misc_feature    1058..1104
                     /label="T7t"
                     /ApEinfo_revcolor="#c7b0e3"
                     /ApEinfo_fwdcolor="#c7b0e3"
ORIGIN
        1 TTCTAATACG ACTCACTATA GGGAGATTCG TCTCCCACTA CATCCACATA CTAAATCCTT
       61 TACTTCACAT TCGGGTCGGC ATGGCATGTG CACCTCCTCG CGGTCCGACC TGGGCTACTT
      121 CGGTAGGCTA AGGCACAGAG TATGATGTTG TGAAGTGAAG GATTATATAA ATGAAACAGA
      181 ACAAAGAACA GTTAGTCAGT AAAGGTGAAG AATTATTTAC CGGTGTTGTA CCGATATTAG
      241 TCGAACTGGA CGGTGACGTA AACGGACATA AGTTCTCTGT AAGTGGAGAA GGTGAAGGGG
      301 ATGCCACCTA CGGGAAATTG ACGCTGAAAT TTATTTGCAC GACAGGGAAA CTGCCAGTCC
      361 CCTGGCCTAC TCTGGTAACC ACACTTACGT GGGGGGTTCA GTGCTTTGCA CGCTATCCCG
      421 ACCATATGAA GCAGCACGAT TTTTTCAAAT CTGCGATGCC GGAGGGCTAT GTGCAAGAAC
      481 GGACCATTTT CTTTAAGGAC GATGGTAACT ATAAAACTCG CGCCGAAGTT AAATTTGAAG
      541 GTGACACTTT GGTCAACCGT ATAGAACTGA AGGGGATAGA TTTTAAGGAA GATGGTAATA
      601 TCCTTGGTCA CAAGTTGGAA TACAACTACA TCAGCGATAA TGTATACATC ACAGCCGACA
      661 AGCAAAAAAA CGGTATCAAA GCAAACTTCA AAATACGTCA CAACATCGAG GACGGTGGAG
      721 TCCAGCTGGC CGACCACTAC CAGCAGAACA CCCCAATAGG CGACGGACCT GTTCTTCTGC
      781 CAGACAACCA CTACCTTTCG ACTCAATCAA AGCTTTCAAA GGATCCTAAC GAGAAACGGG
      841 ATCATATGGT GTTGCTTGAG TTCGTTACGG CAGCTGGTAT AACCTTGGGG ATGGACGAAC
      901 TTTACAAATA ATAATATTTG CCATGTGTAT GTGGGCCAAT CGTGGCGTGT CGGCCTGCTT
      961 CGGCAGGCAC TGGCGCCGCC CACATACTCT GATGATCCCC AATCGTAGCG TGTCGGGGTG
     1021 CGCTTGCACC CACTGGCGCT GGGATCATTC ATGGCAAtag cataacccct tggggcctct
     1081 aaacgggtct tgaggggttt tttg
//
LOCUS       (G_1_PPr_T7t)_G{u1,rbs2 3433 bp ds-DNA     circular     15-SEP-2025
DEFINITION  synthetic circular DNA.
SOURCE      synthetic DNA construct
  ORGANISM  synthetic DNA construct
COMMENT     Imported using the Genbank importer. File name: pTwist+Kan+MC.gb
FEATURES             Location/Qualifiers
     misc_feature    1..30
                     /label="Ug"
                     /ApEinfo_revcolor="#b7e6d7"
                     /ApEinfo_fwdcolor="#b7e6d7"
     misc_feature    31..70
                     /label="U1"
                     /ApEinfo_revcolor="#ff9ccd"
                     /ApEinfo_fwdcolor="#ff9ccd"
                     /note="GA homology domain"
     misc_feature    74..90
                     /label="T7 promoter"
                     /ApEinfo_revcolor="#c6c9d1"
                     /ApEinfo_fwdcolor="#c6c9d1"
     misc_feature    91..106
                     /label="hp5"
                     /ApEinfo_revcolor="#ff9ccd"
                     /ApEinfo_fwdcolor="#ff9ccd"
     misc_feature    108..123
                     /label=2
                     /ApEinfo_revcolor="#b4abac"
                     /ApEinfo_fwdcolor="#b4abac"
     misc_feature    124..129
                     /label="rbs'"
                     /ApEinfo_revcolor="#f58a5e"
                     /ApEinfo_fwdcolor="#f58a5e"
     misc_feature    130..139
                     /label=1
                     /ApEinfo_revcolor="#b7e6d7"
                     /ApEinfo_fwdcolor="#b7e6d7"
     misc_feature    140..142
                     /label="L"
                     /ApEinfo_revcolor="#b4abac"
                     /ApEinfo_fwdcolor="#b4abac"
     misc_feature    143..206
                     /label="R3"
                     /ApEinfo_revcolor="#d6b295"
                     /ApEinfo_fwdcolor="#d6b295"
     misc_feature    207..210
                     /label="4u"
                     /ApEinfo_revcolor="#b4abac"
                     /ApEinfo_fwdcolor="#b4abac"
     misc_feature    211..216
                     /label="u"
                     /ApEinfo_revcolor="#b7e6d7"
                     /ApEinfo_fwdcolor="#b7e6d7"
     misc_feature    217..226
                     /label="1'"
                     /ApEinfo_revcolor="#c7b0e3"
                     /ApEinfo_fwdcolor="#c7b0e3"
     misc_feature    227..232
                     /label="rbs6s"
                     /ApEinfo_revcolor="#84b0dc"
                     /ApEinfo_fwdcolor="#84b0dc"
     misc_feature    233..238
                     /label="c"
                     /ApEinfo_revcolor="#f58a5e"
                     /ApEinfo_fwdcolor="#f58a5e"
     CDS             239..259
                     /label="linker peptide"
                     /ApEinfo_revcolor="#84b0dc"
                     /ApEinfo_fwdcolor="#84b0dc"
                     /translation="MKQNKEQ"
     CDS             260..982
                     /label="sCFP3A"
                     /ApEinfo_revcolor="#84b0dc"
                     /ApEinfo_fwdcolor="#84b0dc"
                     /translation="LVSKGEELFTGVVPILVELDGDVNGHKFSVSGEGEGDATYGKLTLKFICTTGKLPVPWPTLVTTLTWGVQCFARYPDHMKQHDFFKSAMPEGYVQERTIFFKDDGNYKTRAEVKFEGDTLVNRIELKGIDFKEDGNILGHKLEYNYISDNVYITADKQKNGIKANFKIRHNIEDGGVQLADHYQQNTPIGDGPVLLPDNHYLSTQSKLSKDPNEKRDHMVLLEFVTAAGITLGMDELYK**"
     misc_feature    983..1125
                     /label="2PPrY"
                     /ApEinfo_revcolor="#c7b0e3"
                     /ApEinfo_fwdcolor="#c7b0e3"
     misc_feature    1126..1172
                     /label="T7t"
                     /ApEinfo_revcolor="#c7b0e3"
                     /ApEinfo_fwdcolor="#c7b0e3"
     misc_feature    1173..1212
                     /label="Ux"
                     /ApEinfo_revcolor="#ffef86"
                     /ApEinfo_fwdcolor="#ffef86"
                     /note="GA homology domain"
     misc_feature    1213..1233
                     /label="Uni_9 R"
                     /ApEinfo_revcolor="#b7e6d7"
                     /ApEinfo_fwdcolor="#b7e6d7"
     primer_bind     complement(1269..1285)
                     /label="M13 rev"
                     /ApEinfo_revcolor="#d59687"
                     /ApEinfo_fwdcolor="#d59687"
                     /note="common sequencing primer, one of multiple similar variants"
     rep_origin      complement(1457..2045)
                     /label="ori"
                     /ApEinfo_revcolor="#d6b295"
                     /ApEinfo_fwdcolor="#d6b295"
                     /note="high-copy-number ColE1/pMB1/pBR322/pUC origin of replication"
                     /direction="LEFT"
     protein_bind    complement(2162..2186)
                     /label="attB1"
                     /ApEinfo_revcolor="#b1ff67"
                     /ApEinfo_fwdcolor="#b1ff67"
                     /note="recombination site for the Gateway(R) BP reaction"
                     /gene="mutant version of attB"
                     /bound_moiety="BP Clonase(TM)"
     CDS             complement(2286..3146)
                     /label="AmpR"
                     /ApEinfo_revcolor="#84b0dc"
                     /ApEinfo_fwdcolor="#84b0dc"
                     /note="confers resistance to ampicillin, carbenicillin, andrelated antibiotics"
                     /gene="bla"
                     /product="beta-lactamase"
                     /translation="MSIQHFRVALIPFFAAFCLPVFAHPETLVKVKDAEDQLGARVGYIELDLNSGKILESFRPEERFPMMSTFKVLLCGAVLSRIDAGQEQLGRRIHYSQNDLVEYSPVTEKHLTDGMTVRELCSAAITMSDNTAANLLLTTIGGPKELTAFLHNMGDHVTRLDRWEPELNEAIPNDERDTTMPVAMATTLRKLLTGELLTLASRQQLIDWMEADKVAGPLLRSALPAGWFIADKSGAGERGSRGIIAALGPDGKPSRIVVIYTTGSQATMDERNRQIAEIGASLIKHW*"
     primer          complement(2289..2317)
                     /label="pET_ampR_rev"
                     /note="sequence: agataggtgcctcactgattaagcattgg"
                     /ApEinfo_revcolor="#d6b295"
                     /ApEinfo_fwdcolor="#d6b295"
     promoter        complement(3147..3251)
                     /label="AmpR promoter"
                     /ApEinfo_revcolor="#f58a5e"
                     /ApEinfo_fwdcolor="#f58a5e"
                     /gene="bla"
     primer_bind     3365..3381
                     /label="M13 fwd"
                     /ApEinfo_revcolor="#75c6a9"
                     /ApEinfo_fwdcolor="#75c6a9"
                     /note="common sequencing primer, one of multiple similar variants"
     misc_feature    3412..3433
                     /label="Uni_9 F"
                     /ApEinfo_revcolor="#b4abac"
                     /ApEinfo_fwdcolor="#b4abac"
ORIGIN
        1 gaagtctaac gctgctctgg gctaactgtc CATTACTCGC ATCCATTCTC AGGCTGTCTC
       61 GTCTCGTCTC TTCTAATACG ACTCACTATA GGGAGATTCG TCTCCCACTA CATCCACATA
      121 CTACCTCCTT TACTTCACAT TCGGGTCGGC ATGGCATGTG CACCTCCTCG CGGTCCGACC
      181 TGGGCTACTT CGGTAGGCTA AGGCACAGTA TGATGTTGTG AAGTGAAGGA GGATATAAAT
      241 GAAACAGAAC AAAGAACAGT TAGTCAGTAA AGGTGAAGAA TTATTTACCG GTGTTGTACC
      301 GATATTAGTC GAACTGGACG GTGACGTAAA CGGACATAAG TTCTCTGTAA GTGGAGAAGG
      361 TGAAGGGGAT GCCACCTACG GGAAATTGAC GCTGAAATTT ATTTGCACGA CAGGGAAACT
      421 GCCAGTCCCC TGGCCTACTC TGGTAACCAC ACTTACGTGG GGGGTTCAGT GCTTTGCACG
      481 CTATCCCGAC CATATGAAGC AGCACGATTT TTTCAAATCT GCGATGCCGG AGGGCTATGT
      541 GCAAGAACGG ACCATTTTCT TTAAGGACGA TGGTAACTAT AAAACTCGCG CCGAAGTTAA
      601 ATTTGAAGGT GACACTTTGG TCAACCGTAT AGAACTGAAG GGGATAGATT TTAAGGAAGA
      661 TGGTAATATC CTTGGTCACA AGTTGGAATA CAACTACATC AGCGATAATG TATACATCAC
      721 AGCCGACAAG CAAAAAAACG GTATCAAAGC AAACTTCAAA ATACGTCACA ACATCGAGGA
      781 CGGTGGAGTC CAGCTGGCCG ACCACTACCA GCAGAACACC CCAATAGGCG ACGGACCTGT
      841 TCTTCTGCCA GACAACCACT ACCTTTCGAC TCAATCAAAG CTTTCAAAGG ATCCTAACGA
      901 GAAACGGGAT CATATGGTGT TGCTTGAGTT CGTTACGGCA GCTGGTATAA CCTTGGGGAT
      961 GGACGAACTT TACAAATAAT AATATTTGCC ATGTGTATGT GGGCCAATCG TGGCGTGTCG
     1021 GCCTGCTTCG GCAGGCACTG GCGCCGCCCA CATACTCTGA TGATCCCCAA TCGTAGCGTG
     1081 TCGGGGTGCG CTTGCACCCA CTGGCGCTGG GATCATTCAT GGCAAtagca taaccccttg
     1141 gggcctctaa acgggtcttg aggggttttt tgCCAGGATA CATAGATTAC CACAACTCCG
     1201 AGCCCTTCCA CCaggctagg tggaggctca gtgatgataa gtctgcgatg gtggatgcat
     1261 gtgtcatggt catagctgtt tcctgtgtga aattgttatc cgctcagagg gcacaatcct
     1321 attccgcgct atccgacaat ctccaagaca ttaggtggag ttcagttcgg cgtatggcat
     1381 atgtcgctgg aaagaacatg tgagcaaaag gccagcaaaa ggccaggaac cgtaaaaagg
     1441 ccgcgttgct ggcgtttttc cataggctcc gcccccctga cgagcatcac aaaaatcgac
     1501 gctcaagtca gaggtggcga aacccgacag gactataaag ataccaggcg tttccccctg
     1561 gaagctccct cgtgcgctct cctgttccga ccctgccgct taccggatac ctgtccgcct
     1621 ttctcccttc gggaagcgtg gcgctttctc atagctcacg ctgtaggtat ctcagttcgg
     1681 tgtaggtcgt tcgctccaag ctgggctgtg tgcacgaacc ccccgttcag cccgaccgct
     1741 gcgccttatc cggtaactat cgtcttgagt ccaacccggt aagacacgac ttatcgccac
     1801 tggcagcagc cactggtaac aggattagca gagcgaggta tgtaggcggt gctacagagt
     1861 tcttgaagtg gtggcctaac tacggctaca ctagaagaac agtatttggt atctgcgctc
     1921 tgctgaagcc agttaccttc ggaaaaagag ttggtagctc ttgatccggc aaacaaacca
     1981 ccgctggtag cggtggtttt tttgtttgca agcagcagat tacgcgcaga aaaaaaggat
     2041 ctcaagaaga tcctttgatc ttttctacgg ggtctgacgc tctattcaac aaagccgccg
     2101 tcccgtcaag tcagcgtaaa tgggtagggg gcttcaaatc gtcctcgtga taccaattcg
     2161 gagcctgctt ttttgtacaa acttgttgat aatggcaatt caaggatctt cacctagatc
     2221 cttttaaatt aaaaatgaag ttttaaatca atctaaagta tatatgagta aacttggtct
     2281 gacagttacc aatgcttaat cagtgaggca cctatctcag cgatctgtct atttcgttca
     2341 tccatagttg cctgactccc cgtcgtgtag ataactacga tacgggaggg cttaccatct
     2401 ggccccagtg ctgcaatgat accgcgagag ccacgctcac cggctccaga tttatcagca
     2461 ataaaccagc cagccggaag ggccgagcgc agaagtggtc ctgcaacttt atccgcctcc
     2521 atccagtcta ttaattgttg ccgggaagct agagtaagta gttcgccagt taatagtttg
     2581 cgcaacgttg ttgccattgc tacaggcatc gtggtgtcac gctcgtcgtt tggtatggct
     2641 tcattcagct ccggttccca acgatcaagg cgagttacat gatcccccat gttgtgcaaa
     2701 aaagcggtta gctccttcgg tcctccgatc gttgtcagaa gtaagttggc cgcagtgtta
     2761 tcactcatgg ttatggcagc actgcataat tctcttactg tcatgccatc cgtaagatgc
     2821 ttttctgtga ctggtgagta ctcaaccaag tcattctgag aatagtgtat gcggcgaccg
     2881 agttgctctt gcccggcgtc aatacgggat aataccgcgc cacatagcag aactttaaaa
     2941 gtgctcatca ttggaaaacg ttcttcgggg cgaaaactct caaggatctt accgctgttg
     3001 agatccagtt cgatgtaacc cactcgtgca cccaactgat cttcagcatc ttttactttc
     3061 accagcgttt ctgggtgagc aaaaacagga aggcaaaatg ccgcaaaaaa gggaataagg
     3121 gcgacacgga aatgttgaat actcatactc ttcctttttc aatattattg aagcatttat
     3181 cagggttatt gtctcatgag cggatacata tttgaatgta tttagaaaaa taaacaaata
     3241 ggggttccgc gcacatttcc ccgaaaagtg ccagatacct gaaacaaaac ccatcgtacg
     3301 gccaaggaag tctccaataa ctgtgatcca ccacaagcgc cagggttttc ccagtcacga
     3361 cgttgtaaaa cgacggccag tcatgcataa tccgcacgca tctggaataa ggaagtgcca
     3421 ttccgcctga cct
//
LOCUS       (IN_5)_I{u1d}_[s2u],_[d 2546 bp ds-DNA     circular     15-SEP-2025
DEFINITION  synthetic circular DNA.
SOURCE      synthetic DNA construct
  ORGANISM  synthetic DNA construct
COMMENT     Imported using the Genbank importer. File name:
            pTwist+Amp+High+Copy.gb
FEATURES             Location/Qualifiers
     misc_feature    1..30
                     /label="Ug"
                     /ApEinfo_revcolor="#b4abac"
                     /ApEinfo_fwdcolor="#b4abac"
     misc_feature    31..70
                     /label="U1"
                     /ApEinfo_revcolor="#c7b0e3"
                     /ApEinfo_fwdcolor="#c7b0e3"
     misc_feature    74..90
                     /label="T7 promoter"
                     /ApEinfo_revcolor="#d59687"
                     /ApEinfo_fwdcolor="#d59687"
     misc_feature    91..106
                     /label="hp5"
                     /ApEinfo_revcolor="#f8d3a9"
                     /ApEinfo_fwdcolor="#f8d3a9"
     misc_feature    107..126
                     /label="d20"
                     /ApEinfo_revcolor="#d6b295"
                     /ApEinfo_fwdcolor="#d6b295"
     misc_feature    127..136
                     /label=1
                     /ApEinfo_revcolor="#75c6a9"
                     /ApEinfo_fwdcolor="#75c6a9"
     misc_feature    137..142
                     /label="u"
                     /ApEinfo_revcolor="#b7e6d7"
                     /ApEinfo_fwdcolor="#b7e6d7"
     misc_feature    143..144
                     /label="2u"
                     /ApEinfo_revcolor="#85dae9"
                     /ApEinfo_fwdcolor="#85dae9"
     misc_feature    145..229
                     /label="Thyb10"
                     /ApEinfo_revcolor="#d59687"
                     /ApEinfo_fwdcolor="#d59687"
     misc_feature    230..285
                     /label="riboJn"
                     /ApEinfo_revcolor="#b7e6d7"
                     /ApEinfo_fwdcolor="#b7e6d7"
     misc_feature    286..325
                     /label="Ux"
                     /ApEinfo_revcolor="#b1ff67"
                     /ApEinfo_fwdcolor="#b1ff67"
     source          326..2546
                     /label="source"
                     /ApEinfo_revcolor="#9eafd2"
                     /ApEinfo_fwdcolor="#9eafd2"
                     /organism="synthetic DNA construct"
                     /mol_type="other DNA"
     misc_feature    326..346
                     /label="Uni_9 R"
                     /ApEinfo_revcolor="#b7e6d7"
                     /ApEinfo_fwdcolor="#b7e6d7"
     primer_bind     complement(382..398)
                     /label="M13 rev"
                     /ApEinfo_revcolor="#d59687"
                     /ApEinfo_fwdcolor="#d59687"
                     /note="common sequencing primer, one of multiple similar variants"
     rep_origin      complement(570..1158)
                     /label="ori"
                     /ApEinfo_revcolor="#d6b295"
                     /ApEinfo_fwdcolor="#d6b295"
                     /note="high-copy-number ColE1/pMB1/pBR322/pUC origin of replication"
                     /direction="LEFT"
     protein_bind    complement(1275..1299)
                     /label="attB1"
                     /ApEinfo_revcolor="#b1ff67"
                     /ApEinfo_fwdcolor="#b1ff67"
                     /note="recombination site for the Gateway(R) BP reaction"
                     /gene="mutant version of attB"
                     /bound_moiety="BP Clonase(TM)"
     CDS             complement(1399..2259)
                     /label="AmpR"
                     /ApEinfo_revcolor="#84b0dc"
                     /ApEinfo_fwdcolor="#84b0dc"
                     /note="confers resistance to ampicillin, carbenicillin, andrelated antibiotics"
                     /gene="bla"
                     /product="beta-lactamase"
                     /translation="MSIQHFRVALIPFFAAFCLPVFAHPETLVKVKDAEDQLGARVGYIELDLNSGKILESFRPEERFPMMSTFKVLLCGAVLSRIDAGQEQLGRRIHYSQNDLVEYSPVTEKHLTDGMTVRELCSAAITMSDNTAANLLLTTIGGPKELTAFLHNMGDHVTRLDRWEPELNEAIPNDERDTTMPVAMATTLRKLLTGELLTLASRQQLIDWMEADKVAGPLLRSALPAGWFIADKSGAGERGSRGIIAALGPDGKPSRIVVIYTTGSQATMDERNRQIAEIGASLIKHW*"
     promoter        complement(2260..2364)
                     /label="AmpR promoter"
                     /ApEinfo_revcolor="#f58a5e"
                     /ApEinfo_fwdcolor="#f58a5e"
                     /gene="bla"
     primer_bind     2478..2494
                     /label="M13 fwd"
                     /ApEinfo_revcolor="#75c6a9"
                     /ApEinfo_fwdcolor="#75c6a9"
                     /note="common sequencing primer, one of multiple similar variants"
     misc_feature    2525..2546
                     /label="Uni_9 F"
                     /ApEinfo_revcolor="#b4abac"
                     /ApEinfo_fwdcolor="#b4abac"
ORIGIN
        1 gaagtctaac gctgctctgg gctaactgtc CATTACTCGC ATCCATTCTC AGGCTGTCTC
       61 GTCTCGTCTC TTCTAATACG ACTCACTATA GGGAGATTCG TCTCCCAAAT ACTTAATACA
      121 AAATAATCAC TTCACAACAT CATAataatc AGATAACAGA TACttcgGta tctgttatct
      181 gttTTTTTTc AACAGATAGC CGCGttcgCG CGGCtatctg ttTTTTTTtA GCTGTCACCG
      241 GATGTGCTTT CCGGTCTGAT GAGTCCGTGA GGACGAAACA GCCTCCCAGG ATACATAGAT
      301 TACCACAACT CCGAGCCCTT CCACCaggct aggtggaggc tcagtgatga taagtctgcg
      361 atggtggatg catgtgtcat ggtcatagct gtttcctgtg tgaaattgtt atccgctcag
      421 agggcacaat cctattccgc gctatccgac aatctccaag acattaggtg gagttcagtt
      481 cggcgtatgg catatgtcgc tggaaagaac atgtgagcaa aaggccagca aaaggccagg
      541 aaccgtaaaa aggccgcgtt gctggcgttt ttccataggc tccgcccccc tgacgagcat
      601 cacaaaaatc gacgctcaag tcagaggtgg cgaaacccga caggactata aagataccag
      661 gcgtttcccc ctggaagctc cctcgtgcgc tctcctgttc cgaccctgcc gcttaccgga
      721 tacctgtccg cctttctccc ttcgggaagc gtggcgcttt ctcatagctc acgctgtagg
      781 tatctcagtt cggtgtaggt cgttcgctcc aagctgggct gtgtgcacga accccccgtt
      841 cagcccgacc gctgcgcctt atccggtaac tatcgtcttg agtccaaccc ggtaagacac
      901 gacttatcgc cactggcagc agccactggt aacaggatta gcagagcgag gtatgtaggc
      961 ggtgctacag agttcttgaa gtggtggcct aactacggct acactagaag aacagtattt
     1021 ggtatctgcg ctctgctgaa gccagttacc ttcggaaaaa gagttggtag ctcttgatcc
     1081 ggcaaacaaa ccaccgctgg tagcggtggt ttttttgttt gcaagcagca gattacgcgc
     1141 agaaaaaaag gatctcaaga agatcctttg atcttttcta cggggtctga cgctctattc
     1201 aacaaagccg ccgtcccgtc aagtcagcgt aaatgggtag ggggcttcaa atcgtcctcg
     1261 tgataccaat tcggagcctg cttttttgta caaacttgtt gataatggca attcaaggat
     1321 cttcacctag atccttttaa attaaaaatg aagttttaaa tcaatctaaa gtatatatga
     1381 gtaaacttgg tctgacagtt accaatgctt aatcagtgag gcacctatct cagcgatctg
     1441 tctatttcgt tcatccatag ttgcctgact ccccgtcgtg tagataacta cgatacggga
     1501 gggcttacca tctggcccca gtgctgcaat gataccgcga gagccacgct caccggctcc
     1561 agatttatca gcaataaacc agccagccgg aagggccgag cgcagaagtg gtcctgcaac
     1621 tttatccgcc tccatccagt ctattaattg ttgccgggaa gctagagtaa gtagttcgcc
     1681 agttaatagt ttgcgcaacg ttgttgccat tgctacaggc atcgtggtgt cacgctcgtc
     1741 gtttggtatg gcttcattca gctccggttc ccaacgatca aggcgagtta catgatcccc
     1801 catgttgtgc aaaaaagcgg ttagctcctt cggtcctccg atcgttgtca gaagtaagtt
     1861 ggccgcagtg ttatcactca tggttatggc agcactgcat aattctctta ctgtcatgcc
     1921 atccgtaaga tgcttttctg tgactggtga gtactcaacc aagtcattct gagaatagtg
     1981 tatgcggcga ccgagttgct cttgcccggc gtcaatacgg gataataccg cgccacatag
     2041 cagaacttta aaagtgctca tcattggaaa acgttcttcg gggcgaaaac tctcaaggat
     2101 cttaccgctg ttgagatcca gttcgatgta acccactcgt gcacccaact gatcttcagc
     2161 atcttttact ttcaccagcg tttctgggtg agcaaaaaca ggaaggcaaa atgccgcaaa
     2221 aaagggaata agggcgacac ggaaatgttg aatactcata ctcttccttt ttcaatatta
     2281 ttgaagcatt tatcagggtt attgtctcat gagcggatac atatttgaat gtatttagaa
     2341 aaataaacaa ataggggttc cgcgcacatt tccccgaaaa gtgccagata cctgaaacaa
     2401 aacccatcgt acggccaagg aagtctccaa taactgtgat ccaccacaag cgccagggtt
     2461 ttcccagtca cgacgttgta aaacgacggc cagtcatgca taatccgcac gcatctggaa
     2521 taaggaagtg ccattccgcc tgacct
//
LOCUS       (IN_6)_I{u1d}_[s4u],_[d 2548 bp ds-DNA     circular     15-SEP-2025
DEFINITION  synthetic circular DNA.
SOURCE      synthetic DNA construct
  ORGANISM  synthetic DNA construct
COMMENT     Imported using the Genbank importer. File name:
            pTwist+Amp+High+Copy.gb
FEATURES             Location/Qualifiers
     misc_feature    1..30
                     /label="Ug"
                     /ApEinfo_revcolor="#b4abac"
                     /ApEinfo_fwdcolor="#b4abac"
     misc_feature    31..70
                     /label="U1"
                     /ApEinfo_revcolor="#c7b0e3"
                     /ApEinfo_fwdcolor="#c7b0e3"
     misc_feature    74..90
                     /label="T7 promoter"
                     /ApEinfo_revcolor="#85dae9"
                     /ApEinfo_fwdcolor="#85dae9"
     misc_feature    91..106
                     /label="hp5"
                     /ApEinfo_revcolor="#d6b295"
                     /ApEinfo_fwdcolor="#d6b295"
     misc_feature    107..126
                     /label="d20"
                     /ApEinfo_revcolor="#b7e6d7"
                     /ApEinfo_fwdcolor="#b7e6d7"
     misc_feature    127..136
                     /label=1
                     /ApEinfo_revcolor="#ff9ccd"
                     /ApEinfo_fwdcolor="#ff9ccd"
     misc_feature    137..142
                     /label="u"
                     /ApEinfo_revcolor="#c6c9d1"
                     /ApEinfo_fwdcolor="#c6c9d1"
     misc_feature    143..146
                     /label="4u"
                     /ApEinfo_revcolor="#b1ff67"
                     /ApEinfo_fwdcolor="#b1ff67"
     misc_feature    147..231
                     /label="Thyb10"
                     /ApEinfo_revcolor="#c6c9d1"
                     /ApEinfo_fwdcolor="#c6c9d1"
     misc_feature    232..287
                     /label="riboJn"
                     /ApEinfo_revcolor="#b7e6d7"
                     /ApEinfo_fwdcolor="#b7e6d7"
     misc_feature    288..327
                     /label="Ux"
                     /ApEinfo_revcolor="#b1ff67"
                     /ApEinfo_fwdcolor="#b1ff67"
     source          328..2548
                     /label="source"
                     /ApEinfo_revcolor="#9eafd2"
                     /ApEinfo_fwdcolor="#9eafd2"
                     /organism="synthetic DNA construct"
                     /mol_type="other DNA"
     misc_feature    328..348
                     /label="Uni_9 R"
                     /ApEinfo_revcolor="#b7e6d7"
                     /ApEinfo_fwdcolor="#b7e6d7"
     primer_bind     complement(384..400)
                     /label="M13 rev"
                     /ApEinfo_revcolor="#d59687"
                     /ApEinfo_fwdcolor="#d59687"
                     /note="common sequencing primer, one of multiple similar variants"
     rep_origin      complement(572..1160)
                     /label="ori"
                     /ApEinfo_revcolor="#d6b295"
                     /ApEinfo_fwdcolor="#d6b295"
                     /note="high-copy-number ColE1/pMB1/pBR322/pUC origin of replication"
                     /direction="LEFT"
     protein_bind    complement(1277..1301)
                     /label="attB1"
                     /ApEinfo_revcolor="#b1ff67"
                     /ApEinfo_fwdcolor="#b1ff67"
                     /note="recombination site for the Gateway(R) BP reaction"
                     /gene="mutant version of attB"
                     /bound_moiety="BP Clonase(TM)"
     CDS             complement(1401..2261)
                     /label="AmpR"
                     /ApEinfo_revcolor="#84b0dc"
                     /ApEinfo_fwdcolor="#84b0dc"
                     /note="confers resistance to ampicillin, carbenicillin, andrelated antibiotics"
                     /gene="bla"
                     /product="beta-lactamase"
                     /translation="MSIQHFRVALIPFFAAFCLPVFAHPETLVKVKDAEDQLGARVGYIELDLNSGKILESFRPEERFPMMSTFKVLLCGAVLSRIDAGQEQLGRRIHYSQNDLVEYSPVTEKHLTDGMTVRELCSAAITMSDNTAANLLLTTIGGPKELTAFLHNMGDHVTRLDRWEPELNEAIPNDERDTTMPVAMATTLRKLLTGELLTLASRQQLIDWMEADKVAGPLLRSALPAGWFIADKSGAGERGSRGIIAALGPDGKPSRIVVIYTTGSQATMDERNRQIAEIGASLIKHW*"
     promoter        complement(2262..2366)
                     /label="AmpR promoter"
                     /ApEinfo_revcolor="#f58a5e"
                     /ApEinfo_fwdcolor="#f58a5e"
                     /gene="bla"
     primer_bind     2480..2496
                     /label="M13 fwd"
                     /ApEinfo_revcolor="#75c6a9"
                     /ApEinfo_fwdcolor="#75c6a9"
                     /note="common sequencing primer, one of multiple similar variants"
     misc_feature    2527..2548
                     /label="Uni_9 F"
                     /ApEinfo_revcolor="#b4abac"
                     /ApEinfo_fwdcolor="#b4abac"
ORIGIN
        1 gaagtctaac gctgctctgg gctaactgtc CATTACTCGC ATCCATTCTC AGGCTGTCTC
       61 GTCTCGTCTC TTCTAATACG ACTCACTATA GGGAGATTCG TCTCCCAAAT ACTTAATACA
      121 AAATAATCAC TTCACAACAT CATACTataa tcAGATAACA GATACttcgG tatctgttat
      181 ctgttTTTTT TcAACAGATA GCCGCGttcg CGCGGCtatc tgttTTTTTT tAGCTGTCAC
      241 CGGATGTGCT TTCCGGTCTG ATGAGTCCGT GAGGACGAAA CAGCCTCCCA GGATACATAG
      301 ATTACCACAA CTCCGAGCCC TTCCACCagg ctaggtggag gctcagtgat gataagtctg
      361 cgatggtgga tgcatgtgtc atggtcatag ctgtttcctg tgtgaaattg ttatccgctc
      421 agagggcaca atcctattcc gcgctatccg acaatctcca agacattagg tggagttcag
      481 ttcggcgtat ggcatatgtc gctggaaaga acatgtgagc aaaaggccag caaaaggcca
      541 ggaaccgtaa aaaggccgcg ttgctggcgt ttttccatag gctccgcccc cctgacgagc
      601 atcacaaaaa tcgacgctca agtcagaggt ggcgaaaccc gacaggacta taaagatacc
      661 aggcgtttcc ccctggaagc tccctcgtgc gctctcctgt tccgaccctg ccgcttaccg
      721 gatacctgtc cgcctttctc ccttcgggaa gcgtggcgct ttctcatagc tcacgctgta
      781 ggtatctcag ttcggtgtag gtcgttcgct ccaagctggg ctgtgtgcac gaaccccccg
      841 ttcagcccga ccgctgcgcc ttatccggta actatcgtct tgagtccaac ccggtaagac
      901 acgacttatc gccactggca gcagccactg gtaacaggat tagcagagcg aggtatgtag
      961 gcggtgctac agagttcttg aagtggtggc ctaactacgg ctacactaga agaacagtat
     1021 ttggtatctg cgctctgctg aagccagtta ccttcggaaa aagagttggt agctcttgat
     1081 ccggcaaaca aaccaccgct ggtagcggtg gtttttttgt ttgcaagcag cagattacgc
     1141 gcagaaaaaa aggatctcaa gaagatcctt tgatcttttc tacggggtct gacgctctat
     1201 tcaacaaagc cgccgtcccg tcaagtcagc gtaaatgggt agggggcttc aaatcgtcct
     1261 cgtgatacca attcggagcc tgcttttttg tacaaacttg ttgataatgg caattcaagg
     1321 atcttcacct agatcctttt aaattaaaaa tgaagtttta aatcaatcta aagtatatat
     1381 gagtaaactt ggtctgacag ttaccaatgc ttaatcagtg aggcacctat ctcagcgatc
     1441 tgtctatttc gttcatccat agttgcctga ctccccgtcg tgtagataac tacgatacgg
     1501 gagggcttac catctggccc cagtgctgca atgataccgc gagagccacg ctcaccggct
     1561 ccagatttat cagcaataaa ccagccagcc ggaagggccg agcgcagaag tggtcctgca
     1621 actttatccg cctccatcca gtctattaat tgttgccggg aagctagagt aagtagttcg
     1681 ccagttaata gtttgcgcaa cgttgttgcc attgctacag gcatcgtggt gtcacgctcg
     1741 tcgtttggta tggcttcatt cagctccggt tcccaacgat caaggcgagt tacatgatcc
     1801 cccatgttgt gcaaaaaagc ggttagctcc ttcggtcctc cgatcgttgt cagaagtaag
     1861 ttggccgcag tgttatcact catggttatg gcagcactgc ataattctct tactgtcatg
     1921 ccatccgtaa gatgcttttc tgtgactggt gagtactcaa ccaagtcatt ctgagaatag
     1981 tgtatgcggc gaccgagttg ctcttgcccg gcgtcaatac gggataatac cgcgccacat
     2041 agcagaactt taaaagtgct catcattgga aaacgttctt cggggcgaaa actctcaagg
     2101 atcttaccgc tgttgagatc cagttcgatg taacccactc gtgcacccaa ctgatcttca
     2161 gcatctttta ctttcaccag cgtttctggg tgagcaaaaa caggaaggca aaatgccgca
     2221 aaaaagggaa taagggcgac acggaaatgt tgaatactca tactcttcct ttttcaatat
     2281 tattgaagca tttatcaggg ttattgtctc atgagcggat acatatttga atgtatttag
     2341 aaaaataaac aaataggggt tccgcgcaca tttccccgaa aagtgccaga tacctgaaac
     2401 aaaacccatc gtacggccaa ggaagtctcc aataactgtg atccaccaca agcgccaggg
     2461 ttttcccagt cacgacgttg taaaacgacg gccagtcatg cataatccgc acgcatctgg
     2521 aataaggaag tgccattccg cctgacct
//
LOCUS       (IN_2)_I{u1}_[],_[Thyb1 2525 bp ds-DNA     circular     15-SEP-2025
DEFINITION  synthetic circular DNA.
SOURCE      synthetic DNA construct
  ORGANISM  synthetic DNA construct
COMMENT     Imported using the Genbank importer. File name:
            pTwist+Amp+High+Copy.gb
FEATURES             Location/Qualifiers
     misc_feature    1..30
                     /label="Ug"
                     /ApEinfo_revcolor="#b4abac"
                     /ApEinfo_fwdcolor="#b4abac"
     misc_feature    31..70
                     /label="U1"
                     /ApEinfo_revcolor="#c7b0e3"
                     /ApEinfo_fwdcolor="#c7b0e3"
     misc_feature    74..90
                     /label="T7 promoter"
                     /ApEinfo_revcolor="#c6c9d1"
                     /ApEinfo_fwdcolor="#c6c9d1"
     misc_feature    91..106
                     /label="hp5"
                     /ApEinfo_revcolor="#84b0dc"
                     /ApEinfo_fwdcolor="#84b0dc"
     misc_feature    107..107
                     /label="d1"
                     /ApEinfo_revcolor="#faac61"
                     /ApEinfo_fwdcolor="#faac61"
     misc_feature    108..117
                     /label=1
                     /ApEinfo_revcolor="#84b0dc"
                     /ApEinfo_fwdcolor="#84b0dc"
     misc_feature    118..123
                     /label="u"
                     /ApEinfo_revcolor="#b1ff67"
                     /ApEinfo_fwdcolor="#b1ff67"
     misc_feature    124..208
                     /label="Thyb10"
                     /ApEinfo_revcolor="#b1ff67"
                     /ApEinfo_fwdcolor="#b1ff67"
     misc_feature    209..264
                     /label="riboJn"
                     /ApEinfo_revcolor="#b7e6d7"
                     /ApEinfo_fwdcolor="#b7e6d7"
     misc_feature    265..304
                     /label="Ux"
                     /ApEinfo_revcolor="#ffef86"
                     /ApEinfo_fwdcolor="#ffef86"
     source          305..2525
                     /label="source"
                     /ApEinfo_revcolor="#9eafd2"
                     /ApEinfo_fwdcolor="#9eafd2"
                     /organism="synthetic DNA construct"
                     /mol_type="other DNA"
     misc_feature    305..325
                     /label="Uni_9 R"
                     /ApEinfo_revcolor="#b7e6d7"
                     /ApEinfo_fwdcolor="#b7e6d7"
     primer_bind     complement(361..377)
                     /label="M13 rev"
                     /ApEinfo_revcolor="#d59687"
                     /ApEinfo_fwdcolor="#d59687"
                     /note="common sequencing primer, one of multiple similar variants"
     rep_origin      complement(549..1137)
                     /label="ori"
                     /ApEinfo_revcolor="#d6b295"
                     /ApEinfo_fwdcolor="#d6b295"
                     /note="high-copy-number ColE1/pMB1/pBR322/pUC origin of replication"
                     /direction="LEFT"
     protein_bind    complement(1254..1278)
                     /label="attB1"
                     /ApEinfo_revcolor="#b1ff67"
                     /ApEinfo_fwdcolor="#b1ff67"
                     /note="recombination site for the Gateway(R) BP reaction"
                     /gene="mutant version of attB"
                     /bound_moiety="BP Clonase(TM)"
     CDS             complement(1378..2238)
                     /label="AmpR"
                     /ApEinfo_revcolor="#84b0dc"
                     /ApEinfo_fwdcolor="#84b0dc"
                     /note="confers resistance to ampicillin, carbenicillin, andrelated antibiotics"
                     /gene="bla"
                     /product="beta-lactamase"
                     /translation="MSIQHFRVALIPFFAAFCLPVFAHPETLVKVKDAEDQLGARVGYIELDLNSGKILESFRPEERFPMMSTFKVLLCGAVLSRIDAGQEQLGRRIHYSQNDLVEYSPVTEKHLTDGMTVRELCSAAITMSDNTAANLLLTTIGGPKELTAFLHNMGDHVTRLDRWEPELNEAIPNDERDTTMPVAMATTLRKLLTGELLTLASRQQLIDWMEADKVAGPLLRSALPAGWFIADKSGAGERGSRGIIAALGPDGKPSRIVVIYTTGSQATMDERNRQIAEIGASLIKHW*"
     promoter        complement(2239..2343)
                     /label="AmpR promoter"
                     /ApEinfo_revcolor="#f58a5e"
                     /ApEinfo_fwdcolor="#f58a5e"
                     /gene="bla"
     primer_bind     2457..2473
                     /label="M13 fwd"
                     /ApEinfo_revcolor="#75c6a9"
                     /ApEinfo_fwdcolor="#75c6a9"
                     /note="common sequencing primer, one of multiple similar variants"
     misc_feature    2504..2525
                     /label="Uni_9 F"
                     /ApEinfo_revcolor="#b4abac"
                     /ApEinfo_fwdcolor="#b4abac"
ORIGIN
        1 gaagtctaac gctgctctgg gctaactgtc CATTACTCGC ATCCATTCTC AGGCTGTCTC
       61 GTCTCGTCTC TTCTAATACG ACTCACTATA GGGAGATTCG TCTCCCATCA CTTCACAACA
      121 TCAataatcA GATAACAGAT ACttcgGtat ctgttatctg ttTTTTTTcA ACAGATAGCC
      181 GCGttcgCGC GGCtatctgt tTTTTTTtAG CTGTCACCGG ATGTGCTTTC CGGTCTGATG
      241 AGTCCGTGAG GACGAAACAG CCTCCCAGGA TACATAGATT ACCACAACTC CGAGCCCTTC
      301 CACCaggcta ggtggaggct cagtgatgat aagtctgcga tggtggatgc atgtgtcatg
      361 gtcatagctg tttcctgtgt gaaattgtta tccgctcaga gggcacaatc ctattccgcg
      421 ctatccgaca atctccaaga cattaggtgg agttcagttc ggcgtatggc atatgtcgct
      481 ggaaagaaca tgtgagcaaa aggccagcaa aaggccagga accgtaaaaa ggccgcgttg
      541 ctggcgtttt tccataggct ccgcccccct gacgagcatc acaaaaatcg acgctcaagt
      601 cagaggtggc gaaacccgac aggactataa agataccagg cgtttccccc tggaagctcc
      661 ctcgtgcgct ctcctgttcc gaccctgccg cttaccggat acctgtccgc ctttctccct
      721 tcgggaagcg tggcgctttc tcatagctca cgctgtaggt atctcagttc ggtgtaggtc
      781 gttcgctcca agctgggctg tgtgcacgaa ccccccgttc agcccgaccg ctgcgcctta
      841 tccggtaact atcgtcttga gtccaacccg gtaagacacg acttatcgcc actggcagca
      901 gccactggta acaggattag cagagcgagg tatgtaggcg gtgctacaga gttcttgaag
      961 tggtggccta actacggcta cactagaaga acagtatttg gtatctgcgc tctgctgaag
     1021 ccagttacct tcggaaaaag agttggtagc tcttgatccg gcaaacaaac caccgctggt
     1081 agcggtggtt tttttgtttg caagcagcag attacgcgca gaaaaaaagg atctcaagaa
     1141 gatcctttga tcttttctac ggggtctgac gctctattca acaaagccgc cgtcccgtca
     1201 agtcagcgta aatgggtagg gggcttcaaa tcgtcctcgt gataccaatt cggagcctgc
     1261 ttttttgtac aaacttgttg ataatggcaa ttcaaggatc ttcacctaga tccttttaaa
     1321 ttaaaaatga agttttaaat caatctaaag tatatatgag taaacttggt ctgacagtta
     1381 ccaatgctta atcagtgagg cacctatctc agcgatctgt ctatttcgtt catccatagt
     1441 tgcctgactc cccgtcgtgt agataactac gatacgggag ggcttaccat ctggccccag
     1501 tgctgcaatg ataccgcgag agccacgctc accggctcca gatttatcag caataaacca
     1561 gccagccgga agggccgagc gcagaagtgg tcctgcaact ttatccgcct ccatccagtc
     1621 tattaattgt tgccgggaag ctagagtaag tagttcgcca gttaatagtt tgcgcaacgt
     1681 tgttgccatt gctacaggca tcgtggtgtc acgctcgtcg tttggtatgg cttcattcag
     1741 ctccggttcc caacgatcaa ggcgagttac atgatccccc atgttgtgca aaaaagcggt
     1801 tagctccttc ggtcctccga tcgttgtcag aagtaagttg gccgcagtgt tatcactcat
     1861 ggttatggca gcactgcata attctcttac tgtcatgcca tccgtaagat gcttttctgt
     1921 gactggtgag tactcaacca agtcattctg agaatagtgt atgcggcgac cgagttgctc
     1981 ttgcccggcg tcaatacggg ataataccgc gccacatagc agaactttaa aagtgctcat
     2041 cattggaaaa cgttcttcgg ggcgaaaact ctcaaggatc ttaccgctgt tgagatccag
     2101 ttcgatgtaa cccactcgtg cacccaactg atcttcagca tcttttactt tcaccagcgt
     2161 ttctgggtga gcaaaaacag gaaggcaaaa tgccgcaaaa aagggaataa gggcgacacg
     2221 gaaatgttga atactcatac tcttcctttt tcaatattat tgaagcattt atcagggtta
     2281 ttgtctcatg agcggataca tatttgaatg tatttagaaa aataaacaaa taggggttcc
     2341 gcgcacattt ccccgaaaag tgccagatac ctgaaacaaa acccatcgta cggccaagga
     2401 agtctccaat aactgtgatc caccacaagc gccagggttt tcccagtcac gacgttgtaa
     2461 aacgacggcc agtcatgcat aatccgcacg catctggaat aaggaagtgc cattccgcct
     2521 gacct
//
LOCUS       (IN_3)_I{u1d}_[],_[d5_T 2529 bp ds-DNA     circular     15-SEP-2025
DEFINITION  synthetic circular DNA.
SOURCE      synthetic DNA construct
  ORGANISM  synthetic DNA construct
COMMENT     Imported using the Genbank importer. File name:
            pTwist+Amp+High+Copy.gb
FEATURES             Location/Qualifiers
     misc_feature    1..30
                     /label="Ug"
                     /ApEinfo_revcolor="#b4abac"
                     /ApEinfo_fwdcolor="#b4abac"
     misc_feature    31..70
                     /label="U1"
                     /ApEinfo_revcolor="#c7b0e3"
                     /ApEinfo_fwdcolor="#c7b0e3"
     misc_feature    74..90
                     /label="T7 promoter"
                     /ApEinfo_revcolor="#d59687"
                     /ApEinfo_fwdcolor="#d59687"
     misc_feature    91..106
                     /label="hp5"
                     /ApEinfo_revcolor="#f8d3a9"
                     /ApEinfo_fwdcolor="#f8d3a9"
     misc_feature    107..111
                     /label="d5"
                     /ApEinfo_revcolor="#b1ff67"
                     /ApEinfo_fwdcolor="#b1ff67"
     misc_feature    112..121
                     /label=1
                     /ApEinfo_revcolor="#9eafd2"
                     /ApEinfo_fwdcolor="#9eafd2"
     misc_feature    122..127
                     /label="u"
                     /ApEinfo_revcolor="#75c6a9"
                     /ApEinfo_fwdcolor="#75c6a9"
     misc_feature    128..212
                     /label="Thyb10"
                     /ApEinfo_revcolor="#f58a5e"
                     /ApEinfo_fwdcolor="#f58a5e"
     misc_feature    213..268
                     /label="riboJn"
                     /ApEinfo_revcolor="#b7e6d7"
                     /ApEinfo_fwdcolor="#b7e6d7"
     misc_feature    269..308
                     /label="Ux"
                     /ApEinfo_revcolor="#b4abac"
                     /ApEinfo_fwdcolor="#b4abac"
     source          309..2529
                     /label="source"
                     /ApEinfo_revcolor="#9eafd2"
                     /ApEinfo_fwdcolor="#9eafd2"
                     /organism="synthetic DNA construct"
                     /mol_type="other DNA"
     misc_feature    309..329
                     /label="Uni_9 R"
                     /ApEinfo_revcolor="#b7e6d7"
                     /ApEinfo_fwdcolor="#b7e6d7"
     primer_bind     complement(365..381)
                     /label="M13 rev"
                     /ApEinfo_revcolor="#d59687"
                     /ApEinfo_fwdcolor="#d59687"
                     /note="common sequencing primer, one of multiple similar variants"
     rep_origin      complement(553..1141)
                     /label="ori"
                     /ApEinfo_revcolor="#d6b295"
                     /ApEinfo_fwdcolor="#d6b295"
                     /note="high-copy-number ColE1/pMB1/pBR322/pUC origin of replication"
                     /direction="LEFT"
     protein_bind    complement(1258..1282)
                     /label="attB1"
                     /ApEinfo_revcolor="#b1ff67"
                     /ApEinfo_fwdcolor="#b1ff67"
                     /note="recombination site for the Gateway(R) BP reaction"
                     /gene="mutant version of attB"
                     /bound_moiety="BP Clonase(TM)"
     CDS             complement(1382..2242)
                     /label="AmpR"
                     /ApEinfo_revcolor="#84b0dc"
                     /ApEinfo_fwdcolor="#84b0dc"
                     /note="confers resistance to ampicillin, carbenicillin, andrelated antibiotics"
                     /gene="bla"
                     /product="beta-lactamase"
                     /translation="MSIQHFRVALIPFFAAFCLPVFAHPETLVKVKDAEDQLGARVGYIELDLNSGKILESFRPEERFPMMSTFKVLLCGAVLSRIDAGQEQLGRRIHYSQNDLVEYSPVTEKHLTDGMTVRELCSAAITMSDNTAANLLLTTIGGPKELTAFLHNMGDHVTRLDRWEPELNEAIPNDERDTTMPVAMATTLRKLLTGELLTLASRQQLIDWMEADKVAGPLLRSALPAGWFIADKSGAGERGSRGIIAALGPDGKPSRIVVIYTTGSQATMDERNRQIAEIGASLIKHW*"
     promoter        complement(2243..2347)
                     /label="AmpR promoter"
                     /ApEinfo_revcolor="#f58a5e"
                     /ApEinfo_fwdcolor="#f58a5e"
                     /gene="bla"
     primer_bind     2461..2477
                     /label="M13 fwd"
                     /ApEinfo_revcolor="#75c6a9"
                     /ApEinfo_fwdcolor="#75c6a9"
                     /note="common sequencing primer, one of multiple similar variants"
     misc_feature    2508..2529
                     /label="Uni_9 F"
                     /ApEinfo_revcolor="#b4abac"
                     /ApEinfo_fwdcolor="#b4abac"
ORIGIN
        1 gaagtctaac gctgctctgg gctaactgtc CATTACTCGC ATCCATTCTC AGGCTGTCTC
       61 GTCTCGTCTC TTCTAATACG ACTCACTATA GGGAGATTCG TCTCCCAATA ATCACTTCAC
      121 AACATCAata atcAGATAAC AGATACttcg Gtatctgtta tctgttTTTT TTcAACAGAT
      181 AGCCGCGttc gCGCGGCtat ctgttTTTTT TtAGCTGTCA CCGGATGTGC TTTCCGGTCT
      241 GATGAGTCCG TGAGGACGAA ACAGCCTCCC AGGATACATA GATTACCACA ACTCCGAGCC
      301 CTTCCACCag gctaggtgga ggctcagtga tgataagtct gcgatggtgg atgcatgtgt
      361 catggtcata gctgtttcct gtgtgaaatt gttatccgct cagagggcac aatcctattc
      421 cgcgctatcc gacaatctcc aagacattag gtggagttca gttcggcgta tggcatatgt
      481 cgctggaaag aacatgtgag caaaaggcca gcaaaaggcc aggaaccgta aaaaggccgc
      541 gttgctggcg tttttccata ggctccgccc ccctgacgag catcacaaaa atcgacgctc
      601 aagtcagagg tggcgaaacc cgacaggact ataaagatac caggcgtttc cccctggaag
      661 ctccctcgtg cgctctcctg ttccgaccct gccgcttacc ggatacctgt ccgcctttct
      721 cccttcggga agcgtggcgc tttctcatag ctcacgctgt aggtatctca gttcggtgta
      781 ggtcgttcgc tccaagctgg gctgtgtgca cgaacccccc gttcagcccg accgctgcgc
      841 cttatccggt aactatcgtc ttgagtccaa cccggtaaga cacgacttat cgccactggc
      901 agcagccact ggtaacagga ttagcagagc gaggtatgta ggcggtgcta cagagttctt
      961 gaagtggtgg cctaactacg gctacactag aagaacagta tttggtatct gcgctctgct
     1021 gaagccagtt accttcggaa aaagagttgg tagctcttga tccggcaaac aaaccaccgc
     1081 tggtagcggt ggtttttttg tttgcaagca gcagattacg cgcagaaaaa aaggatctca
     1141 agaagatcct ttgatctttt ctacggggtc tgacgctcta ttcaacaaag ccgccgtccc
     1201 gtcaagtcag cgtaaatggg tagggggctt caaatcgtcc tcgtgatacc aattcggagc
     1261 ctgctttttt gtacaaactt gttgataatg gcaattcaag gatcttcacc tagatccttt
     1321 taaattaaaa atgaagtttt aaatcaatct aaagtatata tgagtaaact tggtctgaca
     1381 gttaccaatg cttaatcagt gaggcaccta tctcagcgat ctgtctattt cgttcatcca
     1441 tagttgcctg actccccgtc gtgtagataa ctacgatacg ggagggctta ccatctggcc
     1501 ccagtgctgc aatgataccg cgagagccac gctcaccggc tccagattta tcagcaataa
     1561 accagccagc cggaagggcc gagcgcagaa gtggtcctgc aactttatcc gcctccatcc
     1621 agtctattaa ttgttgccgg gaagctagag taagtagttc gccagttaat agtttgcgca
     1681 acgttgttgc cattgctaca ggcatcgtgg tgtcacgctc gtcgtttggt atggcttcat
     1741 tcagctccgg ttcccaacga tcaaggcgag ttacatgatc ccccatgttg tgcaaaaaag
     1801 cggttagctc cttcggtcct ccgatcgttg tcagaagtaa gttggccgca gtgttatcac
     1861 tcatggttat ggcagcactg cataattctc ttactgtcat gccatccgta agatgctttt
     1921 ctgtgactgg tgagtactca accaagtcat tctgagaata gtgtatgcgg cgaccgagtt
     1981 gctcttgccc ggcgtcaata cgggataata ccgcgccaca tagcagaact ttaaaagtgc
     2041 tcatcattgg aaaacgttct tcggggcgaa aactctcaag gatcttaccg ctgttgagat
     2101 ccagttcgat gtaacccact cgtgcaccca actgatcttc agcatctttt actttcacca
     2161 gcgtttctgg gtgagcaaaa acaggaaggc aaaatgccgc aaaaaaggga ataagggcga
     2221 cacggaaatg ttgaatactc atactcttcc tttttcaata ttattgaagc atttatcagg
     2281 gttattgtct catgagcgga tacatatttg aatgtattta gaaaaataaa caaatagggg
     2341 ttccgcgcac atttccccga aaagtgccag atacctgaaa caaaacccat cgtacggcca
     2401 aggaagtctc caataactgt gatccaccac aagcgccagg gttttcccag tcacgacgtt
     2461 gtaaaacgac ggccagtcat gcataatccg cacgcatctg gaataaggaa gtgccattcc
     2521 gcctgacct
//
LOCUS       (IN_4)_I{u1d}_[],_[d10_ 2534 bp ds-DNA     circular     15-SEP-2025
DEFINITION  synthetic circular DNA.
SOURCE      synthetic DNA construct
  ORGANISM  synthetic DNA construct
COMMENT     Imported using the Genbank importer. File name:
            pTwist+Amp+High+Copy.gb
FEATURES             Location/Qualifiers
     misc_feature    1..30
                     /label="Ug"
                     /ApEinfo_revcolor="#b4abac"
                     /ApEinfo_fwdcolor="#b4abac"
     misc_feature    31..70
                     /label="U1"
                     /ApEinfo_revcolor="#c7b0e3"
                     /ApEinfo_fwdcolor="#c7b0e3"
     misc_feature    74..90
                     /label="T7 promoter"
                     /ApEinfo_revcolor="#f8d3a9"
                     /ApEinfo_fwdcolor="#f8d3a9"
     misc_feature    91..106
                     /label="hp5"
                     /ApEinfo_revcolor="#c6c9d1"
                     /ApEinfo_fwdcolor="#c6c9d1"
     misc_feature    107..116
                     /label="d10"
                     /ApEinfo_revcolor="#b1ff67"
                     /ApEinfo_fwdcolor="#b1ff67"
     misc_feature    117..126
                     /label=1
                     /ApEinfo_revcolor="#f58a5e"
                     /ApEinfo_fwdcolor="#f58a5e"
     misc_feature    127..132
                     /label="u"
                     /ApEinfo_revcolor="#f8d3a9"
                     /ApEinfo_fwdcolor="#f8d3a9"
     misc_feature    133..217
                     /label="Thyb10"
                     /ApEinfo_revcolor="#b1ff67"
                     /ApEinfo_fwdcolor="#b1ff67"
     misc_feature    218..273
                     /label="riboJn"
                     /ApEinfo_revcolor="#b7e6d7"
                     /ApEinfo_fwdcolor="#b7e6d7"
     misc_feature    274..313
                     /label="Ux"
                     /ApEinfo_revcolor="#ffef86"
                     /ApEinfo_fwdcolor="#ffef86"
     source          314..2534
                     /label="source"
                     /ApEinfo_revcolor="#9eafd2"
                     /ApEinfo_fwdcolor="#9eafd2"
                     /organism="synthetic DNA construct"
                     /mol_type="other DNA"
     misc_feature    314..334
                     /label="Uni_9 R"
                     /ApEinfo_revcolor="#b7e6d7"
                     /ApEinfo_fwdcolor="#b7e6d7"
     primer_bind     complement(370..386)
                     /label="M13 rev"
                     /ApEinfo_revcolor="#d59687"
                     /ApEinfo_fwdcolor="#d59687"
                     /note="common sequencing primer, one of multiple similar variants"
     rep_origin      complement(558..1146)
                     /label="ori"
                     /ApEinfo_revcolor="#d6b295"
                     /ApEinfo_fwdcolor="#d6b295"
                     /note="high-copy-number ColE1/pMB1/pBR322/pUC origin of replication"
                     /direction="LEFT"
     protein_bind    complement(1263..1287)
                     /label="attB1"
                     /ApEinfo_revcolor="#b1ff67"
                     /ApEinfo_fwdcolor="#b1ff67"
                     /note="recombination site for the Gateway(R) BP reaction"
                     /gene="mutant version of attB"
                     /bound_moiety="BP Clonase(TM)"
     CDS             complement(1387..2247)
                     /label="AmpR"
                     /ApEinfo_revcolor="#84b0dc"
                     /ApEinfo_fwdcolor="#84b0dc"
                     /note="confers resistance to ampicillin, carbenicillin, andrelated antibiotics"
                     /gene="bla"
                     /product="beta-lactamase"
                     /translation="MSIQHFRVALIPFFAAFCLPVFAHPETLVKVKDAEDQLGARVGYIELDLNSGKILESFRPEERFPMMSTFKVLLCGAVLSRIDAGQEQLGRRIHYSQNDLVEYSPVTEKHLTDGMTVRELCSAAITMSDNTAANLLLTTIGGPKELTAFLHNMGDHVTRLDRWEPELNEAIPNDERDTTMPVAMATTLRKLLTGELLTLASRQQLIDWMEADKVAGPLLRSALPAGWFIADKSGAGERGSRGIIAALGPDGKPSRIVVIYTTGSQATMDERNRQIAEIGASLIKHW*"
     promoter        complement(2248..2352)
                     /label="AmpR promoter"
                     /ApEinfo_revcolor="#f58a5e"
                     /ApEinfo_fwdcolor="#f58a5e"
                     /gene="bla"
     primer_bind     2466..2482
                     /label="M13 fwd"
                     /ApEinfo_revcolor="#75c6a9"
                     /ApEinfo_fwdcolor="#75c6a9"
                     /note="common sequencing primer, one of multiple similar variants"
     misc_feature    2513..2534
                     /label="Uni_9 F"
                     /ApEinfo_revcolor="#b4abac"
                     /ApEinfo_fwdcolor="#b4abac"
ORIGIN
        1 gaagtctaac gctgctctgg gctaactgtc CATTACTCGC ATCCATTCTC AGGCTGTCTC
       61 GTCTCGTCTC TTCTAATACG ACTCACTATA GGGAGATTCG TCTCCCAACA AAATAATCAC
      121 TTCACAACAT CAataatcAG ATAACAGATA CttcgGtatc tgttatctgt tTTTTTTcAA
      181 CAGATAGCCG CGttcgCGCG GCtatctgtt TTTTTTtAGC TGTCACCGGA TGTGCTTTCC
      241 GGTCTGATGA GTCCGTGAGG ACGAAACAGC CTCCCAGGAT ACATAGATTA CCACAACTCC
      301 GAGCCCTTCC ACCaggctag gtggaggctc agtgatgata agtctgcgat ggtggatgca
      361 tgtgtcatgg tcatagctgt ttcctgtgtg aaattgttat ccgctcagag ggcacaatcc
      421 tattccgcgc tatccgacaa tctccaagac attaggtgga gttcagttcg gcgtatggca
      481 tatgtcgctg gaaagaacat gtgagcaaaa ggccagcaaa aggccaggaa ccgtaaaaag
      541 gccgcgttgc tggcgttttt ccataggctc cgcccccctg acgagcatca caaaaatcga
      601 cgctcaagtc agaggtggcg aaacccgaca ggactataaa gataccaggc gtttccccct
      661 ggaagctccc tcgtgcgctc tcctgttccg accctgccgc ttaccggata cctgtccgcc
      721 tttctccctt cgggaagcgt ggcgctttct catagctcac gctgtaggta tctcagttcg
      781 gtgtaggtcg ttcgctccaa gctgggctgt gtgcacgaac cccccgttca gcccgaccgc
      841 tgcgccttat ccggtaacta tcgtcttgag tccaacccgg taagacacga cttatcgcca
      901 ctggcagcag ccactggtaa caggattagc agagcgaggt atgtaggcgg tgctacagag
      961 ttcttgaagt ggtggcctaa ctacggctac actagaagaa cagtatttgg tatctgcgct
     1021 ctgctgaagc cagttacctt cggaaaaaga gttggtagct cttgatccgg caaacaaacc
     1081 accgctggta gcggtggttt ttttgtttgc aagcagcaga ttacgcgcag aaaaaaagga
     1141 tctcaagaag atcctttgat cttttctacg gggtctgacg ctctattcaa caaagccgcc
     1201 gtcccgtcaa gtcagcgtaa atgggtaggg ggcttcaaat cgtcctcgtg ataccaattc
     1261 ggagcctgct tttttgtaca aacttgttga taatggcaat tcaaggatct tcacctagat
     1321 ccttttaaat taaaaatgaa gttttaaatc aatctaaagt atatatgagt aaacttggtc
     1381 tgacagttac caatgcttaa tcagtgaggc acctatctca gcgatctgtc tatttcgttc
     1441 atccatagtt gcctgactcc ccgtcgtgta gataactacg atacgggagg gcttaccatc
     1501 tggccccagt gctgcaatga taccgcgaga gccacgctca ccggctccag atttatcagc
     1561 aataaaccag ccagccggaa gggccgagcg cagaagtggt cctgcaactt tatccgcctc
     1621 catccagtct attaattgtt gccgggaagc tagagtaagt agttcgccag ttaatagttt
     1681 gcgcaacgtt gttgccattg ctacaggcat cgtggtgtca cgctcgtcgt ttggtatggc
     1741 ttcattcagc tccggttccc aacgatcaag gcgagttaca tgatccccca tgttgtgcaa
     1801 aaaagcggtt agctccttcg gtcctccgat cgttgtcaga agtaagttgg ccgcagtgtt
     1861 atcactcatg gttatggcag cactgcataa ttctcttact gtcatgccat ccgtaagatg
     1921 cttttctgtg actggtgagt actcaaccaa gtcattctga gaatagtgta tgcggcgacc
     1981 gagttgctct tgcccggcgt caatacggga taataccgcg ccacatagca gaactttaaa
     2041 agtgctcatc attggaaaac gttcttcggg gcgaaaactc tcaaggatct taccgctgtt
     2101 gagatccagt tcgatgtaac ccactcgtgc acccaactga tcttcagcat cttttacttt
     2161 caccagcgtt tctgggtgag caaaaacagg aaggcaaaat gccgcaaaaa agggaataag
     2221 ggcgacacgg aaatgttgaa tactcatact cttccttttt caatattatt gaagcattta
     2281 tcagggttat tgtctcatga gcggatacat atttgaatgt atttagaaaa ataaacaaat
     2341 aggggttccg cgcacatttc cccgaaaagt gccagatacc tgaaacaaaa cccatcgtac
     2401 ggccaaggaa gtctccaata actgtgatcc accacaagcg ccagggtttt cccagtcacg
     2461 acgttgtaaa acgacggcca gtcatgcata atccgcacgc atctggaata aggaagtgcc
     2521 attccgcctg acct
//
LOCUS       (IN_7)_I{u1d}_[s6u],_[d 2550 bp ds-DNA     circular     15-SEP-2025
DEFINITION  synthetic circular DNA.
SOURCE      synthetic DNA construct
  ORGANISM  synthetic DNA construct
COMMENT     Imported using the Genbank importer. File name:
            pTwist+Amp+High+Copy.gb
FEATURES             Location/Qualifiers
     misc_feature    1..30
                     /label="Ug"
                     /ApEinfo_revcolor="#b4abac"
                     /ApEinfo_fwdcolor="#b4abac"
     misc_feature    31..70
                     /label="U1"
                     /ApEinfo_revcolor="#c7b0e3"
                     /ApEinfo_fwdcolor="#c7b0e3"
     misc_feature    74..90
                     /label="T7 promoter"
                     /ApEinfo_revcolor="#75c6a9"
                     /ApEinfo_fwdcolor="#75c6a9"
     misc_feature    91..106
                     /label="hp5"
                     /ApEinfo_revcolor="#f58a5e"
                     /ApEinfo_fwdcolor="#f58a5e"
     misc_feature    107..126
                     /label="d20"
                     /ApEinfo_revcolor="#c7b0e3"
                     /ApEinfo_fwdcolor="#c7b0e3"
     misc_feature    127..136
                     /label=1
                     /ApEinfo_revcolor="#85dae9"
                     /ApEinfo_fwdcolor="#85dae9"
     misc_feature    137..142
                     /label="u"
                     /ApEinfo_revcolor="#ff9ccd"
                     /ApEinfo_fwdcolor="#ff9ccd"
     misc_feature    143..148
                     /label="6u"
                     /ApEinfo_revcolor="#85dae9"
                     /ApEinfo_fwdcolor="#85dae9"
     misc_feature    149..233
                     /label="Thyb10"
                     /ApEinfo_revcolor="#f8d3a9"
                     /ApEinfo_fwdcolor="#f8d3a9"
     misc_feature    234..289
                     /label="riboJn"
                     /ApEinfo_revcolor="#b7e6d7"
                     /ApEinfo_fwdcolor="#b7e6d7"
     misc_feature    290..329
                     /label="Ux"
                     /ApEinfo_revcolor="#85dae9"
                     /ApEinfo_fwdcolor="#85dae9"
     source          330..2550
                     /label="source"
                     /ApEinfo_revcolor="#9eafd2"
                     /ApEinfo_fwdcolor="#9eafd2"
                     /organism="synthetic DNA construct"
                     /mol_type="other DNA"
     misc_feature    330..350
                     /label="Uni_9 R"
                     /ApEinfo_revcolor="#b7e6d7"
                     /ApEinfo_fwdcolor="#b7e6d7"
     primer_bind     complement(386..402)
                     /label="M13 rev"
                     /ApEinfo_revcolor="#d59687"
                     /ApEinfo_fwdcolor="#d59687"
                     /note="common sequencing primer, one of multiple similar variants"
     rep_origin      complement(574..1162)
                     /label="ori"
                     /ApEinfo_revcolor="#d6b295"
                     /ApEinfo_fwdcolor="#d6b295"
                     /note="high-copy-number ColE1/pMB1/pBR322/pUC origin of replication"
                     /direction="LEFT"
     protein_bind    complement(1279..1303)
                     /label="attB1"
                     /ApEinfo_revcolor="#b1ff67"
                     /ApEinfo_fwdcolor="#b1ff67"
                     /note="recombination site for the Gateway(R) BP reaction"
                     /gene="mutant version of attB"
                     /bound_moiety="BP Clonase(TM)"
     CDS             complement(1403..2263)
                     /label="AmpR"
                     /ApEinfo_revcolor="#84b0dc"
                     /ApEinfo_fwdcolor="#84b0dc"
                     /note="confers resistance to ampicillin, carbenicillin, andrelated antibiotics"
                     /gene="bla"
                     /product="beta-lactamase"
                     /translation="MSIQHFRVALIPFFAAFCLPVFAHPETLVKVKDAEDQLGARVGYIELDLNSGKILESFRPEERFPMMSTFKVLLCGAVLSRIDAGQEQLGRRIHYSQNDLVEYSPVTEKHLTDGMTVRELCSAAITMSDNTAANLLLTTIGGPKELTAFLHNMGDHVTRLDRWEPELNEAIPNDERDTTMPVAMATTLRKLLTGELLTLASRQQLIDWMEADKVAGPLLRSALPAGWFIADKSGAGERGSRGIIAALGPDGKPSRIVVIYTTGSQATMDERNRQIAEIGASLIKHW*"
     promoter        complement(2264..2368)
                     /label="AmpR promoter"
                     /ApEinfo_revcolor="#f58a5e"
                     /ApEinfo_fwdcolor="#f58a5e"
                     /gene="bla"
     primer_bind     2482..2498
                     /label="M13 fwd"
                     /ApEinfo_revcolor="#75c6a9"
                     /ApEinfo_fwdcolor="#75c6a9"
                     /note="common sequencing primer, one of multiple similar variants"
     misc_feature    2529..2550
                     /label="Uni_9 F"
                     /ApEinfo_revcolor="#b4abac"
                     /ApEinfo_fwdcolor="#b4abac"
ORIGIN
        1 gaagtctaac gctgctctgg gctaactgtc CATTACTCGC ATCCATTCTC AGGCTGTCTC
       61 GTCTCGTCTC TTCTAATACG ACTCACTATA GGGAGATTCG TCTCCCAAAT ACTTAATACA
      121 AAATAATCAC TTCACAACAT CATACTCTat aatcAGATAA CAGATACttc gGtatctgtt
      181 atctgttTTT TTTcAACAGA TAGCCGCGtt cgCGCGGCta tctgttTTTT TTtAGCTGTC
      241 ACCGGATGTG CTTTCCGGTC TGATGAGTCC GTGAGGACGA AACAGCCTCC CAGGATACAT
      301 AGATTACCAC AACTCCGAGC CCTTCCACCa ggctaggtgg aggctcagtg atgataagtc
      361 tgcgatggtg gatgcatgtg tcatggtcat agctgtttcc tgtgtgaaat tgttatccgc
      421 tcagagggca caatcctatt ccgcgctatc cgacaatctc caagacatta ggtggagttc
      481 agttcggcgt atggcatatg tcgctggaaa gaacatgtga gcaaaaggcc agcaaaaggc
      541 caggaaccgt aaaaaggccg cgttgctggc gtttttccat aggctccgcc cccctgacga
      601 gcatcacaaa aatcgacgct caagtcagag gtggcgaaac ccgacaggac tataaagata
      661 ccaggcgttt ccccctggaa gctccctcgt gcgctctcct gttccgaccc tgccgcttac
      721 cggatacctg tccgcctttc tcccttcggg aagcgtggcg ctttctcata gctcacgctg
      781 taggtatctc agttcggtgt aggtcgttcg ctccaagctg ggctgtgtgc acgaaccccc
      841 cgttcagccc gaccgctgcg ccttatccgg taactatcgt cttgagtcca acccggtaag
      901 acacgactta tcgccactgg cagcagccac tggtaacagg attagcagag cgaggtatgt
      961 aggcggtgct acagagttct tgaagtggtg gcctaactac ggctacacta gaagaacagt
     1021 atttggtatc tgcgctctgc tgaagccagt taccttcgga aaaagagttg gtagctcttg
     1081 atccggcaaa caaaccaccg ctggtagcgg tggttttttt gtttgcaagc agcagattac
     1141 gcgcagaaaa aaaggatctc aagaagatcc tttgatcttt tctacggggt ctgacgctct
     1201 attcaacaaa gccgccgtcc cgtcaagtca gcgtaaatgg gtagggggct tcaaatcgtc
     1261 ctcgtgatac caattcggag cctgcttttt tgtacaaact tgttgataat ggcaattcaa
     1321 ggatcttcac ctagatcctt ttaaattaaa aatgaagttt taaatcaatc taaagtatat
     1381 atgagtaaac ttggtctgac agttaccaat gcttaatcag tgaggcacct atctcagcga
     1441 tctgtctatt tcgttcatcc atagttgcct gactccccgt cgtgtagata actacgatac
     1501 gggagggctt accatctggc cccagtgctg caatgatacc gcgagagcca cgctcaccgg
     1561 ctccagattt atcagcaata aaccagccag ccggaagggc cgagcgcaga agtggtcctg
     1621 caactttatc cgcctccatc cagtctatta attgttgccg ggaagctaga gtaagtagtt
     1681 cgccagttaa tagtttgcgc aacgttgttg ccattgctac aggcatcgtg gtgtcacgct
     1741 cgtcgtttgg tatggcttca ttcagctccg gttcccaacg atcaaggcga gttacatgat
     1801 cccccatgtt gtgcaaaaaa gcggttagct ccttcggtcc tccgatcgtt gtcagaagta
     1861 agttggccgc agtgttatca ctcatggtta tggcagcact gcataattct cttactgtca
     1921 tgccatccgt aagatgcttt tctgtgactg gtgagtactc aaccaagtca ttctgagaat
     1981 agtgtatgcg gcgaccgagt tgctcttgcc cggcgtcaat acgggataat accgcgccac
     2041 atagcagaac tttaaaagtg ctcatcattg gaaaacgttc ttcggggcga aaactctcaa
     2101 ggatcttacc gctgttgaga tccagttcga tgtaacccac tcgtgcaccc aactgatctt
     2161 cagcatcttt tactttcacc agcgtttctg ggtgagcaaa aacaggaagg caaaatgccg
     2221 caaaaaaggg aataagggcg acacggaaat gttgaatact catactcttc ctttttcaat
     2281 attattgaag catttatcag ggttattgtc tcatgagcgg atacatattt gaatgtattt
     2341 agaaaaataa acaaataggg gttccgcgca catttccccg aaaagtgcca gatacctgaa
     2401 acaaaaccca tcgtacggcc aaggaagtct ccaataactg tgatccacca caagcgccag
     2461 ggttttccca gtcacgacgt tgtaaaacga cggccagtca tgcataatcc gcacgcatct
     2521 ggaataagga agtgccattc cgcctgacct
//
LOCUS       (IN_8)_I{u1ed}_[e2],_[d 2546 bp ds-DNA     circular     15-SEP-2025
DEFINITION  synthetic circular DNA.
SOURCE      synthetic DNA construct
  ORGANISM  synthetic DNA construct
COMMENT     Imported using the Genbank importer. File name:
            pTwist+Amp+High+Copy.gb
FEATURES             Location/Qualifiers
     misc_feature    1..30
                     /label="Ug"
                     /ApEinfo_revcolor="#b4abac"
                     /ApEinfo_fwdcolor="#b4abac"
     misc_feature    31..70
                     /label="U1"
                     /ApEinfo_revcolor="#c7b0e3"
                     /ApEinfo_fwdcolor="#c7b0e3"
     misc_feature    74..90
                     /label="T7 promoter"
                     /ApEinfo_revcolor="#faac61"
                     /ApEinfo_fwdcolor="#faac61"
     misc_feature    91..106
                     /label="hp5"
                     /ApEinfo_revcolor="#b1ff67"
                     /ApEinfo_fwdcolor="#b1ff67"
     misc_feature    107..126
                     /label="d20"
                     /ApEinfo_revcolor="#85dae9"
                     /ApEinfo_fwdcolor="#85dae9"
     misc_feature    127..128
                     /label="e2"
                     /ApEinfo_revcolor="#84b0dc"
                     /ApEinfo_fwdcolor="#84b0dc"
     misc_feature    129..138
                     /label=1
                     /ApEinfo_revcolor="#c6c9d1"
                     /ApEinfo_fwdcolor="#c6c9d1"
     misc_feature    139..144
                     /label="u"
                     /ApEinfo_revcolor="#9eafd2"
                     /ApEinfo_fwdcolor="#9eafd2"
     misc_feature    145..229
                     /label="Thyb10"
                     /ApEinfo_revcolor="#b4abac"
                     /ApEinfo_fwdcolor="#b4abac"
     misc_feature    230..285
                     /label="riboJn"
                     /ApEinfo_revcolor="#b7e6d7"
                     /ApEinfo_fwdcolor="#b7e6d7"
     misc_feature    286..325
                     /label="Ux"
                     /ApEinfo_revcolor="#d6b295"
                     /ApEinfo_fwdcolor="#d6b295"
     source          326..2546
                     /label="source"
                     /ApEinfo_revcolor="#9eafd2"
                     /ApEinfo_fwdcolor="#9eafd2"
                     /organism="synthetic DNA construct"
                     /mol_type="other DNA"
     misc_feature    326..346
                     /label="Uni_9 R"
                     /ApEinfo_revcolor="#b7e6d7"
                     /ApEinfo_fwdcolor="#b7e6d7"
     primer_bind     complement(382..398)
                     /label="M13 rev"
                     /ApEinfo_revcolor="#d59687"
                     /ApEinfo_fwdcolor="#d59687"
                     /note="common sequencing primer, one of multiple similar variants"
     rep_origin      complement(570..1158)
                     /label="ori"
                     /ApEinfo_revcolor="#d6b295"
                     /ApEinfo_fwdcolor="#d6b295"
                     /note="high-copy-number ColE1/pMB1/pBR322/pUC origin of replication"
                     /direction="LEFT"
     protein_bind    complement(1275..1299)
                     /label="attB1"
                     /ApEinfo_revcolor="#b1ff67"
                     /ApEinfo_fwdcolor="#b1ff67"
                     /note="recombination site for the Gateway(R) BP reaction"
                     /gene="mutant version of attB"
                     /bound_moiety="BP Clonase(TM)"
     CDS             complement(1399..2259)
                     /label="AmpR"
                     /ApEinfo_revcolor="#84b0dc"
                     /ApEinfo_fwdcolor="#84b0dc"
                     /note="confers resistance to ampicillin, carbenicillin, andrelated antibiotics"
                     /gene="bla"
                     /product="beta-lactamase"
                     /translation="MSIQHFRVALIPFFAAFCLPVFAHPETLVKVKDAEDQLGARVGYIELDLNSGKILESFRPEERFPMMSTFKVLLCGAVLSRIDAGQEQLGRRIHYSQNDLVEYSPVTEKHLTDGMTVRELCSAAITMSDNTAANLLLTTIGGPKELTAFLHNMGDHVTRLDRWEPELNEAIPNDERDTTMPVAMATTLRKLLTGELLTLASRQQLIDWMEADKVAGPLLRSALPAGWFIADKSGAGERGSRGIIAALGPDGKPSRIVVIYTTGSQATMDERNRQIAEIGASLIKHW*"
     promoter        complement(2260..2364)
                     /label="AmpR promoter"
                     /ApEinfo_revcolor="#f58a5e"
                     /ApEinfo_fwdcolor="#f58a5e"
                     /gene="bla"
     primer_bind     2478..2494
                     /label="M13 fwd"
                     /ApEinfo_revcolor="#75c6a9"
                     /ApEinfo_fwdcolor="#75c6a9"
                     /note="common sequencing primer, one of multiple similar variants"
     misc_feature    2525..2546
                     /label="Uni_9 F"
                     /ApEinfo_revcolor="#b4abac"
                     /ApEinfo_fwdcolor="#b4abac"
ORIGIN
        1 gaagtctaac gctgctctgg gctaactgtc CATTACTCGC ATCCATTCTC AGGCTGTCTC
       61 GTCTCGTCTC TTCTAATACG ACTCACTATA GGGAGATTCG TCTCCCAAAT ACTTAATACA
      121 AAATAATTTC ACTTCACAAC ATCAataatc AGATAACAGA TACttcgGta tctgttatct
      181 gttTTTTTTc AACAGATAGC CGCGttcgCG CGGCtatctg ttTTTTTTtA GCTGTCACCG
      241 GATGTGCTTT CCGGTCTGAT GAGTCCGTGA GGACGAAACA GCCTCCCAGG ATACATAGAT
      301 TACCACAACT CCGAGCCCTT CCACCaggct aggtggaggc tcagtgatga taagtctgcg
      361 atggtggatg catgtgtcat ggtcatagct gtttcctgtg tgaaattgtt atccgctcag
      421 agggcacaat cctattccgc gctatccgac aatctccaag acattaggtg gagttcagtt
      481 cggcgtatgg catatgtcgc tggaaagaac atgtgagcaa aaggccagca aaaggccagg
      541 aaccgtaaaa aggccgcgtt gctggcgttt ttccataggc tccgcccccc tgacgagcat
      601 cacaaaaatc gacgctcaag tcagaggtgg cgaaacccga caggactata aagataccag
      661 gcgtttcccc ctggaagctc cctcgtgcgc tctcctgttc cgaccctgcc gcttaccgga
      721 tacctgtccg cctttctccc ttcgggaagc gtggcgcttt ctcatagctc acgctgtagg
      781 tatctcagtt cggtgtaggt cgttcgctcc aagctgggct gtgtgcacga accccccgtt
      841 cagcccgacc gctgcgcctt atccggtaac tatcgtcttg agtccaaccc ggtaagacac
      901 gacttatcgc cactggcagc agccactggt aacaggatta gcagagcgag gtatgtaggc
      961 ggtgctacag agttcttgaa gtggtggcct aactacggct acactagaag aacagtattt
     1021 ggtatctgcg ctctgctgaa gccagttacc ttcggaaaaa gagttggtag ctcttgatcc
     1081 ggcaaacaaa ccaccgctgg tagcggtggt ttttttgttt gcaagcagca gattacgcgc
     1141 agaaaaaaag gatctcaaga agatcctttg atcttttcta cggggtctga cgctctattc
     1201 aacaaagccg ccgtcccgtc aagtcagcgt aaatgggtag ggggcttcaa atcgtcctcg
     1261 tgataccaat tcggagcctg cttttttgta caaacttgtt gataatggca attcaaggat
     1321 cttcacctag atccttttaa attaaaaatg aagttttaaa tcaatctaaa gtatatatga
     1381 gtaaacttgg tctgacagtt accaatgctt aatcagtgag gcacctatct cagcgatctg
     1441 tctatttcgt tcatccatag ttgcctgact ccccgtcgtg tagataacta cgatacggga
     1501 gggcttacca tctggcccca gtgctgcaat gataccgcga gagccacgct caccggctcc
     1561 agatttatca gcaataaacc agccagccgg aagggccgag cgcagaagtg gtcctgcaac
     1621 tttatccgcc tccatccagt ctattaattg ttgccgggaa gctagagtaa gtagttcgcc
     1681 agttaatagt ttgcgcaacg ttgttgccat tgctacaggc atcgtggtgt cacgctcgtc
     1741 gtttggtatg gcttcattca gctccggttc ccaacgatca aggcgagtta catgatcccc
     1801 catgttgtgc aaaaaagcgg ttagctcctt cggtcctccg atcgttgtca gaagtaagtt
     1861 ggccgcagtg ttatcactca tggttatggc agcactgcat aattctctta ctgtcatgcc
     1921 atccgtaaga tgcttttctg tgactggtga gtactcaacc aagtcattct gagaatagtg
     1981 tatgcggcga ccgagttgct cttgcccggc gtcaatacgg gataataccg cgccacatag
     2041 cagaacttta aaagtgctca tcattggaaa acgttcttcg gggcgaaaac tctcaaggat
     2101 cttaccgctg ttgagatcca gttcgatgta acccactcgt gcacccaact gatcttcagc
     2161 atcttttact ttcaccagcg tttctgggtg agcaaaaaca ggaaggcaaa atgccgcaaa
     2221 aaagggaata agggcgacac ggaaatgttg aatactcata ctcttccttt ttcaatatta
     2281 ttgaagcatt tatcagggtt attgtctcat gagcggatac atatttgaat gtatttagaa
     2341 aaataaacaa ataggggttc cgcgcacatt tccccgaaaa gtgccagata cctgaaacaa
     2401 aacccatcgt acggccaagg aagtctccaa taactgtgat ccaccacaag cgccagggtt
     2461 ttcccagtca cgacgttgta aaacgacggc cagtcatgca taatccgcac gcatctggaa
     2521 taaggaagtg ccattccgcc tgacct
//
